# Supplementary material for: Establishing Probiotic Saccharomyces boulardii as a Model Organism for Synthesis and Delivery of Biomolecules
Source: bioRxiv preprint, doi:10.1101/2020.01.22.915389, version 1 (2020-01-23)
Supplement: Supplementary File 1 - Plasmids [file 915389_file03.zip › Supplementary File S1 - Plasmids/DD001 ConLS Spacer ConR1 NourseothricinR 2micron AmpR-ColE1 (C1 C2).gb]

LOCUS       Copy_of_DD001_ConLS,_Sp 4445 bp ds-DNA     circular     20-JAN-2020
DEFINITION  .
FEATURES             Location/Qualifiers
     protein_bind    complement(1146..1149)
                     /label="BsmBI"
                     /ApEinfo_revcolor=#b1ff67
                     /ApEinfo_fwdcolor=#b1ff67
     misc_feature    1157..1299
                     /label="Con1"
                     /ApEinfo_revcolor=#ffef86
                     /ApEinfo_fwdcolor=#ffef86
     rep_origin      complement(135..898)
                     /label="ColE1"
                     /ApEinfo_revcolor=#7f7f7f
                     /ApEinfo_fwdcolor=#7f7f7f
     terminator      2275..2476
                     /label="AgTEF Terminator"
                     /ApEinfo_revcolor=#b4abac
                     /ApEinfo_fwdcolor=#b4abac
     misc_feature    1105..1141
                     /label="Spacer"
                     /ApEinfo_revcolor=#c6c9d1
                     /ApEinfo_fwdcolor=#c6c9d1
     CDS             1702..2274
                     /label="NAT (Nourseothricin Acetyltransferase)"
                     /ApEinfo_revcolor=#d59687
                     /ApEinfo_fwdcolor=#d59687
     rep_origin      2481..3443
                     /label="2micron"
                     /ApEinfo_revcolor=#d6b295
                     /ApEinfo_fwdcolor=#d6b295
     CDS             complement(join(3591..4445,1..3))
                     /label="AmpR"
                     /ApEinfo_revcolor=#9f4240
                     /ApEinfo_fwdcolor=#9f4240
     promoter        complement(4..134)
                     /label="AmpR Promoter"
                     /ApEinfo_revcolor=#f58a5e
                     /ApEinfo_fwdcolor=#f58a5e
     promoter        1323..1699
                     /label="AgTEF Promoter"
                     /ApEinfo_revcolor=#b4abac
                     /ApEinfo_fwdcolor=#b4abac
     protein_bind    1076..1079
                     /label="BsmBI"
                     /ApEinfo_revcolor=#b1ff67
                     /ApEinfo_fwdcolor=#b1ff67
     terminator      complement(3494..3590)
                     /label="AmpR Terminator"
                     /ApEinfo_revcolor=#f58a5e
                     /ApEinfo_fwdcolor=#f58a5e
     rep_origin      3444..3481
                     /label="FRT site"
                     /ApEinfo_revcolor=#b4abac
                     /ApEinfo_fwdcolor=#b4abac
     protein_bind    1069..1074
                     /label="BsmBI"
                     /ApEinfo_revcolor=#b1ff67
                     /ApEinfo_fwdcolor=#b1ff67
     misc_feature    926..1068
                     /label="ConS"
                     /ApEinfo_revcolor=#ffef86
                     /ApEinfo_fwdcolor=#ffef86
     protein_bind    complement(1151..1156)
                     /label="BsmBI"
                     /ApEinfo_revcolor=#b1ff67
                     /ApEinfo_fwdcolor=#b1ff67
     misc_feature    1076..1100
                     /label="ConS scar"
                     /ApEinfo_revcolor=#ffef86
                     /ApEinfo_fwdcolor=#ffef86
ORIGIN
        1 catactcttc ctttttcaat attattgaag catttatcag ggttattgtc tcatgagcgg
       61 atacatattt gaatgtattt agaaaaataa acaaataggg gttccgcgca catttccccg
      121 aaaagtgcca cctgtcatga ccaaaatccc ttaacgtgag ttttcgttcc actgagcgtc
      181 agaccccgta gaaaagatca aaggatcttc ttgagatcct ttttttctgc gcgtaatctg
      241 ctgcttgcaa acaaaaaaac caccgctacc agcggtggtt tgtttgccgg atcaagagct
      301 accaactctt tttccgaagg taactggctt cagcagagcg cagataccaa atactgttct
      361 tctagtgtag ccgtagttag gccaccactt caagaactct gtagcaccgc ctacatacct
      421 cgctctgcta atcctgttac cagtggctgc tgccagtggc gataagtcgt gtcttaccgg
      481 gttggactca agacgatagt taccggataa ggcgcagcgg tcgggctgaa cggggggttc
      541 gtgcacacag cccagcttgg agcgaacgac ctacaccgaa ctgagatacc tacagcgtga
      601 gctatgagaa agcgccacgc ttcccgaagg gagaaaggcg gacaggtatc cggtaagcgg
      661 cagggtcgga acaggagagc gcacgaggga gcttccaggg ggaaacgcct ggtatcttta
      721 tagtcctgtc gggtttcgcc acctctgact tgagcgtcga tttttgtgat gctcgtcagg
      781 ggggcggagc ctatggaaaa acgccagcaa cgcggccttt ttacggttcc tggccttttg
      841 ctggcctttt gctcacatgt tctttcctgc gttatcccct gattctgtgg ataaccgtgc
      901 ggccgcccct gaattcgcat ctagatggta gagccacaaa cagccggtac aagcaacgat
      961 ctccaggacc atctgaatca tgcgcggatg acacgaactc acgacggcga tcacagacat
     1021 taacccacag tacagacact gcgacaacgt ggcaattcgt cgcaataccg tctcactgaa
     1081 ctggccgata attgcagacg aacgactaga gatctatgtg aggatcctaa ctcgagatcg
     1141 agctgccaat gagacgacgg ggtcatcacg gctcatcatg cgccaaacaa atgtgtgcaa
     1201 tacacgctcg gatgactgca tgatgaccgc actgactggg gacagcagat ccacctaagc
     1261 ctgtgagaga agcagacacc cgacagatca aggcagttaa ctagtgcact gcagtacagt
     1321 ttagcttgcc tcgtccccgc cgggtcaccc ggccagcgac atggaggccc agaataccct
     1381 ccttgacagt cttgacgtgc gcagctcagg ggcatgatgt gactgtcgcc cgtacattta
     1441 gcccatacat ccccatgtat aatcatttgc atccatacat tttgatggcc gcacggcgcg
     1501 aagcaaaaat tacggctcct cgctccagac ctgcgagcag ggaaacgctc ccctcacaga
     1561 cgcgttgaat tgtccccacg ccgcgcccct gtagagaaat ataaaaggtt aggatttgcc
     1621 actgaggttc ttctttcata tacttccttt taaaatcttg ctaggataca gttctcacat
     1681 cacatccgaa cataaacaaa aatgggtact accttagatg atacagccta cagatacaga
     1741 acatcagtcc ctggtgatgc tgaagcaatt gaggctttag acggttcatt caccaccgac
     1801 accgtcttta gagtaaccgc caccggtgat ggatttacct taagagaagt cccagtcgac
     1861 cctccattaa ctaaagtctt tccagatgat gaatctgatg acgaaagcga cgacggagaa
     1921 gatggtgacc cagattcaag aactttcgta gcatacggtg atgacggtga tttggctggt
     1981 tttgtagtcg tttcttattc aggttggaat agaaggttga ccgttgaaga tatagaagtc
     2041 gccccagagc atagaggtca tggtgtagga agagctttga tgggtttggc tacagaattt
     2101 gcaagagaga gaggagccgg tcatttatgg ttagaagtta ctaatgttaa cgcccctgct
     2161 atccatgctt atagaagaat gggtttcaca ttatgtggtt tagatactgc tttatatgat
     2221 ggaacagcat ctgacggtga acaggccttg tatatgtcta tgccttgccc ttaaagtaac
     2281 tgacaataaa aagattcttg ttttcaagaa cttgtcattt gtatagtttt tttatattgt
     2341 agttgttcta ttttaatcaa atgttagcgt gatttatatt ttttttcgcc tcgacatcat
     2401 ctgcccagat gcgaagttaa gtgcgcagaa agtaatatca tgcgtcaatc gtatgtgaat
     2461 gctggtcgct atactggagt aacgaagcat ctgtgcttca ttttgtagaa caaaaatgca
     2521 acgcgagagc gctaattttt caaacaaaga atctgagctg catttttaca gaacagaaat
     2581 gcaacgcgaa agcgctattt taccaacgaa gaatctgtgc ttcatttttg taaaacaaaa
     2641 atgcaacgcg agagcgctaa tttttcaaac aaagaatctg agctgcattt ttacagaaca
     2701 gaaatgcaac gcgagagcgc tattttacca acaaagaatc tatacttctt ttttgttcta
     2761 caaaaatgca tcccgagagc gctatttttc taacaaagca tcttagatta ctttttttct
     2821 cctttgtgcg ctctataatg cagtctcttg ataacttttt gcactgtagg tccgttaagg
     2881 ttagaagaag gctactttgg tgtctatttt ctcttccata aaaaaagcct gactccactt
     2941 cccgcgttta ctgattacta gcgaagctgc gggtgcattt tttcaagata aaggcatccc
     3001 cgattatatt ctataccgat gtggattgcg catactttgt gaacagaaag tgatagcgtt
     3061 gatgattctt cattggtcag aaaattatga acggtttctt ctattttgtc tctatatact
     3121 acgtatagga aatgtttaca ttttcgtatt gttttcgatt cactctatga atagttctta
     3181 ctacaatttt tttgtctaaa gagtaatact agagataaac ataaaaaatg tagaggtcga
     3241 gtttagatgc aagttcaagg agcgaaaggt ggatgggtag gttatatagg gatatagcac
     3301 agagatatat agcaaagaga tacttttgag caatgtttgt ggaagcggta ttcgcaatat
     3361 tttagtagct cgttacagtc cggtgcgttt ttggtttttt gaaagtgcgt catcagagcg
     3421 cttttggttt tcaaaagcgc tctgaagttc ctatactttc tagctagaga ataggaactt
     3481 cccgagcggc cgcgattatc aaaaaggatc ttcacctaga tccttttaaa ttaaaaatga
     3541 agttttaaat caatctaaag tatatatgag taaacttggt ctgacagtta ccaatgctta
     3601 atcagtgagg cacctatctc agcgatctgt ctatttcgtt catccatagt tgcctgactc
     3661 cccgtcgtgt agataactac gatacgggag ggcttaccat ctggccccag tgctgcaatg
     3721 ataccgcggg acccacgctc accggctcca gatttatcag caataaacca gccagccgga
     3781 agggccgagc gcagaagtgg tcctgcaact ttatccgcct ccatccagtc tattaattgt
     3841 tgccgggaag ctagagtaag tagttcgcca gttaatagtt tgcgcaacgt tgttgccatt
     3901 gctacaggca tcgtggtgtc acgctcgtcg tttggtatgg cttcattcag ctccggttcc
     3961 caacgatcaa ggcgagttac atgatccccc atgttgtgca aaaaagcggt tagctccttc
     4021 ggtcctccga tcgttgtcag aagtaagttg gccgcagtgt tatcactcat ggttatggca
     4081 gcactgcata attctcttac tgtcatgcca tccgtaagat gcttttctgt gactggtgag
     4141 tactcaacca agtcattctg agaatagtgt atgcggcgac cgagttgctc ttgcccggcg
     4201 tcaatacggg ataataccgc gccacatagc agaactttaa aagtgctcat cattggaaaa
     4261 cgttcttcgg ggcgaaaact ctcaaggatc ttaccgctgt tgagatccag ttcgatgtaa
     4321 cccactcgtg cacccaactg atcttcagca tcttttactt tcaccagcgt ttctgggtga
     4381 gcaaaaacag gaaggcaaaa tgccgcaaaa aagggaataa gggcgacacg gaaatgttga
     4441 atact
//
