# Supplementary material for: Establishing Probiotic Saccharomyces boulardii as a Model Organism for Synthesis and Delivery of Biomolecules
Source: bioRxiv preprint, doi:10.1101/2020.01.22.915389, version 1 (2020-01-23)
Supplement: Supplementary File 1 - Plasmids [file 915389_file03.zip › Supplementary File S1 - Plasmids/DD002 ConLS Spacer ConR1 HIS3 2micron AmpR-ColE1 (C2).gb]

LOCUS       Copy_of_DD002_ConLS,_Sp 4397 bp ds-DNA     circular     20-JAN-2020
DEFINITION  .
FEATURES             Location/Qualifiers
     rep_origin      2436..3398
                     /label="2micron"
                     /ApEinfo_revcolor=#d6b295
                     /ApEinfo_fwdcolor=#d6b295
     terminator      complement(3449..3545)
                     /label="AmpR Terminator"
                     /ApEinfo_revcolor=#f58a5e
                     /ApEinfo_fwdcolor=#f58a5e
     protein_bind    1079..1082
                     /label="BsmBI"
                     /ApEinfo_revcolor=#b1ff67
                     /ApEinfo_fwdcolor=#b1ff67
     misc_feature    1079..1103
                     /label="ConS scar"
                     /ApEinfo_revcolor=#ffef86
                     /ApEinfo_fwdcolor=#ffef86
     rep_origin      3399..3436
                     /label="FRT site"
                     /ApEinfo_revcolor=#b4abac
                     /ApEinfo_fwdcolor=#b4abac
     promoter        1322..1558
                     /label="HIS3 Promoter"
                     /ApEinfo_revcolor=#ff9ccd
                     /ApEinfo_fwdcolor=#ff9ccd
     misc_feature    1160..1302
                     /label="Con1"
                     /ApEinfo_revcolor=#ffef86
                     /ApEinfo_fwdcolor=#ffef86
     misc_feature    1108..1144
                     /label="Spacer"
                     /ApEinfo_revcolor=#c6c9d1
                     /ApEinfo_fwdcolor=#c6c9d1
     terminator      2222..2431
                     /label="HIS3 Terminator"
                     /ApEinfo_revcolor=#ff9ccd
                     /ApEinfo_fwdcolor=#ff9ccd
     protein_bind    complement(1149..1152)
                     /label="BsmBI"
                     /ApEinfo_revcolor=#b1ff67
                     /ApEinfo_fwdcolor=#b1ff67
     CDS             1559..2221
                     /label="HIS3"
                     /ApEinfo_revcolor=#d455ac
                     /ApEinfo_fwdcolor=#d455ac
     promoter        complement(7..137)
                     /label="AmpR Promoter"
                     /ApEinfo_revcolor=#f58a5e
                     /ApEinfo_fwdcolor=#f58a5e
     rep_origin      complement(138..901)
                     /label="ColE1"
                     /ApEinfo_revcolor=#7f7f7f
                     /ApEinfo_fwdcolor=#7f7f7f
     protein_bind    1072..1077
                     /label="BsmBI"
                     /ApEinfo_revcolor=#b1ff67
                     /ApEinfo_fwdcolor=#b1ff67
     protein_bind    complement(1154..1159)
                     /label="BsmBI"
                     /ApEinfo_revcolor=#b1ff67
                     /ApEinfo_fwdcolor=#b1ff67
     misc_feature    929..1071
                     /label="ConS"
                     /ApEinfo_revcolor=#ffef86
                     /ApEinfo_fwdcolor=#ffef86
     CDS             complement(join(3546..4397,1..6))
                     /label="AmpR"
                     /ApEinfo_revcolor=#9f4240
                     /ApEinfo_fwdcolor=#9f4240
ORIGIN
        1 actcatactc ttcctttttc aatattattg aagcatttat cagggttatt gtctcatgag
       61 cggatacata tttgaatgta tttagaaaaa taaacaaata ggggttccgc gcacatttcc
      121 ccgaaaagtg ccacctgtca tgaccaaaat cccttaacgt gagttttcgt tccactgagc
      181 gtcagacccc gtagaaaaga tcaaaggatc ttcttgagat cctttttttc tgcgcgtaat
      241 ctgctgcttg caaacaaaaa aaccaccgct accagcggtg gtttgtttgc cggatcaaga
      301 gctaccaact ctttttccga aggtaactgg cttcagcaga gcgcagatac caaatactgt
      361 tcttctagtg tagccgtagt taggccacca cttcaagaac tctgtagcac cgcctacata
      421 cctcgctctg ctaatcctgt taccagtggc tgctgccagt ggcgataagt cgtgtcttac
      481 cgggttggac tcaagacgat agttaccgga taaggcgcag cggtcgggct gaacgggggg
      541 ttcgtgcaca cagcccagct tggagcgaac gacctacacc gaactgagat acctacagcg
      601 tgagctatga gaaagcgcca cgcttcccga agggagaaag gcggacaggt atccggtaag
      661 cggcagggtc ggaacaggag agcgcacgag ggagcttcca gggggaaacg cctggtatct
      721 ttatagtcct gtcgggtttc gccacctctg acttgagcgt cgatttttgt gatgctcgtc
      781 aggggggcgg agcctatgga aaaacgccag caacgcggcc tttttacggt tcctggcctt
      841 ttgctggcct tttgctcaca tgttctttcc tgcgttatcc cctgattctg tggataaccg
      901 tgcggccgcc cctgaattcg catctagatg gtagagccac aaacagccgg tacaagcaac
      961 gatctccagg accatctgaa tcatgcgcgg atgacacgaa ctcacgacgg cgatcacaga
     1021 cattaaccca cagtacagac actgcgacaa cgtggcaatt cgtcgcaata ccgtctcact
     1081 gaactggccg ataattgcag acgaacgact agagatctat gtgaggatcc taactcgaga
     1141 tcgagctgcc aatgagacga cggggtcatc acggctcatc atgcgccaaa caaatgtgtg
     1201 caatacacgc tcggatgact gcatgatgac cgcactgact ggggacagca gatccaccta
     1261 agcctgtgag agaagcagac acccgacaga tcaaggcagt taactagtgc actgcagtac
     1321 aaacacagtc ctttcccgca attttctttt tctattactc ttggcctcct ctagtacact
     1381 ctatattttt ttatgcctcg gtaatgattt tcattttttt ttttccacct agcggatgac
     1441 tctttttttt tcttagcgat tggcattatc acataatgaa ttatacatta tataaagtaa
     1501 tgtgatttct tcgaagaata tactaaaaaa tgagcaggca agataaacga aggcaaagat
     1561 gacagagcag aaagccctag taaagcgtat tacaaatgaa accaagattc agattgcgat
     1621 ctctttaaag ggtggtcccc tagcgataga gcactcgatc ttcccagaaa aagaggcaga
     1681 agcagtagca gaacaggcca cacaatcgca agtgattaac gtccacacag gtatagggtt
     1741 tctggaccat atgatacatg ctctggccaa gcattccggc tggtcgctaa tcgttgagtg
     1801 cattggtgac ttacacatag acgaccatca caccactgag gactgcggga ttgctctcgg
     1861 tcaagctttt aaagaggccc taggggccgt gcgtggagta aaaaggtttg gatcaggatt
     1921 tgcgcctttg gatgaggcac tttccagagc ggtggttgat ctttcgaaca ggccgtacgc
     1981 agttgtcgaa cttggtttgc aaagggagaa agtaggtgat ctctcttgcg agatgatccc
     2041 gcattttctt gaaagctttg cagaggctag cagaattacc ctccacgttg attgtctgcg
     2101 aggcaagaat gatcatcacc gtagtgagag tgcgttcaag gctcttgcgg ttgccataag
     2161 agaagccacc tcgcccaatg gtaccaacga tgttccctcc accaaaggtg ttcttatgta
     2221 gtgacaccga ttatttaaag ctgctgcata cgatatatat acatgtgtat atatgtatac
     2281 ctatgaatgt cagtaagtat gtatacgaac agtatgatac tgaagatgac aaggtaatgc
     2341 atcattctat acgtgtcatt ctgaacgagg cgcgctttcc ttttttcttt ttgctttttc
     2401 tttttttttc tcttgaactc gacggatcat agagtaacga agcatctgtg cttcattttg
     2461 tagaacaaaa atgcaacgcg agagcgctaa tttttcaaac aaagaatctg agctgcattt
     2521 ttacagaaca gaaatgcaac gcgaaagcgc tattttacca acgaagaatc tgtgcttcat
     2581 ttttgtaaaa caaaaatgca acgcgagagc gctaattttt caaacaaaga atctgagctg
     2641 catttttaca gaacagaaat gcaacgcgag agcgctattt taccaacaaa gaatctatac
     2701 ttcttttttg ttctacaaaa atgcatcccg agagcgctat ttttctaaca aagcatctta
     2761 gattactttt tttctccttt gtgcgctcta taatgcagtc tcttgataac tttttgcact
     2821 gtaggtccgt taaggttaga agaaggctac tttggtgtct attttctctt ccataaaaaa
     2881 agcctgactc cacttcccgc gtttactgat tactagcgaa gctgcgggtg cattttttca
     2941 agataaaggc atccccgatt atattctata ccgatgtgga ttgcgcatac tttgtgaaca
     3001 gaaagtgata gcgttgatga ttcttcattg gtcagaaaat tatgaacggt ttcttctatt
     3061 ttgtctctat atactacgta taggaaatgt ttacattttc gtattgtttt cgattcactc
     3121 tatgaatagt tcttactaca atttttttgt ctaaagagta atactagaga taaacataaa
     3181 aaatgtagag gtcgagttta gatgcaagtt caaggagcga aaggtggatg ggtaggttat
     3241 atagggatat agcacagaga tatatagcaa agagatactt ttgagcaatg tttgtggaag
     3301 cggtattcgc aatattttag tagctcgtta cagtccggtg cgtttttggt tttttgaaag
     3361 tgcgtcatca gagcgctttt ggttttcaaa agcgctctga agttcctata ctttctagct
     3421 agagaatagg aacttcccga gcggccgcga ttatcaaaaa ggatcttcac ctagatcctt
     3481 ttaaattaaa aatgaagttt taaatcaatc taaagtatat atgagtaaac ttggtctgac
     3541 agttaccaat gcttaatcag tgaggcacct atctcagcga tctgtctatt tcgttcatcc
     3601 atagttgcct gactccccgt cgtgtagata actacgatac gggagggctt accatctggc
     3661 cccagtgctg caatgatacc gcgggaccca cgctcaccgg ctccagattt atcagcaata
     3721 aaccagccag ccggaagggc cgagcgcaga agtggtcctg caactttatc cgcctccatc
     3781 cagtctatta attgttgccg ggaagctaga gtaagtagtt cgccagttaa tagtttgcgc
     3841 aacgttgttg ccattgctac aggcatcgtg gtgtcacgct cgtcgtttgg tatggcttca
     3901 ttcagctccg gttcccaacg atcaaggcga gttacatgat cccccatgtt gtgcaaaaaa
     3961 gcggttagct ccttcggtcc tccgatcgtt gtcagaagta agttggccgc agtgttatca
     4021 ctcatggtta tggcagcact gcataattct cttactgtca tgccatccgt aagatgcttt
     4081 tctgtgactg gtgagtactc aaccaagtca ttctgagaat agtgtatgcg gcgaccgagt
     4141 tgctcttgcc cggcgtcaat acgggataat accgcgccac atagcagaac tttaaaagtg
     4201 ctcatcattg gaaaacgttc ttcggggcga aaactctcaa ggatcttacc gctgttgaga
     4261 tccagttcga tgtaacccac tcgtgcaccc aactgatctt cagcatcttt tactttcacc
     4321 agcgtttctg ggtgagcaaa aacaggaagg caaaatgccg caaaaaaggg aataagggcg
     4381 acacggaaat gttgaat
//
