# Supplementary material for: Establishing Probiotic Saccharomyces boulardii as a Model Organism for Synthesis and Delivery of Biomolecules
Source: bioRxiv preprint, doi:10.1101/2020.01.22.915389, version 1 (2020-01-23)
Supplement: Supplementary File 1 - Plasmids [file 915389_file03.zip › Supplementary File S1 - Plasmids/DD003 ConLS Spacer ConR1 NourseothricinR CEN6ARS4 AmpR-ColE1 (C1).gb]

LOCUS       Copy_of_DD003_ConLS,_Sp 3952 bp ds-DNA     circular     20-JAN-2020
DEFINITION  .
FEATURES             Location/Qualifiers
     CDS             complement(join(3101..3952,1..6))
                     /label="AmpR"
                     /ApEinfo_revcolor=#9f4240
                     /ApEinfo_fwdcolor=#9f4240
     promoter        1326..1702
                     /label="AgTEF Promoter"
                     /ApEinfo_revcolor=#b4abac
                     /ApEinfo_fwdcolor=#b4abac
     protein_bind    complement(1154..1159)
                     /label="BsmBI"
                     /ApEinfo_revcolor=#b1ff67
                     /ApEinfo_fwdcolor=#b1ff67
     protein_bind    1072..1077
                     /label="BsmBI"
                     /ApEinfo_revcolor=#b1ff67
                     /ApEinfo_fwdcolor=#b1ff67
     misc_feature    1160..1302
                     /label="Con1"
                     /ApEinfo_revcolor=#ffef86
                     /ApEinfo_fwdcolor=#ffef86
     terminator      2278..2479
                     /label="AgTEF Terminator"
                     /ApEinfo_revcolor=#b4abac
                     /ApEinfo_fwdcolor=#b4abac
     rep_origin      2484..2600
                     /label="CEN6"
                     /ApEinfo_revcolor=#d6b295
                     /ApEinfo_fwdcolor=#d6b295
     misc_feature    929..1071
                     /label="ConS"
                     /ApEinfo_revcolor=#ffef86
                     /ApEinfo_fwdcolor=#ffef86
     misc_feature    1108..1144
                     /label="Spacer"
                     /ApEinfo_revcolor=#c6c9d1
                     /ApEinfo_fwdcolor=#c6c9d1
     rep_origin      complement(138..901)
                     /label="ColE1"
                     /ApEinfo_revcolor=#7f7f7f
                     /ApEinfo_fwdcolor=#7f7f7f
     misc_feature    1079..1103
                     /label="ConS scar"
                     /ApEinfo_revcolor=#ffef86
                     /ApEinfo_fwdcolor=#ffef86
     protein_bind    complement(1149..1152)
                     /label="BsmBI"
                     /ApEinfo_revcolor=#b1ff67
                     /ApEinfo_fwdcolor=#b1ff67
     CDS             1705..2277
                     /label="NAT (Nourseothricin Acetyltransferase)"
                     /ApEinfo_revcolor=#d59687
                     /ApEinfo_fwdcolor=#d59687
     promoter        complement(7..137)
                     /label="AmpR Promoter"
                     /ApEinfo_revcolor=#f58a5e
                     /ApEinfo_fwdcolor=#f58a5e
     rep_origin      2601..2991
                     /label="ARS4"
                     /ApEinfo_revcolor=#b4abac
                     /ApEinfo_fwdcolor=#b4abac
     protein_bind    1079..1082
                     /label="BsmBI"
                     /ApEinfo_revcolor=#b1ff67
                     /ApEinfo_fwdcolor=#b1ff67
     terminator      complement(3004..3100)
                     /label="AmpR Terminator"
                     /ApEinfo_revcolor=#f58a5e
                     /ApEinfo_fwdcolor=#f58a5e
ORIGIN
        1 actcatactc ttcctttttc aatattattg aagcatttat cagggttatt gtctcatgag
       61 cggatacata tttgaatgta tttagaaaaa taaacaaata ggggttccgc gcacatttcc
      121 ccgaaaagtg ccacctgtca tgaccaaaat cccttaacgt gagttttcgt tccactgagc
      181 gtcagacccc gtagaaaaga tcaaaggatc ttcttgagat cctttttttc tgcgcgtaat
      241 ctgctgcttg caaacaaaaa aaccaccgct accagcggtg gtttgtttgc cggatcaaga
      301 gctaccaact ctttttccga aggtaactgg cttcagcaga gcgcagatac caaatactgt
      361 tcttctagtg tagccgtagt taggccacca cttcaagaac tctgtagcac cgcctacata
      421 cctcgctctg ctaatcctgt taccagtggc tgctgccagt ggcgataagt cgtgtcttac
      481 cgggttggac tcaagacgat agttaccgga taaggcgcag cggtcgggct gaacgggggg
      541 ttcgtgcaca cagcccagct tggagcgaac gacctacacc gaactgagat acctacagcg
      601 tgagctatga gaaagcgcca cgcttcccga agggagaaag gcggacaggt atccggtaag
      661 cggcagggtc ggaacaggag agcgcacgag ggagcttcca gggggaaacg cctggtatct
      721 ttatagtcct gtcgggtttc gccacctctg acttgagcgt cgatttttgt gatgctcgtc
      781 aggggggcgg agcctatgga aaaacgccag caacgcggcc tttttacggt tcctggcctt
      841 ttgctggcct tttgctcaca tgttctttcc tgcgttatcc cctgattctg tggataaccg
      901 tgcggccgcc cctgaattcg catctagatg gtagagccac aaacagccgg tacaagcaac
      961 gatctccagg accatctgaa tcatgcgcgg atgacacgaa ctcacgacgg cgatcacaga
     1021 cattaaccca cagtacagac actgcgacaa cgtggcaatt cgtcgcaata ccgtctcact
     1081 gaactggccg ataattgcag acgaacgact agagatctat gtgaggatcc taactcgaga
     1141 tcgagctgcc aatgagacga cggggtcatc acggctcatc atgcgccaaa caaatgtgtg
     1201 caatacacgc tcggatgact gcatgatgac cgcactgact ggggacagca gatccaccta
     1261 agcctgtgag agaagcagac acccgacaga tcaaggcagt taactagtgc actgcagtac
     1321 agtttagctt gcctcgtccc cgccgggtca cccggccagc gacatggagg cccagaatac
     1381 cctccttgac agtcttgacg tgcgcagctc aggggcatga tgtgactgtc gcccgtacat
     1441 ttagcccata catccccatg tataatcatt tgcatccata cattttgatg gccgcacggc
     1501 gcgaagcaaa aattacggct cctcgctcca gacctgcgag cagggaaacg ctcccctcac
     1561 agacgcgttg aattgtcccc acgccgcgcc cctgtagaga aatataaaag gttaggattt
     1621 gccactgagg ttcttctttc atatacttcc ttttaaaatc ttgctaggat acagttctca
     1681 catcacatcc gaacataaac aaaaatgggt actaccttag atgatacagc ctacagatac
     1741 agaacatcag tccctggtga tgctgaagca attgaggctt tagacggttc attcaccacc
     1801 gacaccgtct ttagagtaac cgccaccggt gatggattta ccttaagaga agtcccagtc
     1861 gaccctccat taactaaagt ctttccagat gatgaatctg atgacgaaag cgacgacgga
     1921 gaagatggtg acccagattc aagaactttc gtagcatacg gtgatgacgg tgatttggct
     1981 ggttttgtag tcgtttctta ttcaggttgg aatagaaggt tgaccgttga agatatagaa
     2041 gtcgccccag agcatagagg tcatggtgta ggaagagctt tgatgggttt ggctacagaa
     2101 tttgcaagag agagaggagc cggtcattta tggttagaag ttactaatgt taacgcccct
     2161 gctatccatg cttatagaag aatgggtttc acattatgtg gtttagatac tgctttatat
     2221 gatggaacag catctgacgg tgaacaggcc ttgtatatgt ctatgccttg cccttaaagt
     2281 aactgacaat aaaaagattc ttgttttcaa gaacttgtca tttgtatagt ttttttatat
     2341 tgtagttgtt ctattttaat caaatgttag cgtgatttat attttttttc gcctcgacat
     2401 catctgccca gatgcgaagt taagtgcgca gaaagtaata tcatgcgtca atcgtatgtg
     2461 aatgctggtc gctatactgg agtatcacgt gctataaaaa taattataat ttaaattttt
     2521 taatataaat atataaatta aaaatagaaa gtaaaaaaag aaattaaaga aaaaatagtt
     2581 tttgttttcc gaagatgtaa aagactctag ggggatcgcc aacaaatact accttttatc
     2641 ttgctcttcc tgctctcagg tattaatgcc gaattgtttc atcttgtctg tgtagaaaac
     2701 cacacacgaa aatcctgtga ttttacattt tacttatcgt taatcgaatg tatatctatt
     2761 taatctgctt ttcttgtcta ataaatatat atgtaaagta cgctttttgt tgaaattttt
     2821 taaacctttg tttatttttt tttcttcatt ccgtaactct tctaccttct ttatttactt
     2881 tctaaaatcc aaatacaaaa cataaaaata aataaacaca gagtaaattc ccaaattatt
     2941 ccatcattaa aagatacgag gcgcgtgtaa gttacaggca agcgatccgt cccgagcggc
     3001 cgcgattatc aaaaaggatc ttcacctaga tccttttaaa ttaaaaatga agttttaaat
     3061 caatctaaag tatatatgag taaacttggt ctgacagtta ccaatgctta atcagtgagg
     3121 cacctatctc agcgatctgt ctatttcgtt catccatagt tgcctgactc cccgtcgtgt
     3181 agataactac gatacgggag ggcttaccat ctggccccag tgctgcaatg ataccgcggg
     3241 acccacgctc accggctcca gatttatcag caataaacca gccagccgga agggccgagc
     3301 gcagaagtgg tcctgcaact ttatccgcct ccatccagtc tattaattgt tgccgggaag
     3361 ctagagtaag tagttcgcca gttaatagtt tgcgcaacgt tgttgccatt gctacaggca
     3421 tcgtggtgtc acgctcgtcg tttggtatgg cttcattcag ctccggttcc caacgatcaa
     3481 ggcgagttac atgatccccc atgttgtgca aaaaagcggt tagctccttc ggtcctccga
     3541 tcgttgtcag aagtaagttg gccgcagtgt tatcactcat ggttatggca gcactgcata
     3601 attctcttac tgtcatgcca tccgtaagat gcttttctgt gactggtgag tactcaacca
     3661 agtcattctg agaatagtgt atgcggcgac cgagttgctc ttgcccggcg tcaatacggg
     3721 ataataccgc gccacatagc agaactttaa aagtgctcat cattggaaaa cgttcttcgg
     3781 ggcgaaaact ctcaaggatc ttaccgctgt tgagatccag ttcgatgtaa cccactcgtg
     3841 cacccaactg atcttcagca tcttttactt tcaccagcgt ttctgggtga gcaaaaacag
     3901 gaaggcaaaa tgccgcaaaa aagggaataa gggcgacacg gaaatgttga at
//
