# Supplementary material for: Establishing Probiotic Saccharomyces boulardii as a Model Organism for Synthesis and Delivery of Biomolecules
Source: bioRxiv preprint, doi:10.1101/2020.01.22.915389, version 1 (2020-01-23)
Supplement: Supplementary File 1 - Plasmids [file 915389_file03.zip › Supplementary File S1 - Plasmids/DD004 ConLS Spacer ConR1 URA3 2micron AmpR-ColE1 (C3).gb]

LOCUS       Copy_of_DD004_ConLS,_Sp 4346 bp ds-DNA     circular     20-JAN-2020
DEFINITION  .
FEATURES             Location/Qualifiers
     protein_bind    complement(1149..1152)
                     /label="BsmBI"
                     /ApEinfo_revcolor=#b1ff67
                     /ApEinfo_fwdcolor=#b1ff67
     rep_origin      complement(138..901)
                     /label="ColE1"
                     /ApEinfo_revcolor=#7f7f7f
                     /ApEinfo_fwdcolor=#7f7f7f
     misc_feature    1079..1103
                     /label="ConS scar"
                     /ApEinfo_revcolor=#ffef86
                     /ApEinfo_fwdcolor=#ffef86
     misc_feature    1160..1302
                     /label="Con1"
                     /ApEinfo_revcolor=#ffef86
                     /ApEinfo_fwdcolor=#ffef86
     protein_bind    1079..1082
                     /label="BsmBI"
                     /ApEinfo_revcolor=#b1ff67
                     /ApEinfo_fwdcolor=#b1ff67
     promoter        complement(7..137)
                     /label="AmpR Promoter"
                     /ApEinfo_revcolor=#f58a5e
                     /ApEinfo_fwdcolor=#f58a5e
     terminator      2303..2380
                     /label="ScURA3 Terminator"
                     /ApEinfo_revcolor=#f8d3a9
                     /ApEinfo_fwdcolor=#f8d3a9
     protein_bind    1072..1077
                     /label="BsmBI"
                     /ApEinfo_revcolor=#b1ff67
                     /ApEinfo_fwdcolor=#b1ff67
     promoter        1322..1498
                     /label="ScURA3 Promoter"
                     /ApEinfo_revcolor=#faac61
                     /ApEinfo_fwdcolor=#faac61
     terminator      complement(3398..3494)
                     /label="AmpR Terminator"
                     /ApEinfo_revcolor=#f58a5e
                     /ApEinfo_fwdcolor=#f58a5e
     protein_bind    complement(1154..1159)
                     /label="BsmBI"
                     /ApEinfo_revcolor=#b1ff67
                     /ApEinfo_fwdcolor=#b1ff67
     CDS             1499..2302
                     /label="URA3"
                     /ApEinfo_revcolor=#faac61
                     /ApEinfo_fwdcolor=#faac61
     CDS             complement(join(3495..4346,1..6))
                     /label="AmpR"
                     /ApEinfo_revcolor=#9f4240
                     /ApEinfo_fwdcolor=#9f4240
     rep_origin      3348..3385
                     /label="FRT site"
                     /ApEinfo_revcolor=#b4abac
                     /ApEinfo_fwdcolor=#b4abac
     misc_feature    1108..1144
                     /label="Spacer"
                     /ApEinfo_revcolor=#c6c9d1
                     /ApEinfo_fwdcolor=#c6c9d1
     rep_origin      2385..3347
                     /label="2micron"
                     /ApEinfo_revcolor=#d6b295
                     /ApEinfo_fwdcolor=#d6b295
     misc_feature    929..1071
                     /label="ConS"
                     /ApEinfo_revcolor=#ffef86
                     /ApEinfo_fwdcolor=#ffef86
ORIGIN
        1 actcatactc ttcctttttc aatattattg aagcatttat cagggttatt gtctcatgag
       61 cggatacata tttgaatgta tttagaaaaa taaacaaata ggggttccgc gcacatttcc
      121 ccgaaaagtg ccacctgtca tgaccaaaat cccttaacgt gagttttcgt tccactgagc
      181 gtcagacccc gtagaaaaga tcaaaggatc ttcttgagat cctttttttc tgcgcgtaat
      241 ctgctgcttg caaacaaaaa aaccaccgct accagcggtg gtttgtttgc cggatcaaga
      301 gctaccaact ctttttccga aggtaactgg cttcagcaga gcgcagatac caaatactgt
      361 tcttctagtg tagccgtagt taggccacca cttcaagaac tctgtagcac cgcctacata
      421 cctcgctctg ctaatcctgt taccagtggc tgctgccagt ggcgataagt cgtgtcttac
      481 cgggttggac tcaagacgat agttaccgga taaggcgcag cggtcgggct gaacgggggg
      541 ttcgtgcaca cagcccagct tggagcgaac gacctacacc gaactgagat acctacagcg
      601 tgagctatga gaaagcgcca cgcttcccga agggagaaag gcggacaggt atccggtaag
      661 cggcagggtc ggaacaggag agcgcacgag ggagcttcca gggggaaacg cctggtatct
      721 ttatagtcct gtcgggtttc gccacctctg acttgagcgt cgatttttgt gatgctcgtc
      781 aggggggcgg agcctatgga aaaacgccag caacgcggcc tttttacggt tcctggcctt
      841 ttgctggcct tttgctcaca tgttctttcc tgcgttatcc cctgattctg tggataaccg
      901 tgcggccgcc cctgaattcg catctagatg gtagagccac aaacagccgg tacaagcaac
      961 gatctccagg accatctgaa tcatgcgcgg atgacacgaa ctcacgacgg cgatcacaga
     1021 cattaaccca cagtacagac actgcgacaa cgtggcaatt cgtcgcaata ccgtctcact
     1081 gaactggccg ataattgcag acgaacgact agagatctat gtgaggatcc taactcgaga
     1141 tcgagctgcc aatgagacga cggggtcatc acggctcatc atgcgccaaa caaatgtgtg
     1201 caatacacgc tcggatgact gcatgatgac cgcactgact ggggacagca gatccaccta
     1261 agcctgtgag agaagcagac acccgacaga tcaaggcagt taactagtgc actgcagtac
     1321 acggtttcct tgaaattttt ttgattcggt aatctccgaa cagaaggaag aacgaaggaa
     1381 ggagcacaga cttagattgg tatatatacg catatgtagt gttgaagaaa catgaaattg
     1441 cccagtattc ttaacccaac tgcacagaac aaaaacgtgc aggaaacgaa gataaatcat
     1501 gtcgaaagct acatataagg aacgtgctgc tactcatcct agtcctgttg ctgccaagct
     1561 atttaatatc atgcacgaaa agcaaacaaa cttgtgtgct tcattggatg ttcgtaccac
     1621 caaggaatta ctggagttag ttgaagcatt aggtcccaaa atttgtttac taaaaacaca
     1681 tgtggatatc ttgactgatt tttccatgga gggcacagtt aagccgctaa aggcattatc
     1741 cgccaagtac aattttttac tcttcgagga cagaaaattt gctgacattg gtaatacagt
     1801 caaattgcag tactctgcgg gtgtatacag aatagcagaa tgggcagaca ttacgaatgc
     1861 acacggtgtg gtgggcccag gtattgttag cggtttgaag caggcggcag aagaagtaac
     1921 aaaggaacct agaggccttt tgatgttagc agaattgtca tgcaagggct ccctatctac
     1981 tggagaatat actaagggta ctgttgacat tgcgaagagc gacaaagatt ttgttatcgg
     2041 ctttattgct caaagagaca tgggtggaag agatgaaggt tacgattggt tgattatgac
     2101 acccggtgtg ggtttagatg acaagggaga tgcattgggt caacagtata gaaccgtgga
     2161 tgatgtggtt tctacaggat ctgacattat tattgttgga agaggactat ttgcaaaggg
     2221 aagggatgct aaggtagagg gtgaacgtta cagaaaagca ggctgggaag catatttgag
     2281 aagatgcggc cagcaaaact aaaaaactgt attataagta aatgcatgta tactaaactc
     2341 acaaattaga gcttcaattt aattatatca gttattaccc gagtaacgaa gcatctgtgc
     2401 ttcattttgt agaacaaaaa tgcaacgcga gagcgctaat ttttcaaaca aagaatctga
     2461 gctgcatttt tacagaacag aaatgcaacg cgaaagcgct attttaccaa cgaagaatct
     2521 gtgcttcatt tttgtaaaac aaaaatgcaa cgcgagagcg ctaatttttc aaacaaagaa
     2581 tctgagctgc atttttacag aacagaaatg caacgcgaga gcgctatttt accaacaaag
     2641 aatctatact tcttttttgt tctacaaaaa tgcatcccga gagcgctatt tttctaacaa
     2701 agcatcttag attacttttt ttctcctttg tgcgctctat aatgcagtct cttgataact
     2761 ttttgcactg taggtccgtt aaggttagaa gaaggctact ttggtgtcta ttttctcttc
     2821 cataaaaaaa gcctgactcc acttcccgcg tttactgatt actagcgaag ctgcgggtgc
     2881 attttttcaa gataaaggca tccccgatta tattctatac cgatgtggat tgcgcatact
     2941 ttgtgaacag aaagtgatag cgttgatgat tcttcattgg tcagaaaatt atgaacggtt
     3001 tcttctattt tgtctctata tactacgtat aggaaatgtt tacattttcg tattgttttc
     3061 gattcactct atgaatagtt cttactacaa tttttttgtc taaagagtaa tactagagat
     3121 aaacataaaa aatgtagagg tcgagtttag atgcaagttc aaggagcgaa aggtggatgg
     3181 gtaggttata tagggatata gcacagagat atatagcaaa gagatacttt tgagcaatgt
     3241 ttgtggaagc ggtattcgca atattttagt agctcgttac agtccggtgc gtttttggtt
     3301 ttttgaaagt gcgtcatcag agcgcttttg gttttcaaaa gcgctctgaa gttcctatac
     3361 tttctagcta gagaatagga acttcccgag cggccgcgat tatcaaaaag gatcttcacc
     3421 tagatccttt taaattaaaa atgaagtttt aaatcaatct aaagtatata tgagtaaact
     3481 tggtctgaca gttaccaatg cttaatcagt gaggcaccta tctcagcgat ctgtctattt
     3541 cgttcatcca tagttgcctg actccccgtc gtgtagataa ctacgatacg ggagggctta
     3601 ccatctggcc ccagtgctgc aatgataccg cgggacccac gctcaccggc tccagattta
     3661 tcagcaataa accagccagc cggaagggcc gagcgcagaa gtggtcctgc aactttatcc
     3721 gcctccatcc agtctattaa ttgttgccgg gaagctagag taagtagttc gccagttaat
     3781 agtttgcgca acgttgttgc cattgctaca ggcatcgtgg tgtcacgctc gtcgtttggt
     3841 atggcttcat tcagctccgg ttcccaacga tcaaggcgag ttacatgatc ccccatgttg
     3901 tgcaaaaaag cggttagctc cttcggtcct ccgatcgttg tcagaagtaa gttggccgca
     3961 gtgttatcac tcatggttat ggcagcactg cataattctc ttactgtcat gccatccgta
     4021 agatgctttt ctgtgactgg tgagtactca accaagtcat tctgagaata gtgtatgcgg
     4081 cgaccgagtt gctcttgccc ggcgtcaata cgggataata ccgcgccaca tagcagaact
     4141 ttaaaagtgc tcatcattgg aaaacgttct tcggggcgaa aactctcaag gatcttaccg
     4201 ctgttgagat ccagttcgat gtaacccact cgtgcaccca actgatcttc agcatctttt
     4261 actttcacca gcgtttctgg gtgagcaaaa acaggaaggc aaaatgccgc aaaaaaggga
     4321 ataagggcga cacggaaatg ttgaat
//
