# Supplementary material for: Establishing Probiotic Saccharomyces boulardii as a Model Organism for Synthesis and Delivery of Biomolecules
Source: bioRxiv preprint, doi:10.1101/2020.01.22.915389, version 1 (2020-01-23)
Supplement: Supplementary File 1 - Plasmids [file 915389_file03.zip › Supplementary File S1 - Plasmids/DD005 ConLS Spacer ConR1 HIS3 CEN6ARS4 AmpR-ColE1 (C1).gb]

LOCUS       Copy_of_DD005_ConLS,_Sp 3904 bp ds-DNA     circular     20-JAN-2020
DEFINITION  .
FEATURES             Location/Qualifiers
     rep_origin      complement(138..901)
                     /label="ColE1"
                     /ApEinfo_revcolor=#7f7f7f
                     /ApEinfo_fwdcolor=#7f7f7f
     protein_bind    complement(1149..1152)
                     /label="BsmBI"
                     /ApEinfo_revcolor=#b1ff67
                     /ApEinfo_fwdcolor=#b1ff67
     misc_feature    929..1071
                     /label="ConS"
                     /ApEinfo_revcolor=#ffef86
                     /ApEinfo_fwdcolor=#ffef86
     promoter        complement(7..137)
                     /label="AmpR Promoter"
                     /ApEinfo_revcolor=#f58a5e
                     /ApEinfo_fwdcolor=#f58a5e
     CDS             complement(join(3053..3904,1..6))
                     /label="AmpR"
                     /ApEinfo_revcolor=#9f4240
                     /ApEinfo_fwdcolor=#9f4240
     rep_origin      2553..2943
                     /label="ARS4"
                     /ApEinfo_revcolor=#b4abac
                     /ApEinfo_fwdcolor=#b4abac
     misc_feature    1079..1103
                     /label="ConS scar"
                     /ApEinfo_revcolor=#ffef86
                     /ApEinfo_fwdcolor=#ffef86
     protein_bind    1079..1082
                     /label="BsmBI"
                     /ApEinfo_revcolor=#b1ff67
                     /ApEinfo_fwdcolor=#b1ff67
     protein_bind    1072..1077
                     /label="BsmBI"
                     /ApEinfo_revcolor=#b1ff67
                     /ApEinfo_fwdcolor=#b1ff67
     terminator      2222..2431
                     /label="HIS3 Terminator"
                     /ApEinfo_revcolor=#ff9ccd
                     /ApEinfo_fwdcolor=#ff9ccd
     CDS             1559..2221
                     /label="HIS3"
                     /ApEinfo_revcolor=#d455ac
                     /ApEinfo_fwdcolor=#d455ac
     misc_feature    1108..1144
                     /label="Spacer"
                     /ApEinfo_revcolor=#c6c9d1
                     /ApEinfo_fwdcolor=#c6c9d1
     misc_feature    1160..1302
                     /label="Con1"
                     /ApEinfo_revcolor=#ffef86
                     /ApEinfo_fwdcolor=#ffef86
     rep_origin      2436..2552
                     /label="CEN6"
                     /ApEinfo_revcolor=#d6b295
                     /ApEinfo_fwdcolor=#d6b295
     promoter        1322..1558
                     /label="HIS3 Promoter"
                     /ApEinfo_revcolor=#ff9ccd
                     /ApEinfo_fwdcolor=#ff9ccd
     terminator      complement(2956..3052)
                     /label="AmpR Terminator"
                     /ApEinfo_revcolor=#f58a5e
                     /ApEinfo_fwdcolor=#f58a5e
     protein_bind    complement(1154..1159)
                     /label="BsmBI"
                     /ApEinfo_revcolor=#b1ff67
                     /ApEinfo_fwdcolor=#b1ff67
ORIGIN
        1 actcatactc ttcctttttc aatattattg aagcatttat cagggttatt gtctcatgag
       61 cggatacata tttgaatgta tttagaaaaa taaacaaata ggggttccgc gcacatttcc
      121 ccgaaaagtg ccacctgtca tgaccaaaat cccttaacgt gagttttcgt tccactgagc
      181 gtcagacccc gtagaaaaga tcaaaggatc ttcttgagat cctttttttc tgcgcgtaat
      241 ctgctgcttg caaacaaaaa aaccaccgct accagcggtg gtttgtttgc cggatcaaga
      301 gctaccaact ctttttccga aggtaactgg cttcagcaga gcgcagatac caaatactgt
      361 tcttctagtg tagccgtagt taggccacca cttcaagaac tctgtagcac cgcctacata
      421 cctcgctctg ctaatcctgt taccagtggc tgctgccagt ggcgataagt cgtgtcttac
      481 cgggttggac tcaagacgat agttaccgga taaggcgcag cggtcgggct gaacgggggg
      541 ttcgtgcaca cagcccagct tggagcgaac gacctacacc gaactgagat acctacagcg
      601 tgagctatga gaaagcgcca cgcttcccga agggagaaag gcggacaggt atccggtaag
      661 cggcagggtc ggaacaggag agcgcacgag ggagcttcca gggggaaacg cctggtatct
      721 ttatagtcct gtcgggtttc gccacctctg acttgagcgt cgatttttgt gatgctcgtc
      781 aggggggcgg agcctatgga aaaacgccag caacgcggcc tttttacggt tcctggcctt
      841 ttgctggcct tttgctcaca tgttctttcc tgcgttatcc cctgattctg tggataaccg
      901 tgcggccgcc cctgaattcg catctagatg gtagagccac aaacagccgg tacaagcaac
      961 gatctccagg accatctgaa tcatgcgcgg atgacacgaa ctcacgacgg cgatcacaga
     1021 cattaaccca cagtacagac actgcgacaa cgtggcaatt cgtcgcaata ccgtctcact
     1081 gaactggccg ataattgcag acgaacgact agagatctat gtgaggatcc taactcgaga
     1141 tcgagctgcc aatgagacga cggggtcatc acggctcatc atgcgccaaa caaatgtgtg
     1201 caatacacgc tcggatgact gcatgatgac cgcactgact ggggacagca gatccaccta
     1261 agcctgtgag agaagcagac acccgacaga tcaaggcagt taactagtgc actgcagtac
     1321 aaacacagtc ctttcccgca attttctttt tctattactc ttggcctcct ctagtacact
     1381 ctatattttt ttatgcctcg gtaatgattt tcattttttt ttttccacct agcggatgac
     1441 tctttttttt tcttagcgat tggcattatc acataatgaa ttatacatta tataaagtaa
     1501 tgtgatttct tcgaagaata tactaaaaaa tgagcaggca agataaacga aggcaaagat
     1561 gacagagcag aaagccctag taaagcgtat tacaaatgaa accaagattc agattgcgat
     1621 ctctttaaag ggtggtcccc tagcgataga gcactcgatc ttcccagaaa aagaggcaga
     1681 agcagtagca gaacaggcca cacaatcgca agtgattaac gtccacacag gtatagggtt
     1741 tctggaccat atgatacatg ctctggccaa gcattccggc tggtcgctaa tcgttgagtg
     1801 cattggtgac ttacacatag acgaccatca caccactgag gactgcggga ttgctctcgg
     1861 tcaagctttt aaagaggccc taggggccgt gcgtggagta aaaaggtttg gatcaggatt
     1921 tgcgcctttg gatgaggcac tttccagagc ggtggttgat ctttcgaaca ggccgtacgc
     1981 agttgtcgaa cttggtttgc aaagggagaa agtaggtgat ctctcttgcg agatgatccc
     2041 gcattttctt gaaagctttg cagaggctag cagaattacc ctccacgttg attgtctgcg
     2101 aggcaagaat gatcatcacc gtagtgagag tgcgttcaag gctcttgcgg ttgccataag
     2161 agaagccacc tcgcccaatg gtaccaacga tgttccctcc accaaaggtg ttcttatgta
     2221 gtgacaccga ttatttaaag ctgctgcata cgatatatat acatgtgtat atatgtatac
     2281 ctatgaatgt cagtaagtat gtatacgaac agtatgatac tgaagatgac aaggtaatgc
     2341 atcattctat acgtgtcatt ctgaacgagg cgcgctttcc ttttttcttt ttgctttttc
     2401 tttttttttc tcttgaactc gacggatcat agagtatcac gtgctataaa aataattata
     2461 atttaaattt tttaatataa atatataaat taaaaataga aagtaaaaaa agaaattaaa
     2521 gaaaaaatag tttttgtttt ccgaagatgt aaaagactct agggggatcg ccaacaaata
     2581 ctacctttta tcttgctctt cctgctctca ggtattaatg ccgaattgtt tcatcttgtc
     2641 tgtgtagaaa accacacacg aaaatcctgt gattttacat tttacttatc gttaatcgaa
     2701 tgtatatcta tttaatctgc ttttcttgtc taataaatat atatgtaaag tacgcttttt
     2761 gttgaaattt tttaaacctt tgtttatttt tttttcttca ttccgtaact cttctacctt
     2821 ctttatttac tttctaaaat ccaaatacaa aacataaaaa taaataaaca cagagtaaat
     2881 tcccaaatta ttccatcatt aaaagatacg aggcgcgtgt aagttacagg caagcgatcc
     2941 gtcccgagcg gccgcgatta tcaaaaagga tcttcaccta gatcctttta aattaaaaat
     3001 gaagttttaa atcaatctaa agtatatatg agtaaacttg gtctgacagt taccaatgct
     3061 taatcagtga ggcacctatc tcagcgatct gtctatttcg ttcatccata gttgcctgac
     3121 tccccgtcgt gtagataact acgatacggg agggcttacc atctggcccc agtgctgcaa
     3181 tgataccgcg ggacccacgc tcaccggctc cagatttatc agcaataaac cagccagccg
     3241 gaagggccga gcgcagaagt ggtcctgcaa ctttatccgc ctccatccag tctattaatt
     3301 gttgccggga agctagagta agtagttcgc cagttaatag tttgcgcaac gttgttgcca
     3361 ttgctacagg catcgtggtg tcacgctcgt cgtttggtat ggcttcattc agctccggtt
     3421 cccaacgatc aaggcgagtt acatgatccc ccatgttgtg caaaaaagcg gttagctcct
     3481 tcggtcctcc gatcgttgtc agaagtaagt tggccgcagt gttatcactc atggttatgg
     3541 cagcactgca taattctctt actgtcatgc catccgtaag atgcttttct gtgactggtg
     3601 agtactcaac caagtcattc tgagaatagt gtatgcggcg accgagttgc tcttgcccgg
     3661 cgtcaatacg ggataatacc gcgccacata gcagaacttt aaaagtgctc atcattggaa
     3721 aacgttcttc ggggcgaaaa ctctcaagga tcttaccgct gttgagatcc agttcgatgt
     3781 aacccactcg tgcacccaac tgatcttcag catcttttac tttcaccagc gtttctgggt
     3841 gagcaaaaac aggaaggcaa aatgccgcaa aaaagggaat aagggcgaca cggaaatgtt
     3901 gaat
//
