# Supplementary material for: Establishing Probiotic Saccharomyces boulardii as a Model Organism for Synthesis and Delivery of Biomolecules
Source: bioRxiv preprint, doi:10.1101/2020.01.22.915389, version 1 (2020-01-23)
Supplement: Supplementary File 1 - Plasmids [file 915389_file03.zip › Supplementary File S1 - Plasmids/DD006 ConLS Spacer ConR1 URA3 CEN6ARS6 AmpR-ColE1 (C1).gb]

LOCUS       Copy_of_DD006_ConLS,_Sp 3853 bp ds-DNA     circular     20-JAN-2020
DEFINITION  .
FEATURES             Location/Qualifiers
     protein_bind    complement(1150..1153)
                     /label="BsmBI"
                     /ApEinfo_revcolor=#b1ff67
                     /ApEinfo_fwdcolor=#b1ff67
     misc_feature    1080..1104
                     /label="ConS scar"
                     /ApEinfo_revcolor=#ffef86
                     /ApEinfo_fwdcolor=#ffef86
     promoter        1323..1499
                     /label="ScURA3 Promoter"
                     /ApEinfo_revcolor=#faac61
                     /ApEinfo_fwdcolor=#faac61
     misc_feature    930..1072
                     /label="ConS"
                     /ApEinfo_revcolor=#ffef86
                     /ApEinfo_fwdcolor=#ffef86
     misc_feature    1161..1303
                     /label="Con1"
                     /ApEinfo_revcolor=#ffef86
                     /ApEinfo_fwdcolor=#ffef86
     CDS             1500..2303
                     /label="URA3"
                     /ApEinfo_revcolor=#faac61
                     /ApEinfo_fwdcolor=#faac61
     rep_origin      2386..2502
                     /label="CEN6"
                     /ApEinfo_revcolor=#d6b295
                     /ApEinfo_fwdcolor=#d6b295
     protein_bind    complement(1155..1160)
                     /label="BsmBI"
                     /ApEinfo_revcolor=#b1ff67
                     /ApEinfo_fwdcolor=#b1ff67
     promoter        complement(8..138)
                     /label="AmpR Promoter"
                     /ApEinfo_revcolor=#f58a5e
                     /ApEinfo_fwdcolor=#f58a5e
     protein_bind    1073..1078
                     /label="BsmBI"
                     /ApEinfo_revcolor=#b1ff67
                     /ApEinfo_fwdcolor=#b1ff67
     CDS             complement(join(3003..3853,1..7))
                     /label="AmpR"
                     /ApEinfo_revcolor=#9f4240
                     /ApEinfo_fwdcolor=#9f4240
     rep_origin      complement(139..902)
                     /label="ColE1"
                     /ApEinfo_revcolor=#7f7f7f
                     /ApEinfo_fwdcolor=#7f7f7f
     terminator      2304..2381
                     /label="ScURA3 Terminator"
                     /ApEinfo_revcolor=#f8d3a9
                     /ApEinfo_fwdcolor=#f8d3a9
     terminator      complement(2906..3002)
                     /label="AmpR Terminator"
                     /ApEinfo_revcolor=#f58a5e
                     /ApEinfo_fwdcolor=#f58a5e
     rep_origin      2503..2893
                     /label="ARS4"
                     /ApEinfo_revcolor=#b4abac
                     /ApEinfo_fwdcolor=#b4abac
     protein_bind    1080..1083
                     /label="BsmBI"
                     /ApEinfo_revcolor=#b1ff67
                     /ApEinfo_fwdcolor=#b1ff67
     misc_feature    1109..1145
                     /label="Spacer"
                     /ApEinfo_revcolor=#c6c9d1
                     /ApEinfo_fwdcolor=#c6c9d1
ORIGIN
        1 tactcatact cttccttttt caatattatt gaagcattta tcagggttat tgtctcatga
       61 gcggatacat atttgaatgt atttagaaaa ataaacaaat aggggttccg cgcacatttc
      121 cccgaaaagt gccacctgtc atgaccaaaa tcccttaacg tgagttttcg ttccactgag
      181 cgtcagaccc cgtagaaaag atcaaaggat cttcttgaga tccttttttt ctgcgcgtaa
      241 tctgctgctt gcaaacaaaa aaaccaccgc taccagcggt ggtttgtttg ccggatcaag
      301 agctaccaac tctttttccg aaggtaactg gcttcagcag agcgcagata ccaaatactg
      361 ttcttctagt gtagccgtag ttaggccacc acttcaagaa ctctgtagca ccgcctacat
      421 acctcgctct gctaatcctg ttaccagtgg ctgctgccag tggcgataag tcgtgtctta
      481 ccgggttgga ctcaagacga tagttaccgg ataaggcgca gcggtcgggc tgaacggggg
      541 gttcgtgcac acagcccagc ttggagcgaa cgacctacac cgaactgaga tacctacagc
      601 gtgagctatg agaaagcgcc acgcttcccg aagggagaaa ggcggacagg tatccggtaa
      661 gcggcagggt cggaacagga gagcgcacga gggagcttcc agggggaaac gcctggtatc
      721 tttatagtcc tgtcgggttt cgccacctct gacttgagcg tcgatttttg tgatgctcgt
      781 caggggggcg gagcctatgg aaaaacgcca gcaacgcggc ctttttacgg ttcctggcct
      841 tttgctggcc ttttgctcac atgttctttc ctgcgttatc ccctgattct gtggataacc
      901 gtgcggccgc ccctgaattc gcatctagat ggtagagcca caaacagccg gtacaagcaa
      961 cgatctccag gaccatctga atcatgcgcg gatgacacga actcacgacg gcgatcacag
     1021 acattaaccc acagtacaga cactgcgaca acgtggcaat tcgtcgcaat accgtctcac
     1081 tgaactggcc gataattgca gacgaacgac tagagatcta tgtgaggatc ctaactcgag
     1141 atcgagctgc caatgagacg acggggtcat cacggctcat catgcgccaa acaaatgtgt
     1201 gcaatacacg ctcggatgac tgcatgatga ccgcactgac tggggacagc agatccacct
     1261 aagcctgtga gagaagcaga cacccgacag atcaaggcag ttaactagtg cactgcagta
     1321 cacggtttcc ttgaaatttt tttgattcgg taatctccga acagaaggaa gaacgaagga
     1381 aggagcacag acttagattg gtatatatac gcatatgtag tgttgaagaa acatgaaatt
     1441 gcccagtatt cttaacccaa ctgcacagaa caaaaacgtg caggaaacga agataaatca
     1501 tgtcgaaagc tacatataag gaacgtgctg ctactcatcc tagtcctgtt gctgccaagc
     1561 tatttaatat catgcacgaa aagcaaacaa acttgtgtgc ttcattggat gttcgtacca
     1621 ccaaggaatt actggagtta gttgaagcat taggtcccaa aatttgttta ctaaaaacac
     1681 atgtggatat cttgactgat ttttccatgg agggcacagt taagccgcta aaggcattat
     1741 ccgccaagta caatttttta ctcttcgagg acagaaaatt tgctgacatt ggtaatacag
     1801 tcaaattgca gtactctgcg ggtgtataca gaatagcaga atgggcagac attacgaatg
     1861 cacacggtgt ggtgggccca ggtattgtta gcggtttgaa gcaggcggca gaagaagtaa
     1921 caaaggaacc tagaggcctt ttgatgttag cagaattgtc atgcaagggc tccctatcta
     1981 ctggagaata tactaagggt actgttgaca ttgcgaagag cgacaaagat tttgttatcg
     2041 gctttattgc tcaaagagac atgggtggaa gagatgaagg ttacgattgg ttgattatga
     2101 cacccggtgt gggtttagat gacaagggag atgcattggg tcaacagtat agaaccgtgg
     2161 atgatgtggt ttctacagga tctgacatta ttattgttgg aagaggacta tttgcaaagg
     2221 gaagggatgc taaggtagag ggtgaacgtt acagaaaagc aggctgggaa gcatatttga
     2281 gaagatgcgg ccagcaaaac taaaaaactg tattataagt aaatgcatgt atactaaact
     2341 cacaaattag agcttcaatt taattatatc agttattacc cgagtatcac gtgctataaa
     2401 aataattata atttaaattt tttaatataa atatataaat taaaaataga aagtaaaaaa
     2461 agaaattaaa gaaaaaatag tttttgtttt ccgaagatgt aaaagactct agggggatcg
     2521 ccaacaaata ctacctttta tcttgctctt cctgctctca ggtattaatg ccgaattgtt
     2581 tcatcttgtc tgtgtagaaa accacacacg aaaatcctgt gattttacat tttacttatc
     2641 gttaatcgaa tgtatatcta tttaatctgc ttttcttgtc taataaatat atatgtaaag
     2701 tacgcttttt gttgaaattt tttaaacctt tgtttatttt tttttcttca ttccgtaact
     2761 cttctacctt ctttatttac tttctaaaat ccaaatacaa aacataaaaa taaataaaca
     2821 cagagtaaat tcccaaatta ttccatcatt aaaagatacg aggcgcgtgt aagttacagg
     2881 caagcgatcc gtcccgagcg gccgcgatta tcaaaaagga tcttcaccta gatcctttta
     2941 aattaaaaat gaagttttaa atcaatctaa agtatatatg agtaaacttg gtctgacagt
     3001 taccaatgct taatcagtga ggcacctatc tcagcgatct gtctatttcg ttcatccata
     3061 gttgcctgac tccccgtcgt gtagataact acgatacggg agggcttacc atctggcccc
     3121 agtgctgcaa tgataccgcg ggacccacgc tcaccggctc cagatttatc agcaataaac
     3181 cagccagccg gaagggccga gcgcagaagt ggtcctgcaa ctttatccgc ctccatccag
     3241 tctattaatt gttgccggga agctagagta agtagttcgc cagttaatag tttgcgcaac
     3301 gttgttgcca ttgctacagg catcgtggtg tcacgctcgt cgtttggtat ggcttcattc
     3361 agctccggtt cccaacgatc aaggcgagtt acatgatccc ccatgttgtg caaaaaagcg
     3421 gttagctcct tcggtcctcc gatcgttgtc agaagtaagt tggccgcagt gttatcactc
     3481 atggttatgg cagcactgca taattctctt actgtcatgc catccgtaag atgcttttct
     3541 gtgactggtg agtactcaac caagtcattc tgagaatagt gtatgcggcg accgagttgc
     3601 tcttgcccgg cgtcaatacg ggataatacc gcgccacata gcagaacttt aaaagtgctc
     3661 atcattggaa aacgttcttc ggggcgaaaa ctctcaagga tcttaccgct gttgagatcc
     3721 agttcgatgt aacccactcg tgcacccaac tgatcttcag catcttttac tttcaccagc
     3781 gtttctgggt gagcaaaaac aggaaggcaa aatgccgcaa aaaagggaat aagggcgaca
     3841 cggaaatgtt gaa
//
