# Supplementary material for: Establishing Probiotic Saccharomyces boulardii as a Model Organism for Synthesis and Delivery of Biomolecules
Source: bioRxiv preprint, doi:10.1101/2020.01.22.915389, version 1 (2020-01-23)
Supplement: Supplementary File 1 - Plasmids [file 915389_file03.zip › Supplementary File S1 - Plasmids/DD007 ConLS pTDH3 mRuby2 tTDH1 ConR1 HIS3 CEN6ARS4 AmpR-ColE1.gb]

LOCUS       Copy_of_DD007_ConLS,_pT 5503 bp ds-DNA     circular     20-JAN-2020
DEFINITION  .
FEATURES             Location/Qualifiers
     terminator      2522..2745
                     /label="ScTDH1 Terminator"
                     /ApEinfo_revcolor=#ff9ccd
                     /ApEinfo_fwdcolor=#ff9ccd
     protein_bind    1074..1079
                     /label="BsmBI"
                     /ApEinfo_revcolor=#b1ff67
                     /ApEinfo_fwdcolor=#b1ff67
     protein_bind    complement(2750..2753)
                     /label="BsmBI"
                     /ApEinfo_revcolor=#b1ff67
                     /ApEinfo_fwdcolor=#b1ff67
     terminator      complement(4557..4653)
                     /label="AmpR Terminator"
                     /ApEinfo_revcolor=#f58a5e
                     /ApEinfo_fwdcolor=#f58a5e
     promoter        1110..1789
                     /label="ScTDH3 Promoter"
                     /ApEinfo_revcolor=#84b0dc
                     /ApEinfo_fwdcolor=#84b0dc
     CDS             1799..2506
                     /label="mRuby2"
                     /ApEinfo_revcolor=#ff454e
                     /ApEinfo_fwdcolor=#ff454e
     promoter        2923..3159
                     /label="HIS3 Promoter"
                     /ApEinfo_revcolor=#ff9ccd
                     /ApEinfo_fwdcolor=#ff9ccd
     rep_origin      4154..4544
                     /label="ARS4"
                     /ApEinfo_revcolor=#b4abac
                     /ApEinfo_fwdcolor=#b4abac
     terminator      3823..4032
                     /label="HIS3 Terminator"
                     /ApEinfo_revcolor=#ff9ccd
                     /ApEinfo_fwdcolor=#ff9ccd
     CDS             complement(join(4654..5503,1..8))
                     /label="AmpR"
                     /ApEinfo_revcolor=#9f4240
                     /ApEinfo_fwdcolor=#9f4240
     CDS             3160..3822
                     /label="HIS3"
                     /ApEinfo_revcolor=#d455ac
                     /ApEinfo_fwdcolor=#d455ac
     misc_feature    931..1073
                     /label="ConS"
                     /ApEinfo_revcolor=#ffef86
                     /ApEinfo_fwdcolor=#ffef86
     rep_origin      complement(140..903)
                     /label="ColE1"
                     /ApEinfo_revcolor=#7f7f7f
                     /ApEinfo_fwdcolor=#7f7f7f
     protein_bind    1081..1084
                     /label="BsmBI"
                     /ApEinfo_revcolor=#b1ff67
                     /ApEinfo_fwdcolor=#b1ff67
     rep_origin      4037..4153
                     /label="CEN6"
                     /ApEinfo_revcolor=#d6b295
                     /ApEinfo_fwdcolor=#d6b295
     promoter        complement(9..139)
                     /label="AmpR Promoter"
                     /ApEinfo_revcolor=#f58a5e
                     /ApEinfo_fwdcolor=#f58a5e
     misc_feature    1081..1105
                     /label="ConS scar"
                     /ApEinfo_revcolor=#ffef86
                     /ApEinfo_fwdcolor=#ffef86
     protein_bind    complement(2755..2760)
                     /label="BsmBI"
                     /ApEinfo_revcolor=#b1ff67
                     /ApEinfo_fwdcolor=#b1ff67
     misc_feature    2761..2903
                     /label="Con1"
                     /ApEinfo_revcolor=#ffef86
                     /ApEinfo_fwdcolor=#ffef86
ORIGIN
        1 atactcatac tcttcctttt tcaatattat tgaagcattt atcagggtta ttgtctcatg
       61 agcggataca tatttgaatg tatttagaaa aataaacaaa taggggttcc gcgcacattt
      121 ccccgaaaag tgccacctgt catgaccaaa atcccttaac gtgagttttc gttccactga
      181 gcgtcagacc ccgtagaaaa gatcaaagga tcttcttgag atcctttttt tctgcgcgta
      241 atctgctgct tgcaaacaaa aaaaccaccg ctaccagcgg tggtttgttt gccggatcaa
      301 gagctaccaa ctctttttcc gaaggtaact ggcttcagca gagcgcagat accaaatact
      361 gttcttctag tgtagccgta gttaggccac cacttcaaga actctgtagc accgcctaca
      421 tacctcgctc tgctaatcct gttaccagtg gctgctgcca gtggcgataa gtcgtgtctt
      481 accgggttgg actcaagacg atagttaccg gataaggcgc agcggtcggg ctgaacgggg
      541 ggttcgtgca cacagcccag cttggagcga acgacctaca ccgaactgag atacctacag
      601 cgtgagctat gagaaagcgc cacgcttccc gaagggagaa aggcggacag gtatccggta
      661 agcggcaggg tcggaacagg agagcgcacg agggagcttc cagggggaaa cgcctggtat
      721 ctttatagtc ctgtcgggtt tcgccacctc tgacttgagc gtcgattttt gtgatgctcg
      781 tcaggggggc ggagcctatg gaaaaacgcc agcaacgcgg cctttttacg gttcctggcc
      841 ttttgctggc cttttgctca catgttcttt cctgcgttat cccctgattc tgtggataac
      901 cgtgcggccg cccctgaatt cgcatctaga tggtagagcc acaaacagcc ggtacaagca
      961 acgatctcca ggaccatctg aatcatgcgc ggatgacacg aactcacgac ggcgatcaca
     1021 gacattaacc cacagtacag acactgcgac aacgtggcaa ttcgtcgcaa taccgtctca
     1081 ctgaactggc cgataattgc agacgaacgc agttcgagtt tatcattatc aatactgcca
     1141 tttcaaagaa tacgtaaata attaatagta gtgattttcc taactttatt tagtcaaaaa
     1201 attagccttt taattctgct gtaacccgta catgcccaaa atagggggcg ggttacacag
     1261 aatatataac atcgtaggtg tctgggtgaa cagtttattc ctggcatcca ctaaatataa
     1321 tggagcccgc tttttaagct ggcatccaga aaaaaaaaga atcccagcac caaaatattg
     1381 ttttcttcac caaccatcag ttcataggtc cattctctta gcgcaactac agagaacagg
     1441 ggcacaaaca ggcaaaaaac gggcacaacc tcaatggagt gatgcaacct gcctggagta
     1501 aatgatgaca caaggcaatt gacccacgca tgtatctatc tcattttctt acaccttcta
     1561 ttaccttctg ctctctctga tttggaaaaa gctgaaaaaa aaggttgaaa ccagttccct
     1621 gaaattattc ccctacttga ctaataagta tataaagacg gtaggtattg attgtaattc
     1681 tgtaaatcta tttcttaaac ttcttaaatt ctacttttat agttagtctt ttttttagtt
     1741 ttaaaacacc aagaacttag tttcgaataa acacacataa acaaacaaaa gatctatggt
     1801 gtccaaagga gaggagttaa tcaaggaaaa catgagaatg aaagttgtca tggagggctc
     1861 cgttaatggt caccaattca agtgtacagg ggaaggtgaa ggtaatcctt acatgggtac
     1921 acaaactatg agaattaaag taattgaagg cggaccacta ccatttgcat ttgacattct
     1981 ggcaacgtca ttcatgtacg gatcacgaac tttcatcaag taccctaaag gtataccaga
     2041 ctttttcaag caatcttttc cagagggttt tacatgggaa agggttacaa gatacgaaga
     2101 tgggggtgtc gtcacagtta tgcaagatac ttcattagaa gatggctgcc ttgtctatca
     2161 tgtgcaagta agaggggtga attttccttc taacggacct gtgatgcaga aaaagaccaa
     2221 aggttgggaa ccaaatactg aaatgatgta cccagctgat ggaggtttga gaggctacac
     2281 acacatggcg cttaaagttg atggtggagg tcatttgtct tgtagttttg ttaccactta
     2341 tcgttctaaa aagactgttg gcaatatcaa aatgccagga atacatgctg tagaccacag
     2401 actagaaaga ctcgaagaga gcgataacga aatgttcgtt gtacagagag agcatgccgt
     2461 agccaaattt gctggcttag gcggtggtat ggatgaattg tataagggat cctaactcga
     2521 gataaagcaa tcttgatgag gataatgatt tttttttgaa tatacataaa tactaccgtt
     2581 tttctgctag attttgtgat gacgtaaata agtacatatt actttttaag ccaagacaag
     2641 attaagcatt aactttaccc ttttctttct aagtttcaat attagttatc actgtttaaa
     2701 agttatggcg agaacgtcgg cggttaaaat atattaccct gaacggctgc caatgagacg
     2761 acggggtcat cacggctcat catgcgccaa acaaatgtgt gcaatacacg ctcggatgac
     2821 tgcatgatga ccgcactgac tggggacagc agatccacct aagcctgtga gagaagcaga
     2881 cacccgacag atcaaggcag ttaactagtg cactgcagta caaacacagt cctttcccgc
     2941 aattttcttt ttctattact cttggcctcc tctagtacac tctatatttt tttatgcctc
     3001 ggtaatgatt ttcatttttt tttttccacc tagcggatga ctcttttttt ttcttagcga
     3061 ttggcattat cacataatga attatacatt atataaagta atgtgatttc ttcgaagaat
     3121 atactaaaaa atgagcaggc aagataaacg aaggcaaaga tgacagagca gaaagcccta
     3181 gtaaagcgta ttacaaatga aaccaagatt cagattgcga tctctttaaa gggtggtccc
     3241 ctagcgatag agcactcgat cttcccagaa aaagaggcag aagcagtagc agaacaggcc
     3301 acacaatcgc aagtgattaa cgtccacaca ggtatagggt ttctggacca tatgatacat
     3361 gctctggcca agcattccgg ctggtcgcta atcgttgagt gcattggtga cttacacata
     3421 gacgaccatc acaccactga ggactgcggg attgctctcg gtcaagcttt taaagaggcc
     3481 ctaggggccg tgcgtggagt aaaaaggttt ggatcaggat ttgcgccttt ggatgaggca
     3541 ctttccagag cggtggttga tctttcgaac aggccgtacg cagttgtcga acttggtttg
     3601 caaagggaga aagtaggtga tctctcttgc gagatgatcc cgcattttct tgaaagcttt
     3661 gcagaggcta gcagaattac cctccacgtt gattgtctgc gaggcaagaa tgatcatcac
     3721 cgtagtgaga gtgcgttcaa ggctcttgcg gttgccataa gagaagccac ctcgcccaat
     3781 ggtaccaacg atgttccctc caccaaaggt gttcttatgt agtgacaccg attatttaaa
     3841 gctgctgcat acgatatata tacatgtgta tatatgtata cctatgaatg tcagtaagta
     3901 tgtatacgaa cagtatgata ctgaagatga caaggtaatg catcattcta tacgtgtcat
     3961 tctgaacgag gcgcgctttc cttttttctt tttgcttttt cttttttttt ctcttgaact
     4021 cgacggatca tagagtatca cgtgctataa aaataattat aatttaaatt ttttaatata
     4081 aatatataaa ttaaaaatag aaagtaaaaa aagaaattaa agaaaaaata gtttttgttt
     4141 tccgaagatg taaaagactc tagggggatc gccaacaaat actacctttt atcttgctct
     4201 tcctgctctc aggtattaat gccgaattgt ttcatcttgt ctgtgtagaa aaccacacac
     4261 gaaaatcctg tgattttaca ttttacttat cgttaatcga atgtatatct atttaatctg
     4321 cttttcttgt ctaataaata tatatgtaaa gtacgctttt tgttgaaatt ttttaaacct
     4381 ttgtttattt ttttttcttc attccgtaac tcttctacct tctttattta ctttctaaaa
     4441 tccaaataca aaacataaaa ataaataaac acagagtaaa ttcccaaatt attccatcat
     4501 taaaagatac gaggcgcgtg taagttacag gcaagcgatc cgtcccgagc ggccgcgatt
     4561 atcaaaaagg atcttcacct agatcctttt aaattaaaaa tgaagtttta aatcaatcta
     4621 aagtatatat gagtaaactt ggtctgacag ttaccaatgc ttaatcagtg aggcacctat
     4681 ctcagcgatc tgtctatttc gttcatccat agttgcctga ctccccgtcg tgtagataac
     4741 tacgatacgg gagggcttac catctggccc cagtgctgca atgataccgc gggacccacg
     4801 ctcaccggct ccagatttat cagcaataaa ccagccagcc ggaagggccg agcgcagaag
     4861 tggtcctgca actttatccg cctccatcca gtctattaat tgttgccggg aagctagagt
     4921 aagtagttcg ccagttaata gtttgcgcaa cgttgttgcc attgctacag gcatcgtggt
     4981 gtcacgctcg tcgtttggta tggcttcatt cagctccggt tcccaacgat caaggcgagt
     5041 tacatgatcc cccatgttgt gcaaaaaagc ggttagctcc ttcggtcctc cgatcgttgt
     5101 cagaagtaag ttggccgcag tgttatcact catggttatg gcagcactgc ataattctct
     5161 tactgtcatg ccatccgtaa gatgcttttc tgtgactggt gagtactcaa ccaagtcatt
     5221 ctgagaatag tgtatgcggc gaccgagttg ctcttgcccg gcgtcaatac gggataatac
     5281 cgcgccacat agcagaactt taaaagtgct catcattgga aaacgttctt cggggcgaaa
     5341 actctcaagg atcttaccgc tgttgagatc cagttcgatg taacccactc gtgcacccaa
     5401 ctgatcttca gcatctttta ctttcaccag cgtttctggg tgagcaaaaa caggaaggca
     5461 aaatgccgca aaaaagggaa taagggcgac acggaaatgt tga
//
