# Supplementary material for: Establishing Probiotic Saccharomyces boulardii as a Model Organism for Synthesis and Delivery of Biomolecules
Source: bioRxiv preprint, doi:10.1101/2020.01.22.915389, version 1 (2020-01-23)
Supplement: Supplementary File 1 - Plasmids [file 915389_file03.zip › Supplementary File S1 - Plasmids/DD008 ConLS pTDH3 mRuby2 tTDH1 ConR1 HygR CEN6ARS4 AmpR-ColE1.gb]

LOCUS       Copy_of_DD008_ConLS,_pT 6007 bp ds-DNA     circular     20-JAN-2020
DEFINITION  .
FEATURES             Location/Qualifiers
     terminator      complement(5059..5155)
                     /label="AmpR Terminator"
                     /ApEinfo_revcolor=#f58a5e
                     /ApEinfo_fwdcolor=#f58a5e
     promoter        1108..1787
                     /label="ScTDH3 Promoter"
                     /ApEinfo_revcolor=#84b0dc
                     /ApEinfo_fwdcolor=#84b0dc
     CDS             complement(join(5156..6007,1..6))
                     /label="AmpR"
                     /ApEinfo_revcolor=#9f4240
                     /ApEinfo_fwdcolor=#9f4240
     misc_feature    2759..2901
                     /label="Con1"
                     /ApEinfo_revcolor=#ffef86
                     /ApEinfo_fwdcolor=#ffef86
     protein_bind    complement(2753..2758)
                     /label="BsmBI"
                     /ApEinfo_revcolor=#b1ff67
                     /ApEinfo_fwdcolor=#b1ff67
     misc_feature    929..1071
                     /label="ConS"
                     /ApEinfo_revcolor=#ffef86
                     /ApEinfo_fwdcolor=#ffef86
     rep_origin      4539..4655
                     /label="CEN6"
                     /ApEinfo_revcolor=#d6b295
                     /ApEinfo_fwdcolor=#d6b295
     promoter        complement(7..137)
                     /label="AmpR Promoter"
                     /ApEinfo_revcolor=#f58a5e
                     /ApEinfo_fwdcolor=#f58a5e
     protein_bind    complement(2748..2751)
                     /label="BsmBI"
                     /ApEinfo_revcolor=#b1ff67
                     /ApEinfo_fwdcolor=#b1ff67
     misc_feature    1079..1103
                     /label="ConS scar"
                     /ApEinfo_revcolor=#ffef86
                     /ApEinfo_fwdcolor=#ffef86
     protein_bind    1079..1082
                     /label="BsmBI"
                     /ApEinfo_revcolor=#b1ff67
                     /ApEinfo_fwdcolor=#b1ff67
     terminator      2520..2743
                     /label="ScTDH1 Terminator"
                     /ApEinfo_revcolor=#ff9ccd
                     /ApEinfo_fwdcolor=#ff9ccd
     protein_bind    1072..1077
                     /label="BsmBI"
                     /ApEinfo_revcolor=#b1ff67
                     /ApEinfo_fwdcolor=#b1ff67
     CDS             1797..2504
                     /label="mRuby2"
                     /ApEinfo_revcolor=#ff454e
                     /ApEinfo_fwdcolor=#ff454e
     promoter        2925..3301
                     /label="AgTEF Promoter"
                     /ApEinfo_revcolor=#b4abac
                     /ApEinfo_fwdcolor=#b4abac
     rep_origin      complement(138..901)
                     /label="ColE1"
                     /ApEinfo_revcolor=#7f7f7f
                     /ApEinfo_fwdcolor=#7f7f7f
     CDS             3304..4332
                     /label="HPH (Hygromycin Phosphotransferase)"
                     /ApEinfo_revcolor=#9eafd2
                     /ApEinfo_fwdcolor=#9eafd2
     terminator      4333..4534
                     /label="AgTEF Terminator"
                     /ApEinfo_revcolor=#b4abac
                     /ApEinfo_fwdcolor=#b4abac
     rep_origin      4656..5046
                     /label="ARS4"
                     /ApEinfo_revcolor=#b4abac
                     /ApEinfo_fwdcolor=#b4abac
ORIGIN
        1 actcatactc ttcctttttc aatattattg aagcatttat cagggttatt gtctcatgag
       61 cggatacata tttgaatgta tttagaaaaa taaacaaata ggggttccgc gcacatttcc
      121 ccgaaaagtg ccacctgtca tgaccaaaat cccttaacgt gagttttcgt tccactgagc
      181 gtcagacccc gtagaaaaga tcaaaggatc ttcttgagat cctttttttc tgcgcgtaat
      241 ctgctgcttg caaacaaaaa aaccaccgct accagcggtg gtttgtttgc cggatcaaga
      301 gctaccaact ctttttccga aggtaactgg cttcagcaga gcgcagatac caaatactgt
      361 tcttctagtg tagccgtagt taggccacca cttcaagaac tctgtagcac cgcctacata
      421 cctcgctctg ctaatcctgt taccagtggc tgctgccagt ggcgataagt cgtgtcttac
      481 cgggttggac tcaagacgat agttaccgga taaggcgcag cggtcgggct gaacgggggg
      541 ttcgtgcaca cagcccagct tggagcgaac gacctacacc gaactgagat acctacagcg
      601 tgagctatga gaaagcgcca cgcttcccga agggagaaag gcggacaggt atccggtaag
      661 cggcagggtc ggaacaggag agcgcacgag ggagcttcca gggggaaacg cctggtatct
      721 ttatagtcct gtcgggtttc gccacctctg acttgagcgt cgatttttgt gatgctcgtc
      781 aggggggcgg agcctatgga aaaacgccag caacgcggcc tttttacggt tcctggcctt
      841 ttgctggcct tttgctcaca tgttctttcc tgcgttatcc cctgattctg tggataaccg
      901 tgcggccgcc cctgaattcg catctagatg gtagagccac aaacagccgg tacaagcaac
      961 gatctccagg accatctgaa tcatgcgcgg atgacacgaa ctcacgacgg cgatcacaga
     1021 cattaaccca cagtacagac actgcgacaa cgtggcaatt cgtcgcaata ccgtctcact
     1081 gaactggccg ataattgcag acgaacgcag ttcgagttta tcattatcaa tactgccatt
     1141 tcaaagaata cgtaaataat taatagtagt gattttccta actttattta gtcaaaaaat
     1201 tagcctttta attctgctgt aacccgtaca tgcccaaaat agggggcggg ttacacagaa
     1261 tatataacat cgtaggtgtc tgggtgaaca gtttattcct ggcatccact aaatataatg
     1321 gagcccgctt tttaagctgg catccagaaa aaaaaagaat cccagcacca aaatattgtt
     1381 ttcttcacca accatcagtt cataggtcca ttctcttagc gcaactacag agaacagggg
     1441 cacaaacagg caaaaaacgg gcacaacctc aatggagtga tgcaacctgc ctggagtaaa
     1501 tgatgacaca aggcaattga cccacgcatg tatctatctc attttcttac accttctatt
     1561 accttctgct ctctctgatt tggaaaaagc tgaaaaaaaa ggttgaaacc agttccctga
     1621 aattattccc ctacttgact aataagtata taaagacggt aggtattgat tgtaattctg
     1681 taaatctatt tcttaaactt cttaaattct acttttatag ttagtctttt ttttagtttt
     1741 aaaacaccaa gaacttagtt tcgaataaac acacataaac aaacaaaaga tctatggtgt
     1801 ccaaaggaga ggagttaatc aaggaaaaca tgagaatgaa agttgtcatg gagggctccg
     1861 ttaatggtca ccaattcaag tgtacagggg aaggtgaagg taatccttac atgggtacac
     1921 aaactatgag aattaaagta attgaaggcg gaccactacc atttgcattt gacattctgg
     1981 caacgtcatt catgtacgga tcacgaactt tcatcaagta ccctaaaggt ataccagact
     2041 ttttcaagca atcttttcca gagggtttta catgggaaag ggttacaaga tacgaagatg
     2101 ggggtgtcgt cacagttatg caagatactt cattagaaga tggctgcctt gtctatcatg
     2161 tgcaagtaag aggggtgaat tttccttcta acggacctgt gatgcagaaa aagaccaaag
     2221 gttgggaacc aaatactgaa atgatgtacc cagctgatgg aggtttgaga ggctacacac
     2281 acatggcgct taaagttgat ggtggaggtc atttgtcttg tagttttgtt accacttatc
     2341 gttctaaaaa gactgttggc aatatcaaaa tgccaggaat acatgctgta gaccacagac
     2401 tagaaagact cgaagagagc gataacgaaa tgttcgttgt acagagagag catgccgtag
     2461 ccaaatttgc tggcttaggc ggtggtatgg atgaattgta taagggatcc taactcgaga
     2521 taaagcaatc ttgatgagga taatgatttt tttttgaata tacataaata ctaccgtttt
     2581 tctgctagat tttgtgatga cgtaaataag tacatattac tttttaagcc aagacaagat
     2641 taagcattaa ctttaccctt ttctttctaa gtttcaatat tagttatcac tgtttaaaag
     2701 ttatggcgag aacgtcggcg gttaaaatat attaccctga acggctgcca atgagacgac
     2761 ggggtcatca cggctcatca tgcgccaaac aaatgtgtgc aatacacgct cggatgactg
     2821 catgatgacc gcactgactg gggacagcag atccacctaa gcctgtgaga gaagcagaca
     2881 cccgacagat caaggcagtt aactagtgca ctgcagtaca gtttagcttg cctcgtcccc
     2941 gccgggtcac ccggccagcg acatggaggc ccagaatacc ctccttgaca gtcttgacgt
     3001 gcgcagctca ggggcatgat gtgactgtcg cccgtacatt tagcccatac atccccatgt
     3061 ataatcattt gcatccatac attttgatgg ccgcacggcg cgaagcaaaa attacggctc
     3121 ctcgctccag acctgcgagc agggaaacgc tcccctcaca gacgcgttga attgtcccca
     3181 cgccgcgccc ctgtagagaa atataaaagg ttaggatttg ccactgaggt tcttctttca
     3241 tatacttcct tttaaaatct tgctaggata cagttctcac atcacatccg aacataaaca
     3301 aaaatgggta aaaagcctga actcaccgcg acgtctgtcg agaagtttct gatcgaaaag
     3361 ttcgacagcg tgtccgacct gatgcagctc tcggagggcg aagaatctcg tgctttcagc
     3421 ttcgatgtag gagggcgtgg atatgtcctg cgggtaaata gctgcgccga tggtttctac
     3481 aaagatcgtt atgtttatcg gcactttgca tcggccgcgc tcccgattcc ggaagtgctt
     3541 gacattgggg aatttagcga gagcctgacc tattgcatct cccgccgtgc acagggtgtc
     3601 acgttgcaag acctgcctga aaccgaactg cccgctgttc tgcaaccggt cgcggaggcc
     3661 atggatgcga tcgctgcggc cgatcttagc cagacgagcg ggttcggccc attcggaccg
     3721 caaggaatcg gtcaatacac tacatggcgt gatttcatat gcgcgattgc tgatccccat
     3781 gtgtatcact ggcaaactgt gatggacgac accgtcagtg cgtccgtcgc gcaggctctc
     3841 gatgagctga tgctttgggc cgaggactgc cccgaagtcc ggcacctcgt gcacgcggat
     3901 ttcggctcca acaatgtcct gacggacaat ggccgcataa cagcggtcat tgactggagc
     3961 gaggcgatgt tcggggattc ccaatacgag gtcgccaaca tcttcttctg gaggccgtgg
     4021 ttggcttgta tggagcagca gacgcgctac ttcgagcgga ggcatccgga gcttgcagga
     4081 tcgccgcggc tccgggcgta tatgctccgc attggtcttg accaactcta tcagagcttg
     4141 gttgacggca atttcgatga tgcagcttgg gcgcagggtc gatgcgacgc aatcgtccga
     4201 tccggagccg ggactgtcgg gcgtacacaa atcgcccgca gaagcgcggc cgtctggacc
     4261 gatggctgtg tagaagtact cgccgatagt ggaaaccgac gccccagcac tcgtccgagg
     4321 gcaaaggaat aaagtaactg acaataaaaa gattcttgtt ttcaagaact tgtcatttgt
     4381 atagtttttt tatattgtag ttgttctatt ttaatcaaat gttagcgtga tttatatttt
     4441 ttttcgcctc gacatcatct gcccagatgc gaagttaagt gcgcagaaag taatatcatg
     4501 cgtcaatcgt atgtgaatgc tggtcgctat actggagtat cacgtgctat aaaaataatt
     4561 ataatttaaa ttttttaata taaatatata aattaaaaat agaaagtaaa aaaagaaatt
     4621 aaagaaaaaa tagtttttgt tttccgaaga tgtaaaagac tctaggggga tcgccaacaa
     4681 atactacctt ttatcttgct cttcctgctc tcaggtatta atgccgaatt gtttcatctt
     4741 gtctgtgtag aaaaccacac acgaaaatcc tgtgatttta cattttactt atcgttaatc
     4801 gaatgtatat ctatttaatc tgcttttctt gtctaataaa tatatatgta aagtacgctt
     4861 tttgttgaaa ttttttaaac ctttgtttat ttttttttct tcattccgta actcttctac
     4921 cttctttatt tactttctaa aatccaaata caaaacataa aaataaataa acacagagta
     4981 aattcccaaa ttattccatc attaaaagat acgaggcgcg tgtaagttac aggcaagcga
     5041 tccgtcccga gcggccgcga ttatcaaaaa ggatcttcac ctagatcctt ttaaattaaa
     5101 aatgaagttt taaatcaatc taaagtatat atgagtaaac ttggtctgac agttaccaat
     5161 gcttaatcag tgaggcacct atctcagcga tctgtctatt tcgttcatcc atagttgcct
     5221 gactccccgt cgtgtagata actacgatac gggagggctt accatctggc cccagtgctg
     5281 caatgatacc gcgggaccca cgctcaccgg ctccagattt atcagcaata aaccagccag
     5341 ccggaagggc cgagcgcaga agtggtcctg caactttatc cgcctccatc cagtctatta
     5401 attgttgccg ggaagctaga gtaagtagtt cgccagttaa tagtttgcgc aacgttgttg
     5461 ccattgctac aggcatcgtg gtgtcacgct cgtcgtttgg tatggcttca ttcagctccg
     5521 gttcccaacg atcaaggcga gttacatgat cccccatgtt gtgcaaaaaa gcggttagct
     5581 ccttcggtcc tccgatcgtt gtcagaagta agttggccgc agtgttatca ctcatggtta
     5641 tggcagcact gcataattct cttactgtca tgccatccgt aagatgcttt tctgtgactg
     5701 gtgagtactc aaccaagtca ttctgagaat agtgtatgcg gcgaccgagt tgctcttgcc
     5761 cggcgtcaat acgggataat accgcgccac atagcagaac tttaaaagtg ctcatcattg
     5821 gaaaacgttc ttcggggcga aaactctcaa ggatcttacc gctgttgaga tccagttcga
     5881 tgtaacccac tcgtgcaccc aactgatctt cagcatcttt tactttcacc agcgtttctg
     5941 ggtgagcaaa aacaggaagg caaaatgccg caaaaaaggg aataagggcg acacggaaat
     6001 gttgaat
//
