# Supplementary material for: Establishing Probiotic Saccharomyces boulardii as a Model Organism for Synthesis and Delivery of Biomolecules
Source: bioRxiv preprint, doi:10.1101/2020.01.22.915389, version 1 (2020-01-23)
Supplement: Supplementary File 1 - Plasmids [file 915389_file03.zip › Supplementary File S1 - Plasmids/DD009 ConLS pTDH3 mRuby2 tTDH1 ConR1 ZeoR CEN6ARS4 AmpR-ColE1.gb]

LOCUS       Copy_of_DD009_ConLS,_pT 5353 bp ds-DNA     circular     20-JAN-2020
DEFINITION  .
FEATURES             Location/Qualifiers
     misc_feature    508..532
                     /label="ConS scar"
                     /ApEinfo_revcolor=#ffef86
                     /ApEinfo_fwdcolor=#ffef86
     protein_bind    501..506
                     /label="BsmBI"
                     /ApEinfo_revcolor=#b1ff67
                     /ApEinfo_fwdcolor=#b1ff67
     protein_bind    complement(2182..2187)
                     /label="BsmBI"
                     /ApEinfo_revcolor=#b1ff67
                     /ApEinfo_fwdcolor=#b1ff67
     terminator      1949..2172
                     /label="ScTDH1 Terminator"
                     /ApEinfo_revcolor=#ff9ccd
                     /ApEinfo_fwdcolor=#ff9ccd
     CDS             1226..1933
                     /label="mRuby2"
                     /ApEinfo_revcolor=#ff454e
                     /ApEinfo_fwdcolor=#ff454e
     rep_origin      3431..3821
                     /label="ARS4"
                     /ApEinfo_revcolor=#b4abac
                     /ApEinfo_fwdcolor=#b4abac
     protein_bind    complement(2177..2180)
                     /label="BsmBI"
                     /ApEinfo_revcolor=#b1ff67
                     /ApEinfo_fwdcolor=#b1ff67
     promoter        complement(4789..4919)
                     /label="AmpR Promoter"
                     /ApEinfo_revcolor=#f58a5e
                     /ApEinfo_fwdcolor=#f58a5e
     rep_origin      3314..3430
                     /label="CEN6"
                     /ApEinfo_revcolor=#d6b295
                     /ApEinfo_fwdcolor=#d6b295
     misc_feature    358..500
                     /label="ConS"
                     /ApEinfo_revcolor=#ffef86
                     /ApEinfo_fwdcolor=#ffef86
     CDS             2733..3107
                     /label="ZeocinR"
                     /ApEinfo_revcolor=#b7e6d7
                     /ApEinfo_fwdcolor=#b7e6d7
     rep_origin      complement(join(4920..5353,1..330))
                     /label="ColE1"
                     /ApEinfo_revcolor=#7f7f7f
                     /ApEinfo_fwdcolor=#7f7f7f
     misc_feature    2188..2330
                     /label="Con1"
                     /ApEinfo_revcolor=#ffef86
                     /ApEinfo_fwdcolor=#ffef86
     CDS             complement(3931..4788)
                     /label="AmpR"
                     /ApEinfo_revcolor=#9f4240
                     /ApEinfo_fwdcolor=#9f4240
     terminator      3108..3309
                     /label="AgTEF Terminator"
                     /ApEinfo_revcolor=#b4abac
                     /ApEinfo_fwdcolor=#b4abac
     terminator      complement(3834..3930)
                     /label="AmpR Terminator"
                     /ApEinfo_revcolor=#f58a5e
                     /ApEinfo_fwdcolor=#f58a5e
     protein_bind    508..511
                     /label="BsmBI"
                     /ApEinfo_revcolor=#b1ff67
                     /ApEinfo_fwdcolor=#b1ff67
     promoter        537..1216
                     /label="ScTDH3 Promoter"
                     /ApEinfo_revcolor=#84b0dc
                     /ApEinfo_fwdcolor=#84b0dc
     promoter        2354..2730
                     /label="AgTEF Promoter"
                     /ApEinfo_revcolor=#b4abac
                     /ApEinfo_fwdcolor=#b4abac
ORIGIN
        1 acctacaccg aactgagata cctacagcgt gagctatgag aaagcgccac gcttcccgaa
       61 gggagaaagg cggacaggta tccggtaagc ggcagggtcg gaacaggaga gcgcacgagg
      121 gagcttccag ggggaaacgc ctggtatctt tatagtcctg tcgggtttcg ccacctctga
      181 cttgagcgtc gatttttgtg atgctcgtca ggggggcgga gcctatggaa aaacgccagc
      241 aacgcggcct ttttacggtt cctggccttt tgctggcctt ttgctcacat gttctttcct
      301 gcgttatccc ctgattctgt ggataaccgt gcggccgccc ctgaattcgc atctagatgg
      361 tagagccaca aacagccggt acaagcaacg atctccagga ccatctgaat catgcgcgga
      421 tgacacgaac tcacgacggc gatcacagac attaacccac agtacagaca ctgcgacaac
      481 gtggcaattc gtcgcaatac cgtctcactg aactggccga taattgcaga cgaacgcagt
      541 tcgagtttat cattatcaat actgccattt caaagaatac gtaaataatt aatagtagtg
      601 attttcctaa ctttatttag tcaaaaaatt agccttttaa ttctgctgta acccgtacat
      661 gcccaaaata gggggcgggt tacacagaat atataacatc gtaggtgtct gggtgaacag
      721 tttattcctg gcatccacta aatataatgg agcccgcttt ttaagctggc atccagaaaa
      781 aaaaagaatc ccagcaccaa aatattgttt tcttcaccaa ccatcagttc ataggtccat
      841 tctcttagcg caactacaga gaacaggggc acaaacaggc aaaaaacggg cacaacctca
      901 atggagtgat gcaacctgcc tggagtaaat gatgacacaa ggcaattgac ccacgcatgt
      961 atctatctca ttttcttaca ccttctatta ccttctgctc tctctgattt ggaaaaagct
     1021 gaaaaaaaag gttgaaacca gttccctgaa attattcccc tacttgacta ataagtatat
     1081 aaagacggta ggtattgatt gtaattctgt aaatctattt cttaaacttc ttaaattcta
     1141 cttttatagt tagtcttttt tttagtttta aaacaccaag aacttagttt cgaataaaca
     1201 cacataaaca aacaaaagat ctatggtgtc caaaggagag gagttaatca aggaaaacat
     1261 gagaatgaaa gttgtcatgg agggctccgt taatggtcac caattcaagt gtacagggga
     1321 aggtgaaggt aatccttaca tgggtacaca aactatgaga attaaagtaa ttgaaggcgg
     1381 accactacca tttgcatttg acattctggc aacgtcattc atgtacggat cacgaacttt
     1441 catcaagtac cctaaaggta taccagactt tttcaagcaa tcttttccag agggttttac
     1501 atgggaaagg gttacaagat acgaagatgg gggtgtcgtc acagttatgc aagatacttc
     1561 attagaagat ggctgccttg tctatcatgt gcaagtaaga ggggtgaatt ttccttctaa
     1621 cggacctgtg atgcagaaaa agaccaaagg ttgggaacca aatactgaaa tgatgtaccc
     1681 agctgatgga ggtttgagag gctacacaca catggcgctt aaagttgatg gtggaggtca
     1741 tttgtcttgt agttttgtta ccacttatcg ttctaaaaag actgttggca atatcaaaat
     1801 gccaggaata catgctgtag accacagact agaaagactc gaagagagcg ataacgaaat
     1861 gttcgttgta cagagagagc atgccgtagc caaatttgct ggcttaggcg gtggtatgga
     1921 tgaattgtat aagggatcct aactcgagat aaagcaatct tgatgaggat aatgattttt
     1981 ttttgaatat acataaatac taccgttttt ctgctagatt ttgtgatgac gtaaataagt
     2041 acatattact ttttaagcca agacaagatt aagcattaac tttacccttt tctttctaag
     2101 tttcaatatt agttatcact gtttaaaagt tatggcgaga acgtcggcgg ttaaaatata
     2161 ttaccctgaa cggctgccaa tgagacgacg gggtcatcac ggctcatcat gcgccaaaca
     2221 aatgtgtgca atacacgctc ggatgactgc atgatgaccg cactgactgg ggacagcaga
     2281 tccacctaag cctgtgagag aagcagacac ccgacagatc aaggcagtta actagtgcac
     2341 tgcagtacag tttagcttgc ctcgtccccg ccgggtcacc cggccagcga catggaggcc
     2401 cagaataccc tccttgacag tcttgacgtg cgcagctcag gggcatgatg tgactgtcgc
     2461 ccgtacattt agcccataca tccccatgta taatcatttg catccataca ttttgatggc
     2521 cgcacggcgc gaagcaaaaa ttacggctcc tcgctccaga cctgcgagca gggaaacgct
     2581 cccctcacag acgcgttgaa ttgtccccac gccgcgcccc tgtagagaaa tataaaaggt
     2641 taggatttgc cactgaggtt cttctttcat atacttcctt ttaaaatctt gctaggatac
     2701 agttctcaca tcacatccga acataaacaa aaatggctaa attaacatct gccgttcctg
     2761 ttttaacagc tagggatgtt gcaggtgctg tagagttttg gacagatagg ttaggattct
     2821 caagagactt tgttgaggac gattttgctg gtgttgtcag ggatgacgtt actttattta
     2881 tctcagcagt ccaagatcaa gttgtccctg ataatacatt ggcttgggtc tgggtcaggg
     2941 gtttagatga attatatgct gaatggtcag aagttgtatc tacaaacttc agagatgctt
     3001 ctggtccagc tatgaccgag attggtgaac agccatgggg tagagaattt gctttgagag
     3061 atccagctgg aaattgtgtt cattttgttg ctgaagaaca agattaaagt aactgacaat
     3121 aaaaagattc ttgttttcaa gaacttgtca tttgtatagt ttttttatat tgtagttgtt
     3181 ctattttaat caaatgttag cgtgatttat attttttttc gcctcgacat catctgccca
     3241 gatgcgaagt taagtgcgca gaaagtaata tcatgcgtca atcgtatgtg aatgctggtc
     3301 gctatactgg agtatcacgt gctataaaaa taattataat ttaaattttt taatataaat
     3361 atataaatta aaaatagaaa gtaaaaaaag aaattaaaga aaaaatagtt tttgttttcc
     3421 gaagatgtaa aagactctag ggggatcgcc aacaaatact accttttatc ttgctcttcc
     3481 tgctctcagg tattaatgcc gaattgtttc atcttgtctg tgtagaaaac cacacacgaa
     3541 aatcctgtga ttttacattt tacttatcgt taatcgaatg tatatctatt taatctgctt
     3601 ttcttgtcta ataaatatat atgtaaagta cgctttttgt tgaaattttt taaacctttg
     3661 tttatttttt tttcttcatt ccgtaactct tctaccttct ttatttactt tctaaaatcc
     3721 aaatacaaaa cataaaaata aataaacaca gagtaaattc ccaaattatt ccatcattaa
     3781 aagatacgag gcgcgtgtaa gttacaggca agcgatccgt cccgagcggc cgcgattatc
     3841 aaaaaggatc ttcacctaga tccttttaaa ttaaaaatga agttttaaat caatctaaag
     3901 tatatatgag taaacttggt ctgacagtta ccaatgctta atcagtgagg cacctatctc
     3961 agcgatctgt ctatttcgtt catccatagt tgcctgactc cccgtcgtgt agataactac
     4021 gatacgggag ggcttaccat ctggccccag tgctgcaatg ataccgcggg acccacgctc
     4081 accggctcca gatttatcag caataaacca gccagccgga agggccgagc gcagaagtgg
     4141 tcctgcaact ttatccgcct ccatccagtc tattaattgt tgccgggaag ctagagtaag
     4201 tagttcgcca gttaatagtt tgcgcaacgt tgttgccatt gctacaggca tcgtggtgtc
     4261 acgctcgtcg tttggtatgg cttcattcag ctccggttcc caacgatcaa ggcgagttac
     4321 atgatccccc atgttgtgca aaaaagcggt tagctccttc ggtcctccga tcgttgtcag
     4381 aagtaagttg gccgcagtgt tatcactcat ggttatggca gcactgcata attctcttac
     4441 tgtcatgcca tccgtaagat gcttttctgt gactggtgag tactcaacca agtcattctg
     4501 agaatagtgt atgcggcgac cgagttgctc ttgcccggcg tcaatacggg ataataccgc
     4561 gccacatagc agaactttaa aagtgctcat cattggaaaa cgttcttcgg ggcgaaaact
     4621 ctcaaggatc ttaccgctgt tgagatccag ttcgatgtaa cccactcgtg cacccaactg
     4681 atcttcagca tcttttactt tcaccagcgt ttctgggtga gcaaaaacag gaaggcaaaa
     4741 tgccgcaaaa aagggaataa gggcgacacg gaaatgttga atactcatac tcttcctttt
     4801 tcaatattat tgaagcattt atcagggtta ttgtctcatg agcggataca tatttgaatg
     4861 tatttagaaa aataaacaaa taggggttcc gcgcacattt ccccgaaaag tgccacctgt
     4921 catgaccaaa atcccttaac gtgagttttc gttccactga gcgtcagacc ccgtagaaaa
     4981 gatcaaagga tcttcttgag atcctttttt tctgcgcgta atctgctgct tgcaaacaaa
     5041 aaaaccaccg ctaccagcgg tggtttgttt gccggatcaa gagctaccaa ctctttttcc
     5101 gaaggtaact ggcttcagca gagcgcagat accaaatact gttcttctag tgtagccgta
     5161 gttaggccac cacttcaaga actctgtagc accgcctaca tacctcgctc tgctaatcct
     5221 gttaccagtg gctgctgcca gtggcgataa gtcgtgtctt accgggttgg actcaagacg
     5281 atagttaccg gataaggcgc agcggtcggg ctgaacgggg ggttcgtgca cacagcccag
     5341 cttggagcga acg
//
