# Supplementary material for: Establishing Probiotic Saccharomyces boulardii as a Model Organism for Synthesis and Delivery of Biomolecules
Source: bioRxiv preprint, doi:10.1101/2020.01.22.915389, version 1 (2020-01-23)
Supplement: Supplementary File 1 - Plasmids [file 915389_file03.zip › Supplementary File S1 - Plasmids/DD010 ConLS pTDH3 mRuby2 tTDH1 ConR1 TRP1 CEN6ARS4 AmpR-ColE1.gb]

LOCUS       Copy_of_DD010_ConLS,_pT 5395 bp ds-DNA     circular     20-JAN-2020
DEFINITION  .
FEATURES             Location/Qualifiers
     promoter        complement(4489..4619)
                     /label="AmpR Promoter"
                     /ApEinfo_revcolor=#f58a5e
                     /ApEinfo_fwdcolor=#f58a5e
     protein_bind    complement(1840..1845)
                     /label="BsmBI"
                     /ApEinfo_revcolor=#b1ff67
                     /ApEinfo_fwdcolor=#b1ff67
     protein_bind    166..169
                     /label="BsmBI"
                     /ApEinfo_revcolor=#b1ff67
                     /ApEinfo_fwdcolor=#b1ff67
     protein_bind    complement(1835..1838)
                     /label="BsmBI"
                     /ApEinfo_revcolor=#b1ff67
                     /ApEinfo_fwdcolor=#b1ff67
     promoter        195..874
                     /label="ScTDH3 Promoter"
                     /ApEinfo_revcolor=#84b0dc
                     /ApEinfo_fwdcolor=#84b0dc
     misc_feature    166..190
                     /label="ConS scar"
                     /ApEinfo_revcolor=#ffef86
                     /ApEinfo_fwdcolor=#ffef86
     CDS             complement(3631..4488)
                     /label="AmpR"
                     /ApEinfo_revcolor=#9f4240
                     /ApEinfo_fwdcolor=#9f4240
     misc_feature    complement(2679..2698)
                     /label="sgRNA target 2"
                     /ApEinfo_revcolor=#d6b295
                     /ApEinfo_fwdcolor=#d6b295
     CDS             complement(2054..2728)
                     /label="TRP1"
                     /ApEinfo_revcolor=#f58a5e
                     /ApEinfo_fwdcolor=#f58a5e
     rep_origin      complement(4620..5383)
                     /label="ColE1"
                     /ApEinfo_revcolor=#7f7f7f
                     /ApEinfo_fwdcolor=#7f7f7f
     CDS             884..1591
                     /label="mRuby2"
                     /ApEinfo_revcolor=#ff454e
                     /ApEinfo_fwdcolor=#ff454e
     rep_origin      3131..3521
                     /label="ARS4"
                     /ApEinfo_revcolor=#b4abac
                     /ApEinfo_fwdcolor=#b4abac
     protein_bind    159..164
                     /label="BsmBI"
                     /ApEinfo_revcolor=#b1ff67
                     /ApEinfo_fwdcolor=#b1ff67
     misc_feature    16..158
                     /label="ConS"
                     /ApEinfo_revcolor=#ffef86
                     /ApEinfo_fwdcolor=#ffef86
     rep_origin      3014..3130
                     /label="CEN6"
                     /ApEinfo_revcolor=#d6b295
                     /ApEinfo_fwdcolor=#d6b295
     misc_feature    1846..1988
                     /label="Con1"
                     /ApEinfo_revcolor=#ffef86
                     /ApEinfo_fwdcolor=#ffef86
     terminator      1607..1830
                     /label="ScTDH1 Terminator"
                     /ApEinfo_revcolor=#ff9ccd
                     /ApEinfo_fwdcolor=#ff9ccd
     terminator      complement(3534..3630)
                     /label="AmpR Terminator"
                     /ApEinfo_revcolor=#f58a5e
                     /ApEinfo_fwdcolor=#f58a5e
ORIGIN
        1 gaattcgcat ctagatggta gagccacaaa cagccggtac aagcaacgat ctccaggacc
       61 atctgaatca tgcgcggatg acacgaactc acgacggcga tcacagacat taacccacag
      121 tacagacact gcgacaacgt ggcaattcgt cgcaataccg tctcactgaa ctggccgata
      181 attgcagacg aacgcagttc gagtttatca ttatcaatac tgccatttca aagaatacgt
      241 aaataattaa tagtagtgat tttcctaact ttatttagtc aaaaaattag ccttttaatt
      301 ctgctgtaac ccgtacatgc ccaaaatagg gggcgggtta cacagaatat ataacatcgt
      361 aggtgtctgg gtgaacagtt tattcctggc atccactaaa tataatggag cccgcttttt
      421 aagctggcat ccagaaaaaa aaagaatccc agcaccaaaa tattgttttc ttcaccaacc
      481 atcagttcat aggtccattc tcttagcgca actacagaga acaggggcac aaacaggcaa
      541 aaaacgggca caacctcaat ggagtgatgc aacctgcctg gagtaaatga tgacacaagg
      601 caattgaccc acgcatgtat ctatctcatt ttcttacacc ttctattacc ttctgctctc
      661 tctgatttgg aaaaagctga aaaaaaaggt tgaaaccagt tccctgaaat tattccccta
      721 cttgactaat aagtatataa agacggtagg tattgattgt aattctgtaa atctatttct
      781 taaacttctt aaattctact tttatagtta gtcttttttt tagttttaaa acaccaagaa
      841 cttagtttcg aataaacaca cataaacaaa caaaagatct atggtgtcca aaggagagga
      901 gttaatcaag gaaaacatga gaatgaaagt tgtcatggag ggctccgtta atggtcacca
      961 attcaagtgt acaggggaag gtgaaggtaa tccttacatg ggtacacaaa ctatgagaat
     1021 taaagtaatt gaaggcggac cactaccatt tgcatttgac attctggcaa cgtcattcat
     1081 gtacggatca cgaactttca tcaagtaccc taaaggtata ccagactttt tcaagcaatc
     1141 ttttccagag ggttttacat gggaaagggt tacaagatac gaagatgggg gtgtcgtcac
     1201 agttatgcaa gatacttcat tagaagatgg ctgccttgtc tatcatgtgc aagtaagagg
     1261 ggtgaatttt ccttctaacg gacctgtgat gcagaaaaag accaaaggtt gggaaccaaa
     1321 tactgaaatg atgtacccag ctgatggagg tttgagaggc tacacacaca tggcgcttaa
     1381 agttgatggt ggaggtcatt tgtcttgtag ttttgttacc acttatcgtt ctaaaaagac
     1441 tgttggcaat atcaaaatgc caggaataca tgctgtagac cacagactag aaagactcga
     1501 agagagcgat aacgaaatgt tcgttgtaca gagagagcat gccgtagcca aatttgctgg
     1561 cttaggcggt ggtatggatg aattgtataa gggatcctaa ctcgagataa agcaatcttg
     1621 atgaggataa tgattttttt ttgaatatac ataaatacta ccgtttttct gctagatttt
     1681 gtgatgacgt aaataagtac atattacttt ttaagccaag acaagattaa gcattaactt
     1741 tacccttttc tttctaagtt tcaatattag ttatcactgt ttaaaagtta tggcgagaac
     1801 gtcggcggtt aaaatatatt accctgaacg gctgccaatg agacgacggg gtcatcacgg
     1861 ctcatcatgc gccaaacaaa tgtgtgcaat acacgctcgg atgactgcat gatgaccgca
     1921 ctgactgggg acagcagatc cacctaagcc tgtgagagaa gcagacaccc gacagatcaa
     1981 ggcagttaac tagtgcactg cagtacaggc aagtgcacaa acaatactta aataaatact
     2041 actcagtaat aacctatttc ttagcatttt tgacgaaatt tgctattttg ttagagtctt
     2101 ttacaccatt tgtctccaca cctccgctta catcaacacc aataacgcca tttaatctaa
     2161 gcgcatcacc aacattttct ggcgtcagtc caccagctaa cataaaatgt aagctttcgg
     2221 ggctctcttg ccttccaacc cagtcagaaa tcgagttcca atccaaaagt tcacctgtcc
     2281 cacctgcttc tgaatcaaac aagggaataa acgaatgagg tttctgtgaa gctgcactga
     2341 gtagtatgtt gcagtctttt ggaaatacga gtcttttaat aactggcaaa ccgaggaact
     2401 cttggtattc ttgccacgac tcatctccat gcagttggac gatatcaatg ccgtaatcat
     2461 tgaccagagc caaaacatcc tccttaggtt gattacgaaa cacgccaacc aagtatttcg
     2521 gagtgcctga actattttta tatgctttta caagacttga aattttcctt gcaataaccg
     2581 ggtcaattgt tctctttcta ttgggcacac atataatacc cagcaagtca gcatcggaat
     2641 ctagagcaca ttctgcggcc tctgtgctct gcaagccgca aactttcacc aatggaccag
     2701 aactacctgt gaaattaata acagacatac tccaagctgc ctttgtgtgc ttaatcacgt
     2761 atactcacgt gctcaatagt caccaatgcc ctccctcttg gccctctcct tttctttttt
     2821 cgaccgaatt aattcttaat cggcaaaaaa agaaaagctc cggatcaaga ttgtacgtaa
     2881 ggtgacaagc tatttttcaa taaagaatat cttccactac tgccatctgg cgtcataact
     2941 gcaaagtaca catatattac gatgctgtct attaaatgct tcctatatta tatatatagt
     3001 aatgtcgttg agtatcacgt gctataaaaa taattataat ttaaattttt taatataaat
     3061 atataaatta aaaatagaaa gtaaaaaaag aaattaaaga aaaaatagtt tttgttttcc
     3121 gaagatgtaa aagactctag ggggatcgcc aacaaatact accttttatc ttgctcttcc
     3181 tgctctcagg tattaatgcc gaattgtttc atcttgtctg tgtagaaaac cacacacgaa
     3241 aatcctgtga ttttacattt tacttatcgt taatcgaatg tatatctatt taatctgctt
     3301 ttcttgtcta ataaatatat atgtaaagta cgctttttgt tgaaattttt taaacctttg
     3361 tttatttttt tttcttcatt ccgtaactct tctaccttct ttatttactt tctaaaatcc
     3421 aaatacaaaa cataaaaata aataaacaca gagtaaattc ccaaattatt ccatcattaa
     3481 aagatacgag gcgcgtgtaa gttacaggca agcgatccgt cccgagcggc cgcgattatc
     3541 aaaaaggatc ttcacctaga tccttttaaa ttaaaaatga agttttaaat caatctaaag
     3601 tatatatgag taaacttggt ctgacagtta ccaatgctta atcagtgagg cacctatctc
     3661 agcgatctgt ctatttcgtt catccatagt tgcctgactc cccgtcgtgt agataactac
     3721 gatacgggag ggcttaccat ctggccccag tgctgcaatg ataccgcggg acccacgctc
     3781 accggctcca gatttatcag caataaacca gccagccgga agggccgagc gcagaagtgg
     3841 tcctgcaact ttatccgcct ccatccagtc tattaattgt tgccgggaag ctagagtaag
     3901 tagttcgcca gttaatagtt tgcgcaacgt tgttgccatt gctacaggca tcgtggtgtc
     3961 acgctcgtcg tttggtatgg cttcattcag ctccggttcc caacgatcaa ggcgagttac
     4021 atgatccccc atgttgtgca aaaaagcggt tagctccttc ggtcctccga tcgttgtcag
     4081 aagtaagttg gccgcagtgt tatcactcat ggttatggca gcactgcata attctcttac
     4141 tgtcatgcca tccgtaagat gcttttctgt gactggtgag tactcaacca agtcattctg
     4201 agaatagtgt atgcggcgac cgagttgctc ttgcccggcg tcaatacggg ataataccgc
     4261 gccacatagc agaactttaa aagtgctcat cattggaaaa cgttcttcgg ggcgaaaact
     4321 ctcaaggatc ttaccgctgt tgagatccag ttcgatgtaa cccactcgtg cacccaactg
     4381 atcttcagca tcttttactt tcaccagcgt ttctgggtga gcaaaaacag gaaggcaaaa
     4441 tgccgcaaaa aagggaataa gggcgacacg gaaatgttga atactcatac tcttcctttt
     4501 tcaatattat tgaagcattt atcagggtta ttgtctcatg agcggataca tatttgaatg
     4561 tatttagaaa aataaacaaa taggggttcc gcgcacattt ccccgaaaag tgccacctgt
     4621 catgaccaaa atcccttaac gtgagttttc gttccactga gcgtcagacc ccgtagaaaa
     4681 gatcaaagga tcttcttgag atcctttttt tctgcgcgta atctgctgct tgcaaacaaa
     4741 aaaaccaccg ctaccagcgg tggtttgttt gccggatcaa gagctaccaa ctctttttcc
     4801 gaaggtaact ggcttcagca gagcgcagat accaaatact gttcttctag tgtagccgta
     4861 gttaggccac cacttcaaga actctgtagc accgcctaca tacctcgctc tgctaatcct
     4921 gttaccagtg gctgctgcca gtggcgataa gtcgtgtctt accgggttgg actcaagacg
     4981 atagttaccg gataaggcgc agcggtcggg ctgaacgggg ggttcgtgca cacagcccag
     5041 cttggagcga acgacctaca ccgaactgag atacctacag cgtgagctat gagaaagcgc
     5101 cacgcttccc gaagggagaa aggcggacag gtatccggta agcggcaggg tcggaacagg
     5161 agagcgcacg agggagcttc cagggggaaa cgcctggtat ctttatagtc ctgtcgggtt
     5221 tcgccacctc tgacttgagc gtcgattttt gtgatgctcg tcaggggggc ggagcctatg
     5281 gaaaaacgcc agcaacgcgg cctttttacg gttcctggcc ttttgctggc cttttgctca
     5341 catgttcttt cctgcgttat cccctgattc tgtggataac cgtgcggccg cccct
//
