# Supplementary material for: Establishing Probiotic Saccharomyces boulardii as a Model Organism for Synthesis and Delivery of Biomolecules
Source: bioRxiv preprint, doi:10.1101/2020.01.22.915389, version 1 (2020-01-23)
Supplement: Supplementary File 1 - Plasmids [file 915389_file03.zip › Supplementary File S1 - Plasmids/DD011 ConLS pTDH3 mRuby2 tTDH1 ConR1 KanR CEN6ARS4 AmpR-ColE1.gb]

LOCUS       Copy_of_DD011_ConLS,_pT 5788 bp ds-DNA     circular     20-JAN-2020
DEFINITION  .
FEATURES             Location/Qualifiers
     terminator      3843..4044
                     /label="AgTEF Terminator"
                     /ApEinfo_revcolor=#b4abac
                     /ApEinfo_fwdcolor=#b4abac
     misc_feature    2488..2630
                     /label="Con1"
                     /ApEinfo_revcolor=#ffef86
                     /ApEinfo_fwdcolor=#ffef86
     terminator      2249..2472
                     /label="ScTDH1 Terminator"
                     /ApEinfo_revcolor=#ff9ccd
                     /ApEinfo_fwdcolor=#ff9ccd
     CDS             1526..2233
                     /label="mRuby2"
                     /ApEinfo_revcolor=#ff454e
                     /ApEinfo_fwdcolor=#ff454e
     CDS             complement(4666..5523)
                     /label="AmpR"
                     /ApEinfo_revcolor=#9f4240
                     /ApEinfo_fwdcolor=#9f4240
     CDS             3033..3842
                     /label="KanR"
                     /ApEinfo_revcolor=#c7b0e3
                     /ApEinfo_fwdcolor=#c7b0e3
     protein_bind    808..811
                     /label="BsmBI"
                     /ApEinfo_revcolor=#b1ff67
                     /ApEinfo_fwdcolor=#b1ff67
     protein_bind    complement(2477..2480)
                     /label="BsmBI"
                     /ApEinfo_revcolor=#b1ff67
                     /ApEinfo_fwdcolor=#b1ff67
     rep_origin      4166..4556
                     /label="ARS4"
                     /ApEinfo_revcolor=#b4abac
                     /ApEinfo_fwdcolor=#b4abac
     promoter        2654..3030
                     /label="AgTEF Promoter"
                     /ApEinfo_revcolor=#b4abac
                     /ApEinfo_fwdcolor=#b4abac
     rep_origin      complement(join(5655..5788,1..630))
                     /label="ColE1"
                     /ApEinfo_revcolor=#7f7f7f
                     /ApEinfo_fwdcolor=#7f7f7f
     promoter        complement(5524..5654)
                     /label="AmpR Promoter"
                     /ApEinfo_revcolor=#f58a5e
                     /ApEinfo_fwdcolor=#f58a5e
     misc_feature    808..832
                     /label="ConS scar"
                     /ApEinfo_revcolor=#ffef86
                     /ApEinfo_fwdcolor=#ffef86
     terminator      complement(4569..4665)
                     /label="AmpR Terminator"
                     /ApEinfo_revcolor=#f58a5e
                     /ApEinfo_fwdcolor=#f58a5e
     misc_feature    658..800
                     /label="ConS"
                     /ApEinfo_revcolor=#ffef86
                     /ApEinfo_fwdcolor=#ffef86
     promoter        837..1516
                     /label="ScTDH3 Promoter"
                     /ApEinfo_revcolor=#84b0dc
                     /ApEinfo_fwdcolor=#84b0dc
     rep_origin      4049..4165
                     /label="CEN6"
                     /ApEinfo_revcolor=#d6b295
                     /ApEinfo_fwdcolor=#d6b295
     protein_bind    complement(2482..2487)
                     /label="BsmBI"
                     /ApEinfo_revcolor=#b1ff67
                     /ApEinfo_fwdcolor=#b1ff67
     protein_bind    801..806
                     /label="BsmBI"
                     /ApEinfo_revcolor=#b1ff67
                     /ApEinfo_fwdcolor=#b1ff67
ORIGIN
        1 ccagcggtgg tttgtttgcc ggatcaagag ctaccaactc tttttccgaa ggtaactggc
       61 ttcagcagag cgcagatacc aaatactgtt cttctagtgt agccgtagtt aggccaccac
      121 ttcaagaact ctgtagcacc gcctacatac ctcgctctgc taatcctgtt accagtggct
      181 gctgccagtg gcgataagtc gtgtcttacc gggttggact caagacgata gttaccggat
      241 aaggcgcagc ggtcgggctg aacggggggt tcgtgcacac agcccagctt ggagcgaacg
      301 acctacaccg aactgagata cctacagcgt gagctatgag aaagcgccac gcttcccgaa
      361 gggagaaagg cggacaggta tccggtaagc ggcagggtcg gaacaggaga gcgcacgagg
      421 gagcttccag ggggaaacgc ctggtatctt tatagtcctg tcgggtttcg ccacctctga
      481 cttgagcgtc gatttttgtg atgctcgtca ggggggcgga gcctatggaa aaacgccagc
      541 aacgcggcct ttttacggtt cctggccttt tgctggcctt ttgctcacat gttctttcct
      601 gcgttatccc ctgattctgt ggataaccgt gcggccgccc ctgaattcgc atctagatgg
      661 tagagccaca aacagccggt acaagcaacg atctccagga ccatctgaat catgcgcgga
      721 tgacacgaac tcacgacggc gatcacagac attaacccac agtacagaca ctgcgacaac
      781 gtggcaattc gtcgcaatac cgtctcactg aactggccga taattgcaga cgaacgcagt
      841 tcgagtttat cattatcaat actgccattt caaagaatac gtaaataatt aatagtagtg
      901 attttcctaa ctttatttag tcaaaaaatt agccttttaa ttctgctgta acccgtacat
      961 gcccaaaata gggggcgggt tacacagaat atataacatc gtaggtgtct gggtgaacag
     1021 tttattcctg gcatccacta aatataatgg agcccgcttt ttaagctggc atccagaaaa
     1081 aaaaagaatc ccagcaccaa aatattgttt tcttcaccaa ccatcagttc ataggtccat
     1141 tctcttagcg caactacaga gaacaggggc acaaacaggc aaaaaacggg cacaacctca
     1201 atggagtgat gcaacctgcc tggagtaaat gatgacacaa ggcaattgac ccacgcatgt
     1261 atctatctca ttttcttaca ccttctatta ccttctgctc tctctgattt ggaaaaagct
     1321 gaaaaaaaag gttgaaacca gttccctgaa attattcccc tacttgacta ataagtatat
     1381 aaagacggta ggtattgatt gtaattctgt aaatctattt cttaaacttc ttaaattcta
     1441 cttttatagt tagtcttttt tttagtttta aaacaccaag aacttagttt cgaataaaca
     1501 cacataaaca aacaaaagat ctatggtgtc caaaggagag gagttaatca aggaaaacat
     1561 gagaatgaaa gttgtcatgg agggctccgt taatggtcac caattcaagt gtacagggga
     1621 aggtgaaggt aatccttaca tgggtacaca aactatgaga attaaagtaa ttgaaggcgg
     1681 accactacca tttgcatttg acattctggc aacgtcattc atgtacggat cacgaacttt
     1741 catcaagtac cctaaaggta taccagactt tttcaagcaa tcttttccag agggttttac
     1801 atgggaaagg gttacaagat acgaagatgg gggtgtcgtc acagttatgc aagatacttc
     1861 attagaagat ggctgccttg tctatcatgt gcaagtaaga ggggtgaatt ttccttctaa
     1921 cggacctgtg atgcagaaaa agaccaaagg ttgggaacca aatactgaaa tgatgtaccc
     1981 agctgatgga ggtttgagag gctacacaca catggcgctt aaagttgatg gtggaggtca
     2041 tttgtcttgt agttttgtta ccacttatcg ttctaaaaag actgttggca atatcaaaat
     2101 gccaggaata catgctgtag accacagact agaaagactc gaagagagcg ataacgaaat
     2161 gttcgttgta cagagagagc atgccgtagc caaatttgct ggcttaggcg gtggtatgga
     2221 tgaattgtat aagggatcct aactcgagat aaagcaatct tgatgaggat aatgattttt
     2281 ttttgaatat acataaatac taccgttttt ctgctagatt ttgtgatgac gtaaataagt
     2341 acatattact ttttaagcca agacaagatt aagcattaac tttacccttt tctttctaag
     2401 tttcaatatt agttatcact gtttaaaagt tatggcgaga acgtcggcgg ttaaaatata
     2461 ttaccctgaa cggctgccaa tgagacgacg gggtcatcac ggctcatcat gcgccaaaca
     2521 aatgtgtgca atacacgctc ggatgactgc atgatgaccg cactgactgg ggacagcaga
     2581 tccacctaag cctgtgagag aagcagacac ccgacagatc aaggcagtta actagtgcac
     2641 tgcagtacag tttagcttgc ctcgtccccg ccgggtcacc cggccagcga catggaggcc
     2701 cagaataccc tccttgacag tcttgacgtg cgcagctcag gggcatgatg tgactgtcgc
     2761 ccgtacattt agcccataca tccccatgta taatcatttg catccataca ttttgatggc
     2821 cgcacggcgc gaagcaaaaa ttacggctcc tcgctccaga cctgcgagca gggaaacgct
     2881 cccctcacag acgcgttgaa ttgtccccac gccgcgcccc tgtagagaaa tataaaaggt
     2941 taggatttgc cactgaggtt cttctttcat atacttcctt ttaaaatctt gctaggatac
     3001 agttctcaca tcacatccga acataaacaa aaatgggtaa ggaaaagact cacgtttcga
     3061 ggccgcgatt aaattccaac atggatgctg atttatatgg gtataaatgg gctcgcgata
     3121 atgtcgggca atcaggtgcg acaatctatc gattgtatgg gaagcccgat gcgccagagt
     3181 tgtttctgaa acatggcaaa ggtagcgttg ccaatgatgt tacagatgag atggtcagac
     3241 taaactggct gacggaattt atgcctcttc cgaccatcaa gcattttatc cgtactcctg
     3301 atgatgcatg gttactcacc actgcgatcc ccggcaaaac agcattccag gtattagaag
     3361 aatatcctga ttcaggtgaa aatattgttg atgcgctggc agtgttcctg cgccggttgc
     3421 attcgattcc tgtttgtaat tgtcctttta acagcgatcg cgtatttcgt ctggctcagg
     3481 cgcaatcacg aatgaataac ggtttggttg atgcgagtga ttttgatgac gagcgtaatg
     3541 gctggcctgt tgaacaagtc tggaaagaaa tgcataagct tttgccattc tcaccggatt
     3601 cagtcgtcac tcatggtgat ttctcacttg ataaccttat ttttgacgag gggaaattaa
     3661 taggttgtat tgatgttgga cgagtcggaa tcgcagaccg ataccaggat cttgccatcc
     3721 tatggaactg cctcggtgag ttttctcctt cattacagaa acggcttttt caaaaatatg
     3781 gtattgataa tcctgatatg aataaattgc agtttcattt gatgctcgat gagtttttct
     3841 aaagtaactg acaataaaaa gattcttgtt ttcaagaact tgtcatttgt atagtttttt
     3901 tatattgtag ttgttctatt ttaatcaaat gttagcgtga tttatatttt ttttcgcctc
     3961 gacatcatct gcccagatgc gaagttaagt gcgcagaaag taatatcatg cgtcaatcgt
     4021 atgtgaatgc tggtcgctat actggagtat cacgtgctat aaaaataatt ataatttaaa
     4081 ttttttaata taaatatata aattaaaaat agaaagtaaa aaaagaaatt aaagaaaaaa
     4141 tagtttttgt tttccgaaga tgtaaaagac tctaggggga tcgccaacaa atactacctt
     4201 ttatcttgct cttcctgctc tcaggtatta atgccgaatt gtttcatctt gtctgtgtag
     4261 aaaaccacac acgaaaatcc tgtgatttta cattttactt atcgttaatc gaatgtatat
     4321 ctatttaatc tgcttttctt gtctaataaa tatatatgta aagtacgctt tttgttgaaa
     4381 ttttttaaac ctttgtttat ttttttttct tcattccgta actcttctac cttctttatt
     4441 tactttctaa aatccaaata caaaacataa aaataaataa acacagagta aattcccaaa
     4501 ttattccatc attaaaagat acgaggcgcg tgtaagttac aggcaagcga tccgtcccga
     4561 gcggccgcga ttatcaaaaa ggatcttcac ctagatcctt ttaaattaaa aatgaagttt
     4621 taaatcaatc taaagtatat atgagtaaac ttggtctgac agttaccaat gcttaatcag
     4681 tgaggcacct atctcagcga tctgtctatt tcgttcatcc atagttgcct gactccccgt
     4741 cgtgtagata actacgatac gggagggctt accatctggc cccagtgctg caatgatacc
     4801 gcgggaccca cgctcaccgg ctccagattt atcagcaata aaccagccag ccggaagggc
     4861 cgagcgcaga agtggtcctg caactttatc cgcctccatc cagtctatta attgttgccg
     4921 ggaagctaga gtaagtagtt cgccagttaa tagtttgcgc aacgttgttg ccattgctac
     4981 aggcatcgtg gtgtcacgct cgtcgtttgg tatggcttca ttcagctccg gttcccaacg
     5041 atcaaggcga gttacatgat cccccatgtt gtgcaaaaaa gcggttagct ccttcggtcc
     5101 tccgatcgtt gtcagaagta agttggccgc agtgttatca ctcatggtta tggcagcact
     5161 gcataattct cttactgtca tgccatccgt aagatgcttt tctgtgactg gtgagtactc
     5221 aaccaagtca ttctgagaat agtgtatgcg gcgaccgagt tgctcttgcc cggcgtcaat
     5281 acgggataat accgcgccac atagcagaac tttaaaagtg ctcatcattg gaaaacgttc
     5341 ttcggggcga aaactctcaa ggatcttacc gctgttgaga tccagttcga tgtaacccac
     5401 tcgtgcaccc aactgatctt cagcatcttt tactttcacc agcgtttctg ggtgagcaaa
     5461 aacaggaagg caaaatgccg caaaaaaggg aataagggcg acacggaaat gttgaatact
     5521 catactcttc ctttttcaat attattgaag catttatcag ggttattgtc tcatgagcgg
     5581 atacatattt gaatgtattt agaaaaataa acaaataggg gttccgcgca catttccccg
     5641 aaaagtgcca cctgtcatga ccaaaatccc ttaacgtgag ttttcgttcc actgagcgtc
     5701 agaccccgta gaaaagatca aaggatcttc ttgagatcct ttttttctgc gcgtaatctg
     5761 ctgcttgcaa acaaaaaaac caccgcta
//
