# Supplementary material for: Establishing Probiotic Saccharomyces boulardii as a Model Organism for Synthesis and Delivery of Biomolecules
Source: bioRxiv preprint, doi:10.1101/2020.01.22.915389, version 1 (2020-01-23)
Supplement: Supplementary File 1 - Plasmids [file 915389_file03.zip › Supplementary File S1 - Plasmids/DD012 ConLS Spacer ConR1 KanR CEN6ARS6 AmpR-ColE1.gb]

LOCUS       Copy_of_DD012_ConLS,_Sp 4189 bp ds-DNA     circular     20-JAN-2020
DEFINITION  .
FEATURES             Location/Qualifiers
     rep_origin      1925..2315
                     /label="ARS4"
                     /ApEinfo_revcolor=#b4abac
                     /ApEinfo_fwdcolor=#b4abac
     protein_bind    complement(236..239)
                     /label="BsmBI"
                     /ApEinfo_revcolor=#b1ff67
                     /ApEinfo_fwdcolor=#b1ff67
     misc_feature    166..190
                     /label="ConS scar"
                     /ApEinfo_revcolor=#ffef86
                     /ApEinfo_fwdcolor=#ffef86
     protein_bind    166..169
                     /label="BsmBI"
                     /ApEinfo_revcolor=#b1ff67
                     /ApEinfo_fwdcolor=#b1ff67
     CDS             792..1601
                     /label="KanR"
                     /ApEinfo_revcolor=#c7b0e3
                     /ApEinfo_fwdcolor=#c7b0e3
     promoter        413..789
                     /label="AgTEF Promoter"
                     /ApEinfo_revcolor=#b4abac
                     /ApEinfo_fwdcolor=#b4abac
     protein_bind    complement(241..246)
                     /label="BsmBI"
                     /ApEinfo_revcolor=#b1ff67
                     /ApEinfo_fwdcolor=#b1ff67
     promoter        complement(3283..3413)
                     /label="AmpR Promoter"
                     /ApEinfo_revcolor=#f58a5e
                     /ApEinfo_fwdcolor=#f58a5e
     misc_feature    247..389
                     /label="Con1"
                     /ApEinfo_revcolor=#ffef86
                     /ApEinfo_fwdcolor=#ffef86
     rep_origin      1808..1924
                     /label="CEN6"
                     /ApEinfo_revcolor=#d6b295
                     /ApEinfo_fwdcolor=#d6b295
     rep_origin      complement(3414..4177)
                     /label="ColE1"
                     /ApEinfo_revcolor=#7f7f7f
                     /ApEinfo_fwdcolor=#7f7f7f
     misc_feature    16..158
                     /label="ConS"
                     /ApEinfo_revcolor=#ffef86
                     /ApEinfo_fwdcolor=#ffef86
     terminator      1602..1803
                     /label="AgTEF Terminator"
                     /ApEinfo_revcolor=#b4abac
                     /ApEinfo_fwdcolor=#b4abac
     misc_feature    195..231
                     /label="Spacer"
                     /ApEinfo_revcolor=#c6c9d1
                     /ApEinfo_fwdcolor=#c6c9d1
     CDS             complement(2425..3282)
                     /label="AmpR"
                     /ApEinfo_revcolor=#9f4240
                     /ApEinfo_fwdcolor=#9f4240
     terminator      complement(2328..2424)
                     /label="AmpR Terminator"
                     /ApEinfo_revcolor=#f58a5e
                     /ApEinfo_fwdcolor=#f58a5e
     protein_bind    159..164
                     /label="BsmBI"
                     /ApEinfo_revcolor=#b1ff67
                     /ApEinfo_fwdcolor=#b1ff67
ORIGIN
        1 gaattcgcat ctagatggta gagccacaaa cagccggtac aagcaacgat ctccaggacc
       61 atctgaatca tgcgcggatg acacgaactc acgacggcga tcacagacat taacccacag
      121 tacagacact gcgacaacgt ggcaattcgt cgcaataccg tctcactgaa ctggccgata
      181 attgcagacg aacgactaga gatctatgtg aggatcctaa ctcgagatcg agctgccaat
      241 gagacgacgg ggtcatcacg gctcatcatg cgccaaacaa atgtgtgcaa tacacgctcg
      301 gatgactgca tgatgaccgc actgactggg gacagcagat ccacctaagc ctgtgagaga
      361 agcagacacc cgacagatca aggcagttaa ctagtgcact gcagtacagt ttagcttgcc
      421 tcgtccccgc cgggtcaccc ggccagcgac atggaggccc agaataccct ccttgacagt
      481 cttgacgtgc gcagctcagg ggcatgatgt gactgtcgcc cgtacattta gcccatacat
      541 ccccatgtat aatcatttgc atccatacat tttgatggcc gcacggcgcg aagcaaaaat
      601 tacggctcct cgctccagac ctgcgagcag ggaaacgctc ccctcacaga cgcgttgaat
      661 tgtccccacg ccgcgcccct gtagagaaat ataaaaggtt aggatttgcc actgaggttc
      721 ttctttcata tacttccttt taaaatcttg ctaggataca gttctcacat cacatccgaa
      781 cataaacaaa aatgggtaag gaaaagactc acgtttcgag gccgcgatta aattccaaca
      841 tggatgctga tttatatggg tataaatggg ctcgcgataa tgtcgggcaa tcaggtgcga
      901 caatctatcg attgtatggg aagcccgatg cgccagagtt gtttctgaaa catggcaaag
      961 gtagcgttgc caatgatgtt acagatgaga tggtcagact aaactggctg acggaattta
     1021 tgcctcttcc gaccatcaag cattttatcc gtactcctga tgatgcatgg ttactcacca
     1081 ctgcgatccc cggcaaaaca gcattccagg tattagaaga atatcctgat tcaggtgaaa
     1141 atattgttga tgcgctggca gtgttcctgc gccggttgca ttcgattcct gtttgtaatt
     1201 gtccttttaa cagcgatcgc gtatttcgtc tggctcaggc gcaatcacga atgaataacg
     1261 gtttggttga tgcgagtgat tttgatgacg agcgtaatgg ctggcctgtt gaacaagtct
     1321 ggaaagaaat gcataagctt ttgccattct caccggattc agtcgtcact catggtgatt
     1381 tctcacttga taaccttatt tttgacgagg ggaaattaat aggttgtatt gatgttggac
     1441 gagtcggaat cgcagaccga taccaggatc ttgccatcct atggaactgc ctcggtgagt
     1501 tttctccttc attacagaaa cggctttttc aaaaatatgg tattgataat cctgatatga
     1561 ataaattgca gtttcatttg atgctcgatg agtttttcta aagtaactga caataaaaag
     1621 attcttgttt tcaagaactt gtcatttgta tagttttttt atattgtagt tgttctattt
     1681 taatcaaatg ttagcgtgat ttatattttt tttcgcctcg acatcatctg cccagatgcg
     1741 aagttaagtg cgcagaaagt aatatcatgc gtcaatcgta tgtgaatgct ggtcgctata
     1801 ctggagtatc acgtgctata aaaataatta taatttaaat tttttaatat aaatatataa
     1861 attaaaaata gaaagtaaaa aaagaaatta aagaaaaaat agtttttgtt ttccgaagat
     1921 gtaaaagact ctagggggat cgccaacaaa tactaccttt tatcttgctc ttcctgctct
     1981 caggtattaa tgccgaattg tttcatcttg tctgtgtaga aaaccacaca cgaaaatcct
     2041 gtgattttac attttactta tcgttaatcg aatgtatatc tatttaatct gcttttcttg
     2101 tctaataaat atatatgtaa agtacgcttt ttgttgaaat tttttaaacc tttgtttatt
     2161 tttttttctt cattccgtaa ctcttctacc ttctttattt actttctaaa atccaaatac
     2221 aaaacataaa aataaataaa cacagagtaa attcccaaat tattccatca ttaaaagata
     2281 cgaggcgcgt gtaagttaca ggcaagcgat ccgtcccgag cggccgcgat tatcaaaaag
     2341 gatcttcacc tagatccttt taaattaaaa atgaagtttt aaatcaatct aaagtatata
     2401 tgagtaaact tggtctgaca gttaccaatg cttaatcagt gaggcaccta tctcagcgat
     2461 ctgtctattt cgttcatcca tagttgcctg actccccgtc gtgtagataa ctacgatacg
     2521 ggagggctta ccatctggcc ccagtgctgc aatgataccg cgggacccac gctcaccggc
     2581 tccagattta tcagcaataa accagccagc cggaagggcc gagcgcagaa gtggtcctgc
     2641 aactttatcc gcctccatcc agtctattaa ttgttgccgg gaagctagag taagtagttc
     2701 gccagttaat agtttgcgca acgttgttgc cattgctaca ggcatcgtgg tgtcacgctc
     2761 gtcgtttggt atggcttcat tcagctccgg ttcccaacga tcaaggcgag ttacatgatc
     2821 ccccatgttg tgcaaaaaag cggttagctc cttcggtcct ccgatcgttg tcagaagtaa
     2881 gttggccgca gtgttatcac tcatggttat ggcagcactg cataattctc ttactgtcat
     2941 gccatccgta agatgctttt ctgtgactgg tgagtactca accaagtcat tctgagaata
     3001 gtgtatgcgg cgaccgagtt gctcttgccc ggcgtcaata cgggataata ccgcgccaca
     3061 tagcagaact ttaaaagtgc tcatcattgg aaaacgttct tcggggcgaa aactctcaag
     3121 gatcttaccg ctgttgagat ccagttcgat gtaacccact cgtgcaccca actgatcttc
     3181 agcatctttt actttcacca gcgtttctgg gtgagcaaaa acaggaaggc aaaatgccgc
     3241 aaaaaaggga ataagggcga cacggaaatg ttgaatactc atactcttcc tttttcaata
     3301 ttattgaagc atttatcagg gttattgtct catgagcgga tacatatttg aatgtattta
     3361 gaaaaataaa caaatagggg ttccgcgcac atttccccga aaagtgccac ctgtcatgac
     3421 caaaatccct taacgtgagt tttcgttcca ctgagcgtca gaccccgtag aaaagatcaa
     3481 aggatcttct tgagatcctt tttttctgcg cgtaatctgc tgcttgcaaa caaaaaaacc
     3541 accgctacca gcggtggttt gtttgccgga tcaagagcta ccaactcttt ttccgaaggt
     3601 aactggcttc agcagagcgc agataccaaa tactgttctt ctagtgtagc cgtagttagg
     3661 ccaccacttc aagaactctg tagcaccgcc tacatacctc gctctgctaa tcctgttacc
     3721 agtggctgct gccagtggcg ataagtcgtg tcttaccggg ttggactcaa gacgatagtt
     3781 accggataag gcgcagcggt cgggctgaac ggggggttcg tgcacacagc ccagcttgga
     3841 gcgaacgacc tacaccgaac tgagatacct acagcgtgag ctatgagaaa gcgccacgct
     3901 tcccgaaggg agaaaggcgg acaggtatcc ggtaagcggc agggtcggaa caggagagcg
     3961 cacgagggag cttccagggg gaaacgcctg gtatctttat agtcctgtcg ggtttcgcca
     4021 cctctgactt gagcgtcgat ttttgtgatg ctcgtcaggg gggcggagcc tatggaaaaa
     4081 cgccagcaac gcggcctttt tacggttcct ggccttttgc tggccttttg ctcacatgtt
     4141 ctttcctgcg ttatcccctg attctgtgga taaccgtgcg gccgcccct
//
