# Supplementary material for: Establishing Probiotic Saccharomyces boulardii as a Model Organism for Synthesis and Delivery of Biomolecules
Source: bioRxiv preprint, doi:10.1101/2020.01.22.915389, version 1 (2020-01-23)
Supplement: Supplementary File 1 - Plasmids [file 915389_file03.zip › Supplementary File S1 - Plasmids/DD013 ConLS Spacer ConR1 HygR CEN6ARS6 AmpR-ColE1.gb]

LOCUS       Copy_of_DD013_ConLS,_Sp 4408 bp ds-DNA     circular     20-JAN-2020
DEFINITION  .
FEATURES             Location/Qualifiers
     misc_feature    16..158
                     /label="ConS"
                     /ApEinfo_revcolor=#ffef86
                     /ApEinfo_fwdcolor=#ffef86
     misc_feature    166..190
                     /label="ConS scar"
                     /ApEinfo_revcolor=#ffef86
                     /ApEinfo_fwdcolor=#ffef86
     protein_bind    159..164
                     /label="BsmBI"
                     /ApEinfo_revcolor=#b1ff67
                     /ApEinfo_fwdcolor=#b1ff67
     promoter        complement(3502..3632)
                     /label="AmpR Promoter"
                     /ApEinfo_revcolor=#f58a5e
                     /ApEinfo_fwdcolor=#f58a5e
     terminator      complement(2547..2643)
                     /label="AmpR Terminator"
                     /ApEinfo_revcolor=#f58a5e
                     /ApEinfo_fwdcolor=#f58a5e
     protein_bind    complement(236..239)
                     /label="BsmBI"
                     /ApEinfo_revcolor=#b1ff67
                     /ApEinfo_fwdcolor=#b1ff67
     misc_feature    247..389
                     /label="Con1"
                     /ApEinfo_revcolor=#ffef86
                     /ApEinfo_fwdcolor=#ffef86
     terminator      1821..2022
                     /label="AgTEF Terminator"
                     /ApEinfo_revcolor=#b4abac
                     /ApEinfo_fwdcolor=#b4abac
     rep_origin      2027..2143
                     /label="CEN6"
                     /ApEinfo_revcolor=#d6b295
                     /ApEinfo_fwdcolor=#d6b295
     rep_origin      complement(3633..4396)
                     /label="ColE1"
                     /ApEinfo_revcolor=#7f7f7f
                     /ApEinfo_fwdcolor=#7f7f7f
     misc_feature    195..231
                     /label="Spacer"
                     /ApEinfo_revcolor=#c6c9d1
                     /ApEinfo_fwdcolor=#c6c9d1
     rep_origin      2144..2534
                     /label="ARS4"
                     /ApEinfo_revcolor=#b4abac
                     /ApEinfo_fwdcolor=#b4abac
     promoter        413..789
                     /label="AgTEF Promoter"
                     /ApEinfo_revcolor=#b4abac
                     /ApEinfo_fwdcolor=#b4abac
     CDS             complement(2644..3501)
                     /label="AmpR"
                     /ApEinfo_revcolor=#9f4240
                     /ApEinfo_fwdcolor=#9f4240
     protein_bind    complement(241..246)
                     /label="BsmBI"
                     /ApEinfo_revcolor=#b1ff67
                     /ApEinfo_fwdcolor=#b1ff67
     protein_bind    166..169
                     /label="BsmBI"
                     /ApEinfo_revcolor=#b1ff67
                     /ApEinfo_fwdcolor=#b1ff67
     CDS             792..1820
                     /label="HPH (Hygromycin Phosphotransferase)"
                     /ApEinfo_revcolor=#9eafd2
                     /ApEinfo_fwdcolor=#9eafd2
ORIGIN
        1 gaattcgcat ctagatggta gagccacaaa cagccggtac aagcaacgat ctccaggacc
       61 atctgaatca tgcgcggatg acacgaactc acgacggcga tcacagacat taacccacag
      121 tacagacact gcgacaacgt ggcaattcgt cgcaataccg tctcactgaa ctggccgata
      181 attgcagacg aacgactaga gatctatgtg aggatcctaa ctcgagatcg agctgccaat
      241 gagacgacgg ggtcatcacg gctcatcatg cgccaaacaa atgtgtgcaa tacacgctcg
      301 gatgactgca tgatgaccgc actgactggg gacagcagat ccacctaagc ctgtgagaga
      361 agcagacacc cgacagatca aggcagttaa ctagtgcact gcagtacagt ttagcttgcc
      421 tcgtccccgc cgggtcaccc ggccagcgac atggaggccc agaataccct ccttgacagt
      481 cttgacgtgc gcagctcagg ggcatgatgt gactgtcgcc cgtacattta gcccatacat
      541 ccccatgtat aatcatttgc atccatacat tttgatggcc gcacggcgcg aagcaaaaat
      601 tacggctcct cgctccagac ctgcgagcag ggaaacgctc ccctcacaga cgcgttgaat
      661 tgtccccacg ccgcgcccct gtagagaaat ataaaaggtt aggatttgcc actgaggttc
      721 ttctttcata tacttccttt taaaatcttg ctaggataca gttctcacat cacatccgaa
      781 cataaacaaa aatgggtaaa aagcctgaac tcaccgcgac gtctgtcgag aagtttctga
      841 tcgaaaagtt cgacagcgtg tccgacctga tgcagctctc ggagggcgaa gaatctcgtg
      901 ctttcagctt cgatgtagga gggcgtggat atgtcctgcg ggtaaatagc tgcgccgatg
      961 gtttctacaa agatcgttat gtttatcggc actttgcatc ggccgcgctc ccgattccgg
     1021 aagtgcttga cattggggaa tttagcgaga gcctgaccta ttgcatctcc cgccgtgcac
     1081 agggtgtcac gttgcaagac ctgcctgaaa ccgaactgcc cgctgttctg caaccggtcg
     1141 cggaggccat ggatgcgatc gctgcggccg atcttagcca gacgagcggg ttcggcccat
     1201 tcggaccgca aggaatcggt caatacacta catggcgtga tttcatatgc gcgattgctg
     1261 atccccatgt gtatcactgg caaactgtga tggacgacac cgtcagtgcg tccgtcgcgc
     1321 aggctctcga tgagctgatg ctttgggccg aggactgccc cgaagtccgg cacctcgtgc
     1381 acgcggattt cggctccaac aatgtcctga cggacaatgg ccgcataaca gcggtcattg
     1441 actggagcga ggcgatgttc ggggattccc aatacgaggt cgccaacatc ttcttctgga
     1501 ggccgtggtt ggcttgtatg gagcagcaga cgcgctactt cgagcggagg catccggagc
     1561 ttgcaggatc gccgcggctc cgggcgtata tgctccgcat tggtcttgac caactctatc
     1621 agagcttggt tgacggcaat ttcgatgatg cagcttgggc gcagggtcga tgcgacgcaa
     1681 tcgtccgatc cggagccggg actgtcgggc gtacacaaat cgcccgcaga agcgcggccg
     1741 tctggaccga tggctgtgta gaagtactcg ccgatagtgg aaaccgacgc cccagcactc
     1801 gtccgagggc aaaggaataa agtaactgac aataaaaaga ttcttgtttt caagaacttg
     1861 tcatttgtat agttttttta tattgtagtt gttctatttt aatcaaatgt tagcgtgatt
     1921 tatatttttt ttcgcctcga catcatctgc ccagatgcga agttaagtgc gcagaaagta
     1981 atatcatgcg tcaatcgtat gtgaatgctg gtcgctatac tggagtatca cgtgctataa
     2041 aaataattat aatttaaatt ttttaatata aatatataaa ttaaaaatag aaagtaaaaa
     2101 aagaaattaa agaaaaaata gtttttgttt tccgaagatg taaaagactc tagggggatc
     2161 gccaacaaat actacctttt atcttgctct tcctgctctc aggtattaat gccgaattgt
     2221 ttcatcttgt ctgtgtagaa aaccacacac gaaaatcctg tgattttaca ttttacttat
     2281 cgttaatcga atgtatatct atttaatctg cttttcttgt ctaataaata tatatgtaaa
     2341 gtacgctttt tgttgaaatt ttttaaacct ttgtttattt ttttttcttc attccgtaac
     2401 tcttctacct tctttattta ctttctaaaa tccaaataca aaacataaaa ataaataaac
     2461 acagagtaaa ttcccaaatt attccatcat taaaagatac gaggcgcgtg taagttacag
     2521 gcaagcgatc cgtcccgagc ggccgcgatt atcaaaaagg atcttcacct agatcctttt
     2581 aaattaaaaa tgaagtttta aatcaatcta aagtatatat gagtaaactt ggtctgacag
     2641 ttaccaatgc ttaatcagtg aggcacctat ctcagcgatc tgtctatttc gttcatccat
     2701 agttgcctga ctccccgtcg tgtagataac tacgatacgg gagggcttac catctggccc
     2761 cagtgctgca atgataccgc gggacccacg ctcaccggct ccagatttat cagcaataaa
     2821 ccagccagcc ggaagggccg agcgcagaag tggtcctgca actttatccg cctccatcca
     2881 gtctattaat tgttgccggg aagctagagt aagtagttcg ccagttaata gtttgcgcaa
     2941 cgttgttgcc attgctacag gcatcgtggt gtcacgctcg tcgtttggta tggcttcatt
     3001 cagctccggt tcccaacgat caaggcgagt tacatgatcc cccatgttgt gcaaaaaagc
     3061 ggttagctcc ttcggtcctc cgatcgttgt cagaagtaag ttggccgcag tgttatcact
     3121 catggttatg gcagcactgc ataattctct tactgtcatg ccatccgtaa gatgcttttc
     3181 tgtgactggt gagtactcaa ccaagtcatt ctgagaatag tgtatgcggc gaccgagttg
     3241 ctcttgcccg gcgtcaatac gggataatac cgcgccacat agcagaactt taaaagtgct
     3301 catcattgga aaacgttctt cggggcgaaa actctcaagg atcttaccgc tgttgagatc
     3361 cagttcgatg taacccactc gtgcacccaa ctgatcttca gcatctttta ctttcaccag
     3421 cgtttctggg tgagcaaaaa caggaaggca aaatgccgca aaaaagggaa taagggcgac
     3481 acggaaatgt tgaatactca tactcttcct ttttcaatat tattgaagca tttatcaggg
     3541 ttattgtctc atgagcggat acatatttga atgtatttag aaaaataaac aaataggggt
     3601 tccgcgcaca tttccccgaa aagtgccacc tgtcatgacc aaaatccctt aacgtgagtt
     3661 ttcgttccac tgagcgtcag accccgtaga aaagatcaaa ggatcttctt gagatccttt
     3721 ttttctgcgc gtaatctgct gcttgcaaac aaaaaaacca ccgctaccag cggtggtttg
     3781 tttgccggat caagagctac caactctttt tccgaaggta actggcttca gcagagcgca
     3841 gataccaaat actgttcttc tagtgtagcc gtagttaggc caccacttca agaactctgt
     3901 agcaccgcct acatacctcg ctctgctaat cctgttacca gtggctgctg ccagtggcga
     3961 taagtcgtgt cttaccgggt tggactcaag acgatagtta ccggataagg cgcagcggtc
     4021 gggctgaacg gggggttcgt gcacacagcc cagcttggag cgaacgacct acaccgaact
     4081 gagataccta cagcgtgagc tatgagaaag cgccacgctt cccgaaggga gaaaggcgga
     4141 caggtatccg gtaagcggca gggtcggaac aggagagcgc acgagggagc ttccaggggg
     4201 aaacgcctgg tatctttata gtcctgtcgg gtttcgccac ctctgacttg agcgtcgatt
     4261 tttgtgatgc tcgtcagggg ggcggagcct atggaaaaac gccagcaacg cggccttttt
     4321 acggttcctg gccttttgct ggccttttgc tcacatgttc tttcctgcgt tatcccctga
     4381 ttctgtggat aaccgtgcgg ccgcccct
//
