# Supplementary material for: Establishing Probiotic Saccharomyces boulardii as a Model Organism for Synthesis and Delivery of Biomolecules
Source: bioRxiv preprint, doi:10.1101/2020.01.22.915389, version 1 (2020-01-23)
Supplement: Supplementary File 1 - Plasmids [file 915389_file03.zip › Supplementary File S1 - Plasmids/DD014 ConLS Spacer ConR1 ZeoR CEN6ARS6 AmpR-ColE1.gb]

LOCUS       Copy_of_DD014_ConLS,_Sp 3754 bp ds-DNA     circular     20-JAN-2020
DEFINITION  .
FEATURES             Location/Qualifiers
     promoter        413..789
                     /label="AgTEF Promoter"
                     /ApEinfo_revcolor=#b4abac
                     /ApEinfo_fwdcolor=#b4abac
     CDS             792..1166
                     /label="ZeocinR"
                     /ApEinfo_revcolor=#b7e6d7
                     /ApEinfo_fwdcolor=#b7e6d7
     protein_bind    166..169
                     /label="BsmBI"
                     /ApEinfo_revcolor=#b1ff67
                     /ApEinfo_fwdcolor=#b1ff67
     rep_origin      complement(2979..3742)
                     /label="ColE1"
                     /ApEinfo_revcolor=#7f7f7f
                     /ApEinfo_fwdcolor=#7f7f7f
     protein_bind    complement(241..246)
                     /label="BsmBI"
                     /ApEinfo_revcolor=#b1ff67
                     /ApEinfo_fwdcolor=#b1ff67
     misc_feature    247..389
                     /label="Con1"
                     /ApEinfo_revcolor=#ffef86
                     /ApEinfo_fwdcolor=#ffef86
     terminator      complement(1893..1989)
                     /label="AmpR Terminator"
                     /ApEinfo_revcolor=#f58a5e
                     /ApEinfo_fwdcolor=#f58a5e
     protein_bind    complement(236..239)
                     /label="BsmBI"
                     /ApEinfo_revcolor=#b1ff67
                     /ApEinfo_fwdcolor=#b1ff67
     promoter        complement(2848..2978)
                     /label="AmpR Promoter"
                     /ApEinfo_revcolor=#f58a5e
                     /ApEinfo_fwdcolor=#f58a5e
     rep_origin      1490..1880
                     /label="ARS4"
                     /ApEinfo_revcolor=#b4abac
                     /ApEinfo_fwdcolor=#b4abac
     CDS             complement(1990..2847)
                     /label="AmpR"
                     /ApEinfo_revcolor=#9f4240
                     /ApEinfo_fwdcolor=#9f4240
     protein_bind    159..164
                     /label="BsmBI"
                     /ApEinfo_revcolor=#b1ff67
                     /ApEinfo_fwdcolor=#b1ff67
     rep_origin      1373..1489
                     /label="CEN6"
                     /ApEinfo_revcolor=#d6b295
                     /ApEinfo_fwdcolor=#d6b295
     misc_feature    195..231
                     /label="Spacer"
                     /ApEinfo_revcolor=#c6c9d1
                     /ApEinfo_fwdcolor=#c6c9d1
     terminator      1167..1368
                     /label="AgTEF Terminator"
                     /ApEinfo_revcolor=#b4abac
                     /ApEinfo_fwdcolor=#b4abac
     misc_feature    16..158
                     /label="ConS"
                     /ApEinfo_revcolor=#ffef86
                     /ApEinfo_fwdcolor=#ffef86
     misc_feature    166..190
                     /label="ConS scar"
                     /ApEinfo_revcolor=#ffef86
                     /ApEinfo_fwdcolor=#ffef86
ORIGIN
        1 gaattcgcat ctagatggta gagccacaaa cagccggtac aagcaacgat ctccaggacc
       61 atctgaatca tgcgcggatg acacgaactc acgacggcga tcacagacat taacccacag
      121 tacagacact gcgacaacgt ggcaattcgt cgcaataccg tctcactgaa ctggccgata
      181 attgcagacg aacgactaga gatctatgtg aggatcctaa ctcgagatcg agctgccaat
      241 gagacgacgg ggtcatcacg gctcatcatg cgccaaacaa atgtgtgcaa tacacgctcg
      301 gatgactgca tgatgaccgc actgactggg gacagcagat ccacctaagc ctgtgagaga
      361 agcagacacc cgacagatca aggcagttaa ctagtgcact gcagtacagt ttagcttgcc
      421 tcgtccccgc cgggtcaccc ggccagcgac atggaggccc agaataccct ccttgacagt
      481 cttgacgtgc gcagctcagg ggcatgatgt gactgtcgcc cgtacattta gcccatacat
      541 ccccatgtat aatcatttgc atccatacat tttgatggcc gcacggcgcg aagcaaaaat
      601 tacggctcct cgctccagac ctgcgagcag ggaaacgctc ccctcacaga cgcgttgaat
      661 tgtccccacg ccgcgcccct gtagagaaat ataaaaggtt aggatttgcc actgaggttc
      721 ttctttcata tacttccttt taaaatcttg ctaggataca gttctcacat cacatccgaa
      781 cataaacaaa aatggctaaa ttaacatctg ccgttcctgt tttaacagct agggatgttg
      841 caggtgctgt agagttttgg acagataggt taggattctc aagagacttt gttgaggacg
      901 attttgctgg tgttgtcagg gatgacgtta ctttatttat ctcagcagtc caagatcaag
      961 ttgtccctga taatacattg gcttgggtct gggtcagggg tttagatgaa ttatatgctg
     1021 aatggtcaga agttgtatct acaaacttca gagatgcttc tggtccagct atgaccgaga
     1081 ttggtgaaca gccatggggt agagaatttg ctttgagaga tccagctgga aattgtgttc
     1141 attttgttgc tgaagaacaa gattaaagta actgacaata aaaagattct tgttttcaag
     1201 aacttgtcat ttgtatagtt tttttatatt gtagttgttc tattttaatc aaatgttagc
     1261 gtgatttata ttttttttcg cctcgacatc atctgcccag atgcgaagtt aagtgcgcag
     1321 aaagtaatat catgcgtcaa tcgtatgtga atgctggtcg ctatactgga gtatcacgtg
     1381 ctataaaaat aattataatt taaatttttt aatataaata tataaattaa aaatagaaag
     1441 taaaaaaaga aattaaagaa aaaatagttt ttgttttccg aagatgtaaa agactctagg
     1501 gggatcgcca acaaatacta ccttttatct tgctcttcct gctctcaggt attaatgccg
     1561 aattgtttca tcttgtctgt gtagaaaacc acacacgaaa atcctgtgat tttacatttt
     1621 acttatcgtt aatcgaatgt atatctattt aatctgcttt tcttgtctaa taaatatata
     1681 tgtaaagtac gctttttgtt gaaatttttt aaacctttgt ttattttttt ttcttcattc
     1741 cgtaactctt ctaccttctt tatttacttt ctaaaatcca aatacaaaac ataaaaataa
     1801 ataaacacag agtaaattcc caaattattc catcattaaa agatacgagg cgcgtgtaag
     1861 ttacaggcaa gcgatccgtc ccgagcggcc gcgattatca aaaaggatct tcacctagat
     1921 ccttttaaat taaaaatgaa gttttaaatc aatctaaagt atatatgagt aaacttggtc
     1981 tgacagttac caatgcttaa tcagtgaggc acctatctca gcgatctgtc tatttcgttc
     2041 atccatagtt gcctgactcc ccgtcgtgta gataactacg atacgggagg gcttaccatc
     2101 tggccccagt gctgcaatga taccgcggga cccacgctca ccggctccag atttatcagc
     2161 aataaaccag ccagccggaa gggccgagcg cagaagtggt cctgcaactt tatccgcctc
     2221 catccagtct attaattgtt gccgggaagc tagagtaagt agttcgccag ttaatagttt
     2281 gcgcaacgtt gttgccattg ctacaggcat cgtggtgtca cgctcgtcgt ttggtatggc
     2341 ttcattcagc tccggttccc aacgatcaag gcgagttaca tgatccccca tgttgtgcaa
     2401 aaaagcggtt agctccttcg gtcctccgat cgttgtcaga agtaagttgg ccgcagtgtt
     2461 atcactcatg gttatggcag cactgcataa ttctcttact gtcatgccat ccgtaagatg
     2521 cttttctgtg actggtgagt actcaaccaa gtcattctga gaatagtgta tgcggcgacc
     2581 gagttgctct tgcccggcgt caatacggga taataccgcg ccacatagca gaactttaaa
     2641 agtgctcatc attggaaaac gttcttcggg gcgaaaactc tcaaggatct taccgctgtt
     2701 gagatccagt tcgatgtaac ccactcgtgc acccaactga tcttcagcat cttttacttt
     2761 caccagcgtt tctgggtgag caaaaacagg aaggcaaaat gccgcaaaaa agggaataag
     2821 ggcgacacgg aaatgttgaa tactcatact cttccttttt caatattatt gaagcattta
     2881 tcagggttat tgtctcatga gcggatacat atttgaatgt atttagaaaa ataaacaaat
     2941 aggggttccg cgcacatttc cccgaaaagt gccacctgtc atgaccaaaa tcccttaacg
     3001 tgagttttcg ttccactgag cgtcagaccc cgtagaaaag atcaaaggat cttcttgaga
     3061 tccttttttt ctgcgcgtaa tctgctgctt gcaaacaaaa aaaccaccgc taccagcggt
     3121 ggtttgtttg ccggatcaag agctaccaac tctttttccg aaggtaactg gcttcagcag
     3181 agcgcagata ccaaatactg ttcttctagt gtagccgtag ttaggccacc acttcaagaa
     3241 ctctgtagca ccgcctacat acctcgctct gctaatcctg ttaccagtgg ctgctgccag
     3301 tggcgataag tcgtgtctta ccgggttgga ctcaagacga tagttaccgg ataaggcgca
     3361 gcggtcgggc tgaacggggg gttcgtgcac acagcccagc ttggagcgaa cgacctacac
     3421 cgaactgaga tacctacagc gtgagctatg agaaagcgcc acgcttcccg aagggagaaa
     3481 ggcggacagg tatccggtaa gcggcagggt cggaacagga gagcgcacga gggagcttcc
     3541 agggggaaac gcctggtatc tttatagtcc tgtcgggttt cgccacctct gacttgagcg
     3601 tcgatttttg tgatgctcgt caggggggcg gagcctatgg aaaaacgcca gcaacgcggc
     3661 ctttttacgg ttcctggcct tttgctggcc ttttgctcac atgttctttc ctgcgttatc
     3721 ccctgattct gtggataacc gtgcggccgc ccct
//
