# Supplementary material for: Establishing Probiotic Saccharomyces boulardii as a Model Organism for Synthesis and Delivery of Biomolecules
Source: bioRxiv preprint, doi:10.1101/2020.01.22.915389, version 1 (2020-01-23)
Supplement: Supplementary File 1 - Plasmids [file 915389_file03.zip › Supplementary File S1 - Plasmids/DD015 ConLS Spacer ConR1 Trp1 CEN6ARS6 AmpR-ColE1.gb]

LOCUS       Copy_of_DD015_ConLS,_Sp 3796 bp ds-DNA     circular     20-JAN-2020
DEFINITION  .
FEATURES             Location/Qualifiers
     promoter        complement(2890..3020)
                     /label="AmpR Promoter"
                     /ApEinfo_revcolor=#f58a5e
                     /ApEinfo_fwdcolor=#f58a5e
     rep_origin      1532..1922
                     /label="ARS4"
                     /ApEinfo_revcolor=#b4abac
                     /ApEinfo_fwdcolor=#b4abac
     misc_feature    166..190
                     /label="ConS scar"
                     /ApEinfo_revcolor=#ffef86
                     /ApEinfo_fwdcolor=#ffef86
     terminator      complement(1935..2031)
                     /label="AmpR Terminator"
                     /ApEinfo_revcolor=#f58a5e
                     /ApEinfo_fwdcolor=#f58a5e
     rep_origin      complement(3021..3784)
                     /label="ColE1"
                     /ApEinfo_revcolor=#7f7f7f
                     /ApEinfo_fwdcolor=#7f7f7f
     protein_bind    complement(241..246)
                     /label="BsmBI"
                     /ApEinfo_revcolor=#b1ff67
                     /ApEinfo_fwdcolor=#b1ff67
     misc_feature    247..389
                     /label="Con1"
                     /ApEinfo_revcolor=#ffef86
                     /ApEinfo_fwdcolor=#ffef86
     protein_bind    159..164
                     /label="BsmBI"
                     /ApEinfo_revcolor=#b1ff67
                     /ApEinfo_fwdcolor=#b1ff67
     protein_bind    166..169
                     /label="BsmBI"
                     /ApEinfo_revcolor=#b1ff67
                     /ApEinfo_fwdcolor=#b1ff67
     protein_bind    complement(236..239)
                     /label="BsmBI"
                     /ApEinfo_revcolor=#b1ff67
                     /ApEinfo_fwdcolor=#b1ff67
     CDS             complement(2032..2889)
                     /label="AmpR"
                     /ApEinfo_revcolor=#9f4240
                     /ApEinfo_fwdcolor=#9f4240
     misc_feature    16..158
                     /label="ConS"
                     /ApEinfo_revcolor=#ffef86
                     /ApEinfo_fwdcolor=#ffef86
     CDS             complement(455..1129)
                     /label="TRP1"
                     /ApEinfo_revcolor=#f58a5e
                     /ApEinfo_fwdcolor=#f58a5e
     misc_feature    195..231
                     /label="Spacer"
                     /ApEinfo_revcolor=#c6c9d1
                     /ApEinfo_fwdcolor=#c6c9d1
     rep_origin      1415..1531
                     /label="CEN6"
                     /ApEinfo_revcolor=#d6b295
                     /ApEinfo_fwdcolor=#d6b295
ORIGIN
        1 gaattcgcat ctagatggta gagccacaaa cagccggtac aagcaacgat ctccaggacc
       61 atctgaatca tgcgcggatg acacgaactc acgacggcga tcacagacat taacccacag
      121 tacagacact gcgacaacgt ggcaattcgt cgcaataccg tctcactgaa ctggccgata
      181 attgcagacg aacgactaga gatctatgtg aggatcctaa ctcgagatcg agctgccaat
      241 gagacgacgg ggtcatcacg gctcatcatg cgccaaacaa atgtgtgcaa tacacgctcg
      301 gatgactgca tgatgaccgc actgactggg gacagcagat ccacctaagc ctgtgagaga
      361 agcagacacc cgacagatca aggcagttaa ctagtgcact gcagtacagg caagtgcaca
      421 aacaatactt aaataaatac tactcagtaa taacctattt cttagcattt ttgacgaaat
      481 ttgctatttt gttagagtct tttacaccat ttgtctccac acctccgctt acatcaacac
      541 caataacgcc atttaatcta agcgcatcac caacattttc tggcgtcagt ccaccagcta
      601 acataaaatg taagctttcg gggctctctt gccttccaac ccagtcagaa atcgagttcc
      661 aatccaaaag ttcacctgtc ccacctgctt ctgaatcaaa caagggaata aacgaatgag
      721 gtttctgtga agctgcactg agtagtatgt tgcagtcttt tggaaatacg agtcttttaa
      781 taactggcaa accgaggaac tcttggtatt cttgccacga ctcatctcca tgcagttgga
      841 cgatatcaat gccgtaatca ttgaccagag ccaaaacatc ctccttaggt tgattacgaa
      901 acacgccaac caagtatttc ggagtgcctg aactattttt atatgctttt acaagacttg
      961 aaattttcct tgcaataacc gggtcaattg ttctctttct attgggcaca catataatac
     1021 ccagcaagtc agcatcggaa tctagagcac attctgcggc ctctgtgctc tgcaagccgc
     1081 aaactttcac caatggacca gaactacctg tgaaattaat aacagacata ctccaagctg
     1141 cctttgtgtg cttaatcacg tatactcacg tgctcaatag tcaccaatgc cctccctctt
     1201 ggccctctcc ttttcttttt tcgaccgaat taattcttaa tcggcaaaaa aagaaaagct
     1261 ccggatcaag attgtacgta aggtgacaag ctatttttca ataaagaata tcttccacta
     1321 ctgccatctg gcgtcataac tgcaaagtac acatatatta cgatgctgtc tattaaatgc
     1381 ttcctatatt atatatatag taatgtcgtt gagtatcacg tgctataaaa ataattataa
     1441 tttaaatttt ttaatataaa tatataaatt aaaaatagaa agtaaaaaaa gaaattaaag
     1501 aaaaaatagt ttttgttttc cgaagatgta aaagactcta gggggatcgc caacaaatac
     1561 taccttttat cttgctcttc ctgctctcag gtattaatgc cgaattgttt catcttgtct
     1621 gtgtagaaaa ccacacacga aaatcctgtg attttacatt ttacttatcg ttaatcgaat
     1681 gtatatctat ttaatctgct tttcttgtct aataaatata tatgtaaagt acgctttttg
     1741 ttgaaatttt ttaaaccttt gtttattttt ttttcttcat tccgtaactc ttctaccttc
     1801 tttatttact ttctaaaatc caaatacaaa acataaaaat aaataaacac agagtaaatt
     1861 cccaaattat tccatcatta aaagatacga ggcgcgtgta agttacaggc aagcgatccg
     1921 tcccgagcgg ccgcgattat caaaaaggat cttcacctag atccttttaa attaaaaatg
     1981 aagttttaaa tcaatctaaa gtatatatga gtaaacttgg tctgacagtt accaatgctt
     2041 aatcagtgag gcacctatct cagcgatctg tctatttcgt tcatccatag ttgcctgact
     2101 ccccgtcgtg tagataacta cgatacggga gggcttacca tctggcccca gtgctgcaat
     2161 gataccgcgg gacccacgct caccggctcc agatttatca gcaataaacc agccagccgg
     2221 aagggccgag cgcagaagtg gtcctgcaac tttatccgcc tccatccagt ctattaattg
     2281 ttgccgggaa gctagagtaa gtagttcgcc agttaatagt ttgcgcaacg ttgttgccat
     2341 tgctacaggc atcgtggtgt cacgctcgtc gtttggtatg gcttcattca gctccggttc
     2401 ccaacgatca aggcgagtta catgatcccc catgttgtgc aaaaaagcgg ttagctcctt
     2461 cggtcctccg atcgttgtca gaagtaagtt ggccgcagtg ttatcactca tggttatggc
     2521 agcactgcat aattctctta ctgtcatgcc atccgtaaga tgcttttctg tgactggtga
     2581 gtactcaacc aagtcattct gagaatagtg tatgcggcga ccgagttgct cttgcccggc
     2641 gtcaatacgg gataataccg cgccacatag cagaacttta aaagtgctca tcattggaaa
     2701 acgttcttcg gggcgaaaac tctcaaggat cttaccgctg ttgagatcca gttcgatgta
     2761 acccactcgt gcacccaact gatcttcagc atcttttact ttcaccagcg tttctgggtg
     2821 agcaaaaaca ggaaggcaaa atgccgcaaa aaagggaata agggcgacac ggaaatgttg
     2881 aatactcata ctcttccttt ttcaatatta ttgaagcatt tatcagggtt attgtctcat
     2941 gagcggatac atatttgaat gtatttagaa aaataaacaa ataggggttc cgcgcacatt
     3001 tccccgaaaa gtgccacctg tcatgaccaa aatcccttaa cgtgagtttt cgttccactg
     3061 agcgtcagac cccgtagaaa agatcaaagg atcttcttga gatccttttt ttctgcgcgt
     3121 aatctgctgc ttgcaaacaa aaaaaccacc gctaccagcg gtggtttgtt tgccggatca
     3181 agagctacca actctttttc cgaaggtaac tggcttcagc agagcgcaga taccaaatac
     3241 tgttcttcta gtgtagccgt agttaggcca ccacttcaag aactctgtag caccgcctac
     3301 atacctcgct ctgctaatcc tgttaccagt ggctgctgcc agtggcgata agtcgtgtct
     3361 taccgggttg gactcaagac gatagttacc ggataaggcg cagcggtcgg gctgaacggg
     3421 gggttcgtgc acacagccca gcttggagcg aacgacctac accgaactga gatacctaca
     3481 gcgtgagcta tgagaaagcg ccacgcttcc cgaagggaga aaggcggaca ggtatccggt
     3541 aagcggcagg gtcggaacag gagagcgcac gagggagctt ccagggggaa acgcctggta
     3601 tctttatagt cctgtcgggt ttcgccacct ctgacttgag cgtcgatttt tgtgatgctc
     3661 gtcagggggg cggagcctat ggaaaaacgc cagcaacgcg gcctttttac ggttcctggc
     3721 cttttgctgg ccttttgctc acatgttctt tcctgcgtta tcccctgatt ctgtggataa
     3781 ccgtgcggcc gcccct
//
