# Supplementary material for: Establishing Probiotic Saccharomyces boulardii as a Model Organism for Synthesis and Delivery of Biomolecules
Source: bioRxiv preprint, doi:10.1101/2020.01.22.915389, version 1 (2020-01-23)
Supplement: Supplementary File 1 - Plasmids [file 915389_file03.zip › Supplementary File S1 - Plasmids/DD032 ConLS pCCW12 mRuby 2 tTDH1 CONR1 URA3 2micron AmpR-ColE1.gb]

LOCUS       Copy_of_DD032_ConLS,_pC 5958 bp ds-DNA     circular     20-JAN-2020
DEFINITION  .
FEATURES             Location/Qualifiers
     misc_feature    2028..2170
                     /label="ConS"
                     /ApEinfo_revcolor=#ffef86
                     /ApEinfo_fwdcolor=#ffef86
     promoter        2208..2907
                     /label="ScCCW12 Promoter"
                     /ApEinfo_revcolor=#84b0dc
                     /ApEinfo_fwdcolor=#84b0dc
     protein_bind    complement(3865..3870)
                     /label="BsmBI"
                     /ApEinfo_revcolor=#b1ff67
                     /ApEinfo_fwdcolor=#b1ff67
     rep_origin      complement(1237..2000)
                     /label="ColE1"
                     /ApEinfo_revcolor=#7f7f7f
                     /ApEinfo_fwdcolor=#7f7f7f
     protein_bind    2171..2176
                     /label="BsmBI"
                     /ApEinfo_revcolor=#b1ff67
                     /ApEinfo_fwdcolor=#b1ff67
     CDS             complement(248..1105)
                     /label="AmpR"
                     /ApEinfo_revcolor=#9f4240
                     /ApEinfo_fwdcolor=#9f4240
     misc_feature    3871..4013
                     /label="Con1"
                     /ApEinfo_revcolor=#ffef86
                     /ApEinfo_fwdcolor=#ffef86
     terminator      3631..3854
                     /label="ScTDH1 Terminator"
                     /ApEinfo_revcolor=#ff9ccd
                     /ApEinfo_fwdcolor=#ff9ccd
     rep_origin      join(5096..5958,1..100)
                     /label="2micron"
                     /ApEinfo_revcolor=#d6b295
                     /ApEinfo_fwdcolor=#d6b295
     protein_bind    2178..2181
                     /label="BsmBI"
                     /ApEinfo_revcolor=#b1ff67
                     /ApEinfo_fwdcolor=#b1ff67
     CDS             2917..3624
                     /label="mRuby2"
                     /ApEinfo_revcolor=#ff454e
                     /ApEinfo_fwdcolor=#ff454e
     rep_origin      101..138
                     /label="FRT site"
                     /ApEinfo_revcolor=#b4abac
                     /ApEinfo_fwdcolor=#b4abac
     promoter        4033..4209
                     /label="ScURA3 Promoter"
                     /ApEinfo_revcolor=#faac61
                     /ApEinfo_fwdcolor=#faac61
     protein_bind    complement(2913..2916)
                     /label="BsaI"
                     /ApEinfo_revcolor=#b1ff67
                     /ApEinfo_fwdcolor=#b1ff67
     protein_bind    2204..2207
                     /label="BsaI"
                     /ApEinfo_revcolor=#b1ff67
                     /ApEinfo_fwdcolor=#b1ff67
     protein_bind    complement(3860..3863)
                     /label="BsmBI"
                     /ApEinfo_revcolor=#b1ff67
                     /ApEinfo_fwdcolor=#b1ff67
     promoter        complement(1106..1236)
                     /label="AmpR Promoter"
                     /ApEinfo_revcolor=#f58a5e
                     /ApEinfo_fwdcolor=#f58a5e
     CDS             4210..5013
                     /label="URA3"
                     /ApEinfo_revcolor=#faac61
                     /ApEinfo_fwdcolor=#faac61
     misc_feature    2178..2202
                     /label="ConS scar"
                     /ApEinfo_revcolor=#ffef86
                     /ApEinfo_fwdcolor=#ffef86
     terminator      5014..5091
                     /label="ScURA3 Terminator"
                     /ApEinfo_revcolor=#f8d3a9
                     /ApEinfo_fwdcolor=#f8d3a9
     terminator      complement(151..247)
                     /label="AmpR Terminator"
                     /ApEinfo_revcolor=#f58a5e
                     /ApEinfo_fwdcolor=#f58a5e
ORIGIN
        1 agcggtattc gcaatatttt agtagctcgt tacagtccgg tgcgtttttg gttttttgaa
       61 agtgcgtcat cagagcgctt ttggttttca aaagcgctct gaagttccta tactttctag
      121 ctagagaata ggaacttccc gagcggccgc gattatcaaa aaggatcttc acctagatcc
      181 ttttaaatta aaaatgaagt tttaaatcaa tctaaagtat atatgagtaa acttggtctg
      241 acagttacca atgcttaatc agtgaggcac ctatctcagc gatctgtcta tttcgttcat
      301 ccatagttgc ctgactcccc gtcgtgtaga taactacgat acgggagggc ttaccatctg
      361 gccccagtgc tgcaatgata ccgcgggacc cacgctcacc ggctccagat ttatcagcaa
      421 taaaccagcc agccggaagg gccgagcgca gaagtggtcc tgcaacttta tccgcctcca
      481 tccagtctat taattgttgc cgggaagcta gagtaagtag ttcgccagtt aatagtttgc
      541 gcaacgttgt tgccattgct acaggcatcg tggtgtcacg ctcgtcgttt ggtatggctt
      601 cattcagctc cggttcccaa cgatcaaggc gagttacatg atcccccatg ttgtgcaaaa
      661 aagcggttag ctccttcggt cctccgatcg ttgtcagaag taagttggcc gcagtgttat
      721 cactcatggt tatggcagca ctgcataatt ctcttactgt catgccatcc gtaagatgct
      781 tttctgtgac tggtgagtac tcaaccaagt cattctgaga atagtgtatg cggcgaccga
      841 gttgctcttg cccggcgtca atacgggata ataccgcgcc acatagcaga actttaaaag
      901 tgctcatcat tggaaaacgt tcttcggggc gaaaactctc aaggatctta ccgctgttga
      961 gatccagttc gatgtaaccc actcgtgcac ccaactgatc ttcagcatct tttactttca
     1021 ccagcgtttc tgggtgagca aaaacaggaa ggcaaaatgc cgcaaaaaag ggaataaggg
     1081 cgacacggaa atgttgaata ctcatactct tcctttttca atattattga agcatttatc
     1141 agggttattg tctcatgagc ggatacatat ttgaatgtat ttagaaaaat aaacaaatag
     1201 gggttccgcg cacatttccc cgaaaagtgc cacctgtcat gaccaaaatc ccttaacgtg
     1261 agttttcgtt ccactgagcg tcagaccccg tagaaaagat caaaggatct tcttgagatc
     1321 ctttttttct gcgcgtaatc tgctgcttgc aaacaaaaaa accaccgcta ccagcggtgg
     1381 tttgtttgcc ggatcaagag ctaccaactc tttttccgaa ggtaactggc ttcagcagag
     1441 cgcagatacc aaatactgtt cttctagtgt agccgtagtt aggccaccac ttcaagaact
     1501 ctgtagcacc gcctacatac ctcgctctgc taatcctgtt accagtggct gctgccagtg
     1561 gcgataagtc gtgtcttacc gggttggact caagacgata gttaccggat aaggcgcagc
     1621 ggtcgggctg aacggggggt tcgtgcacac agcccagctt ggagcgaacg acctacaccg
     1681 aactgagata cctacagcgt gagctatgag aaagcgccac gcttcccgaa gggagaaagg
     1741 cggacaggta tccggtaagc ggcagggtcg gaacaggaga gcgcacgagg gagcttccag
     1801 ggggaaacgc ctggtatctt tatagtcctg tcgggtttcg ccacctctga cttgagcgtc
     1861 gatttttgtg atgctcgtca ggggggcgga gcctatggaa aaacgccagc aacgcggcct
     1921 ttttacggtt cctggccttt tgctggcctt ttgctcacat gttctttcct gcgttatccc
     1981 ctgattctgt ggataaccgt gcggccgccc ctgaattcgc atctagatgg tagagccaca
     2041 aacagccggt acaagcaacg atctccagga ccatctgaat catgcgcgga tgacacgaac
     2101 tcacgacggc gatcacagac attaacccac agtacagaca ctgcgacaac gtggcaattc
     2161 gtcgcaatac cgtctcactg aactggccga taattgcaga cgaaacgcac ccatgaacca
     2221 cacggttagt ccaaaagggg cagttcagat tccagatgcg ggaattagct tgctgccacc
     2281 ctcacctcac taacgctgcg gtgtgcggat acttcatgct atttatagac gcgcgtgtcg
     2341 gaatcagcac gcgcaagaac caaatgggaa aatcggaatg ggtccagaac tgctttgagt
     2401 gctggctatt ggcgtctgat ttccgttttg ggaatccttt gccgcgcgcc cctctcaaaa
     2461 ctccgcacaa gtcccagaaa gcgggaaaga aataaaacgc caccaaaaaa aaaaaaataa
     2521 aagccaatcc tcgaagcgtg ggtggtaggc cctggattat cccgtacaag tatttctcag
     2581 gagtaaaaaa accgtttgtt ttggaatttc ccatttcgcg gccacctacg ccgctatctt
     2641 tgcaacaact atctgcgata actcagcaaa ttttgcatat tcgtgttgca gtattgcgat
     2701 aatgggagtc ttacttccaa cataacggca gaaagaaatg tgagaaaatt ttgcatcctt
     2761 tgcctccgtt caagtatata aagtcggcat gcttgataat ctttctttcc atcctacatt
     2821 gttctaatta ttcttattct cctttattct ttcctaacat accaagaaat taatcttctg
     2881 tcattcgctt aaacactata tcaataaaga tctatggtgt ccaaaggaga ggagttaatc
     2941 aaggaaaaca tgagaatgaa agttgtcatg gagggctccg ttaatggtca ccaattcaag
     3001 tgtacagggg aaggtgaagg taatccttac atgggtacac aaactatgag aattaaagta
     3061 attgaaggcg gaccactacc atttgcattt gacattctgg caacgtcatt catgtacgga
     3121 tcacgaactt tcatcaagta ccctaaaggt ataccagact ttttcaagca atcttttcca
     3181 gagggtttta catgggaaag ggttacaaga tacgaagatg ggggtgtcgt cacagttatg
     3241 caagatactt cattagaaga tggctgcctt gtctatcatg tgcaagtaag aggggtgaat
     3301 tttccttcta acggacctgt gatgcagaaa aagaccaaag gttgggaacc aaatactgaa
     3361 atgatgtacc cagctgatgg aggtttgaga ggctacacac acatggcgct taaagttgat
     3421 ggtggaggtc atttgtcttg tagttttgtt accacttatc gttctaaaaa gactgttggc
     3481 aatatcaaaa tgccaggaat acatgctgta gaccacagac tagaaagact cgaagagagc
     3541 gataacgaaa tgttcgttgt acagagagag catgccgtag ccaaatttgc tggcttaggc
     3601 ggtggtatgg atgaattgta taagggatcc ataaagcaat cttgatgagg ataatgattt
     3661 ttttttgaat atacataaat actaccgttt ttctgctaga ttttgtgatg acgtaaataa
     3721 gtacatatta ctttttaagc caagacaaga ttaagcatta actttaccct tttctttcta
     3781 agtttcaata ttagttatca ctgtttaaaa gttatggcga gaacgtcggc ggttaaaata
     3841 tattaccctg aacgagctgc caatgagacg acggggtcat cacggctcat catgcgccaa
     3901 acaaatgtgt gcaatacacg ctcggatgac tgcatgatga ccgcactgac tggggacagc
     3961 agatccacct aagcctgtga gagaagcaga cacccgacag atcaaggcag ttaactagtg
     4021 cactgcagta cacggtttcc ttgaaatttt tttgattcgg taatctccga acagaaggaa
     4081 gaacgaagga aggagcacag acttagattg gtatatatac gcatatgtag tgttgaagaa
     4141 acatgaaatt gcccagtatt cttaacccaa ctgcacagaa caaaaacgtg caggaaacga
     4201 agataaatca tgtcgaaagc tacatataag gaacgtgctg ctactcatcc tagtcctgtt
     4261 gctgccaagc tatttaatat catgcacgaa aagcaaacaa acttgtgtgc ttcattggat
     4321 gttcgtacca ccaaggaatt actggagtta gttgaagcat taggtcccaa aatttgttta
     4381 ctaaaaacac atgtggatat cttgactgat ttttccatgg agggcacagt taagccgcta
     4441 aaggcattat ccgccaagta caatttttta ctcttcgagg acagaaaatt tgctgacatt
     4501 ggtaatacag tcaaattgca gtactctgcg ggtgtataca gaatagcaga atgggcagac
     4561 attacgaatg cacacggtgt ggtgggccca ggtattgtta gcggtttgaa gcaggcggca
     4621 gaagaagtaa caaaggaacc tagaggcctt ttgatgttag cagaattgtc atgcaagggc
     4681 tccctatcta ctggagaata tactaagggt actgttgaca ttgcgaagag cgacaaagat
     4741 tttgttatcg gctttattgc tcaaagagac atgggtggaa gagatgaagg ttacgattgg
     4801 ttgattatga cacccggtgt gggtttagat gacaagggag atgcattggg tcaacagtat
     4861 agaaccgtgg atgatgtggt ttctacagga tctgacatta ttattgttgg aagaggacta
     4921 tttgcaaagg gaagggatgc taaggtagag ggtgaacgtt acagaaaagc aggctgggaa
     4981 gcatatttga gaagatgcgg ccagcaaaac taaaaaactg tattataagt aaatgcatgt
     5041 atactaaact cacaaattag agcttcaatt taattatatc agttattacc cgagtaacga
     5101 agcatctgtg cttcattttg tagaacaaaa atgcaacgcg agagcgctaa tttttcaaac
     5161 aaagaatctg agctgcattt ttacagaaca gaaatgcaac gcgaaagcgc tattttacca
     5221 acgaagaatc tgtgcttcat ttttgtaaaa caaaaatgca acgcgagagc gctaattttt
     5281 caaacaaaga atctgagctg catttttaca gaacagaaat gcaacgcgag agcgctattt
     5341 taccaacaaa gaatctatac ttcttttttg ttctacaaaa atgcatcccg agagcgctat
     5401 ttttctaaca aagcatctta gattactttt tttctccttt gtgcgctcta taatgcagtc
     5461 tcttgataac tttttgcact gtaggtccgt taaggttaga agaaggctac tttggtgtct
     5521 attttctctt ccataaaaaa agcctgactc cacttcccgc gtttactgat tactagcgaa
     5581 gctgcgggtg cattttttca agataaaggc atccccgatt atattctata ccgatgtgga
     5641 ttgcgcatac tttgtgaaca gaaagtgata gcgttgatga ttcttcattg gtcagaaaat
     5701 tatgaacggt ttcttctatt ttgtctctat atactacgta taggaaatgt ttacattttc
     5761 gtattgtttt cgattcactc tatgaatagt tcttactaca atttttttgt ctaaagagta
     5821 atactagaga taaacataaa aaatgtagag gtcgagttta gatgcaagtt caaggagcga
     5881 aaggtggatg ggtaggttat atagggatat agcacagaga tatatagcaa agagatactt
     5941 ttgagcaatg tttgtgga
//
