# Supplementary material for: Establishing Probiotic Saccharomyces boulardii as a Model Organism for Synthesis and Delivery of Biomolecules
Source: bioRxiv preprint, doi:10.1101/2020.01.22.915389, version 1 (2020-01-23)
Supplement: Supplementary File 1 - Plasmids [file 915389_file03.zip › Supplementary File S1 - Plasmids/DD033 ConLS pHHF2 mRuby 2 tTDH1 CONR1 URA3 2micron AmpR-ColE1.gb]

LOCUS       Copy_of_DD033_ConLS,_pH 5941 bp ds-DNA     circular     20-JAN-2020
DEFINITION  .
FEATURES             Location/Qualifiers
     promoter        4015..4191
                     /label="ScURA3 Promoter"
                     /ApEinfo_revcolor=#faac61
                     /ApEinfo_fwdcolor=#faac61
     protein_bind    2177..2180
                     /label="BsmBI"
                     /ApEinfo_revcolor=#b1ff67
                     /ApEinfo_fwdcolor=#b1ff67
     rep_origin      join(5078..5941,1..99)
                     /label="2micron"
                     /ApEinfo_revcolor=#d6b295
                     /ApEinfo_fwdcolor=#d6b295
     protein_bind    complement(3842..3845)
                     /label="BsmBI"
                     /ApEinfo_revcolor=#b1ff67
                     /ApEinfo_fwdcolor=#b1ff67
     rep_origin      100..137
                     /label="FRT site"
                     /ApEinfo_revcolor=#b4abac
                     /ApEinfo_fwdcolor=#b4abac
     CDS             2891..3598
                     /label="mRuby2"
                     /ApEinfo_revcolor=#ff454e
                     /ApEinfo_fwdcolor=#ff454e
     promoter        complement(1105..1235)
                     /label="AmpR Promoter"
                     /ApEinfo_revcolor=#f58a5e
                     /ApEinfo_fwdcolor=#f58a5e
     misc_feature    2027..2169
                     /label="ConS"
                     /ApEinfo_revcolor=#ffef86
                     /ApEinfo_fwdcolor=#ffef86
     rep_origin      complement(1236..1999)
                     /label="ColE1"
                     /ApEinfo_revcolor=#7f7f7f
                     /ApEinfo_fwdcolor=#7f7f7f
     terminator      4996..5073
                     /label="ScURA3 Terminator"
                     /ApEinfo_revcolor=#f8d3a9
                     /ApEinfo_fwdcolor=#f8d3a9
     promoter        2206..2881
                     /label="ScHHF2 Promoter"
                     /ApEinfo_revcolor=#84b0dc
                     /ApEinfo_fwdcolor=#84b0dc
     terminator      3614..3837
                     /label="ScTDH1 Terminator"
                     /ApEinfo_revcolor=#ff9ccd
                     /ApEinfo_fwdcolor=#ff9ccd
     misc_feature    3853..3995
                     /label="Con1"
                     /ApEinfo_revcolor=#ffef86
                     /ApEinfo_fwdcolor=#ffef86
     CDS             4192..4995
                     /label="URA3"
                     /ApEinfo_revcolor=#faac61
                     /ApEinfo_fwdcolor=#faac61
     terminator      complement(150..246)
                     /label="AmpR Terminator"
                     /ApEinfo_revcolor=#f58a5e
                     /ApEinfo_fwdcolor=#f58a5e
     misc_feature    2177..2201
                     /label="ConS scar"
                     /ApEinfo_revcolor=#ffef86
                     /ApEinfo_fwdcolor=#ffef86
     protein_bind    complement(3847..3852)
                     /label="BsmBI"
                     /ApEinfo_revcolor=#b1ff67
                     /ApEinfo_fwdcolor=#b1ff67
     protein_bind    2170..2175
                     /label="BsmBI"
                     /ApEinfo_revcolor=#b1ff67
                     /ApEinfo_fwdcolor=#b1ff67
     CDS             complement(247..1104)
                     /label="AmpR"
                     /ApEinfo_revcolor=#9f4240
                     /ApEinfo_fwdcolor=#9f4240
ORIGIN
        1 gcggtattcg caatatttta gtagctcgtt acagtccggt gcgtttttgg ttttttgaaa
       61 gtgcgtcatc agagcgcttt tggttttcaa aagcgctctg aagttcctat actttctagc
      121 tagagaatag gaacttcccg agcggccgcg attatcaaaa aggatcttca cctagatcct
      181 tttaaattaa aaatgaagtt ttaaatcaat ctaaagtata tatgagtaaa cttggtctga
      241 cagttaccaa tgcttaatca gtgaggcacc tatctcagcg atctgtctat ttcgttcatc
      301 catagttgcc tgactccccg tcgtgtagat aactacgata cgggagggct taccatctgg
      361 ccccagtgct gcaatgatac cgcgggaccc acgctcaccg gctccagatt tatcagcaat
      421 aaaccagcca gccggaaggg ccgagcgcag aagtggtcct gcaactttat ccgcctccat
      481 ccagtctatt aattgttgcc gggaagctag agtaagtagt tcgccagtta atagtttgcg
      541 caacgttgtt gccattgcta caggcatcgt ggtgtcacgc tcgtcgtttg gtatggcttc
      601 attcagctcc ggttcccaac gatcaaggcg agttacatga tcccccatgt tgtgcaaaaa
      661 agcggttagc tccttcggtc ctccgatcgt tgtcagaagt aagttggccg cagtgttatc
      721 actcatggtt atggcagcac tgcataattc tcttactgtc atgccatccg taagatgctt
      781 ttctgtgact ggtgagtact caaccaagtc attctgagaa tagtgtatgc ggcgaccgag
      841 ttgctcttgc ccggcgtcaa tacgggataa taccgcgcca catagcagaa ctttaaaagt
      901 gctcatcatt ggaaaacgtt cttcggggcg aaaactctca aggatcttac cgctgttgag
      961 atccagttcg atgtaaccca ctcgtgcacc caactgatct tcagcatctt ttactttcac
     1021 cagcgtttct gggtgagcaa aaacaggaag gcaaaatgcc gcaaaaaagg gaataagggc
     1081 gacacggaaa tgttgaatac tcatactctt cctttttcaa tattattgaa gcatttatca
     1141 gggttattgt ctcatgagcg gatacatatt tgaatgtatt tagaaaaata aacaaatagg
     1201 ggttccgcgc acatttcccc gaaaagtgcc acctgtcatg accaaaatcc cttaacgtga
     1261 gttttcgttc cactgagcgt cagaccccgt agaaaagatc aaaggatctt cttgagatcc
     1321 tttttttctg cgcgtaatct gctgcttgca aacaaaaaaa ccaccgctac cagcggtggt
     1381 ttgtttgccg gatcaagagc taccaactct ttttccgaag gtaactggct tcagcagagc
     1441 gcagatacca aatactgttc ttctagtgta gccgtagtta ggccaccact tcaagaactc
     1501 tgtagcaccg cctacatacc tcgctctgct aatcctgtta ccagtggctg ctgccagtgg
     1561 cgataagtcg tgtcttaccg ggttggactc aagacgatag ttaccggata aggcgcagcg
     1621 gtcgggctga acggggggtt cgtgcacaca gcccagcttg gagcgaacga cctacaccga
     1681 actgagatac ctacagcgtg agctatgaga aagcgccacg cttcccgaag ggagaaaggc
     1741 ggacaggtat ccggtaagcg gcagggtcgg aacaggagag cgcacgaggg agcttccagg
     1801 gggaaacgcc tggtatcttt atagtcctgt cgggtttcgc cacctctgac ttgagcgtcg
     1861 atttttgtga tgctcgtcag gggggcggag cctatggaaa aacgccagca acgcggcctt
     1921 tttacggttc ctggcctttt gctggccttt tgctcacatg ttctttcctg cgttatcccc
     1981 tgattctgtg gataaccgtg cggccgcccc tgaattcgca tctagatggt agagccacaa
     2041 acagccggta caagcaacga tctccaggac catctgaatc atgcgcggat gacacgaact
     2101 cacgacggcg atcacagaca ttaacccaca gtacagacac tgcgacaacg tggcaattcg
     2161 tcgcaatacc gtctcactga actggccgat aattgcagac gaacgtgtgg agtgtttgct
     2221 tggattcttt agtaaaaggg gaagaacagt tggaagggcc aaagtggaag tcacaaaaca
     2281 gtggtcctat ataaaagaac aagaaaaaga ttatttatat acaactgcgg tcacaagaag
     2341 caacgcgaga gagcacaaca cgctgttatc acgcaaacta tgttttgaca ccgagccata
     2401 gccgtgattg tgcgtcacat tgggcgataa tgaacgctaa atgaccaact cccatccgta
     2461 ggagcccctt agggcgtgcc aatagtttca cgcgcttaat gcgaagtgct cggaacggac
     2521 aactgtggtc gtttggcacc gggaaagtgg tactagaccg agagtttcgc atttgtatgg
     2581 caggacgttc tgggagcttc gcgtctaaag ctttttcggg cgcgaaatgc agaccagacc
     2641 agaacaaaac aactgacaag aaggcgttta atttaatatg ttgttcactc gcgcctgggc
     2701 tgttgttatt cggctagata catacgtgtt tgtgcgtatg tagttatatc atatataagt
     2761 atattaggat gaggcggtga aagagatttt ttttttttcg cttaatttat tcttttctct
     2821 atcttttttc ctacatcttg ttcaaaagag tagcaaaaac aacaatcaat acaataaaat
     2881 aagatctatg gtgtccaaag gagaggagtt aatcaaggaa aacatgagaa tgaaagttgt
     2941 catggagggc tccgttaatg gtcaccaatt caagtgtaca ggggaaggtg aaggtaatcc
     3001 ttacatgggt acacaaacta tgagaattaa agtaattgaa ggcggaccac taccatttgc
     3061 atttgacatt ctggcaacgt cattcatgta cggatcacga actttcatca agtaccctaa
     3121 aggtatacca gactttttca agcaatcttt tccagagggt tttacatggg aaagggttac
     3181 aagatacgaa gatgggggtg tcgtcacagt tatgcaagat acttcattag aagatggctg
     3241 ccttgtctat catgtgcaag taagaggggt gaattttcct tctaacggac ctgtgatgca
     3301 gaaaaagacc aaaggttggg aaccaaatac tgaaatgatg tacccagctg atggaggttt
     3361 gagaggctac acacacatgg cgcttaaagt tgatggtgga ggtcatttgt cttgtagttt
     3421 tgttaccact tatcgttcta aaaagactgt tggcaatatc aaaatgccag gaatacatgc
     3481 tgtagaccac agactagaaa gactcgaaga gagcgataac gaaatgttcg ttgtacagag
     3541 agagcatgcc gtagccaaat ttgctggctt aggcggtggt atggatgaat tgtataaggg
     3601 atcctaactc gagataaagc aatcttgatg aggataatga tttttttttg aatatacata
     3661 aatactaccg tttttctgct agattttgtg atgacgtaaa taagtacata ttacttttta
     3721 agccaagaca agattaagca ttaactttac ccttttcttt ctaagtttca atattagtta
     3781 tcactgttta aaagttatgg cgagaacgtc ggcggttaaa atatattacc ctgaacggct
     3841 gccaatgaga cgacggggtc atcacggctc atcatgcgcc aaacaaatgt gtgcaataca
     3901 cgctcggatg actgcatgat gaccgcactg actggggaca gcagatccac ctaagcctgt
     3961 gagagaagca gacacccgac agatcaaggc agttaactag tgcactgcag tacacggttt
     4021 ccttgaaatt tttttgattc ggtaatctcc gaacagaagg aagaacgaag gaaggagcac
     4081 agacttagat tggtatatat acgcatatgt agtgttgaag aaacatgaaa ttgcccagta
     4141 ttcttaaccc aactgcacag aacaaaaacg tgcaggaaac gaagataaat catgtcgaaa
     4201 gctacatata aggaacgtgc tgctactcat cctagtcctg ttgctgccaa gctatttaat
     4261 atcatgcacg aaaagcaaac aaacttgtgt gcttcattgg atgttcgtac caccaaggaa
     4321 ttactggagt tagttgaagc attaggtccc aaaatttgtt tactaaaaac acatgtggat
     4381 atcttgactg atttttccat ggagggcaca gttaagccgc taaaggcatt atccgccaag
     4441 tacaattttt tactcttcga ggacagaaaa tttgctgaca ttggtaatac agtcaaattg
     4501 cagtactctg cgggtgtata cagaatagca gaatgggcag acattacgaa tgcacacggt
     4561 gtggtgggcc caggtattgt tagcggtttg aagcaggcgg cagaagaagt aacaaaggaa
     4621 cctagaggcc ttttgatgtt agcagaattg tcatgcaagg gctccctatc tactggagaa
     4681 tatactaagg gtactgttga cattgcgaag agcgacaaag attttgttat cggctttatt
     4741 gctcaaagag acatgggtgg aagagatgaa ggttacgatt ggttgattat gacacccggt
     4801 gtgggtttag atgacaaggg agatgcattg ggtcaacagt atagaaccgt ggatgatgtg
     4861 gtttctacag gatctgacat tattattgtt ggaagaggac tatttgcaaa gggaagggat
     4921 gctaaggtag agggtgaacg ttacagaaaa gcaggctggg aagcatattt gagaagatgc
     4981 ggccagcaaa actaaaaaac tgtattataa gtaaatgcat gtatactaaa ctcacaaatt
     5041 agagcttcaa tttaattata tcagttatta cccgagtaac gaagcatctg tgcttcattt
     5101 tgtagaacaa aaatgcaacg cgagagcgct aatttttcaa acaaagaatc tgagctgcat
     5161 ttttacagaa cagaaatgca acgcgaaagc gctattttac caacgaagaa tctgtgcttc
     5221 atttttgtaa aacaaaaatg caacgcgaga gcgctaattt ttcaaacaaa gaatctgagc
     5281 tgcattttta cagaacagaa atgcaacgcg agagcgctat tttaccaaca aagaatctat
     5341 acttcttttt tgttctacaa aaatgcatcc cgagagcgct atttttctaa caaagcatct
     5401 tagattactt tttttctcct ttgtgcgctc tataatgcag tctcttgata actttttgca
     5461 ctgtaggtcc gttaaggtta gaagaaggct actttggtgt ctattttctc ttccataaaa
     5521 aaagcctgac tccacttccc gcgtttactg attactagcg aagctgcggg tgcatttttt
     5581 caagataaag gcatccccga ttatattcta taccgatgtg gattgcgcat actttgtgaa
     5641 cagaaagtga tagcgttgat gattcttcat tggtcagaaa attatgaacg gtttcttcta
     5701 ttttgtctct atatactacg tataggaaat gtttacattt tcgtattgtt ttcgattcac
     5761 tctatgaata gttcttacta caattttttt gtctaaagag taatactaga gataaacata
     5821 aaaaatgtag aggtcgagtt tagatgcaag ttcaaggagc gaaaggtgga tgggtaggtt
     5881 atatagggat atagcacaga gatatatagc aaagagatac ttttgagcaa tgtttgtgga
     5941 a
//
