# Supplementary material for: Establishing Probiotic Saccharomyces boulardii as a Model Organism for Synthesis and Delivery of Biomolecules
Source: bioRxiv preprint, doi:10.1101/2020.01.22.915389, version 1 (2020-01-23)
Supplement: Supplementary File 1 - Plasmids [file 915389_file03.zip › Supplementary File S1 - Plasmids/DD034 ConLS pTEF1 mRuby 2 tTDH1 CONR1 URA3 2micron AmpR-ColE1.gb]

LOCUS       Copy_of_DD034_ConLS,_pT 5965 bp ds-DNA     circular     20-JAN-2020
DEFINITION  .
FEATURES             Location/Qualifiers
     promoter        complement(1106..1236)
                     /label="AmpR Promoter"
                     /ApEinfo_revcolor=#f58a5e
                     /ApEinfo_fwdcolor=#f58a5e
     CDS             2916..3623
                     /label="mRuby2"
                     /ApEinfo_revcolor=#ff454e
                     /ApEinfo_fwdcolor=#ff454e
     rep_origin      complement(1237..2000)
                     /label="ColE1"
                     /ApEinfo_revcolor=#7f7f7f
                     /ApEinfo_fwdcolor=#7f7f7f
     misc_feature    3878..4020
                     /label="Con1"
                     /ApEinfo_revcolor=#ffef86
                     /ApEinfo_fwdcolor=#ffef86
     CDS             complement(248..1105)
                     /label="AmpR"
                     /ApEinfo_revcolor=#9f4240
                     /ApEinfo_fwdcolor=#9f4240
     terminator      5021..5098
                     /label="ScURA3 Terminator"
                     /ApEinfo_revcolor=#f8d3a9
                     /ApEinfo_fwdcolor=#f8d3a9
     terminator      complement(151..247)
                     /label="AmpR Terminator"
                     /ApEinfo_revcolor=#f58a5e
                     /ApEinfo_fwdcolor=#f58a5e
     CDS             4217..5020
                     /label="URA3"
                     /ApEinfo_revcolor=#faac61
                     /ApEinfo_fwdcolor=#faac61
     promoter        2207..2906
                     /label="ScTEF1 Promoter"
                     /ApEinfo_revcolor=#84b0dc
                     /ApEinfo_fwdcolor=#84b0dc
     promoter        4040..4216
                     /label="ScURA3 Promoter"
                     /ApEinfo_revcolor=#faac61
                     /ApEinfo_fwdcolor=#faac61
     misc_feature    2178..2202
                     /label="ConS scar"
                     /ApEinfo_revcolor=#ffef86
                     /ApEinfo_fwdcolor=#ffef86
     rep_origin      join(5103..5965,1..100)
                     /label="2micron"
                     /ApEinfo_revcolor=#d6b295
                     /ApEinfo_fwdcolor=#d6b295
     protein_bind    complement(3867..3870)
                     /label="BsmBI"
                     /ApEinfo_revcolor=#b1ff67
                     /ApEinfo_fwdcolor=#b1ff67
     rep_origin      101..138
                     /label="FRT site"
                     /ApEinfo_revcolor=#b4abac
                     /ApEinfo_fwdcolor=#b4abac
     protein_bind    2178..2181
                     /label="BsmBI"
                     /ApEinfo_revcolor=#b1ff67
                     /ApEinfo_fwdcolor=#b1ff67
     protein_bind    2171..2176
                     /label="BsmBI"
                     /ApEinfo_revcolor=#b1ff67
                     /ApEinfo_fwdcolor=#b1ff67
     protein_bind    complement(3872..3877)
                     /label="BsmBI"
                     /ApEinfo_revcolor=#b1ff67
                     /ApEinfo_fwdcolor=#b1ff67
     terminator      3639..3862
                     /label="ScTDH1 Terminator"
                     /ApEinfo_revcolor=#ff9ccd
                     /ApEinfo_fwdcolor=#ff9ccd
     misc_feature    2028..2170
                     /label="ConS"
                     /ApEinfo_revcolor=#ffef86
                     /ApEinfo_fwdcolor=#ffef86
ORIGIN
        1 agcggtattc gcaatatttt agtagctcgt tacagtccgg tgcgtttttg gttttttgaa
       61 agtgcgtcat cagagcgctt ttggttttca aaagcgctct gaagttccta tactttctag
      121 ctagagaata ggaacttccc gagcggccgc gattatcaaa aaggatcttc acctagatcc
      181 ttttaaatta aaaatgaagt tttaaatcaa tctaaagtat atatgagtaa acttggtctg
      241 acagttacca atgcttaatc agtgaggcac ctatctcagc gatctgtcta tttcgttcat
      301 ccatagttgc ctgactcccc gtcgtgtaga taactacgat acgggagggc ttaccatctg
      361 gccccagtgc tgcaatgata ccgcgggacc cacgctcacc ggctccagat ttatcagcaa
      421 taaaccagcc agccggaagg gccgagcgca gaagtggtcc tgcaacttta tccgcctcca
      481 tccagtctat taattgttgc cgggaagcta gagtaagtag ttcgccagtt aatagtttgc
      541 gcaacgttgt tgccattgct acaggcatcg tggtgtcacg ctcgtcgttt ggtatggctt
      601 cattcagctc cggttcccaa cgatcaaggc gagttacatg atcccccatg ttgtgcaaaa
      661 aagcggttag ctccttcggt cctccgatcg ttgtcagaag taagttggcc gcagtgttat
      721 cactcatggt tatggcagca ctgcataatt ctcttactgt catgccatcc gtaagatgct
      781 tttctgtgac tggtgagtac tcaaccaagt cattctgaga atagtgtatg cggcgaccga
      841 gttgctcttg cccggcgtca atacgggata ataccgcgcc acatagcaga actttaaaag
      901 tgctcatcat tggaaaacgt tcttcggggc gaaaactctc aaggatctta ccgctgttga
      961 gatccagttc gatgtaaccc actcgtgcac ccaactgatc ttcagcatct tttactttca
     1021 ccagcgtttc tgggtgagca aaaacaggaa ggcaaaatgc cgcaaaaaag ggaataaggg
     1081 cgacacggaa atgttgaata ctcatactct tcctttttca atattattga agcatttatc
     1141 agggttattg tctcatgagc ggatacatat ttgaatgtat ttagaaaaat aaacaaatag
     1201 gggttccgcg cacatttccc cgaaaagtgc cacctgtcat gaccaaaatc ccttaacgtg
     1261 agttttcgtt ccactgagcg tcagaccccg tagaaaagat caaaggatct tcttgagatc
     1321 ctttttttct gcgcgtaatc tgctgcttgc aaacaaaaaa accaccgcta ccagcggtgg
     1381 tttgtttgcc ggatcaagag ctaccaactc tttttccgaa ggtaactggc ttcagcagag
     1441 cgcagatacc aaatactgtt cttctagtgt agccgtagtt aggccaccac ttcaagaact
     1501 ctgtagcacc gcctacatac ctcgctctgc taatcctgtt accagtggct gctgccagtg
     1561 gcgataagtc gtgtcttacc gggttggact caagacgata gttaccggat aaggcgcagc
     1621 ggtcgggctg aacggggggt tcgtgcacac agcccagctt ggagcgaacg acctacaccg
     1681 aactgagata cctacagcgt gagctatgag aaagcgccac gcttcccgaa gggagaaagg
     1741 cggacaggta tccggtaagc ggcagggtcg gaacaggaga gcgcacgagg gagcttccag
     1801 ggggaaacgc ctggtatctt tatagtcctg tcgggtttcg ccacctctga cttgagcgtc
     1861 gatttttgtg atgctcgtca ggggggcgga gcctatggaa aaacgccagc aacgcggcct
     1921 ttttacggtt cctggccttt tgctggcctt ttgctcacat gttctttcct gcgttatccc
     1981 ctgattctgt ggataaccgt gcggccgccc ctgaattcgc atctagatgg tagagccaca
     2041 aacagccggt acaagcaacg atctccagga ccatctgaat catgcgcgga tgacacgaac
     2101 tcacgacggc gatcacagac attaacccac agtacagaca ctgcgacaac gtggcaattc
     2161 gtcgcaatac cgtctcactg aactggccga taattgcaga cgaacgcctt gccaacaggg
     2221 agttcttcag agacatggag gctcaaaacg aaattattga cagcctagac atcaatagtc
     2281 atacaacaga aagcgaccac ccaactttgg ctgataatag cgtataaaca atgcatactt
     2341 tgtacgttca aaatacaatg cagtagatat atttatgcat attacatata atacatatca
     2401 cataggaagc aacaggcgcg ttggactttt aattttcgag gaccgcgaat ccttacatca
     2461 cacccaatcc cccacaagtg atcccccaca caccatagct tcaaaatgtt tctactcctt
     2521 ttttactctt ccagattttc tcggactccg cgcatcgccg taccacttca aaacacccaa
     2581 gcacagcata ctaaatttcc cctctttctt cctctagggt gtcgttaatt acccgtacta
     2641 aaggtttgga aaagaaaaaa gacaccgcct cgtttctttt tcttcgtcga aaaaggcaat
     2701 aaaaattttt atcacgtttc tttttcttga aaattttttt ttttgatttt tttctctttc
     2761 gatgacctcc cattgatatt taagttaata aacggtcatc aatttctcaa gtttcagttt
     2821 catttttctt gttctattac aacttttttt acttcttgct cattagaaag aaagcatagc
     2881 aatctaatct aagttttaat tacaaaagat ctatggtgtc caaaggagag gagttaatca
     2941 aggaaaacat gagaatgaaa gttgtcatgg agggctccgt taatggtcac caattcaagt
     3001 gtacagggga aggtgaaggt aatccttaca tgggtacaca aactatgaga attaaagtaa
     3061 ttgaaggcgg accactacca tttgcatttg acattctggc aacgtcattc atgtacggat
     3121 cacgaacttt catcaagtac cctaaaggta taccagactt tttcaagcaa tcttttccag
     3181 agggttttac atgggaaagg gttacaagat acgaagatgg gggtgtcgtc acagttatgc
     3241 aagatacttc attagaagat ggctgccttg tctatcatgt gcaagtaaga ggggtgaatt
     3301 ttccttctaa cggacctgtg atgcagaaaa agaccaaagg ttgggaacca aatactgaaa
     3361 tgatgtaccc agctgatgga ggtttgagag gctacacaca catggcgctt aaagttgatg
     3421 gtggaggtca tttgtcttgt agttttgtta ccacttatcg ttctaaaaag actgttggca
     3481 atatcaaaat gccaggaata catgctgtag accacagact agaaagactc gaagagagcg
     3541 ataacgaaat gttcgttgta cagagagagc atgccgtagc caaatttgct ggcttaggcg
     3601 gtggtatgga tgaattgtat aagggatcct aactcgagat aaagcaatct tgatgaggat
     3661 aatgattttt ttttgaatat acataaatac taccgttttt ctgctagatt ttgtgatgac
     3721 gtaaataagt acatattact ttttaagcca agacaagatt aagcattaac tttacccttt
     3781 tctttctaag tttcaatatt agttatcact gtttaaaagt tatggcgaga acgtcggcgg
     3841 ttaaaatata ttaccctgaa cggctgccaa tgagacgacg gggtcatcac ggctcatcat
     3901 gcgccaaaca aatgtgtgca atacacgctc ggatgactgc atgatgaccg cactgactgg
     3961 ggacagcaga tccacctaag cctgtgagag aagcagacac ccgacagatc aaggcagtta
     4021 actagtgcac tgcagtacac ggtttccttg aaattttttt gattcggtaa tctccgaaca
     4081 gaaggaagaa cgaaggaagg agcacagact tagattggta tatatacgca tatgtagtgt
     4141 tgaagaaaca tgaaattgcc cagtattctt aacccaactg cacagaacaa aaacgtgcag
     4201 gaaacgaaga taaatcatgt cgaaagctac atataaggaa cgtgctgcta ctcatcctag
     4261 tcctgttgct gccaagctat ttaatatcat gcacgaaaag caaacaaact tgtgtgcttc
     4321 attggatgtt cgtaccacca aggaattact ggagttagtt gaagcattag gtcccaaaat
     4381 ttgtttacta aaaacacatg tggatatctt gactgatttt tccatggagg gcacagttaa
     4441 gccgctaaag gcattatccg ccaagtacaa ttttttactc ttcgaggaca gaaaatttgc
     4501 tgacattggt aatacagtca aattgcagta ctctgcgggt gtatacagaa tagcagaatg
     4561 ggcagacatt acgaatgcac acggtgtggt gggcccaggt attgttagcg gtttgaagca
     4621 ggcggcagaa gaagtaacaa aggaacctag aggccttttg atgttagcag aattgtcatg
     4681 caagggctcc ctatctactg gagaatatac taagggtact gttgacattg cgaagagcga
     4741 caaagatttt gttatcggct ttattgctca aagagacatg ggtggaagag atgaaggtta
     4801 cgattggttg attatgacac ccggtgtggg tttagatgac aagggagatg cattgggtca
     4861 acagtataga accgtggatg atgtggtttc tacaggatct gacattatta ttgttggaag
     4921 aggactattt gcaaagggaa gggatgctaa ggtagagggt gaacgttaca gaaaagcagg
     4981 ctgggaagca tatttgagaa gatgcggcca gcaaaactaa aaaactgtat tataagtaaa
     5041 tgcatgtata ctaaactcac aaattagagc ttcaatttaa ttatatcagt tattacccga
     5101 gtaacgaagc atctgtgctt cattttgtag aacaaaaatg caacgcgaga gcgctaattt
     5161 ttcaaacaaa gaatctgagc tgcattttta cagaacagaa atgcaacgcg aaagcgctat
     5221 tttaccaacg aagaatctgt gcttcatttt tgtaaaacaa aaatgcaacg cgagagcgct
     5281 aatttttcaa acaaagaatc tgagctgcat ttttacagaa cagaaatgca acgcgagagc
     5341 gctattttac caacaaagaa tctatacttc ttttttgttc tacaaaaatg catcccgaga
     5401 gcgctatttt tctaacaaag catcttagat tacttttttt ctcctttgtg cgctctataa
     5461 tgcagtctct tgataacttt ttgcactgta ggtccgttaa ggttagaaga aggctacttt
     5521 ggtgtctatt ttctcttcca taaaaaaagc ctgactccac ttcccgcgtt tactgattac
     5581 tagcgaagct gcgggtgcat tttttcaaga taaaggcatc cccgattata ttctataccg
     5641 atgtggattg cgcatacttt gtgaacagaa agtgatagcg ttgatgattc ttcattggtc
     5701 agaaaattat gaacggtttc ttctattttg tctctatata ctacgtatag gaaatgttta
     5761 cattttcgta ttgttttcga ttcactctat gaatagttct tactacaatt tttttgtcta
     5821 aagagtaata ctagagataa acataaaaaa tgtagaggtc gagtttagat gcaagttcaa
     5881 ggagcgaaag gtggatgggt aggttatata gggatatagc acagagatat atagcaaaga
     5941 gatacttttg agcaatgttt gtgga
//
