# Supplementary material for: Establishing Probiotic Saccharomyces boulardii as a Model Organism for Synthesis and Delivery of Biomolecules
Source: bioRxiv preprint, doi:10.1101/2020.01.22.915389, version 1 (2020-01-23)
Supplement: Supplementary File 1 - Plasmids [file 915389_file03.zip › Supplementary File S1 - Plasmids/DD035 ConLS pTEF2 mRuby 2 tTDH1 CONR1 URA3 2micron AmpR-ColE1.gb]

LOCUS       Copy_of_DD035_ConLS,_pT 5965 bp ds-DNA     circular     20-JAN-2020
DEFINITION  .
FEATURES             Location/Qualifiers
     CDS             complement(248..1105)
                     /label="AmpR"
                     /ApEinfo_revcolor=#9f4240
                     /ApEinfo_fwdcolor=#9f4240
     CDS             2916..3623
                     /label="mRuby2"
                     /ApEinfo_revcolor=#ff454e
                     /ApEinfo_fwdcolor=#ff454e
     protein_bind    complement(3872..3877)
                     /label="BsmBI"
                     /ApEinfo_revcolor=#b1ff67
                     /ApEinfo_fwdcolor=#b1ff67
     CDS             4217..5020
                     /label="URA3"
                     /ApEinfo_revcolor=#faac61
                     /ApEinfo_fwdcolor=#faac61
     terminator      5021..5098
                     /label="ScURA3 Terminator"
                     /ApEinfo_revcolor=#f8d3a9
                     /ApEinfo_fwdcolor=#f8d3a9
     misc_feature    2028..2170
                     /label="ConS"
                     /ApEinfo_revcolor=#ffef86
                     /ApEinfo_fwdcolor=#ffef86
     promoter        4040..4216
                     /label="ScURA3 Promoter"
                     /ApEinfo_revcolor=#faac61
                     /ApEinfo_fwdcolor=#faac61
     terminator      3639..3862
                     /label="ScTDH1 Terminator"
                     /ApEinfo_revcolor=#ff9ccd
                     /ApEinfo_fwdcolor=#ff9ccd
     protein_bind    2171..2176
                     /label="BsmBI"
                     /ApEinfo_revcolor=#b1ff67
                     /ApEinfo_fwdcolor=#b1ff67
     rep_origin      complement(1237..2000)
                     /label="ColE1"
                     /ApEinfo_revcolor=#7f7f7f
                     /ApEinfo_fwdcolor=#7f7f7f
     rep_origin      join(5103..5965,1..100)
                     /label="2micron"
                     /ApEinfo_revcolor=#d6b295
                     /ApEinfo_fwdcolor=#d6b295
     rep_origin      101..138
                     /label="FRT site"
                     /ApEinfo_revcolor=#b4abac
                     /ApEinfo_fwdcolor=#b4abac
     protein_bind    complement(3867..3870)
                     /label="BsmBI"
                     /ApEinfo_revcolor=#b1ff67
                     /ApEinfo_fwdcolor=#b1ff67
     misc_feature    3878..4020
                     /label="Con1"
                     /ApEinfo_revcolor=#ffef86
                     /ApEinfo_fwdcolor=#ffef86
     terminator      complement(151..247)
                     /label="AmpR Terminator"
                     /ApEinfo_revcolor=#f58a5e
                     /ApEinfo_fwdcolor=#f58a5e
     protein_bind    2178..2181
                     /label="BsmBI"
                     /ApEinfo_revcolor=#b1ff67
                     /ApEinfo_fwdcolor=#b1ff67
     misc_feature    2178..2202
                     /label="ConS scar"
                     /ApEinfo_revcolor=#ffef86
                     /ApEinfo_fwdcolor=#ffef86
     promoter        complement(1106..1236)
                     /label="AmpR Promoter"
                     /ApEinfo_revcolor=#f58a5e
                     /ApEinfo_fwdcolor=#f58a5e
     promoter        2207..2906
                     /label="ScTEF2 Promoter"
                     /ApEinfo_revcolor=#84b0dc
                     /ApEinfo_fwdcolor=#84b0dc
ORIGIN
        1 agcggtattc gcaatatttt agtagctcgt tacagtccgg tgcgtttttg gttttttgaa
       61 agtgcgtcat cagagcgctt ttggttttca aaagcgctct gaagttccta tactttctag
      121 ctagagaata ggaacttccc gagcggccgc gattatcaaa aaggatcttc acctagatcc
      181 ttttaaatta aaaatgaagt tttaaatcaa tctaaagtat atatgagtaa acttggtctg
      241 acagttacca atgcttaatc agtgaggcac ctatctcagc gatctgtcta tttcgttcat
      301 ccatagttgc ctgactcccc gtcgtgtaga taactacgat acgggagggc ttaccatctg
      361 gccccagtgc tgcaatgata ccgcgggacc cacgctcacc ggctccagat ttatcagcaa
      421 taaaccagcc agccggaagg gccgagcgca gaagtggtcc tgcaacttta tccgcctcca
      481 tccagtctat taattgttgc cgggaagcta gagtaagtag ttcgccagtt aatagtttgc
      541 gcaacgttgt tgccattgct acaggcatcg tggtgtcacg ctcgtcgttt ggtatggctt
      601 cattcagctc cggttcccaa cgatcaaggc gagttacatg atcccccatg ttgtgcaaaa
      661 aagcggttag ctccttcggt cctccgatcg ttgtcagaag taagttggcc gcagtgttat
      721 cactcatggt tatggcagca ctgcataatt ctcttactgt catgccatcc gtaagatgct
      781 tttctgtgac tggtgagtac tcaaccaagt cattctgaga atagtgtatg cggcgaccga
      841 gttgctcttg cccggcgtca atacgggata ataccgcgcc acatagcaga actttaaaag
      901 tgctcatcat tggaaaacgt tcttcggggc gaaaactctc aaggatctta ccgctgttga
      961 gatccagttc gatgtaaccc actcgtgcac ccaactgatc ttcagcatct tttactttca
     1021 ccagcgtttc tgggtgagca aaaacaggaa ggcaaaatgc cgcaaaaaag ggaataaggg
     1081 cgacacggaa atgttgaata ctcatactct tcctttttca atattattga agcatttatc
     1141 agggttattg tctcatgagc ggatacatat ttgaatgtat ttagaaaaat aaacaaatag
     1201 gggttccgcg cacatttccc cgaaaagtgc cacctgtcat gaccaaaatc ccttaacgtg
     1261 agttttcgtt ccactgagcg tcagaccccg tagaaaagat caaaggatct tcttgagatc
     1321 ctttttttct gcgcgtaatc tgctgcttgc aaacaaaaaa accaccgcta ccagcggtgg
     1381 tttgtttgcc ggatcaagag ctaccaactc tttttccgaa ggtaactggc ttcagcagag
     1441 cgcagatacc aaatactgtt cttctagtgt agccgtagtt aggccaccac ttcaagaact
     1501 ctgtagcacc gcctacatac ctcgctctgc taatcctgtt accagtggct gctgccagtg
     1561 gcgataagtc gtgtcttacc gggttggact caagacgata gttaccggat aaggcgcagc
     1621 ggtcgggctg aacggggggt tcgtgcacac agcccagctt ggagcgaacg acctacaccg
     1681 aactgagata cctacagcgt gagctatgag aaagcgccac gcttcccgaa gggagaaagg
     1741 cggacaggta tccggtaagc ggcagggtcg gaacaggaga gcgcacgagg gagcttccag
     1801 ggggaaacgc ctggtatctt tatagtcctg tcgggtttcg ccacctctga cttgagcgtc
     1861 gatttttgtg atgctcgtca ggggggcgga gcctatggaa aaacgccagc aacgcggcct
     1921 ttttacggtt cctggccttt tgctggcctt ttgctcacat gttctttcct gcgttatccc
     1981 ctgattctgt ggataaccgt gcggccgccc ctgaattcgc atctagatgg tagagccaca
     2041 aacagccggt acaagcaacg atctccagga ccatctgaat catgcgcgga tgacacgaac
     2101 tcacgacggc gatcacagac attaacccac agtacagaca ctgcgacaac gtggcaattc
     2161 gtcgcaatac cgtctcactg aactggccga taattgcaga cgaacgttga taggtcaaga
     2221 tcaatgtaaa caattacttt gttatgtaga gtttttttag ctacctatat tccaccataa
     2281 catcaatcat gcggttgctg gtgtatttac caataatgtt taatgtatat atatatatat
     2341 atatatgggg ccgtatactt acatatagta gatgtcaagc gtaggcgctt cccctgccgg
     2401 ctgtgagggc gccataacca aggtatctat agaccgccaa tcagcaaact acctccgtac
     2461 attcatgttg cacccacaca tttatacacc cagaccgcga caaattaccc ataaggttgt
     2521 ttgtgacggc gtcgtacaag agaacgtggg aactttttag gctcaccaaa aaagaaagaa
     2581 aaaatacgag ttgctgacag aagcctcaag aaaaaaaaaa ttcttcttcg actatgctgg
     2641 aggcagagat gatcgagccg gtagttaact atatatagct aaattggttc catcaccttc
     2701 ttttctggtg tcgctccttc tagtgctatt tctggctttt cctatttttt tttttccatt
     2761 tttctttctc tctttctaat atataaattc tcttgcattt tctatttttc tctctatcta
     2821 ttctacttgt ttattccctt caaggttttt ttttaaggag tacttgtttt tagaatatac
     2881 ggtcaacgaa ctataattaa ctaaacagat ctatggtgtc caaaggagag gagttaatca
     2941 aggaaaacat gagaatgaaa gttgtcatgg agggctccgt taatggtcac caattcaagt
     3001 gtacagggga aggtgaaggt aatccttaca tgggtacaca aactatgaga attaaagtaa
     3061 ttgaaggcgg accactacca tttgcatttg acattctggc aacgtcattc atgtacggat
     3121 cacgaacttt catcaagtac cctaaaggta taccagactt tttcaagcaa tcttttccag
     3181 agggttttac atgggaaagg gttacaagat acgaagatgg gggtgtcgtc acagttatgc
     3241 aagatacttc attagaagat ggctgccttg tctatcatgt gcaagtaaga ggggtgaatt
     3301 ttccttctaa cggacctgtg atgcagaaaa agaccaaagg ttgggaacca aatactgaaa
     3361 tgatgtaccc agctgatgga ggtttgagag gctacacaca catggcgctt aaagttgatg
     3421 gtggaggtca tttgtcttgt agttttgtta ccacttatcg ttctaaaaag actgttggca
     3481 atatcaaaat gccaggaata catgctgtag accacagact agaaagactc gaagagagcg
     3541 ataacgaaat gttcgttgta cagagagagc atgccgtagc caaatttgct ggcttaggcg
     3601 gtggtatgga tgaattgtat aagggatcct aactcgagat aaagcaatct tgatgaggat
     3661 aatgattttt ttttgaatat acataaatac taccgttttt ctgctagatt ttgtgatgac
     3721 gtaaataagt acatattact ttttaagcca agacaagatt aagcattaac tttacccttt
     3781 tctttctaag tttcaatatt agttatcact gtttaaaagt tatggcgaga acgtcggcgg
     3841 ttaaaatata ttaccctgaa cggctgccaa tgagacgacg gggtcatcac ggctcatcat
     3901 gcgccaaaca aatgtgtgca atacacgctc ggatgactgc atgatgaccg cactgactgg
     3961 ggacagcaga tccacctaag cctgtgagag aagcagacac ccgacagatc aaggcagtta
     4021 actagtgcac tgcagtacac ggtttccttg aaattttttt gattcggtaa tctccgaaca
     4081 gaaggaagaa cgaaggaagg agcacagact tagattggta tatatacgca tatgtagtgt
     4141 tgaagaaaca tgaaattgcc cagtattctt aacccaactg cacagaacaa aaacgtgcag
     4201 gaaacgaaga taaatcatgt cgaaagctac atataaggaa cgtgctgcta ctcatcctag
     4261 tcctgttgct gccaagctat ttaatatcat gcacgaaaag caaacaaact tgtgtgcttc
     4321 attggatgtt cgtaccacca aggaattact ggagttagtt gaagcattag gtcccaaaat
     4381 ttgtttacta aaaacacatg tggatatctt gactgatttt tccatggagg gcacagttaa
     4441 gccgctaaag gcattatccg ccaagtacaa ttttttactc ttcgaggaca gaaaatttgc
     4501 tgacattggt aatacagtca aattgcagta ctctgcgggt gtatacagaa tagcagaatg
     4561 ggcagacatt acgaatgcac acggtgtggt gggcccaggt attgttagcg gtttgaagca
     4621 ggcggcagaa gaagtaacaa aggaacctag aggccttttg atgttagcag aattgtcatg
     4681 caagggctcc ctatctactg gagaatatac taagggtact gttgacattg cgaagagcga
     4741 caaagatttt gttatcggct ttattgctca aagagacatg ggtggaagag atgaaggtta
     4801 cgattggttg attatgacac ccggtgtggg tttagatgac aagggagatg cattgggtca
     4861 acagtataga accgtggatg atgtggtttc tacaggatct gacattatta ttgttggaag
     4921 aggactattt gcaaagggaa gggatgctaa ggtagagggt gaacgttaca gaaaagcagg
     4981 ctgggaagca tatttgagaa gatgcggcca gcaaaactaa aaaactgtat tataagtaaa
     5041 tgcatgtata ctaaactcac aaattagagc ttcaatttaa ttatatcagt tattacccga
     5101 gtaacgaagc atctgtgctt cattttgtag aacaaaaatg caacgcgaga gcgctaattt
     5161 ttcaaacaaa gaatctgagc tgcattttta cagaacagaa atgcaacgcg aaagcgctat
     5221 tttaccaacg aagaatctgt gcttcatttt tgtaaaacaa aaatgcaacg cgagagcgct
     5281 aatttttcaa acaaagaatc tgagctgcat ttttacagaa cagaaatgca acgcgagagc
     5341 gctattttac caacaaagaa tctatacttc ttttttgttc tacaaaaatg catcccgaga
     5401 gcgctatttt tctaacaaag catcttagat tacttttttt ctcctttgtg cgctctataa
     5461 tgcagtctct tgataacttt ttgcactgta ggtccgttaa ggttagaaga aggctacttt
     5521 ggtgtctatt ttctcttcca taaaaaaagc ctgactccac ttcccgcgtt tactgattac
     5581 tagcgaagct gcgggtgcat tttttcaaga taaaggcatc cccgattata ttctataccg
     5641 atgtggattg cgcatacttt gtgaacagaa agtgatagcg ttgatgattc ttcattggtc
     5701 agaaaattat gaacggtttc ttctattttg tctctatata ctacgtatag gaaatgttta
     5761 cattttcgta ttgttttcga ttcactctat gaatagttct tactacaatt tttttgtcta
     5821 aagagtaata ctagagataa acataaaaaa tgtagaggtc gagtttagat gcaagttcaa
     5881 ggagcgaaag gtggatgggt aggttatata gggatatagc acagagatat atagcaaaga
     5941 gatacttttg agcaatgttt gtgga
//
