# Supplementary material for: Establishing Probiotic Saccharomyces boulardii as a Model Organism for Synthesis and Delivery of Biomolecules
Source: bioRxiv preprint, doi:10.1101/2020.01.22.915389, version 1 (2020-01-23)
Supplement: Supplementary File 1 - Plasmids [file 915389_file03.zip › Supplementary File S1 - Plasmids/DD036 ConLS pHHF1 mRuby 2 tTDH1 CONR1 URA3 2micron AmpR-ColE1.gb]

LOCUS       Copy_of_DD036_ConLS,_pH 5965 bp ds-DNA     circular     20-JAN-2020
DEFINITION  .
FEATURES             Location/Qualifiers
     promoter        2206..2905
                     /label="ScHHF1 Promoter"
                     /ApEinfo_revcolor=#84b0dc
                     /ApEinfo_fwdcolor=#84b0dc
     protein_bind    complement(3871..3876)
                     /label="BsmBI"
                     /ApEinfo_revcolor=#b1ff67
                     /ApEinfo_fwdcolor=#b1ff67
     promoter        4039..4215
                     /label="ScURA3 Promoter"
                     /ApEinfo_revcolor=#faac61
                     /ApEinfo_fwdcolor=#faac61
     misc_feature    2177..2201
                     /label="ConS scar"
                     /ApEinfo_revcolor=#ffef86
                     /ApEinfo_fwdcolor=#ffef86
     terminator      5020..5097
                     /label="ScURA3 Terminator"
                     /ApEinfo_revcolor=#f8d3a9
                     /ApEinfo_fwdcolor=#f8d3a9
     CDS             2915..3622
                     /label="mRuby2"
                     /ApEinfo_revcolor=#ff454e
                     /ApEinfo_fwdcolor=#ff454e
     rep_origin      100..137
                     /label="FRT site"
                     /ApEinfo_revcolor=#b4abac
                     /ApEinfo_fwdcolor=#b4abac
     rep_origin      complement(1236..1999)
                     /label="ColE1"
                     /ApEinfo_revcolor=#7f7f7f
                     /ApEinfo_fwdcolor=#7f7f7f
     terminator      complement(150..246)
                     /label="AmpR Terminator"
                     /ApEinfo_revcolor=#f58a5e
                     /ApEinfo_fwdcolor=#f58a5e
     misc_feature    3877..4019
                     /label="Con1"
                     /ApEinfo_revcolor=#ffef86
                     /ApEinfo_fwdcolor=#ffef86
     terminator      3638..3861
                     /label="ScTDH1 Terminator"
                     /ApEinfo_revcolor=#ff9ccd
                     /ApEinfo_fwdcolor=#ff9ccd
     rep_origin      join(5102..5965,1..99)
                     /label="2micron"
                     /ApEinfo_revcolor=#d6b295
                     /ApEinfo_fwdcolor=#d6b295
     misc_feature    2027..2169
                     /label="ConS"
                     /ApEinfo_revcolor=#ffef86
                     /ApEinfo_fwdcolor=#ffef86
     protein_bind    complement(3866..3869)
                     /label="BsmBI"
                     /ApEinfo_revcolor=#b1ff67
                     /ApEinfo_fwdcolor=#b1ff67
     CDS             4216..5019
                     /label="URA3"
                     /ApEinfo_revcolor=#faac61
                     /ApEinfo_fwdcolor=#faac61
     promoter        complement(1105..1235)
                     /label="AmpR Promoter"
                     /ApEinfo_revcolor=#f58a5e
                     /ApEinfo_fwdcolor=#f58a5e
     protein_bind    2170..2175
                     /label="BsmBI"
                     /ApEinfo_revcolor=#b1ff67
                     /ApEinfo_fwdcolor=#b1ff67
     protein_bind    2177..2180
                     /label="BsmBI"
                     /ApEinfo_revcolor=#b1ff67
                     /ApEinfo_fwdcolor=#b1ff67
     CDS             complement(247..1104)
                     /label="AmpR"
                     /ApEinfo_revcolor=#9f4240
                     /ApEinfo_fwdcolor=#9f4240
ORIGIN
        1 gcggtattcg caatatttta gtagctcgtt acagtccggt gcgtttttgg ttttttgaaa
       61 gtgcgtcatc agagcgcttt tggttttcaa aagcgctctg aagttcctat actttctagc
      121 tagagaatag gaacttcccg agcggccgcg attatcaaaa aggatcttca cctagatcct
      181 tttaaattaa aaatgaagtt ttaaatcaat ctaaagtata tatgagtaaa cttggtctga
      241 cagttaccaa tgcttaatca gtgaggcacc tatctcagcg atctgtctat ttcgttcatc
      301 catagttgcc tgactccccg tcgtgtagat aactacgata cgggagggct taccatctgg
      361 ccccagtgct gcaatgatac cgcgggaccc acgctcaccg gctccagatt tatcagcaat
      421 aaaccagcca gccggaaggg ccgagcgcag aagtggtcct gcaactttat ccgcctccat
      481 ccagtctatt aattgttgcc gggaagctag agtaagtagt tcgccagtta atagtttgcg
      541 caacgttgtt gccattgcta caggcatcgt ggtgtcacgc tcgtcgtttg gtatggcttc
      601 attcagctcc ggttcccaac gatcaaggcg agttacatga tcccccatgt tgtgcaaaaa
      661 agcggttagc tccttcggtc ctccgatcgt tgtcagaagt aagttggccg cagtgttatc
      721 actcatggtt atggcagcac tgcataattc tcttactgtc atgccatccg taagatgctt
      781 ttctgtgact ggtgagtact caaccaagtc attctgagaa tagtgtatgc ggcgaccgag
      841 ttgctcttgc ccggcgtcaa tacgggataa taccgcgcca catagcagaa ctttaaaagt
      901 gctcatcatt ggaaaacgtt cttcggggcg aaaactctca aggatcttac cgctgttgag
      961 atccagttcg atgtaaccca ctcgtgcacc caactgatct tcagcatctt ttactttcac
     1021 cagcgtttct gggtgagcaa aaacaggaag gcaaaatgcc gcaaaaaagg gaataagggc
     1081 gacacggaaa tgttgaatac tcatactctt cctttttcaa tattattgaa gcatttatca
     1141 gggttattgt ctcatgagcg gatacatatt tgaatgtatt tagaaaaata aacaaatagg
     1201 ggttccgcgc acatttcccc gaaaagtgcc acctgtcatg accaaaatcc cttaacgtga
     1261 gttttcgttc cactgagcgt cagaccccgt agaaaagatc aaaggatctt cttgagatcc
     1321 tttttttctg cgcgtaatct gctgcttgca aacaaaaaaa ccaccgctac cagcggtggt
     1381 ttgtttgccg gatcaagagc taccaactct ttttccgaag gtaactggct tcagcagagc
     1441 gcagatacca aatactgttc ttctagtgta gccgtagtta ggccaccact tcaagaactc
     1501 tgtagcaccg cctacatacc tcgctctgct aatcctgtta ccagtggctg ctgccagtgg
     1561 cgataagtcg tgtcttaccg ggttggactc aagacgatag ttaccggata aggcgcagcg
     1621 gtcgggctga acggggggtt cgtgcacaca gcccagcttg gagcgaacga cctacaccga
     1681 actgagatac ctacagcgtg agctatgaga aagcgccacg cttcccgaag ggagaaaggc
     1741 ggacaggtat ccggtaagcg gcagggtcgg aacaggagag cgcacgaggg agcttccagg
     1801 gggaaacgcc tggtatcttt atagtcctgt cgggtttcgc cacctctgac ttgagcgtcg
     1861 atttttgtga tgctcgtcag gggggcggag cctatggaaa aacgccagca acgcggcctt
     1921 tttacggttc ctggcctttt gctggccttt tgctcacatg ttctttcctg cgttatcccc
     1981 tgattctgtg gataaccgtg cggccgcccc tgaattcgca tctagatggt agagccacaa
     2041 acagccggta caagcaacga tctccaggac catctgaatc atgcgcggat gacacgaact
     2101 cacgacggcg atcacagaca ttaacccaca gtacagacac tgcgacaacg tggcaattcg
     2161 tcgcaatacc gtctcactga actggccgat aattgcagac gaacgtcttg gggccttacc
     2221 accagtggac tttcttgctg tttgctttgt tctggccatt gtttgcgttt atatatttat
     2281 gttagatgtt tttcttatta actagaaaga aagaatataa aaggttgagg aaagagatgt
     2341 atcccgaaga atacacagtc ttttatatat gtatttcaac aaggagccgt ggagggtact
     2401 aaaaagaaaa atcgcccggg catttcgtta tcttccacgc taaaagtcaa ggagagatat
     2461 tacggccagg atcgcaaagg tgcagagcaa ggaaatgtga gaaattgtga gaacgataat
     2521 gtatgggaca atgcgaaaat gtgagaacga gagcaaaaat cttttttgta tctccccgcc
     2581 gaatttggaa accgcgttct gaaaacttcg catcttcaca tagtaaaact gttccgagcg
     2641 cttctcccca taatggttag tggtaaaaac cgaagttgtt tactttagca aatgcccgcg
     2701 aatacggtgg taaattgcca cccccccttc cccattcatt gggtaaagac caatttgatg
     2761 gataaattgg ttgtggaaaa ggtctaattc tttttcctat aaataccgag atattttttc
     2821 tatatgatgg tttccgtcgc attattgtac tctatagtac taaagcaaca aacaaaaaca
     2881 agcaacaaat ataatatagt aaaatagatc tatggtgtcc aaaggagagg agttaatcaa
     2941 ggaaaacatg agaatgaaag ttgtcatgga gggctccgtt aatggtcacc aattcaagtg
     3001 tacaggggaa ggtgaaggta atccttacat gggtacacaa actatgagaa ttaaagtaat
     3061 tgaaggcgga ccactaccat ttgcatttga cattctggca acgtcattca tgtacggatc
     3121 acgaactttc atcaagtacc ctaaaggtat accagacttt ttcaagcaat cttttccaga
     3181 gggttttaca tgggaaaggg ttacaagata cgaagatggg ggtgtcgtca cagttatgca
     3241 agatacttca ttagaagatg gctgccttgt ctatcatgtg caagtaagag gggtgaattt
     3301 tccttctaac ggacctgtga tgcagaaaaa gaccaaaggt tgggaaccaa atactgaaat
     3361 gatgtaccca gctgatggag gtttgagagg ctacacacac atggcgctta aagttgatgg
     3421 tggaggtcat ttgtcttgta gttttgttac cacttatcgt tctaaaaaga ctgttggcaa
     3481 tatcaaaatg ccaggaatac atgctgtaga ccacagacta gaaagactcg aagagagcga
     3541 taacgaaatg ttcgttgtac agagagagca tgccgtagcc aaatttgctg gcttaggcgg
     3601 tggtatggat gaattgtata agggatccta actcgagata aagcaatctt gatgaggata
     3661 atgatttttt tttgaatata cataaatact accgtttttc tgctagattt tgtgatgacg
     3721 taaataagta catattactt tttaagccaa gacaagatta agcattaact ttaccctttt
     3781 ctttctaagt ttcaatatta gttatcactg tttaaaagtt atggcgagaa cgtcggcggt
     3841 taaaatatat taccctgaac ggctgccaat gagacgacgg ggtcatcacg gctcatcatg
     3901 cgccaaacaa atgtgtgcaa tacacgctcg gatgactgca tgatgaccgc actgactggg
     3961 gacagcagat ccacctaagc ctgtgagaga agcagacacc cgacagatca aggcagttaa
     4021 ctagtgcact gcagtacacg gtttccttga aatttttttg attcggtaat ctccgaacag
     4081 aaggaagaac gaaggaagga gcacagactt agattggtat atatacgcat atgtagtgtt
     4141 gaagaaacat gaaattgccc agtattctta acccaactgc acagaacaaa aacgtgcagg
     4201 aaacgaagat aaatcatgtc gaaagctaca tataaggaac gtgctgctac tcatcctagt
     4261 cctgttgctg ccaagctatt taatatcatg cacgaaaagc aaacaaactt gtgtgcttca
     4321 ttggatgttc gtaccaccaa ggaattactg gagttagttg aagcattagg tcccaaaatt
     4381 tgtttactaa aaacacatgt ggatatcttg actgattttt ccatggaggg cacagttaag
     4441 ccgctaaagg cattatccgc caagtacaat tttttactct tcgaggacag aaaatttgct
     4501 gacattggta atacagtcaa attgcagtac tctgcgggtg tatacagaat agcagaatgg
     4561 gcagacatta cgaatgcaca cggtgtggtg ggcccaggta ttgttagcgg tttgaagcag
     4621 gcggcagaag aagtaacaaa ggaacctaga ggccttttga tgttagcaga attgtcatgc
     4681 aagggctccc tatctactgg agaatatact aagggtactg ttgacattgc gaagagcgac
     4741 aaagattttg ttatcggctt tattgctcaa agagacatgg gtggaagaga tgaaggttac
     4801 gattggttga ttatgacacc cggtgtgggt ttagatgaca agggagatgc attgggtcaa
     4861 cagtatagaa ccgtggatga tgtggtttct acaggatctg acattattat tgttggaaga
     4921 ggactatttg caaagggaag ggatgctaag gtagagggtg aacgttacag aaaagcaggc
     4981 tgggaagcat atttgagaag atgcggccag caaaactaaa aaactgtatt ataagtaaat
     5041 gcatgtatac taaactcaca aattagagct tcaatttaat tatatcagtt attacccgag
     5101 taacgaagca tctgtgcttc attttgtaga acaaaaatgc aacgcgagag cgctaatttt
     5161 tcaaacaaag aatctgagct gcatttttac agaacagaaa tgcaacgcga aagcgctatt
     5221 ttaccaacga agaatctgtg cttcattttt gtaaaacaaa aatgcaacgc gagagcgcta
     5281 atttttcaaa caaagaatct gagctgcatt tttacagaac agaaatgcaa cgcgagagcg
     5341 ctattttacc aacaaagaat ctatacttct tttttgttct acaaaaatgc atcccgagag
     5401 cgctattttt ctaacaaagc atcttagatt actttttttc tcctttgtgc gctctataat
     5461 gcagtctctt gataactttt tgcactgtag gtccgttaag gttagaagaa ggctactttg
     5521 gtgtctattt tctcttccat aaaaaaagcc tgactccact tcccgcgttt actgattact
     5581 agcgaagctg cgggtgcatt ttttcaagat aaaggcatcc ccgattatat tctataccga
     5641 tgtggattgc gcatactttg tgaacagaaa gtgatagcgt tgatgattct tcattggtca
     5701 gaaaattatg aacggtttct tctattttgt ctctatatac tacgtatagg aaatgtttac
     5761 attttcgtat tgttttcgat tcactctatg aatagttctt actacaattt ttttgtctaa
     5821 agagtaatac tagagataaa cataaaaaat gtagaggtcg agtttagatg caagttcaag
     5881 gagcgaaagg tggatgggta ggttatatag ggatatagca cagagatata tagcaaagag
     5941 atacttttga gcaatgtttg tggaa
//
