# Supplementary material for: Establishing Probiotic Saccharomyces boulardii as a Model Organism for Synthesis and Delivery of Biomolecules
Source: bioRxiv preprint, doi:10.1101/2020.01.22.915389, version 1 (2020-01-23)
Supplement: Supplementary File 1 - Plasmids [file 915389_file03.zip › Supplementary File S1 - Plasmids/DD037 ConLS pRPL18B mRuby 2 tTDH1 CONR1 URA3 2micron AmpR-ColE1.gb]

LOCUS       Copy_of_DD037_ConLS,_pR 5965 bp ds-DNA     circular     20-JAN-2020
DEFINITION  .
FEATURES             Location/Qualifiers
     CDS             complement(247..1104)
                     /label="AmpR"
                     /ApEinfo_revcolor=#9f4240
                     /ApEinfo_fwdcolor=#9f4240
     rep_origin      join(5102..5965,1..99)
                     /label="2micron"
                     /ApEinfo_revcolor=#d6b295
                     /ApEinfo_fwdcolor=#d6b295
     misc_feature    2177..2201
                     /label="ConS scar"
                     /ApEinfo_revcolor=#ffef86
                     /ApEinfo_fwdcolor=#ffef86
     terminator      complement(150..246)
                     /label="AmpR Terminator"
                     /ApEinfo_revcolor=#f58a5e
                     /ApEinfo_fwdcolor=#f58a5e
     promoter        4039..4215
                     /label="ScURA3 Promoter"
                     /ApEinfo_revcolor=#faac61
                     /ApEinfo_fwdcolor=#faac61
     CDS             4216..5019
                     /label="URA3"
                     /ApEinfo_revcolor=#faac61
                     /ApEinfo_fwdcolor=#faac61
     rep_origin      complement(1236..1999)
                     /label="ColE1"
                     /ApEinfo_revcolor=#7f7f7f
                     /ApEinfo_fwdcolor=#7f7f7f
     protein_bind    2170..2175
                     /label="BsmBI"
                     /ApEinfo_revcolor=#b1ff67
                     /ApEinfo_fwdcolor=#b1ff67
     rep_origin      100..137
                     /label="FRT site"
                     /ApEinfo_revcolor=#b4abac
                     /ApEinfo_fwdcolor=#b4abac
     promoter        complement(1105..1235)
                     /label="AmpR Promoter"
                     /ApEinfo_revcolor=#f58a5e
                     /ApEinfo_fwdcolor=#f58a5e
     misc_feature    3877..4019
                     /label="Con1"
                     /ApEinfo_revcolor=#ffef86
                     /ApEinfo_fwdcolor=#ffef86
     CDS             2915..3622
                     /label="mRuby2"
                     /ApEinfo_revcolor=#ff454e
                     /ApEinfo_fwdcolor=#ff454e
     protein_bind    complement(3866..3869)
                     /label="BsmBI"
                     /ApEinfo_revcolor=#b1ff67
                     /ApEinfo_fwdcolor=#b1ff67
     misc_feature    2027..2169
                     /label="ConS"
                     /ApEinfo_revcolor=#ffef86
                     /ApEinfo_fwdcolor=#ffef86
     protein_bind    2177..2180
                     /label="BsmBI"
                     /ApEinfo_revcolor=#b1ff67
                     /ApEinfo_fwdcolor=#b1ff67
     terminator      5020..5097
                     /label="ScURA3 Terminator"
                     /ApEinfo_revcolor=#f8d3a9
                     /ApEinfo_fwdcolor=#f8d3a9
     promoter        2206..2905
                     /label="ScRPL18B Promoter"
                     /ApEinfo_revcolor=#84b0dc
                     /ApEinfo_fwdcolor=#84b0dc
     protein_bind    complement(3871..3876)
                     /label="BsmBI"
                     /ApEinfo_revcolor=#b1ff67
                     /ApEinfo_fwdcolor=#b1ff67
     terminator      3638..3861
                     /label="ScTDH1 Terminator"
                     /ApEinfo_revcolor=#ff9ccd
                     /ApEinfo_fwdcolor=#ff9ccd
ORIGIN
        1 gcggtattcg caatatttta gtagctcgtt acagtccggt gcgtttttgg ttttttgaaa
       61 gtgcgtcatc agagcgcttt tggttttcaa aagcgctctg aagttcctat actttctagc
      121 tagagaatag gaacttcccg agcggccgcg attatcaaaa aggatcttca cctagatcct
      181 tttaaattaa aaatgaagtt ttaaatcaat ctaaagtata tatgagtaaa cttggtctga
      241 cagttaccaa tgcttaatca gtgaggcacc tatctcagcg atctgtctat ttcgttcatc
      301 catagttgcc tgactccccg tcgtgtagat aactacgata cgggagggct taccatctgg
      361 ccccagtgct gcaatgatac cgcgggaccc acgctcaccg gctccagatt tatcagcaat
      421 aaaccagcca gccggaaggg ccgagcgcag aagtggtcct gcaactttat ccgcctccat
      481 ccagtctatt aattgttgcc gggaagctag agtaagtagt tcgccagtta atagtttgcg
      541 caacgttgtt gccattgcta caggcatcgt ggtgtcacgc tcgtcgtttg gtatggcttc
      601 attcagctcc ggttcccaac gatcaaggcg agttacatga tcccccatgt tgtgcaaaaa
      661 agcggttagc tccttcggtc ctccgatcgt tgtcagaagt aagttggccg cagtgttatc
      721 actcatggtt atggcagcac tgcataattc tcttactgtc atgccatccg taagatgctt
      781 ttctgtgact ggtgagtact caaccaagtc attctgagaa tagtgtatgc ggcgaccgag
      841 ttgctcttgc ccggcgtcaa tacgggataa taccgcgcca catagcagaa ctttaaaagt
      901 gctcatcatt ggaaaacgtt cttcggggcg aaaactctca aggatcttac cgctgttgag
      961 atccagttcg atgtaaccca ctcgtgcacc caactgatct tcagcatctt ttactttcac
     1021 cagcgtttct gggtgagcaa aaacaggaag gcaaaatgcc gcaaaaaagg gaataagggc
     1081 gacacggaaa tgttgaatac tcatactctt cctttttcaa tattattgaa gcatttatca
     1141 gggttattgt ctcatgagcg gatacatatt tgaatgtatt tagaaaaata aacaaatagg
     1201 ggttccgcgc acatttcccc gaaaagtgcc acctgtcatg accaaaatcc cttaacgtga
     1261 gttttcgttc cactgagcgt cagaccccgt agaaaagatc aaaggatctt cttgagatcc
     1321 tttttttctg cgcgtaatct gctgcttgca aacaaaaaaa ccaccgctac cagcggtggt
     1381 ttgtttgccg gatcaagagc taccaactct ttttccgaag gtaactggct tcagcagagc
     1441 gcagatacca aatactgttc ttctagtgta gccgtagtta ggccaccact tcaagaactc
     1501 tgtagcaccg cctacatacc tcgctctgct aatcctgtta ccagtggctg ctgccagtgg
     1561 cgataagtcg tgtcttaccg ggttggactc aagacgatag ttaccggata aggcgcagcg
     1621 gtcgggctga acggggggtt cgtgcacaca gcccagcttg gagcgaacga cctacaccga
     1681 actgagatac ctacagcgtg agctatgaga aagcgccacg cttcccgaag ggagaaaggc
     1741 ggacaggtat ccggtaagcg gcagggtcgg aacaggagag cgcacgaggg agcttccagg
     1801 gggaaacgcc tggtatcttt atagtcctgt cgggtttcgc cacctctgac ttgagcgtcg
     1861 atttttgtga tgctcgtcag gggggcggag cctatggaaa aacgccagca acgcggcctt
     1921 tttacggttc ctggcctttt gctggccttt tgctcacatg ttctttcctg cgttatcccc
     1981 tgattctgtg gataaccgtg cggccgcccc tgaattcgca tctagatggt agagccacaa
     2041 acagccggta caagcaacga tctccaggac catctgaatc atgcgcggat gacacgaact
     2101 cacgacggcg atcacagaca ttaacccaca gtacagacac tgcgacaacg tggcaattcg
     2161 tcgcaatacc gtctcactga actggccgat aattgcagac gaacgaagag gatgtccaat
     2221 atttttttta aggaataagg atacttcaag actagattcc cccctgcatt cccatcagaa
     2281 ccgtaaacct tggcgctttc cttgggaagt attcaagaag tgccttgtcc ggtttctgtg
     2341 gctcacaaac cagcgcgccc gatatggctt tcttttcact tatgaatgta ccagtacggg
     2401 acaattagaa cgctcctgta acaatctctt tgcaaatgtg gggttacatt ctaaccatgt
     2461 cacactgctg acgaaattca aagtaaaaaa aaatgggacc acgtcttgag aacgatagat
     2521 tttctttatt ttacattgaa cagtcgttgt ctcagcgcgc tttatgtttt cattcatact
     2581 tcatattata aaataacaaa agaagaattt catattcacg cccaagaaat caggctgctt
     2641 tccaaatgca attgacactt cattagccat cacacaaaac tctttcttgc tggagcttct
     2701 tttaaaaaag acctcagtac accaaacacg ttacccgacc tcgttatttt acgacaacta
     2761 tgataaaatt ctgaagaaaa aataaaaaaa ttttcatact tcttgctttt atttaaacca
     2821 ttgaatgatt tcttttgaac aaaactacct gtttcaccaa aggaaataga aagaaaaaat
     2881 caattagaag aaaacaaaaa acaaaagatc tatggtgtcc aaaggagagg agttaatcaa
     2941 ggaaaacatg agaatgaaag ttgtcatgga gggctccgtt aatggtcacc aattcaagtg
     3001 tacaggggaa ggtgaaggta atccttacat gggtacacaa actatgagaa ttaaagtaat
     3061 tgaaggcgga ccactaccat ttgcatttga cattctggca acgtcattca tgtacggatc
     3121 acgaactttc atcaagtacc ctaaaggtat accagacttt ttcaagcaat cttttccaga
     3181 gggttttaca tgggaaaggg ttacaagata cgaagatggg ggtgtcgtca cagttatgca
     3241 agatacttca ttagaagatg gctgccttgt ctatcatgtg caagtaagag gggtgaattt
     3301 tccttctaac ggacctgtga tgcagaaaaa gaccaaaggt tgggaaccaa atactgaaat
     3361 gatgtaccca gctgatggag gtttgagagg ctacacacac atggcgctta aagttgatgg
     3421 tggaggtcat ttgtcttgta gttttgttac cacttatcgt tctaaaaaga ctgttggcaa
     3481 tatcaaaatg ccaggaatac atgctgtaga ccacagacta gaaagactcg aagagagcga
     3541 taacgaaatg ttcgttgtac agagagagca tgccgtagcc aaatttgctg gcttaggcgg
     3601 tggtatggat gaattgtata agggatccta actcgagata aagcaatctt gatgaggata
     3661 atgatttttt tttgaatata cataaatact accgtttttc tgctagattt tgtgatgacg
     3721 taaataagta catattactt tttaagccaa gacaagatta agcattaact ttaccctttt
     3781 ctttctaagt ttcaatatta gttatcactg tttaaaagtt atggcgagaa cgtcggcggt
     3841 taaaatatat taccctgaac ggctgccaat gagacgacgg ggtcatcacg gctcatcatg
     3901 cgccaaacaa atgtgtgcaa tacacgctcg gatgactgca tgatgaccgc actgactggg
     3961 gacagcagat ccacctaagc ctgtgagaga agcagacacc cgacagatca aggcagttaa
     4021 ctagtgcact gcagtacacg gtttccttga aatttttttg attcggtaat ctccgaacag
     4081 aaggaagaac gaaggaagga gcacagactt agattggtat atatacgcat atgtagtgtt
     4141 gaagaaacat gaaattgccc agtattctta acccaactgc acagaacaaa aacgtgcagg
     4201 aaacgaagat aaatcatgtc gaaagctaca tataaggaac gtgctgctac tcatcctagt
     4261 cctgttgctg ccaagctatt taatatcatg cacgaaaagc aaacaaactt gtgtgcttca
     4321 ttggatgttc gtaccaccaa ggaattactg gagttagttg aagcattagg tcccaaaatt
     4381 tgtttactaa aaacacatgt ggatatcttg actgattttt ccatggaggg cacagttaag
     4441 ccgctaaagg cattatccgc caagtacaat tttttactct tcgaggacag aaaatttgct
     4501 gacattggta atacagtcaa attgcagtac tctgcgggtg tatacagaat agcagaatgg
     4561 gcagacatta cgaatgcaca cggtgtggtg ggcccaggta ttgttagcgg tttgaagcag
     4621 gcggcagaag aagtaacaaa ggaacctaga ggccttttga tgttagcaga attgtcatgc
     4681 aagggctccc tatctactgg agaatatact aagggtactg ttgacattgc gaagagcgac
     4741 aaagattttg ttatcggctt tattgctcaa agagacatgg gtggaagaga tgaaggttac
     4801 gattggttga ttatgacacc cggtgtgggt ttagatgaca agggagatgc attgggtcaa
     4861 cagtatagaa ccgtggatga tgtggtttct acaggatctg acattattat tgttggaaga
     4921 ggactatttg caaagggaag ggatgctaag gtagagggtg aacgttacag aaaagcaggc
     4981 tgggaagcat atttgagaag atgcggccag caaaactaaa aaactgtatt ataagtaaat
     5041 gcatgtatac taaactcaca aattagagct tcaatttaat tatatcagtt attacccgag
     5101 taacgaagca tctgtgcttc attttgtaga acaaaaatgc aacgcgagag cgctaatttt
     5161 tcaaacaaag aatctgagct gcatttttac agaacagaaa tgcaacgcga aagcgctatt
     5221 ttaccaacga agaatctgtg cttcattttt gtaaaacaaa aatgcaacgc gagagcgcta
     5281 atttttcaaa caaagaatct gagctgcatt tttacagaac agaaatgcaa cgcgagagcg
     5341 ctattttacc aacaaagaat ctatacttct tttttgttct acaaaaatgc atcccgagag
     5401 cgctattttt ctaacaaagc atcttagatt actttttttc tcctttgtgc gctctataat
     5461 gcagtctctt gataactttt tgcactgtag gtccgttaag gttagaagaa ggctactttg
     5521 gtgtctattt tctcttccat aaaaaaagcc tgactccact tcccgcgttt actgattact
     5581 agcgaagctg cgggtgcatt ttttcaagat aaaggcatcc ccgattatat tctataccga
     5641 tgtggattgc gcatactttg tgaacagaaa gtgatagcgt tgatgattct tcattggtca
     5701 gaaaattatg aacggtttct tctattttgt ctctatatac tacgtatagg aaatgtttac
     5761 attttcgtat tgttttcgat tcactctatg aatagttctt actacaattt ttttgtctaa
     5821 agagtaatac tagagataaa cataaaaaat gtagaggtcg agtttagatg caagttcaag
     5881 gagcgaaagg tggatgggta ggttatatag ggatatagca cagagatata tagcaaagag
     5941 atacttttga gcaatgtttg tggaa
//
