# Supplementary material for: Establishing Probiotic Saccharomyces boulardii as a Model Organism for Synthesis and Delivery of Biomolecules
Source: bioRxiv preprint, doi:10.1101/2020.01.22.915389, version 1 (2020-01-23)
Supplement: Supplementary File 1 - Plasmids [file 915389_file03.zip › Supplementary File S1 - Plasmids/DD038 ConLS pALD6 mRuby 2 tTDH1 CONR1 URA3 2micron AmpR-ColE1.gb]

LOCUS       Copy_of_DD038_ConLS,_pA 5965 bp ds-DNA     circular     20-JAN-2020
DEFINITION  .
FEATURES             Location/Qualifiers
     terminator      3756..3979
                     /label="ScTDH1 Terminator"
                     /ApEinfo_revcolor=#ff9ccd
                     /ApEinfo_fwdcolor=#ff9ccd
     rep_origin      complement(1354..2117)
                     /label="ColE1"
                     /ApEinfo_revcolor=#7f7f7f
                     /ApEinfo_fwdcolor=#7f7f7f
     protein_bind    2295..2298
                     /label="BsmBI"
                     /ApEinfo_revcolor=#b1ff67
                     /ApEinfo_fwdcolor=#b1ff67
     protein_bind    complement(3989..3994)
                     /label="BsmBI"
                     /ApEinfo_revcolor=#b1ff67
                     /ApEinfo_fwdcolor=#b1ff67
     rep_origin      join(5220..5965,1..217)
                     /label="2micron"
                     /ApEinfo_revcolor=#d6b295
                     /ApEinfo_fwdcolor=#d6b295
     CDS             3033..3740
                     /label="mRuby2"
                     /ApEinfo_revcolor=#ff454e
                     /ApEinfo_fwdcolor=#ff454e
     promoter        complement(1223..1353)
                     /label="AmpR Promoter"
                     /ApEinfo_revcolor=#f58a5e
                     /ApEinfo_fwdcolor=#f58a5e
     promoter        2324..3023
                     /label="ScALD6 Promoter"
                     /ApEinfo_revcolor=#84b0dc
                     /ApEinfo_fwdcolor=#84b0dc
     CDS             4334..5137
                     /label="URA3"
                     /ApEinfo_revcolor=#faac61
                     /ApEinfo_fwdcolor=#faac61
     promoter        4157..4333
                     /label="ScURA3 Promoter"
                     /ApEinfo_revcolor=#faac61
                     /ApEinfo_fwdcolor=#faac61
     protein_bind    2288..2293
                     /label="BsmBI"
                     /ApEinfo_revcolor=#b1ff67
                     /ApEinfo_fwdcolor=#b1ff67
     terminator      complement(268..364)
                     /label="AmpR Terminator"
                     /ApEinfo_revcolor=#f58a5e
                     /ApEinfo_fwdcolor=#f58a5e
     rep_origin      218..255
                     /label="FRT site"
                     /ApEinfo_revcolor=#b4abac
                     /ApEinfo_fwdcolor=#b4abac
     misc_feature    3995..4137
                     /label="Con1"
                     /ApEinfo_revcolor=#ffef86
                     /ApEinfo_fwdcolor=#ffef86
     protein_bind    complement(3984..3987)
                     /label="BsmBI"
                     /ApEinfo_revcolor=#b1ff67
                     /ApEinfo_fwdcolor=#b1ff67
     misc_feature    2295..2319
                     /label="ConS scar"
                     /ApEinfo_revcolor=#ffef86
                     /ApEinfo_fwdcolor=#ffef86
     misc_feature    2145..2287
                     /label="ConS"
                     /ApEinfo_revcolor=#ffef86
                     /ApEinfo_fwdcolor=#ffef86
     terminator      5138..5215
                     /label="ScURA3 Terminator"
                     /ApEinfo_revcolor=#f8d3a9
                     /ApEinfo_fwdcolor=#f8d3a9
     CDS             complement(365..1222)
                     /label="AmpR"
                     /ApEinfo_revcolor=#9f4240
                     /ApEinfo_fwdcolor=#9f4240
ORIGIN
        1 aatgtagagg tcgagtttag atgcaagttc aaggagcgaa aggtggatgg gtaggttata
       61 tagggatata gcacagagat atatagcaaa gagatacttt tgagcaatgt ttgtggaagc
      121 ggtattcgca atattttagt agctcgttac agtccggtgc gtttttggtt ttttgaaagt
      181 gcgtcatcag agcgcttttg gttttcaaaa gcgctctgaa gttcctatac tttctagcta
      241 gagaatagga acttcccgag cggccgcgat tatcaaaaag gatcttcacc tagatccttt
      301 taaattaaaa atgaagtttt aaatcaatct aaagtatata tgagtaaact tggtctgaca
      361 gttaccaatg cttaatcagt gaggcaccta tctcagcgat ctgtctattt cgttcatcca
      421 tagttgcctg actccccgtc gtgtagataa ctacgatacg ggagggctta ccatctggcc
      481 ccagtgctgc aatgataccg cgggacccac gctcaccggc tccagattta tcagcaataa
      541 accagccagc cggaagggcc gagcgcagaa gtggtcctgc aactttatcc gcctccatcc
      601 agtctattaa ttgttgccgg gaagctagag taagtagttc gccagttaat agtttgcgca
      661 acgttgttgc cattgctaca ggcatcgtgg tgtcacgctc gtcgtttggt atggcttcat
      721 tcagctccgg ttcccaacga tcaaggcgag ttacatgatc ccccatgttg tgcaaaaaag
      781 cggttagctc cttcggtcct ccgatcgttg tcagaagtaa gttggccgca gtgttatcac
      841 tcatggttat ggcagcactg cataattctc ttactgtcat gccatccgta agatgctttt
      901 ctgtgactgg tgagtactca accaagtcat tctgagaata gtgtatgcgg cgaccgagtt
      961 gctcttgccc ggcgtcaata cgggataata ccgcgccaca tagcagaact ttaaaagtgc
     1021 tcatcattgg aaaacgttct tcggggcgaa aactctcaag gatcttaccg ctgttgagat
     1081 ccagttcgat gtaacccact cgtgcaccca actgatcttc agcatctttt actttcacca
     1141 gcgtttctgg gtgagcaaaa acaggaaggc aaaatgccgc aaaaaaggga ataagggcga
     1201 cacggaaatg ttgaatactc atactcttcc tttttcaata ttattgaagc atttatcagg
     1261 gttattgtct catgagcgga tacatatttg aatgtattta gaaaaataaa caaatagggg
     1321 ttccgcgcac atttccccga aaagtgccac ctgtcatgac caaaatccct taacgtgagt
     1381 tttcgttcca ctgagcgtca gaccccgtag aaaagatcaa aggatcttct tgagatcctt
     1441 tttttctgcg cgtaatctgc tgcttgcaaa caaaaaaacc accgctacca gcggtggttt
     1501 gtttgccgga tcaagagcta ccaactcttt ttccgaaggt aactggcttc agcagagcgc
     1561 agataccaaa tactgttctt ctagtgtagc cgtagttagg ccaccacttc aagaactctg
     1621 tagcaccgcc tacatacctc gctctgctaa tcctgttacc agtggctgct gccagtggcg
     1681 ataagtcgtg tcttaccggg ttggactcaa gacgatagtt accggataag gcgcagcggt
     1741 cgggctgaac ggggggttcg tgcacacagc ccagcttgga gcgaacgacc tacaccgaac
     1801 tgagatacct acagcgtgag ctatgagaaa gcgccacgct tcccgaaggg agaaaggcgg
     1861 acaggtatcc ggtaagcggc agggtcggaa caggagagcg cacgagggag cttccagggg
     1921 gaaacgcctg gtatctttat agtcctgtcg ggtttcgcca cctctgactt gagcgtcgat
     1981 ttttgtgatg ctcgtcaggg gggcggagcc tatggaaaaa cgccagcaac gcggcctttt
     2041 tacggttcct ggccttttgc tggccttttg ctcacatgtt ctttcctgcg ttatcccctg
     2101 attctgtgga taaccgtgcg gccgcccctg aattcgcatc tagatggtag agccacaaac
     2161 agccggtaca agcaacgatc tccaggacca tctgaatcat gcgcggatga cacgaactca
     2221 cgacggcgat cacagacatt aacccacagt acagacactg cgacaacgtg gcaattcgtc
     2281 gcaataccgt ctcactgaac tggccgataa ttgcagacga acgtaagggc atgatagaat
     2341 tggattatgt aaaaggtgaa gataccattg tagaagcaac cagcacgtcg ccgtggctga
     2401 tgaagtctcc tcttgcccgg gccgcagaaa agaggggcag tggcctgttt ttcgacataa
     2461 atgaggggca tggccagcac caagacgtca ttgttgcata tggcgtatcc aagccgaaac
     2521 ggcgctcgcc tcatccccac gggaataagg cagccgacaa aagaaaaacg accgaaaagg
     2581 aaccagaaag aaaaaagagg gtgggcgcgc cgcggacgtg taaaaagata tgcatccagc
     2641 ttctatatcg ctttaacttt accgttttgg gcatcgggaa cgtatgtaac attgatctcc
     2701 tcttgggaac ggtgagtgca acgaatgcga tatagcaccg accatgtggg caaattcgta
     2761 ataaattcgg ggtgaggggg attcaagaca agcaaccttg ttagtcagct caaacagcga
     2821 tttaacggtt gagtaacaca tcaaaacacc gttcgaggtc aagcctggcg tgtttaacaa
     2881 gttcttgata tcatatataa atgtaataag aagtttggta atattcaatt cgaagtgttc
     2941 agtcttttac ttctcttgtt ttatagaaga aaaaacatca agaaacatct ttaacataca
     3001 caaacacata ctatcagaat acaagatcta tggtgtccaa aggagaggag ttaatcaagg
     3061 aaaacatgag aatgaaagtt gtcatggagg gctccgttaa tggtcaccaa ttcaagtgta
     3121 caggggaagg tgaaggtaat ccttacatgg gtacacaaac tatgagaatt aaagtaattg
     3181 aaggcggacc actaccattt gcatttgaca ttctggcaac gtcattcatg tacggatcac
     3241 gaactttcat caagtaccct aaaggtatac cagacttttt caagcaatct tttccagagg
     3301 gttttacatg ggaaagggtt acaagatacg aagatggggg tgtcgtcaca gttatgcaag
     3361 atacttcatt agaagatggc tgccttgtct atcatgtgca agtaagaggg gtgaattttc
     3421 cttctaacgg acctgtgatg cagaaaaaga ccaaaggttg ggaaccaaat actgaaatga
     3481 tgtacccagc tgatggaggt ttgagaggct acacacacat ggcgcttaaa gttgatggtg
     3541 gaggtcattt gtcttgtagt tttgttacca cttatcgttc taaaaagact gttggcaata
     3601 tcaaaatgcc aggaatacat gctgtagacc acagactaga aagactcgaa gagagcgata
     3661 acgaaatgtt cgttgtacag agagagcatg ccgtagccaa atttgctggc ttaggcggtg
     3721 gtatggatga attgtataag ggatcctaac tcgagataaa gcaatcttga tgaggataat
     3781 gatttttttt tgaatataca taaatactac cgtttttctg ctagattttg tgatgacgta
     3841 aataagtaca tattactttt taagccaaga caagattaag cattaacttt acccttttct
     3901 ttctaagttt caatattagt tatcactgtt taaaagttat ggcgagaacg tcggcggtta
     3961 aaatatatta ccctgaacgg ctgccaatga gacgacgggg tcatcacggc tcatcatgcg
     4021 ccaaacaaat gtgtgcaata cacgctcgga tgactgcatg atgaccgcac tgactgggga
     4081 cagcagatcc acctaagcct gtgagagaag cagacacccg acagatcaag gcagttaact
     4141 agtgcactgc agtacacggt ttccttgaaa tttttttgat tcggtaatct ccgaacagaa
     4201 ggaagaacga aggaaggagc acagacttag attggtatat atacgcatat gtagtgttga
     4261 agaaacatga aattgcccag tattcttaac ccaactgcac agaacaaaaa cgtgcaggaa
     4321 acgaagataa atcatgtcga aagctacata taaggaacgt gctgctactc atcctagtcc
     4381 tgttgctgcc aagctattta atatcatgca cgaaaagcaa acaaacttgt gtgcttcatt
     4441 ggatgttcgt accaccaagg aattactgga gttagttgaa gcattaggtc ccaaaatttg
     4501 tttactaaaa acacatgtgg atatcttgac tgatttttcc atggagggca cagttaagcc
     4561 gctaaaggca ttatccgcca agtacaattt tttactcttc gaggacagaa aatttgctga
     4621 cattggtaat acagtcaaat tgcagtactc tgcgggtgta tacagaatag cagaatgggc
     4681 agacattacg aatgcacacg gtgtggtggg cccaggtatt gttagcggtt tgaagcaggc
     4741 ggcagaagaa gtaacaaagg aacctagagg ccttttgatg ttagcagaat tgtcatgcaa
     4801 gggctcccta tctactggag aatatactaa gggtactgtt gacattgcga agagcgacaa
     4861 agattttgtt atcggcttta ttgctcaaag agacatgggt ggaagagatg aaggttacga
     4921 ttggttgatt atgacacccg gtgtgggttt agatgacaag ggagatgcat tgggtcaaca
     4981 gtatagaacc gtggatgatg tggtttctac aggatctgac attattattg ttggaagagg
     5041 actatttgca aagggaaggg atgctaaggt agagggtgaa cgttacagaa aagcaggctg
     5101 ggaagcatat ttgagaagat gcggccagca aaactaaaaa actgtattat aagtaaatgc
     5161 atgtatacta aactcacaaa ttagagcttc aatttaatta tatcagttat tacccgagta
     5221 acgaagcatc tgtgcttcat tttgtagaac aaaaatgcaa cgcgagagcg ctaatttttc
     5281 aaacaaagaa tctgagctgc atttttacag aacagaaatg caacgcgaaa gcgctatttt
     5341 accaacgaag aatctgtgct tcatttttgt aaaacaaaaa tgcaacgcga gagcgctaat
     5401 ttttcaaaca aagaatctga gctgcatttt tacagaacag aaatgcaacg cgagagcgct
     5461 attttaccaa caaagaatct atacttcttt tttgttctac aaaaatgcat cccgagagcg
     5521 ctatttttct aacaaagcat cttagattac tttttttctc ctttgtgcgc tctataatgc
     5581 agtctcttga taactttttg cactgtaggt ccgttaaggt tagaagaagg ctactttggt
     5641 gtctattttc tcttccataa aaaaagcctg actccacttc ccgcgtttac tgattactag
     5701 cgaagctgcg ggtgcatttt ttcaagataa aggcatcccc gattatattc tataccgatg
     5761 tggattgcgc atactttgtg aacagaaagt gatagcgttg atgattcttc attggtcaga
     5821 aaattatgaa cggtttcttc tattttgtct ctatatacta cgtataggaa atgtttacat
     5881 tttcgtattg ttttcgattc actctatgaa tagttcttac tacaattttt ttgtctaaag
     5941 agtaatacta gagataaaca taaaa
//
