# Supplementary material for: Establishing Probiotic Saccharomyces boulardii as a Model Organism for Synthesis and Delivery of Biomolecules
Source: bioRxiv preprint, doi:10.1101/2020.01.22.915389, version 1 (2020-01-23)
Supplement: Supplementary File 1 - Plasmids [file 915389_file03.zip › Supplementary File S1 - Plasmids/DD039 ConLS pPAB1 mRuby 2 tTDH1 CONR1 URA3 2micron AmpR-ColE1.gb]

LOCUS       Copy_of_DD039_ConLS,_pP 5965 bp ds-DNA     circular     20-JAN-2020
DEFINITION  .
FEATURES             Location/Qualifiers
     rep_origin      99..136
                     /label="FRT site"
                     /ApEinfo_revcolor=#b4abac
                     /ApEinfo_fwdcolor=#b4abac
     promoter        4038..4214
                     /label="ScURA3 Promoter"
                     /ApEinfo_revcolor=#faac61
                     /ApEinfo_fwdcolor=#faac61
     CDS             complement(246..1103)
                     /label="AmpR"
                     /ApEinfo_revcolor=#9f4240
                     /ApEinfo_fwdcolor=#9f4240
     protein_bind    2176..2179
                     /label="BsmBI"
                     /ApEinfo_revcolor=#b1ff67
                     /ApEinfo_fwdcolor=#b1ff67
     promoter        complement(1104..1234)
                     /label="AmpR Promoter"
                     /ApEinfo_revcolor=#f58a5e
                     /ApEinfo_fwdcolor=#f58a5e
     misc_feature    2176..2200
                     /label="ConS scar"
                     /ApEinfo_revcolor=#ffef86
                     /ApEinfo_fwdcolor=#ffef86
     protein_bind    complement(3865..3868)
                     /label="BsmBI"
                     /ApEinfo_revcolor=#b1ff67
                     /ApEinfo_fwdcolor=#b1ff67
     rep_origin      join(5101..5965,1..98)
                     /label="2micron"
                     /ApEinfo_revcolor=#d6b295
                     /ApEinfo_fwdcolor=#d6b295
     terminator      complement(149..245)
                     /label="AmpR Terminator"
                     /ApEinfo_revcolor=#f58a5e
                     /ApEinfo_fwdcolor=#f58a5e
     protein_bind    2169..2174
                     /label="BsmBI"
                     /ApEinfo_revcolor=#b1ff67
                     /ApEinfo_fwdcolor=#b1ff67
     terminator      5019..5096
                     /label="ScURA3 Terminator"
                     /ApEinfo_revcolor=#f8d3a9
                     /ApEinfo_fwdcolor=#f8d3a9
     misc_feature    3876..4018
                     /label="Con1"
                     /ApEinfo_revcolor=#ffef86
                     /ApEinfo_fwdcolor=#ffef86
     CDS             4215..5018
                     /label="URA3"
                     /ApEinfo_revcolor=#faac61
                     /ApEinfo_fwdcolor=#faac61
     terminator      3637..3860
                     /label="ScTDH1 Terminator"
                     /ApEinfo_revcolor=#ff9ccd
                     /ApEinfo_fwdcolor=#ff9ccd
     promoter        2205..2904
                     /label="ScPAB1 Promoter"
                     /ApEinfo_revcolor=#84b0dc
                     /ApEinfo_fwdcolor=#84b0dc
     rep_origin      complement(1235..1998)
                     /label="ColE1"
                     /ApEinfo_revcolor=#7f7f7f
                     /ApEinfo_fwdcolor=#7f7f7f
     misc_feature    2026..2168
                     /label="ConS"
                     /ApEinfo_revcolor=#ffef86
                     /ApEinfo_fwdcolor=#ffef86
     CDS             2914..3621
                     /label="mRuby2"
                     /ApEinfo_revcolor=#ff454e
                     /ApEinfo_fwdcolor=#ff454e
     protein_bind    complement(3870..3875)
                     /label="BsmBI"
                     /ApEinfo_revcolor=#b1ff67
                     /ApEinfo_fwdcolor=#b1ff67
ORIGIN
        1 cggtattcgc aatattttag tagctcgtta cagtccggtg cgtttttggt tttttgaaag
       61 tgcgtcatca gagcgctttt ggttttcaaa agcgctctga agttcctata ctttctagct
      121 agagaatagg aacttcccga gcggccgcga ttatcaaaaa ggatcttcac ctagatcctt
      181 ttaaattaaa aatgaagttt taaatcaatc taaagtatat atgagtaaac ttggtctgac
      241 agttaccaat gcttaatcag tgaggcacct atctcagcga tctgtctatt tcgttcatcc
      301 atagttgcct gactccccgt cgtgtagata actacgatac gggagggctt accatctggc
      361 cccagtgctg caatgatacc gcgggaccca cgctcaccgg ctccagattt atcagcaata
      421 aaccagccag ccggaagggc cgagcgcaga agtggtcctg caactttatc cgcctccatc
      481 cagtctatta attgttgccg ggaagctaga gtaagtagtt cgccagttaa tagtttgcgc
      541 aacgttgttg ccattgctac aggcatcgtg gtgtcacgct cgtcgtttgg tatggcttca
      601 ttcagctccg gttcccaacg atcaaggcga gttacatgat cccccatgtt gtgcaaaaaa
      661 gcggttagct ccttcggtcc tccgatcgtt gtcagaagta agttggccgc agtgttatca
      721 ctcatggtta tggcagcact gcataattct cttactgtca tgccatccgt aagatgcttt
      781 tctgtgactg gtgagtactc aaccaagtca ttctgagaat agtgtatgcg gcgaccgagt
      841 tgctcttgcc cggcgtcaat acgggataat accgcgccac atagcagaac tttaaaagtg
      901 ctcatcattg gaaaacgttc ttcggggcga aaactctcaa ggatcttacc gctgttgaga
      961 tccagttcga tgtaacccac tcgtgcaccc aactgatctt cagcatcttt tactttcacc
     1021 agcgtttctg ggtgagcaaa aacaggaagg caaaatgccg caaaaaaggg aataagggcg
     1081 acacggaaat gttgaatact catactcttc ctttttcaat attattgaag catttatcag
     1141 ggttattgtc tcatgagcgg atacatattt gaatgtattt agaaaaataa acaaataggg
     1201 gttccgcgca catttccccg aaaagtgcca cctgtcatga ccaaaatccc ttaacgtgag
     1261 ttttcgttcc actgagcgtc agaccccgta gaaaagatca aaggatcttc ttgagatcct
     1321 ttttttctgc gcgtaatctg ctgcttgcaa acaaaaaaac caccgctacc agcggtggtt
     1381 tgtttgccgg atcaagagct accaactctt tttccgaagg taactggctt cagcagagcg
     1441 cagataccaa atactgttct tctagtgtag ccgtagttag gccaccactt caagaactct
     1501 gtagcaccgc ctacatacct cgctctgcta atcctgttac cagtggctgc tgccagtggc
     1561 gataagtcgt gtcttaccgg gttggactca agacgatagt taccggataa ggcgcagcgg
     1621 tcgggctgaa cggggggttc gtgcacacag cccagcttgg agcgaacgac ctacaccgaa
     1681 ctgagatacc tacagcgtga gctatgagaa agcgccacgc ttcccgaagg gagaaaggcg
     1741 gacaggtatc cggtaagcgg cagggtcgga acaggagagc gcacgaggga gcttccaggg
     1801 ggaaacgcct ggtatcttta tagtcctgtc gggtttcgcc acctctgact tgagcgtcga
     1861 tttttgtgat gctcgtcagg ggggcggagc ctatggaaaa acgccagcaa cgcggccttt
     1921 ttacggttcc tggccttttg ctggcctttt gctcacatgt tctttcctgc gttatcccct
     1981 gattctgtgg ataaccgtgc ggccgcccct gaattcgcat ctagatggta gagccacaaa
     2041 cagccggtac aagcaacgat ctccaggacc atctgaatca tgcgcggatg acacgaactc
     2101 acgacggcga tcacagacat taacccacag tacagacact gcgacaacgt ggcaattcgt
     2161 cgcaataccg tctcactgaa ctggccgata attgcagacg aacgaaggca agcccagaaa
     2221 aatatcgcaa gcacctttgg tcttacagtg ccaacttttg gcctgccgac gttaagagta
     2281 caaagctgat ggcaatgtac gacaagataa cagagtctca aaagaagtga aacaattttt
     2341 cttcaccaca ttttccattg ttccttcccc ccataactat aaacgtattt atgtatatat
     2401 atttgcgtgt aagtgtgtgt actatagggc accgtaaagt aataatgctt aattagttac
     2461 tactatgacc atataagagg tcatactgta tgaagccaca aagcagatag atcaatcatg
     2521 tttaacgaaa actgttaatc gaagattatt tctttttttt tttctctttc ctttttacaa
     2581 agaaaatttt ttttgcgctt tttgccatca ccatcgcaag ttctgggaca attgttctct
     2641 ttcgctccag ttccaaggaa agaggtttct gttttactta atagaaagtg tcatcttgta
     2701 ttttatatct cttctttctt gtgtaaaatt ctttagtttt gattttgtat ttttaggaca
     2761 gtgagctacg aagtaacatt tttacttaat aaccgtttga agcatagagc aggccctggt
     2821 atcaccacct aatatctggc tttttattca ataaaaactc aaaaaaaaaa atccaaaaaa
     2881 aactaaaaaa ccaataaaaa taaaagatct atggtgtcca aaggagagga gttaatcaag
     2941 gaaaacatga gaatgaaagt tgtcatggag ggctccgtta atggtcacca attcaagtgt
     3001 acaggggaag gtgaaggtaa tccttacatg ggtacacaaa ctatgagaat taaagtaatt
     3061 gaaggcggac cactaccatt tgcatttgac attctggcaa cgtcattcat gtacggatca
     3121 cgaactttca tcaagtaccc taaaggtata ccagactttt tcaagcaatc ttttccagag
     3181 ggttttacat gggaaagggt tacaagatac gaagatgggg gtgtcgtcac agttatgcaa
     3241 gatacttcat tagaagatgg ctgccttgtc tatcatgtgc aagtaagagg ggtgaatttt
     3301 ccttctaacg gacctgtgat gcagaaaaag accaaaggtt gggaaccaaa tactgaaatg
     3361 atgtacccag ctgatggagg tttgagaggc tacacacaca tggcgcttaa agttgatggt
     3421 ggaggtcatt tgtcttgtag ttttgttacc acttatcgtt ctaaaaagac tgttggcaat
     3481 atcaaaatgc caggaataca tgctgtagac cacagactag aaagactcga agagagcgat
     3541 aacgaaatgt tcgttgtaca gagagagcat gccgtagcca aatttgctgg cttaggcggt
     3601 ggtatggatg aattgtataa gggatcctaa ctcgagataa agcaatcttg atgaggataa
     3661 tgattttttt ttgaatatac ataaatacta ccgtttttct gctagatttt gtgatgacgt
     3721 aaataagtac atattacttt ttaagccaag acaagattaa gcattaactt tacccttttc
     3781 tttctaagtt tcaatattag ttatcactgt ttaaaagtta tggcgagaac gtcggcggtt
     3841 aaaatatatt accctgaacg gctgccaatg agacgacggg gtcatcacgg ctcatcatgc
     3901 gccaaacaaa tgtgtgcaat acacgctcgg atgactgcat gatgaccgca ctgactgggg
     3961 acagcagatc cacctaagcc tgtgagagaa gcagacaccc gacagatcaa ggcagttaac
     4021 tagtgcactg cagtacacgg tttccttgaa atttttttga ttcggtaatc tccgaacaga
     4081 aggaagaacg aaggaaggag cacagactta gattggtata tatacgcata tgtagtgttg
     4141 aagaaacatg aaattgccca gtattcttaa cccaactgca cagaacaaaa acgtgcagga
     4201 aacgaagata aatcatgtcg aaagctacat ataaggaacg tgctgctact catcctagtc
     4261 ctgttgctgc caagctattt aatatcatgc acgaaaagca aacaaacttg tgtgcttcat
     4321 tggatgttcg taccaccaag gaattactgg agttagttga agcattaggt cccaaaattt
     4381 gtttactaaa aacacatgtg gatatcttga ctgatttttc catggagggc acagttaagc
     4441 cgctaaaggc attatccgcc aagtacaatt ttttactctt cgaggacaga aaatttgctg
     4501 acattggtaa tacagtcaaa ttgcagtact ctgcgggtgt atacagaata gcagaatggg
     4561 cagacattac gaatgcacac ggtgtggtgg gcccaggtat tgttagcggt ttgaagcagg
     4621 cggcagaaga agtaacaaag gaacctagag gccttttgat gttagcagaa ttgtcatgca
     4681 agggctccct atctactgga gaatatacta agggtactgt tgacattgcg aagagcgaca
     4741 aagattttgt tatcggcttt attgctcaaa gagacatggg tggaagagat gaaggttacg
     4801 attggttgat tatgacaccc ggtgtgggtt tagatgacaa gggagatgca ttgggtcaac
     4861 agtatagaac cgtggatgat gtggtttcta caggatctga cattattatt gttggaagag
     4921 gactatttgc aaagggaagg gatgctaagg tagagggtga acgttacaga aaagcaggct
     4981 gggaagcata tttgagaaga tgcggccagc aaaactaaaa aactgtatta taagtaaatg
     5041 catgtatact aaactcacaa attagagctt caatttaatt atatcagtta ttacccgagt
     5101 aacgaagcat ctgtgcttca ttttgtagaa caaaaatgca acgcgagagc gctaattttt
     5161 caaacaaaga atctgagctg catttttaca gaacagaaat gcaacgcgaa agcgctattt
     5221 taccaacgaa gaatctgtgc ttcatttttg taaaacaaaa atgcaacgcg agagcgctaa
     5281 tttttcaaac aaagaatctg agctgcattt ttacagaaca gaaatgcaac gcgagagcgc
     5341 tattttacca acaaagaatc tatacttctt ttttgttcta caaaaatgca tcccgagagc
     5401 gctatttttc taacaaagca tcttagatta ctttttttct cctttgtgcg ctctataatg
     5461 cagtctcttg ataacttttt gcactgtagg tccgttaagg ttagaagaag gctactttgg
     5521 tgtctatttt ctcttccata aaaaaagcct gactccactt cccgcgttta ctgattacta
     5581 gcgaagctgc gggtgcattt tttcaagata aaggcatccc cgattatatt ctataccgat
     5641 gtggattgcg catactttgt gaacagaaag tgatagcgtt gatgattctt cattggtcag
     5701 aaaattatga acggtttctt ctattttgtc tctatatact acgtatagga aatgtttaca
     5761 ttttcgtatt gttttcgatt cactctatga atagttctta ctacaatttt tttgtctaaa
     5821 gagtaatact agagataaac ataaaaaatg tagaggtcga gtttagatgc aagttcaagg
     5881 agcgaaaggt ggatgggtag gttatatagg gatatagcac agagatatat agcaaagaga
     5941 tacttttgag caatgtttgt ggaag
//
