# Supplementary material for: Establishing Probiotic Saccharomyces boulardii as a Model Organism for Synthesis and Delivery of Biomolecules
Source: bioRxiv preprint, doi:10.1101/2020.01.22.915389, version 1 (2020-01-23)
Supplement: Supplementary File 1 - Plasmids [file 915389_file03.zip › Supplementary File S1 - Plasmids/DD040 ConLS pRET2 mRuby 2 tTDH1 CONR1 URA3 2micron AmpR-ColE1.gb]

LOCUS       Copy_of_DD040_ConLS,_pR 5965 bp ds-DNA     circular     20-JAN-2020
DEFINITION  .
FEATURES             Location/Qualifiers
     misc_feature    2176..2200
                     /label="ConS scar"
                     /ApEinfo_revcolor=#ffef86
                     /ApEinfo_fwdcolor=#ffef86
     terminator      3637..3860
                     /label="ScTDH1 Terminator"
                     /ApEinfo_revcolor=#ff9ccd
                     /ApEinfo_fwdcolor=#ff9ccd
     protein_bind    complement(3865..3868)
                     /label="BsmBI"
                     /ApEinfo_revcolor=#b1ff67
                     /ApEinfo_fwdcolor=#b1ff67
     rep_origin      complement(1235..1998)
                     /label="ColE1"
                     /ApEinfo_revcolor=#7f7f7f
                     /ApEinfo_fwdcolor=#7f7f7f
     protein_bind    2169..2174
                     /label="BsmBI"
                     /ApEinfo_revcolor=#b1ff67
                     /ApEinfo_fwdcolor=#b1ff67
     misc_feature    2026..2168
                     /label="ConS"
                     /ApEinfo_revcolor=#ffef86
                     /ApEinfo_fwdcolor=#ffef86
     protein_bind    complement(3870..3875)
                     /label="BsmBI"
                     /ApEinfo_revcolor=#b1ff67
                     /ApEinfo_fwdcolor=#b1ff67
     CDS             complement(246..1103)
                     /label="AmpR"
                     /ApEinfo_revcolor=#9f4240
                     /ApEinfo_fwdcolor=#9f4240
     rep_origin      join(5101..5965,1..98)
                     /label="2micron"
                     /ApEinfo_revcolor=#d6b295
                     /ApEinfo_fwdcolor=#d6b295
     terminator      5019..5096
                     /label="ScURA3 Terminator"
                     /ApEinfo_revcolor=#f8d3a9
                     /ApEinfo_fwdcolor=#f8d3a9
     terminator      complement(149..245)
                     /label="AmpR Terminator"
                     /ApEinfo_revcolor=#f58a5e
                     /ApEinfo_fwdcolor=#f58a5e
     promoter        complement(1104..1234)
                     /label="AmpR Promoter"
                     /ApEinfo_revcolor=#f58a5e
                     /ApEinfo_fwdcolor=#f58a5e
     misc_feature    3876..4018
                     /label="Con1"
                     /ApEinfo_revcolor=#ffef86
                     /ApEinfo_fwdcolor=#ffef86
     CDS             2914..3621
                     /label="mRuby2"
                     /ApEinfo_revcolor=#ff454e
                     /ApEinfo_fwdcolor=#ff454e
     rep_origin      99..136
                     /label="FRT site"
                     /ApEinfo_revcolor=#b4abac
                     /ApEinfo_fwdcolor=#b4abac
     protein_bind    2176..2179
                     /label="BsmBI"
                     /ApEinfo_revcolor=#b1ff67
                     /ApEinfo_fwdcolor=#b1ff67
     promoter        2205..2904
                     /label="ScRET2 Promoter"
                     /ApEinfo_revcolor=#84b0dc
                     /ApEinfo_fwdcolor=#84b0dc
     promoter        4038..4214
                     /label="ScURA3 Promoter"
                     /ApEinfo_revcolor=#faac61
                     /ApEinfo_fwdcolor=#faac61
     CDS             4215..5018
                     /label="URA3"
                     /ApEinfo_revcolor=#faac61
                     /ApEinfo_fwdcolor=#faac61
ORIGIN
        1 cggtattcgc aatattttag tagctcgtta cagtccggtg cgtttttggt tttttgaaag
       61 tgcgtcatca gagcgctttt ggttttcaaa agcgctctga agttcctata ctttctagct
      121 agagaatagg aacttcccga gcggccgcga ttatcaaaaa ggatcttcac ctagatcctt
      181 ttaaattaaa aatgaagttt taaatcaatc taaagtatat atgagtaaac ttggtctgac
      241 agttaccaat gcttaatcag tgaggcacct atctcagcga tctgtctatt tcgttcatcc
      301 atagttgcct gactccccgt cgtgtagata actacgatac gggagggctt accatctggc
      361 cccagtgctg caatgatacc gcgggaccca cgctcaccgg ctccagattt atcagcaata
      421 aaccagccag ccggaagggc cgagcgcaga agtggtcctg caactttatc cgcctccatc
      481 cagtctatta attgttgccg ggaagctaga gtaagtagtt cgccagttaa tagtttgcgc
      541 aacgttgttg ccattgctac aggcatcgtg gtgtcacgct cgtcgtttgg tatggcttca
      601 ttcagctccg gttcccaacg atcaaggcga gttacatgat cccccatgtt gtgcaaaaaa
      661 gcggttagct ccttcggtcc tccgatcgtt gtcagaagta agttggccgc agtgttatca
      721 ctcatggtta tggcagcact gcataattct cttactgtca tgccatccgt aagatgcttt
      781 tctgtgactg gtgagtactc aaccaagtca ttctgagaat agtgtatgcg gcgaccgagt
      841 tgctcttgcc cggcgtcaat acgggataat accgcgccac atagcagaac tttaaaagtg
      901 ctcatcattg gaaaacgttc ttcggggcga aaactctcaa ggatcttacc gctgttgaga
      961 tccagttcga tgtaacccac tcgtgcaccc aactgatctt cagcatcttt tactttcacc
     1021 agcgtttctg ggtgagcaaa aacaggaagg caaaatgccg caaaaaaggg aataagggcg
     1081 acacggaaat gttgaatact catactcttc ctttttcaat attattgaag catttatcag
     1141 ggttattgtc tcatgagcgg atacatattt gaatgtattt agaaaaataa acaaataggg
     1201 gttccgcgca catttccccg aaaagtgcca cctgtcatga ccaaaatccc ttaacgtgag
     1261 ttttcgttcc actgagcgtc agaccccgta gaaaagatca aaggatcttc ttgagatcct
     1321 ttttttctgc gcgtaatctg ctgcttgcaa acaaaaaaac caccgctacc agcggtggtt
     1381 tgtttgccgg atcaagagct accaactctt tttccgaagg taactggctt cagcagagcg
     1441 cagataccaa atactgttct tctagtgtag ccgtagttag gccaccactt caagaactct
     1501 gtagcaccgc ctacatacct cgctctgcta atcctgttac cagtggctgc tgccagtggc
     1561 gataagtcgt gtcttaccgg gttggactca agacgatagt taccggataa ggcgcagcgg
     1621 tcgggctgaa cggggggttc gtgcacacag cccagcttgg agcgaacgac ctacaccgaa
     1681 ctgagatacc tacagcgtga gctatgagaa agcgccacgc ttcccgaagg gagaaaggcg
     1741 gacaggtatc cggtaagcgg cagggtcgga acaggagagc gcacgaggga gcttccaggg
     1801 ggaaacgcct ggtatcttta tagtcctgtc gggtttcgcc acctctgact tgagcgtcga
     1861 tttttgtgat gctcgtcagg ggggcggagc ctatggaaaa acgccagcaa cgcggccttt
     1921 ttacggttcc tggccttttg ctggcctttt gctcacatgt tctttcctgc gttatcccct
     1981 gattctgtgg ataaccgtgc ggccgcccct gaattcgcat ctagatggta gagccacaaa
     2041 cagccggtac aagcaacgat ctccaggacc atctgaatca tgcgcggatg acacgaactc
     2101 acgacggcga tcacagacat taacccacag tacagacact gcgacaacgt ggcaattcgt
     2161 cgcaataccg tctcactgaa ctggccgata attgcagacg aacgacgatg gcttcttatc
     2221 tcacttcaat agtactttcc accggttata cttccggctt ttccctatta atacaagcta
     2281 caatttcaat gggtggcaaa taatgtgtag aatagaaaat aagccgacag ggtaataaag
     2341 aaaattttta gaaaaaaaag gttagatggc ttatttaagt tacaggctag cgaaaaaagg
     2401 aacttcaggg caagtaaagt gtttgattgg gcactagcat ggcttataaa ggcgagcaat
     2461 tgtcgaaact aattaatgtt gtacggacta ttgctgtcat ctcgtggtaa atgcgtgttc
     2521 caggtcgaat actacttgca cacaggcgag cggggcccca taaaagtgtt gccgatttgt
     2581 taagttgtct tttcggtttt tctactctgt tattccttac ttcccttttt aagaactctt
     2641 tttatccttc atttaggatc ttgcacgttt ccgcctcatc acttgaatta aaacatgtct
     2701 ctgtcagtaa accttggcgt ttctattgtt cttcatagtt caacttttat tattacccgc
     2761 cctgcgcgtt tacatttttc cagcaacagc cagcgaaaaa ttagaaaatc tggttgttga
     2821 cacctcaaga acaagggcaa ttagcctcag cgtcgaatat agatcatatt agaataccta
     2881 tagctccatc aaaagaaata cacaagatct atggtgtcca aaggagagga gttaatcaag
     2941 gaaaacatga gaatgaaagt tgtcatggag ggctccgtta atggtcacca attcaagtgt
     3001 acaggggaag gtgaaggtaa tccttacatg ggtacacaaa ctatgagaat taaagtaatt
     3061 gaaggcggac cactaccatt tgcatttgac attctggcaa cgtcattcat gtacggatca
     3121 cgaactttca tcaagtaccc taaaggtata ccagactttt tcaagcaatc ttttccagag
     3181 ggttttacat gggaaagggt tacaagatac gaagatgggg gtgtcgtcac agttatgcaa
     3241 gatacttcat tagaagatgg ctgccttgtc tatcatgtgc aagtaagagg ggtgaatttt
     3301 ccttctaacg gacctgtgat gcagaaaaag accaaaggtt gggaaccaaa tactgaaatg
     3361 atgtacccag ctgatggagg tttgagaggc tacacacaca tggcgcttaa agttgatggt
     3421 ggaggtcatt tgtcttgtag ttttgttacc acttatcgtt ctaaaaagac tgttggcaat
     3481 atcaaaatgc caggaataca tgctgtagac cacagactag aaagactcga agagagcgat
     3541 aacgaaatgt tcgttgtaca gagagagcat gccgtagcca aatttgctgg cttaggcggt
     3601 ggtatggatg aattgtataa gggatcctaa ctcgagataa agcaatcttg atgaggataa
     3661 tgattttttt ttgaatatac ataaatacta ccgtttttct gctagatttt gtgatgacgt
     3721 aaataagtac atattacttt ttaagccaag acaagattaa gcattaactt tacccttttc
     3781 tttctaagtt tcaatattag ttatcactgt ttaaaagtta tggcgagaac gtcggcggtt
     3841 aaaatatatt accctgaacg gctgccaatg agacgacggg gtcatcacgg ctcatcatgc
     3901 gccaaacaaa tgtgtgcaat acacgctcgg atgactgcat gatgaccgca ctgactgggg
     3961 acagcagatc cacctaagcc tgtgagagaa gcagacaccc gacagatcaa ggcagttaac
     4021 tagtgcactg cagtacacgg tttccttgaa atttttttga ttcggtaatc tccgaacaga
     4081 aggaagaacg aaggaaggag cacagactta gattggtata tatacgcata tgtagtgttg
     4141 aagaaacatg aaattgccca gtattcttaa cccaactgca cagaacaaaa acgtgcagga
     4201 aacgaagata aatcatgtcg aaagctacat ataaggaacg tgctgctact catcctagtc
     4261 ctgttgctgc caagctattt aatatcatgc acgaaaagca aacaaacttg tgtgcttcat
     4321 tggatgttcg taccaccaag gaattactgg agttagttga agcattaggt cccaaaattt
     4381 gtttactaaa aacacatgtg gatatcttga ctgatttttc catggagggc acagttaagc
     4441 cgctaaaggc attatccgcc aagtacaatt ttttactctt cgaggacaga aaatttgctg
     4501 acattggtaa tacagtcaaa ttgcagtact ctgcgggtgt atacagaata gcagaatggg
     4561 cagacattac gaatgcacac ggtgtggtgg gcccaggtat tgttagcggt ttgaagcagg
     4621 cggcagaaga agtaacaaag gaacctagag gccttttgat gttagcagaa ttgtcatgca
     4681 agggctccct atctactgga gaatatacta agggtactgt tgacattgcg aagagcgaca
     4741 aagattttgt tatcggcttt attgctcaaa gagacatggg tggaagagat gaaggttacg
     4801 attggttgat tatgacaccc ggtgtgggtt tagatgacaa gggagatgca ttgggtcaac
     4861 agtatagaac cgtggatgat gtggtttcta caggatctga cattattatt gttggaagag
     4921 gactatttgc aaagggaagg gatgctaagg tagagggtga acgttacaga aaagcaggct
     4981 gggaagcata tttgagaaga tgcggccagc aaaactaaaa aactgtatta taagtaaatg
     5041 catgtatact aaactcacaa attagagctt caatttaatt atatcagtta ttacccgagt
     5101 aacgaagcat ctgtgcttca ttttgtagaa caaaaatgca acgcgagagc gctaattttt
     5161 caaacaaaga atctgagctg catttttaca gaacagaaat gcaacgcgaa agcgctattt
     5221 taccaacgaa gaatctgtgc ttcatttttg taaaacaaaa atgcaacgcg agagcgctaa
     5281 tttttcaaac aaagaatctg agctgcattt ttacagaaca gaaatgcaac gcgagagcgc
     5341 tattttacca acaaagaatc tatacttctt ttttgttcta caaaaatgca tcccgagagc
     5401 gctatttttc taacaaagca tcttagatta ctttttttct cctttgtgcg ctctataatg
     5461 cagtctcttg ataacttttt gcactgtagg tccgttaagg ttagaagaag gctactttgg
     5521 tgtctatttt ctcttccata aaaaaagcct gactccactt cccgcgttta ctgattacta
     5581 gcgaagctgc gggtgcattt tttcaagata aaggcatccc cgattatatt ctataccgat
     5641 gtggattgcg catactttgt gaacagaaag tgatagcgtt gatgattctt cattggtcag
     5701 aaaattatga acggtttctt ctattttgtc tctatatact acgtatagga aatgtttaca
     5761 ttttcgtatt gttttcgatt cactctatga atagttctta ctacaatttt tttgtctaaa
     5821 gagtaatact agagataaac ataaaaaatg tagaggtcga gtttagatgc aagttcaagg
     5881 agcgaaaggt ggatgggtag gttatatagg gatatagcac agagatatat agcaaagaga
     5941 tacttttgag caatgtttgt ggaag
//
