# Supplementary material for: Establishing Probiotic Saccharomyces boulardii as a Model Organism for Synthesis and Delivery of Biomolecules
Source: bioRxiv preprint, doi:10.1101/2020.01.22.915389, version 1 (2020-01-23)
Supplement: Supplementary File 1 - Plasmids [file 915389_file03.zip › Supplementary File S1 - Plasmids/DD041 ConLS pRNR1 mRuby 2 tTDH1 CONR1 URA3 2micron AmpR-ColE1.gb]

LOCUS       Copy_of_DD041_ConLS,_pR 5965 bp ds-DNA     circular     20-JAN-2020
DEFINITION  .
FEATURES             Location/Qualifiers
     misc_feature    2179..2203
                     /label="ConS scar"
                     /ApEinfo_revcolor=#ffef86
                     /ApEinfo_fwdcolor=#ffef86
     promoter        complement(1107..1237)
                     /label="AmpR Promoter"
                     /ApEinfo_revcolor=#f58a5e
                     /ApEinfo_fwdcolor=#f58a5e
     rep_origin      102..139
                     /label="FRT site"
                     /ApEinfo_revcolor=#b4abac
                     /ApEinfo_fwdcolor=#b4abac
     terminator      complement(152..248)
                     /label="AmpR Terminator"
                     /ApEinfo_revcolor=#f58a5e
                     /ApEinfo_fwdcolor=#f58a5e
     terminator      3640..3863
                     /label="ScTDH1 Terminator"
                     /ApEinfo_revcolor=#ff9ccd
                     /ApEinfo_fwdcolor=#ff9ccd
     protein_bind    2172..2177
                     /label="BsmBI"
                     /ApEinfo_revcolor=#b1ff67
                     /ApEinfo_fwdcolor=#b1ff67
     CDS             complement(249..1106)
                     /label="AmpR"
                     /ApEinfo_revcolor=#9f4240
                     /ApEinfo_fwdcolor=#9f4240
     protein_bind    complement(3868..3871)
                     /label="BsmBI"
                     /ApEinfo_revcolor=#b1ff67
                     /ApEinfo_fwdcolor=#b1ff67
     promoter        2208..2907
                     /label="ScRNR1 Promoter"
                     /ApEinfo_revcolor=#84b0dc
                     /ApEinfo_fwdcolor=#84b0dc
     promoter        4041..4217
                     /label="ScURA3 Promoter"
                     /ApEinfo_revcolor=#faac61
                     /ApEinfo_fwdcolor=#faac61
     misc_feature    2029..2171
                     /label="ConS"
                     /ApEinfo_revcolor=#ffef86
                     /ApEinfo_fwdcolor=#ffef86
     protein_bind    2179..2182
                     /label="BsmBI"
                     /ApEinfo_revcolor=#b1ff67
                     /ApEinfo_fwdcolor=#b1ff67
     misc_feature    3879..4021
                     /label="Con1"
                     /ApEinfo_revcolor=#ffef86
                     /ApEinfo_fwdcolor=#ffef86
     CDS             4218..5021
                     /label="URA3"
                     /ApEinfo_revcolor=#faac61
                     /ApEinfo_fwdcolor=#faac61
     rep_origin      complement(1238..2001)
                     /label="ColE1"
                     /ApEinfo_revcolor=#7f7f7f
                     /ApEinfo_fwdcolor=#7f7f7f
     CDS             2917..3624
                     /label="mRuby2"
                     /ApEinfo_revcolor=#ff454e
                     /ApEinfo_fwdcolor=#ff454e
     rep_origin      join(5104..5965,1..101)
                     /label="2micron"
                     /ApEinfo_revcolor=#d6b295
                     /ApEinfo_fwdcolor=#d6b295
     terminator      5022..5099
                     /label="ScURA3 Terminator"
                     /ApEinfo_revcolor=#f8d3a9
                     /ApEinfo_fwdcolor=#f8d3a9
     protein_bind    complement(3873..3878)
                     /label="BsmBI"
                     /ApEinfo_revcolor=#b1ff67
                     /ApEinfo_fwdcolor=#b1ff67
ORIGIN
        1 aagcggtatt cgcaatattt tagtagctcg ttacagtccg gtgcgttttt ggttttttga
       61 aagtgcgtca tcagagcgct tttggttttc aaaagcgctc tgaagttcct atactttcta
      121 gctagagaat aggaacttcc cgagcggccg cgattatcaa aaaggatctt cacctagatc
      181 cttttaaatt aaaaatgaag ttttaaatca atctaaagta tatatgagta aacttggtct
      241 gacagttacc aatgcttaat cagtgaggca cctatctcag cgatctgtct atttcgttca
      301 tccatagttg cctgactccc cgtcgtgtag ataactacga tacgggaggg cttaccatct
      361 ggccccagtg ctgcaatgat accgcgggac ccacgctcac cggctccaga tttatcagca
      421 ataaaccagc cagccggaag ggccgagcgc agaagtggtc ctgcaacttt atccgcctcc
      481 atccagtcta ttaattgttg ccgggaagct agagtaagta gttcgccagt taatagtttg
      541 cgcaacgttg ttgccattgc tacaggcatc gtggtgtcac gctcgtcgtt tggtatggct
      601 tcattcagct ccggttccca acgatcaagg cgagttacat gatcccccat gttgtgcaaa
      661 aaagcggtta gctccttcgg tcctccgatc gttgtcagaa gtaagttggc cgcagtgtta
      721 tcactcatgg ttatggcagc actgcataat tctcttactg tcatgccatc cgtaagatgc
      781 ttttctgtga ctggtgagta ctcaaccaag tcattctgag aatagtgtat gcggcgaccg
      841 agttgctctt gcccggcgtc aatacgggat aataccgcgc cacatagcag aactttaaaa
      901 gtgctcatca ttggaaaacg ttcttcgggg cgaaaactct caaggatctt accgctgttg
      961 agatccagtt cgatgtaacc cactcgtgca cccaactgat cttcagcatc ttttactttc
     1021 accagcgttt ctgggtgagc aaaaacagga aggcaaaatg ccgcaaaaaa gggaataagg
     1081 gcgacacgga aatgttgaat actcatactc ttcctttttc aatattattg aagcatttat
     1141 cagggttatt gtctcatgag cggatacata tttgaatgta tttagaaaaa taaacaaata
     1201 ggggttccgc gcacatttcc ccgaaaagtg ccacctgtca tgaccaaaat cccttaacgt
     1261 gagttttcgt tccactgagc gtcagacccc gtagaaaaga tcaaaggatc ttcttgagat
     1321 cctttttttc tgcgcgtaat ctgctgcttg caaacaaaaa aaccaccgct accagcggtg
     1381 gtttgtttgc cggatcaaga gctaccaact ctttttccga aggtaactgg cttcagcaga
     1441 gcgcagatac caaatactgt tcttctagtg tagccgtagt taggccacca cttcaagaac
     1501 tctgtagcac cgcctacata cctcgctctg ctaatcctgt taccagtggc tgctgccagt
     1561 ggcgataagt cgtgtcttac cgggttggac tcaagacgat agttaccgga taaggcgcag
     1621 cggtcgggct gaacgggggg ttcgtgcaca cagcccagct tggagcgaac gacctacacc
     1681 gaactgagat acctacagcg tgagctatga gaaagcgcca cgcttcccga agggagaaag
     1741 gcggacaggt atccggtaag cggcagggtc ggaacaggag agcgcacgag ggagcttcca
     1801 gggggaaacg cctggtatct ttatagtcct gtcgggtttc gccacctctg acttgagcgt
     1861 cgatttttgt gatgctcgtc aggggggcgg agcctatgga aaaacgccag caacgcggcc
     1921 tttttacggt tcctggcctt ttgctggcct tttgctcaca tgttctttcc tgcgttatcc
     1981 cctgattctg tggataaccg tgcggccgcc cctgaattcg catctagatg gtagagccac
     2041 aaacagccgg tacaagcaac gatctccagg accatctgaa tcatgcgcgg atgacacgaa
     2101 ctcacgacgg cgatcacaga cattaaccca cagtacagac actgcgacaa cgtggcaatt
     2161 cgtcgcaata ccgtctcact gaactggccg ataattgcag acgaacggga tatcgtaaac
     2221 aaaggcgtta ccatagaaat gtactgattg gcagaattac tcttcaggag aatctttcat
     2281 acaaaggtat tccattgggg aaaatctcgt taccaagtca atgctgaact ttctatggcc
     2341 tttgtttact atcgttaatt attttacgac cacttctggg tagaaatatt tcgtagccct
     2401 ggaacgagct tgtttacgcg ttttatccca ttatatggca cccaaatcaa atttaaaaag
     2461 aaaaaacgcg taaacagtgt cgggtaagtt catcctctgt tactttaatt gcttcttttt
     2521 ttgaaattct aagtaaacgc gtcattttga tcctcaggac acagaaatcc ttgcagaatc
     2581 ttattgggtg ttgaatagag gacgcgtaaa aacgatatgg aaattttttt catatagtgt
     2641 agaaagaata ggttggcgta ggtagtttcg tgtttgatag aaacctccaa caaagtctgc
     2701 aactcacgtt ttagaataac aagtttagag tttatcttgt tgcctttgtt aagtcagtac
     2761 cattgaataa aaattatata aaggagctaa tatttcattg ttggaaaatt actctaccat
     2821 aattgaagca tatctcatcc ttttcatcct tttcaacgca agagagacac caacgaacaa
     2881 cactttattt gttgatatat taacatcaga tctatggtgt ccaaaggaga ggagttaatc
     2941 aaggaaaaca tgagaatgaa agttgtcatg gagggctccg ttaatggtca ccaattcaag
     3001 tgtacagggg aaggtgaagg taatccttac atgggtacac aaactatgag aattaaagta
     3061 attgaaggcg gaccactacc atttgcattt gacattctgg caacgtcatt catgtacgga
     3121 tcacgaactt tcatcaagta ccctaaaggt ataccagact ttttcaagca atcttttcca
     3181 gagggtttta catgggaaag ggttacaaga tacgaagatg ggggtgtcgt cacagttatg
     3241 caagatactt cattagaaga tggctgcctt gtctatcatg tgcaagtaag aggggtgaat
     3301 tttccttcta acggacctgt gatgcagaaa aagaccaaag gttgggaacc aaatactgaa
     3361 atgatgtacc cagctgatgg aggtttgaga ggctacacac acatggcgct taaagttgat
     3421 ggtggaggtc atttgtcttg tagttttgtt accacttatc gttctaaaaa gactgttggc
     3481 aatatcaaaa tgccaggaat acatgctgta gaccacagac tagaaagact cgaagagagc
     3541 gataacgaaa tgttcgttgt acagagagag catgccgtag ccaaatttgc tggcttaggc
     3601 ggtggtatgg atgaattgta taagggatcc taactcgaga taaagcaatc ttgatgagga
     3661 taatgatttt tttttgaata tacataaata ctaccgtttt tctgctagat tttgtgatga
     3721 cgtaaataag tacatattac tttttaagcc aagacaagat taagcattaa ctttaccctt
     3781 ttctttctaa gtttcaatat tagttatcac tgtttaaaag ttatggcgag aacgtcggcg
     3841 gttaaaatat attaccctga acggctgcca atgagacgac ggggtcatca cggctcatca
     3901 tgcgccaaac aaatgtgtgc aatacacgct cggatgactg catgatgacc gcactgactg
     3961 gggacagcag atccacctaa gcctgtgaga gaagcagaca cccgacagat caaggcagtt
     4021 aactagtgca ctgcagtaca cggtttcctt gaaatttttt tgattcggta atctccgaac
     4081 agaaggaaga acgaaggaag gagcacagac ttagattggt atatatacgc atatgtagtg
     4141 ttgaagaaac atgaaattgc ccagtattct taacccaact gcacagaaca aaaacgtgca
     4201 ggaaacgaag ataaatcatg tcgaaagcta catataagga acgtgctgct actcatccta
     4261 gtcctgttgc tgccaagcta tttaatatca tgcacgaaaa gcaaacaaac ttgtgtgctt
     4321 cattggatgt tcgtaccacc aaggaattac tggagttagt tgaagcatta ggtcccaaaa
     4381 tttgtttact aaaaacacat gtggatatct tgactgattt ttccatggag ggcacagtta
     4441 agccgctaaa ggcattatcc gccaagtaca attttttact cttcgaggac agaaaatttg
     4501 ctgacattgg taatacagtc aaattgcagt actctgcggg tgtatacaga atagcagaat
     4561 gggcagacat tacgaatgca cacggtgtgg tgggcccagg tattgttagc ggtttgaagc
     4621 aggcggcaga agaagtaaca aaggaaccta gaggcctttt gatgttagca gaattgtcat
     4681 gcaagggctc cctatctact ggagaatata ctaagggtac tgttgacatt gcgaagagcg
     4741 acaaagattt tgttatcggc tttattgctc aaagagacat gggtggaaga gatgaaggtt
     4801 acgattggtt gattatgaca cccggtgtgg gtttagatga caagggagat gcattgggtc
     4861 aacagtatag aaccgtggat gatgtggttt ctacaggatc tgacattatt attgttggaa
     4921 gaggactatt tgcaaaggga agggatgcta aggtagaggg tgaacgttac agaaaagcag
     4981 gctgggaagc atatttgaga agatgcggcc agcaaaacta aaaaactgta ttataagtaa
     5041 atgcatgtat actaaactca caaattagag cttcaattta attatatcag ttattacccg
     5101 agtaacgaag catctgtgct tcattttgta gaacaaaaat gcaacgcgag agcgctaatt
     5161 tttcaaacaa agaatctgag ctgcattttt acagaacaga aatgcaacgc gaaagcgcta
     5221 ttttaccaac gaagaatctg tgcttcattt ttgtaaaaca aaaatgcaac gcgagagcgc
     5281 taatttttca aacaaagaat ctgagctgca tttttacaga acagaaatgc aacgcgagag
     5341 cgctatttta ccaacaaaga atctatactt cttttttgtt ctacaaaaat gcatcccgag
     5401 agcgctattt ttctaacaaa gcatcttaga ttactttttt tctcctttgt gcgctctata
     5461 atgcagtctc ttgataactt tttgcactgt aggtccgtta aggttagaag aaggctactt
     5521 tggtgtctat tttctcttcc ataaaaaaag cctgactcca cttcccgcgt ttactgatta
     5581 ctagcgaagc tgcgggtgca ttttttcaag ataaaggcat ccccgattat attctatacc
     5641 gatgtggatt gcgcatactt tgtgaacaga aagtgatagc gttgatgatt cttcattggt
     5701 cagaaaatta tgaacggttt cttctatttt gtctctatat actacgtata ggaaatgttt
     5761 acattttcgt attgttttcg attcactcta tgaatagttc ttactacaat ttttttgtct
     5821 aaagagtaat actagagata aacataaaaa atgtagaggt cgagtttaga tgcaagttca
     5881 aggagcgaaa ggtggatggg taggttatat agggatatag cacagagata tatagcaaag
     5941 agatactttt gagcaatgtt tgtgg
//
