# Supplementary material for: Establishing Probiotic Saccharomyces boulardii as a Model Organism for Synthesis and Delivery of Biomolecules
Source: bioRxiv preprint, doi:10.1101/2020.01.22.915389, version 1 (2020-01-23)
Supplement: Supplementary File 1 - Plasmids [file 915389_file03.zip › Supplementary File S1 - Plasmids/DD042 ConLS pSAC6 mRuby 2 tTDH1 CONR1 URA3 2micron AmpR-ColE1.gb]

LOCUS       Copy_of_DD042_ConLS,_pS 5965 bp ds-DNA     circular     20-JAN-2020
DEFINITION  .
FEATURES             Location/Qualifiers
     terminator      3639..3862
                     /label="ScTDH1 Terminator"
                     /ApEinfo_revcolor=#ff9ccd
                     /ApEinfo_fwdcolor=#ff9ccd
     CDS             4217..5020
                     /label="URA3"
                     /ApEinfo_revcolor=#faac61
                     /ApEinfo_fwdcolor=#faac61
     promoter        2207..2906
                     /label="ScSAC6 Promoter"
                     /ApEinfo_revcolor=#84b0dc
                     /ApEinfo_fwdcolor=#84b0dc
     promoter        complement(1106..1236)
                     /label="AmpR Promoter"
                     /ApEinfo_revcolor=#f58a5e
                     /ApEinfo_fwdcolor=#f58a5e
     CDS             2916..3623
                     /label="mRuby2"
                     /ApEinfo_revcolor=#ff454e
                     /ApEinfo_fwdcolor=#ff454e
     misc_feature    2178..2202
                     /label="ConS scar"
                     /ApEinfo_revcolor=#ffef86
                     /ApEinfo_fwdcolor=#ffef86
     protein_bind    complement(3872..3877)
                     /label="BsmBI"
                     /ApEinfo_revcolor=#b1ff67
                     /ApEinfo_fwdcolor=#b1ff67
     terminator      5021..5098
                     /label="ScURA3 Terminator"
                     /ApEinfo_revcolor=#f8d3a9
                     /ApEinfo_fwdcolor=#f8d3a9
     rep_origin      complement(1237..2000)
                     /label="ColE1"
                     /ApEinfo_revcolor=#7f7f7f
                     /ApEinfo_fwdcolor=#7f7f7f
     misc_feature    2028..2170
                     /label="ConS"
                     /ApEinfo_revcolor=#ffef86
                     /ApEinfo_fwdcolor=#ffef86
     protein_bind    complement(3867..3870)
                     /label="BsmBI"
                     /ApEinfo_revcolor=#b1ff67
                     /ApEinfo_fwdcolor=#b1ff67
     protein_bind    2171..2176
                     /label="BsmBI"
                     /ApEinfo_revcolor=#b1ff67
                     /ApEinfo_fwdcolor=#b1ff67
     rep_origin      join(5103..5965,1..100)
                     /label="2micron"
                     /ApEinfo_revcolor=#d6b295
                     /ApEinfo_fwdcolor=#d6b295
     misc_feature    3878..4020
                     /label="Con1"
                     /ApEinfo_revcolor=#ffef86
                     /ApEinfo_fwdcolor=#ffef86
     rep_origin      101..138
                     /label="FRT site"
                     /ApEinfo_revcolor=#b4abac
                     /ApEinfo_fwdcolor=#b4abac
     promoter        4040..4216
                     /label="ScURA3 Promoter"
                     /ApEinfo_revcolor=#faac61
                     /ApEinfo_fwdcolor=#faac61
     terminator      complement(151..247)
                     /label="AmpR Terminator"
                     /ApEinfo_revcolor=#f58a5e
                     /ApEinfo_fwdcolor=#f58a5e
     CDS             complement(248..1105)
                     /label="AmpR"
                     /ApEinfo_revcolor=#9f4240
                     /ApEinfo_fwdcolor=#9f4240
     protein_bind    2178..2181
                     /label="BsmBI"
                     /ApEinfo_revcolor=#b1ff67
                     /ApEinfo_fwdcolor=#b1ff67
ORIGIN
        1 agcggtattc gcaatatttt agtagctcgt tacagtccgg tgcgtttttg gttttttgaa
       61 agtgcgtcat cagagcgctt ttggttttca aaagcgctct gaagttccta tactttctag
      121 ctagagaata ggaacttccc gagcggccgc gattatcaaa aaggatcttc acctagatcc
      181 ttttaaatta aaaatgaagt tttaaatcaa tctaaagtat atatgagtaa acttggtctg
      241 acagttacca atgcttaatc agtgaggcac ctatctcagc gatctgtcta tttcgttcat
      301 ccatagttgc ctgactcccc gtcgtgtaga taactacgat acgggagggc ttaccatctg
      361 gccccagtgc tgcaatgata ccgcgggacc cacgctcacc ggctccagat ttatcagcaa
      421 taaaccagcc agccggaagg gccgagcgca gaagtggtcc tgcaacttta tccgcctcca
      481 tccagtctat taattgttgc cgggaagcta gagtaagtag ttcgccagtt aatagtttgc
      541 gcaacgttgt tgccattgct acaggcatcg tggtgtcacg ctcgtcgttt ggtatggctt
      601 cattcagctc cggttcccaa cgatcaaggc gagttacatg atcccccatg ttgtgcaaaa
      661 aagcggttag ctccttcggt cctccgatcg ttgtcagaag taagttggcc gcagtgttat
      721 cactcatggt tatggcagca ctgcataatt ctcttactgt catgccatcc gtaagatgct
      781 tttctgtgac tggtgagtac tcaaccaagt cattctgaga atagtgtatg cggcgaccga
      841 gttgctcttg cccggcgtca atacgggata ataccgcgcc acatagcaga actttaaaag
      901 tgctcatcat tggaaaacgt tcttcggggc gaaaactctc aaggatctta ccgctgttga
      961 gatccagttc gatgtaaccc actcgtgcac ccaactgatc ttcagcatct tttactttca
     1021 ccagcgtttc tgggtgagca aaaacaggaa ggcaaaatgc cgcaaaaaag ggaataaggg
     1081 cgacacggaa atgttgaata ctcatactct tcctttttca atattattga agcatttatc
     1141 agggttattg tctcatgagc ggatacatat ttgaatgtat ttagaaaaat aaacaaatag
     1201 gggttccgcg cacatttccc cgaaaagtgc cacctgtcat gaccaaaatc ccttaacgtg
     1261 agttttcgtt ccactgagcg tcagaccccg tagaaaagat caaaggatct tcttgagatc
     1321 ctttttttct gcgcgtaatc tgctgcttgc aaacaaaaaa accaccgcta ccagcggtgg
     1381 tttgtttgcc ggatcaagag ctaccaactc tttttccgaa ggtaactggc ttcagcagag
     1441 cgcagatacc aaatactgtt cttctagtgt agccgtagtt aggccaccac ttcaagaact
     1501 ctgtagcacc gcctacatac ctcgctctgc taatcctgtt accagtggct gctgccagtg
     1561 gcgataagtc gtgtcttacc gggttggact caagacgata gttaccggat aaggcgcagc
     1621 ggtcgggctg aacggggggt tcgtgcacac agcccagctt ggagcgaacg acctacaccg
     1681 aactgagata cctacagcgt gagctatgag aaagcgccac gcttcccgaa gggagaaagg
     1741 cggacaggta tccggtaagc ggcagggtcg gaacaggaga gcgcacgagg gagcttccag
     1801 ggggaaacgc ctggtatctt tatagtcctg tcgggtttcg ccacctctga cttgagcgtc
     1861 gatttttgtg atgctcgtca ggggggcgga gcctatggaa aaacgccagc aacgcggcct
     1921 ttttacggtt cctggccttt tgctggcctt ttgctcacat gttctttcct gcgttatccc
     1981 ctgattctgt ggataaccgt gcggccgccc ctgaattcgc atctagatgg tagagccaca
     2041 aacagccggt acaagcaacg atctccagga ccatctgaat catgcgcgga tgacacgaac
     2101 tcacgacggc gatcacagac attaacccac agtacagaca ctgcgacaac gtggcaattc
     2161 gtcgcaatac cgtctcactg aactggccga taattgcaga cgaacgtttg agaatgacct
     2221 tccacgagct aaattgaaag ggaagaattt attagttgaa ctcaagaaag aagaggatga
     2281 cgtgggaaat ggcatagaat cccttactaa atcgaacact aaactgaact ccatgctggc
     2341 gaacgaaggt aagatacaca aagctagttt ccagaaaagt gtaaaattta aactacctga
     2401 taatatagtg actgaagaaa ccgtggaact taaagaaata aaggacttgc tactacaaat
     2461 gttgagatga cagcgagaga ttgaatcaag attatccaat atcgaacttc aactcacgga
     2521 aataccgaaa cataagtaat catatccctt ctcacatttt ttacacagga agtaagcaag
     2581 ttatgttata tttccgacac tataattaat tcttagcagt taaaggtgct ttgtctatat
     2641 tacatttaca tacagcttga gtgatcctga ccggatatag ggtcctattt tcttacgtga
     2701 acggcttttc ttcttgttcc cgatggcctt catgtgaaaa agcactcctc gggaggcgga
     2761 aaaatatcaa aagtacgggg cgaagtttat aatgaagatt tatcgatata aattttggtt
     2821 atttcaggag aacaagaaag ctctttacac taaaattatc agagaagaag ctgatatatt
     2881 agccctaagg agtacaccaa aacacaagat ctatggtgtc caaaggagag gagttaatca
     2941 aggaaaacat gagaatgaaa gttgtcatgg agggctccgt taatggtcac caattcaagt
     3001 gtacagggga aggtgaaggt aatccttaca tgggtacaca aactatgaga attaaagtaa
     3061 ttgaaggcgg accactacca tttgcatttg acattctggc aacgtcattc atgtacggat
     3121 cacgaacttt catcaagtac cctaaaggta taccagactt tttcaagcaa tcttttccag
     3181 agggttttac atgggaaagg gttacaagat acgaagatgg gggtgtcgtc acagttatgc
     3241 aagatacttc attagaagat ggctgccttg tctatcatgt gcaagtaaga ggggtgaatt
     3301 ttccttctaa cggacctgtg atgcagaaaa agaccaaagg ttgggaacca aatactgaaa
     3361 tgatgtaccc agctgatgga ggtttgagag gctacacaca catggcgctt aaagttgatg
     3421 gtggaggtca tttgtcttgt agttttgtta ccacttatcg ttctaaaaag actgttggca
     3481 atatcaaaat gccaggaata catgctgtag accacagact agaaagactc gaagagagcg
     3541 ataacgaaat gttcgttgta cagagagagc atgccgtagc caaatttgct ggcttaggcg
     3601 gtggtatgga tgaattgtat aagggatcct aactcgagat aaagcaatct tgatgaggat
     3661 aatgattttt ttttgaatat acataaatac taccgttttt ctgctagatt ttgtgatgac
     3721 gtaaataagt acatattact ttttaagcca agacaagatt aagcattaac tttacccttt
     3781 tctttctaag tttcaatatt agttatcact gtttaaaagt tatggcgaga acgtcggcgg
     3841 ttaaaatata ttaccctgaa cggctgccaa tgagacgacg gggtcatcac ggctcatcat
     3901 gcgccaaaca aatgtgtgca atacacgctc ggatgactgc atgatgaccg cactgactgg
     3961 ggacagcaga tccacctaag cctgtgagag aagcagacac ccgacagatc aaggcagtta
     4021 actagtgcac tgcagtacac ggtttccttg aaattttttt gattcggtaa tctccgaaca
     4081 gaaggaagaa cgaaggaagg agcacagact tagattggta tatatacgca tatgtagtgt
     4141 tgaagaaaca tgaaattgcc cagtattctt aacccaactg cacagaacaa aaacgtgcag
     4201 gaaacgaaga taaatcatgt cgaaagctac atataaggaa cgtgctgcta ctcatcctag
     4261 tcctgttgct gccaagctat ttaatatcat gcacgaaaag caaacaaact tgtgtgcttc
     4321 attggatgtt cgtaccacca aggaattact ggagttagtt gaagcattag gtcccaaaat
     4381 ttgtttacta aaaacacatg tggatatctt gactgatttt tccatggagg gcacagttaa
     4441 gccgctaaag gcattatccg ccaagtacaa ttttttactc ttcgaggaca gaaaatttgc
     4501 tgacattggt aatacagtca aattgcagta ctctgcgggt gtatacagaa tagcagaatg
     4561 ggcagacatt acgaatgcac acggtgtggt gggcccaggt attgttagcg gtttgaagca
     4621 ggcggcagaa gaagtaacaa aggaacctag aggccttttg atgttagcag aattgtcatg
     4681 caagggctcc ctatctactg gagaatatac taagggtact gttgacattg cgaagagcga
     4741 caaagatttt gttatcggct ttattgctca aagagacatg ggtggaagag atgaaggtta
     4801 cgattggttg attatgacac ccggtgtggg tttagatgac aagggagatg cattgggtca
     4861 acagtataga accgtggatg atgtggtttc tacaggatct gacattatta ttgttggaag
     4921 aggactattt gcaaagggaa gggatgctaa ggtagagggt gaacgttaca gaaaagcagg
     4981 ctgggaagca tatttgagaa gatgcggcca gcaaaactaa aaaactgtat tataagtaaa
     5041 tgcatgtata ctaaactcac aaattagagc ttcaatttaa ttatatcagt tattacccga
     5101 gtaacgaagc atctgtgctt cattttgtag aacaaaaatg caacgcgaga gcgctaattt
     5161 ttcaaacaaa gaatctgagc tgcattttta cagaacagaa atgcaacgcg aaagcgctat
     5221 tttaccaacg aagaatctgt gcttcatttt tgtaaaacaa aaatgcaacg cgagagcgct
     5281 aatttttcaa acaaagaatc tgagctgcat ttttacagaa cagaaatgca acgcgagagc
     5341 gctattttac caacaaagaa tctatacttc ttttttgttc tacaaaaatg catcccgaga
     5401 gcgctatttt tctaacaaag catcttagat tacttttttt ctcctttgtg cgctctataa
     5461 tgcagtctct tgataacttt ttgcactgta ggtccgttaa ggttagaaga aggctacttt
     5521 ggtgtctatt ttctcttcca taaaaaaagc ctgactccac ttcccgcgtt tactgattac
     5581 tagcgaagct gcgggtgcat tttttcaaga taaaggcatc cccgattata ttctataccg
     5641 atgtggattg cgcatacttt gtgaacagaa agtgatagcg ttgatgattc ttcattggtc
     5701 agaaaattat gaacggtttc ttctattttg tctctatata ctacgtatag gaaatgttta
     5761 cattttcgta ttgttttcga ttcactctat gaatagttct tactacaatt tttttgtcta
     5821 aagagtaata ctagagataa acataaaaaa tgtagaggtc gagtttagat gcaagttcaa
     5881 ggagcgaaag gtggatgggt aggttatata gggatatagc acagagatat atagcaaaga
     5941 gatacttttg agcaatgttt gtgga
//
