# Supplementary material for: Establishing Probiotic Saccharomyces boulardii as a Model Organism for Synthesis and Delivery of Biomolecules
Source: bioRxiv preprint, doi:10.1101/2020.01.22.915389, version 1 (2020-01-23)
Supplement: Supplementary File 1 - Plasmids [file 915389_file03.zip › Supplementary File S1 - Plasmids/DD043 ConLS pRNR2 mRuby 2 tTDH1 CONR1 URA3 2micron AmpR-ColE1.gb]

LOCUS       Copy_of_DD043_ConLS,_pR 5965 bp ds-DNA     circular     20-JAN-2020
DEFINITION  .
FEATURES             Location/Qualifiers
     misc_feature    3766..3908
                     /label="Con1"
                     /ApEinfo_revcolor=#ffef86
                     /ApEinfo_fwdcolor=#ffef86
     CDS             4105..4908
                     /label="URA3"
                     /ApEinfo_revcolor=#faac61
                     /ApEinfo_fwdcolor=#faac61
     misc_feature    2066..2090
                     /label="ConS scar"
                     /ApEinfo_revcolor=#ffef86
                     /ApEinfo_fwdcolor=#ffef86
     protein_bind    2066..2069
                     /label="BsmBI"
                     /ApEinfo_revcolor=#b1ff67
                     /ApEinfo_fwdcolor=#b1ff67
     misc_feature    1916..2058
                     /label="ConS"
                     /ApEinfo_revcolor=#ffef86
                     /ApEinfo_fwdcolor=#ffef86
     terminator      3527..3750
                     /label="ScTDH1 Terminator"
                     /ApEinfo_revcolor=#ff9ccd
                     /ApEinfo_fwdcolor=#ff9ccd
     protein_bind    2059..2064
                     /label="BsmBI"
                     /ApEinfo_revcolor=#b1ff67
                     /ApEinfo_fwdcolor=#b1ff67
     protein_bind    complement(3760..3765)
                     /label="BsmBI"
                     /ApEinfo_revcolor=#b1ff67
                     /ApEinfo_fwdcolor=#b1ff67
     promoter        2095..2794
                     /label="ScRNR2 Promoter"
                     /ApEinfo_revcolor=#84b0dc
                     /ApEinfo_fwdcolor=#84b0dc
     terminator      4909..4986
                     /label="ScURA3 Terminator"
                     /ApEinfo_revcolor=#f8d3a9
                     /ApEinfo_fwdcolor=#f8d3a9
     rep_origin      join(5954..5965,1..26)
                     /label="FRT site"
                     /ApEinfo_revcolor=#b4abac
                     /ApEinfo_fwdcolor=#b4abac
     promoter        3928..4104
                     /label="ScURA3 Promoter"
                     /ApEinfo_revcolor=#faac61
                     /ApEinfo_fwdcolor=#faac61
     terminator      complement(39..135)
                     /label="AmpR Terminator"
                     /ApEinfo_revcolor=#f58a5e
                     /ApEinfo_fwdcolor=#f58a5e
     protein_bind    complement(3755..3758)
                     /label="BsmBI"
                     /ApEinfo_revcolor=#b1ff67
                     /ApEinfo_fwdcolor=#b1ff67
     promoter        complement(994..1124)
                     /label="AmpR Promoter"
                     /ApEinfo_revcolor=#f58a5e
                     /ApEinfo_fwdcolor=#f58a5e
     rep_origin      complement(1125..1888)
                     /label="ColE1"
                     /ApEinfo_revcolor=#7f7f7f
                     /ApEinfo_fwdcolor=#7f7f7f
     rep_origin      4991..5953
                     /label="2micron"
                     /ApEinfo_revcolor=#d6b295
                     /ApEinfo_fwdcolor=#d6b295
     CDS             complement(136..993)
                     /label="AmpR"
                     /ApEinfo_revcolor=#9f4240
                     /ApEinfo_fwdcolor=#9f4240
     CDS             2804..3511
                     /label="mRuby2"
                     /ApEinfo_revcolor=#ff454e
                     /ApEinfo_fwdcolor=#ff454e
ORIGIN
        1 ctttctagct agagaatagg aacttcccga gcggccgcga ttatcaaaaa ggatcttcac
       61 ctagatcctt ttaaattaaa aatgaagttt taaatcaatc taaagtatat atgagtaaac
      121 ttggtctgac agttaccaat gcttaatcag tgaggcacct atctcagcga tctgtctatt
      181 tcgttcatcc atagttgcct gactccccgt cgtgtagata actacgatac gggagggctt
      241 accatctggc cccagtgctg caatgatacc gcgggaccca cgctcaccgg ctccagattt
      301 atcagcaata aaccagccag ccggaagggc cgagcgcaga agtggtcctg caactttatc
      361 cgcctccatc cagtctatta attgttgccg ggaagctaga gtaagtagtt cgccagttaa
      421 tagtttgcgc aacgttgttg ccattgctac aggcatcgtg gtgtcacgct cgtcgtttgg
      481 tatggcttca ttcagctccg gttcccaacg atcaaggcga gttacatgat cccccatgtt
      541 gtgcaaaaaa gcggttagct ccttcggtcc tccgatcgtt gtcagaagta agttggccgc
      601 agtgttatca ctcatggtta tggcagcact gcataattct cttactgtca tgccatccgt
      661 aagatgcttt tctgtgactg gtgagtactc aaccaagtca ttctgagaat agtgtatgcg
      721 gcgaccgagt tgctcttgcc cggcgtcaat acgggataat accgcgccac atagcagaac
      781 tttaaaagtg ctcatcattg gaaaacgttc ttcggggcga aaactctcaa ggatcttacc
      841 gctgttgaga tccagttcga tgtaacccac tcgtgcaccc aactgatctt cagcatcttt
      901 tactttcacc agcgtttctg ggtgagcaaa aacaggaagg caaaatgccg caaaaaaggg
      961 aataagggcg acacggaaat gttgaatact catactcttc ctttttcaat attattgaag
     1021 catttatcag ggttattgtc tcatgagcgg atacatattt gaatgtattt agaaaaataa
     1081 acaaataggg gttccgcgca catttccccg aaaagtgcca cctgtcatga ccaaaatccc
     1141 ttaacgtgag ttttcgttcc actgagcgtc agaccccgta gaaaagatca aaggatcttc
     1201 ttgagatcct ttttttctgc gcgtaatctg ctgcttgcaa acaaaaaaac caccgctacc
     1261 agcggtggtt tgtttgccgg atcaagagct accaactctt tttccgaagg taactggctt
     1321 cagcagagcg cagataccaa atactgttct tctagtgtag ccgtagttag gccaccactt
     1381 caagaactct gtagcaccgc ctacatacct cgctctgcta atcctgttac cagtggctgc
     1441 tgccagtggc gataagtcgt gtcttaccgg gttggactca agacgatagt taccggataa
     1501 ggcgcagcgg tcgggctgaa cggggggttc gtgcacacag cccagcttgg agcgaacgac
     1561 ctacaccgaa ctgagatacc tacagcgtga gctatgagaa agcgccacgc ttcccgaagg
     1621 gagaaaggcg gacaggtatc cggtaagcgg cagggtcgga acaggagagc gcacgaggga
     1681 gcttccaggg ggaaacgcct ggtatcttta tagtcctgtc gggtttcgcc acctctgact
     1741 tgagcgtcga tttttgtgat gctcgtcagg ggggcggagc ctatggaaaa acgccagcaa
     1801 cgcggccttt ttacggttcc tggccttttg ctggcctttt gctcacatgt tctttcctgc
     1861 gttatcccct gattctgtgg ataaccgtgc ggccgcccct gaattcgcat ctagatggta
     1921 gagccacaaa cagccggtac aagcaacgat ctccaggacc atctgaatca tgcgcggatg
     1981 acacgaactc acgacggcga tcacagacat taacccacag tacagacact gcgacaacgt
     2041 ggcaattcgt cgcaataccg tctcactgaa ctggccgata attgcagacg aacgagtcga
     2101 acaagaagca ggcaaagttt agagcactgc ccctccgcac tcaaaaaaga aaaaactagg
     2161 aggaaaataa aattctcaac cacacaaaca cataaacaca tacaaataca aatacaagct
     2221 tatttacttg acatcgcgcg atcttccact attcagcgcc gtccgccctc tctcgtgttt
     2281 tttgtttacg cgacaactat gcgaaatccg gagcaacggg caaccgtttg gggaaagacc
     2341 acacccacgc gcgatcgcca tggcaacgag gtcgcacacg ccccacaccc agacctccct
     2401 gcgagcgggc atgggtacaa tgtccccgtt gccacagaca ccacttcgta gcacagcgca
     2461 gagcgtagcg tgttgttgct gctgacaaaa gaaaattttt cttagcaaag caaaggaggg
     2521 gaagcacggg cagatagcac cgtaccatac ccttggaaac tcgaaatgaa cgaagcagga
     2581 aatgagagaa tgagagtttt gtaggtatat atagcggtag tgtttgcgcg ttaccatcat
     2641 cttctggatc tatctattgt tcttttcctc atcactttcc cctttttcgc tcttcttctt
     2701 gtcttttatt tctttctttt ttttaattgt tccctcgatt ggctatctac caaagaatcc
     2761 aaacttaata cacgtattta tttgtccaat taccagatct atggtgtcca aaggagagga
     2821 gttaatcaag gaaaacatga gaatgaaagt tgtcatggag ggctccgtta atggtcacca
     2881 attcaagtgt acaggggaag gtgaaggtaa tccttacatg ggtacacaaa ctatgagaat
     2941 taaagtaatt gaaggcggac cactaccatt tgcatttgac attctggcaa cgtcattcat
     3001 gtacggatca cgaactttca tcaagtaccc taaaggtata ccagactttt tcaagcaatc
     3061 ttttccagag ggttttacat gggaaagggt tacaagatac gaagatgggg gtgtcgtcac
     3121 agttatgcaa gatacttcat tagaagatgg ctgccttgtc tatcatgtgc aagtaagagg
     3181 ggtgaatttt ccttctaacg gacctgtgat gcagaaaaag accaaaggtt gggaaccaaa
     3241 tactgaaatg atgtacccag ctgatggagg tttgagaggc tacacacaca tggcgcttaa
     3301 agttgatggt ggaggtcatt tgtcttgtag ttttgttacc acttatcgtt ctaaaaagac
     3361 tgttggcaat atcaaaatgc caggaataca tgctgtagac cacagactag aaagactcga
     3421 agagagcgat aacgaaatgt tcgttgtaca gagagagcat gccgtagcca aatttgctgg
     3481 cttaggcggt ggtatggatg aattgtataa gggatcctaa ctcgagataa agcaatcttg
     3541 atgaggataa tgattttttt ttgaatatac ataaatacta ccgtttttct gctagatttt
     3601 gtgatgacgt aaataagtac atattacttt ttaagccaag acaagattaa gcattaactt
     3661 tacccttttc tttctaagtt tcaatattag ttatcactgt ttaaaagtta tggcgagaac
     3721 gtcggcggtt aaaatatatt accctgaacg gctgccaatg agacgacggg gtcatcacgg
     3781 ctcatcatgc gccaaacaaa tgtgtgcaat acacgctcgg atgactgcat gatgaccgca
     3841 ctgactgggg acagcagatc cacctaagcc tgtgagagaa gcagacaccc gacagatcaa
     3901 ggcagttaac tagtgcactg cagtacacgg tttccttgaa atttttttga ttcggtaatc
     3961 tccgaacaga aggaagaacg aaggaaggag cacagactta gattggtata tatacgcata
     4021 tgtagtgttg aagaaacatg aaattgccca gtattcttaa cccaactgca cagaacaaaa
     4081 acgtgcagga aacgaagata aatcatgtcg aaagctacat ataaggaacg tgctgctact
     4141 catcctagtc ctgttgctgc caagctattt aatatcatgc acgaaaagca aacaaacttg
     4201 tgtgcttcat tggatgttcg taccaccaag gaattactgg agttagttga agcattaggt
     4261 cccaaaattt gtttactaaa aacacatgtg gatatcttga ctgatttttc catggagggc
     4321 acagttaagc cgctaaaggc attatccgcc aagtacaatt ttttactctt cgaggacaga
     4381 aaatttgctg acattggtaa tacagtcaaa ttgcagtact ctgcgggtgt atacagaata
     4441 gcagaatggg cagacattac gaatgcacac ggtgtggtgg gcccaggtat tgttagcggt
     4501 ttgaagcagg cggcagaaga agtaacaaag gaacctagag gccttttgat gttagcagaa
     4561 ttgtcatgca agggctccct atctactgga gaatatacta agggtactgt tgacattgcg
     4621 aagagcgaca aagattttgt tatcggcttt attgctcaaa gagacatggg tggaagagat
     4681 gaaggttacg attggttgat tatgacaccc ggtgtgggtt tagatgacaa gggagatgca
     4741 ttgggtcaac agtatagaac cgtggatgat gtggtttcta caggatctga cattattatt
     4801 gttggaagag gactatttgc aaagggaagg gatgctaagg tagagggtga acgttacaga
     4861 aaagcaggct gggaagcata tttgagaaga tgcggccagc aaaactaaaa aactgtatta
     4921 taagtaaatg catgtatact aaactcacaa attagagctt caatttaatt atatcagtta
     4981 ttacccgagt aacgaagcat ctgtgcttca ttttgtagaa caaaaatgca acgcgagagc
     5041 gctaattttt caaacaaaga atctgagctg catttttaca gaacagaaat gcaacgcgaa
     5101 agcgctattt taccaacgaa gaatctgtgc ttcatttttg taaaacaaaa atgcaacgcg
     5161 agagcgctaa tttttcaaac aaagaatctg agctgcattt ttacagaaca gaaatgcaac
     5221 gcgagagcgc tattttacca acaaagaatc tatacttctt ttttgttcta caaaaatgca
     5281 tcccgagagc gctatttttc taacaaagca tcttagatta ctttttttct cctttgtgcg
     5341 ctctataatg cagtctcttg ataacttttt gcactgtagg tccgttaagg ttagaagaag
     5401 gctactttgg tgtctatttt ctcttccata aaaaaagcct gactccactt cccgcgttta
     5461 ctgattacta gcgaagctgc gggtgcattt tttcaagata aaggcatccc cgattatatt
     5521 ctataccgat gtggattgcg catactttgt gaacagaaag tgatagcgtt gatgattctt
     5581 cattggtcag aaaattatga acggtttctt ctattttgtc tctatatact acgtatagga
     5641 aatgtttaca ttttcgtatt gttttcgatt cactctatga atagttctta ctacaatttt
     5701 tttgtctaaa gagtaatact agagataaac ataaaaaatg tagaggtcga gtttagatgc
     5761 aagttcaagg agcgaaaggt ggatgggtag gttatatagg gatatagcac agagatatat
     5821 agcaaagaga tacttttgag caatgtttgt ggaagcggta ttcgcaatat tttagtagct
     5881 cgttacagtc cggtgcgttt ttggtttttt gaaagtgcgt catcagagcg cttttggttt
     5941 tcaaaagcgc tctgaagttc ctata
//
