# Supplementary material for: Establishing Probiotic Saccharomyces boulardii as a Model Organism for Synthesis and Delivery of Biomolecules
Source: bioRxiv preprint, doi:10.1101/2020.01.22.915389, version 1 (2020-01-23)
Supplement: Supplementary File 1 - Plasmids [file 915389_file03.zip › Supplementary File S1 - Plasmids/DD044 ConLS pPOP6 mRuby 2 tTDH1 CONR1 URA3 2micron AmpR-ColE1.gb]

LOCUS       Copy_of_DD044_ConLS,_pP 5965 bp ds-DNA     circular     20-JAN-2020
DEFINITION  .
FEATURES             Location/Qualifiers
     promoter        4039..4215
                     /label="ScURA3 Promoter"
                     /ApEinfo_revcolor=#faac61
                     /ApEinfo_fwdcolor=#faac61
     misc_feature    2027..2169
                     /label="ConS"
                     /ApEinfo_revcolor=#ffef86
                     /ApEinfo_fwdcolor=#ffef86
     CDS             complement(247..1104)
                     /label="AmpR"
                     /ApEinfo_revcolor=#9f4240
                     /ApEinfo_fwdcolor=#9f4240
     terminator      5020..5097
                     /label="ScURA3 Terminator"
                     /ApEinfo_revcolor=#f8d3a9
                     /ApEinfo_fwdcolor=#f8d3a9
     protein_bind    2177..2180
                     /label="BsmBI"
                     /ApEinfo_revcolor=#b1ff67
                     /ApEinfo_fwdcolor=#b1ff67
     misc_feature    3877..4019
                     /label="Con1"
                     /ApEinfo_revcolor=#ffef86
                     /ApEinfo_fwdcolor=#ffef86
     CDS             2915..3622
                     /label="mRuby2"
                     /ApEinfo_revcolor=#ff454e
                     /ApEinfo_fwdcolor=#ff454e
     CDS             4216..5019
                     /label="URA3"
                     /ApEinfo_revcolor=#faac61
                     /ApEinfo_fwdcolor=#faac61
     rep_origin      complement(1236..1999)
                     /label="ColE1"
                     /ApEinfo_revcolor=#7f7f7f
                     /ApEinfo_fwdcolor=#7f7f7f
     promoter        complement(1105..1235)
                     /label="AmpR Promoter"
                     /ApEinfo_revcolor=#f58a5e
                     /ApEinfo_fwdcolor=#f58a5e
     rep_origin      join(5102..5965,1..99)
                     /label="2micron"
                     /ApEinfo_revcolor=#d6b295
                     /ApEinfo_fwdcolor=#d6b295
     terminator      3638..3861
                     /label="ScTDH1 Terminator"
                     /ApEinfo_revcolor=#ff9ccd
                     /ApEinfo_fwdcolor=#ff9ccd
     rep_origin      100..137
                     /label="FRT site"
                     /ApEinfo_revcolor=#b4abac
                     /ApEinfo_fwdcolor=#b4abac
     protein_bind    complement(3866..3869)
                     /label="BsmBI"
                     /ApEinfo_revcolor=#b1ff67
                     /ApEinfo_fwdcolor=#b1ff67
     protein_bind    2170..2175
                     /label="BsmBI"
                     /ApEinfo_revcolor=#b1ff67
                     /ApEinfo_fwdcolor=#b1ff67
     misc_feature    2177..2201
                     /label="ConS scar"
                     /ApEinfo_revcolor=#ffef86
                     /ApEinfo_fwdcolor=#ffef86
     promoter        2206..2905
                     /label="ScPOP6 Promoter"
                     /ApEinfo_revcolor=#84b0dc
                     /ApEinfo_fwdcolor=#84b0dc
     terminator      complement(150..246)
                     /label="AmpR Terminator"
                     /ApEinfo_revcolor=#f58a5e
                     /ApEinfo_fwdcolor=#f58a5e
     protein_bind    complement(3871..3876)
                     /label="BsmBI"
                     /ApEinfo_revcolor=#b1ff67
                     /ApEinfo_fwdcolor=#b1ff67
ORIGIN
        1 gcggtattcg caatatttta gtagctcgtt acagtccggt gcgtttttgg ttttttgaaa
       61 gtgcgtcatc agagcgcttt tggttttcaa aagcgctctg aagttcctat actttctagc
      121 tagagaatag gaacttcccg agcggccgcg attatcaaaa aggatcttca cctagatcct
      181 tttaaattaa aaatgaagtt ttaaatcaat ctaaagtata tatgagtaaa cttggtctga
      241 cagttaccaa tgcttaatca gtgaggcacc tatctcagcg atctgtctat ttcgttcatc
      301 catagttgcc tgactccccg tcgtgtagat aactacgata cgggagggct taccatctgg
      361 ccccagtgct gcaatgatac cgcgggaccc acgctcaccg gctccagatt tatcagcaat
      421 aaaccagcca gccggaaggg ccgagcgcag aagtggtcct gcaactttat ccgcctccat
      481 ccagtctatt aattgttgcc gggaagctag agtaagtagt tcgccagtta atagtttgcg
      541 caacgttgtt gccattgcta caggcatcgt ggtgtcacgc tcgtcgtttg gtatggcttc
      601 attcagctcc ggttcccaac gatcaaggcg agttacatga tcccccatgt tgtgcaaaaa
      661 agcggttagc tccttcggtc ctccgatcgt tgtcagaagt aagttggccg cagtgttatc
      721 actcatggtt atggcagcac tgcataattc tcttactgtc atgccatccg taagatgctt
      781 ttctgtgact ggtgagtact caaccaagtc attctgagaa tagtgtatgc ggcgaccgag
      841 ttgctcttgc ccggcgtcaa tacgggataa taccgcgcca catagcagaa ctttaaaagt
      901 gctcatcatt ggaaaacgtt cttcggggcg aaaactctca aggatcttac cgctgttgag
      961 atccagttcg atgtaaccca ctcgtgcacc caactgatct tcagcatctt ttactttcac
     1021 cagcgtttct gggtgagcaa aaacaggaag gcaaaatgcc gcaaaaaagg gaataagggc
     1081 gacacggaaa tgttgaatac tcatactctt cctttttcaa tattattgaa gcatttatca
     1141 gggttattgt ctcatgagcg gatacatatt tgaatgtatt tagaaaaata aacaaatagg
     1201 ggttccgcgc acatttcccc gaaaagtgcc acctgtcatg accaaaatcc cttaacgtga
     1261 gttttcgttc cactgagcgt cagaccccgt agaaaagatc aaaggatctt cttgagatcc
     1321 tttttttctg cgcgtaatct gctgcttgca aacaaaaaaa ccaccgctac cagcggtggt
     1381 ttgtttgccg gatcaagagc taccaactct ttttccgaag gtaactggct tcagcagagc
     1441 gcagatacca aatactgttc ttctagtgta gccgtagtta ggccaccact tcaagaactc
     1501 tgtagcaccg cctacatacc tcgctctgct aatcctgtta ccagtggctg ctgccagtgg
     1561 cgataagtcg tgtcttaccg ggttggactc aagacgatag ttaccggata aggcgcagcg
     1621 gtcgggctga acggggggtt cgtgcacaca gcccagcttg gagcgaacga cctacaccga
     1681 actgagatac ctacagcgtg agctatgaga aagcgccacg cttcccgaag ggagaaaggc
     1741 ggacaggtat ccggtaagcg gcagggtcgg aacaggagag cgcacgaggg agcttccagg
     1801 gggaaacgcc tggtatcttt atagtcctgt cgggtttcgc cacctctgac ttgagcgtcg
     1861 atttttgtga tgctcgtcag gggggcggag cctatggaaa aacgccagca acgcggcctt
     1921 tttacggttc ctggcctttt gctggccttt tgctcacatg ttctttcctg cgttatcccc
     1981 tgattctgtg gataaccgtg cggccgcccc tgaattcgca tctagatggt agagccacaa
     2041 acagccggta caagcaacga tctccaggac catctgaatc atgcgcggat gacacgaact
     2101 cacgacggcg atcacagaca ttaacccaca gtacagacac tgcgacaacg tggcaattcg
     2161 tcgcaatacc gtctcactga actggccgat aattgcagac gaacgttcgt gctttgtgat
     2221 aaagtgtttc acgtcatccg acatgacttc gtagttatgg actgaactgt gtggtgaggt
     2281 tccatgattt cttaggtcca gcagatacat gtctcttccc aatttcttgt taaggttacg
     2341 gccaatgctt cggttgttga gcttgttacc gaataagccg tgaagtatga taataggtgg
     2401 tcttggcttc ccttcatccc cagtttttac tgcatctctc ttgattatgt catatgaaag
     2461 gtccagtggg acttgctttt gttgcagcac ctttgctaat gaatgaaagg cacatagtga
     2521 ctgcttaaaa atgcaggaac ttaaattatt ccgaatggta ttttgtctca catatattgt
     2581 cccatactgt gccaagatcc cggctttacc cagtatcatc attgtaccgt taccaattct
     2641 cctcgtatat cacggttagt ttttaaacct cggggtgacg tttactattg gcgtactaat
     2701 atattcttat tttcttttct tttttgttgg cagtttcaag caacacatgt actggataac
     2761 caacccccgc acgctcttgg aaaaaattga gaaggcatcg gacacttgct gatgagtatt
     2821 tcgaaaaatt ccatgaagat gaggccaaga ttgtttggaa gagattgaaa agaagaagaa
     2881 gaaaaaaaga taaaagcaaa tcaaaagatc tatggtgtcc aaaggagagg agttaatcaa
     2941 ggaaaacatg agaatgaaag ttgtcatgga gggctccgtt aatggtcacc aattcaagtg
     3001 tacaggggaa ggtgaaggta atccttacat gggtacacaa actatgagaa ttaaagtaat
     3061 tgaaggcgga ccactaccat ttgcatttga cattctggca acgtcattca tgtacggatc
     3121 acgaactttc atcaagtacc ctaaaggtat accagacttt ttcaagcaat cttttccaga
     3181 gggttttaca tgggaaaggg ttacaagata cgaagatggg ggtgtcgtca cagttatgca
     3241 agatacttca ttagaagatg gctgccttgt ctatcatgtg caagtaagag gggtgaattt
     3301 tccttctaac ggacctgtga tgcagaaaaa gaccaaaggt tgggaaccaa atactgaaat
     3361 gatgtaccca gctgatggag gtttgagagg ctacacacac atggcgctta aagttgatgg
     3421 tggaggtcat ttgtcttgta gttttgttac cacttatcgt tctaaaaaga ctgttggcaa
     3481 tatcaaaatg ccaggaatac atgctgtaga ccacagacta gaaagactcg aagagagcga
     3541 taacgaaatg ttcgttgtac agagagagca tgccgtagcc aaatttgctg gcttaggcgg
     3601 tggtatggat gaattgtata agggatccta actcgagata aagcaatctt gatgaggata
     3661 atgatttttt tttgaatata cataaatact accgtttttc tgctagattt tgtgatgacg
     3721 taaataagta catattactt tttaagccaa gacaagatta agcattaact ttaccctttt
     3781 ctttctaagt ttcaatatta gttatcactg tttaaaagtt atggcgagaa cgtcggcggt
     3841 taaaatatat taccctgaac ggctgccaat gagacgacgg ggtcatcacg gctcatcatg
     3901 cgccaaacaa atgtgtgcaa tacacgctcg gatgactgca tgatgaccgc actgactggg
     3961 gacagcagat ccacctaagc ctgtgagaga agcagacacc cgacagatca aggcagttaa
     4021 ctagtgcact gcagtacacg gtttccttga aatttttttg attcggtaat ctccgaacag
     4081 aaggaagaac gaaggaagga gcacagactt agattggtat atatacgcat atgtagtgtt
     4141 gaagaaacat gaaattgccc agtattctta acccaactgc acagaacaaa aacgtgcagg
     4201 aaacgaagat aaatcatgtc gaaagctaca tataaggaac gtgctgctac tcatcctagt
     4261 cctgttgctg ccaagctatt taatatcatg cacgaaaagc aaacaaactt gtgtgcttca
     4321 ttggatgttc gtaccaccaa ggaattactg gagttagttg aagcattagg tcccaaaatt
     4381 tgtttactaa aaacacatgt ggatatcttg actgattttt ccatggaggg cacagttaag
     4441 ccgctaaagg cattatccgc caagtacaat tttttactct tcgaggacag aaaatttgct
     4501 gacattggta atacagtcaa attgcagtac tctgcgggtg tatacagaat agcagaatgg
     4561 gcagacatta cgaatgcaca cggtgtggtg ggcccaggta ttgttagcgg tttgaagcag
     4621 gcggcagaag aagtaacaaa ggaacctaga ggccttttga tgttagcaga attgtcatgc
     4681 aagggctccc tatctactgg agaatatact aagggtactg ttgacattgc gaagagcgac
     4741 aaagattttg ttatcggctt tattgctcaa agagacatgg gtggaagaga tgaaggttac
     4801 gattggttga ttatgacacc cggtgtgggt ttagatgaca agggagatgc attgggtcaa
     4861 cagtatagaa ccgtggatga tgtggtttct acaggatctg acattattat tgttggaaga
     4921 ggactatttg caaagggaag ggatgctaag gtagagggtg aacgttacag aaaagcaggc
     4981 tgggaagcat atttgagaag atgcggccag caaaactaaa aaactgtatt ataagtaaat
     5041 gcatgtatac taaactcaca aattagagct tcaatttaat tatatcagtt attacccgag
     5101 taacgaagca tctgtgcttc attttgtaga acaaaaatgc aacgcgagag cgctaatttt
     5161 tcaaacaaag aatctgagct gcatttttac agaacagaaa tgcaacgcga aagcgctatt
     5221 ttaccaacga agaatctgtg cttcattttt gtaaaacaaa aatgcaacgc gagagcgcta
     5281 atttttcaaa caaagaatct gagctgcatt tttacagaac agaaatgcaa cgcgagagcg
     5341 ctattttacc aacaaagaat ctatacttct tttttgttct acaaaaatgc atcccgagag
     5401 cgctattttt ctaacaaagc atcttagatt actttttttc tcctttgtgc gctctataat
     5461 gcagtctctt gataactttt tgcactgtag gtccgttaag gttagaagaa ggctactttg
     5521 gtgtctattt tctcttccat aaaaaaagcc tgactccact tcccgcgttt actgattact
     5581 agcgaagctg cgggtgcatt ttttcaagat aaaggcatcc ccgattatat tctataccga
     5641 tgtggattgc gcatactttg tgaacagaaa gtgatagcgt tgatgattct tcattggtca
     5701 gaaaattatg aacggtttct tctattttgt ctctatatac tacgtatagg aaatgtttac
     5761 attttcgtat tgttttcgat tcactctatg aatagttctt actacaattt ttttgtctaa
     5821 agagtaatac tagagataaa cataaaaaat gtagaggtcg agtttagatg caagttcaag
     5881 gagcgaaagg tggatgggta ggttatatag ggatatagca cagagatata tagcaaagag
     5941 atacttttga gcaatgtttg tggaa
//
