# Supplementary material for: Establishing Probiotic Saccharomyces boulardii as a Model Organism for Synthesis and Delivery of Biomolecules
Source: bioRxiv preprint, doi:10.1101/2020.01.22.915389, version 1 (2020-01-23)
Supplement: Supplementary File 1 - Plasmids [file 915389_file03.zip › Supplementary File S1 - Plasmids/DD045 ConLS pRAD27 mRuby 2 tTDH1 CONR1 URA3 2micron AmpR-ColE1.gb]

LOCUS       Copy_of_DD045_ConLS,_pR 5959 bp ds-DNA     circular     20-JAN-2020
DEFINITION  .
FEATURES             Location/Qualifiers
     rep_origin      99..136
                     /label="FRT site"
                     /ApEinfo_revcolor=#b4abac
                     /ApEinfo_fwdcolor=#b4abac
     terminator      complement(149..245)
                     /label="AmpR Terminator"
                     /ApEinfo_revcolor=#f58a5e
                     /ApEinfo_fwdcolor=#f58a5e
     protein_bind    2169..2174
                     /label="BsmBI"
                     /ApEinfo_revcolor=#b1ff67
                     /ApEinfo_fwdcolor=#b1ff67
     misc_feature    2176..2200
                     /label="ConS scar"
                     /ApEinfo_revcolor=#ffef86
                     /ApEinfo_fwdcolor=#ffef86
     promoter        complement(1104..1234)
                     /label="AmpR Promoter"
                     /ApEinfo_revcolor=#f58a5e
                     /ApEinfo_fwdcolor=#f58a5e
     protein_bind    complement(3859..3862)
                     /label="BsmBI"
                     /ApEinfo_revcolor=#b1ff67
                     /ApEinfo_fwdcolor=#b1ff67
     CDS             4209..5012
                     /label="URA3"
                     /ApEinfo_revcolor=#faac61
                     /ApEinfo_fwdcolor=#faac61
     protein_bind    complement(3864..3869)
                     /label="BsmBI"
                     /ApEinfo_revcolor=#b1ff67
                     /ApEinfo_fwdcolor=#b1ff67
     misc_feature    3870..4012
                     /label="Con1"
                     /ApEinfo_revcolor=#ffef86
                     /ApEinfo_fwdcolor=#ffef86
     rep_origin      join(5095..5959,1..98)
                     /label="2micron"
                     /ApEinfo_revcolor=#d6b295
                     /ApEinfo_fwdcolor=#d6b295
     promoter        2205..2898
                     /label="ScRAD27 Promoter"
                     /ApEinfo_revcolor=#84b0dc
                     /ApEinfo_fwdcolor=#84b0dc
     terminator      3631..3854
                     /label="ScTDH1 Terminator"
                     /ApEinfo_revcolor=#ff9ccd
                     /ApEinfo_fwdcolor=#ff9ccd
     protein_bind    2176..2179
                     /label="BsmBI"
                     /ApEinfo_revcolor=#b1ff67
                     /ApEinfo_fwdcolor=#b1ff67
     promoter        4032..4208
                     /label="ScURA3 Promoter"
                     /ApEinfo_revcolor=#faac61
                     /ApEinfo_fwdcolor=#faac61
     CDS             2908..3615
                     /label="mRuby2"
                     /ApEinfo_revcolor=#ff454e
                     /ApEinfo_fwdcolor=#ff454e
     misc_feature    2026..2168
                     /label="ConS"
                     /ApEinfo_revcolor=#ffef86
                     /ApEinfo_fwdcolor=#ffef86
     CDS             complement(246..1103)
                     /label="AmpR"
                     /ApEinfo_revcolor=#9f4240
                     /ApEinfo_fwdcolor=#9f4240
     terminator      5013..5090
                     /label="ScURA3 Terminator"
                     /ApEinfo_revcolor=#f8d3a9
                     /ApEinfo_fwdcolor=#f8d3a9
     rep_origin      complement(1235..1998)
                     /label="ColE1"
                     /ApEinfo_revcolor=#7f7f7f
                     /ApEinfo_fwdcolor=#7f7f7f
ORIGIN
        1 cggtattcgc aatattttag tagctcgtta cagtccggtg cgtttttggt tttttgaaag
       61 tgcgtcatca gagcgctttt ggttttcaaa agcgctctga agttcctata ctttctagct
      121 agagaatagg aacttcccga gcggccgcga ttatcaaaaa ggatcttcac ctagatcctt
      181 ttaaattaaa aatgaagttt taaatcaatc taaagtatat atgagtaaac ttggtctgac
      241 agttaccaat gcttaatcag tgaggcacct atctcagcga tctgtctatt tcgttcatcc
      301 atagttgcct gactccccgt cgtgtagata actacgatac gggagggctt accatctggc
      361 cccagtgctg caatgatacc gcgggaccca cgctcaccgg ctccagattt atcagcaata
      421 aaccagccag ccggaagggc cgagcgcaga agtggtcctg caactttatc cgcctccatc
      481 cagtctatta attgttgccg ggaagctaga gtaagtagtt cgccagttaa tagtttgcgc
      541 aacgttgttg ccattgctac aggcatcgtg gtgtcacgct cgtcgtttgg tatggcttca
      601 ttcagctccg gttcccaacg atcaaggcga gttacatgat cccccatgtt gtgcaaaaaa
      661 gcggttagct ccttcggtcc tccgatcgtt gtcagaagta agttggccgc agtgttatca
      721 ctcatggtta tggcagcact gcataattct cttactgtca tgccatccgt aagatgcttt
      781 tctgtgactg gtgagtactc aaccaagtca ttctgagaat agtgtatgcg gcgaccgagt
      841 tgctcttgcc cggcgtcaat acgggataat accgcgccac atagcagaac tttaaaagtg
      901 ctcatcattg gaaaacgttc ttcggggcga aaactctcaa ggatcttacc gctgttgaga
      961 tccagttcga tgtaacccac tcgtgcaccc aactgatctt cagcatcttt tactttcacc
     1021 agcgtttctg ggtgagcaaa aacaggaagg caaaatgccg caaaaaaggg aataagggcg
     1081 acacggaaat gttgaatact catactcttc ctttttcaat attattgaag catttatcag
     1141 ggttattgtc tcatgagcgg atacatattt gaatgtattt agaaaaataa acaaataggg
     1201 gttccgcgca catttccccg aaaagtgcca cctgtcatga ccaaaatccc ttaacgtgag
     1261 ttttcgttcc actgagcgtc agaccccgta gaaaagatca aaggatcttc ttgagatcct
     1321 ttttttctgc gcgtaatctg ctgcttgcaa acaaaaaaac caccgctacc agcggtggtt
     1381 tgtttgccgg atcaagagct accaactctt tttccgaagg taactggctt cagcagagcg
     1441 cagataccaa atactgttct tctagtgtag ccgtagttag gccaccactt caagaactct
     1501 gtagcaccgc ctacatacct cgctctgcta atcctgttac cagtggctgc tgccagtggc
     1561 gataagtcgt gtcttaccgg gttggactca agacgatagt taccggataa ggcgcagcgg
     1621 tcgggctgaa cggggggttc gtgcacacag cccagcttgg agcgaacgac ctacaccgaa
     1681 ctgagatacc tacagcgtga gctatgagaa agcgccacgc ttcccgaagg gagaaaggcg
     1741 gacaggtatc cggtaagcgg cagggtcgga acaggagagc gcacgaggga gcttccaggg
     1801 ggaaacgcct ggtatcttta tagtcctgtc gggtttcgcc acctctgact tgagcgtcga
     1861 tttttgtgat gctcgtcagg ggggcggagc ctatggaaaa acgccagcaa cgcggccttt
     1921 ttacggttcc tggccttttg ctggcctttt gctcacatgt tctttcctgc gttatcccct
     1981 gattctgtgg ataaccgtgc ggccgcccct gaattcgcat ctagatggta gagccacaaa
     2041 cagccggtac aagcaacgat ctccaggacc atctgaatca tgcgcggatg acacgaactc
     2101 acgacggcga tcacagacat taacccacag tacagacact gcgacaacgt ggcaattcgt
     2161 cgcaataccg tctcactgaa ctggccgata attgcagacg aacgccttgt gaaattgcaa
     2221 atatggtgat ttgaaacgtt tcctagtgca gcaggatcac agataacgtg taaagggctt
     2281 agcagttgat aatcctctct agttaagacc taaacaaaat gctgtcacta accgtagtat
     2341 taaatgacac actttggtga ctttcgttaa tggggatgtg gtagtggcca ttgccaataa
     2401 acaaaaagaa cagggaaaga agtagaaagt gatataagtt tgcttgccac ttttcgtttt
     2461 tcacgaaaaa aacaggcgaa aaaaaatgct agacaagtac ccggctgaat cacacctcgt
     2521 taacagtgac tttcggtgac agatacccga ttgggcaccc ggctggtaag ttatgataga
     2581 aagccaacgc tgtactattg gcttagctat ggcaatattt tgattatcag ctagttttat
     2641 taacgttata attagtgtaa ccagtttttc atctatttca tttatttcat ttatttactt
     2701 taattgcaga tccccctaac gcgtttaaag cttttattca ctagcttatg tattttttat
     2761 aggaaacgcg acgcgtaaca tcgcgcaaat gaaggttttg atgtattata atgaggtatt
     2821 cttccttata tacatcgatg aaaagcgttg acagcataca ttggaaagaa ataggaaacg
     2881 gacaccggaa gaaaaaatag atctatggtg tccaaaggag aggagttaat caaggaaaac
     2941 atgagaatga aagttgtcat ggagggctcc gttaatggtc accaattcaa gtgtacaggg
     3001 gaaggtgaag gtaatcctta catgggtaca caaactatga gaattaaagt aattgaaggc
     3061 ggaccactac catttgcatt tgacattctg gcaacgtcat tcatgtacgg atcacgaact
     3121 ttcatcaagt accctaaagg tataccagac tttttcaagc aatcttttcc agagggtttt
     3181 acatgggaaa gggttacaag atacgaagat gggggtgtcg tcacagttat gcaagatact
     3241 tcattagaag atggctgcct tgtctatcat gtgcaagtaa gaggggtgaa ttttccttct
     3301 aacggacctg tgatgcagaa aaagaccaaa ggttgggaac caaatactga aatgatgtac
     3361 ccagctgatg gaggtttgag aggctacaca cacatggcgc ttaaagttga tggtggaggt
     3421 catttgtctt gtagttttgt taccacttat cgttctaaaa agactgttgg caatatcaaa
     3481 atgccaggaa tacatgctgt agaccacaga ctagaaagac tcgaagagag cgataacgaa
     3541 atgttcgttg tacagagaga gcatgccgta gccaaatttg ctggcttagg cggtggtatg
     3601 gatgaattgt ataagggatc ctaactcgag ataaagcaat cttgatgagg ataatgattt
     3661 ttttttgaat atacataaat actaccgttt ttctgctaga ttttgtgatg acgtaaataa
     3721 gtacatatta ctttttaagc caagacaaga ttaagcatta actttaccct tttctttcta
     3781 agtttcaata ttagttatca ctgtttaaaa gttatggcga gaacgtcggc ggttaaaata
     3841 tattaccctg aacggctgcc aatgagacga cggggtcatc acggctcatc atgcgccaaa
     3901 caaatgtgtg caatacacgc tcggatgact gcatgatgac cgcactgact ggggacagca
     3961 gatccaccta agcctgtgag agaagcagac acccgacaga tcaaggcagt taactagtgc
     4021 actgcagtac acggtttcct tgaaattttt ttgattcggt aatctccgaa cagaaggaag
     4081 aacgaaggaa ggagcacaga cttagattgg tatatatacg catatgtagt gttgaagaaa
     4141 catgaaattg cccagtattc ttaacccaac tgcacagaac aaaaacgtgc aggaaacgaa
     4201 gataaatcat gtcgaaagct acatataagg aacgtgctgc tactcatcct agtcctgttg
     4261 ctgccaagct atttaatatc atgcacgaaa agcaaacaaa cttgtgtgct tcattggatg
     4321 ttcgtaccac caaggaatta ctggagttag ttgaagcatt aggtcccaaa atttgtttac
     4381 taaaaacaca tgtggatatc ttgactgatt tttccatgga gggcacagtt aagccgctaa
     4441 aggcattatc cgccaagtac aattttttac tcttcgagga cagaaaattt gctgacattg
     4501 gtaatacagt caaattgcag tactctgcgg gtgtatacag aatagcagaa tgggcagaca
     4561 ttacgaatgc acacggtgtg gtgggcccag gtattgttag cggtttgaag caggcggcag
     4621 aagaagtaac aaaggaacct agaggccttt tgatgttagc agaattgtca tgcaagggct
     4681 ccctatctac tggagaatat actaagggta ctgttgacat tgcgaagagc gacaaagatt
     4741 ttgttatcgg ctttattgct caaagagaca tgggtggaag agatgaaggt tacgattggt
     4801 tgattatgac acccggtgtg ggtttagatg acaagggaga tgcattgggt caacagtata
     4861 gaaccgtgga tgatgtggtt tctacaggat ctgacattat tattgttgga agaggactat
     4921 ttgcaaaggg aagggatgct aaggtagagg gtgaacgtta cagaaaagca ggctgggaag
     4981 catatttgag aagatgcggc cagcaaaact aaaaaactgt attataagta aatgcatgta
     5041 tactaaactc acaaattaga gcttcaattt aattatatca gttattaccc gagtaacgaa
     5101 gcatctgtgc ttcattttgt agaacaaaaa tgcaacgcga gagcgctaat ttttcaaaca
     5161 aagaatctga gctgcatttt tacagaacag aaatgcaacg cgaaagcgct attttaccaa
     5221 cgaagaatct gtgcttcatt tttgtaaaac aaaaatgcaa cgcgagagcg ctaatttttc
     5281 aaacaaagaa tctgagctgc atttttacag aacagaaatg caacgcgaga gcgctatttt
     5341 accaacaaag aatctatact tcttttttgt tctacaaaaa tgcatcccga gagcgctatt
     5401 tttctaacaa agcatcttag attacttttt ttctcctttg tgcgctctat aatgcagtct
     5461 cttgataact ttttgcactg taggtccgtt aaggttagaa gaaggctact ttggtgtcta
     5521 ttttctcttc cataaaaaaa gcctgactcc acttcccgcg tttactgatt actagcgaag
     5581 ctgcgggtgc attttttcaa gataaaggca tccccgatta tattctatac cgatgtggat
     5641 tgcgcatact ttgtgaacag aaagtgatag cgttgatgat tcttcattgg tcagaaaatt
     5701 atgaacggtt tcttctattt tgtctctata tactacgtat aggaaatgtt tacattttcg
     5761 tattgttttc gattcactct atgaatagtt cttactacaa tttttttgtc taaagagtaa
     5821 tactagagat aaacataaaa aatgtagagg tcgagtttag atgcaagttc aaggagcgaa
     5881 aggtggatgg gtaggttata tagggatata gcacagagat atatagcaaa gagatacttt
     5941 tgagcaatgt ttgtggaag
//
