# Supplementary material for: Establishing Probiotic Saccharomyces boulardii as a Model Organism for Synthesis and Delivery of Biomolecules
Source: bioRxiv preprint, doi:10.1101/2020.01.22.915389, version 1 (2020-01-23)
Supplement: Supplementary File 1 - Plasmids [file 915389_file03.zip › Supplementary File S1 - Plasmids/DD046 ConLS pPSP2 mRuby 2 tTDH1 CONR1 URA3 2micron AmpR-ColE1.gb]

LOCUS       Copy_of_DD046_ConLS,_pP 5965 bp ds-DNA     circular     20-JAN-2020
DEFINITION  .
FEATURES             Location/Qualifiers
     terminator      5020..5097
                     /label="ScURA3 Terminator"
                     /ApEinfo_revcolor=#f8d3a9
                     /ApEinfo_fwdcolor=#f8d3a9
     promoter        4039..4215
                     /label="ScURA3 Promoter"
                     /ApEinfo_revcolor=#faac61
                     /ApEinfo_fwdcolor=#faac61
     CDS             2915..3622
                     /label="mRuby2"
                     /ApEinfo_revcolor=#ff454e
                     /ApEinfo_fwdcolor=#ff454e
     CDS             complement(247..1104)
                     /label="AmpR"
                     /ApEinfo_revcolor=#9f4240
                     /ApEinfo_fwdcolor=#9f4240
     terminator      complement(150..246)
                     /label="AmpR Terminator"
                     /ApEinfo_revcolor=#f58a5e
                     /ApEinfo_fwdcolor=#f58a5e
     misc_feature    2177..2201
                     /label="ConS scar"
                     /ApEinfo_revcolor=#ffef86
                     /ApEinfo_fwdcolor=#ffef86
     rep_origin      100..137
                     /label="FRT site"
                     /ApEinfo_revcolor=#b4abac
                     /ApEinfo_fwdcolor=#b4abac
     misc_feature    2027..2169
                     /label="ConS"
                     /ApEinfo_revcolor=#ffef86
                     /ApEinfo_fwdcolor=#ffef86
     misc_feature    3877..4019
                     /label="Con1"
                     /ApEinfo_revcolor=#ffef86
                     /ApEinfo_fwdcolor=#ffef86
     protein_bind    2170..2175
                     /label="BsmBI"
                     /ApEinfo_revcolor=#b1ff67
                     /ApEinfo_fwdcolor=#b1ff67
     terminator      3638..3861
                     /label="ScTDH1 Terminator"
                     /ApEinfo_revcolor=#ff9ccd
                     /ApEinfo_fwdcolor=#ff9ccd
     protein_bind    2177..2180
                     /label="BsmBI"
                     /ApEinfo_revcolor=#b1ff67
                     /ApEinfo_fwdcolor=#b1ff67
     promoter        2206..2905
                     /label="ScPSP2 Promoter"
                     /ApEinfo_revcolor=#84b0dc
                     /ApEinfo_fwdcolor=#84b0dc
     CDS             4216..5019
                     /label="URA3"
                     /ApEinfo_revcolor=#faac61
                     /ApEinfo_fwdcolor=#faac61
     rep_origin      complement(1236..1999)
                     /label="ColE1"
                     /ApEinfo_revcolor=#7f7f7f
                     /ApEinfo_fwdcolor=#7f7f7f
     rep_origin      join(5102..5965,1..99)
                     /label="2micron"
                     /ApEinfo_revcolor=#d6b295
                     /ApEinfo_fwdcolor=#d6b295
     protein_bind    complement(3871..3876)
                     /label="BsmBI"
                     /ApEinfo_revcolor=#b1ff67
                     /ApEinfo_fwdcolor=#b1ff67
     protein_bind    complement(3866..3869)
                     /label="BsmBI"
                     /ApEinfo_revcolor=#b1ff67
                     /ApEinfo_fwdcolor=#b1ff67
     promoter        complement(1105..1235)
                     /label="AmpR Promoter"
                     /ApEinfo_revcolor=#f58a5e
                     /ApEinfo_fwdcolor=#f58a5e
ORIGIN
        1 gcggtattcg caatatttta gtagctcgtt acagtccggt gcgtttttgg ttttttgaaa
       61 gtgcgtcatc agagcgcttt tggttttcaa aagcgctctg aagttcctat actttctagc
      121 tagagaatag gaacttcccg agcggccgcg attatcaaaa aggatcttca cctagatcct
      181 tttaaattaa aaatgaagtt ttaaatcaat ctaaagtata tatgagtaaa cttggtctga
      241 cagttaccaa tgcttaatca gtgaggcacc tatctcagcg atctgtctat ttcgttcatc
      301 catagttgcc tgactccccg tcgtgtagat aactacgata cgggagggct taccatctgg
      361 ccccagtgct gcaatgatac cgcgggaccc acgctcaccg gctccagatt tatcagcaat
      421 aaaccagcca gccggaaggg ccgagcgcag aagtggtcct gcaactttat ccgcctccat
      481 ccagtctatt aattgttgcc gggaagctag agtaagtagt tcgccagtta atagtttgcg
      541 caacgttgtt gccattgcta caggcatcgt ggtgtcacgc tcgtcgtttg gtatggcttc
      601 attcagctcc ggttcccaac gatcaaggcg agttacatga tcccccatgt tgtgcaaaaa
      661 agcggttagc tccttcggtc ctccgatcgt tgtcagaagt aagttggccg cagtgttatc
      721 actcatggtt atggcagcac tgcataattc tcttactgtc atgccatccg taagatgctt
      781 ttctgtgact ggtgagtact caaccaagtc attctgagaa tagtgtatgc ggcgaccgag
      841 ttgctcttgc ccggcgtcaa tacgggataa taccgcgcca catagcagaa ctttaaaagt
      901 gctcatcatt ggaaaacgtt cttcggggcg aaaactctca aggatcttac cgctgttgag
      961 atccagttcg atgtaaccca ctcgtgcacc caactgatct tcagcatctt ttactttcac
     1021 cagcgtttct gggtgagcaa aaacaggaag gcaaaatgcc gcaaaaaagg gaataagggc
     1081 gacacggaaa tgttgaatac tcatactctt cctttttcaa tattattgaa gcatttatca
     1141 gggttattgt ctcatgagcg gatacatatt tgaatgtatt tagaaaaata aacaaatagg
     1201 ggttccgcgc acatttcccc gaaaagtgcc acctgtcatg accaaaatcc cttaacgtga
     1261 gttttcgttc cactgagcgt cagaccccgt agaaaagatc aaaggatctt cttgagatcc
     1321 tttttttctg cgcgtaatct gctgcttgca aacaaaaaaa ccaccgctac cagcggtggt
     1381 ttgtttgccg gatcaagagc taccaactct ttttccgaag gtaactggct tcagcagagc
     1441 gcagatacca aatactgttc ttctagtgta gccgtagtta ggccaccact tcaagaactc
     1501 tgtagcaccg cctacatacc tcgctctgct aatcctgtta ccagtggctg ctgccagtgg
     1561 cgataagtcg tgtcttaccg ggttggactc aagacgatag ttaccggata aggcgcagcg
     1621 gtcgggctga acggggggtt cgtgcacaca gcccagcttg gagcgaacga cctacaccga
     1681 actgagatac ctacagcgtg agctatgaga aagcgccacg cttcccgaag ggagaaaggc
     1741 ggacaggtat ccggtaagcg gcagggtcgg aacaggagag cgcacgaggg agcttccagg
     1801 gggaaacgcc tggtatcttt atagtcctgt cgggtttcgc cacctctgac ttgagcgtcg
     1861 atttttgtga tgctcgtcag gggggcggag cctatggaaa aacgccagca acgcggcctt
     1921 tttacggttc ctggcctttt gctggccttt tgctcacatg ttctttcctg cgttatcccc
     1981 tgattctgtg gataaccgtg cggccgcccc tgaattcgca tctagatggt agagccacaa
     2041 acagccggta caagcaacga tctccaggac catctgaatc atgcgcggat gacacgaact
     2101 cacgacggcg atcacagaca ttaacccaca gtacagacac tgcgacaacg tggcaattcg
     2161 tcgcaatacc gtctcactga actggccgat aattgcagac gaacgtgacc caacatcaga
     2221 tgacccaagg tccacctctt attaaaggac gtttgatcct tcgacaccat ggctctgttg
     2281 aacttttatc tgagagagga aaaaaaggaa ggaaaaaaaa gaagaaactt cctttattta
     2341 tttgtcttaa ccacaacaca caatgcaata agatgcaata taatatcaaa gccaatatct
     2401 tatgttgctg atcctgagaa ggaatatata caatttatgt agtaaaatac cttttcttct
     2461 gcgagttgca agaaatagaa aagactccga ttgcgcatcg ccagaataaa atttcacaac
     2521 cacacttttt ggctgaactt tttattacct gattaaacag agagagaaaa ggtagaggtc
     2581 aaaatttttt aagcaaaact aaaaaagatg caaaatcacg tgctgaaaat ctaacataag
     2641 ggttaagatt agagttttat aggacttgtt ttgtaatatt tcaaatacga gctaacccta
     2701 ctgatttcaa ttaggtctaa tttagggttg agctgcactg aaatttcgga aattttgggt
     2761 tattttaaat gagacagaag aactacagag atacgttctt cagactttaa agcttatctc
     2821 cacaaagaat tggtcaagaa atcatcctag aaaaacacgt ttgctcactc gatcttaatc
     2881 acatagagtg ctggaacggg aagaaagatc tatggtgtcc aaaggagagg agttaatcaa
     2941 ggaaaacatg agaatgaaag ttgtcatgga gggctccgtt aatggtcacc aattcaagtg
     3001 tacaggggaa ggtgaaggta atccttacat gggtacacaa actatgagaa ttaaagtaat
     3061 tgaaggcgga ccactaccat ttgcatttga cattctggca acgtcattca tgtacggatc
     3121 acgaactttc atcaagtacc ctaaaggtat accagacttt ttcaagcaat cttttccaga
     3181 gggttttaca tgggaaaggg ttacaagata cgaagatggg ggtgtcgtca cagttatgca
     3241 agatacttca ttagaagatg gctgccttgt ctatcatgtg caagtaagag gggtgaattt
     3301 tccttctaac ggacctgtga tgcagaaaaa gaccaaaggt tgggaaccaa atactgaaat
     3361 gatgtaccca gctgatggag gtttgagagg ctacacacac atggcgctta aagttgatgg
     3421 tggaggtcat ttgtcttgta gttttgttac cacttatcgt tctaaaaaga ctgttggcaa
     3481 tatcaaaatg ccaggaatac atgctgtaga ccacagacta gaaagactcg aagagagcga
     3541 taacgaaatg ttcgttgtac agagagagca tgccgtagcc aaatttgctg gcttaggcgg
     3601 tggtatggat gaattgtata agggatccta actcgagata aagcaatctt gatgaggata
     3661 atgatttttt tttgaatata cataaatact accgtttttc tgctagattt tgtgatgacg
     3721 taaataagta catattactt tttaagccaa gacaagatta agcattaact ttaccctttt
     3781 ctttctaagt ttcaatatta gttatcactg tttaaaagtt atggcgagaa cgtcggcggt
     3841 taaaatatat taccctgaac ggctgccaat gagacgacgg ggtcatcacg gctcatcatg
     3901 cgccaaacaa atgtgtgcaa tacacgctcg gatgactgca tgatgaccgc actgactggg
     3961 gacagcagat ccacctaagc ctgtgagaga agcagacacc cgacagatca aggcagttaa
     4021 ctagtgcact gcagtacacg gtttccttga aatttttttg attcggtaat ctccgaacag
     4081 aaggaagaac gaaggaagga gcacagactt agattggtat atatacgcat atgtagtgtt
     4141 gaagaaacat gaaattgccc agtattctta acccaactgc acagaacaaa aacgtgcagg
     4201 aaacgaagat aaatcatgtc gaaagctaca tataaggaac gtgctgctac tcatcctagt
     4261 cctgttgctg ccaagctatt taatatcatg cacgaaaagc aaacaaactt gtgtgcttca
     4321 ttggatgttc gtaccaccaa ggaattactg gagttagttg aagcattagg tcccaaaatt
     4381 tgtttactaa aaacacatgt ggatatcttg actgattttt ccatggaggg cacagttaag
     4441 ccgctaaagg cattatccgc caagtacaat tttttactct tcgaggacag aaaatttgct
     4501 gacattggta atacagtcaa attgcagtac tctgcgggtg tatacagaat agcagaatgg
     4561 gcagacatta cgaatgcaca cggtgtggtg ggcccaggta ttgttagcgg tttgaagcag
     4621 gcggcagaag aagtaacaaa ggaacctaga ggccttttga tgttagcaga attgtcatgc
     4681 aagggctccc tatctactgg agaatatact aagggtactg ttgacattgc gaagagcgac
     4741 aaagattttg ttatcggctt tattgctcaa agagacatgg gtggaagaga tgaaggttac
     4801 gattggttga ttatgacacc cggtgtgggt ttagatgaca agggagatgc attgggtcaa
     4861 cagtatagaa ccgtggatga tgtggtttct acaggatctg acattattat tgttggaaga
     4921 ggactatttg caaagggaag ggatgctaag gtagagggtg aacgttacag aaaagcaggc
     4981 tgggaagcat atttgagaag atgcggccag caaaactaaa aaactgtatt ataagtaaat
     5041 gcatgtatac taaactcaca aattagagct tcaatttaat tatatcagtt attacccgag
     5101 taacgaagca tctgtgcttc attttgtaga acaaaaatgc aacgcgagag cgctaatttt
     5161 tcaaacaaag aatctgagct gcatttttac agaacagaaa tgcaacgcga aagcgctatt
     5221 ttaccaacga agaatctgtg cttcattttt gtaaaacaaa aatgcaacgc gagagcgcta
     5281 atttttcaaa caaagaatct gagctgcatt tttacagaac agaaatgcaa cgcgagagcg
     5341 ctattttacc aacaaagaat ctatacttct tttttgttct acaaaaatgc atcccgagag
     5401 cgctattttt ctaacaaagc atcttagatt actttttttc tcctttgtgc gctctataat
     5461 gcagtctctt gataactttt tgcactgtag gtccgttaag gttagaagaa ggctactttg
     5521 gtgtctattt tctcttccat aaaaaaagcc tgactccact tcccgcgttt actgattact
     5581 agcgaagctg cgggtgcatt ttttcaagat aaaggcatcc ccgattatat tctataccga
     5641 tgtggattgc gcatactttg tgaacagaaa gtgatagcgt tgatgattct tcattggtca
     5701 gaaaattatg aacggtttct tctattttgt ctctatatac tacgtatagg aaatgtttac
     5761 attttcgtat tgttttcgat tcactctatg aatagttctt actacaattt ttttgtctaa
     5821 agagtaatac tagagataaa cataaaaaat gtagaggtcg agtttagatg caagttcaag
     5881 gagcgaaagg tggatgggta ggttatatag ggatatagca cagagatata tagcaaagag
     5941 atacttttga gcaatgtttg tggaa
//
