# Supplementary material for: Establishing Probiotic Saccharomyces boulardii as a Model Organism for Synthesis and Delivery of Biomolecules
Source: bioRxiv preprint, doi:10.1101/2020.01.22.915389, version 1 (2020-01-23)
Supplement: Supplementary File 1 - Plasmids [file 915389_file03.zip › Supplementary File S1 - Plasmids/DD047 ConLS pREV1 mRuby 2 tTDH1 CONR1 URA3 2micron AmpR-ColE1.gb]

LOCUS       Copy_of_DD047_ConLS,_pR 5965 bp ds-DNA     circular     20-JAN-2020
DEFINITION  .
FEATURES             Location/Qualifiers
     protein_bind    2177..2180
                     /label="BsmBI"
                     /ApEinfo_revcolor=#b1ff67
                     /ApEinfo_fwdcolor=#b1ff67
     promoter        complement(1105..1235)
                     /label="AmpR Promoter"
                     /ApEinfo_revcolor=#f58a5e
                     /ApEinfo_fwdcolor=#f58a5e
     promoter        2206..2905
                     /label="ScREV1 Promoter"
                     /ApEinfo_revcolor=#84b0dc
                     /ApEinfo_fwdcolor=#84b0dc
     CDS             complement(247..1104)
                     /label="AmpR"
                     /ApEinfo_revcolor=#9f4240
                     /ApEinfo_fwdcolor=#9f4240
     protein_bind    2170..2175
                     /label="BsmBI"
                     /ApEinfo_revcolor=#b1ff67
                     /ApEinfo_fwdcolor=#b1ff67
     protein_bind    complement(3871..3876)
                     /label="BsmBI"
                     /ApEinfo_revcolor=#b1ff67
                     /ApEinfo_fwdcolor=#b1ff67
     CDS             4216..5019
                     /label="URA3"
                     /ApEinfo_revcolor=#faac61
                     /ApEinfo_fwdcolor=#faac61
     terminator      complement(150..246)
                     /label="AmpR Terminator"
                     /ApEinfo_revcolor=#f58a5e
                     /ApEinfo_fwdcolor=#f58a5e
     promoter        4039..4215
                     /label="ScURA3 Promoter"
                     /ApEinfo_revcolor=#faac61
                     /ApEinfo_fwdcolor=#faac61
     misc_feature    2027..2169
                     /label="ConS"
                     /ApEinfo_revcolor=#ffef86
                     /ApEinfo_fwdcolor=#ffef86
     misc_feature    2177..2201
                     /label="ConS scar"
                     /ApEinfo_revcolor=#ffef86
                     /ApEinfo_fwdcolor=#ffef86
     rep_origin      join(5102..5965,1..99)
                     /label="2micron"
                     /ApEinfo_revcolor=#d6b295
                     /ApEinfo_fwdcolor=#d6b295
     rep_origin      100..137
                     /label="FRT site"
                     /ApEinfo_revcolor=#b4abac
                     /ApEinfo_fwdcolor=#b4abac
     terminator      5020..5097
                     /label="ScURA3 Terminator"
                     /ApEinfo_revcolor=#f8d3a9
                     /ApEinfo_fwdcolor=#f8d3a9
     CDS             2915..3622
                     /label="mRuby2"
                     /ApEinfo_revcolor=#ff454e
                     /ApEinfo_fwdcolor=#ff454e
     rep_origin      complement(1236..1999)
                     /label="ColE1"
                     /ApEinfo_revcolor=#7f7f7f
                     /ApEinfo_fwdcolor=#7f7f7f
     protein_bind    complement(3866..3869)
                     /label="BsmBI"
                     /ApEinfo_revcolor=#b1ff67
                     /ApEinfo_fwdcolor=#b1ff67
     misc_feature    3877..4019
                     /label="Con1"
                     /ApEinfo_revcolor=#ffef86
                     /ApEinfo_fwdcolor=#ffef86
     terminator      3638..3861
                     /label="ScTDH1 Terminator"
                     /ApEinfo_revcolor=#ff9ccd
                     /ApEinfo_fwdcolor=#ff9ccd
ORIGIN
        1 gcggtattcg caatatttta gtagctcgtt acagtccggt gcgtttttgg ttttttgaaa
       61 gtgcgtcatc agagcgcttt tggttttcaa aagcgctctg aagttcctat actttctagc
      121 tagagaatag gaacttcccg agcggccgcg attatcaaaa aggatcttca cctagatcct
      181 tttaaattaa aaatgaagtt ttaaatcaat ctaaagtata tatgagtaaa cttggtctga
      241 cagttaccaa tgcttaatca gtgaggcacc tatctcagcg atctgtctat ttcgttcatc
      301 catagttgcc tgactccccg tcgtgtagat aactacgata cgggagggct taccatctgg
      361 ccccagtgct gcaatgatac cgcgggaccc acgctcaccg gctccagatt tatcagcaat
      421 aaaccagcca gccggaaggg ccgagcgcag aagtggtcct gcaactttat ccgcctccat
      481 ccagtctatt aattgttgcc gggaagctag agtaagtagt tcgccagtta atagtttgcg
      541 caacgttgtt gccattgcta caggcatcgt ggtgtcacgc tcgtcgtttg gtatggcttc
      601 attcagctcc ggttcccaac gatcaaggcg agttacatga tcccccatgt tgtgcaaaaa
      661 agcggttagc tccttcggtc ctccgatcgt tgtcagaagt aagttggccg cagtgttatc
      721 actcatggtt atggcagcac tgcataattc tcttactgtc atgccatccg taagatgctt
      781 ttctgtgact ggtgagtact caaccaagtc attctgagaa tagtgtatgc ggcgaccgag
      841 ttgctcttgc ccggcgtcaa tacgggataa taccgcgcca catagcagaa ctttaaaagt
      901 gctcatcatt ggaaaacgtt cttcggggcg aaaactctca aggatcttac cgctgttgag
      961 atccagttcg atgtaaccca ctcgtgcacc caactgatct tcagcatctt ttactttcac
     1021 cagcgtttct gggtgagcaa aaacaggaag gcaaaatgcc gcaaaaaagg gaataagggc
     1081 gacacggaaa tgttgaatac tcatactctt cctttttcaa tattattgaa gcatttatca
     1141 gggttattgt ctcatgagcg gatacatatt tgaatgtatt tagaaaaata aacaaatagg
     1201 ggttccgcgc acatttcccc gaaaagtgcc acctgtcatg accaaaatcc cttaacgtga
     1261 gttttcgttc cactgagcgt cagaccccgt agaaaagatc aaaggatctt cttgagatcc
     1321 tttttttctg cgcgtaatct gctgcttgca aacaaaaaaa ccaccgctac cagcggtggt
     1381 ttgtttgccg gatcaagagc taccaactct ttttccgaag gtaactggct tcagcagagc
     1441 gcagatacca aatactgttc ttctagtgta gccgtagtta ggccaccact tcaagaactc
     1501 tgtagcaccg cctacatacc tcgctctgct aatcctgtta ccagtggctg ctgccagtgg
     1561 cgataagtcg tgtcttaccg ggttggactc aagacgatag ttaccggata aggcgcagcg
     1621 gtcgggctga acggggggtt cgtgcacaca gcccagcttg gagcgaacga cctacaccga
     1681 actgagatac ctacagcgtg agctatgaga aagcgccacg cttcccgaag ggagaaaggc
     1741 ggacaggtat ccggtaagcg gcagggtcgg aacaggagag cgcacgaggg agcttccagg
     1801 gggaaacgcc tggtatcttt atagtcctgt cgggtttcgc cacctctgac ttgagcgtcg
     1861 atttttgtga tgctcgtcag gggggcggag cctatggaaa aacgccagca acgcggcctt
     1921 tttacggttc ctggcctttt gctggccttt tgctcacatg ttctttcctg cgttatcccc
     1981 tgattctgtg gataaccgtg cggccgcccc tgaattcgca tctagatggt agagccacaa
     2041 acagccggta caagcaacga tctccaggac catctgaatc atgcgcggat gacacgaact
     2101 cacgacggcg atcacagaca ttaacccaca gtacagacac tgcgacaacg tggcaattcg
     2161 tcgcaatacc gtctcactga actggccgat aattgcagac gaacggtgtt gttatccgat
     2221 acaaccggat atttttcttt taatgagtct aaaccgtgat agcttcaggt taatacaatc
     2281 aaaaaaagct caaatattct tttaatgccg cgttcacaga ttccaattga atacaactag
     2341 gtagttcatt atatgaagcc tttgctacta tttttcacta tagtctgcct tcaccttaat
     2401 gcagacatcc acatatttta atcactttaa aataaaaagg aagatatatt agaagctatg
     2461 atccaatctg taagccagat taaaattcac gaactcttct ttcatttgaa ttgaatgctt
     2521 tgagttgggg tagattatcg caaattactc atcacattta ttgactacga acttgctgat
     2581 gtcctttttt tatttatatt tttcttcagt gaagcgattt tttttttaca cagaccaaga
     2641 cggaaaaaag tagctaagga agaaaacaaa atcatgaaaa aaatgtgaag tgatcatgca
     2701 catcgcatca acttaaacat tggcttagag atatatagag ttagagttta cggcaacctt
     2761 taagcaccaa taccttttgg catagtctaa agacctggtt cttaatttta aacaaattta
     2821 actaaagatt tccctatcaa agaagtaacg agttgacaga ttttctcaaa ataaatcgat
     2881 actgcatttc taggcatatc cagcgagatc tatggtgtcc aaaggagagg agttaatcaa
     2941 ggaaaacatg agaatgaaag ttgtcatgga gggctccgtt aatggtcacc aattcaagtg
     3001 tacaggggaa ggtgaaggta atccttacat gggtacacaa actatgagaa ttaaagtaat
     3061 tgaaggcgga ccactaccat ttgcatttga cattctggca acgtcattca tgtacggatc
     3121 acgaactttc atcaagtacc ctaaaggtat accagacttt ttcaagcaat cttttccaga
     3181 gggttttaca tgggaaaggg ttacaagata cgaagatggg ggtgtcgtca cagttatgca
     3241 agatacttca ttagaagatg gctgccttgt ctatcatgtg caagtaagag gggtgaattt
     3301 tccttctaac ggacctgtga tgcagaaaaa gaccaaaggt tgggaaccaa atactgaaat
     3361 gatgtaccca gctgatggag gtttgagagg ctacacacac atggcgctta aagttgatgg
     3421 tggaggtcat ttgtcttgta gttttgttac cacttatcgt tctaaaaaga ctgttggcaa
     3481 tatcaaaatg ccaggaatac atgctgtaga ccacagacta gaaagactcg aagagagcga
     3541 taacgaaatg ttcgttgtac agagagagca tgccgtagcc aaatttgctg gcttaggcgg
     3601 tggtatggat gaattgtata agggatccta actcgagata aagcaatctt gatgaggata
     3661 atgatttttt tttgaatata cataaatact accgtttttc tgctagattt tgtgatgacg
     3721 taaataagta catattactt tttaagccaa gacaagatta agcattaact ttaccctttt
     3781 ctttctaagt ttcaatatta gttatcactg tttaaaagtt atggcgagaa cgtcggcggt
     3841 taaaatatat taccctgaac ggctgccaat gagacgacgg ggtcatcacg gctcatcatg
     3901 cgccaaacaa atgtgtgcaa tacacgctcg gatgactgca tgatgaccgc actgactggg
     3961 gacagcagat ccacctaagc ctgtgagaga agcagacacc cgacagatca aggcagttaa
     4021 ctagtgcact gcagtacacg gtttccttga aatttttttg attcggtaat ctccgaacag
     4081 aaggaagaac gaaggaagga gcacagactt agattggtat atatacgcat atgtagtgtt
     4141 gaagaaacat gaaattgccc agtattctta acccaactgc acagaacaaa aacgtgcagg
     4201 aaacgaagat aaatcatgtc gaaagctaca tataaggaac gtgctgctac tcatcctagt
     4261 cctgttgctg ccaagctatt taatatcatg cacgaaaagc aaacaaactt gtgtgcttca
     4321 ttggatgttc gtaccaccaa ggaattactg gagttagttg aagcattagg tcccaaaatt
     4381 tgtttactaa aaacacatgt ggatatcttg actgattttt ccatggaggg cacagttaag
     4441 ccgctaaagg cattatccgc caagtacaat tttttactct tcgaggacag aaaatttgct
     4501 gacattggta atacagtcaa attgcagtac tctgcgggtg tatacagaat agcagaatgg
     4561 gcagacatta cgaatgcaca cggtgtggtg ggcccaggta ttgttagcgg tttgaagcag
     4621 gcggcagaag aagtaacaaa ggaacctaga ggccttttga tgttagcaga attgtcatgc
     4681 aagggctccc tatctactgg agaatatact aagggtactg ttgacattgc gaagagcgac
     4741 aaagattttg ttatcggctt tattgctcaa agagacatgg gtggaagaga tgaaggttac
     4801 gattggttga ttatgacacc cggtgtgggt ttagatgaca agggagatgc attgggtcaa
     4861 cagtatagaa ccgtggatga tgtggtttct acaggatctg acattattat tgttggaaga
     4921 ggactatttg caaagggaag ggatgctaag gtagagggtg aacgttacag aaaagcaggc
     4981 tgggaagcat atttgagaag atgcggccag caaaactaaa aaactgtatt ataagtaaat
     5041 gcatgtatac taaactcaca aattagagct tcaatttaat tatatcagtt attacccgag
     5101 taacgaagca tctgtgcttc attttgtaga acaaaaatgc aacgcgagag cgctaatttt
     5161 tcaaacaaag aatctgagct gcatttttac agaacagaaa tgcaacgcga aagcgctatt
     5221 ttaccaacga agaatctgtg cttcattttt gtaaaacaaa aatgcaacgc gagagcgcta
     5281 atttttcaaa caaagaatct gagctgcatt tttacagaac agaaatgcaa cgcgagagcg
     5341 ctattttacc aacaaagaat ctatacttct tttttgttct acaaaaatgc atcccgagag
     5401 cgctattttt ctaacaaagc atcttagatt actttttttc tcctttgtgc gctctataat
     5461 gcagtctctt gataactttt tgcactgtag gtccgttaag gttagaagaa ggctactttg
     5521 gtgtctattt tctcttccat aaaaaaagcc tgactccact tcccgcgttt actgattact
     5581 agcgaagctg cgggtgcatt ttttcaagat aaaggcatcc ccgattatat tctataccga
     5641 tgtggattgc gcatactttg tgaacagaaa gtgatagcgt tgatgattct tcattggtca
     5701 gaaaattatg aacggtttct tctattttgt ctctatatac tacgtatagg aaatgtttac
     5761 attttcgtat tgttttcgat tcactctatg aatagttctt actacaattt ttttgtctaa
     5821 agagtaatac tagagataaa cataaaaaat gtagaggtcg agtttagatg caagttcaag
     5881 gagcgaaagg tggatgggta ggttatatag ggatatagca cagagatata tagcaaagag
     5941 atacttttga gcaatgtttg tggaa
//
