# Supplementary material for: Establishing Probiotic Saccharomyces boulardii as a Model Organism for Synthesis and Delivery of Biomolecules
Source: bioRxiv preprint, doi:10.1101/2020.01.22.915389, version 1 (2020-01-23)
Supplement: Supplementary File 1 - Plasmids [file 915389_file03.zip › Supplementary File S1 - Plasmids/DD068 ConLS pTDH3 mRuby 2 tENO1 CONR1 URA3 2micron AmpR-ColE1.gb]

LOCUS       Copy_of_DD068_ConLS,_pT 5946 bp ds-DNA     circular     20-JAN-2020
DEFINITION  .
FEATURES             Location/Qualifiers
     promoter        2190..2869
                     /label="ScTDH3 Promoter"
                     /ApEinfo_revcolor=#84b0dc
                     /ApEinfo_fwdcolor=#84b0dc
     CDS             4181..4984
                     /label="URA3"
                     /ApEinfo_revcolor=#faac61
                     /ApEinfo_fwdcolor=#faac61
     protein_bind    2161..2164
                     /label="BsmBI"
                     /ApEinfo_revcolor=#b1ff67
                     /ApEinfo_fwdcolor=#b1ff67
     promoter        complement(1089..1219)
                     /label="AmpR Promoter"
                     /ApEinfo_revcolor=#f58a5e
                     /ApEinfo_fwdcolor=#f58a5e
     protein_bind    complement(3836..3841)
                     /label="BsmBI"
                     /ApEinfo_revcolor=#b1ff67
                     /ApEinfo_fwdcolor=#b1ff67
     CDS             2879..3586
                     /label="mRuby2"
                     /ApEinfo_revcolor=#ff454e
                     /ApEinfo_fwdcolor=#ff454e
     rep_origin      84..121
                     /label="FRT site"
                     /ApEinfo_revcolor=#b4abac
                     /ApEinfo_fwdcolor=#b4abac
     protein_bind    complement(3831..3834)
                     /label="BsmBI"
                     /ApEinfo_revcolor=#b1ff67
                     /ApEinfo_fwdcolor=#b1ff67
     rep_origin      complement(1220..1983)
                     /label="ColE1"
                     /ApEinfo_revcolor=#7f7f7f
                     /ApEinfo_fwdcolor=#7f7f7f
     terminator      complement(134..230)
                     /label="AmpR Terminator"
                     /ApEinfo_revcolor=#f58a5e
                     /ApEinfo_fwdcolor=#f58a5e
     protein_bind    2154..2159
                     /label="BsmBI"
                     /ApEinfo_revcolor=#b1ff67
                     /ApEinfo_fwdcolor=#b1ff67
     promoter        4004..4180
                     /label="ScURA3 Promoter"
                     /ApEinfo_revcolor=#faac61
                     /ApEinfo_fwdcolor=#faac61
     misc_feature    2011..2153
                     /label="ConS"
                     /ApEinfo_revcolor=#ffef86
                     /ApEinfo_fwdcolor=#ffef86
     rep_origin      join(5067..5946,1..83)
                     /label="2micron"
                     /ApEinfo_revcolor=#d6b295
                     /ApEinfo_fwdcolor=#d6b295
     misc_feature    2161..2185
                     /label="ConS scar"
                     /ApEinfo_revcolor=#ffef86
                     /ApEinfo_fwdcolor=#ffef86
     misc_feature    3842..3984
                     /label="Con1"
                     /ApEinfo_revcolor=#ffef86
                     /ApEinfo_fwdcolor=#ffef86
     terminator      3602..3826
                     /label="ScENO1 Terminator"
                     /ApEinfo_revcolor=#ff9ccd
                     /ApEinfo_fwdcolor=#ff9ccd
     CDS             complement(231..1088)
                     /label="AmpR"
                     /ApEinfo_revcolor=#9f4240
                     /ApEinfo_fwdcolor=#9f4240
     terminator      4985..5062
                     /label="ScURA3 Terminator"
                     /ApEinfo_revcolor=#f8d3a9
                     /ApEinfo_fwdcolor=#f8d3a9
ORIGIN
        1 tttagtagct cgttacagtc cggtgcgttt ttggtttttt gaaagtgcgt catcagagcg
       61 cttttggttt tcaaaagcgc tctgaagttc ctatactttc tagctagaga ataggaactt
      121 cccgagcggc cgcgattatc aaaaaggatc ttcacctaga tccttttaaa ttaaaaatga
      181 agttttaaat caatctaaag tatatatgag taaacttggt ctgacagtta ccaatgctta
      241 atcagtgagg cacctatctc agcgatctgt ctatttcgtt catccatagt tgcctgactc
      301 cccgtcgtgt agataactac gatacgggag ggcttaccat ctggccccag tgctgcaatg
      361 ataccgcggg acccacgctc accggctcca gatttatcag caataaacca gccagccgga
      421 agggccgagc gcagaagtgg tcctgcaact ttatccgcct ccatccagtc tattaattgt
      481 tgccgggaag ctagagtaag tagttcgcca gttaatagtt tgcgcaacgt tgttgccatt
      541 gctacaggca tcgtggtgtc acgctcgtcg tttggtatgg cttcattcag ctccggttcc
      601 caacgatcaa ggcgagttac atgatccccc atgttgtgca aaaaagcggt tagctccttc
      661 ggtcctccga tcgttgtcag aagtaagttg gccgcagtgt tatcactcat ggttatggca
      721 gcactgcata attctcttac tgtcatgcca tccgtaagat gcttttctgt gactggtgag
      781 tactcaacca agtcattctg agaatagtgt atgcggcgac cgagttgctc ttgcccggcg
      841 tcaatacggg ataataccgc gccacatagc agaactttaa aagtgctcat cattggaaaa
      901 cgttcttcgg ggcgaaaact ctcaaggatc ttaccgctgt tgagatccag ttcgatgtaa
      961 cccactcgtg cacccaactg atcttcagca tcttttactt tcaccagcgt ttctgggtga
     1021 gcaaaaacag gaaggcaaaa tgccgcaaaa aagggaataa gggcgacacg gaaatgttga
     1081 atactcatac tcttcctttt tcaatattat tgaagcattt atcagggtta ttgtctcatg
     1141 agcggataca tatttgaatg tatttagaaa aataaacaaa taggggttcc gcgcacattt
     1201 ccccgaaaag tgccacctgt catgaccaaa atcccttaac gtgagttttc gttccactga
     1261 gcgtcagacc ccgtagaaaa gatcaaagga tcttcttgag atcctttttt tctgcgcgta
     1321 atctgctgct tgcaaacaaa aaaaccaccg ctaccagcgg tggtttgttt gccggatcaa
     1381 gagctaccaa ctctttttcc gaaggtaact ggcttcagca gagcgcagat accaaatact
     1441 gttcttctag tgtagccgta gttaggccac cacttcaaga actctgtagc accgcctaca
     1501 tacctcgctc tgctaatcct gttaccagtg gctgctgcca gtggcgataa gtcgtgtctt
     1561 accgggttgg actcaagacg atagttaccg gataaggcgc agcggtcggg ctgaacgggg
     1621 ggttcgtgca cacagcccag cttggagcga acgacctaca ccgaactgag atacctacag
     1681 cgtgagctat gagaaagcgc cacgcttccc gaagggagaa aggcggacag gtatccggta
     1741 agcggcaggg tcggaacagg agagcgcacg agggagcttc cagggggaaa cgcctggtat
     1801 ctttatagtc ctgtcgggtt tcgccacctc tgacttgagc gtcgattttt gtgatgctcg
     1861 tcaggggggc ggagcctatg gaaaaacgcc agcaacgcgg cctttttacg gttcctggcc
     1921 ttttgctggc cttttgctca catgttcttt cctgcgttat cccctgattc tgtggataac
     1981 cgtgcggccg cccctgaatt cgcatctaga tggtagagcc acaaacagcc ggtacaagca
     2041 acgatctcca ggaccatctg aatcatgcgc ggatgacacg aactcacgac ggcgatcaca
     2101 gacattaacc cacagtacag acactgcgac aacgtggcaa ttcgtcgcaa taccgtctca
     2161 ctgaactggc cgataattgc agacgaacgc agttcgagtt tatcattatc aatactgcca
     2221 tttcaaagaa tacgtaaata attaatagta gtgattttcc taactttatt tagtcaaaaa
     2281 attagccttt taattctgct gtaacccgta catgcccaaa atagggggcg ggttacacag
     2341 aatatataac atcgtaggtg tctgggtgaa cagtttattc ctggcatcca ctaaatataa
     2401 tggagcccgc tttttaagct ggcatccaga aaaaaaaaga atcccagcac caaaatattg
     2461 ttttcttcac caaccatcag ttcataggtc cattctctta gcgcaactac agagaacagg
     2521 ggcacaaaca ggcaaaaaac gggcacaacc tcaatggagt gatgcaacct gcctggagta
     2581 aatgatgaca caaggcaatt gacccacgca tgtatctatc tcattttctt acaccttcta
     2641 ttaccttctg ctctctctga tttggaaaaa gctgaaaaaa aaggttgaaa ccagttccct
     2701 gaaattattc ccctacttga ctaataagta tataaagacg gtaggtattg attgtaattc
     2761 tgtaaatcta tttcttaaac ttcttaaatt ctacttttat agttagtctt ttttttagtt
     2821 ttaaaacacc aagaacttag tttcgaataa acacacataa acaaacaaaa gatctatggt
     2881 gtccaaagga gaggagttaa tcaaggaaaa catgagaatg aaagttgtca tggagggctc
     2941 cgttaatggt caccaattca agtgtacagg ggaaggtgaa ggtaatcctt acatgggtac
     3001 acaaactatg agaattaaag taattgaagg cggaccacta ccatttgcat ttgacattct
     3061 ggcaacgtca ttcatgtacg gatcacgaac tttcatcaag taccctaaag gtataccaga
     3121 ctttttcaag caatcttttc cagagggttt tacatgggaa agggttacaa gatacgaaga
     3181 tgggggtgtc gtcacagtta tgcaagatac ttcattagaa gatggctgcc ttgtctatca
     3241 tgtgcaagta agaggggtga attttccttc taacggacct gtgatgcaga aaaagaccaa
     3301 aggttgggaa ccaaatactg aaatgatgta cccagctgat ggaggtttga gaggctacac
     3361 acacatggcg cttaaagttg atggtggagg tcatttgtct tgtagttttg ttaccactta
     3421 tcgttctaaa aagactgttg gcaatatcaa aatgccagga atacatgctg tagaccacag
     3481 actagaaaga ctcgaagaga gcgataacga aatgttcgtt gtacagagag agcatgccgt
     3541 agccaaattt gctggcttag gcggtggtat ggatgaattg tataagggat cctaactcga
     3601 gagcttttga ttaagccttc tagtccaaaa aacacgtttt tttgtcattt atttcatttt
     3661 cttagaatag tttagtttat tcattttata gtcacgaatg ttttatgatt ctatataggg
     3721 ttgcaaacaa gcatttttca ttttatgtta aaacaatttc aggtttacct tttattctgc
     3781 ttgtggtgac gcgtgtatcc gcccgctctt ttggtcaccc atgtatgctg ccaatgagac
     3841 gacggggtca tcacggctca tcatgcgcca aacaaatgtg tgcaatacac gctcggatga
     3901 ctgcatgatg accgcactga ctggggacag cagatccacc taagcctgtg agagaagcag
     3961 acacccgaca gatcaaggca gttaactagt gcactgcagt acacggtttc cttgaaattt
     4021 ttttgattcg gtaatctccg aacagaagga agaacgaagg aaggagcaca gacttagatt
     4081 ggtatatata cgcatatgta gtgttgaaga aacatgaaat tgcccagtat tcttaaccca
     4141 actgcacaga acaaaaacgt gcaggaaacg aagataaatc atgtcgaaag ctacatataa
     4201 ggaacgtgct gctactcatc ctagtcctgt tgctgccaag ctatttaata tcatgcacga
     4261 aaagcaaaca aacttgtgtg cttcattgga tgttcgtacc accaaggaat tactggagtt
     4321 agttgaagca ttaggtccca aaatttgttt actaaaaaca catgtggata tcttgactga
     4381 tttttccatg gagggcacag ttaagccgct aaaggcatta tccgccaagt acaatttttt
     4441 actcttcgag gacagaaaat ttgctgacat tggtaataca gtcaaattgc agtactctgc
     4501 gggtgtatac agaatagcag aatgggcaga cattacgaat gcacacggtg tggtgggccc
     4561 aggtattgtt agcggtttga agcaggcggc agaagaagta acaaaggaac ctagaggcct
     4621 tttgatgtta gcagaattgt catgcaaggg ctccctatct actggagaat atactaaggg
     4681 tactgttgac attgcgaaga gcgacaaaga ttttgttatc ggctttattg ctcaaagaga
     4741 catgggtgga agagatgaag gttacgattg gttgattatg acacccggtg tgggtttaga
     4801 tgacaaggga gatgcattgg gtcaacagta tagaaccgtg gatgatgtgg tttctacagg
     4861 atctgacatt attattgttg gaagaggact atttgcaaag ggaagggatg ctaaggtaga
     4921 gggtgaacgt tacagaaaag caggctggga agcatatttg agaagatgcg gccagcaaaa
     4981 ctaaaaaact gtattataag taaatgcatg tatactaaac tcacaaatta gagcttcaat
     5041 ttaattatat cagttattac ccgagtaacg aagcatctgt gcttcatttt gtagaacaaa
     5101 aatgcaacgc gagagcgcta atttttcaaa caaagaatct gagctgcatt tttacagaac
     5161 agaaatgcaa cgcgaaagcg ctattttacc aacgaagaat ctgtgcttca tttttgtaaa
     5221 acaaaaatgc aacgcgagag cgctaatttt tcaaacaaag aatctgagct gcatttttac
     5281 agaacagaaa tgcaacgcga gagcgctatt ttaccaacaa agaatctata cttctttttt
     5341 gttctacaaa aatgcatccc gagagcgcta tttttctaac aaagcatctt agattacttt
     5401 ttttctcctt tgtgcgctct ataatgcagt ctcttgataa ctttttgcac tgtaggtccg
     5461 ttaaggttag aagaaggcta ctttggtgtc tattttctct tccataaaaa aagcctgact
     5521 ccacttcccg cgtttactga ttactagcga agctgcgggt gcattttttc aagataaagg
     5581 catccccgat tatattctat accgatgtgg attgcgcata ctttgtgaac agaaagtgat
     5641 agcgttgatg attcttcatt ggtcagaaaa ttatgaacgg tttcttctat tttgtctcta
     5701 tatactacgt ataggaaatg tttacatttt cgtattgttt tcgattcact ctatgaatag
     5761 ttcttactac aatttttttg tctaaagagt aatactagag ataaacataa aaaatgtaga
     5821 ggtcgagttt agatgcaagt tcaaggagcg aaaggtggat gggtaggtta tatagggata
     5881 tagcacagag atatatagca aagagatact tttgagcaat gtttgtggaa gcggtattcg
     5941 caatat
//
