# Supplementary material for: Establishing Probiotic Saccharomyces boulardii as a Model Organism for Synthesis and Delivery of Biomolecules
Source: bioRxiv preprint, doi:10.1101/2020.01.22.915389, version 1 (2020-01-23)
Supplement: Supplementary File 1 - Plasmids [file 915389_file03.zip › Supplementary File S1 - Plasmids/DD069 ConLS pTDH3 mRuby 2 tSSA1 CONR1 URA3 2micron AmpR-ColE1.gb]

LOCUS       Copy_of_DD069_ConLS,_pT 5946 bp ds-DNA     circular     20-JAN-2020
DEFINITION  .
FEATURES             Location/Qualifiers
     misc_feature    4752..4894
                     /label="Con1"
                     /ApEinfo_revcolor=#ffef86
                     /ApEinfo_fwdcolor=#ffef86
     misc_feature    3071..3095
                     /label="ConS scar"
                     /ApEinfo_revcolor=#ffef86
                     /ApEinfo_fwdcolor=#ffef86
     CDS             3789..4496
                     /label="mRuby2"
                     /ApEinfo_revcolor=#ff454e
                     /ApEinfo_fwdcolor=#ff454e
     promoter        4914..5090
                     /label="ScURA3 Promoter"
                     /ApEinfo_revcolor=#faac61
                     /ApEinfo_fwdcolor=#faac61
     rep_origin      994..1031
                     /label="FRT site"
                     /ApEinfo_revcolor=#b4abac
                     /ApEinfo_fwdcolor=#b4abac
     promoter        3100..3779
                     /label="ScTDH3 Promoter"
                     /ApEinfo_revcolor=#84b0dc
                     /ApEinfo_fwdcolor=#84b0dc
     promoter        complement(1999..2129)
                     /label="AmpR Promoter"
                     /ApEinfo_revcolor=#f58a5e
                     /ApEinfo_fwdcolor=#f58a5e
     terminator      complement(1044..1140)
                     /label="AmpR Terminator"
                     /ApEinfo_revcolor=#f58a5e
                     /ApEinfo_fwdcolor=#f58a5e
     protein_bind    3071..3074
                     /label="BsmBI"
                     /ApEinfo_revcolor=#b1ff67
                     /ApEinfo_fwdcolor=#b1ff67
     CDS             complement(1141..1998)
                     /label="AmpR"
                     /ApEinfo_revcolor=#9f4240
                     /ApEinfo_fwdcolor=#9f4240
     terminator      4512..4736
                     /label="ScSSA1 Terminator"
                     /ApEinfo_revcolor=#ff9ccd
                     /ApEinfo_fwdcolor=#ff9ccd
     rep_origin      31..993
                     /label="2micron"
                     /ApEinfo_revcolor=#d6b295
                     /ApEinfo_fwdcolor=#d6b295
     protein_bind    complement(4746..4751)
                     /label="BsmBI"
                     /ApEinfo_revcolor=#b1ff67
                     /ApEinfo_fwdcolor=#b1ff67
     misc_feature    2921..3063
                     /label="ConS"
                     /ApEinfo_revcolor=#ffef86
                     /ApEinfo_fwdcolor=#ffef86
     protein_bind    3064..3069
                     /label="BsmBI"
                     /ApEinfo_revcolor=#b1ff67
                     /ApEinfo_fwdcolor=#b1ff67
     CDS             5091..5894
                     /label="URA3"
                     /ApEinfo_revcolor=#faac61
                     /ApEinfo_fwdcolor=#faac61
     protein_bind    complement(4741..4744)
                     /label="BsmBI"
                     /ApEinfo_revcolor=#b1ff67
                     /ApEinfo_fwdcolor=#b1ff67
     terminator      join(5895..5946,1..26)
                     /label="ScURA3 Terminator"
                     /ApEinfo_revcolor=#f8d3a9
                     /ApEinfo_fwdcolor=#f8d3a9
     rep_origin      complement(2130..2893)
                     /label="ColE1"
                     /ApEinfo_revcolor=#7f7f7f
                     /ApEinfo_fwdcolor=#7f7f7f
ORIGIN
        1 caatttaatt atatcagtta ttacccgagt aacgaagcat ctgtgcttca ttttgtagaa
       61 caaaaatgca acgcgagagc gctaattttt caaacaaaga atctgagctg catttttaca
      121 gaacagaaat gcaacgcgaa agcgctattt taccaacgaa gaatctgtgc ttcatttttg
      181 taaaacaaaa atgcaacgcg agagcgctaa tttttcaaac aaagaatctg agctgcattt
      241 ttacagaaca gaaatgcaac gcgagagcgc tattttacca acaaagaatc tatacttctt
      301 ttttgttcta caaaaatgca tcccgagagc gctatttttc taacaaagca tcttagatta
      361 ctttttttct cctttgtgcg ctctataatg cagtctcttg ataacttttt gcactgtagg
      421 tccgttaagg ttagaagaag gctactttgg tgtctatttt ctcttccata aaaaaagcct
      481 gactccactt cccgcgttta ctgattacta gcgaagctgc gggtgcattt tttcaagata
      541 aaggcatccc cgattatatt ctataccgat gtggattgcg catactttgt gaacagaaag
      601 tgatagcgtt gatgattctt cattggtcag aaaattatga acggtttctt ctattttgtc
      661 tctatatact acgtatagga aatgtttaca ttttcgtatt gttttcgatt cactctatga
      721 atagttctta ctacaatttt tttgtctaaa gagtaatact agagataaac ataaaaaatg
      781 tagaggtcga gtttagatgc aagttcaagg agcgaaaggt ggatgggtag gttatatagg
      841 gatatagcac agagatatat agcaaagaga tacttttgag caatgtttgt ggaagcggta
      901 ttcgcaatat tttagtagct cgttacagtc cggtgcgttt ttggtttttt gaaagtgcgt
      961 catcagagcg cttttggttt tcaaaagcgc tctgaagttc ctatactttc tagctagaga
     1021 ataggaactt cccgagcggc cgcgattatc aaaaaggatc ttcacctaga tccttttaaa
     1081 ttaaaaatga agttttaaat caatctaaag tatatatgag taaacttggt ctgacagtta
     1141 ccaatgctta atcagtgagg cacctatctc agcgatctgt ctatttcgtt catccatagt
     1201 tgcctgactc cccgtcgtgt agataactac gatacgggag ggcttaccat ctggccccag
     1261 tgctgcaatg ataccgcggg acccacgctc accggctcca gatttatcag caataaacca
     1321 gccagccgga agggccgagc gcagaagtgg tcctgcaact ttatccgcct ccatccagtc
     1381 tattaattgt tgccgggaag ctagagtaag tagttcgcca gttaatagtt tgcgcaacgt
     1441 tgttgccatt gctacaggca tcgtggtgtc acgctcgtcg tttggtatgg cttcattcag
     1501 ctccggttcc caacgatcaa ggcgagttac atgatccccc atgttgtgca aaaaagcggt
     1561 tagctccttc ggtcctccga tcgttgtcag aagtaagttg gccgcagtgt tatcactcat
     1621 ggttatggca gcactgcata attctcttac tgtcatgcca tccgtaagat gcttttctgt
     1681 gactggtgag tactcaacca agtcattctg agaatagtgt atgcggcgac cgagttgctc
     1741 ttgcccggcg tcaatacggg ataataccgc gccacatagc agaactttaa aagtgctcat
     1801 cattggaaaa cgttcttcgg ggcgaaaact ctcaaggatc ttaccgctgt tgagatccag
     1861 ttcgatgtaa cccactcgtg cacccaactg atcttcagca tcttttactt tcaccagcgt
     1921 ttctgggtga gcaaaaacag gaaggcaaaa tgccgcaaaa aagggaataa gggcgacacg
     1981 gaaatgttga atactcatac tcttcctttt tcaatattat tgaagcattt atcagggtta
     2041 ttgtctcatg agcggataca tatttgaatg tatttagaaa aataaacaaa taggggttcc
     2101 gcgcacattt ccccgaaaag tgccacctgt catgaccaaa atcccttaac gtgagttttc
     2161 gttccactga gcgtcagacc ccgtagaaaa gatcaaagga tcttcttgag atcctttttt
     2221 tctgcgcgta atctgctgct tgcaaacaaa aaaaccaccg ctaccagcgg tggtttgttt
     2281 gccggatcaa gagctaccaa ctctttttcc gaaggtaact ggcttcagca gagcgcagat
     2341 accaaatact gttcttctag tgtagccgta gttaggccac cacttcaaga actctgtagc
     2401 accgcctaca tacctcgctc tgctaatcct gttaccagtg gctgctgcca gtggcgataa
     2461 gtcgtgtctt accgggttgg actcaagacg atagttaccg gataaggcgc agcggtcggg
     2521 ctgaacgggg ggttcgtgca cacagcccag cttggagcga acgacctaca ccgaactgag
     2581 atacctacag cgtgagctat gagaaagcgc cacgcttccc gaagggagaa aggcggacag
     2641 gtatccggta agcggcaggg tcggaacagg agagcgcacg agggagcttc cagggggaaa
     2701 cgcctggtat ctttatagtc ctgtcgggtt tcgccacctc tgacttgagc gtcgattttt
     2761 gtgatgctcg tcaggggggc ggagcctatg gaaaaacgcc agcaacgcgg cctttttacg
     2821 gttcctggcc ttttgctggc cttttgctca catgttcttt cctgcgttat cccctgattc
     2881 tgtggataac cgtgcggccg cccctgaatt cgcatctaga tggtagagcc acaaacagcc
     2941 ggtacaagca acgatctcca ggaccatctg aatcatgcgc ggatgacacg aactcacgac
     3001 ggcgatcaca gacattaacc cacagtacag acactgcgac aacgtggcaa ttcgtcgcaa
     3061 taccgtctca ctgaactggc cgataattgc agacgaacgc agttcgagtt tatcattatc
     3121 aatactgcca tttcaaagaa tacgtaaata attaatagta gtgattttcc taactttatt
     3181 tagtcaaaaa attagccttt taattctgct gtaacccgta catgcccaaa atagggggcg
     3241 ggttacacag aatatataac atcgtaggtg tctgggtgaa cagtttattc ctggcatcca
     3301 ctaaatataa tggagcccgc tttttaagct ggcatccaga aaaaaaaaga atcccagcac
     3361 caaaatattg ttttcttcac caaccatcag ttcataggtc cattctctta gcgcaactac
     3421 agagaacagg ggcacaaaca ggcaaaaaac gggcacaacc tcaatggagt gatgcaacct
     3481 gcctggagta aatgatgaca caaggcaatt gacccacgca tgtatctatc tcattttctt
     3541 acaccttcta ttaccttctg ctctctctga tttggaaaaa gctgaaaaaa aaggttgaaa
     3601 ccagttccct gaaattattc ccctacttga ctaataagta tataaagacg gtaggtattg
     3661 attgtaattc tgtaaatcta tttcttaaac ttcttaaatt ctacttttat agttagtctt
     3721 ttttttagtt ttaaaacacc aagaacttag tttcgaataa acacacataa acaaacaaaa
     3781 gatctatggt gtccaaagga gaggagttaa tcaaggaaaa catgagaatg aaagttgtca
     3841 tggagggctc cgttaatggt caccaattca agtgtacagg ggaaggtgaa ggtaatcctt
     3901 acatgggtac acaaactatg agaattaaag taattgaagg cggaccacta ccatttgcat
     3961 ttgacattct ggcaacgtca ttcatgtacg gatcacgaac tttcatcaag taccctaaag
     4021 gtataccaga ctttttcaag caatcttttc cagagggttt tacatgggaa agggttacaa
     4081 gatacgaaga tgggggtgtc gtcacagtta tgcaagatac ttcattagaa gatggctgcc
     4141 ttgtctatca tgtgcaagta agaggggtga attttccttc taacggacct gtgatgcaga
     4201 aaaagaccaa aggttgggaa ccaaatactg aaatgatgta cccagctgat ggaggtttga
     4261 gaggctacac acacatggcg cttaaagttg atggtggagg tcatttgtct tgtagttttg
     4321 ttaccactta tcgttctaaa aagactgttg gcaatatcaa aatgccagga atacatgctg
     4381 tagaccacag actagaaaga ctcgaagaga gcgataacga aatgttcgtt gtacagagag
     4441 agcatgccgt agccaaattt gctggcttag gcggtggtat ggatgaattg tataagggat
     4501 cctaactcga ggccaattgg tgcggcaatt gataataacg aaaatgtctt ttaatgatct
     4561 gggtataatg aggaattttc cgaacgtttt tactttatat atatatatac atgtaacata
     4621 tattctatac gctatagaga aaggaaattt ttcaattaaa aaaaaaatag agaaagagtt
     4681 tcacttcttg attatcgcta acactaatgg ttgaagtact gctactttaa ttttatgctg
     4741 ccaatgagac gacggggtca tcacggctca tcatgcgcca aacaaatgtg tgcaatacac
     4801 gctcggatga ctgcatgatg accgcactga ctggggacag cagatccacc taagcctgtg
     4861 agagaagcag acacccgaca gatcaaggca gttaactagt gcactgcagt acacggtttc
     4921 cttgaaattt ttttgattcg gtaatctccg aacagaagga agaacgaagg aaggagcaca
     4981 gacttagatt ggtatatata cgcatatgta gtgttgaaga aacatgaaat tgcccagtat
     5041 tcttaaccca actgcacaga acaaaaacgt gcaggaaacg aagataaatc atgtcgaaag
     5101 ctacatataa ggaacgtgct gctactcatc ctagtcctgt tgctgccaag ctatttaata
     5161 tcatgcacga aaagcaaaca aacttgtgtg cttcattgga tgttcgtacc accaaggaat
     5221 tactggagtt agttgaagca ttaggtccca aaatttgttt actaaaaaca catgtggata
     5281 tcttgactga tttttccatg gagggcacag ttaagccgct aaaggcatta tccgccaagt
     5341 acaatttttt actcttcgag gacagaaaat ttgctgacat tggtaataca gtcaaattgc
     5401 agtactctgc gggtgtatac agaatagcag aatgggcaga cattacgaat gcacacggtg
     5461 tggtgggccc aggtattgtt agcggtttga agcaggcggc agaagaagta acaaaggaac
     5521 ctagaggcct tttgatgtta gcagaattgt catgcaaggg ctccctatct actggagaat
     5581 atactaaggg tactgttgac attgcgaaga gcgacaaaga ttttgttatc ggctttattg
     5641 ctcaaagaga catgggtgga agagatgaag gttacgattg gttgattatg acacccggtg
     5701 tgggtttaga tgacaaggga gatgcattgg gtcaacagta tagaaccgtg gatgatgtgg
     5761 tttctacagg atctgacatt attattgttg gaagaggact atttgcaaag ggaagggatg
     5821 ctaaggtaga gggtgaacgt tacagaaaag caggctggga agcatatttg agaagatgcg
     5881 gccagcaaaa ctaaaaaact gtattataag taaatgcatg tatactaaac tcacaaatta
     5941 gagctt
//
