# Supplementary material for: Establishing Probiotic Saccharomyces boulardii as a Model Organism for Synthesis and Delivery of Biomolecules
Source: bioRxiv preprint, doi:10.1101/2020.01.22.915389, version 1 (2020-01-23)
Supplement: Supplementary File 1 - Plasmids [file 915389_file03.zip › Supplementary File S1 - Plasmids/DD070 ConLS pTDH3 mRuby 2 tADH1 CONR1 URA3 2micron AmpR-ColE1.gb]

LOCUS       Copy_of_DD070_ConLS,_pT 5946 bp ds-DNA     circular     20-JAN-2020
DEFINITION  .
FEATURES             Location/Qualifiers
     misc_feature    2202..2226
                     /label="ConS scar"
                     /ApEinfo_revcolor=#ffef86
                     /ApEinfo_fwdcolor=#ffef86
     CDS             complement(272..1129)
                     /label="AmpR"
                     /ApEinfo_revcolor=#9f4240
                     /ApEinfo_fwdcolor=#9f4240
     promoter        4045..4221
                     /label="ScURA3 Promoter"
                     /ApEinfo_revcolor=#faac61
                     /ApEinfo_fwdcolor=#faac61
     promoter        complement(1130..1260)
                     /label="AmpR Promoter"
                     /ApEinfo_revcolor=#f58a5e
                     /ApEinfo_fwdcolor=#f58a5e
     CDS             2920..3627
                     /label="mRuby2"
                     /ApEinfo_revcolor=#ff454e
                     /ApEinfo_fwdcolor=#ff454e
     protein_bind    2195..2200
                     /label="BsmBI"
                     /ApEinfo_revcolor=#b1ff67
                     /ApEinfo_fwdcolor=#b1ff67
     protein_bind    complement(3877..3882)
                     /label="BsmBI"
                     /ApEinfo_revcolor=#b1ff67
                     /ApEinfo_fwdcolor=#b1ff67
     rep_origin      125..162
                     /label="FRT site"
                     /ApEinfo_revcolor=#b4abac
                     /ApEinfo_fwdcolor=#b4abac
     terminator      3643..3867
                     /label="ScADH1 Terminator"
                     /ApEinfo_revcolor=#ff9ccd
                     /ApEinfo_fwdcolor=#ff9ccd
     promoter        2231..2910
                     /label="ScTDH3 Promoter"
                     /ApEinfo_revcolor=#84b0dc
                     /ApEinfo_fwdcolor=#84b0dc
     protein_bind    complement(3872..3875)
                     /label="BsmBI"
                     /ApEinfo_revcolor=#b1ff67
                     /ApEinfo_fwdcolor=#b1ff67
     rep_origin      join(5108..5946,1..124)
                     /label="2micron"
                     /ApEinfo_revcolor=#d6b295
                     /ApEinfo_fwdcolor=#d6b295
     terminator      5026..5103
                     /label="ScURA3 Terminator"
                     /ApEinfo_revcolor=#f8d3a9
                     /ApEinfo_fwdcolor=#f8d3a9
     CDS             4222..5025
                     /label="URA3"
                     /ApEinfo_revcolor=#faac61
                     /ApEinfo_fwdcolor=#faac61
     misc_feature    3883..4025
                     /label="Con1"
                     /ApEinfo_revcolor=#ffef86
                     /ApEinfo_fwdcolor=#ffef86
     misc_feature    2052..2194
                     /label="ConS"
                     /ApEinfo_revcolor=#ffef86
                     /ApEinfo_fwdcolor=#ffef86
     terminator      complement(175..271)
                     /label="AmpR Terminator"
                     /ApEinfo_revcolor=#f58a5e
                     /ApEinfo_fwdcolor=#f58a5e
     protein_bind    2202..2205
                     /label="BsmBI"
                     /ApEinfo_revcolor=#b1ff67
                     /ApEinfo_fwdcolor=#b1ff67
     rep_origin      complement(1261..2024)
                     /label="ColE1"
                     /ApEinfo_revcolor=#7f7f7f
                     /ApEinfo_fwdcolor=#7f7f7f
ORIGIN
        1 atacttttga gcaatgtttg tggaagcggt attcgcaata ttttagtagc tcgttacagt
       61 ccggtgcgtt tttggttttt tgaaagtgcg tcatcagagc gcttttggtt ttcaaaagcg
      121 ctctgaagtt cctatacttt ctagctagag aataggaact tcccgagcgg ccgcgattat
      181 caaaaaggat cttcacctag atccttttaa attaaaaatg aagttttaaa tcaatctaaa
      241 gtatatatga gtaaacttgg tctgacagtt accaatgctt aatcagtgag gcacctatct
      301 cagcgatctg tctatttcgt tcatccatag ttgcctgact ccccgtcgtg tagataacta
      361 cgatacggga gggcttacca tctggcccca gtgctgcaat gataccgcgg gacccacgct
      421 caccggctcc agatttatca gcaataaacc agccagccgg aagggccgag cgcagaagtg
      481 gtcctgcaac tttatccgcc tccatccagt ctattaattg ttgccgggaa gctagagtaa
      541 gtagttcgcc agttaatagt ttgcgcaacg ttgttgccat tgctacaggc atcgtggtgt
      601 cacgctcgtc gtttggtatg gcttcattca gctccggttc ccaacgatca aggcgagtta
      661 catgatcccc catgttgtgc aaaaaagcgg ttagctcctt cggtcctccg atcgttgtca
      721 gaagtaagtt ggccgcagtg ttatcactca tggttatggc agcactgcat aattctctta
      781 ctgtcatgcc atccgtaaga tgcttttctg tgactggtga gtactcaacc aagtcattct
      841 gagaatagtg tatgcggcga ccgagttgct cttgcccggc gtcaatacgg gataataccg
      901 cgccacatag cagaacttta aaagtgctca tcattggaaa acgttcttcg gggcgaaaac
      961 tctcaaggat cttaccgctg ttgagatcca gttcgatgta acccactcgt gcacccaact
     1021 gatcttcagc atcttttact ttcaccagcg tttctgggtg agcaaaaaca ggaaggcaaa
     1081 atgccgcaaa aaagggaata agggcgacac ggaaatgttg aatactcata ctcttccttt
     1141 ttcaatatta ttgaagcatt tatcagggtt attgtctcat gagcggatac atatttgaat
     1201 gtatttagaa aaataaacaa ataggggttc cgcgcacatt tccccgaaaa gtgccacctg
     1261 tcatgaccaa aatcccttaa cgtgagtttt cgttccactg agcgtcagac cccgtagaaa
     1321 agatcaaagg atcttcttga gatccttttt ttctgcgcgt aatctgctgc ttgcaaacaa
     1381 aaaaaccacc gctaccagcg gtggtttgtt tgccggatca agagctacca actctttttc
     1441 cgaaggtaac tggcttcagc agagcgcaga taccaaatac tgttcttcta gtgtagccgt
     1501 agttaggcca ccacttcaag aactctgtag caccgcctac atacctcgct ctgctaatcc
     1561 tgttaccagt ggctgctgcc agtggcgata agtcgtgtct taccgggttg gactcaagac
     1621 gatagttacc ggataaggcg cagcggtcgg gctgaacggg gggttcgtgc acacagccca
     1681 gcttggagcg aacgacctac accgaactga gatacctaca gcgtgagcta tgagaaagcg
     1741 ccacgcttcc cgaagggaga aaggcggaca ggtatccggt aagcggcagg gtcggaacag
     1801 gagagcgcac gagggagctt ccagggggaa acgcctggta tctttatagt cctgtcgggt
     1861 ttcgccacct ctgacttgag cgtcgatttt tgtgatgctc gtcagggggg cggagcctat
     1921 ggaaaaacgc cagcaacgcg gcctttttac ggttcctggc cttttgctgg ccttttgctc
     1981 acatgttctt tcctgcgtta tcccctgatt ctgtggataa ccgtgcggcc gcccctgaat
     2041 tcgcatctag atggtagagc cacaaacagc cggtacaagc aacgatctcc aggaccatct
     2101 gaatcatgcg cggatgacac gaactcacga cggcgatcac agacattaac ccacagtaca
     2161 gacactgcga caacgtggca attcgtcgca ataccgtctc actgaactgg ccgataattg
     2221 cagacgaacg cagttcgagt ttatcattat caatactgcc atttcaaaga atacgtaaat
     2281 aattaatagt agtgattttc ctaactttat ttagtcaaaa aattagcctt ttaattctgc
     2341 tgtaacccgt acatgcccaa aatagggggc gggttacaca gaatatataa catcgtaggt
     2401 gtctgggtga acagtttatt cctggcatcc actaaatata atggagcccg ctttttaagc
     2461 tggcatccag aaaaaaaaag aatcccagca ccaaaatatt gttttcttca ccaaccatca
     2521 gttcataggt ccattctctt agcgcaacta cagagaacag gggcacaaac aggcaaaaaa
     2581 cgggcacaac ctcaatggag tgatgcaacc tgcctggagt aaatgatgac acaaggcaat
     2641 tgacccacgc atgtatctat ctcattttct tacaccttct attaccttct gctctctctg
     2701 atttggaaaa agctgaaaaa aaaggttgaa accagttccc tgaaattatt cccctacttg
     2761 actaataagt atataaagac ggtaggtatt gattgtaatt ctgtaaatct atttcttaaa
     2821 cttcttaaat tctactttta tagttagtct tttttttagt tttaaaacac caagaactta
     2881 gtttcgaata aacacacata aacaaacaaa agatctatgg tgtccaaagg agaggagtta
     2941 atcaaggaaa acatgagaat gaaagttgtc atggagggct ccgttaatgg tcaccaattc
     3001 aagtgtacag gggaaggtga aggtaatcct tacatgggta cacaaactat gagaattaaa
     3061 gtaattgaag gcggaccact accatttgca tttgacattc tggcaacgtc attcatgtac
     3121 ggatcacgaa ctttcatcaa gtaccctaaa ggtataccag actttttcaa gcaatctttt
     3181 ccagagggtt ttacatggga aagggttaca agatacgaag atgggggtgt cgtcacagtt
     3241 atgcaagata cttcattaga agatggctgc cttgtctatc atgtgcaagt aagaggggtg
     3301 aattttcctt ctaacggacc tgtgatgcag aaaaagacca aaggttggga accaaatact
     3361 gaaatgatgt acccagctga tggaggtttg agaggctaca cacacatggc gcttaaagtt
     3421 gatggtggag gtcatttgtc ttgtagtttt gttaccactt atcgttctaa aaagactgtt
     3481 ggcaatatca aaatgccagg aatacatgct gtagaccaca gactagaaag actcgaagag
     3541 agcgataacg aaatgttcgt tgtacagaga gagcatgccg tagccaaatt tgctggctta
     3601 ggcggtggta tggatgaatt gtataaggga tcctaactcg aggcgaattt cttatgattt
     3661 atgattttta ttattaaata agttataaaa aaaataagtg tatacaaatt ttaaagtgac
     3721 tcttaggttt taaaacgaaa attcttattc ttgagtaact ctttcctgta ggtcaggttg
     3781 ctttctcagg tatagcatga ggtcgctctt attgaccaca cctctaccgg catgccgagc
     3841 aaatgcctgc aaatcgctcc ccatttcgct gccaatgaga cgacggggtc atcacggctc
     3901 atcatgcgcc aaacaaatgt gtgcaataca cgctcggatg actgcatgat gaccgcactg
     3961 actggggaca gcagatccac ctaagcctgt gagagaagca gacacccgac agatcaaggc
     4021 agttaactag tgcactgcag tacacggttt ccttgaaatt tttttgattc ggtaatctcc
     4081 gaacagaagg aagaacgaag gaaggagcac agacttagat tggtatatat acgcatatgt
     4141 agtgttgaag aaacatgaaa ttgcccagta ttcttaaccc aactgcacag aacaaaaacg
     4201 tgcaggaaac gaagataaat catgtcgaaa gctacatata aggaacgtgc tgctactcat
     4261 cctagtcctg ttgctgccaa gctatttaat atcatgcacg aaaagcaaac aaacttgtgt
     4321 gcttcattgg atgttcgtac caccaaggaa ttactggagt tagttgaagc attaggtccc
     4381 aaaatttgtt tactaaaaac acatgtggat atcttgactg atttttccat ggagggcaca
     4441 gttaagccgc taaaggcatt atccgccaag tacaattttt tactcttcga ggacagaaaa
     4501 tttgctgaca ttggtaatac agtcaaattg cagtactctg cgggtgtata cagaatagca
     4561 gaatgggcag acattacgaa tgcacacggt gtggtgggcc caggtattgt tagcggtttg
     4621 aagcaggcgg cagaagaagt aacaaaggaa cctagaggcc ttttgatgtt agcagaattg
     4681 tcatgcaagg gctccctatc tactggagaa tatactaagg gtactgttga cattgcgaag
     4741 agcgacaaag attttgttat cggctttatt gctcaaagag acatgggtgg aagagatgaa
     4801 ggttacgatt ggttgattat gacacccggt gtgggtttag atgacaaggg agatgcattg
     4861 ggtcaacagt atagaaccgt ggatgatgtg gtttctacag gatctgacat tattattgtt
     4921 ggaagaggac tatttgcaaa gggaagggat gctaaggtag agggtgaacg ttacagaaaa
     4981 gcaggctggg aagcatattt gagaagatgc ggccagcaaa actaaaaaac tgtattataa
     5041 gtaaatgcat gtatactaaa ctcacaaatt agagcttcaa tttaattata tcagttatta
     5101 cccgagtaac gaagcatctg tgcttcattt tgtagaacaa aaatgcaacg cgagagcgct
     5161 aatttttcaa acaaagaatc tgagctgcat ttttacagaa cagaaatgca acgcgaaagc
     5221 gctattttac caacgaagaa tctgtgcttc atttttgtaa aacaaaaatg caacgcgaga
     5281 gcgctaattt ttcaaacaaa gaatctgagc tgcattttta cagaacagaa atgcaacgcg
     5341 agagcgctat tttaccaaca aagaatctat acttcttttt tgttctacaa aaatgcatcc
     5401 cgagagcgct atttttctaa caaagcatct tagattactt tttttctcct ttgtgcgctc
     5461 tataatgcag tctcttgata actttttgca ctgtaggtcc gttaaggtta gaagaaggct
     5521 actttggtgt ctattttctc ttccataaaa aaagcctgac tccacttccc gcgtttactg
     5581 attactagcg aagctgcggg tgcatttttt caagataaag gcatccccga ttatattcta
     5641 taccgatgtg gattgcgcat actttgtgaa cagaaagtga tagcgttgat gattcttcat
     5701 tggtcagaaa attatgaacg gtttcttcta ttttgtctct atatactacg tataggaaat
     5761 gtttacattt tcgtattgtt ttcgattcac tctatgaata gttcttacta caattttttt
     5821 gtctaaagag taatactaga gataaacata aaaaatgtag aggtcgagtt tagatgcaag
     5881 ttcaaggagc gaaaggtgga tgggtaggtt atatagggat atagcacaga gatatatagc
     5941 aaagag
//
