# Supplementary material for: Establishing Probiotic Saccharomyces boulardii as a Model Organism for Synthesis and Delivery of Biomolecules
Source: bioRxiv preprint, doi:10.1101/2020.01.22.915389, version 1 (2020-01-23)
Supplement: Supplementary File 1 - Plasmids [file 915389_file03.zip › Supplementary File S1 - Plasmids/DD071 ConLS pTDH3 mRuby 2 tPGK1 CONR1 URA3 2micron AmpR-ColE1.gb]

LOCUS       Copy_of_DD071_ConLS,_pT 5946 bp ds-DNA     circular     20-JAN-2020
DEFINITION  .
FEATURES             Location/Qualifiers
     promoter        complement(1090..1220)
                     /label="AmpR Promoter"
                     /ApEinfo_revcolor=#f58a5e
                     /ApEinfo_fwdcolor=#f58a5e
     rep_origin      join(5068..5946,1..84)
                     /label="2micron"
                     /ApEinfo_revcolor=#d6b295
                     /ApEinfo_fwdcolor=#d6b295
     protein_bind    complement(3832..3835)
                     /label="BsmBI"
                     /ApEinfo_revcolor=#b1ff67
                     /ApEinfo_fwdcolor=#b1ff67
     misc_feature    2012..2154
                     /label="ConS"
                     /ApEinfo_revcolor=#ffef86
                     /ApEinfo_fwdcolor=#ffef86
     CDS             complement(232..1089)
                     /label="AmpR"
                     /ApEinfo_revcolor=#9f4240
                     /ApEinfo_fwdcolor=#9f4240
     terminator      complement(135..231)
                     /label="AmpR Terminator"
                     /ApEinfo_revcolor=#f58a5e
                     /ApEinfo_fwdcolor=#f58a5e
     protein_bind    complement(3837..3842)
                     /label="BsmBI"
                     /ApEinfo_revcolor=#b1ff67
                     /ApEinfo_fwdcolor=#b1ff67
     rep_origin      85..122
                     /label="FRT site"
                     /ApEinfo_revcolor=#b4abac
                     /ApEinfo_fwdcolor=#b4abac
     misc_feature    2162..2186
                     /label="ConS scar"
                     /ApEinfo_revcolor=#ffef86
                     /ApEinfo_fwdcolor=#ffef86
     protein_bind    2155..2160
                     /label="BsmBI"
                     /ApEinfo_revcolor=#b1ff67
                     /ApEinfo_fwdcolor=#b1ff67
     misc_feature    3843..3985
                     /label="Con1"
                     /ApEinfo_revcolor=#ffef86
                     /ApEinfo_fwdcolor=#ffef86
     promoter        4005..4181
                     /label="ScURA3 Promoter"
                     /ApEinfo_revcolor=#faac61
                     /ApEinfo_fwdcolor=#faac61
     terminator      4986..5063
                     /label="ScURA3 Terminator"
                     /ApEinfo_revcolor=#f8d3a9
                     /ApEinfo_fwdcolor=#f8d3a9
     promoter        2191..2870
                     /label="ScTDH3 Promoter"
                     /ApEinfo_revcolor=#84b0dc
                     /ApEinfo_fwdcolor=#84b0dc
     terminator      3603..3827
                     /label="ScPGK1 Terminator"
                     /ApEinfo_revcolor=#ff9ccd
                     /ApEinfo_fwdcolor=#ff9ccd
     protein_bind    2162..2165
                     /label="BsmBI"
                     /ApEinfo_revcolor=#b1ff67
                     /ApEinfo_fwdcolor=#b1ff67
     CDS             4182..4985
                     /label="URA3"
                     /ApEinfo_revcolor=#faac61
                     /ApEinfo_fwdcolor=#faac61
     CDS             2880..3587
                     /label="mRuby2"
                     /ApEinfo_revcolor=#ff454e
                     /ApEinfo_fwdcolor=#ff454e
     rep_origin      complement(1221..1984)
                     /label="ColE1"
                     /ApEinfo_revcolor=#7f7f7f
                     /ApEinfo_fwdcolor=#7f7f7f
ORIGIN
        1 ttttagtagc tcgttacagt ccggtgcgtt tttggttttt tgaaagtgcg tcatcagagc
       61 gcttttggtt ttcaaaagcg ctctgaagtt cctatacttt ctagctagag aataggaact
      121 tcccgagcgg ccgcgattat caaaaaggat cttcacctag atccttttaa attaaaaatg
      181 aagttttaaa tcaatctaaa gtatatatga gtaaacttgg tctgacagtt accaatgctt
      241 aatcagtgag gcacctatct cagcgatctg tctatttcgt tcatccatag ttgcctgact
      301 ccccgtcgtg tagataacta cgatacggga gggcttacca tctggcccca gtgctgcaat
      361 gataccgcgg gacccacgct caccggctcc agatttatca gcaataaacc agccagccgg
      421 aagggccgag cgcagaagtg gtcctgcaac tttatccgcc tccatccagt ctattaattg
      481 ttgccgggaa gctagagtaa gtagttcgcc agttaatagt ttgcgcaacg ttgttgccat
      541 tgctacaggc atcgtggtgt cacgctcgtc gtttggtatg gcttcattca gctccggttc
      601 ccaacgatca aggcgagtta catgatcccc catgttgtgc aaaaaagcgg ttagctcctt
      661 cggtcctccg atcgttgtca gaagtaagtt ggccgcagtg ttatcactca tggttatggc
      721 agcactgcat aattctctta ctgtcatgcc atccgtaaga tgcttttctg tgactggtga
      781 gtactcaacc aagtcattct gagaatagtg tatgcggcga ccgagttgct cttgcccggc
      841 gtcaatacgg gataataccg cgccacatag cagaacttta aaagtgctca tcattggaaa
      901 acgttcttcg gggcgaaaac tctcaaggat cttaccgctg ttgagatcca gttcgatgta
      961 acccactcgt gcacccaact gatcttcagc atcttttact ttcaccagcg tttctgggtg
     1021 agcaaaaaca ggaaggcaaa atgccgcaaa aaagggaata agggcgacac ggaaatgttg
     1081 aatactcata ctcttccttt ttcaatatta ttgaagcatt tatcagggtt attgtctcat
     1141 gagcggatac atatttgaat gtatttagaa aaataaacaa ataggggttc cgcgcacatt
     1201 tccccgaaaa gtgccacctg tcatgaccaa aatcccttaa cgtgagtttt cgttccactg
     1261 agcgtcagac cccgtagaaa agatcaaagg atcttcttga gatccttttt ttctgcgcgt
     1321 aatctgctgc ttgcaaacaa aaaaaccacc gctaccagcg gtggtttgtt tgccggatca
     1381 agagctacca actctttttc cgaaggtaac tggcttcagc agagcgcaga taccaaatac
     1441 tgttcttcta gtgtagccgt agttaggcca ccacttcaag aactctgtag caccgcctac
     1501 atacctcgct ctgctaatcc tgttaccagt ggctgctgcc agtggcgata agtcgtgtct
     1561 taccgggttg gactcaagac gatagttacc ggataaggcg cagcggtcgg gctgaacggg
     1621 gggttcgtgc acacagccca gcttggagcg aacgacctac accgaactga gatacctaca
     1681 gcgtgagcta tgagaaagcg ccacgcttcc cgaagggaga aaggcggaca ggtatccggt
     1741 aagcggcagg gtcggaacag gagagcgcac gagggagctt ccagggggaa acgcctggta
     1801 tctttatagt cctgtcgggt ttcgccacct ctgacttgag cgtcgatttt tgtgatgctc
     1861 gtcagggggg cggagcctat ggaaaaacgc cagcaacgcg gcctttttac ggttcctggc
     1921 cttttgctgg ccttttgctc acatgttctt tcctgcgtta tcccctgatt ctgtggataa
     1981 ccgtgcggcc gcccctgaat tcgcatctag atggtagagc cacaaacagc cggtacaagc
     2041 aacgatctcc aggaccatct gaatcatgcg cggatgacac gaactcacga cggcgatcac
     2101 agacattaac ccacagtaca gacactgcga caacgtggca attcgtcgca ataccgtctc
     2161 actgaactgg ccgataattg cagacgaacg cagttcgagt ttatcattat caatactgcc
     2221 atttcaaaga atacgtaaat aattaatagt agtgattttc ctaactttat ttagtcaaaa
     2281 aattagcctt ttaattctgc tgtaacccgt acatgcccaa aatagggggc gggttacaca
     2341 gaatatataa catcgtaggt gtctgggtga acagtttatt cctggcatcc actaaatata
     2401 atggagcccg ctttttaagc tggcatccag aaaaaaaaag aatcccagca ccaaaatatt
     2461 gttttcttca ccaaccatca gttcataggt ccattctctt agcgcaacta cagagaacag
     2521 gggcacaaac aggcaaaaaa cgggcacaac ctcaatggag tgatgcaacc tgcctggagt
     2581 aaatgatgac acaaggcaat tgacccacgc atgtatctat ctcattttct tacaccttct
     2641 attaccttct gctctctctg atttggaaaa agctgaaaaa aaaggttgaa accagttccc
     2701 tgaaattatt cccctacttg actaataagt atataaagac ggtaggtatt gattgtaatt
     2761 ctgtaaatct atttcttaaa cttcttaaat tctactttta tagttagtct tttttttagt
     2821 tttaaaacac caagaactta gtttcgaata aacacacata aacaaacaaa agatctatgg
     2881 tgtccaaagg agaggagtta atcaaggaaa acatgagaat gaaagttgtc atggagggct
     2941 ccgttaatgg tcaccaattc aagtgtacag gggaaggtga aggtaatcct tacatgggta
     3001 cacaaactat gagaattaaa gtaattgaag gcggaccact accatttgca tttgacattc
     3061 tggcaacgtc attcatgtac ggatcacgaa ctttcatcaa gtaccctaaa ggtataccag
     3121 actttttcaa gcaatctttt ccagagggtt ttacatggga aagggttaca agatacgaag
     3181 atgggggtgt cgtcacagtt atgcaagata cttcattaga agatggctgc cttgtctatc
     3241 atgtgcaagt aagaggggtg aattttcctt ctaacggacc tgtgatgcag aaaaagacca
     3301 aaggttggga accaaatact gaaatgatgt acccagctga tggaggtttg agaggctaca
     3361 cacacatggc gcttaaagtt gatggtggag gtcatttgtc ttgtagtttt gttaccactt
     3421 atcgttctaa aaagactgtt ggcaatatca aaatgccagg aatacatgct gtagaccaca
     3481 gactagaaag actcgaagag agcgataacg aaatgttcgt tgtacagaga gagcatgccg
     3541 tagccaaatt tgctggctta ggcggtggta tggatgaatt gtataaggga tcctaactcg
     3601 agattgaatt gaattgaaat cgatagatca atttttttct tttctctttc cccatccttt
     3661 acgctaaaat aatagtttat tttatttttt gaatattttt tatttatata cgtatatata
     3721 gactattatt tatcttttaa tgattattaa gatttttatt aaaaaaaaat tcgctcctct
     3781 tttaatgcct ttatgcagtt tttttttccc attcgatatt tctatgtgct gccaatgaga
     3841 cgacggggtc atcacggctc atcatgcgcc aaacaaatgt gtgcaataca cgctcggatg
     3901 actgcatgat gaccgcactg actggggaca gcagatccac ctaagcctgt gagagaagca
     3961 gacacccgac agatcaaggc agttaactag tgcactgcag tacacggttt ccttgaaatt
     4021 tttttgattc ggtaatctcc gaacagaagg aagaacgaag gaaggagcac agacttagat
     4081 tggtatatat acgcatatgt agtgttgaag aaacatgaaa ttgcccagta ttcttaaccc
     4141 aactgcacag aacaaaaacg tgcaggaaac gaagataaat catgtcgaaa gctacatata
     4201 aggaacgtgc tgctactcat cctagtcctg ttgctgccaa gctatttaat atcatgcacg
     4261 aaaagcaaac aaacttgtgt gcttcattgg atgttcgtac caccaaggaa ttactggagt
     4321 tagttgaagc attaggtccc aaaatttgtt tactaaaaac acatgtggat atcttgactg
     4381 atttttccat ggagggcaca gttaagccgc taaaggcatt atccgccaag tacaattttt
     4441 tactcttcga ggacagaaaa tttgctgaca ttggtaatac agtcaaattg cagtactctg
     4501 cgggtgtata cagaatagca gaatgggcag acattacgaa tgcacacggt gtggtgggcc
     4561 caggtattgt tagcggtttg aagcaggcgg cagaagaagt aacaaaggaa cctagaggcc
     4621 ttttgatgtt agcagaattg tcatgcaagg gctccctatc tactggagaa tatactaagg
     4681 gtactgttga cattgcgaag agcgacaaag attttgttat cggctttatt gctcaaagag
     4741 acatgggtgg aagagatgaa ggttacgatt ggttgattat gacacccggt gtgggtttag
     4801 atgacaaggg agatgcattg ggtcaacagt atagaaccgt ggatgatgtg gtttctacag
     4861 gatctgacat tattattgtt ggaagaggac tatttgcaaa gggaagggat gctaaggtag
     4921 agggtgaacg ttacagaaaa gcaggctggg aagcatattt gagaagatgc ggccagcaaa
     4981 actaaaaaac tgtattataa gtaaatgcat gtatactaaa ctcacaaatt agagcttcaa
     5041 tttaattata tcagttatta cccgagtaac gaagcatctg tgcttcattt tgtagaacaa
     5101 aaatgcaacg cgagagcgct aatttttcaa acaaagaatc tgagctgcat ttttacagaa
     5161 cagaaatgca acgcgaaagc gctattttac caacgaagaa tctgtgcttc atttttgtaa
     5221 aacaaaaatg caacgcgaga gcgctaattt ttcaaacaaa gaatctgagc tgcattttta
     5281 cagaacagaa atgcaacgcg agagcgctat tttaccaaca aagaatctat acttcttttt
     5341 tgttctacaa aaatgcatcc cgagagcgct atttttctaa caaagcatct tagattactt
     5401 tttttctcct ttgtgcgctc tataatgcag tctcttgata actttttgca ctgtaggtcc
     5461 gttaaggtta gaagaaggct actttggtgt ctattttctc ttccataaaa aaagcctgac
     5521 tccacttccc gcgtttactg attactagcg aagctgcggg tgcatttttt caagataaag
     5581 gcatccccga ttatattcta taccgatgtg gattgcgcat actttgtgaa cagaaagtga
     5641 tagcgttgat gattcttcat tggtcagaaa attatgaacg gtttcttcta ttttgtctct
     5701 atatactacg tataggaaat gtttacattt tcgtattgtt ttcgattcac tctatgaata
     5761 gttcttacta caattttttt gtctaaagag taatactaga gataaacata aaaaatgtag
     5821 aggtcgagtt tagatgcaag ttcaaggagc gaaaggtgga tgggtaggtt atatagggat
     5881 atagcacaga gatatatagc aaagagatac ttttgagcaa tgtttgtgga agcggtattc
     5941 gcaata
//
