# Supplementary material for: Establishing Probiotic Saccharomyces boulardii as a Model Organism for Synthesis and Delivery of Biomolecules
Source: bioRxiv preprint, doi:10.1101/2020.01.22.915389, version 1 (2020-01-23)
Supplement: Supplementary File 1 - Plasmids [file 915389_file03.zip › Supplementary File S1 - Plasmids/DD072 ConLS pTDH3 mRuby 2 tENO2 CONR1 URA3 2micron AmpR-ColE1.gb]

LOCUS       Copy_of_DD072_ConLS,_pT 5946 bp ds-DNA     circular     20-JAN-2020
DEFINITION  .
FEATURES             Location/Qualifiers
     CDS             2883..3590
                     /label="mRuby2"
                     /ApEinfo_revcolor=#ff454e
                     /ApEinfo_fwdcolor=#ff454e
     rep_origin      88..125
                     /label="FRT site"
                     /ApEinfo_revcolor=#b4abac
                     /ApEinfo_fwdcolor=#b4abac
     protein_bind    2165..2168
                     /label="BsmBI"
                     /ApEinfo_revcolor=#b1ff67
                     /ApEinfo_fwdcolor=#b1ff67
     promoter        4008..4184
                     /label="ScURA3 Promoter"
                     /ApEinfo_revcolor=#faac61
                     /ApEinfo_fwdcolor=#faac61
     terminator      3606..3830
                     /label="ScENO2 Terminator"
                     /ApEinfo_revcolor=#ff9ccd
                     /ApEinfo_fwdcolor=#ff9ccd
     CDS             complement(235..1092)
                     /label="AmpR"
                     /ApEinfo_revcolor=#9f4240
                     /ApEinfo_fwdcolor=#9f4240
     protein_bind    2158..2163
                     /label="BsmBI"
                     /ApEinfo_revcolor=#b1ff67
                     /ApEinfo_fwdcolor=#b1ff67
     terminator      complement(138..234)
                     /label="AmpR Terminator"
                     /ApEinfo_revcolor=#f58a5e
                     /ApEinfo_fwdcolor=#f58a5e
     promoter        2194..2873
                     /label="ScTDH3 Promoter"
                     /ApEinfo_revcolor=#84b0dc
                     /ApEinfo_fwdcolor=#84b0dc
     protein_bind    complement(3840..3845)
                     /label="BsmBI"
                     /ApEinfo_revcolor=#b1ff67
                     /ApEinfo_fwdcolor=#b1ff67
     protein_bind    complement(3835..3838)
                     /label="BsmBI"
                     /ApEinfo_revcolor=#b1ff67
                     /ApEinfo_fwdcolor=#b1ff67
     terminator      4989..5066
                     /label="ScURA3 Terminator"
                     /ApEinfo_revcolor=#f8d3a9
                     /ApEinfo_fwdcolor=#f8d3a9
     rep_origin      complement(1224..1987)
                     /label="ColE1"
                     /ApEinfo_revcolor=#7f7f7f
                     /ApEinfo_fwdcolor=#7f7f7f
     promoter        complement(1093..1223)
                     /label="AmpR Promoter"
                     /ApEinfo_revcolor=#f58a5e
                     /ApEinfo_fwdcolor=#f58a5e
     rep_origin      join(5071..5946,1..87)
                     /label="2micron"
                     /ApEinfo_revcolor=#d6b295
                     /ApEinfo_fwdcolor=#d6b295
     CDS             4185..4988
                     /label="URA3"
                     /ApEinfo_revcolor=#faac61
                     /ApEinfo_fwdcolor=#faac61
     misc_feature    2015..2157
                     /label="ConS"
                     /ApEinfo_revcolor=#ffef86
                     /ApEinfo_fwdcolor=#ffef86
     misc_feature    3846..3988
                     /label="Con1"
                     /ApEinfo_revcolor=#ffef86
                     /ApEinfo_fwdcolor=#ffef86
     misc_feature    2165..2189
                     /label="ConS scar"
                     /ApEinfo_revcolor=#ffef86
                     /ApEinfo_fwdcolor=#ffef86
ORIGIN
        1 atattttagt agctcgttac agtccggtgc gtttttggtt ttttgaaagt gcgtcatcag
       61 agcgcttttg gttttcaaaa gcgctctgaa gttcctatac tttctagcta gagaatagga
      121 acttcccgag cggccgcgat tatcaaaaag gatcttcacc tagatccttt taaattaaaa
      181 atgaagtttt aaatcaatct aaagtatata tgagtaaact tggtctgaca gttaccaatg
      241 cttaatcagt gaggcaccta tctcagcgat ctgtctattt cgttcatcca tagttgcctg
      301 actccccgtc gtgtagataa ctacgatacg ggagggctta ccatctggcc ccagtgctgc
      361 aatgataccg cgggacccac gctcaccggc tccagattta tcagcaataa accagccagc
      421 cggaagggcc gagcgcagaa gtggtcctgc aactttatcc gcctccatcc agtctattaa
      481 ttgttgccgg gaagctagag taagtagttc gccagttaat agtttgcgca acgttgttgc
      541 cattgctaca ggcatcgtgg tgtcacgctc gtcgtttggt atggcttcat tcagctccgg
      601 ttcccaacga tcaaggcgag ttacatgatc ccccatgttg tgcaaaaaag cggttagctc
      661 cttcggtcct ccgatcgttg tcagaagtaa gttggccgca gtgttatcac tcatggttat
      721 ggcagcactg cataattctc ttactgtcat gccatccgta agatgctttt ctgtgactgg
      781 tgagtactca accaagtcat tctgagaata gtgtatgcgg cgaccgagtt gctcttgccc
      841 ggcgtcaata cgggataata ccgcgccaca tagcagaact ttaaaagtgc tcatcattgg
      901 aaaacgttct tcggggcgaa aactctcaag gatcttaccg ctgttgagat ccagttcgat
      961 gtaacccact cgtgcaccca actgatcttc agcatctttt actttcacca gcgtttctgg
     1021 gtgagcaaaa acaggaaggc aaaatgccgc aaaaaaggga ataagggcga cacggaaatg
     1081 ttgaatactc atactcttcc tttttcaata ttattgaagc atttatcagg gttattgtct
     1141 catgagcgga tacatatttg aatgtattta gaaaaataaa caaatagggg ttccgcgcac
     1201 atttccccga aaagtgccac ctgtcatgac caaaatccct taacgtgagt tttcgttcca
     1261 ctgagcgtca gaccccgtag aaaagatcaa aggatcttct tgagatcctt tttttctgcg
     1321 cgtaatctgc tgcttgcaaa caaaaaaacc accgctacca gcggtggttt gtttgccgga
     1381 tcaagagcta ccaactcttt ttccgaaggt aactggcttc agcagagcgc agataccaaa
     1441 tactgttctt ctagtgtagc cgtagttagg ccaccacttc aagaactctg tagcaccgcc
     1501 tacatacctc gctctgctaa tcctgttacc agtggctgct gccagtggcg ataagtcgtg
     1561 tcttaccggg ttggactcaa gacgatagtt accggataag gcgcagcggt cgggctgaac
     1621 ggggggttcg tgcacacagc ccagcttgga gcgaacgacc tacaccgaac tgagatacct
     1681 acagcgtgag ctatgagaaa gcgccacgct tcccgaaggg agaaaggcgg acaggtatcc
     1741 ggtaagcggc agggtcggaa caggagagcg cacgagggag cttccagggg gaaacgcctg
     1801 gtatctttat agtcctgtcg ggtttcgcca cctctgactt gagcgtcgat ttttgtgatg
     1861 ctcgtcaggg gggcggagcc tatggaaaaa cgccagcaac gcggcctttt tacggttcct
     1921 ggccttttgc tggccttttg ctcacatgtt ctttcctgcg ttatcccctg attctgtgga
     1981 taaccgtgcg gccgcccctg aattcgcatc tagatggtag agccacaaac agccggtaca
     2041 agcaacgatc tccaggacca tctgaatcat gcgcggatga cacgaactca cgacggcgat
     2101 cacagacatt aacccacagt acagacactg cgacaacgtg gcaattcgtc gcaataccgt
     2161 ctcactgaac tggccgataa ttgcagacga acgcagttcg agtttatcat tatcaatact
     2221 gccatttcaa agaatacgta aataattaat agtagtgatt ttcctaactt tatttagtca
     2281 aaaaattagc cttttaattc tgctgtaacc cgtacatgcc caaaataggg ggcgggttac
     2341 acagaatata taacatcgta ggtgtctggg tgaacagttt attcctggca tccactaaat
     2401 ataatggagc ccgcttttta agctggcatc cagaaaaaaa aagaatccca gcaccaaaat
     2461 attgttttct tcaccaacca tcagttcata ggtccattct cttagcgcaa ctacagagaa
     2521 caggggcaca aacaggcaaa aaacgggcac aacctcaatg gagtgatgca acctgcctgg
     2581 agtaaatgat gacacaaggc aattgaccca cgcatgtatc tatctcattt tcttacacct
     2641 tctattacct tctgctctct ctgatttgga aaaagctgaa aaaaaaggtt gaaaccagtt
     2701 ccctgaaatt attcccctac ttgactaata agtatataaa gacggtaggt attgattgta
     2761 attctgtaaa tctatttctt aaacttctta aattctactt ttatagttag tctttttttt
     2821 agttttaaaa caccaagaac ttagtttcga ataaacacac ataaacaaac aaaagatcta
     2881 tggtgtccaa aggagaggag ttaatcaagg aaaacatgag aatgaaagtt gtcatggagg
     2941 gctccgttaa tggtcaccaa ttcaagtgta caggggaagg tgaaggtaat ccttacatgg
     3001 gtacacaaac tatgagaatt aaagtaattg aaggcggacc actaccattt gcatttgaca
     3061 ttctggcaac gtcattcatg tacggatcac gaactttcat caagtaccct aaaggtatac
     3121 cagacttttt caagcaatct tttccagagg gttttacatg ggaaagggtt acaagatacg
     3181 aagatggggg tgtcgtcaca gttatgcaag atacttcatt agaagatggc tgccttgtct
     3241 atcatgtgca agtaagaggg gtgaattttc cttctaacgg acctgtgatg cagaaaaaga
     3301 ccaaaggttg ggaaccaaat actgaaatga tgtacccagc tgatggaggt ttgagaggct
     3361 acacacacat ggcgcttaaa gttgatggtg gaggtcattt gtcttgtagt tttgttacca
     3421 cttatcgttc taaaaagact gttggcaata tcaaaatgcc aggaatacat gctgtagacc
     3481 acagactaga aagactcgaa gagagcgata acgaaatgtt cgttgtacag agagagcatg
     3541 ccgtagccaa atttgctggc ttaggcggtg gtatggatga attgtataag ggatcctaac
     3601 tcgagagtgc ttttaactaa gaattattag tcttttctgc ttattttttc atcatagttt
     3661 agaacacttt atattaacga atagtttatg aatctattta ggtttaaaaa ttgatacagt
     3721 tttataagtt actttttcaa agactcgtgc tgtctattgc ataatgcact ggaaggggaa
     3781 aaaaaaggtg cacacgcgtg gctttttctt gaatttgcag tttgaaaaat gctgccaatg
     3841 agacgacggg gtcatcacgg ctcatcatgc gccaaacaaa tgtgtgcaat acacgctcgg
     3901 atgactgcat gatgaccgca ctgactgggg acagcagatc cacctaagcc tgtgagagaa
     3961 gcagacaccc gacagatcaa ggcagttaac tagtgcactg cagtacacgg tttccttgaa
     4021 atttttttga ttcggtaatc tccgaacaga aggaagaacg aaggaaggag cacagactta
     4081 gattggtata tatacgcata tgtagtgttg aagaaacatg aaattgccca gtattcttaa
     4141 cccaactgca cagaacaaaa acgtgcagga aacgaagata aatcatgtcg aaagctacat
     4201 ataaggaacg tgctgctact catcctagtc ctgttgctgc caagctattt aatatcatgc
     4261 acgaaaagca aacaaacttg tgtgcttcat tggatgttcg taccaccaag gaattactgg
     4321 agttagttga agcattaggt cccaaaattt gtttactaaa aacacatgtg gatatcttga
     4381 ctgatttttc catggagggc acagttaagc cgctaaaggc attatccgcc aagtacaatt
     4441 ttttactctt cgaggacaga aaatttgctg acattggtaa tacagtcaaa ttgcagtact
     4501 ctgcgggtgt atacagaata gcagaatggg cagacattac gaatgcacac ggtgtggtgg
     4561 gcccaggtat tgttagcggt ttgaagcagg cggcagaaga agtaacaaag gaacctagag
     4621 gccttttgat gttagcagaa ttgtcatgca agggctccct atctactgga gaatatacta
     4681 agggtactgt tgacattgcg aagagcgaca aagattttgt tatcggcttt attgctcaaa
     4741 gagacatggg tggaagagat gaaggttacg attggttgat tatgacaccc ggtgtgggtt
     4801 tagatgacaa gggagatgca ttgggtcaac agtatagaac cgtggatgat gtggtttcta
     4861 caggatctga cattattatt gttggaagag gactatttgc aaagggaagg gatgctaagg
     4921 tagagggtga acgttacaga aaagcaggct gggaagcata tttgagaaga tgcggccagc
     4981 aaaactaaaa aactgtatta taagtaaatg catgtatact aaactcacaa attagagctt
     5041 caatttaatt atatcagtta ttacccgagt aacgaagcat ctgtgcttca ttttgtagaa
     5101 caaaaatgca acgcgagagc gctaattttt caaacaaaga atctgagctg catttttaca
     5161 gaacagaaat gcaacgcgaa agcgctattt taccaacgaa gaatctgtgc ttcatttttg
     5221 taaaacaaaa atgcaacgcg agagcgctaa tttttcaaac aaagaatctg agctgcattt
     5281 ttacagaaca gaaatgcaac gcgagagcgc tattttacca acaaagaatc tatacttctt
     5341 ttttgttcta caaaaatgca tcccgagagc gctatttttc taacaaagca tcttagatta
     5401 ctttttttct cctttgtgcg ctctataatg cagtctcttg ataacttttt gcactgtagg
     5461 tccgttaagg ttagaagaag gctactttgg tgtctatttt ctcttccata aaaaaagcct
     5521 gactccactt cccgcgttta ctgattacta gcgaagctgc gggtgcattt tttcaagata
     5581 aaggcatccc cgattatatt ctataccgat gtggattgcg catactttgt gaacagaaag
     5641 tgatagcgtt gatgattctt cattggtcag aaaattatga acggtttctt ctattttgtc
     5701 tctatatact acgtatagga aatgtttaca ttttcgtatt gttttcgatt cactctatga
     5761 atagttctta ctacaatttt tttgtctaaa gagtaatact agagataaac ataaaaaatg
     5821 tagaggtcga gtttagatgc aagttcaagg agcgaaaggt ggatgggtag gttatatagg
     5881 gatatagcac agagatatat agcaaagaga tacttttgag caatgtttgt ggaagcggta
     5941 ttcgca
//
