# Supplementary material for: Establishing Probiotic Saccharomyces boulardii as a Model Organism for Synthesis and Delivery of Biomolecules
Source: bioRxiv preprint, doi:10.1101/2020.01.22.915389, version 1 (2020-01-23)
Supplement: Supplementary File 1 - Plasmids [file 915389_file03.zip › Supplementary File S1 - Plasmids/DD073 ConLS pRNR1 mRuby 2 tENO1 CONR1 URA3 2micron AmpR-ColE1.gb]

LOCUS       Copy_of_DD073_ConLS,_pR 5966 bp ds-DNA     circular     20-JAN-2020
DEFINITION  .
FEATURES             Location/Qualifiers
     promoter        complement(1095..1225)
                     /label="AmpR Promoter"
                     /ApEinfo_revcolor=#f58a5e
                     /ApEinfo_fwdcolor=#f58a5e
     CDS             4207..5010
                     /label="URA3"
                     /ApEinfo_revcolor=#faac61
                     /ApEinfo_fwdcolor=#faac61
     terminator      5011..5088
                     /label="ScURA3 Terminator"
                     /ApEinfo_revcolor=#f8d3a9
                     /ApEinfo_fwdcolor=#f8d3a9
     CDS             complement(237..1094)
                     /label="AmpR"
                     /ApEinfo_revcolor=#9f4240
                     /ApEinfo_fwdcolor=#9f4240
     misc_feature    2017..2159
                     /label="ConS"
                     /ApEinfo_revcolor=#ffef86
                     /ApEinfo_fwdcolor=#ffef86
     rep_origin      90..127
                     /label="FRT site"
                     /ApEinfo_revcolor=#b4abac
                     /ApEinfo_fwdcolor=#b4abac
     protein_bind    complement(3862..3867)
                     /label="BsmBI"
                     /ApEinfo_revcolor=#b1ff67
                     /ApEinfo_fwdcolor=#b1ff67
     protein_bind    2167..2170
                     /label="BsmBI"
                     /ApEinfo_revcolor=#b1ff67
                     /ApEinfo_fwdcolor=#b1ff67
     rep_origin      complement(1226..1989)
                     /label="ColE1"
                     /ApEinfo_revcolor=#7f7f7f
                     /ApEinfo_fwdcolor=#7f7f7f
     protein_bind    2160..2165
                     /label="BsmBI"
                     /ApEinfo_revcolor=#b1ff67
                     /ApEinfo_fwdcolor=#b1ff67
     misc_feature    3868..4010
                     /label="Con1"
                     /ApEinfo_revcolor=#ffef86
                     /ApEinfo_fwdcolor=#ffef86
     terminator      complement(140..236)
                     /label="AmpR Terminator"
                     /ApEinfo_revcolor=#f58a5e
                     /ApEinfo_fwdcolor=#f58a5e
     CDS             2905..3612
                     /label="mRuby2"
                     /ApEinfo_revcolor=#ff454e
                     /ApEinfo_fwdcolor=#ff454e
     protein_bind    complement(3857..3860)
                     /label="BsmBI"
                     /ApEinfo_revcolor=#b1ff67
                     /ApEinfo_fwdcolor=#b1ff67
     terminator      3628..3852
                     /label="ScENO1 Terminator"
                     /ApEinfo_revcolor=#ff9ccd
                     /ApEinfo_fwdcolor=#ff9ccd
     promoter        4030..4206
                     /label="ScURA3 Promoter"
                     /ApEinfo_revcolor=#faac61
                     /ApEinfo_fwdcolor=#faac61
     rep_origin      join(5093..5966,1..89)
                     /label="2micron"
                     /ApEinfo_revcolor=#d6b295
                     /ApEinfo_fwdcolor=#d6b295
     misc_feature    2167..2191
                     /label="ConS scar"
                     /ApEinfo_revcolor=#ffef86
                     /ApEinfo_fwdcolor=#ffef86
     promoter        2196..2895
                     /label="ScRNR1 Promoter"
                     /ApEinfo_revcolor=#84b0dc
                     /ApEinfo_fwdcolor=#84b0dc
ORIGIN
        1 caatatttta gtagctcgtt acagtccggt gcgtttttgg ttttttgaaa gtgcgtcatc
       61 agagcgcttt tggttttcaa aagcgctctg aagttcctat actttctagc tagagaatag
      121 gaacttcccg agcggccgcg attatcaaaa aggatcttca cctagatcct tttaaattaa
      181 aaatgaagtt ttaaatcaat ctaaagtata tatgagtaaa cttggtctga cagttaccaa
      241 tgcttaatca gtgaggcacc tatctcagcg atctgtctat ttcgttcatc catagttgcc
      301 tgactccccg tcgtgtagat aactacgata cgggagggct taccatctgg ccccagtgct
      361 gcaatgatac cgcgggaccc acgctcaccg gctccagatt tatcagcaat aaaccagcca
      421 gccggaaggg ccgagcgcag aagtggtcct gcaactttat ccgcctccat ccagtctatt
      481 aattgttgcc gggaagctag agtaagtagt tcgccagtta atagtttgcg caacgttgtt
      541 gccattgcta caggcatcgt ggtgtcacgc tcgtcgtttg gtatggcttc attcagctcc
      601 ggttcccaac gatcaaggcg agttacatga tcccccatgt tgtgcaaaaa agcggttagc
      661 tccttcggtc ctccgatcgt tgtcagaagt aagttggccg cagtgttatc actcatggtt
      721 atggcagcac tgcataattc tcttactgtc atgccatccg taagatgctt ttctgtgact
      781 ggtgagtact caaccaagtc attctgagaa tagtgtatgc ggcgaccgag ttgctcttgc
      841 ccggcgtcaa tacgggataa taccgcgcca catagcagaa ctttaaaagt gctcatcatt
      901 ggaaaacgtt cttcggggcg aaaactctca aggatcttac cgctgttgag atccagttcg
      961 atgtaaccca ctcgtgcacc caactgatct tcagcatctt ttactttcac cagcgtttct
     1021 gggtgagcaa aaacaggaag gcaaaatgcc gcaaaaaagg gaataagggc gacacggaaa
     1081 tgttgaatac tcatactctt cctttttcaa tattattgaa gcatttatca gggttattgt
     1141 ctcatgagcg gatacatatt tgaatgtatt tagaaaaata aacaaatagg ggttccgcgc
     1201 acatttcccc gaaaagtgcc acctgtcatg accaaaatcc cttaacgtga gttttcgttc
     1261 cactgagcgt cagaccccgt agaaaagatc aaaggatctt cttgagatcc tttttttctg
     1321 cgcgtaatct gctgcttgca aacaaaaaaa ccaccgctac cagcggtggt ttgtttgccg
     1381 gatcaagagc taccaactct ttttccgaag gtaactggct tcagcagagc gcagatacca
     1441 aatactgttc ttctagtgta gccgtagtta ggccaccact tcaagaactc tgtagcaccg
     1501 cctacatacc tcgctctgct aatcctgtta ccagtggctg ctgccagtgg cgataagtcg
     1561 tgtcttaccg ggttggactc aagacgatag ttaccggata aggcgcagcg gtcgggctga
     1621 acggggggtt cgtgcacaca gcccagcttg gagcgaacga cctacaccga actgagatac
     1681 ctacagcgtg agctatgaga aagcgccacg cttcccgaag ggagaaaggc ggacaggtat
     1741 ccggtaagcg gcagggtcgg aacaggagag cgcacgaggg agcttccagg gggaaacgcc
     1801 tggtatcttt atagtcctgt cgggtttcgc cacctctgac ttgagcgtcg atttttgtga
     1861 tgctcgtcag gggggcggag cctatggaaa aacgccagca acgcggcctt tttacggttc
     1921 ctggcctttt gctggccttt tgctcacatg ttctttcctg cgttatcccc tgattctgtg
     1981 gataaccgtg cggccgcccc tgaattcgca tctagatggt agagccacaa acagccggta
     2041 caagcaacga tctccaggac catctgaatc atgcgcggat gacacgaact cacgacggcg
     2101 atcacagaca ttaacccaca gtacagacac tgcgacaacg tggcaattcg tcgcaatacc
     2161 gtctcactga actggccgat aattgcagac gaacgggata tcgtaaacaa aggcgttacc
     2221 atagaaatgt actgattggc agaattactc ttcaggagaa tctttcatac aaaggtattc
     2281 cattggggaa aatctcgtta ccaagtcaat gctgaacttt ctatggcctt tgtttactat
     2341 cgttaattat tttacgacca cttctgggta gaaatatttc gtagccctgg aacgagcttg
     2401 tttacgcgtt ttatcccatt atatggcacc caaatcaaat ttaaaaagaa aaaacgcgta
     2461 aacagtgtcg ggtaagttca tcctctgtta ctttaattgc ttcttttttt gaaattctaa
     2521 gtaaacgcgt cattttgatc ctcaggacac agaaatcctt gcagaatctt attgggtgtt
     2581 gaatagagga cgcgtaaaaa cgatatggaa atttttttca tatagtgtag aaagaatagg
     2641 ttggcgtagg tagtttcgtg tttgatagaa acctccaaca aagtctgcaa ctcacgtttt
     2701 agaataacaa gtttagagtt tatcttgttg cctttgttaa gtcagtacca ttgaataaaa
     2761 attatataaa ggagctaata tttcattgtt ggaaaattac tctaccataa ttgaagcata
     2821 tctcatcctt ttcatccttt tcaacgcaag agagacacca acgaacaaca ctttatttgt
     2881 tgatatatta acatcagatc tatggtgtcc aaaggagagg agttaatcaa ggaaaacatg
     2941 agaatgaaag ttgtcatgga gggctccgtt aatggtcacc aattcaagtg tacaggggaa
     3001 ggtgaaggta atccttacat gggtacacaa actatgagaa ttaaagtaat tgaaggcgga
     3061 ccactaccat ttgcatttga cattctggca acgtcattca tgtacggatc acgaactttc
     3121 atcaagtacc ctaaaggtat accagacttt ttcaagcaat cttttccaga gggttttaca
     3181 tgggaaaggg ttacaagata cgaagatggg ggtgtcgtca cagttatgca agatacttca
     3241 ttagaagatg gctgccttgt ctatcatgtg caagtaagag gggtgaattt tccttctaac
     3301 ggacctgtga tgcagaaaaa gaccaaaggt tgggaaccaa atactgaaat gatgtaccca
     3361 gctgatggag gtttgagagg ctacacacac atggcgctta aagttgatgg tggaggtcat
     3421 ttgtcttgta gttttgttac cacttatcgt tctaaaaaga ctgttggcaa tatcaaaatg
     3481 ccaggaatac atgctgtaga ccacagacta gaaagactcg aagagagcga taacgaaatg
     3541 ttcgttgtac agagagagca tgccgtagcc aaatttgctg gcttaggcgg tggtatggat
     3601 gaattgtata agggatccta actcgagagc ttttgattaa gccttctagt ccaaaaaaca
     3661 cgtttttttg tcatttattt cattttctta gaatagttta gtttattcat tttatagtca
     3721 cgaatgtttt atgattctat atagggttgc aaacaagcat ttttcatttt atgttaaaac
     3781 aatttcaggt ttacctttta ttctgcttgt ggtgacgcgt gtatccgccc gctcttttgg
     3841 tcacccatgt atgctgccaa tgagacgacg gggtcatcac ggctcatcat gcgccaaaca
     3901 aatgtgtgca atacacgctc ggatgactgc atgatgaccg cactgactgg ggacagcaga
     3961 tccacctaag cctgtgagag aagcagacac ccgacagatc aaggcagtta actagtgcac
     4021 tgcagtacac ggtttccttg aaattttttt gattcggtaa tctccgaaca gaaggaagaa
     4081 cgaaggaagg agcacagact tagattggta tatatacgca tatgtagtgt tgaagaaaca
     4141 tgaaattgcc cagtattctt aacccaactg cacagaacaa aaacgtgcag gaaacgaaga
     4201 taaatcatgt cgaaagctac atataaggaa cgtgctgcta ctcatcctag tcctgttgct
     4261 gccaagctat ttaatatcat gcacgaaaag caaacaaact tgtgtgcttc attggatgtt
     4321 cgtaccacca aggaattact ggagttagtt gaagcattag gtcccaaaat ttgtttacta
     4381 aaaacacatg tggatatctt gactgatttt tccatggagg gcacagttaa gccgctaaag
     4441 gcattatccg ccaagtacaa ttttttactc ttcgaggaca gaaaatttgc tgacattggt
     4501 aatacagtca aattgcagta ctctgcgggt gtatacagaa tagcagaatg ggcagacatt
     4561 acgaatgcac acggtgtggt gggcccaggt attgttagcg gtttgaagca ggcggcagaa
     4621 gaagtaacaa aggaacctag aggccttttg atgttagcag aattgtcatg caagggctcc
     4681 ctatctactg gagaatatac taagggtact gttgacattg cgaagagcga caaagatttt
     4741 gttatcggct ttattgctca aagagacatg ggtggaagag atgaaggtta cgattggttg
     4801 attatgacac ccggtgtggg tttagatgac aagggagatg cattgggtca acagtataga
     4861 accgtggatg atgtggtttc tacaggatct gacattatta ttgttggaag aggactattt
     4921 gcaaagggaa gggatgctaa ggtagagggt gaacgttaca gaaaagcagg ctgggaagca
     4981 tatttgagaa gatgcggcca gcaaaactaa aaaactgtat tataagtaaa tgcatgtata
     5041 ctaaactcac aaattagagc ttcaatttaa ttatatcagt tattacccga gtaacgaagc
     5101 atctgtgctt cattttgtag aacaaaaatg caacgcgaga gcgctaattt ttcaaacaaa
     5161 gaatctgagc tgcattttta cagaacagaa atgcaacgcg aaagcgctat tttaccaacg
     5221 aagaatctgt gcttcatttt tgtaaaacaa aaatgcaacg cgagagcgct aatttttcaa
     5281 acaaagaatc tgagctgcat ttttacagaa cagaaatgca acgcgagagc gctattttac
     5341 caacaaagaa tctatacttc ttttttgttc tacaaaaatg catcccgaga gcgctatttt
     5401 tctaacaaag catcttagat tacttttttt ctcctttgtg cgctctataa tgcagtctct
     5461 tgataacttt ttgcactgta ggtccgttaa ggttagaaga aggctacttt ggtgtctatt
     5521 ttctcttcca taaaaaaagc ctgactccac ttcccgcgtt tactgattac tagcgaagct
     5581 gcgggtgcat tttttcaaga taaaggcatc cccgattata ttctataccg atgtggattg
     5641 cgcatacttt gtgaacagaa agtgatagcg ttgatgattc ttcattggtc agaaaattat
     5701 gaacggtttc ttctattttg tctctatata ctacgtatag gaaatgttta cattttcgta
     5761 ttgttttcga ttcactctat gaatagttct tactacaatt tttttgtcta aagagtaata
     5821 ctagagataa acataaaaaa tgtagaggtc gagtttagat gcaagttcaa ggagcgaaag
     5881 gtggatgggt aggttatata gggatatagc acagagatat atagcaaaga gatacttttg
     5941 agcaatgttt gtggaagcgg tattcg
//
