# Supplementary material for: Establishing Probiotic Saccharomyces boulardii as a Model Organism for Synthesis and Delivery of Biomolecules
Source: bioRxiv preprint, doi:10.1101/2020.01.22.915389, version 1 (2020-01-23)
Supplement: Supplementary File 1 - Plasmids [file 915389_file03.zip › Supplementary File S1 - Plasmids/DD074 ConLS pRNR1 mRuby 2 tSSA1 CONR1 URA3 2micron AmpR-ColE1.gb]

LOCUS       Copy_of_DD074_ConLS,_pR 5966 bp ds-DNA     circular     20-JAN-2020
DEFINITION  .
FEATURES             Location/Qualifiers
     terminator      complement(139..235)
                     /label="AmpR Terminator"
                     /ApEinfo_revcolor=#f58a5e
                     /ApEinfo_fwdcolor=#f58a5e
     terminator      3627..3851
                     /label="ScSSA1 Terminator"
                     /ApEinfo_revcolor=#ff9ccd
                     /ApEinfo_fwdcolor=#ff9ccd
     rep_origin      join(5092..5966,1..88)
                     /label="2micron"
                     /ApEinfo_revcolor=#d6b295
                     /ApEinfo_fwdcolor=#d6b295
     misc_feature    3867..4009
                     /label="Con1"
                     /ApEinfo_revcolor=#ffef86
                     /ApEinfo_fwdcolor=#ffef86
     misc_feature    2166..2190
                     /label="ConS scar"
                     /ApEinfo_revcolor=#ffef86
                     /ApEinfo_fwdcolor=#ffef86
     rep_origin      89..126
                     /label="FRT site"
                     /ApEinfo_revcolor=#b4abac
                     /ApEinfo_fwdcolor=#b4abac
     protein_bind    2166..2169
                     /label="BsmBI"
                     /ApEinfo_revcolor=#b1ff67
                     /ApEinfo_fwdcolor=#b1ff67
     misc_feature    2016..2158
                     /label="ConS"
                     /ApEinfo_revcolor=#ffef86
                     /ApEinfo_fwdcolor=#ffef86
     rep_origin      complement(1225..1988)
                     /label="ColE1"
                     /ApEinfo_revcolor=#7f7f7f
                     /ApEinfo_fwdcolor=#7f7f7f
     protein_bind    2159..2164
                     /label="BsmBI"
                     /ApEinfo_revcolor=#b1ff67
                     /ApEinfo_fwdcolor=#b1ff67
     terminator      5010..5087
                     /label="ScURA3 Terminator"
                     /ApEinfo_revcolor=#f8d3a9
                     /ApEinfo_fwdcolor=#f8d3a9
     promoter        2195..2894
                     /label="ScRNR1 Promoter"
                     /ApEinfo_revcolor=#84b0dc
                     /ApEinfo_fwdcolor=#84b0dc
     protein_bind    complement(3856..3859)
                     /label="BsmBI"
                     /ApEinfo_revcolor=#b1ff67
                     /ApEinfo_fwdcolor=#b1ff67
     promoter        complement(1094..1224)
                     /label="AmpR Promoter"
                     /ApEinfo_revcolor=#f58a5e
                     /ApEinfo_fwdcolor=#f58a5e
     CDS             4206..5009
                     /label="URA3"
                     /ApEinfo_revcolor=#faac61
                     /ApEinfo_fwdcolor=#faac61
     CDS             2904..3611
                     /label="mRuby2"
                     /ApEinfo_revcolor=#ff454e
                     /ApEinfo_fwdcolor=#ff454e
     promoter        4029..4205
                     /label="ScURA3 Promoter"
                     /ApEinfo_revcolor=#faac61
                     /ApEinfo_fwdcolor=#faac61
     CDS             complement(236..1093)
                     /label="AmpR"
                     /ApEinfo_revcolor=#9f4240
                     /ApEinfo_fwdcolor=#9f4240
     protein_bind    complement(3861..3866)
                     /label="BsmBI"
                     /ApEinfo_revcolor=#b1ff67
                     /ApEinfo_fwdcolor=#b1ff67
ORIGIN
        1 aatattttag tagctcgtta cagtccggtg cgtttttggt tttttgaaag tgcgtcatca
       61 gagcgctttt ggttttcaaa agcgctctga agttcctata ctttctagct agagaatagg
      121 aacttcccga gcggccgcga ttatcaaaaa ggatcttcac ctagatcctt ttaaattaaa
      181 aatgaagttt taaatcaatc taaagtatat atgagtaaac ttggtctgac agttaccaat
      241 gcttaatcag tgaggcacct atctcagcga tctgtctatt tcgttcatcc atagttgcct
      301 gactccccgt cgtgtagata actacgatac gggagggctt accatctggc cccagtgctg
      361 caatgatacc gcgggaccca cgctcaccgg ctccagattt atcagcaata aaccagccag
      421 ccggaagggc cgagcgcaga agtggtcctg caactttatc cgcctccatc cagtctatta
      481 attgttgccg ggaagctaga gtaagtagtt cgccagttaa tagtttgcgc aacgttgttg
      541 ccattgctac aggcatcgtg gtgtcacgct cgtcgtttgg tatggcttca ttcagctccg
      601 gttcccaacg atcaaggcga gttacatgat cccccatgtt gtgcaaaaaa gcggttagct
      661 ccttcggtcc tccgatcgtt gtcagaagta agttggccgc agtgttatca ctcatggtta
      721 tggcagcact gcataattct cttactgtca tgccatccgt aagatgcttt tctgtgactg
      781 gtgagtactc aaccaagtca ttctgagaat agtgtatgcg gcgaccgagt tgctcttgcc
      841 cggcgtcaat acgggataat accgcgccac atagcagaac tttaaaagtg ctcatcattg
      901 gaaaacgttc ttcggggcga aaactctcaa ggatcttacc gctgttgaga tccagttcga
      961 tgtaacccac tcgtgcaccc aactgatctt cagcatcttt tactttcacc agcgtttctg
     1021 ggtgagcaaa aacaggaagg caaaatgccg caaaaaaggg aataagggcg acacggaaat
     1081 gttgaatact catactcttc ctttttcaat attattgaag catttatcag ggttattgtc
     1141 tcatgagcgg atacatattt gaatgtattt agaaaaataa acaaataggg gttccgcgca
     1201 catttccccg aaaagtgcca cctgtcatga ccaaaatccc ttaacgtgag ttttcgttcc
     1261 actgagcgtc agaccccgta gaaaagatca aaggatcttc ttgagatcct ttttttctgc
     1321 gcgtaatctg ctgcttgcaa acaaaaaaac caccgctacc agcggtggtt tgtttgccgg
     1381 atcaagagct accaactctt tttccgaagg taactggctt cagcagagcg cagataccaa
     1441 atactgttct tctagtgtag ccgtagttag gccaccactt caagaactct gtagcaccgc
     1501 ctacatacct cgctctgcta atcctgttac cagtggctgc tgccagtggc gataagtcgt
     1561 gtcttaccgg gttggactca agacgatagt taccggataa ggcgcagcgg tcgggctgaa
     1621 cggggggttc gtgcacacag cccagcttgg agcgaacgac ctacaccgaa ctgagatacc
     1681 tacagcgtga gctatgagaa agcgccacgc ttcccgaagg gagaaaggcg gacaggtatc
     1741 cggtaagcgg cagggtcgga acaggagagc gcacgaggga gcttccaggg ggaaacgcct
     1801 ggtatcttta tagtcctgtc gggtttcgcc acctctgact tgagcgtcga tttttgtgat
     1861 gctcgtcagg ggggcggagc ctatggaaaa acgccagcaa cgcggccttt ttacggttcc
     1921 tggccttttg ctggcctttt gctcacatgt tctttcctgc gttatcccct gattctgtgg
     1981 ataaccgtgc ggccgcccct gaattcgcat ctagatggta gagccacaaa cagccggtac
     2041 aagcaacgat ctccaggacc atctgaatca tgcgcggatg acacgaactc acgacggcga
     2101 tcacagacat taacccacag tacagacact gcgacaacgt ggcaattcgt cgcaataccg
     2161 tctcactgaa ctggccgata attgcagacg aacgggatat cgtaaacaaa ggcgttacca
     2221 tagaaatgta ctgattggca gaattactct tcaggagaat ctttcataca aaggtattcc
     2281 attggggaaa atctcgttac caagtcaatg ctgaactttc tatggccttt gtttactatc
     2341 gttaattatt ttacgaccac ttctgggtag aaatatttcg tagccctgga acgagcttgt
     2401 ttacgcgttt tatcccatta tatggcaccc aaatcaaatt taaaaagaaa aaacgcgtaa
     2461 acagtgtcgg gtaagttcat cctctgttac tttaattgct tctttttttg aaattctaag
     2521 taaacgcgtc attttgatcc tcaggacaca gaaatccttg cagaatctta ttgggtgttg
     2581 aatagaggac gcgtaaaaac gatatggaaa tttttttcat atagtgtaga aagaataggt
     2641 tggcgtaggt agtttcgtgt ttgatagaaa cctccaacaa agtctgcaac tcacgtttta
     2701 gaataacaag tttagagttt atcttgttgc ctttgttaag tcagtaccat tgaataaaaa
     2761 ttatataaag gagctaatat ttcattgttg gaaaattact ctaccataat tgaagcatat
     2821 ctcatccttt tcatcctttt caacgcaaga gagacaccaa cgaacaacac tttatttgtt
     2881 gatatattaa catcagatct atggtgtcca aaggagagga gttaatcaag gaaaacatga
     2941 gaatgaaagt tgtcatggag ggctccgtta atggtcacca attcaagtgt acaggggaag
     3001 gtgaaggtaa tccttacatg ggtacacaaa ctatgagaat taaagtaatt gaaggcggac
     3061 cactaccatt tgcatttgac attctggcaa cgtcattcat gtacggatca cgaactttca
     3121 tcaagtaccc taaaggtata ccagactttt tcaagcaatc ttttccagag ggttttacat
     3181 gggaaagggt tacaagatac gaagatgggg gtgtcgtcac agttatgcaa gatacttcat
     3241 tagaagatgg ctgccttgtc tatcatgtgc aagtaagagg ggtgaatttt ccttctaacg
     3301 gacctgtgat gcagaaaaag accaaaggtt gggaaccaaa tactgaaatg atgtacccag
     3361 ctgatggagg tttgagaggc tacacacaca tggcgcttaa agttgatggt ggaggtcatt
     3421 tgtcttgtag ttttgttacc acttatcgtt ctaaaaagac tgttggcaat atcaaaatgc
     3481 caggaataca tgctgtagac cacagactag aaagactcga agagagcgat aacgaaatgt
     3541 tcgttgtaca gagagagcat gccgtagcca aatttgctgg cttaggcggt ggtatggatg
     3601 aattgtataa gggatcctaa ctcgaggcca attggtgcgg caattgataa taacgaaaat
     3661 gtcttttaat gatctgggta taatgaggaa ttttccgaac gtttttactt tatatatata
     3721 tatacatgta acatatattc tatacgctat agagaaagga aatttttcaa ttaaaaaaaa
     3781 aatagagaaa gagtttcact tcttgattat cgctaacact aatggttgaa gtactgctac
     3841 tttaatttta tgctgccaat gagacgacgg ggtcatcacg gctcatcatg cgccaaacaa
     3901 atgtgtgcaa tacacgctcg gatgactgca tgatgaccgc actgactggg gacagcagat
     3961 ccacctaagc ctgtgagaga agcagacacc cgacagatca aggcagttaa ctagtgcact
     4021 gcagtacacg gtttccttga aatttttttg attcggtaat ctccgaacag aaggaagaac
     4081 gaaggaagga gcacagactt agattggtat atatacgcat atgtagtgtt gaagaaacat
     4141 gaaattgccc agtattctta acccaactgc acagaacaaa aacgtgcagg aaacgaagat
     4201 aaatcatgtc gaaagctaca tataaggaac gtgctgctac tcatcctagt cctgttgctg
     4261 ccaagctatt taatatcatg cacgaaaagc aaacaaactt gtgtgcttca ttggatgttc
     4321 gtaccaccaa ggaattactg gagttagttg aagcattagg tcccaaaatt tgtttactaa
     4381 aaacacatgt ggatatcttg actgattttt ccatggaggg cacagttaag ccgctaaagg
     4441 cattatccgc caagtacaat tttttactct tcgaggacag aaaatttgct gacattggta
     4501 atacagtcaa attgcagtac tctgcgggtg tatacagaat agcagaatgg gcagacatta
     4561 cgaatgcaca cggtgtggtg ggcccaggta ttgttagcgg tttgaagcag gcggcagaag
     4621 aagtaacaaa ggaacctaga ggccttttga tgttagcaga attgtcatgc aagggctccc
     4681 tatctactgg agaatatact aagggtactg ttgacattgc gaagagcgac aaagattttg
     4741 ttatcggctt tattgctcaa agagacatgg gtggaagaga tgaaggttac gattggttga
     4801 ttatgacacc cggtgtgggt ttagatgaca agggagatgc attgggtcaa cagtatagaa
     4861 ccgtggatga tgtggtttct acaggatctg acattattat tgttggaaga ggactatttg
     4921 caaagggaag ggatgctaag gtagagggtg aacgttacag aaaagcaggc tgggaagcat
     4981 atttgagaag atgcggccag caaaactaaa aaactgtatt ataagtaaat gcatgtatac
     5041 taaactcaca aattagagct tcaatttaat tatatcagtt attacccgag taacgaagca
     5101 tctgtgcttc attttgtaga acaaaaatgc aacgcgagag cgctaatttt tcaaacaaag
     5161 aatctgagct gcatttttac agaacagaaa tgcaacgcga aagcgctatt ttaccaacga
     5221 agaatctgtg cttcattttt gtaaaacaaa aatgcaacgc gagagcgcta atttttcaaa
     5281 caaagaatct gagctgcatt tttacagaac agaaatgcaa cgcgagagcg ctattttacc
     5341 aacaaagaat ctatacttct tttttgttct acaaaaatgc atcccgagag cgctattttt
     5401 ctaacaaagc atcttagatt actttttttc tcctttgtgc gctctataat gcagtctctt
     5461 gataactttt tgcactgtag gtccgttaag gttagaagaa ggctactttg gtgtctattt
     5521 tctcttccat aaaaaaagcc tgactccact tcccgcgttt actgattact agcgaagctg
     5581 cgggtgcatt ttttcaagat aaaggcatcc ccgattatat tctataccga tgtggattgc
     5641 gcatactttg tgaacagaaa gtgatagcgt tgatgattct tcattggtca gaaaattatg
     5701 aacggtttct tctattttgt ctctatatac tacgtatagg aaatgtttac attttcgtat
     5761 tgttttcgat tcactctatg aatagttctt actacaattt ttttgtctaa agagtaatac
     5821 tagagataaa cataaaaaat gtagaggtcg agtttagatg caagttcaag gagcgaaagg
     5881 tggatgggta ggttatatag ggatatagca cagagatata tagcaaagag atacttttga
     5941 gcaatgtttg tggaagcggt attcgc
//
