# Supplementary material for: Establishing Probiotic Saccharomyces boulardii as a Model Organism for Synthesis and Delivery of Biomolecules
Source: bioRxiv preprint, doi:10.1101/2020.01.22.915389, version 1 (2020-01-23)
Supplement: Supplementary File 1 - Plasmids [file 915389_file03.zip › Supplementary File S1 - Plasmids/DD075 ConLS pRNR1 mRuby 2 tADH1 CONR1 URA3 2micron AmpR-ColE1.gb]

LOCUS       Copy_of_DD075_ConLS,_pR 5966 bp ds-DNA     circular     20-JAN-2020
DEFINITION  .
FEATURES             Location/Qualifiers
     misc_feature    3859..4001
                     /label="Con1"
                     /ApEinfo_revcolor=#ffef86
                     /ApEinfo_fwdcolor=#ffef86
     terminator      complement(131..227)
                     /label="AmpR Terminator"
                     /ApEinfo_revcolor=#f58a5e
                     /ApEinfo_fwdcolor=#f58a5e
     promoter        4021..4197
                     /label="ScURA3 Promoter"
                     /ApEinfo_revcolor=#faac61
                     /ApEinfo_fwdcolor=#faac61
     terminator      5002..5079
                     /label="ScURA3 Terminator"
                     /ApEinfo_revcolor=#f8d3a9
                     /ApEinfo_fwdcolor=#f8d3a9
     CDS             4198..5001
                     /label="URA3"
                     /ApEinfo_revcolor=#faac61
                     /ApEinfo_fwdcolor=#faac61
     terminator      3619..3843
                     /label="ScADH1 Terminator"
                     /ApEinfo_revcolor=#ff9ccd
                     /ApEinfo_fwdcolor=#ff9ccd
     protein_bind    2158..2161
                     /label="BsmBI"
                     /ApEinfo_revcolor=#b1ff67
                     /ApEinfo_fwdcolor=#b1ff67
     misc_feature    2158..2182
                     /label="ConS scar"
                     /ApEinfo_revcolor=#ffef86
                     /ApEinfo_fwdcolor=#ffef86
     protein_bind    complement(3853..3858)
                     /label="BsmBI"
                     /ApEinfo_revcolor=#b1ff67
                     /ApEinfo_fwdcolor=#b1ff67
     rep_origin      complement(1217..1980)
                     /label="ColE1"
                     /ApEinfo_revcolor=#7f7f7f
                     /ApEinfo_fwdcolor=#7f7f7f
     rep_origin      81..118
                     /label="FRT site"
                     /ApEinfo_revcolor=#b4abac
                     /ApEinfo_fwdcolor=#b4abac
     protein_bind    2151..2156
                     /label="BsmBI"
                     /ApEinfo_revcolor=#b1ff67
                     /ApEinfo_fwdcolor=#b1ff67
     CDS             complement(228..1085)
                     /label="AmpR"
                     /ApEinfo_revcolor=#9f4240
                     /ApEinfo_fwdcolor=#9f4240
     promoter        complement(1086..1216)
                     /label="AmpR Promoter"
                     /ApEinfo_revcolor=#f58a5e
                     /ApEinfo_fwdcolor=#f58a5e
     CDS             2896..3603
                     /label="mRuby2"
                     /ApEinfo_revcolor=#ff454e
                     /ApEinfo_fwdcolor=#ff454e
     misc_feature    2008..2150
                     /label="ConS"
                     /ApEinfo_revcolor=#ffef86
                     /ApEinfo_fwdcolor=#ffef86
     protein_bind    complement(3848..3851)
                     /label="BsmBI"
                     /ApEinfo_revcolor=#b1ff67
                     /ApEinfo_fwdcolor=#b1ff67
     rep_origin      join(5084..5966,1..80)
                     /label="2micron"
                     /ApEinfo_revcolor=#d6b295
                     /ApEinfo_fwdcolor=#d6b295
     promoter        2187..2886
                     /label="ScRNR1 Promoter"
                     /ApEinfo_revcolor=#84b0dc
                     /ApEinfo_fwdcolor=#84b0dc
ORIGIN
        1 agtagctcgt tacagtccgg tgcgtttttg gttttttgaa agtgcgtcat cagagcgctt
       61 ttggttttca aaagcgctct gaagttccta tactttctag ctagagaata ggaacttccc
      121 gagcggccgc gattatcaaa aaggatcttc acctagatcc ttttaaatta aaaatgaagt
      181 tttaaatcaa tctaaagtat atatgagtaa acttggtctg acagttacca atgcttaatc
      241 agtgaggcac ctatctcagc gatctgtcta tttcgttcat ccatagttgc ctgactcccc
      301 gtcgtgtaga taactacgat acgggagggc ttaccatctg gccccagtgc tgcaatgata
      361 ccgcgggacc cacgctcacc ggctccagat ttatcagcaa taaaccagcc agccggaagg
      421 gccgagcgca gaagtggtcc tgcaacttta tccgcctcca tccagtctat taattgttgc
      481 cgggaagcta gagtaagtag ttcgccagtt aatagtttgc gcaacgttgt tgccattgct
      541 acaggcatcg tggtgtcacg ctcgtcgttt ggtatggctt cattcagctc cggttcccaa
      601 cgatcaaggc gagttacatg atcccccatg ttgtgcaaaa aagcggttag ctccttcggt
      661 cctccgatcg ttgtcagaag taagttggcc gcagtgttat cactcatggt tatggcagca
      721 ctgcataatt ctcttactgt catgccatcc gtaagatgct tttctgtgac tggtgagtac
      781 tcaaccaagt cattctgaga atagtgtatg cggcgaccga gttgctcttg cccggcgtca
      841 atacgggata ataccgcgcc acatagcaga actttaaaag tgctcatcat tggaaaacgt
      901 tcttcggggc gaaaactctc aaggatctta ccgctgttga gatccagttc gatgtaaccc
      961 actcgtgcac ccaactgatc ttcagcatct tttactttca ccagcgtttc tgggtgagca
     1021 aaaacaggaa ggcaaaatgc cgcaaaaaag ggaataaggg cgacacggaa atgttgaata
     1081 ctcatactct tcctttttca atattattga agcatttatc agggttattg tctcatgagc
     1141 ggatacatat ttgaatgtat ttagaaaaat aaacaaatag gggttccgcg cacatttccc
     1201 cgaaaagtgc cacctgtcat gaccaaaatc ccttaacgtg agttttcgtt ccactgagcg
     1261 tcagaccccg tagaaaagat caaaggatct tcttgagatc ctttttttct gcgcgtaatc
     1321 tgctgcttgc aaacaaaaaa accaccgcta ccagcggtgg tttgtttgcc ggatcaagag
     1381 ctaccaactc tttttccgaa ggtaactggc ttcagcagag cgcagatacc aaatactgtt
     1441 cttctagtgt agccgtagtt aggccaccac ttcaagaact ctgtagcacc gcctacatac
     1501 ctcgctctgc taatcctgtt accagtggct gctgccagtg gcgataagtc gtgtcttacc
     1561 gggttggact caagacgata gttaccggat aaggcgcagc ggtcgggctg aacggggggt
     1621 tcgtgcacac agcccagctt ggagcgaacg acctacaccg aactgagata cctacagcgt
     1681 gagctatgag aaagcgccac gcttcccgaa gggagaaagg cggacaggta tccggtaagc
     1741 ggcagggtcg gaacaggaga gcgcacgagg gagcttccag ggggaaacgc ctggtatctt
     1801 tatagtcctg tcgggtttcg ccacctctga cttgagcgtc gatttttgtg atgctcgtca
     1861 ggggggcgga gcctatggaa aaacgccagc aacgcggcct ttttacggtt cctggccttt
     1921 tgctggcctt ttgctcacat gttctttcct gcgttatccc ctgattctgt ggataaccgt
     1981 gcggccgccc ctgaattcgc atctagatgg tagagccaca aacagccggt acaagcaacg
     2041 atctccagga ccatctgaat catgcgcgga tgacacgaac tcacgacggc gatcacagac
     2101 attaacccac agtacagaca ctgcgacaac gtggcaattc gtcgcaatac cgtctcactg
     2161 aactggccga taattgcaga cgaacgggat atcgtaaaca aaggcgttac catagaaatg
     2221 tactgattgg cagaattact cttcaggaga atctttcata caaaggtatt ccattgggga
     2281 aaatctcgtt accaagtcaa tgctgaactt tctatggcct ttgtttacta tcgttaatta
     2341 ttttacgacc acttctgggt agaaatattt cgtagccctg gaacgagctt gtttacgcgt
     2401 tttatcccat tatatggcac ccaaatcaaa tttaaaaaga aaaaacgcgt aaacagtgtc
     2461 gggtaagttc atcctctgtt actttaattg cttctttttt tgaaattcta agtaaacgcg
     2521 tcattttgat cctcaggaca cagaaatcct tgcagaatct tattgggtgt tgaatagagg
     2581 acgcgtaaaa acgatatgga aatttttttc atatagtgta gaaagaatag gttggcgtag
     2641 gtagtttcgt gtttgataga aacctccaac aaagtctgca actcacgttt tagaataaca
     2701 agtttagagt ttatcttgtt gcctttgtta agtcagtacc attgaataaa aattatataa
     2761 aggagctaat atttcattgt tggaaaatta ctctaccata attgaagcat atctcatcct
     2821 tttcatcctt ttcaacgcaa gagagacacc aacgaacaac actttatttg ttgatatatt
     2881 aacatcagat ctatggtgtc caaaggagag gagttaatca aggaaaacat gagaatgaaa
     2941 gttgtcatgg agggctccgt taatggtcac caattcaagt gtacagggga aggtgaaggt
     3001 aatccttaca tgggtacaca aactatgaga attaaagtaa ttgaaggcgg accactacca
     3061 tttgcatttg acattctggc aacgtcattc atgtacggat cacgaacttt catcaagtac
     3121 cctaaaggta taccagactt tttcaagcaa tcttttccag agggttttac atgggaaagg
     3181 gttacaagat acgaagatgg gggtgtcgtc acagttatgc aagatacttc attagaagat
     3241 ggctgccttg tctatcatgt gcaagtaaga ggggtgaatt ttccttctaa cggacctgtg
     3301 atgcagaaaa agaccaaagg ttgggaacca aatactgaaa tgatgtaccc agctgatgga
     3361 ggtttgagag gctacacaca catggcgctt aaagttgatg gtggaggtca tttgtcttgt
     3421 agttttgtta ccacttatcg ttctaaaaag actgttggca atatcaaaat gccaggaata
     3481 catgctgtag accacagact agaaagactc gaagagagcg ataacgaaat gttcgttgta
     3541 cagagagagc atgccgtagc caaatttgct ggcttaggcg gtggtatgga tgaattgtat
     3601 aagggatcct aactcgaggc gaatttctta tgatttatga tttttattat taaataagtt
     3661 ataaaaaaaa taagtgtata caaattttaa agtgactctt aggttttaaa acgaaaattc
     3721 ttattcttga gtaactcttt cctgtaggtc aggttgcttt ctcaggtata gcatgaggtc
     3781 gctcttattg accacacctc taccggcatg ccgagcaaat gcctgcaaat cgctccccat
     3841 ttcgctgcca atgagacgac ggggtcatca cggctcatca tgcgccaaac aaatgtgtgc
     3901 aatacacgct cggatgactg catgatgacc gcactgactg gggacagcag atccacctaa
     3961 gcctgtgaga gaagcagaca cccgacagat caaggcagtt aactagtgca ctgcagtaca
     4021 cggtttcctt gaaatttttt tgattcggta atctccgaac agaaggaaga acgaaggaag
     4081 gagcacagac ttagattggt atatatacgc atatgtagtg ttgaagaaac atgaaattgc
     4141 ccagtattct taacccaact gcacagaaca aaaacgtgca ggaaacgaag ataaatcatg
     4201 tcgaaagcta catataagga acgtgctgct actcatccta gtcctgttgc tgccaagcta
     4261 tttaatatca tgcacgaaaa gcaaacaaac ttgtgtgctt cattggatgt tcgtaccacc
     4321 aaggaattac tggagttagt tgaagcatta ggtcccaaaa tttgtttact aaaaacacat
     4381 gtggatatct tgactgattt ttccatggag ggcacagtta agccgctaaa ggcattatcc
     4441 gccaagtaca attttttact cttcgaggac agaaaatttg ctgacattgg taatacagtc
     4501 aaattgcagt actctgcggg tgtatacaga atagcagaat gggcagacat tacgaatgca
     4561 cacggtgtgg tgggcccagg tattgttagc ggtttgaagc aggcggcaga agaagtaaca
     4621 aaggaaccta gaggcctttt gatgttagca gaattgtcat gcaagggctc cctatctact
     4681 ggagaatata ctaagggtac tgttgacatt gcgaagagcg acaaagattt tgttatcggc
     4741 tttattgctc aaagagacat gggtggaaga gatgaaggtt acgattggtt gattatgaca
     4801 cccggtgtgg gtttagatga caagggagat gcattgggtc aacagtatag aaccgtggat
     4861 gatgtggttt ctacaggatc tgacattatt attgttggaa gaggactatt tgcaaaggga
     4921 agggatgcta aggtagaggg tgaacgttac agaaaagcag gctgggaagc atatttgaga
     4981 agatgcggcc agcaaaacta aaaaactgta ttataagtaa atgcatgtat actaaactca
     5041 caaattagag cttcaattta attatatcag ttattacccg agtaacgaag catctgtgct
     5101 tcattttgta gaacaaaaat gcaacgcgag agcgctaatt tttcaaacaa agaatctgag
     5161 ctgcattttt acagaacaga aatgcaacgc gaaagcgcta ttttaccaac gaagaatctg
     5221 tgcttcattt ttgtaaaaca aaaatgcaac gcgagagcgc taatttttca aacaaagaat
     5281 ctgagctgca tttttacaga acagaaatgc aacgcgagag cgctatttta ccaacaaaga
     5341 atctatactt cttttttgtt ctacaaaaat gcatcccgag agcgctattt ttctaacaaa
     5401 gcatcttaga ttactttttt tctcctttgt gcgctctata atgcagtctc ttgataactt
     5461 tttgcactgt aggtccgtta aggttagaag aaggctactt tggtgtctat tttctcttcc
     5521 ataaaaaaag cctgactcca cttcccgcgt ttactgatta ctagcgaagc tgcgggtgca
     5581 ttttttcaag ataaaggcat ccccgattat attctatacc gatgtggatt gcgcatactt
     5641 tgtgaacaga aagtgatagc gttgatgatt cttcattggt cagaaaatta tgaacggttt
     5701 cttctatttt gtctctatat actacgtata ggaaatgttt acattttcgt attgttttcg
     5761 attcactcta tgaatagttc ttactacaat ttttttgtct aaagagtaat actagagata
     5821 aacataaaaa atgtagaggt cgagtttaga tgcaagttca aggagcgaaa ggtggatggg
     5881 taggttatat agggatatag cacagagata tatagcaaag agatactttt gagcaatgtt
     5941 tgtggaagcg gtattcgcaa tatttt
//
