# Supplementary material for: Establishing Probiotic Saccharomyces boulardii as a Model Organism for Synthesis and Delivery of Biomolecules
Source: bioRxiv preprint, doi:10.1101/2020.01.22.915389, version 1 (2020-01-23)
Supplement: Supplementary File 1 - Plasmids [file 915389_file03.zip › Supplementary File S1 - Plasmids/DD076 ConLS pRNR1 mRuby 2 tPGK1 CONR1 URA3 2micron AmpR-ColE1.gb]

LOCUS       Copy_of_DD076_ConLS,_pR 5966 bp ds-DNA     circular     20-JAN-2020
DEFINITION  .
FEATURES             Location/Qualifiers
     rep_origin      join(5092..5966,1..88)
                     /label="2micron"
                     /ApEinfo_revcolor=#d6b295
                     /ApEinfo_fwdcolor=#d6b295
     rep_origin      complement(1225..1988)
                     /label="ColE1"
                     /ApEinfo_revcolor=#7f7f7f
                     /ApEinfo_fwdcolor=#7f7f7f
     misc_feature    2166..2190
                     /label="ConS scar"
                     /ApEinfo_revcolor=#ffef86
                     /ApEinfo_fwdcolor=#ffef86
     promoter        4029..4205
                     /label="ScURA3 Promoter"
                     /ApEinfo_revcolor=#faac61
                     /ApEinfo_fwdcolor=#faac61
     rep_origin      89..126
                     /label="FRT site"
                     /ApEinfo_revcolor=#b4abac
                     /ApEinfo_fwdcolor=#b4abac
     protein_bind    2166..2169
                     /label="BsmBI"
                     /ApEinfo_revcolor=#b1ff67
                     /ApEinfo_fwdcolor=#b1ff67
     misc_feature    2016..2158
                     /label="ConS"
                     /ApEinfo_revcolor=#ffef86
                     /ApEinfo_fwdcolor=#ffef86
     promoter        2195..2894
                     /label="ScRNR1 Promoter"
                     /ApEinfo_revcolor=#84b0dc
                     /ApEinfo_fwdcolor=#84b0dc
     protein_bind    complement(3856..3859)
                     /label="BsmBI"
                     /ApEinfo_revcolor=#b1ff67
                     /ApEinfo_fwdcolor=#b1ff67
     promoter        complement(1094..1224)
                     /label="AmpR Promoter"
                     /ApEinfo_revcolor=#f58a5e
                     /ApEinfo_fwdcolor=#f58a5e
     terminator      complement(139..235)
                     /label="AmpR Terminator"
                     /ApEinfo_revcolor=#f58a5e
                     /ApEinfo_fwdcolor=#f58a5e
     terminator      5010..5087
                     /label="ScURA3 Terminator"
                     /ApEinfo_revcolor=#f8d3a9
                     /ApEinfo_fwdcolor=#f8d3a9
     terminator      3627..3851
                     /label="ScPGK1 Terminator"
                     /ApEinfo_revcolor=#ff9ccd
                     /ApEinfo_fwdcolor=#ff9ccd
     CDS             complement(236..1093)
                     /label="AmpR"
                     /ApEinfo_revcolor=#9f4240
                     /ApEinfo_fwdcolor=#9f4240
     CDS             2904..3611
                     /label="mRuby2"
                     /ApEinfo_revcolor=#ff454e
                     /ApEinfo_fwdcolor=#ff454e
     protein_bind    complement(3861..3866)
                     /label="BsmBI"
                     /ApEinfo_revcolor=#b1ff67
                     /ApEinfo_fwdcolor=#b1ff67
     misc_feature    3867..4009
                     /label="Con1"
                     /ApEinfo_revcolor=#ffef86
                     /ApEinfo_fwdcolor=#ffef86
     protein_bind    2159..2164
                     /label="BsmBI"
                     /ApEinfo_revcolor=#b1ff67
                     /ApEinfo_fwdcolor=#b1ff67
     CDS             4206..5009
                     /label="URA3"
                     /ApEinfo_revcolor=#faac61
                     /ApEinfo_fwdcolor=#faac61
ORIGIN
        1 aatattttag tagctcgtta cagtccggtg cgtttttggt tttttgaaag tgcgtcatca
       61 gagcgctttt ggttttcaaa agcgctctga agttcctata ctttctagct agagaatagg
      121 aacttcccga gcggccgcga ttatcaaaaa ggatcttcac ctagatcctt ttaaattaaa
      181 aatgaagttt taaatcaatc taaagtatat atgagtaaac ttggtctgac agttaccaat
      241 gcttaatcag tgaggcacct atctcagcga tctgtctatt tcgttcatcc atagttgcct
      301 gactccccgt cgtgtagata actacgatac gggagggctt accatctggc cccagtgctg
      361 caatgatacc gcgggaccca cgctcaccgg ctccagattt atcagcaata aaccagccag
      421 ccggaagggc cgagcgcaga agtggtcctg caactttatc cgcctccatc cagtctatta
      481 attgttgccg ggaagctaga gtaagtagtt cgccagttaa tagtttgcgc aacgttgttg
      541 ccattgctac aggcatcgtg gtgtcacgct cgtcgtttgg tatggcttca ttcagctccg
      601 gttcccaacg atcaaggcga gttacatgat cccccatgtt gtgcaaaaaa gcggttagct
      661 ccttcggtcc tccgatcgtt gtcagaagta agttggccgc agtgttatca ctcatggtta
      721 tggcagcact gcataattct cttactgtca tgccatccgt aagatgcttt tctgtgactg
      781 gtgagtactc aaccaagtca ttctgagaat agtgtatgcg gcgaccgagt tgctcttgcc
      841 cggcgtcaat acgggataat accgcgccac atagcagaac tttaaaagtg ctcatcattg
      901 gaaaacgttc ttcggggcga aaactctcaa ggatcttacc gctgttgaga tccagttcga
      961 tgtaacccac tcgtgcaccc aactgatctt cagcatcttt tactttcacc agcgtttctg
     1021 ggtgagcaaa aacaggaagg caaaatgccg caaaaaaggg aataagggcg acacggaaat
     1081 gttgaatact catactcttc ctttttcaat attattgaag catttatcag ggttattgtc
     1141 tcatgagcgg atacatattt gaatgtattt agaaaaataa acaaataggg gttccgcgca
     1201 catttccccg aaaagtgcca cctgtcatga ccaaaatccc ttaacgtgag ttttcgttcc
     1261 actgagcgtc agaccccgta gaaaagatca aaggatcttc ttgagatcct ttttttctgc
     1321 gcgtaatctg ctgcttgcaa acaaaaaaac caccgctacc agcggtggtt tgtttgccgg
     1381 atcaagagct accaactctt tttccgaagg taactggctt cagcagagcg cagataccaa
     1441 atactgttct tctagtgtag ccgtagttag gccaccactt caagaactct gtagcaccgc
     1501 ctacatacct cgctctgcta atcctgttac cagtggctgc tgccagtggc gataagtcgt
     1561 gtcttaccgg gttggactca agacgatagt taccggataa ggcgcagcgg tcgggctgaa
     1621 cggggggttc gtgcacacag cccagcttgg agcgaacgac ctacaccgaa ctgagatacc
     1681 tacagcgtga gctatgagaa agcgccacgc ttcccgaagg gagaaaggcg gacaggtatc
     1741 cggtaagcgg cagggtcgga acaggagagc gcacgaggga gcttccaggg ggaaacgcct
     1801 ggtatcttta tagtcctgtc gggtttcgcc acctctgact tgagcgtcga tttttgtgat
     1861 gctcgtcagg ggggcggagc ctatggaaaa acgccagcaa cgcggccttt ttacggttcc
     1921 tggccttttg ctggcctttt gctcacatgt tctttcctgc gttatcccct gattctgtgg
     1981 ataaccgtgc ggccgcccct gaattcgcat ctagatggta gagccacaaa cagccggtac
     2041 aagcaacgat ctccaggacc atctgaatca tgcgcggatg acacgaactc acgacggcga
     2101 tcacagacat taacccacag tacagacact gcgacaacgt ggcaattcgt cgcaataccg
     2161 tctcactgaa ctggccgata attgcagacg aacgggatat cgtaaacaaa ggcgttacca
     2221 tagaaatgta ctgattggca gaattactct tcaggagaat ctttcataca aaggtattcc
     2281 attggggaaa atctcgttac caagtcaatg ctgaactttc tatggccttt gtttactatc
     2341 gttaattatt ttacgaccac ttctgggtag aaatatttcg tagccctgga acgagcttgt
     2401 ttacgcgttt tatcccatta tatggcaccc aaatcaaatt taaaaagaaa aaacgcgtaa
     2461 acagtgtcgg gtaagttcat cctctgttac tttaattgct tctttttttg aaattctaag
     2521 taaacgcgtc attttgatcc tcaggacaca gaaatccttg cagaatctta ttgggtgttg
     2581 aatagaggac gcgtaaaaac gatatggaaa tttttttcat atagtgtaga aagaataggt
     2641 tggcgtaggt agtttcgtgt ttgatagaaa cctccaacaa agtctgcaac tcacgtttta
     2701 gaataacaag tttagagttt atcttgttgc ctttgttaag tcagtaccat tgaataaaaa
     2761 ttatataaag gagctaatat ttcattgttg gaaaattact ctaccataat tgaagcatat
     2821 ctcatccttt tcatcctttt caacgcaaga gagacaccaa cgaacaacac tttatttgtt
     2881 gatatattaa catcagatct atggtgtcca aaggagagga gttaatcaag gaaaacatga
     2941 gaatgaaagt tgtcatggag ggctccgtta atggtcacca attcaagtgt acaggggaag
     3001 gtgaaggtaa tccttacatg ggtacacaaa ctatgagaat taaagtaatt gaaggcggac
     3061 cactaccatt tgcatttgac attctggcaa cgtcattcat gtacggatca cgaactttca
     3121 tcaagtaccc taaaggtata ccagactttt tcaagcaatc ttttccagag ggttttacat
     3181 gggaaagggt tacaagatac gaagatgggg gtgtcgtcac agttatgcaa gatacttcat
     3241 tagaagatgg ctgccttgtc tatcatgtgc aagtaagagg ggtgaatttt ccttctaacg
     3301 gacctgtgat gcagaaaaag accaaaggtt gggaaccaaa tactgaaatg atgtacccag
     3361 ctgatggagg tttgagaggc tacacacaca tggcgcttaa agttgatggt ggaggtcatt
     3421 tgtcttgtag ttttgttacc acttatcgtt ctaaaaagac tgttggcaat atcaaaatgc
     3481 caggaataca tgctgtagac cacagactag aaagactcga agagagcgat aacgaaatgt
     3541 tcgttgtaca gagagagcat gccgtagcca aatttgctgg cttaggcggt ggtatggatg
     3601 aattgtataa gggatcctaa ctcgagattg aattgaattg aaatcgatag atcaattttt
     3661 ttcttttctc tttccccatc ctttacgcta aaataatagt ttattttatt ttttgaatat
     3721 tttttattta tatacgtata tatagactat tatttatctt ttaatgatta ttaagatttt
     3781 tattaaaaaa aaattcgctc ctcttttaat gcctttatgc agtttttttt tcccattcga
     3841 tatttctatg tgctgccaat gagacgacgg ggtcatcacg gctcatcatg cgccaaacaa
     3901 atgtgtgcaa tacacgctcg gatgactgca tgatgaccgc actgactggg gacagcagat
     3961 ccacctaagc ctgtgagaga agcagacacc cgacagatca aggcagttaa ctagtgcact
     4021 gcagtacacg gtttccttga aatttttttg attcggtaat ctccgaacag aaggaagaac
     4081 gaaggaagga gcacagactt agattggtat atatacgcat atgtagtgtt gaagaaacat
     4141 gaaattgccc agtattctta acccaactgc acagaacaaa aacgtgcagg aaacgaagat
     4201 aaatcatgtc gaaagctaca tataaggaac gtgctgctac tcatcctagt cctgttgctg
     4261 ccaagctatt taatatcatg cacgaaaagc aaacaaactt gtgtgcttca ttggatgttc
     4321 gtaccaccaa ggaattactg gagttagttg aagcattagg tcccaaaatt tgtttactaa
     4381 aaacacatgt ggatatcttg actgattttt ccatggaggg cacagttaag ccgctaaagg
     4441 cattatccgc caagtacaat tttttactct tcgaggacag aaaatttgct gacattggta
     4501 atacagtcaa attgcagtac tctgcgggtg tatacagaat agcagaatgg gcagacatta
     4561 cgaatgcaca cggtgtggtg ggcccaggta ttgttagcgg tttgaagcag gcggcagaag
     4621 aagtaacaaa ggaacctaga ggccttttga tgttagcaga attgtcatgc aagggctccc
     4681 tatctactgg agaatatact aagggtactg ttgacattgc gaagagcgac aaagattttg
     4741 ttatcggctt tattgctcaa agagacatgg gtggaagaga tgaaggttac gattggttga
     4801 ttatgacacc cggtgtgggt ttagatgaca agggagatgc attgggtcaa cagtatagaa
     4861 ccgtggatga tgtggtttct acaggatctg acattattat tgttggaaga ggactatttg
     4921 caaagggaag ggatgctaag gtagagggtg aacgttacag aaaagcaggc tgggaagcat
     4981 atttgagaag atgcggccag caaaactaaa aaactgtatt ataagtaaat gcatgtatac
     5041 taaactcaca aattagagct tcaatttaat tatatcagtt attacccgag taacgaagca
     5101 tctgtgcttc attttgtaga acaaaaatgc aacgcgagag cgctaatttt tcaaacaaag
     5161 aatctgagct gcatttttac agaacagaaa tgcaacgcga aagcgctatt ttaccaacga
     5221 agaatctgtg cttcattttt gtaaaacaaa aatgcaacgc gagagcgcta atttttcaaa
     5281 caaagaatct gagctgcatt tttacagaac agaaatgcaa cgcgagagcg ctattttacc
     5341 aacaaagaat ctatacttct tttttgttct acaaaaatgc atcccgagag cgctattttt
     5401 ctaacaaagc atcttagatt actttttttc tcctttgtgc gctctataat gcagtctctt
     5461 gataactttt tgcactgtag gtccgttaag gttagaagaa ggctactttg gtgtctattt
     5521 tctcttccat aaaaaaagcc tgactccact tcccgcgttt actgattact agcgaagctg
     5581 cgggtgcatt ttttcaagat aaaggcatcc ccgattatat tctataccga tgtggattgc
     5641 gcatactttg tgaacagaaa gtgatagcgt tgatgattct tcattggtca gaaaattatg
     5701 aacggtttct tctattttgt ctctatatac tacgtatagg aaatgtttac attttcgtat
     5761 tgttttcgat tcactctatg aatagttctt actacaattt ttttgtctaa agagtaatac
     5821 tagagataaa cataaaaaat gtagaggtcg agtttagatg caagttcaag gagcgaaagg
     5881 tggatgggta ggttatatag ggatatagca cagagatata tagcaaagag atacttttga
     5941 gcaatgtttg tggaagcggt attcgc
//
