# Supplementary material for: Establishing Probiotic Saccharomyces boulardii as a Model Organism for Synthesis and Delivery of Biomolecules
Source: bioRxiv preprint, doi:10.1101/2020.01.22.915389, version 1 (2020-01-23)
Supplement: Supplementary File 1 - Plasmids [file 915389_file03.zip › Supplementary File S1 - Plasmids/DD077 ConLS pRNR1 mRuby 2 tENO2 CONR1 URA3 2micron AmpR-ColE1.gb]

LOCUS       Copy_of_DD077_ConLS,_pR 5966 bp ds-DNA     circular     20-JAN-2020
DEFINITION  .
FEATURES             Location/Qualifiers
     promoter        2200..2899
                     /label="ScRNR1 Promoter"
                     /ApEinfo_revcolor=#84b0dc
                     /ApEinfo_fwdcolor=#84b0dc
     rep_origin      complement(1230..1993)
                     /label="ColE1"
                     /ApEinfo_revcolor=#7f7f7f
                     /ApEinfo_fwdcolor=#7f7f7f
     protein_bind    complement(3861..3864)
                     /label="BsmBI"
                     /ApEinfo_revcolor=#b1ff67
                     /ApEinfo_fwdcolor=#b1ff67
     protein_bind    2164..2169
                     /label="BsmBI"
                     /ApEinfo_revcolor=#b1ff67
                     /ApEinfo_fwdcolor=#b1ff67
     protein_bind    2171..2174
                     /label="BsmBI"
                     /ApEinfo_revcolor=#b1ff67
                     /ApEinfo_fwdcolor=#b1ff67
     terminator      5015..5092
                     /label="ScURA3 Terminator"
                     /ApEinfo_revcolor=#f8d3a9
                     /ApEinfo_fwdcolor=#f8d3a9
     rep_origin      join(5097..5966,1..93)
                     /label="2micron"
                     /ApEinfo_revcolor=#d6b295
                     /ApEinfo_fwdcolor=#d6b295
     misc_feature    2021..2163
                     /label="ConS"
                     /ApEinfo_revcolor=#ffef86
                     /ApEinfo_fwdcolor=#ffef86
     protein_bind    complement(3866..3871)
                     /label="BsmBI"
                     /ApEinfo_revcolor=#b1ff67
                     /ApEinfo_fwdcolor=#b1ff67
     CDS             complement(241..1098)
                     /label="AmpR"
                     /ApEinfo_revcolor=#9f4240
                     /ApEinfo_fwdcolor=#9f4240
     terminator      3632..3856
                     /label="ScENO2 Terminator"
                     /ApEinfo_revcolor=#ff9ccd
                     /ApEinfo_fwdcolor=#ff9ccd
     CDS             2909..3616
                     /label="mRuby2"
                     /ApEinfo_revcolor=#ff454e
                     /ApEinfo_fwdcolor=#ff454e
     rep_origin      94..131
                     /label="FRT site"
                     /ApEinfo_revcolor=#b4abac
                     /ApEinfo_fwdcolor=#b4abac
     CDS             4211..5014
                     /label="URA3"
                     /ApEinfo_revcolor=#faac61
                     /ApEinfo_fwdcolor=#faac61
     terminator      complement(144..240)
                     /label="AmpR Terminator"
                     /ApEinfo_revcolor=#f58a5e
                     /ApEinfo_fwdcolor=#f58a5e
     misc_feature    3872..4014
                     /label="Con1"
                     /ApEinfo_revcolor=#ffef86
                     /ApEinfo_fwdcolor=#ffef86
     misc_feature    2171..2195
                     /label="ConS scar"
                     /ApEinfo_revcolor=#ffef86
                     /ApEinfo_fwdcolor=#ffef86
     promoter        complement(1099..1229)
                     /label="AmpR Promoter"
                     /ApEinfo_revcolor=#f58a5e
                     /ApEinfo_fwdcolor=#f58a5e
     promoter        4034..4210
                     /label="ScURA3 Promoter"
                     /ApEinfo_revcolor=#faac61
                     /ApEinfo_fwdcolor=#faac61
ORIGIN
        1 ttcgcaatat tttagtagct cgttacagtc cggtgcgttt ttggtttttt gaaagtgcgt
       61 catcagagcg cttttggttt tcaaaagcgc tctgaagttc ctatactttc tagctagaga
      121 ataggaactt cccgagcggc cgcgattatc aaaaaggatc ttcacctaga tccttttaaa
      181 ttaaaaatga agttttaaat caatctaaag tatatatgag taaacttggt ctgacagtta
      241 ccaatgctta atcagtgagg cacctatctc agcgatctgt ctatttcgtt catccatagt
      301 tgcctgactc cccgtcgtgt agataactac gatacgggag ggcttaccat ctggccccag
      361 tgctgcaatg ataccgcggg acccacgctc accggctcca gatttatcag caataaacca
      421 gccagccgga agggccgagc gcagaagtgg tcctgcaact ttatccgcct ccatccagtc
      481 tattaattgt tgccgggaag ctagagtaag tagttcgcca gttaatagtt tgcgcaacgt
      541 tgttgccatt gctacaggca tcgtggtgtc acgctcgtcg tttggtatgg cttcattcag
      601 ctccggttcc caacgatcaa ggcgagttac atgatccccc atgttgtgca aaaaagcggt
      661 tagctccttc ggtcctccga tcgttgtcag aagtaagttg gccgcagtgt tatcactcat
      721 ggttatggca gcactgcata attctcttac tgtcatgcca tccgtaagat gcttttctgt
      781 gactggtgag tactcaacca agtcattctg agaatagtgt atgcggcgac cgagttgctc
      841 ttgcccggcg tcaatacggg ataataccgc gccacatagc agaactttaa aagtgctcat
      901 cattggaaaa cgttcttcgg ggcgaaaact ctcaaggatc ttaccgctgt tgagatccag
      961 ttcgatgtaa cccactcgtg cacccaactg atcttcagca tcttttactt tcaccagcgt
     1021 ttctgggtga gcaaaaacag gaaggcaaaa tgccgcaaaa aagggaataa gggcgacacg
     1081 gaaatgttga atactcatac tcttcctttt tcaatattat tgaagcattt atcagggtta
     1141 ttgtctcatg agcggataca tatttgaatg tatttagaaa aataaacaaa taggggttcc
     1201 gcgcacattt ccccgaaaag tgccacctgt catgaccaaa atcccttaac gtgagttttc
     1261 gttccactga gcgtcagacc ccgtagaaaa gatcaaagga tcttcttgag atcctttttt
     1321 tctgcgcgta atctgctgct tgcaaacaaa aaaaccaccg ctaccagcgg tggtttgttt
     1381 gccggatcaa gagctaccaa ctctttttcc gaaggtaact ggcttcagca gagcgcagat
     1441 accaaatact gttcttctag tgtagccgta gttaggccac cacttcaaga actctgtagc
     1501 accgcctaca tacctcgctc tgctaatcct gttaccagtg gctgctgcca gtggcgataa
     1561 gtcgtgtctt accgggttgg actcaagacg atagttaccg gataaggcgc agcggtcggg
     1621 ctgaacgggg ggttcgtgca cacagcccag cttggagcga acgacctaca ccgaactgag
     1681 atacctacag cgtgagctat gagaaagcgc cacgcttccc gaagggagaa aggcggacag
     1741 gtatccggta agcggcaggg tcggaacagg agagcgcacg agggagcttc cagggggaaa
     1801 cgcctggtat ctttatagtc ctgtcgggtt tcgccacctc tgacttgagc gtcgattttt
     1861 gtgatgctcg tcaggggggc ggagcctatg gaaaaacgcc agcaacgcgg cctttttacg
     1921 gttcctggcc ttttgctggc cttttgctca catgttcttt cctgcgttat cccctgattc
     1981 tgtggataac cgtgcggccg cccctgaatt cgcatctaga tggtagagcc acaaacagcc
     2041 ggtacaagca acgatctcca ggaccatctg aatcatgcgc ggatgacacg aactcacgac
     2101 ggcgatcaca gacattaacc cacagtacag acactgcgac aacgtggcaa ttcgtcgcaa
     2161 taccgtctca ctgaactggc cgataattgc agacgaacgg gatatcgtaa acaaaggcgt
     2221 taccatagaa atgtactgat tggcagaatt actcttcagg agaatctttc atacaaaggt
     2281 attccattgg ggaaaatctc gttaccaagt caatgctgaa ctttctatgg cctttgttta
     2341 ctatcgttaa ttattttacg accacttctg ggtagaaata tttcgtagcc ctggaacgag
     2401 cttgtttacg cgttttatcc cattatatgg cacccaaatc aaatttaaaa agaaaaaacg
     2461 cgtaaacagt gtcgggtaag ttcatcctct gttactttaa ttgcttcttt ttttgaaatt
     2521 ctaagtaaac gcgtcatttt gatcctcagg acacagaaat ccttgcagaa tcttattggg
     2581 tgttgaatag aggacgcgta aaaacgatat ggaaattttt ttcatatagt gtagaaagaa
     2641 taggttggcg taggtagttt cgtgtttgat agaaacctcc aacaaagtct gcaactcacg
     2701 ttttagaata acaagtttag agtttatctt gttgcctttg ttaagtcagt accattgaat
     2761 aaaaattata taaaggagct aatatttcat tgttggaaaa ttactctacc ataattgaag
     2821 catatctcat ccttttcatc cttttcaacg caagagagac accaacgaac aacactttat
     2881 ttgttgatat attaacatca gatctatggt gtccaaagga gaggagttaa tcaaggaaaa
     2941 catgagaatg aaagttgtca tggagggctc cgttaatggt caccaattca agtgtacagg
     3001 ggaaggtgaa ggtaatcctt acatgggtac acaaactatg agaattaaag taattgaagg
     3061 cggaccacta ccatttgcat ttgacattct ggcaacgtca ttcatgtacg gatcacgaac
     3121 tttcatcaag taccctaaag gtataccaga ctttttcaag caatcttttc cagagggttt
     3181 tacatgggaa agggttacaa gatacgaaga tgggggtgtc gtcacagtta tgcaagatac
     3241 ttcattagaa gatggctgcc ttgtctatca tgtgcaagta agaggggtga attttccttc
     3301 taacggacct gtgatgcaga aaaagaccaa aggttgggaa ccaaatactg aaatgatgta
     3361 cccagctgat ggaggtttga gaggctacac acacatggcg cttaaagttg atggtggagg
     3421 tcatttgtct tgtagttttg ttaccactta tcgttctaaa aagactgttg gcaatatcaa
     3481 aatgccagga atacatgctg tagaccacag actagaaaga ctcgaagaga gcgataacga
     3541 aatgttcgtt gtacagagag agcatgccgt agccaaattt gctggcttag gcggtggtat
     3601 ggatgaattg tataagggat cctaactcga gagtgctttt aactaagaat tattagtctt
     3661 ttctgcttat tttttcatca tagtttagaa cactttatat taacgaatag tttatgaatc
     3721 tatttaggtt taaaaattga tacagtttta taagttactt tttcaaagac tcgtgctgtc
     3781 tattgcataa tgcactggaa ggggaaaaaa aaggtgcaca cgcgtggctt tttcttgaat
     3841 ttgcagtttg aaaaatgctg ccaatgagac gacggggtca tcacggctca tcatgcgcca
     3901 aacaaatgtg tgcaatacac gctcggatga ctgcatgatg accgcactga ctggggacag
     3961 cagatccacc taagcctgtg agagaagcag acacccgaca gatcaaggca gttaactagt
     4021 gcactgcagt acacggtttc cttgaaattt ttttgattcg gtaatctccg aacagaagga
     4081 agaacgaagg aaggagcaca gacttagatt ggtatatata cgcatatgta gtgttgaaga
     4141 aacatgaaat tgcccagtat tcttaaccca actgcacaga acaaaaacgt gcaggaaacg
     4201 aagataaatc atgtcgaaag ctacatataa ggaacgtgct gctactcatc ctagtcctgt
     4261 tgctgccaag ctatttaata tcatgcacga aaagcaaaca aacttgtgtg cttcattgga
     4321 tgttcgtacc accaaggaat tactggagtt agttgaagca ttaggtccca aaatttgttt
     4381 actaaaaaca catgtggata tcttgactga tttttccatg gagggcacag ttaagccgct
     4441 aaaggcatta tccgccaagt acaatttttt actcttcgag gacagaaaat ttgctgacat
     4501 tggtaataca gtcaaattgc agtactctgc gggtgtatac agaatagcag aatgggcaga
     4561 cattacgaat gcacacggtg tggtgggccc aggtattgtt agcggtttga agcaggcggc
     4621 agaagaagta acaaaggaac ctagaggcct tttgatgtta gcagaattgt catgcaaggg
     4681 ctccctatct actggagaat atactaaggg tactgttgac attgcgaaga gcgacaaaga
     4741 ttttgttatc ggctttattg ctcaaagaga catgggtgga agagatgaag gttacgattg
     4801 gttgattatg acacccggtg tgggtttaga tgacaaggga gatgcattgg gtcaacagta
     4861 tagaaccgtg gatgatgtgg tttctacagg atctgacatt attattgttg gaagaggact
     4921 atttgcaaag ggaagggatg ctaaggtaga gggtgaacgt tacagaaaag caggctggga
     4981 agcatatttg agaagatgcg gccagcaaaa ctaaaaaact gtattataag taaatgcatg
     5041 tatactaaac tcacaaatta gagcttcaat ttaattatat cagttattac ccgagtaacg
     5101 aagcatctgt gcttcatttt gtagaacaaa aatgcaacgc gagagcgcta atttttcaaa
     5161 caaagaatct gagctgcatt tttacagaac agaaatgcaa cgcgaaagcg ctattttacc
     5221 aacgaagaat ctgtgcttca tttttgtaaa acaaaaatgc aacgcgagag cgctaatttt
     5281 tcaaacaaag aatctgagct gcatttttac agaacagaaa tgcaacgcga gagcgctatt
     5341 ttaccaacaa agaatctata cttctttttt gttctacaaa aatgcatccc gagagcgcta
     5401 tttttctaac aaagcatctt agattacttt ttttctcctt tgtgcgctct ataatgcagt
     5461 ctcttgataa ctttttgcac tgtaggtccg ttaaggttag aagaaggcta ctttggtgtc
     5521 tattttctct tccataaaaa aagcctgact ccacttcccg cgtttactga ttactagcga
     5581 agctgcgggt gcattttttc aagataaagg catccccgat tatattctat accgatgtgg
     5641 attgcgcata ctttgtgaac agaaagtgat agcgttgatg attcttcatt ggtcagaaaa
     5701 ttatgaacgg tttcttctat tttgtctcta tatactacgt ataggaaatg tttacatttt
     5761 cgtattgttt tcgattcact ctatgaatag ttcttactac aatttttttg tctaaagagt
     5821 aatactagag ataaacataa aaaatgtaga ggtcgagttt agatgcaagt tcaaggagcg
     5881 aaaggtggat gggtaggtta tatagggata tagcacagag atatatagca aagagatact
     5941 tttgagcaat gtttgtggaa gcggta
//
