# Supplementary material for: Establishing Probiotic Saccharomyces boulardii as a Model Organism for Synthesis and Delivery of Biomolecules
Source: bioRxiv preprint, doi:10.1101/2020.01.22.915389, version 1 (2020-01-23)
Supplement: Supplementary File 1 - Plasmids [file 915389_file03.zip › Supplementary File S1 - Plasmids/DD078 ConLS pREV1 mRuby 2 tENO1 CONR1 URA3 2micron AmpR-ColE1.gb]

LOCUS       Copy_of_DD078_ConLS,_pR 5966 bp ds-DNA     circular     20-JAN-2020
DEFINITION  .
FEATURES             Location/Qualifiers
     protein_bind    complement(3870..3873)
                     /label="BsmBI"
                     /ApEinfo_revcolor=#b1ff67
                     /ApEinfo_fwdcolor=#b1ff67
     protein_bind    2180..2183
                     /label="BsmBI"
                     /ApEinfo_revcolor=#b1ff67
                     /ApEinfo_fwdcolor=#b1ff67
     terminator      3641..3865
                     /label="ScENO1 Terminator"
                     /ApEinfo_revcolor=#ff9ccd
                     /ApEinfo_fwdcolor=#ff9ccd
     misc_feature    3881..4023
                     /label="Con1"
                     /ApEinfo_revcolor=#ffef86
                     /ApEinfo_fwdcolor=#ffef86
     promoter        2209..2908
                     /label="ScREV1 Promoter"
                     /ApEinfo_revcolor=#84b0dc
                     /ApEinfo_fwdcolor=#84b0dc
     promoter        complement(1108..1238)
                     /label="AmpR Promoter"
                     /ApEinfo_revcolor=#f58a5e
                     /ApEinfo_fwdcolor=#f58a5e
     terminator      5024..5101
                     /label="ScURA3 Terminator"
                     /ApEinfo_revcolor=#f8d3a9
                     /ApEinfo_fwdcolor=#f8d3a9
     CDS             2918..3625
                     /label="mRuby2"
                     /ApEinfo_revcolor=#ff454e
                     /ApEinfo_fwdcolor=#ff454e
     CDS             4220..5023
                     /label="URA3"
                     /ApEinfo_revcolor=#faac61
                     /ApEinfo_fwdcolor=#faac61
     terminator      complement(153..249)
                     /label="AmpR Terminator"
                     /ApEinfo_revcolor=#f58a5e
                     /ApEinfo_fwdcolor=#f58a5e
     misc_feature    2030..2172
                     /label="ConS"
                     /ApEinfo_revcolor=#ffef86
                     /ApEinfo_fwdcolor=#ffef86
     protein_bind    2173..2178
                     /label="BsmBI"
                     /ApEinfo_revcolor=#b1ff67
                     /ApEinfo_fwdcolor=#b1ff67
     rep_origin      103..140
                     /label="FRT site"
                     /ApEinfo_revcolor=#b4abac
                     /ApEinfo_fwdcolor=#b4abac
     promoter        4043..4219
                     /label="ScURA3 Promoter"
                     /ApEinfo_revcolor=#faac61
                     /ApEinfo_fwdcolor=#faac61
     misc_feature    2180..2204
                     /label="ConS scar"
                     /ApEinfo_revcolor=#ffef86
                     /ApEinfo_fwdcolor=#ffef86
     CDS             complement(250..1107)
                     /label="AmpR"
                     /ApEinfo_revcolor=#9f4240
                     /ApEinfo_fwdcolor=#9f4240
     protein_bind    complement(3875..3880)
                     /label="BsmBI"
                     /ApEinfo_revcolor=#b1ff67
                     /ApEinfo_fwdcolor=#b1ff67
     rep_origin      complement(1239..2002)
                     /label="ColE1"
                     /ApEinfo_revcolor=#7f7f7f
                     /ApEinfo_fwdcolor=#7f7f7f
     rep_origin      join(5106..5966,1..102)
                     /label="2micron"
                     /ApEinfo_revcolor=#d6b295
                     /ApEinfo_fwdcolor=#d6b295
ORIGIN
        1 gaagcggtat tcgcaatatt ttagtagctc gttacagtcc ggtgcgtttt tggttttttg
       61 aaagtgcgtc atcagagcgc ttttggtttt caaaagcgct ctgaagttcc tatactttct
      121 agctagagaa taggaacttc ccgagcggcc gcgattatca aaaaggatct tcacctagat
      181 ccttttaaat taaaaatgaa gttttaaatc aatctaaagt atatatgagt aaacttggtc
      241 tgacagttac caatgcttaa tcagtgaggc acctatctca gcgatctgtc tatttcgttc
      301 atccatagtt gcctgactcc ccgtcgtgta gataactacg atacgggagg gcttaccatc
      361 tggccccagt gctgcaatga taccgcggga cccacgctca ccggctccag atttatcagc
      421 aataaaccag ccagccggaa gggccgagcg cagaagtggt cctgcaactt tatccgcctc
      481 catccagtct attaattgtt gccgggaagc tagagtaagt agttcgccag ttaatagttt
      541 gcgcaacgtt gttgccattg ctacaggcat cgtggtgtca cgctcgtcgt ttggtatggc
      601 ttcattcagc tccggttccc aacgatcaag gcgagttaca tgatccccca tgttgtgcaa
      661 aaaagcggtt agctccttcg gtcctccgat cgttgtcaga agtaagttgg ccgcagtgtt
      721 atcactcatg gttatggcag cactgcataa ttctcttact gtcatgccat ccgtaagatg
      781 cttttctgtg actggtgagt actcaaccaa gtcattctga gaatagtgta tgcggcgacc
      841 gagttgctct tgcccggcgt caatacggga taataccgcg ccacatagca gaactttaaa
      901 agtgctcatc attggaaaac gttcttcggg gcgaaaactc tcaaggatct taccgctgtt
      961 gagatccagt tcgatgtaac ccactcgtgc acccaactga tcttcagcat cttttacttt
     1021 caccagcgtt tctgggtgag caaaaacagg aaggcaaaat gccgcaaaaa agggaataag
     1081 ggcgacacgg aaatgttgaa tactcatact cttccttttt caatattatt gaagcattta
     1141 tcagggttat tgtctcatga gcggatacat atttgaatgt atttagaaaa ataaacaaat
     1201 aggggttccg cgcacatttc cccgaaaagt gccacctgtc atgaccaaaa tcccttaacg
     1261 tgagttttcg ttccactgag cgtcagaccc cgtagaaaag atcaaaggat cttcttgaga
     1321 tccttttttt ctgcgcgtaa tctgctgctt gcaaacaaaa aaaccaccgc taccagcggt
     1381 ggtttgtttg ccggatcaag agctaccaac tctttttccg aaggtaactg gcttcagcag
     1441 agcgcagata ccaaatactg ttcttctagt gtagccgtag ttaggccacc acttcaagaa
     1501 ctctgtagca ccgcctacat acctcgctct gctaatcctg ttaccagtgg ctgctgccag
     1561 tggcgataag tcgtgtctta ccgggttgga ctcaagacga tagttaccgg ataaggcgca
     1621 gcggtcgggc tgaacggggg gttcgtgcac acagcccagc ttggagcgaa cgacctacac
     1681 cgaactgaga tacctacagc gtgagctatg agaaagcgcc acgcttcccg aagggagaaa
     1741 ggcggacagg tatccggtaa gcggcagggt cggaacagga gagcgcacga gggagcttcc
     1801 agggggaaac gcctggtatc tttatagtcc tgtcgggttt cgccacctct gacttgagcg
     1861 tcgatttttg tgatgctcgt caggggggcg gagcctatgg aaaaacgcca gcaacgcggc
     1921 ctttttacgg ttcctggcct tttgctggcc ttttgctcac atgttctttc ctgcgttatc
     1981 ccctgattct gtggataacc gtgcggccgc ccctgaattc gcatctagat ggtagagcca
     2041 caaacagccg gtacaagcaa cgatctccag gaccatctga atcatgcgcg gatgacacga
     2101 actcacgacg gcgatcacag acattaaccc acagtacaga cactgcgaca acgtggcaat
     2161 tcgtcgcaat accgtctcac tgaactggcc gataattgca gacgaacggt gttgttatcc
     2221 gatacaaccg gatatttttc ttttaatgag tctaaaccgt gatagcttca ggttaataca
     2281 atcaaaaaaa gctcaaatat tcttttaatg ccgcgttcac agattccaat tgaatacaac
     2341 taggtagttc attatatgaa gcctttgcta ctatttttca ctatagtctg ccttcacctt
     2401 aatgcagaca tccacatatt ttaatcactt taaaataaaa aggaagatat attagaagct
     2461 atgatccaat ctgtaagcca gattaaaatt cacgaactct tctttcattt gaattgaatg
     2521 ctttgagttg gggtagatta tcgcaaatta ctcatcacat ttattgacta cgaacttgct
     2581 gatgtccttt ttttatttat atttttcttc agtgaagcga tttttttttt acacagacca
     2641 agacggaaaa aagtagctaa ggaagaaaac aaaatcatga aaaaaatgtg aagtgatcat
     2701 gcacatcgca tcaacttaaa cattggctta gagatatata gagttagagt ttacggcaac
     2761 ctttaagcac caataccttt tggcatagtc taaagacctg gttcttaatt ttaaacaaat
     2821 ttaactaaag atttccctat caaagaagta acgagttgac agattttctc aaaataaatc
     2881 gatactgcat ttctaggcat atccagcgag atctatggtg tccaaaggag aggagttaat
     2941 caaggaaaac atgagaatga aagttgtcat ggagggctcc gttaatggtc accaattcaa
     3001 gtgtacaggg gaaggtgaag gtaatcctta catgggtaca caaactatga gaattaaagt
     3061 aattgaaggc ggaccactac catttgcatt tgacattctg gcaacgtcat tcatgtacgg
     3121 atcacgaact ttcatcaagt accctaaagg tataccagac tttttcaagc aatcttttcc
     3181 agagggtttt acatgggaaa gggttacaag atacgaagat gggggtgtcg tcacagttat
     3241 gcaagatact tcattagaag atggctgcct tgtctatcat gtgcaagtaa gaggggtgaa
     3301 ttttccttct aacggacctg tgatgcagaa aaagaccaaa ggttgggaac caaatactga
     3361 aatgatgtac ccagctgatg gaggtttgag aggctacaca cacatggcgc ttaaagttga
     3421 tggtggaggt catttgtctt gtagttttgt taccacttat cgttctaaaa agactgttgg
     3481 caatatcaaa atgccaggaa tacatgctgt agaccacaga ctagaaagac tcgaagagag
     3541 cgataacgaa atgttcgttg tacagagaga gcatgccgta gccaaatttg ctggcttagg
     3601 cggtggtatg gatgaattgt ataagggatc ctaactcgag agcttttgat taagccttct
     3661 agtccaaaaa acacgttttt ttgtcattta tttcattttc ttagaatagt ttagtttatt
     3721 cattttatag tcacgaatgt tttatgattc tatatagggt tgcaaacaag catttttcat
     3781 tttatgttaa aacaatttca ggtttacctt ttattctgct tgtggtgacg cgtgtatccg
     3841 cccgctcttt tggtcaccca tgtatgctgc caatgagacg acggggtcat cacggctcat
     3901 catgcgccaa acaaatgtgt gcaatacacg ctcggatgac tgcatgatga ccgcactgac
     3961 tggggacagc agatccacct aagcctgtga gagaagcaga cacccgacag atcaaggcag
     4021 ttaactagtg cactgcagta cacggtttcc ttgaaatttt tttgattcgg taatctccga
     4081 acagaaggaa gaacgaagga aggagcacag acttagattg gtatatatac gcatatgtag
     4141 tgttgaagaa acatgaaatt gcccagtatt cttaacccaa ctgcacagaa caaaaacgtg
     4201 caggaaacga agataaatca tgtcgaaagc tacatataag gaacgtgctg ctactcatcc
     4261 tagtcctgtt gctgccaagc tatttaatat catgcacgaa aagcaaacaa acttgtgtgc
     4321 ttcattggat gttcgtacca ccaaggaatt actggagtta gttgaagcat taggtcccaa
     4381 aatttgttta ctaaaaacac atgtggatat cttgactgat ttttccatgg agggcacagt
     4441 taagccgcta aaggcattat ccgccaagta caatttttta ctcttcgagg acagaaaatt
     4501 tgctgacatt ggtaatacag tcaaattgca gtactctgcg ggtgtataca gaatagcaga
     4561 atgggcagac attacgaatg cacacggtgt ggtgggccca ggtattgtta gcggtttgaa
     4621 gcaggcggca gaagaagtaa caaaggaacc tagaggcctt ttgatgttag cagaattgtc
     4681 atgcaagggc tccctatcta ctggagaata tactaagggt actgttgaca ttgcgaagag
     4741 cgacaaagat tttgttatcg gctttattgc tcaaagagac atgggtggaa gagatgaagg
     4801 ttacgattgg ttgattatga cacccggtgt gggtttagat gacaagggag atgcattggg
     4861 tcaacagtat agaaccgtgg atgatgtggt ttctacagga tctgacatta ttattgttgg
     4921 aagaggacta tttgcaaagg gaagggatgc taaggtagag ggtgaacgtt acagaaaagc
     4981 aggctgggaa gcatatttga gaagatgcgg ccagcaaaac taaaaaactg tattataagt
     5041 aaatgcatgt atactaaact cacaaattag agcttcaatt taattatatc agttattacc
     5101 cgagtaacga agcatctgtg cttcattttg tagaacaaaa atgcaacgcg agagcgctaa
     5161 tttttcaaac aaagaatctg agctgcattt ttacagaaca gaaatgcaac gcgaaagcgc
     5221 tattttacca acgaagaatc tgtgcttcat ttttgtaaaa caaaaatgca acgcgagagc
     5281 gctaattttt caaacaaaga atctgagctg catttttaca gaacagaaat gcaacgcgag
     5341 agcgctattt taccaacaaa gaatctatac ttcttttttg ttctacaaaa atgcatcccg
     5401 agagcgctat ttttctaaca aagcatctta gattactttt tttctccttt gtgcgctcta
     5461 taatgcagtc tcttgataac tttttgcact gtaggtccgt taaggttaga agaaggctac
     5521 tttggtgtct attttctctt ccataaaaaa agcctgactc cacttcccgc gtttactgat
     5581 tactagcgaa gctgcgggtg cattttttca agataaaggc atccccgatt atattctata
     5641 ccgatgtgga ttgcgcatac tttgtgaaca gaaagtgata gcgttgatga ttcttcattg
     5701 gtcagaaaat tatgaacggt ttcttctatt ttgtctctat atactacgta taggaaatgt
     5761 ttacattttc gtattgtttt cgattcactc tatgaatagt tcttactaca atttttttgt
     5821 ctaaagagta atactagaga taaacataaa aaatgtagag gtcgagttta gatgcaagtt
     5881 caaggagcga aaggtggatg ggtaggttat atagggatat agcacagaga tatatagcaa
     5941 agagatactt ttgagcaatg tttgtg
//
