# Supplementary material for: Establishing Probiotic Saccharomyces boulardii as a Model Organism for Synthesis and Delivery of Biomolecules
Source: bioRxiv preprint, doi:10.1101/2020.01.22.915389, version 1 (2020-01-23)
Supplement: Supplementary File 1 - Plasmids [file 915389_file03.zip › Supplementary File S1 - Plasmids/DD079 ConLS pREV1 mRuby 2 tSSA1 CONR1 URA3 2micron AmpR-ColE1.gb]

LOCUS       Copy_of_DD079_ConLS,_pR 5966 bp ds-DNA     circular     20-JAN-2020
DEFINITION  .
FEATURES             Location/Qualifiers
     protein_bind    complement(3035..3038)
                     /label="BsmBI"
                     /ApEinfo_revcolor=#b1ff67
                     /ApEinfo_fwdcolor=#b1ff67
     CDS             2083..2790
                     /label="mRuby2"
                     /ApEinfo_revcolor=#ff454e
                     /ApEinfo_fwdcolor=#ff454e
     misc_feature    1345..1369
                     /label="ConS scar"
                     /ApEinfo_revcolor=#ffef86
                     /ApEinfo_fwdcolor=#ffef86
     misc_feature    3046..3188
                     /label="Con1"
                     /ApEinfo_revcolor=#ffef86
                     /ApEinfo_fwdcolor=#ffef86
     terminator      2806..3030
                     /label="ScSSA1 Terminator"
                     /ApEinfo_revcolor=#ff9ccd
                     /ApEinfo_fwdcolor=#ff9ccd
     promoter        1374..2073
                     /label="ScREV1 Promoter"
                     /ApEinfo_revcolor=#84b0dc
                     /ApEinfo_fwdcolor=#84b0dc
     protein_bind    1345..1348
                     /label="BsmBI"
                     /ApEinfo_revcolor=#b1ff67
                     /ApEinfo_fwdcolor=#b1ff67
     CDS             complement(join(5381..5966,1..272))
                     /label="AmpR"
                     /ApEinfo_revcolor=#9f4240
                     /ApEinfo_fwdcolor=#9f4240
     rep_origin      4271..5233
                     /label="2micron"
                     /ApEinfo_revcolor=#d6b295
                     /ApEinfo_fwdcolor=#d6b295
     CDS             3385..4188
                     /label="URA3"
                     /ApEinfo_revcolor=#faac61
                     /ApEinfo_fwdcolor=#faac61
     rep_origin      5234..5271
                     /label="FRT site"
                     /ApEinfo_revcolor=#b4abac
                     /ApEinfo_fwdcolor=#b4abac
     protein_bind    complement(3040..3045)
                     /label="BsmBI"
                     /ApEinfo_revcolor=#b1ff67
                     /ApEinfo_fwdcolor=#b1ff67
     protein_bind    1338..1343
                     /label="BsmBI"
                     /ApEinfo_revcolor=#b1ff67
                     /ApEinfo_fwdcolor=#b1ff67
     rep_origin      complement(404..1167)
                     /label="ColE1"
                     /ApEinfo_revcolor=#7f7f7f
                     /ApEinfo_fwdcolor=#7f7f7f
     terminator      4189..4266
                     /label="ScURA3 Terminator"
                     /ApEinfo_revcolor=#f8d3a9
                     /ApEinfo_fwdcolor=#f8d3a9
     promoter        complement(273..403)
                     /label="AmpR Promoter"
                     /ApEinfo_revcolor=#f58a5e
                     /ApEinfo_fwdcolor=#f58a5e
     promoter        3208..3384
                     /label="ScURA3 Promoter"
                     /ApEinfo_revcolor=#faac61
                     /ApEinfo_fwdcolor=#faac61
     terminator      complement(5284..5380)
                     /label="AmpR Terminator"
                     /ApEinfo_revcolor=#f58a5e
                     /ApEinfo_fwdcolor=#f58a5e
     misc_feature    1195..1337
                     /label="ConS"
                     /ApEinfo_revcolor=#ffef86
                     /ApEinfo_fwdcolor=#ffef86
ORIGIN
        1 cgaccgagtt gctcttgccc ggcgtcaata cgggataata ccgcgccaca tagcagaact
       61 ttaaaagtgc tcatcattgg aaaacgttct tcggggcgaa aactctcaag gatcttaccg
      121 ctgttgagat ccagttcgat gtaacccact cgtgcaccca actgatcttc agcatctttt
      181 actttcacca gcgtttctgg gtgagcaaaa acaggaaggc aaaatgccgc aaaaaaggga
      241 ataagggcga cacggaaatg ttgaatactc atactcttcc tttttcaata ttattgaagc
      301 atttatcagg gttattgtct catgagcgga tacatatttg aatgtattta gaaaaataaa
      361 caaatagggg ttccgcgcac atttccccga aaagtgccac ctgtcatgac caaaatccct
      421 taacgtgagt tttcgttcca ctgagcgtca gaccccgtag aaaagatcaa aggatcttct
      481 tgagatcctt tttttctgcg cgtaatctgc tgcttgcaaa caaaaaaacc accgctacca
      541 gcggtggttt gtttgccgga tcaagagcta ccaactcttt ttccgaaggt aactggcttc
      601 agcagagcgc agataccaaa tactgttctt ctagtgtagc cgtagttagg ccaccacttc
      661 aagaactctg tagcaccgcc tacatacctc gctctgctaa tcctgttacc agtggctgct
      721 gccagtggcg ataagtcgtg tcttaccggg ttggactcaa gacgatagtt accggataag
      781 gcgcagcggt cgggctgaac ggggggttcg tgcacacagc ccagcttgga gcgaacgacc
      841 tacaccgaac tgagatacct acagcgtgag ctatgagaaa gcgccacgct tcccgaaggg
      901 agaaaggcgg acaggtatcc ggtaagcggc agggtcggaa caggagagcg cacgagggag
      961 cttccagggg gaaacgcctg gtatctttat agtcctgtcg ggtttcgcca cctctgactt
     1021 gagcgtcgat ttttgtgatg ctcgtcaggg gggcggagcc tatggaaaaa cgccagcaac
     1081 gcggcctttt tacggttcct ggccttttgc tggccttttg ctcacatgtt ctttcctgcg
     1141 ttatcccctg attctgtgga taaccgtgcg gccgcccctg aattcgcatc tagatggtag
     1201 agccacaaac agccggtaca agcaacgatc tccaggacca tctgaatcat gcgcggatga
     1261 cacgaactca cgacggcgat cacagacatt aacccacagt acagacactg cgacaacgtg
     1321 gcaattcgtc gcaataccgt ctcactgaac tggccgataa ttgcagacga acggtgttgt
     1381 tatccgatac aaccggatat ttttctttta atgagtctaa accgtgatag cttcaggtta
     1441 atacaatcaa aaaaagctca aatattcttt taatgccgcg ttcacagatt ccaattgaat
     1501 acaactaggt agttcattat atgaagcctt tgctactatt tttcactata gtctgccttc
     1561 accttaatgc agacatccac atattttaat cactttaaaa taaaaaggaa gatatattag
     1621 aagctatgat ccaatctgta agccagatta aaattcacga actcttcttt catttgaatt
     1681 gaatgctttg agttggggta gattatcgca aattactcat cacatttatt gactacgaac
     1741 ttgctgatgt ccttttttta tttatatttt tcttcagtga agcgattttt tttttacaca
     1801 gaccaagacg gaaaaaagta gctaaggaag aaaacaaaat catgaaaaaa atgtgaagtg
     1861 atcatgcaca tcgcatcaac ttaaacattg gcttagagat atatagagtt agagtttacg
     1921 gcaaccttta agcaccaata ccttttggca tagtctaaag acctggttct taattttaaa
     1981 caaatttaac taaagatttc cctatcaaag aagtaacgag ttgacagatt ttctcaaaat
     2041 aaatcgatac tgcatttcta ggcatatcca gcgagatcta tggtgtccaa aggagaggag
     2101 ttaatcaagg aaaacatgag aatgaaagtt gtcatggagg gctccgttaa tggtcaccaa
     2161 ttcaagtgta caggggaagg tgaaggtaat ccttacatgg gtacacaaac tatgagaatt
     2221 aaagtaattg aaggcggacc actaccattt gcatttgaca ttctggcaac gtcattcatg
     2281 tacggatcac gaactttcat caagtaccct aaaggtatac cagacttttt caagcaatct
     2341 tttccagagg gttttacatg ggaaagggtt acaagatacg aagatggggg tgtcgtcaca
     2401 gttatgcaag atacttcatt agaagatggc tgccttgtct atcatgtgca agtaagaggg
     2461 gtgaattttc cttctaacgg acctgtgatg cagaaaaaga ccaaaggttg ggaaccaaat
     2521 actgaaatga tgtacccagc tgatggaggt ttgagaggct acacacacat ggcgcttaaa
     2581 gttgatggtg gaggtcattt gtcttgtagt tttgttacca cttatcgttc taaaaagact
     2641 gttggcaata tcaaaatgcc aggaatacat gctgtagacc acagactaga aagactcgaa
     2701 gagagcgata acgaaatgtt cgttgtacag agagagcatg ccgtagccaa atttgctggc
     2761 ttaggcggtg gtatggatga attgtataag ggatcctaac tcgaggccaa ttggtgcggc
     2821 aattgataat aacgaaaatg tcttttaatg atctgggtat aatgaggaat tttccgaacg
     2881 tttttacttt atatatatat atacatgtaa catatattct atacgctata gagaaaggaa
     2941 atttttcaat taaaaaaaaa atagagaaag agtttcactt cttgattatc gctaacacta
     3001 atggttgaag tactgctact ttaattttat gctgccaatg agacgacggg gtcatcacgg
     3061 ctcatcatgc gccaaacaaa tgtgtgcaat acacgctcgg atgactgcat gatgaccgca
     3121 ctgactgggg acagcagatc cacctaagcc tgtgagagaa gcagacaccc gacagatcaa
     3181 ggcagttaac tagtgcactg cagtacacgg tttccttgaa atttttttga ttcggtaatc
     3241 tccgaacaga aggaagaacg aaggaaggag cacagactta gattggtata tatacgcata
     3301 tgtagtgttg aagaaacatg aaattgccca gtattcttaa cccaactgca cagaacaaaa
     3361 acgtgcagga aacgaagata aatcatgtcg aaagctacat ataaggaacg tgctgctact
     3421 catcctagtc ctgttgctgc caagctattt aatatcatgc acgaaaagca aacaaacttg
     3481 tgtgcttcat tggatgttcg taccaccaag gaattactgg agttagttga agcattaggt
     3541 cccaaaattt gtttactaaa aacacatgtg gatatcttga ctgatttttc catggagggc
     3601 acagttaagc cgctaaaggc attatccgcc aagtacaatt ttttactctt cgaggacaga
     3661 aaatttgctg acattggtaa tacagtcaaa ttgcagtact ctgcgggtgt atacagaata
     3721 gcagaatggg cagacattac gaatgcacac ggtgtggtgg gcccaggtat tgttagcggt
     3781 ttgaagcagg cggcagaaga agtaacaaag gaacctagag gccttttgat gttagcagaa
     3841 ttgtcatgca agggctccct atctactgga gaatatacta agggtactgt tgacattgcg
     3901 aagagcgaca aagattttgt tatcggcttt attgctcaaa gagacatggg tggaagagat
     3961 gaaggttacg attggttgat tatgacaccc ggtgtgggtt tagatgacaa gggagatgca
     4021 ttgggtcaac agtatagaac cgtggatgat gtggtttcta caggatctga cattattatt
     4081 gttggaagag gactatttgc aaagggaagg gatgctaagg tagagggtga acgttacaga
     4141 aaagcaggct gggaagcata tttgagaaga tgcggccagc aaaactaaaa aactgtatta
     4201 taagtaaatg catgtatact aaactcacaa attagagctt caatttaatt atatcagtta
     4261 ttacccgagt aacgaagcat ctgtgcttca ttttgtagaa caaaaatgca acgcgagagc
     4321 gctaattttt caaacaaaga atctgagctg catttttaca gaacagaaat gcaacgcgaa
     4381 agcgctattt taccaacgaa gaatctgtgc ttcatttttg taaaacaaaa atgcaacgcg
     4441 agagcgctaa tttttcaaac aaagaatctg agctgcattt ttacagaaca gaaatgcaac
     4501 gcgagagcgc tattttacca acaaagaatc tatacttctt ttttgttcta caaaaatgca
     4561 tcccgagagc gctatttttc taacaaagca tcttagatta ctttttttct cctttgtgcg
     4621 ctctataatg cagtctcttg ataacttttt gcactgtagg tccgttaagg ttagaagaag
     4681 gctactttgg tgtctatttt ctcttccata aaaaaagcct gactccactt cccgcgttta
     4741 ctgattacta gcgaagctgc gggtgcattt tttcaagata aaggcatccc cgattatatt
     4801 ctataccgat gtggattgcg catactttgt gaacagaaag tgatagcgtt gatgattctt
     4861 cattggtcag aaaattatga acggtttctt ctattttgtc tctatatact acgtatagga
     4921 aatgtttaca ttttcgtatt gttttcgatt cactctatga atagttctta ctacaatttt
     4981 tttgtctaaa gagtaatact agagataaac ataaaaaatg tagaggtcga gtttagatgc
     5041 aagttcaagg agcgaaaggt ggatgggtag gttatatagg gatatagcac agagatatat
     5101 agcaaagaga tacttttgag caatgtttgt ggaagcggta ttcgcaatat tttagtagct
     5161 cgttacagtc cggtgcgttt ttggtttttt gaaagtgcgt catcagagcg cttttggttt
     5221 tcaaaagcgc tctgaagttc ctatactttc tagctagaga ataggaactt cccgagcggc
     5281 cgcgattatc aaaaaggatc ttcacctaga tccttttaaa ttaaaaatga agttttaaat
     5341 caatctaaag tatatatgag taaacttggt ctgacagtta ccaatgctta atcagtgagg
     5401 cacctatctc agcgatctgt ctatttcgtt catccatagt tgcctgactc cccgtcgtgt
     5461 agataactac gatacgggag ggcttaccat ctggccccag tgctgcaatg ataccgcggg
     5521 acccacgctc accggctcca gatttatcag caataaacca gccagccgga agggccgagc
     5581 gcagaagtgg tcctgcaact ttatccgcct ccatccagtc tattaattgt tgccgggaag
     5641 ctagagtaag tagttcgcca gttaatagtt tgcgcaacgt tgttgccatt gctacaggca
     5701 tcgtggtgtc acgctcgtcg tttggtatgg cttcattcag ctccggttcc caacgatcaa
     5761 ggcgagttac atgatccccc atgttgtgca aaaaagcggt tagctccttc ggtcctccga
     5821 tcgttgtcag aagtaagttg gccgcagtgt tatcactcat ggttatggca gcactgcata
     5881 attctcttac tgtcatgcca tccgtaagat gcttttctgt gactggtgag tactcaacca
     5941 agtcattctg agaatagtgt atgcgg
//
