# Supplementary material for: Establishing Probiotic Saccharomyces boulardii as a Model Organism for Synthesis and Delivery of Biomolecules
Source: bioRxiv preprint, doi:10.1101/2020.01.22.915389, version 1 (2020-01-23)
Supplement: Supplementary File 1 - Plasmids [file 915389_file03.zip › Supplementary File S1 - Plasmids/DD080 ConLS pREV1 mRuby 2 tADH1 CONR1 URA3 2micron AmpR-ColE1.gb]

LOCUS       Copy_of_DD080_ConLS,_pR 5966 bp ds-DNA     circular     20-JAN-2020
DEFINITION  .
FEATURES             Location/Qualifiers
     misc_feature    1658..1800
                     /label="ConS"
                     /ApEinfo_revcolor=#ffef86
                     /ApEinfo_fwdcolor=#ffef86
     protein_bind    1808..1811
                     /label="BsmBI"
                     /ApEinfo_revcolor=#b1ff67
                     /ApEinfo_fwdcolor=#b1ff67
     rep_origin      4734..5696
                     /label="2micron"
                     /ApEinfo_revcolor=#d6b295
                     /ApEinfo_fwdcolor=#d6b295
     rep_origin      complement(867..1630)
                     /label="ColE1"
                     /ApEinfo_revcolor=#7f7f7f
                     /ApEinfo_fwdcolor=#7f7f7f
     terminator      3269..3493
                     /label="ScADH1 Terminator"
                     /ApEinfo_revcolor=#ff9ccd
                     /ApEinfo_fwdcolor=#ff9ccd
     CDS             2546..3253
                     /label="mRuby2"
                     /ApEinfo_revcolor=#ff454e
                     /ApEinfo_fwdcolor=#ff454e
     promoter        complement(736..866)
                     /label="AmpR Promoter"
                     /ApEinfo_revcolor=#f58a5e
                     /ApEinfo_fwdcolor=#f58a5e
     terminator      complement(5747..5843)
                     /label="AmpR Terminator"
                     /ApEinfo_revcolor=#f58a5e
                     /ApEinfo_fwdcolor=#f58a5e
     protein_bind    complement(3498..3501)
                     /label="BsmBI"
                     /ApEinfo_revcolor=#b1ff67
                     /ApEinfo_fwdcolor=#b1ff67
     CDS             complement(join(5844..5966,1..735))
                     /label="AmpR"
                     /ApEinfo_revcolor=#9f4240
                     /ApEinfo_fwdcolor=#9f4240
     rep_origin      5697..5734
                     /label="FRT site"
                     /ApEinfo_revcolor=#b4abac
                     /ApEinfo_fwdcolor=#b4abac
     promoter        1837..2536
                     /label="ScREV1 Promoter"
                     /ApEinfo_revcolor=#84b0dc
                     /ApEinfo_fwdcolor=#84b0dc
     promoter        3671..3847
                     /label="ScURA3 Promoter"
                     /ApEinfo_revcolor=#faac61
                     /ApEinfo_fwdcolor=#faac61
     protein_bind    complement(3503..3508)
                     /label="BsmBI"
                     /ApEinfo_revcolor=#b1ff67
                     /ApEinfo_fwdcolor=#b1ff67
     CDS             3848..4651
                     /label="URA3"
                     /ApEinfo_revcolor=#faac61
                     /ApEinfo_fwdcolor=#faac61
     misc_feature    1808..1832
                     /label="ConS scar"
                     /ApEinfo_revcolor=#ffef86
                     /ApEinfo_fwdcolor=#ffef86
     terminator      4652..4729
                     /label="ScURA3 Terminator"
                     /ApEinfo_revcolor=#f8d3a9
                     /ApEinfo_fwdcolor=#f8d3a9
     misc_feature    3509..3651
                     /label="Con1"
                     /ApEinfo_revcolor=#ffef86
                     /ApEinfo_fwdcolor=#ffef86
     protein_bind    1801..1806
                     /label="BsmBI"
                     /ApEinfo_revcolor=#b1ff67
                     /ApEinfo_fwdcolor=#b1ff67
ORIGIN
        1 tgcaatgata ccgcgggacc cacgctcacc ggctccagat ttatcagcaa taaaccagcc
       61 agccggaagg gccgagcgca gaagtggtcc tgcaacttta tccgcctcca tccagtctat
      121 taattgttgc cgggaagcta gagtaagtag ttcgccagtt aatagtttgc gcaacgttgt
      181 tgccattgct acaggcatcg tggtgtcacg ctcgtcgttt ggtatggctt cattcagctc
      241 cggttcccaa cgatcaaggc gagttacatg atcccccatg ttgtgcaaaa aagcggttag
      301 ctccttcggt cctccgatcg ttgtcagaag taagttggcc gcagtgttat cactcatggt
      361 tatggcagca ctgcataatt ctcttactgt catgccatcc gtaagatgct tttctgtgac
      421 tggtgagtac tcaaccaagt cattctgaga atagtgtatg cggcgaccga gttgctcttg
      481 cccggcgtca atacgggata ataccgcgcc acatagcaga actttaaaag tgctcatcat
      541 tggaaaacgt tcttcggggc gaaaactctc aaggatctta ccgctgttga gatccagttc
      601 gatgtaaccc actcgtgcac ccaactgatc ttcagcatct tttactttca ccagcgtttc
      661 tgggtgagca aaaacaggaa ggcaaaatgc cgcaaaaaag ggaataaggg cgacacggaa
      721 atgttgaata ctcatactct tcctttttca atattattga agcatttatc agggttattg
      781 tctcatgagc ggatacatat ttgaatgtat ttagaaaaat aaacaaatag gggttccgcg
      841 cacatttccc cgaaaagtgc cacctgtcat gaccaaaatc ccttaacgtg agttttcgtt
      901 ccactgagcg tcagaccccg tagaaaagat caaaggatct tcttgagatc ctttttttct
      961 gcgcgtaatc tgctgcttgc aaacaaaaaa accaccgcta ccagcggtgg tttgtttgcc
     1021 ggatcaagag ctaccaactc tttttccgaa ggtaactggc ttcagcagag cgcagatacc
     1081 aaatactgtt cttctagtgt agccgtagtt aggccaccac ttcaagaact ctgtagcacc
     1141 gcctacatac ctcgctctgc taatcctgtt accagtggct gctgccagtg gcgataagtc
     1201 gtgtcttacc gggttggact caagacgata gttaccggat aaggcgcagc ggtcgggctg
     1261 aacggggggt tcgtgcacac agcccagctt ggagcgaacg acctacaccg aactgagata
     1321 cctacagcgt gagctatgag aaagcgccac gcttcccgaa gggagaaagg cggacaggta
     1381 tccggtaagc ggcagggtcg gaacaggaga gcgcacgagg gagcttccag ggggaaacgc
     1441 ctggtatctt tatagtcctg tcgggtttcg ccacctctga cttgagcgtc gatttttgtg
     1501 atgctcgtca ggggggcgga gcctatggaa aaacgccagc aacgcggcct ttttacggtt
     1561 cctggccttt tgctggcctt ttgctcacat gttctttcct gcgttatccc ctgattctgt
     1621 ggataaccgt gcggccgccc ctgaattcgc atctagatgg tagagccaca aacagccggt
     1681 acaagcaacg atctccagga ccatctgaat catgcgcgga tgacacgaac tcacgacggc
     1741 gatcacagac attaacccac agtacagaca ctgcgacaac gtggcaattc gtcgcaatac
     1801 cgtctcactg aactggccga taattgcaga cgaacggtgt tgttatccga tacaaccgga
     1861 tatttttctt ttaatgagtc taaaccgtga tagcttcagg ttaatacaat caaaaaaagc
     1921 tcaaatattc ttttaatgcc gcgttcacag attccaattg aatacaacta ggtagttcat
     1981 tatatgaagc ctttgctact atttttcact atagtctgcc ttcaccttaa tgcagacatc
     2041 cacatatttt aatcacttta aaataaaaag gaagatatat tagaagctat gatccaatct
     2101 gtaagccaga ttaaaattca cgaactcttc tttcatttga attgaatgct ttgagttggg
     2161 gtagattatc gcaaattact catcacattt attgactacg aacttgctga tgtccttttt
     2221 ttatttatat ttttcttcag tgaagcgatt ttttttttac acagaccaag acggaaaaaa
     2281 gtagctaagg aagaaaacaa aatcatgaaa aaaatgtgaa gtgatcatgc acatcgcatc
     2341 aacttaaaca ttggcttaga gatatataga gttagagttt acggcaacct ttaagcacca
     2401 ataccttttg gcatagtcta aagacctggt tcttaatttt aaacaaattt aactaaagat
     2461 ttccctatca aagaagtaac gagttgacag attttctcaa aataaatcga tactgcattt
     2521 ctaggcatat ccagcgagat ctatggtgtc caaaggagag gagttaatca aggaaaacat
     2581 gagaatgaaa gttgtcatgg agggctccgt taatggtcac caattcaagt gtacagggga
     2641 aggtgaaggt aatccttaca tgggtacaca aactatgaga attaaagtaa ttgaaggcgg
     2701 accactacca tttgcatttg acattctggc aacgtcattc atgtacggat cacgaacttt
     2761 catcaagtac cctaaaggta taccagactt tttcaagcaa tcttttccag agggttttac
     2821 atgggaaagg gttacaagat acgaagatgg gggtgtcgtc acagttatgc aagatacttc
     2881 attagaagat ggctgccttg tctatcatgt gcaagtaaga ggggtgaatt ttccttctaa
     2941 cggacctgtg atgcagaaaa agaccaaagg ttgggaacca aatactgaaa tgatgtaccc
     3001 agctgatgga ggtttgagag gctacacaca catggcgctt aaagttgatg gtggaggtca
     3061 tttgtcttgt agttttgtta ccacttatcg ttctaaaaag actgttggca atatcaaaat
     3121 gccaggaata catgctgtag accacagact agaaagactc gaagagagcg ataacgaaat
     3181 gttcgttgta cagagagagc atgccgtagc caaatttgct ggcttaggcg gtggtatgga
     3241 tgaattgtat aagggatcct aactcgaggc gaatttctta tgatttatga tttttattat
     3301 taaataagtt ataaaaaaaa taagtgtata caaattttaa agtgactctt aggttttaaa
     3361 acgaaaattc ttattcttga gtaactcttt cctgtaggtc aggttgcttt ctcaggtata
     3421 gcatgaggtc gctcttattg accacacctc taccggcatg ccgagcaaat gcctgcaaat
     3481 cgctccccat ttcgctgcca atgagacgac ggggtcatca cggctcatca tgcgccaaac
     3541 aaatgtgtgc aatacacgct cggatgactg catgatgacc gcactgactg gggacagcag
     3601 atccacctaa gcctgtgaga gaagcagaca cccgacagat caaggcagtt aactagtgca
     3661 ctgcagtaca cggtttcctt gaaatttttt tgattcggta atctccgaac agaaggaaga
     3721 acgaaggaag gagcacagac ttagattggt atatatacgc atatgtagtg ttgaagaaac
     3781 atgaaattgc ccagtattct taacccaact gcacagaaca aaaacgtgca ggaaacgaag
     3841 ataaatcatg tcgaaagcta catataagga acgtgctgct actcatccta gtcctgttgc
     3901 tgccaagcta tttaatatca tgcacgaaaa gcaaacaaac ttgtgtgctt cattggatgt
     3961 tcgtaccacc aaggaattac tggagttagt tgaagcatta ggtcccaaaa tttgtttact
     4021 aaaaacacat gtggatatct tgactgattt ttccatggag ggcacagtta agccgctaaa
     4081 ggcattatcc gccaagtaca attttttact cttcgaggac agaaaatttg ctgacattgg
     4141 taatacagtc aaattgcagt actctgcggg tgtatacaga atagcagaat gggcagacat
     4201 tacgaatgca cacggtgtgg tgggcccagg tattgttagc ggtttgaagc aggcggcaga
     4261 agaagtaaca aaggaaccta gaggcctttt gatgttagca gaattgtcat gcaagggctc
     4321 cctatctact ggagaatata ctaagggtac tgttgacatt gcgaagagcg acaaagattt
     4381 tgttatcggc tttattgctc aaagagacat gggtggaaga gatgaaggtt acgattggtt
     4441 gattatgaca cccggtgtgg gtttagatga caagggagat gcattgggtc aacagtatag
     4501 aaccgtggat gatgtggttt ctacaggatc tgacattatt attgttggaa gaggactatt
     4561 tgcaaaggga agggatgcta aggtagaggg tgaacgttac agaaaagcag gctgggaagc
     4621 atatttgaga agatgcggcc agcaaaacta aaaaactgta ttataagtaa atgcatgtat
     4681 actaaactca caaattagag cttcaattta attatatcag ttattacccg agtaacgaag
     4741 catctgtgct tcattttgta gaacaaaaat gcaacgcgag agcgctaatt tttcaaacaa
     4801 agaatctgag ctgcattttt acagaacaga aatgcaacgc gaaagcgcta ttttaccaac
     4861 gaagaatctg tgcttcattt ttgtaaaaca aaaatgcaac gcgagagcgc taatttttca
     4921 aacaaagaat ctgagctgca tttttacaga acagaaatgc aacgcgagag cgctatttta
     4981 ccaacaaaga atctatactt cttttttgtt ctacaaaaat gcatcccgag agcgctattt
     5041 ttctaacaaa gcatcttaga ttactttttt tctcctttgt gcgctctata atgcagtctc
     5101 ttgataactt tttgcactgt aggtccgtta aggttagaag aaggctactt tggtgtctat
     5161 tttctcttcc ataaaaaaag cctgactcca cttcccgcgt ttactgatta ctagcgaagc
     5221 tgcgggtgca ttttttcaag ataaaggcat ccccgattat attctatacc gatgtggatt
     5281 gcgcatactt tgtgaacaga aagtgatagc gttgatgatt cttcattggt cagaaaatta
     5341 tgaacggttt cttctatttt gtctctatat actacgtata ggaaatgttt acattttcgt
     5401 attgttttcg attcactcta tgaatagttc ttactacaat ttttttgtct aaagagtaat
     5461 actagagata aacataaaaa atgtagaggt cgagtttaga tgcaagttca aggagcgaaa
     5521 ggtggatggg taggttatat agggatatag cacagagata tatagcaaag agatactttt
     5581 gagcaatgtt tgtggaagcg gtattcgcaa tattttagta gctcgttaca gtccggtgcg
     5641 tttttggttt tttgaaagtg cgtcatcaga gcgcttttgg ttttcaaaag cgctctgaag
     5701 ttcctatact ttctagctag agaataggaa cttcccgagc ggccgcgatt atcaaaaagg
     5761 atcttcacct agatcctttt aaattaaaaa tgaagtttta aatcaatcta aagtatatat
     5821 gagtaaactt ggtctgacag ttaccaatgc ttaatcagtg aggcacctat ctcagcgatc
     5881 tgtctatttc gttcatccat agttgcctga ctccccgtcg tgtagataac tacgatacgg
     5941 gagggcttac catctggccc cagtgc
//
