# Supplementary material for: Establishing Probiotic Saccharomyces boulardii as a Model Organism for Synthesis and Delivery of Biomolecules
Source: bioRxiv preprint, doi:10.1101/2020.01.22.915389, version 1 (2020-01-23)
Supplement: Supplementary File 1 - Plasmids [file 915389_file03.zip › Supplementary File S1 - Plasmids/DD081 ConLS pREV1 mRuby 2 tPGK1 CONR1 URA3 2micron AmpR-ColE1.gb]

LOCUS       Copy_of_DD081_ConLS,_pR 5966 bp ds-DNA     circular     20-JAN-2020
DEFINITION  .
FEATURES             Location/Qualifiers
     misc_feature    2539..2681
                     /label="ConS"
                     /ApEinfo_revcolor=#ffef86
                     /ApEinfo_fwdcolor=#ffef86
     misc_feature    4390..4532
                     /label="Con1"
                     /ApEinfo_revcolor=#ffef86
                     /ApEinfo_fwdcolor=#ffef86
     promoter        complement(1617..1747)
                     /label="AmpR Promoter"
                     /ApEinfo_revcolor=#f58a5e
                     /ApEinfo_fwdcolor=#f58a5e
     CDS             3427..4134
                     /label="mRuby2"
                     /ApEinfo_revcolor=#ff454e
                     /ApEinfo_fwdcolor=#ff454e
     misc_feature    2689..2713
                     /label="ConS scar"
                     /ApEinfo_revcolor=#ffef86
                     /ApEinfo_fwdcolor=#ffef86
     protein_bind    complement(4379..4382)
                     /label="BsmBI"
                     /ApEinfo_revcolor=#b1ff67
                     /ApEinfo_fwdcolor=#b1ff67
     terminator      complement(662..758)
                     /label="AmpR Terminator"
                     /ApEinfo_revcolor=#f58a5e
                     /ApEinfo_fwdcolor=#f58a5e
     CDS             complement(759..1616)
                     /label="AmpR"
                     /ApEinfo_revcolor=#9f4240
                     /ApEinfo_fwdcolor=#9f4240
     CDS             4729..5532
                     /label="URA3"
                     /ApEinfo_revcolor=#faac61
                     /ApEinfo_fwdcolor=#faac61
     protein_bind    complement(4384..4389)
                     /label="BsmBI"
                     /ApEinfo_revcolor=#b1ff67
                     /ApEinfo_fwdcolor=#b1ff67
     rep_origin      join(5615..5966,1..611)
                     /label="2micron"
                     /ApEinfo_revcolor=#d6b295
                     /ApEinfo_fwdcolor=#d6b295
     terminator      5533..5610
                     /label="ScURA3 Terminator"
                     /ApEinfo_revcolor=#f8d3a9
                     /ApEinfo_fwdcolor=#f8d3a9
     promoter        2718..3417
                     /label="ScREV1 Promoter"
                     /ApEinfo_revcolor=#84b0dc
                     /ApEinfo_fwdcolor=#84b0dc
     protein_bind    2682..2687
                     /label="BsmBI"
                     /ApEinfo_revcolor=#b1ff67
                     /ApEinfo_fwdcolor=#b1ff67
     protein_bind    2689..2692
                     /label="BsmBI"
                     /ApEinfo_revcolor=#b1ff67
                     /ApEinfo_fwdcolor=#b1ff67
     rep_origin      complement(1748..2511)
                     /label="ColE1"
                     /ApEinfo_revcolor=#7f7f7f
                     /ApEinfo_fwdcolor=#7f7f7f
     terminator      4150..4374
                     /label="ScPGK1 Terminator"
                     /ApEinfo_revcolor=#ff9ccd
                     /ApEinfo_fwdcolor=#ff9ccd
     promoter        4552..4728
                     /label="ScURA3 Promoter"
                     /ApEinfo_revcolor=#faac61
                     /ApEinfo_fwdcolor=#faac61
     rep_origin      612..649
                     /label="FRT site"
                     /ApEinfo_revcolor=#b4abac
                     /ApEinfo_fwdcolor=#b4abac
ORIGIN
        1 ctataatgca gtctcttgat aactttttgc actgtaggtc cgttaaggtt agaagaaggc
       61 tactttggtg tctattttct cttccataaa aaaagcctga ctccacttcc cgcgtttact
      121 gattactagc gaagctgcgg gtgcattttt tcaagataaa ggcatccccg attatattct
      181 ataccgatgt ggattgcgca tactttgtga acagaaagtg atagcgttga tgattcttca
      241 ttggtcagaa aattatgaac ggtttcttct attttgtctc tatatactac gtataggaaa
      301 tgtttacatt ttcgtattgt tttcgattca ctctatgaat agttcttact acaatttttt
      361 tgtctaaaga gtaatactag agataaacat aaaaaatgta gaggtcgagt ttagatgcaa
      421 gttcaaggag cgaaaggtgg atgggtaggt tatataggga tatagcacag agatatatag
      481 caaagagata cttttgagca atgtttgtgg aagcggtatt cgcaatattt tagtagctcg
      541 ttacagtccg gtgcgttttt ggttttttga aagtgcgtca tcagagcgct tttggttttc
      601 aaaagcgctc tgaagttcct atactttcta gctagagaat aggaacttcc cgagcggccg
      661 cgattatcaa aaaggatctt cacctagatc cttttaaatt aaaaatgaag ttttaaatca
      721 atctaaagta tatatgagta aacttggtct gacagttacc aatgcttaat cagtgaggca
      781 cctatctcag cgatctgtct atttcgttca tccatagttg cctgactccc cgtcgtgtag
      841 ataactacga tacgggaggg cttaccatct ggccccagtg ctgcaatgat accgcgggac
      901 ccacgctcac cggctccaga tttatcagca ataaaccagc cagccggaag ggccgagcgc
      961 agaagtggtc ctgcaacttt atccgcctcc atccagtcta ttaattgttg ccgggaagct
     1021 agagtaagta gttcgccagt taatagtttg cgcaacgttg ttgccattgc tacaggcatc
     1081 gtggtgtcac gctcgtcgtt tggtatggct tcattcagct ccggttccca acgatcaagg
     1141 cgagttacat gatcccccat gttgtgcaaa aaagcggtta gctccttcgg tcctccgatc
     1201 gttgtcagaa gtaagttggc cgcagtgtta tcactcatgg ttatggcagc actgcataat
     1261 tctcttactg tcatgccatc cgtaagatgc ttttctgtga ctggtgagta ctcaaccaag
     1321 tcattctgag aatagtgtat gcggcgaccg agttgctctt gcccggcgtc aatacgggat
     1381 aataccgcgc cacatagcag aactttaaaa gtgctcatca ttggaaaacg ttcttcgggg
     1441 cgaaaactct caaggatctt accgctgttg agatccagtt cgatgtaacc cactcgtgca
     1501 cccaactgat cttcagcatc ttttactttc accagcgttt ctgggtgagc aaaaacagga
     1561 aggcaaaatg ccgcaaaaaa gggaataagg gcgacacgga aatgttgaat actcatactc
     1621 ttcctttttc aatattattg aagcatttat cagggttatt gtctcatgag cggatacata
     1681 tttgaatgta tttagaaaaa taaacaaata ggggttccgc gcacatttcc ccgaaaagtg
     1741 ccacctgtca tgaccaaaat cccttaacgt gagttttcgt tccactgagc gtcagacccc
     1801 gtagaaaaga tcaaaggatc ttcttgagat cctttttttc tgcgcgtaat ctgctgcttg
     1861 caaacaaaaa aaccaccgct accagcggtg gtttgtttgc cggatcaaga gctaccaact
     1921 ctttttccga aggtaactgg cttcagcaga gcgcagatac caaatactgt tcttctagtg
     1981 tagccgtagt taggccacca cttcaagaac tctgtagcac cgcctacata cctcgctctg
     2041 ctaatcctgt taccagtggc tgctgccagt ggcgataagt cgtgtcttac cgggttggac
     2101 tcaagacgat agttaccgga taaggcgcag cggtcgggct gaacgggggg ttcgtgcaca
     2161 cagcccagct tggagcgaac gacctacacc gaactgagat acctacagcg tgagctatga
     2221 gaaagcgcca cgcttcccga agggagaaag gcggacaggt atccggtaag cggcagggtc
     2281 ggaacaggag agcgcacgag ggagcttcca gggggaaacg cctggtatct ttatagtcct
     2341 gtcgggtttc gccacctctg acttgagcgt cgatttttgt gatgctcgtc aggggggcgg
     2401 agcctatgga aaaacgccag caacgcggcc tttttacggt tcctggcctt ttgctggcct
     2461 tttgctcaca tgttctttcc tgcgttatcc cctgattctg tggataaccg tgcggccgcc
     2521 cctgaattcg catctagatg gtagagccac aaacagccgg tacaagcaac gatctccagg
     2581 accatctgaa tcatgcgcgg atgacacgaa ctcacgacgg cgatcacaga cattaaccca
     2641 cagtacagac actgcgacaa cgtggcaatt cgtcgcaata ccgtctcact gaactggccg
     2701 ataattgcag acgaacggtg ttgttatccg atacaaccgg atatttttct tttaatgagt
     2761 ctaaaccgtg atagcttcag gttaatacaa tcaaaaaaag ctcaaatatt cttttaatgc
     2821 cgcgttcaca gattccaatt gaatacaact aggtagttca ttatatgaag cctttgctac
     2881 tatttttcac tatagtctgc cttcacctta atgcagacat ccacatattt taatcacttt
     2941 aaaataaaaa ggaagatata ttagaagcta tgatccaatc tgtaagccag attaaaattc
     3001 acgaactctt ctttcatttg aattgaatgc tttgagttgg ggtagattat cgcaaattac
     3061 tcatcacatt tattgactac gaacttgctg atgtcctttt tttatttata tttttcttca
     3121 gtgaagcgat ttttttttta cacagaccaa gacggaaaaa agtagctaag gaagaaaaca
     3181 aaatcatgaa aaaaatgtga agtgatcatg cacatcgcat caacttaaac attggcttag
     3241 agatatatag agttagagtt tacggcaacc tttaagcacc aatacctttt ggcatagtct
     3301 aaagacctgg ttcttaattt taaacaaatt taactaaaga tttccctatc aaagaagtaa
     3361 cgagttgaca gattttctca aaataaatcg atactgcatt tctaggcata tccagcgaga
     3421 tctatggtgt ccaaaggaga ggagttaatc aaggaaaaca tgagaatgaa agttgtcatg
     3481 gagggctccg ttaatggtca ccaattcaag tgtacagggg aaggtgaagg taatccttac
     3541 atgggtacac aaactatgag aattaaagta attgaaggcg gaccactacc atttgcattt
     3601 gacattctgg caacgtcatt catgtacgga tcacgaactt tcatcaagta ccctaaaggt
     3661 ataccagact ttttcaagca atcttttcca gagggtttta catgggaaag ggttacaaga
     3721 tacgaagatg ggggtgtcgt cacagttatg caagatactt cattagaaga tggctgcctt
     3781 gtctatcatg tgcaagtaag aggggtgaat tttccttcta acggacctgt gatgcagaaa
     3841 aagaccaaag gttgggaacc aaatactgaa atgatgtacc cagctgatgg aggtttgaga
     3901 ggctacacac acatggcgct taaagttgat ggtggaggtc atttgtcttg tagttttgtt
     3961 accacttatc gttctaaaaa gactgttggc aatatcaaaa tgccaggaat acatgctgta
     4021 gaccacagac tagaaagact cgaagagagc gataacgaaa tgttcgttgt acagagagag
     4081 catgccgtag ccaaatttgc tggcttaggc ggtggtatgg atgaattgta taagggatcc
     4141 taactcgaga ttgaattgaa ttgaaatcga tagatcaatt tttttctttt ctctttcccc
     4201 atcctttacg ctaaaataat agtttatttt attttttgaa tattttttat ttatatacgt
     4261 atatatagac tattatttat cttttaatga ttattaagat ttttattaaa aaaaaattcg
     4321 ctcctctttt aatgccttta tgcagttttt ttttcccatt cgatatttct atgtgctgcc
     4381 aatgagacga cggggtcatc acggctcatc atgcgccaaa caaatgtgtg caatacacgc
     4441 tcggatgact gcatgatgac cgcactgact ggggacagca gatccaccta agcctgtgag
     4501 agaagcagac acccgacaga tcaaggcagt taactagtgc actgcagtac acggtttcct
     4561 tgaaattttt ttgattcggt aatctccgaa cagaaggaag aacgaaggaa ggagcacaga
     4621 cttagattgg tatatatacg catatgtagt gttgaagaaa catgaaattg cccagtattc
     4681 ttaacccaac tgcacagaac aaaaacgtgc aggaaacgaa gataaatcat gtcgaaagct
     4741 acatataagg aacgtgctgc tactcatcct agtcctgttg ctgccaagct atttaatatc
     4801 atgcacgaaa agcaaacaaa cttgtgtgct tcattggatg ttcgtaccac caaggaatta
     4861 ctggagttag ttgaagcatt aggtcccaaa atttgtttac taaaaacaca tgtggatatc
     4921 ttgactgatt tttccatgga gggcacagtt aagccgctaa aggcattatc cgccaagtac
     4981 aattttttac tcttcgagga cagaaaattt gctgacattg gtaatacagt caaattgcag
     5041 tactctgcgg gtgtatacag aatagcagaa tgggcagaca ttacgaatgc acacggtgtg
     5101 gtgggcccag gtattgttag cggtttgaag caggcggcag aagaagtaac aaaggaacct
     5161 agaggccttt tgatgttagc agaattgtca tgcaagggct ccctatctac tggagaatat
     5221 actaagggta ctgttgacat tgcgaagagc gacaaagatt ttgttatcgg ctttattgct
     5281 caaagagaca tgggtggaag agatgaaggt tacgattggt tgattatgac acccggtgtg
     5341 ggtttagatg acaagggaga tgcattgggt caacagtata gaaccgtgga tgatgtggtt
     5401 tctacaggat ctgacattat tattgttgga agaggactat ttgcaaaggg aagggatgct
     5461 aaggtagagg gtgaacgtta cagaaaagca ggctgggaag catatttgag aagatgcggc
     5521 cagcaaaact aaaaaactgt attataagta aatgcatgta tactaaactc acaaattaga
     5581 gcttcaattt aattatatca gttattaccc gagtaacgaa gcatctgtgc ttcattttgt
     5641 agaacaaaaa tgcaacgcga gagcgctaat ttttcaaaca aagaatctga gctgcatttt
     5701 tacagaacag aaatgcaacg cgaaagcgct attttaccaa cgaagaatct gtgcttcatt
     5761 tttgtaaaac aaaaatgcaa cgcgagagcg ctaatttttc aaacaaagaa tctgagctgc
     5821 atttttacag aacagaaatg caacgcgaga gcgctatttt accaacaaag aatctatact
     5881 tcttttttgt tctacaaaaa tgcatcccga gagcgctatt tttctaacaa agcatcttag
     5941 attacttttt ttctcctttg tgcgct
//
