# Supplementary material for: Establishing Probiotic Saccharomyces boulardii as a Model Organism for Synthesis and Delivery of Biomolecules
Source: bioRxiv preprint, doi:10.1101/2020.01.22.915389, version 1 (2020-01-23)
Supplement: Supplementary File 1 - Plasmids [file 915389_file03.zip › Supplementary File S1 - Plasmids/DD082 ConLS pREV1 mRuby 2 tENO2 CONR1 URA3 2micron AmpR-ColE1.gb]

LOCUS       Copy_of_DD082_ConLS,_pR 5966 bp ds-DNA     circular     20-JAN-2020
DEFINITION  .
FEATURES             Location/Qualifiers
     terminator      4557..4634
                     /label="ScURA3 Terminator"
                     /ApEinfo_revcolor=#f8d3a9
                     /ApEinfo_fwdcolor=#f8d3a9
     promoter        1742..2441
                     /label="ScREV1 Promoter"
                     /ApEinfo_revcolor=#84b0dc
                     /ApEinfo_fwdcolor=#84b0dc
     misc_feature    1713..1737
                     /label="ConS scar"
                     /ApEinfo_revcolor=#ffef86
                     /ApEinfo_fwdcolor=#ffef86
     rep_origin      5602..5639
                     /label="FRT site"
                     /ApEinfo_revcolor=#b4abac
                     /ApEinfo_fwdcolor=#b4abac
     protein_bind    complement(3408..3413)
                     /label="BsmBI"
                     /ApEinfo_revcolor=#b1ff67
                     /ApEinfo_fwdcolor=#b1ff67
     rep_origin      4639..5601
                     /label="2micron"
                     /ApEinfo_revcolor=#d6b295
                     /ApEinfo_fwdcolor=#d6b295
     terminator      3174..3398
                     /label="ScENO2 Terminator"
                     /ApEinfo_revcolor=#ff9ccd
                     /ApEinfo_fwdcolor=#ff9ccd
     CDS             3753..4556
                     /label="URA3"
                     /ApEinfo_revcolor=#faac61
                     /ApEinfo_fwdcolor=#faac61
     promoter        3576..3752
                     /label="ScURA3 Promoter"
                     /ApEinfo_revcolor=#faac61
                     /ApEinfo_fwdcolor=#faac61
     misc_feature    3414..3556
                     /label="Con1"
                     /ApEinfo_revcolor=#ffef86
                     /ApEinfo_fwdcolor=#ffef86
     terminator      complement(5652..5748)
                     /label="AmpR Terminator"
                     /ApEinfo_revcolor=#f58a5e
                     /ApEinfo_fwdcolor=#f58a5e
     CDS             2451..3158
                     /label="mRuby2"
                     /ApEinfo_revcolor=#ff454e
                     /ApEinfo_fwdcolor=#ff454e
     rep_origin      complement(772..1535)
                     /label="ColE1"
                     /ApEinfo_revcolor=#7f7f7f
                     /ApEinfo_fwdcolor=#7f7f7f
     CDS             complement(join(5749..5966,1..640))
                     /label="AmpR"
                     /ApEinfo_revcolor=#9f4240
                     /ApEinfo_fwdcolor=#9f4240
     promoter        complement(641..771)
                     /label="AmpR Promoter"
                     /ApEinfo_revcolor=#f58a5e
                     /ApEinfo_fwdcolor=#f58a5e
     protein_bind    complement(3403..3406)
                     /label="BsmBI"
                     /ApEinfo_revcolor=#b1ff67
                     /ApEinfo_fwdcolor=#b1ff67
     misc_feature    1563..1705
                     /label="ConS"
                     /ApEinfo_revcolor=#ffef86
                     /ApEinfo_fwdcolor=#ffef86
     protein_bind    1713..1716
                     /label="BsmBI"
                     /ApEinfo_revcolor=#b1ff67
                     /ApEinfo_fwdcolor=#b1ff67
     protein_bind    1706..1711
                     /label="BsmBI"
                     /ApEinfo_revcolor=#b1ff67
                     /ApEinfo_fwdcolor=#b1ff67
ORIGIN
        1 ctttatccgc ctccatccag tctattaatt gttgccggga agctagagta agtagttcgc
       61 cagttaatag tttgcgcaac gttgttgcca ttgctacagg catcgtggtg tcacgctcgt
      121 cgtttggtat ggcttcattc agctccggtt cccaacgatc aaggcgagtt acatgatccc
      181 ccatgttgtg caaaaaagcg gttagctcct tcggtcctcc gatcgttgtc agaagtaagt
      241 tggccgcagt gttatcactc atggttatgg cagcactgca taattctctt actgtcatgc
      301 catccgtaag atgcttttct gtgactggtg agtactcaac caagtcattc tgagaatagt
      361 gtatgcggcg accgagttgc tcttgcccgg cgtcaatacg ggataatacc gcgccacata
      421 gcagaacttt aaaagtgctc atcattggaa aacgttcttc ggggcgaaaa ctctcaagga
      481 tcttaccgct gttgagatcc agttcgatgt aacccactcg tgcacccaac tgatcttcag
      541 catcttttac tttcaccagc gtttctgggt gagcaaaaac aggaaggcaa aatgccgcaa
      601 aaaagggaat aagggcgaca cggaaatgtt gaatactcat actcttcctt tttcaatatt
      661 attgaagcat ttatcagggt tattgtctca tgagcggata catatttgaa tgtatttaga
      721 aaaataaaca aataggggtt ccgcgcacat ttccccgaaa agtgccacct gtcatgacca
      781 aaatccctta acgtgagttt tcgttccact gagcgtcaga ccccgtagaa aagatcaaag
      841 gatcttcttg agatcctttt tttctgcgcg taatctgctg cttgcaaaca aaaaaaccac
      901 cgctaccagc ggtggtttgt ttgccggatc aagagctacc aactcttttt ccgaaggtaa
      961 ctggcttcag cagagcgcag ataccaaata ctgttcttct agtgtagccg tagttaggcc
     1021 accacttcaa gaactctgta gcaccgccta catacctcgc tctgctaatc ctgttaccag
     1081 tggctgctgc cagtggcgat aagtcgtgtc ttaccgggtt ggactcaaga cgatagttac
     1141 cggataaggc gcagcggtcg ggctgaacgg ggggttcgtg cacacagccc agcttggagc
     1201 gaacgaccta caccgaactg agatacctac agcgtgagct atgagaaagc gccacgcttc
     1261 ccgaagggag aaaggcggac aggtatccgg taagcggcag ggtcggaaca ggagagcgca
     1321 cgagggagct tccaggggga aacgcctggt atctttatag tcctgtcggg tttcgccacc
     1381 tctgacttga gcgtcgattt ttgtgatgct cgtcaggggg gcggagccta tggaaaaacg
     1441 ccagcaacgc ggccttttta cggttcctgg ccttttgctg gccttttgct cacatgttct
     1501 ttcctgcgtt atcccctgat tctgtggata accgtgcggc cgcccctgaa ttcgcatcta
     1561 gatggtagag ccacaaacag ccggtacaag caacgatctc caggaccatc tgaatcatgc
     1621 gcggatgaca cgaactcacg acggcgatca cagacattaa cccacagtac agacactgcg
     1681 acaacgtggc aattcgtcgc aataccgtct cactgaactg gccgataatt gcagacgaac
     1741 ggtgttgtta tccgatacaa ccggatattt ttcttttaat gagtctaaac cgtgatagct
     1801 tcaggttaat acaatcaaaa aaagctcaaa tattctttta atgccgcgtt cacagattcc
     1861 aattgaatac aactaggtag ttcattatat gaagcctttg ctactatttt tcactatagt
     1921 ctgccttcac cttaatgcag acatccacat attttaatca ctttaaaata aaaaggaaga
     1981 tatattagaa gctatgatcc aatctgtaag ccagattaaa attcacgaac tcttctttca
     2041 tttgaattga atgctttgag ttggggtaga ttatcgcaaa ttactcatca catttattga
     2101 ctacgaactt gctgatgtcc tttttttatt tatatttttc ttcagtgaag cgattttttt
     2161 tttacacaga ccaagacgga aaaaagtagc taaggaagaa aacaaaatca tgaaaaaaat
     2221 gtgaagtgat catgcacatc gcatcaactt aaacattggc ttagagatat atagagttag
     2281 agtttacggc aacctttaag caccaatacc ttttggcata gtctaaagac ctggttctta
     2341 attttaaaca aatttaacta aagatttccc tatcaaagaa gtaacgagtt gacagatttt
     2401 ctcaaaataa atcgatactg catttctagg catatccagc gagatctatg gtgtccaaag
     2461 gagaggagtt aatcaaggaa aacatgagaa tgaaagttgt catggagggc tccgttaatg
     2521 gtcaccaatt caagtgtaca ggggaaggtg aaggtaatcc ttacatgggt acacaaacta
     2581 tgagaattaa agtaattgaa ggcggaccac taccatttgc atttgacatt ctggcaacgt
     2641 cattcatgta cggatcacga actttcatca agtaccctaa aggtatacca gactttttca
     2701 agcaatcttt tccagagggt tttacatggg aaagggttac aagatacgaa gatgggggtg
     2761 tcgtcacagt tatgcaagat acttcattag aagatggctg ccttgtctat catgtgcaag
     2821 taagaggggt gaattttcct tctaacggac ctgtgatgca gaaaaagacc aaaggttggg
     2881 aaccaaatac tgaaatgatg tacccagctg atggaggttt gagaggctac acacacatgg
     2941 cgcttaaagt tgatggtgga ggtcatttgt cttgtagttt tgttaccact tatcgttcta
     3001 aaaagactgt tggcaatatc aaaatgccag gaatacatgc tgtagaccac agactagaaa
     3061 gactcgaaga gagcgataac gaaatgttcg ttgtacagag agagcatgcc gtagccaaat
     3121 ttgctggctt aggcggtggt atggatgaat tgtataaggg atcctaactc gagagtgctt
     3181 ttaactaaga attattagtc ttttctgctt attttttcat catagtttag aacactttat
     3241 attaacgaat agtttatgaa tctatttagg tttaaaaatt gatacagttt tataagttac
     3301 tttttcaaag actcgtgctg tctattgcat aatgcactgg aaggggaaaa aaaaggtgca
     3361 cacgcgtggc tttttcttga atttgcagtt tgaaaaatgc tgccaatgag acgacggggt
     3421 catcacggct catcatgcgc caaacaaatg tgtgcaatac acgctcggat gactgcatga
     3481 tgaccgcact gactggggac agcagatcca cctaagcctg tgagagaagc agacacccga
     3541 cagatcaagg cagttaacta gtgcactgca gtacacggtt tccttgaaat ttttttgatt
     3601 cggtaatctc cgaacagaag gaagaacgaa ggaaggagca cagacttaga ttggtatata
     3661 tacgcatatg tagtgttgaa gaaacatgaa attgcccagt attcttaacc caactgcaca
     3721 gaacaaaaac gtgcaggaaa cgaagataaa tcatgtcgaa agctacatat aaggaacgtg
     3781 ctgctactca tcctagtcct gttgctgcca agctatttaa tatcatgcac gaaaagcaaa
     3841 caaacttgtg tgcttcattg gatgttcgta ccaccaagga attactggag ttagttgaag
     3901 cattaggtcc caaaatttgt ttactaaaaa cacatgtgga tatcttgact gatttttcca
     3961 tggagggcac agttaagccg ctaaaggcat tatccgccaa gtacaatttt ttactcttcg
     4021 aggacagaaa atttgctgac attggtaata cagtcaaatt gcagtactct gcgggtgtat
     4081 acagaatagc agaatgggca gacattacga atgcacacgg tgtggtgggc ccaggtattg
     4141 ttagcggttt gaagcaggcg gcagaagaag taacaaagga acctagaggc cttttgatgt
     4201 tagcagaatt gtcatgcaag ggctccctat ctactggaga atatactaag ggtactgttg
     4261 acattgcgaa gagcgacaaa gattttgtta tcggctttat tgctcaaaga gacatgggtg
     4321 gaagagatga aggttacgat tggttgatta tgacacccgg tgtgggttta gatgacaagg
     4381 gagatgcatt gggtcaacag tatagaaccg tggatgatgt ggtttctaca ggatctgaca
     4441 ttattattgt tggaagagga ctatttgcaa agggaaggga tgctaaggta gagggtgaac
     4501 gttacagaaa agcaggctgg gaagcatatt tgagaagatg cggccagcaa aactaaaaaa
     4561 ctgtattata agtaaatgca tgtatactaa actcacaaat tagagcttca atttaattat
     4621 atcagttatt acccgagtaa cgaagcatct gtgcttcatt ttgtagaaca aaaatgcaac
     4681 gcgagagcgc taatttttca aacaaagaat ctgagctgca tttttacaga acagaaatgc
     4741 aacgcgaaag cgctatttta ccaacgaaga atctgtgctt catttttgta aaacaaaaat
     4801 gcaacgcgag agcgctaatt tttcaaacaa agaatctgag ctgcattttt acagaacaga
     4861 aatgcaacgc gagagcgcta ttttaccaac aaagaatcta tacttctttt ttgttctaca
     4921 aaaatgcatc ccgagagcgc tatttttcta acaaagcatc ttagattact ttttttctcc
     4981 tttgtgcgct ctataatgca gtctcttgat aactttttgc actgtaggtc cgttaaggtt
     5041 agaagaaggc tactttggtg tctattttct cttccataaa aaaagcctga ctccacttcc
     5101 cgcgtttact gattactagc gaagctgcgg gtgcattttt tcaagataaa ggcatccccg
     5161 attatattct ataccgatgt ggattgcgca tactttgtga acagaaagtg atagcgttga
     5221 tgattcttca ttggtcagaa aattatgaac ggtttcttct attttgtctc tatatactac
     5281 gtataggaaa tgtttacatt ttcgtattgt tttcgattca ctctatgaat agttcttact
     5341 acaatttttt tgtctaaaga gtaatactag agataaacat aaaaaatgta gaggtcgagt
     5401 ttagatgcaa gttcaaggag cgaaaggtgg atgggtaggt tatataggga tatagcacag
     5461 agatatatag caaagagata cttttgagca atgtttgtgg aagcggtatt cgcaatattt
     5521 tagtagctcg ttacagtccg gtgcgttttt ggttttttga aagtgcgtca tcagagcgct
     5581 tttggttttc aaaagcgctc tgaagttcct atactttcta gctagagaat aggaacttcc
     5641 cgagcggccg cgattatcaa aaaggatctt cacctagatc cttttaaatt aaaaatgaag
     5701 ttttaaatca atctaaagta tatatgagta aacttggtct gacagttacc aatgcttaat
     5761 cagtgaggca cctatctcag cgatctgtct atttcgttca tccatagttg cctgactccc
     5821 cgtcgtgtag ataactacga tacgggaggg cttaccatct ggccccagtg ctgcaatgat
     5881 accgcgggac ccacgctcac cggctccaga tttatcagca ataaaccagc cagccggaag
     5941 ggccgagcgc agaagtggtc ctgcaa
//
