# Supplementary material for: Establishing Probiotic Saccharomyces boulardii as a Model Organism for Synthesis and Delivery of Biomolecules
Source: bioRxiv preprint, doi:10.1101/2020.01.22.915389, version 1 (2020-01-23)
Supplement: Supplementary File 1 - Plasmids [file 915389_file03.zip › Supplementary File S1 - Plasmids/DD117 sgRNA KanMX AmpR-ColE1 2micron.gb]

LOCUS       DD117_sgRNA_KanMX_AmpR- 6058 bp ds-DNA     circular     21-JAN-2020
DEFINITION  .
FEATURES             Location/Qualifiers
     rep_origin      1611..1648
                     /label="FRT site"
                     /ApEinfo_revcolor=#b4abac
                     /ApEinfo_fwdcolor=#b4abac
     terminator      442..643
                     /label="AgTEF Terminator"
                     /ApEinfo_revcolor=#b4abac
                     /ApEinfo_fwdcolor=#b4abac
     protein_bind    complement(5134..5137)
                     /label="BsaI"
                     /ApEinfo_revcolor=#b1ff67
                     /ApEinfo_fwdcolor=#b1ff67
     protein_bind    complement(5139..5144)
                     /label="BsaI"
                     /ApEinfo_revcolor=#b1ff67
                     /ApEinfo_fwdcolor=#b1ff67
     misc_feature    5145..5287
                     /label="Con1"
                     /ApEinfo_revcolor=#ffef86
                     /ApEinfo_fwdcolor=#ffef86
     promoter        5311..5687
                     /label="AgTEF Promoter"
                     /ApEinfo_revcolor=#b4abac
                     /ApEinfo_fwdcolor=#b4abac
     protein_bind    3681..3686
                     /label="BsaI"
                     /ApEinfo_revcolor=#b1ff67
                     /ApEinfo_fwdcolor=#b1ff67
     CDS             4126..4842
                     /label="sfGFP"
                     /ApEinfo_revcolor=#b1ff67
                     /ApEinfo_fwdcolor=#b1ff67
     promoter        complement(2616..2746)
                     /label="AmpR Promoter"
                     /ApEinfo_revcolor=#f58a5e
                     /ApEinfo_fwdcolor=#f58a5e
     protein_bind    4979..4982
                     /label="BsmBI"
                     /ApEinfo_revcolor=#b1ff67
                     /ApEinfo_fwdcolor=#b1ff67
     CDS             join(5690..6058,1..441)
                     /label="KanR"
                     /ApEinfo_revcolor=#c7b0e3
                     /ApEinfo_fwdcolor=#c7b0e3
     protein_bind    complement(3954..3959)
                     /label="BsmBI"
                     /ApEinfo_revcolor=#b1ff67
                     /ApEinfo_fwdcolor=#b1ff67
     promoter        3692..3791
                     /label="tRNA Phe Promoter"
                     /ApEinfo_revcolor=#faac61
                     /ApEinfo_fwdcolor=#faac61
     protein_bind    3688..3691
                     /label="BsaI"
                     /ApEinfo_revcolor=#b1ff67
                     /ApEinfo_fwdcolor=#b1ff67
     protein_bind    4972..4977
                     /label="BsmBI"
                     /ApEinfo_revcolor=#b1ff67
                     /ApEinfo_fwdcolor=#b1ff67
     terminator      5059..5133
                     /label="tSNR52"
                     /ApEinfo_revcolor=#d59687
                     /ApEinfo_fwdcolor=#d59687
     promoter        3960..4089
                     /label="BBa_J72163 GlpT Promoter"
                     /ApEinfo_revcolor=#b1ff67
                     /ApEinfo_fwdcolor=#b1ff67
     terminator      4843..4971
                     /label="BBa_B0015 Terminator"
                     /ApEinfo_revcolor=#b1ff67
                     /ApEinfo_fwdcolor=#b1ff67
     rep_origin      complement(2747..3510)
                     /label="ColE1"
                     /ApEinfo_revcolor=#7f7f7f
                     /ApEinfo_fwdcolor=#7f7f7f
     protein_bind    complement(3949..3952)
                     /label="BsmBI"
                     /ApEinfo_revcolor=#b1ff67
                     /ApEinfo_fwdcolor=#b1ff67
     misc_feature    3538..3680
                     /label="ConS"
                     /ApEinfo_revcolor=#ffef86
                     /ApEinfo_fwdcolor=#ffef86
     tRNA            3792..3882
                     /label="tRNA Phe"
                     /ApEinfo_revcolor=#ff9ccd
                     /ApEinfo_fwdcolor=#ff9ccd
     rep_origin      648..1610
                     /label="2micron"
                     /ApEinfo_revcolor=#d6b295
                     /ApEinfo_fwdcolor=#d6b295
     CDS             complement(1758..2615)
                     /label="AmpR"
                     /ApEinfo_revcolor=#9f4240
                     /ApEinfo_fwdcolor=#9f4240
     misc_RNA        4979..5058
                     /label="sgRNA"
                     /ApEinfo_revcolor=#85dae9
                     /ApEinfo_fwdcolor=#85dae9
     misc_feature    3883..3952
                     /label="HDV Ribozyme"
                     /ApEinfo_revcolor=#84b0dc
                     /ApEinfo_fwdcolor=#84b0dc
     terminator      complement(1661..1757)
                     /label="AmpR Terminator"
                     /ApEinfo_revcolor=#f58a5e
                     /ApEinfo_fwdcolor=#f58a5e
     RBS             4090..4125
                     /label="sfGFP Ribosome Binding Site"
                     /ApEinfo_revcolor=#b1ff67
                     /ApEinfo_fwdcolor=#b1ff67
ORIGIN
        1 gtgttcctgc gccggttgca ttcgattcct gtttgtaatt gtccttttaa cagcgatcgc
       61 gtatttcgtc tggctcaggc gcaatcacga atgaataacg gtttggttga tgcgagtgat
      121 tttgatgacg agcgtaatgg ctggcctgtt gaacaagtct ggaaagaaat gcataagctt
      181 ttgccattct caccggattc agtcgtcact catggtgatt tctcacttga taaccttatt
      241 tttgacgagg ggaaattaat aggttgtatt gatgttggac gagtcggaat cgcagaccga
      301 taccaggatc ttgccatcct atggaactgc ctcggtgagt tttctccttc attacagaaa
      361 cggctttttc aaaaatatgg tattgataat cctgatatga ataaattgca gtttcatttg
      421 atgctcgatg agtttttcta aagtaactga caataaaaag attcttgttt tcaagaactt
      481 gtcatttgta tagttttttt atattgtagt tgttctattt taatcaaatg ttagcgtgat
      541 ttatattttt tttcgcctcg acatcatctg cccagatgcg aagttaagtg cgcagaaagt
      601 aatatcatgc gtcaatcgta tgtgaatgct ggtcgctata ctggagtaac gaagcatctg
      661 tgcttcattt tgtagaacaa aaatgcaacg cgagagcgct aatttttcaa acaaagaatc
      721 tgagctgcat ttttacagaa cagaaatgca acgcgaaagc gctattttac caacgaagaa
      781 tctgtgcttc atttttgtaa aacaaaaatg caacgcgaga gcgctaattt ttcaaacaaa
      841 gaatctgagc tgcattttta cagaacagaa atgcaacgcg agagcgctat tttaccaaca
      901 aagaatctat acttcttttt tgttctacaa aaatgcatcc cgagagcgct atttttctaa
      961 caaagcatct tagattactt tttttctcct ttgtgcgctc tataatgcag tctcttgata
     1021 actttttgca ctgtaggtcc gttaaggtta gaagaaggct actttggtgt ctattttctc
     1081 ttccataaaa aaagcctgac tccacttccc gcgtttactg attactagcg aagctgcggg
     1141 tgcatttttt caagataaag gcatccccga ttatattcta taccgatgtg gattgcgcat
     1201 actttgtgaa cagaaagtga tagcgttgat gattcttcat tggtcagaaa attatgaacg
     1261 gtttcttcta ttttgtctct atatactacg tataggaaat gtttacattt tcgtattgtt
     1321 ttcgattcac tctatgaata gttcttacta caattttttt gtctaaagag taatactaga
     1381 gataaacata aaaaatgtag aggtcgagtt tagatgcaag ttcaaggagc gaaaggtgga
     1441 tgggtaggtt atatagggat atagcacaga gatatatagc aaagagatac ttttgagcaa
     1501 tgtttgtgga agcggtattc gcaatatttt agtagctcgt tacagtccgg tgcgtttttg
     1561 gttttttgaa agtgcgtcat cagagcgctt ttggttttca aaagcgctct gaagttccta
     1621 tactttctag ctagagaata ggaacttccc gagcggccgc gattatcaaa aaggatcttc
     1681 acctagatcc ttttaaatta aaaatgaagt tttaaatcaa tctaaagtat atatgagtaa
     1741 acttggtctg acagttacca atgcttaatc agtgaggcac ctatctcagc gatctgtcta
     1801 tttcgttcat ccatagttgc ctgactcccc gtcgtgtaga taactacgat acgggagggc
     1861 ttaccatctg gccccagtgc tgcaatgata ccgcgggacc cacgctcacc ggctccagat
     1921 ttatcagcaa taaaccagcc agccggaagg gccgagcgca gaagtggtcc tgcaacttta
     1981 tccgcctcca tccagtctat taattgttgc cgggaagcta gagtaagtag ttcgccagtt
     2041 aatagtttgc gcaacgttgt tgccattgct acaggcatcg tggtgtcacg ctcgtcgttt
     2101 ggtatggctt cattcagctc cggttcccaa cgatcaaggc gagttacatg atcccccatg
     2161 ttgtgcaaaa aagcggttag ctccttcggt cctccgatcg ttgtcagaag taagttggcc
     2221 gcagtgttat cactcatggt tatggcagca ctgcataatt ctcttactgt catgccatcc
     2281 gtaagatgct tttctgtgac tggtgagtac tcaaccaagt cattctgaga atagtgtatg
     2341 cggcgaccga gttgctcttg cccggcgtca atacgggata ataccgcgcc acatagcaga
     2401 actttaaaag tgctcatcat tggaaaacgt tcttcggggc gaaaactctc aaggatctta
     2461 ccgctgttga gatccagttc gatgtaaccc actcgtgcac ccaactgatc ttcagcatct
     2521 tttactttca ccagcgtttc tgggtgagca aaaacaggaa ggcaaaatgc cgcaaaaaag
     2581 ggaataaggg cgacacggaa atgttgaata ctcatactct tcctttttca atattattga
     2641 agcatttatc agggttattg tctcatgagc ggatacatat ttgaatgtat ttagaaaaat
     2701 aaacaaatag gggttccgcg cacatttccc cgaaaagtgc cacctgtcat gaccaaaatc
     2761 ccttaacgtg agttttcgtt ccactgagcg tcagaccccg tagaaaagat caaaggatct
     2821 tcttgagatc ctttttttct gcgcgtaatc tgctgcttgc aaacaaaaaa accaccgcta
     2881 ccagcggtgg tttgtttgcc ggatcaagag ctaccaactc tttttccgaa ggtaactggc
     2941 ttcagcagag cgcagatacc aaatactgtt cttctagtgt agccgtagtt aggccaccac
     3001 ttcaagaact ctgtagcacc gcctacatac ctcgctctgc taatcctgtt accagtggct
     3061 gctgccagtg gcgataagtc gtgtcttacc gggttggact caagacgata gttaccggat
     3121 aaggcgcagc ggtcgggctg aacggggggt tcgtgcacac agcccagctt ggagcgaacg
     3181 acctacaccg aactgagata cctacagcgt gagctatgag aaagcgccac gcttcccgaa
     3241 gggagaaagg cggacaggta tccggtaagc ggcagggtcg gaacaggaga gcgcacgagg
     3301 gagcttccag ggggaaacgc ctggtatctt tatagtcctg tcgggtttcg ccacctctga
     3361 cttgagcgtc gatttttgtg atgctcgtca ggggggcgga gcctatggaa aaacgccagc
     3421 aacgcggcct ttttacggtt cctggccttt tgctggcctt ttgctcacat gttctttcct
     3481 gcgttatccc ctgattctgt ggataaccgt gcggccgccc ctgaattcgc atctagatgg
     3541 tagagccaca aacagccggt acaagcaacg atctccagga ccatctgaat catgcgcgga
     3601 tgacacgaac tcacgacggc gatcacagac attaacccac agtacagaca ctgcgacaac
     3661 gtggcaattc gtcgcaatac ggtctccaac gatgtgcttc agtattacat tttttgcctt
     3721 caacgccttg attgttctat ttttgctaat aataaatcta tttcatcgga ctaaaagtcc
     3781 attagttgta agcggattta gctcagttgg gagagcgcca gactgaagaa aaacttcggt
     3841 caagtcatct ggaggtcctg tgttcgatcc acagaattcg cagatggccg gcatggtccc
     3901 agcctcctcg ctggcgccgg ctgggcaaca ccttcgggtg gcgaatggga cttgagacgg
     3961 aaagtgaaac gtgatttcat gcgtcatttt gaacattttg taaatcttat ttaataatgt
     4021 gtgcggcaat tcacatttaa tttatgaatg ttttcttaac atcgcggcaa ctcaagaaac
     4081 ggcaggttcg gatcttagct actagagaaa gaggagaaat actagatgcg taaaggcgaa
     4141 gagctgttca ctggtgtcgt ccctattctg gtggaactgg atggtgatgt caacggtcat
     4201 aagttttccg tgcgtggcga gggtgaaggt gacgcaacta atggtaaact gacgctgaag
     4261 ttcatctgta ctactggtaa actgccggtt ccttggccga ctctggtaac gacgctgact
     4321 tatggtgttc agtgctttgc tcgttatccg gaccatatga agcagcatga cttcttcaag
     4381 tccgccatgc cggaaggcta tgtgcaggaa cgcacgattt cctttaagga tgacggcacg
     4441 tacaaaacgc gtgcggaagt gaaatttgaa ggcgataccc tggtaaaccg cattgagctg
     4501 aaaggcattg actttaaaga ggacggcaat atcctgggcc ataagctgga atacaatttt
     4561 aacagccaca atgtttacat caccgccgat aaacaaaaaa atggcattaa agcgaatttt
     4621 aaaattcgcc acaacgtgga ggatggcagc gtgcagctgg ctgatcacta ccagcaaaac
     4681 actccaatcg gtgatggtcc tgttctgctg ccagacaatc actatctgag cacgcaaagc
     4741 gttctgtcta aagatccgaa cgagaaacgc gatcatatgg ttctgctgga gttcgtaacc
     4801 gcagcgggca tcacgcatgg tatggatgaa ctgtacaaat gaccaggcat caaataaaac
     4861 gaaaggctca gtcgaaagac tgggcctttc gttttatctg ttgtttgtcg gtgaacgctc
     4921 tctactagag tcacactggc tcaccttcgg gtgggccttt ctgcgtttat acgtctcagt
     4981 tttagagcta gaaatagcaa gttaaaataa ggctagtccg ttatcaactt gaaaaagtgg
     5041 caccgagtcg gtgctttttt tattttttgt cactattgtt atgtaaaatg ccacctctga
     5101 cagtatggaa cgcaaacttc tgtctagtgg atagctgtga gaccacgggg tcatcacggc
     5161 tcatcatgcg ccaaacaaat gtgtgcaata cacgctcgga tgactgcatg atgaccgcac
     5221 tgactgggga cagcagatcc acctaagcct gtgagagaag cagacacccg acagatcaag
     5281 gcagttaact agtgcactgc agtacagttt agcttgcctc gtccccgccg ggtcacccgg
     5341 ccagcgacat ggaggcccag aataccctcc ttgacagtct tgacgtgcgc agctcagggg
     5401 catgatgtga ctgtcgcccg tacatttagc ccatacatcc ccatgtataa tcatttgcat
     5461 ccatacattt tgatggccgc acggcgcgaa gcaaaaatta cggctcctcg ctccagacct
     5521 gcgagcaggg aaacgctccc ctcacagacg cgttgaattg tccccacgcc gcgcccctgt
     5581 agagaaatat aaaaggttag gatttgccac tgaggttctt ctttcatata cttcctttta
     5641 aaatcttgct aggatacagt tctcacatca catccgaaca taaacaaaaa tgggtaagga
     5701 aaagactcac gtttcgaggc cgcgattaaa ttccaacatg gatgctgatt tatatgggta
     5761 taaatgggct cgcgataatg tcgggcaatc aggtgcgaca atctatcgat tgtatgggaa
     5821 gcccgatgcg ccagagttgt ttctgaaaca tggcaaaggt agcgttgcca atgatgttac
     5881 agatgagatg gtcagactaa actggctgac ggaatttatg cctcttccga ccatcaagca
     5941 ttttatccgt actcctgatg atgcatggtt actcaccact gcgatccccg gcaaaacagc
     6001 attccaggta ttagaagaat atcctgattc aggtgaaaat attgttgatg cgctggca
//
