# Supplementary material for: Establishing Probiotic Saccharomyces boulardii as a Model Organism for Synthesis and Delivery of Biomolecules
Source: bioRxiv preprint, doi:10.1101/2020.01.22.915389, version 1 (2020-01-23)
Supplement: Supplementary File 1 - Plasmids [file 915389_file03.zip › Supplementary File S1 - Plasmids/DD118 pTef Cas9 NatR KanR-ColE1 CENARS4.gb]

LOCUS       DD118_pTef_Cas9_NatR_Ka 8930 bp ds-DNA     circular     21-JAN-2020
DEFINITION  .
FEATURES             Location/Qualifiers
     protein_bind    151..154
                     /label="BsmBI"
                     /ApEinfo_revcolor=#b1ff67
                     /ApEinfo_fwdcolor=#b1ff67
     promoter        complement(2720..2867)
                     /label="KanR Promoter"
                     /ApEinfo_revcolor=#b1ff67
                     /ApEinfo_fwdcolor=#b1ff67
     misc_feature    3670..3812
                     /label="ConS"
                     /ApEinfo_revcolor=#ffef86
                     /ApEinfo_fwdcolor=#ffef86
     misc_feature    151..175
                     /label="ConE scar"
                     /ApEinfo_revcolor=#ffef86
                     /ApEinfo_fwdcolor=#ffef86
     misc_feature    1..143
                     /label="ConE"
                     /ApEinfo_revcolor=#ffef86
                     /ApEinfo_fwdcolor=#ffef86
     promoter        3817..4516
                     /label="ScTEF1 Promoter"
                     /ApEinfo_revcolor=#84b0dc
                     /ApEinfo_fwdcolor=#84b0dc
     CDS             complement(1904..2719)
                     /label="KanR"
                     /ApEinfo_revcolor=#008000
                     /ApEinfo_fwdcolor=#008000
     terminator      1151..1352
                     /label="AgTEF Terminator"
                     /ApEinfo_revcolor=#b4abac
                     /ApEinfo_fwdcolor=#b4abac
     sig_peptide     8636..8686
                     /label="2x NLS Tag"
                     /ApEinfo_revcolor=#85dae9
                     /ApEinfo_fwdcolor=#85dae9
     promoter        199..575
                     /label="AgTEF Promoter"
                     /ApEinfo_revcolor=#b4abac
                     /ApEinfo_fwdcolor=#b4abac
     CDS             4526..8626
                     /label="Cas9"
                     /ApEinfo_revcolor=#85dae9
                     /ApEinfo_fwdcolor=#85dae9
     rep_origin      1474..1864
                     /label="ARS4"
                     /ApEinfo_revcolor=#b4abac
                     /ApEinfo_fwdcolor=#b4abac
     CDS             578..1150
                     /label="NAT (Nourseothricin Acetyltransferase)"
                     /ApEinfo_revcolor=#d59687
                     /ApEinfo_fwdcolor=#d59687
     rep_origin      complement(2868..3631)
                     /label="ColE1"
                     /ApEinfo_revcolor=#7f7f7f
                     /ApEinfo_fwdcolor=#7f7f7f
     protein_bind    complement(3659..3662)
                     /label="BsmBI"
                     /ApEinfo_revcolor=#b1ff67
                     /ApEinfo_fwdcolor=#b1ff67
     terminator      complement(1877..1903)
                     /label="KanR Terminator"
                     /ApEinfo_revcolor=#b1ff67
                     /ApEinfo_fwdcolor=#b1ff67
     rep_origin      1357..1473
                     /label="CEN6"
                     /ApEinfo_revcolor=#d6b295
                     /ApEinfo_fwdcolor=#d6b295
     protein_bind    144..149
                     /label="BsmBI"
                     /ApEinfo_revcolor=#b1ff67
                     /ApEinfo_fwdcolor=#b1ff67
     protein_bind    complement(3664..3669)
                     /label="BsmBI"
                     /ApEinfo_revcolor=#b1ff67
                     /ApEinfo_fwdcolor=#b1ff67
     terminator      8702..8926
                     /label="ScENO2 Terminator"
                     /ApEinfo_revcolor=#ff9ccd
                     /ApEinfo_fwdcolor=#ff9ccd
ORIGIN
        1 gaaatctgct cgtcagtggt gctcacactg acgaatcatg tacagatcat accgatgact
       61 gcctggcgac tcacaactaa gcaagacagc cggaaccagc gccggcgaac accactgcat
      121 atatggcata tcacaacagt ccacgtctca agcagttaca gagatgttac gaaccactag
      181 tgcactgcag tacagtttag cttgcctcgt ccccgccggg tcacccggcc agcgacatgg
      241 aggcccagaa taccctcctt gacagtcttg acgtgcgcag ctcaggggca tgatgtgact
      301 gtcgcccgta catttagccc atacatcccc atgtataatc atttgcatcc atacattttg
      361 atggccgcac ggcgcgaagc aaaaattacg gctcctcgct ccagacctgc gagcagggaa
      421 acgctcccct cacagacgcg ttgaattgtc cccacgccgc gcccctgtag agaaatataa
      481 aaggttagga tttgccactg aggttcttct ttcatatact tccttttaaa atcttgctag
      541 gatacagttc tcacatcaca tccgaacata aacaaaaatg ggtactacct tagatgatac
      601 agcctacaga tacagaacat cagtccctgg tgatgctgaa gcaattgagg ctttagacgg
      661 ttcattcacc accgacaccg tctttagagt aaccgccacc ggtgatggat ttaccttaag
      721 agaagtccca gtcgaccctc cattaactaa agtctttcca gatgatgaat ctgatgacga
      781 aagcgacgac ggagaagatg gtgacccaga ttcaagaact ttcgtagcat acggtgatga
      841 cggtgatttg gctggttttg tagtcgtttc ttattcaggt tggaatagaa ggttgaccgt
      901 tgaagatata gaagtcgccc cagagcatag aggtcatggt gtaggaagag ctttgatggg
      961 tttggctaca gaatttgcaa gagagagagg agccggtcat ttatggttag aagttactaa
     1021 tgttaacgcc cctgctatcc atgcttatag aagaatgggt ttcacattat gtggtttaga
     1081 tactgcttta tatgatggaa cagcatctga cggtgaacag gccttgtata tgtctatgcc
     1141 ttgcccttaa agtaactgac aataaaaaga ttcttgtttt caagaacttg tcatttgtat
     1201 agttttttta tattgtagtt gttctatttt aatcaaatgt tagcgtgatt tatatttttt
     1261 ttcgcctcga catcatctgc ccagatgcga agttaagtgc gcagaaagta atatcatgcg
     1321 tcaatcgtat gtgaatgctg gtcgctatac tggagtatca cgtgctataa aaataattat
     1381 aatttaaatt ttttaatata aatatataaa ttaaaaatag aaagtaaaaa aagaaattaa
     1441 agaaaaaata gtttttgttt tccgaagatg taaaagactc tagggggatc gccaacaaat
     1501 actacctttt atcttgctct tcctgctctc aggtattaat gccgaattgt ttcatcttgt
     1561 ctgtgtagaa aaccacacac gaaaatcctg tgattttaca ttttacttat cgttaatcga
     1621 atgtatatct atttaatctg cttttcttgt ctaataaata tatatgtaaa gtacgctttt
     1681 tgttgaaatt ttttaaacct ttgtttattt ttttttcttc attccgtaac tcttctacct
     1741 tctttattta ctttctaaaa tccaaataca aaacataaaa ataaataaac acagagtaaa
     1801 ttcccaaatt attccatcat taaaagatac gaggcgcgtg taagttacag gcaagcgatc
     1861 cgtcccgagc ggccgcgtgt tacaaccaat taaccaattc tgattagaaa aactcatcga
     1921 gcatcaaatg aaactgcaat ttattcatat caggattatc aataccatat ttttgaaaaa
     1981 gccgtttctg taatgaagga gaaaactcac cgaggcagtt ccataggatg gcaagatcct
     2041 ggtatcggtc tgcgattccg actcgtccaa catcaataca acctattaat ttcccctcgt
     2101 caaaaataag gttatcaagt gagaaatcac catgagtgac gactgaatcc ggtgagaatg
     2161 gcaaaagctt atgcatttct ttccagactt gttcaacagg ccagccatta cgctcgtcat
     2221 caaaatcact cgcatcaacc aaaccgttat tcattcgtga ttgcgcctga gcgaggcgaa
     2281 atacgcgatc gctgttaaaa ggacaattac aaacaggaat cgaatgcaac cggcgcagga
     2341 acactgccag cgcatcaaca atattttcac ctgaatcagg atattcttct aatacctgga
     2401 atgctgtttt cccggggatc gcagtggtga gtaaccatgc atcatcagga gtacggataa
     2461 aatgcttgat ggtcggaaga ggcataaatt ccgtcagcca gtttagtctg accatctcat
     2521 ctgtaacatc attggcaacg ctacctttgc catgtttcag aaacaactct ggcgcatcgg
     2581 gcttcccata caatcgatag attgtcgcac ctgattgccc gacattatcg cgagcccatt
     2641 tatacccata taaatcagca tccatgttgg aatttaatcg cggcctggag caagacgttt
     2701 cccgttgaat atggctcata acaccccttg tattactgtt tatgtaagca gacagtttta
     2761 ttgttcatga tgatatattt ttatcttgtg caatgtaaca tcagagattt tgagacacaa
     2821 cgtggctttg ttgaataaat cgaacttttg ctgagttgaa ggatcagtca tgaccaaaat
     2881 cccttaacgt gagttttcgt tccactgagc gtcagacccc gtagaaaaga tcaaaggatc
     2941 ttcttgagat cctttttttc tgcgcgtaat ctgctgcttg caaacaaaaa aaccaccgct
     3001 accagcggtg gtttgtttgc cggatcaaga gctaccaact ctttttccga aggtaactgg
     3061 cttcagcaga gcgcagatac caaatactgt tcttctagtg tagccgtagt taggccacca
     3121 cttcaagaac tctgtagcac cgcctacata cctcgctctg ctaatcctgt taccagtggc
     3181 tgctgccagt ggcgataagt cgtgtcttac cgggttggac tcaagacgat agttaccgga
     3241 taaggcgcag cggtcgggct gaacgggggg ttcgtgcaca cagcccagct tggagcgaac
     3301 gacctacacc gaactgagat acctacagcg tgagctatga gaaagcgcca cgcttcccga
     3361 agggagaaag gcggacaggt atccggtaag cggcagggtc ggaacaggag agcgcacgag
     3421 ggagcttcca gggggaaacg cctggtatct ttatagtcct gtcgggtttc gccacctctg
     3481 acttgagcgt cgatttttgt gatgctcgtc aggggggcgg agcctatgga aaaacgccag
     3541 caacgcggcc tttttacggt tcctggcctt ttgctggcct tttgctcaca tgttctttcc
     3601 tgcgttatcc cctgattctg tggataaccg tgcggccgcc cctgaattcg catctagact
     3661 gatgagacgt ggtagagcca caaacagccg gtacaagcaa cgatctccag gaccatctga
     3721 atcatgcgcg gatgacacga actcacgacg gcgatcacag acattaaccc acagtacaga
     3781 cactgcgaca acgtggcaat tcgtcgcaat acaacgcctt gccaacaggg agttcttcag
     3841 agacatggag gctcaaaacg aaattattga cagcctagac atcaatagtc atacaacaga
     3901 aagcgaccac ccaactttgg ctgataatag cgtataaaca atgcatactt tgtacgttca
     3961 aaatacaatg cagtagatat atttatgcat attacatata atacatatca cataggaagc
     4021 aacaggcgcg ttggactttt aattttcgag gaccgcgaat ccttacatca cacccaatcc
     4081 cccacaagtg atcccccaca caccatagct tcaaaatgtt tctactcctt ttttactctt
     4141 ccagattttc tcggactccg cgcatcgccg taccacttca aaacacccaa gcacagcata
     4201 ctaaatttcc cctctttctt cctctagggt gtcgttaatt acccgtacta aaggtttgga
     4261 aaagaaaaaa gacaccgcct cgtttctttt tcttcgtcga aaaaggcaat aaaaattttt
     4321 atcacgtttc tttttcttga aaattttttt ttttgatttt tttctctttc gatgacctcc
     4381 cattgatatt taagttaata aacggtcatc aatttctcaa gtttcagttt catttttctt
     4441 gttctattac aacttttttt acttcttgct cattagaaag aaagcatagc aatctaatct
     4501 aagttttaat tacaaaagat ctatggacaa gaagtattct atcggactgg atatcgggac
     4561 taatagcgtc gggtgggccg tgatcactga cgagtacaag gtgccctcta agaagttcaa
     4621 ggtgctcggg aacaccgacc ggcattccat caagaaaaat ctgatcggag ctctcctctt
     4681 tgattcaggg gaaaccgctg aagcaacccg cctcaagcgg actgctagac ggcggtacac
     4741 caggaggaag aaccggattt gttaccttca agagatattc tccaacgaaa tggcaaaggt
     4801 cgacgacagc ttcttccata ggctggaaga atcattcctc gtggaagagg ataagaagca
     4861 tgaacggcat cccatcttcg gtaatatcgt cgacgaggtg gcctatcacg agaaataccc
     4921 aaccatctac catcttcgca aaaagctggt ggactcaacc gacaaggcag acctccggct
     4981 tatctacctg gccctggccc acatgatcaa gttcagaggc cacttcctga tcgagggcga
     5041 cctcaatcct gacaatagcg atgtggataa actgttcatc cagctggtgc agacttacaa
     5101 ccagctcttt gaagagaacc ccatcaatgc aagcggagtc gatgccaagg ccattctgtc
     5161 agcccggctg tcaaagagcc gcagacttga gaatcttatc gctcagctgc cgggtgaaaa
     5221 gaaaaatgga ctgttcggga acctgattgc tctttcactt gggctgactc ccaatttcaa
     5281 gtctaatttc gacctggcag aggatgccaa gctgcaactg tccaaggaca cctatgatga
     5341 cgatctcgac aacctcctgg cccagatcgg tgaccaatac gccgaccttt tccttgctgc
     5401 taagaatctt tctgacgcca tcctgctgtc tgacattctc cgcgtgaaca ctgaaatcac
     5461 caaggcccct ctttcagctt caatgattaa gcggtatgat gagcaccacc aggacctgac
     5521 cctgcttaag gcactcgtcc ggcagcagct tccggagaag tacaaggaaa tcttctttga
     5581 ccagtcaaag aatggatacg ccggctacat cgacggaggt gcctcccaag aggaatttta
     5641 taagtttatc aaacctatcc ttgagaagat ggacggcacc gaagagctcc tcgtgaaact
     5701 gaatcgggag gatctgctgc ggaagcagcg cactttcgac aatgggagca ttccccacca
     5761 gatccatctt ggggagcttc acgccatcct tcggcgccaa gaggacttct acccctttct
     5821 taaggacaac agggagaaga ttgagaaaat tctcactttc cgcatcccct actacgtggg
     5881 acccctcgcc agaggaaata gccggtttgc ttggatgacc agaaagtcag aagaaactat
     5941 cactccctgg aacttcgaag aggtggtgga caagggagcc agcgctcagt cattcatcga
     6001 acggatgact aacttcgata agaacctccc caatgagaag gtcctgccga aacattccct
     6061 gctctacgag tactttaccg tgtacaacga gctgaccaag gtgaaatatg tcaccgaagg
     6121 gatgaggaag cccgcattcc tgtcaggcga acaaaagaag gcaattgtgg accttctgtt
     6181 caagaccaat agaaaggtga ccgtgaagca gctgaaggag gactatttca agaaaattga
     6241 atgcttcgac tctgtggaga ttagcggggt cgaagatcgg ttcaacgcaa gcctgggtac
     6301 ttaccatgat ctgcttaaga tcatcaagga caaggatttt ctggacaatg aggagaacga
     6361 ggacatcctt gaggacattg tcctgactct cactctgttc gaggaccggg aaatgatcga
     6421 ggagaggctt aagacctacg cccatctgtt cgacgataaa gtgatgaagc aacttaaacg
     6481 gagaagatat accggatggg gacgccttag ccgcaaactc atcaacggaa tccgggacaa
     6541 acagagcgga aagaccattc ttgatttcct taagagcgac ggattcgcta atcgcaactt
     6601 catgcaactt atccatgatg attccctgac ctttaaggag gacatccaga aggcccaagt
     6661 gtctggacaa ggtgactcac tgcacgagca tatcgcaaat ctggctggtt cacccgctat
     6721 taagaagggt attctccaga ccgtgaaagt cgtggacgag ctggtcaagg tgatgggtcg
     6781 ccataaacca gagaacattg tcatcgagat ggccagggaa aaccagacta cccagaaggg
     6841 acagaagaac agcagggagc ggatgaaaag aattgaggaa gggattaagg agctcgggtc
     6901 acagatcctt aaagagcacc cggtggaaaa cacccagctt cagaatgaga agctctatct
     6961 gtactacctt caaaatggac gcgatatgta tgtggaccaa gagcttgata tcaacaggct
     7021 ctcagactac gacgtggacc atatcgtccc tcagagcttc ctcaaagacg actcaattga
     7081 caataaggtg ctgactcgct cagacaagaa ccggggaaag tcagataacg tgccctcaga
     7141 ggaagtcgtg aaaaagatga agaactattg gcgccagctt ctgaacgcaa agctgatcac
     7201 tcagcggaag ttcgacaatc tcactaaggc tgagaggggc ggactgagcg aactggacaa
     7261 agcaggattc attaaacggc aacttgtgga gactcggcag attactaaac atgtcgccca
     7321 aatccttgac tcacgcatga ataccaagta cgacgaaaac gacaaactta tccgcgaggt
     7381 gaaggtgatt accctgaagt ccaagctggt cagcgatttc agaaaggact ttcaattcta
     7441 caaagtgcgg gagatcaata actatcatca tgctcatgac gcatatctga atgccgtggt
     7501 gggaaccgcc ctgatcaaga agtacccaaa gctggaaagc gagttcgtgt acggagacta
     7561 caaggtctac gacgtgcgca agatgattgc caaatctgag caggagatcg gaaaggccac
     7621 cgcaaagtac ttcttctaca gcaacatcat gaatttcttc aagaccgaaa tcacccttgc
     7681 aaacggtgag atccggaaga ggccgctcat cgagactaat ggggagactg gcgaaatcgt
     7741 gtgggacaag ggcagagatt tcgctaccgt gcgcaaagtg ctttctatgc ctcaagtgaa
     7801 catcgtgaag aaaaccgagg tgcaaaccgg aggcttttct aaggaatcaa tcctccccaa
     7861 gcgcaactcc gacaagctca ttgcaaggaa gaaggattgg gaccctaaga agtacggcgg
     7921 attcgattca ccaactgtgg cttattctgt cctggtcgtg gctaaggtgg aaaaaggaaa
     7981 gtctaagaag ctcaagagcg tgaaggaact gctgggtatc accattatgg agcgcagctc
     8041 cttcgagaag aacccaattg actttctcga agccaaaggt tacaaggaag tcaagaagga
     8101 ccttatcatc aagctcccaa agtatagcct gttcgaactg gagaatgggc ggaagcggat
     8161 gctcgcctcc gctggcgaac ttcagaaggg taatgagctg gctctcccct ccaagtacgt
     8221 gaatttcctc taccttgcaa gccattacga gaagctgaag gggagccccg aggacaacga
     8281 gcaaaagcaa ctgtttgtgg agcagcataa gcattatctg gacgagatca ttgagcagat
     8341 ttccgagttt tctaaacgcg tcattctcgc tgatgccaac ctcgataaag tccttagcgc
     8401 atacaataag cacagagaca aaccaattcg ggagcaggct gagaatatca tccacctgtt
     8461 caccctcacc aatcttggtg cccctgccgc attcaagtac ttcgacacca ccatcgaccg
     8521 gaaacgctat acctccacca aagaagtgct ggacgccacc ctcatccacc agagcatcac
     8581 cggactttac gaaactcgga ttgacctctc acagctcgga ggggatgagg gagctgatcc
     8641 aaaaaagaag agaaaggtag atccaaaaaa gaagagaaag gtataaggat cctaactcga
     8701 gagtgctttt aactaagaat tattagtctt ttctgcttat tttttcatca tagtttagaa
     8761 cactttatat taacgaatag tttatgaatc tatttaggtt taaaaattga tacagtttta
     8821 taagttactt tttcaaagac tcgtgctgtc tattgcataa tgcactggaa ggggaaaaaa
     8881 aaggtgcaca cgcgtggctt tttcttgaat ttgcagtttg aaaaatgctg
//
