# Supplementary material for: Establishing Probiotic Saccharomyces boulardii as a Model Organism for Synthesis and Delivery of Biomolecules
Source: bioRxiv preprint, doi:10.1101/2020.01.22.915389, version 1 (2020-01-23)
Supplement: Supplementary File 1 - Plasmids [file 915389_file03.zip › Supplementary File S1 - Plasmids/ISA001 ConLS pTDH3 mRuby2 tTDH1 ConR1 NourseothricinR CEN6ARS4 AmpR-ColE1 (C-2).gb]

LOCUS       ISA001_ConLS,_pTDH3,_mR 5551 bp ds-DNA     circular     21-JAN-2020
DEFINITION  .
FEATURES             Location/Qualifiers
     protein_bind    complement(2733..2736)
                     /label="BsmBI"
                     /ApEinfo_revcolor=#b1ff67
                     /ApEinfo_fwdcolor=#b1ff67
     protein_bind    1057..1062
                     /label="BsmBI"
                     /ApEinfo_revcolor=#b1ff67
                     /ApEinfo_fwdcolor=#b1ff67
     misc_feature    2744..2886
                     /label="Con1"
                     /ApEinfo_revcolor=#ffef86
                     /ApEinfo_fwdcolor=#ffef86
     rep_origin      4068..4184
                     /label="CEN6"
                     /ApEinfo_revcolor=#d6b295
                     /ApEinfo_fwdcolor=#d6b295
     terminator      2505..2728
                     /label="ScTDH1 Terminator"
                     /ApEinfo_revcolor=#ff9ccd
                     /ApEinfo_fwdcolor=#ff9ccd
     rep_origin      4185..4575
                     /label="ARS4"
                     /ApEinfo_revcolor=#b4abac
                     /ApEinfo_fwdcolor=#b4abac
     misc_feature    914..1056
                     /label="ConS"
                     /ApEinfo_revcolor=#ffef86
                     /ApEinfo_fwdcolor=#ffef86
     misc_feature    2729..2732
                     /label="part 4,5 overhangs"
                     /ApEinfo_revcolor=#b4abac
                     /ApEinfo_fwdcolor=#b4abac
     promoter        2910..3286
                     /label="AgTEF Promoter"
                     /ApEinfo_revcolor=#b4abac
                     /ApEinfo_fwdcolor=#b4abac
     misc_feature    2899..2905
                     /label="part5 over hang with part6"
                     /ApEinfo_revcolor=#75c6a9
                     /ApEinfo_fwdcolor=#75c6a9
     promoter        complement(join(5543..5551,1..122))
                     /label="AmpR Promoter"
                     /ApEinfo_revcolor=#f58a5e
                     /ApEinfo_fwdcolor=#f58a5e
     protein_bind    1064..1067
                     /label="BsmBI"
                     /ApEinfo_revcolor=#b1ff67
                     /ApEinfo_fwdcolor=#b1ff67
     terminator      3862..4063
                     /label="AgTEF Terminator"
                     /ApEinfo_revcolor=#b4abac
                     /ApEinfo_fwdcolor=#b4abac
     rep_origin      complement(123..886)
                     /label="ColE1"
                     /ApEinfo_revcolor=#7f7f7f
                     /ApEinfo_fwdcolor=#7f7f7f
     protein_bind    complement(2738..2743)
                     /label="BsmBI"
                     /ApEinfo_revcolor=#b1ff67
                     /ApEinfo_fwdcolor=#b1ff67
     CDS             1782..2489
                     /label="mRuby2"
                     /ApEinfo_revcolor=#ff454e
                     /ApEinfo_fwdcolor=#ff454e
     CDS             complement(4685..5542)
                     /label="AmpR"
                     /ApEinfo_revcolor=#9f4240
                     /ApEinfo_fwdcolor=#9f4240
     CDS             3289..3861
                     /label="NAT (Nourseothricin Acetyltransferase)"
                     /ApEinfo_revcolor=#d59687
                     /ApEinfo_fwdcolor=#d59687
     promoter        1093..1772
                     /label="ScTDH3 Promoter"
                     /ApEinfo_revcolor=#84b0dc
                     /ApEinfo_fwdcolor=#84b0dc
     misc_feature    1064..1088
                     /label="ConS scar"
                     /ApEinfo_revcolor=#ffef86
                     /ApEinfo_fwdcolor=#ffef86
     terminator      complement(4588..4684)
                     /label="AmpR Terminator"
                     /ApEinfo_revcolor=#f58a5e
                     /ApEinfo_fwdcolor=#f58a5e
ORIGIN
        1 ttttcaatat tattgaagca tttatcaggg ttattgtctc atgagcggat acatatttga
       61 atgtatttag aaaaataaac aaataggggt tccgcgcaca tttccccgaa aagtgccacc
      121 tgtcatgacc aaaatccctt aacgtgagtt ttcgttccac tgagcgtcag accccgtaga
      181 aaagatcaaa ggatcttctt gagatccttt ttttctgcgc gtaatctgct gcttgcaaac
      241 aaaaaaacca ccgctaccag cggtggtttg tttgccggat caagagctac caactctttt
      301 tccgaaggta actggcttca gcagagcgca gataccaaat actgttcttc tagtgtagcc
      361 gtagttaggc caccacttca agaactctgt agcaccgcct acatacctcg ctctgctaat
      421 cctgttacca gtggctgctg ccagtggcga taagtcgtgt cttaccgggt tggactcaag
      481 acgatagtta ccggataagg cgcagcggtc gggctgaacg gggggttcgt gcacacagcc
      541 cagcttggag cgaacgacct acaccgaact gagataccta cagcgtgagc tatgagaaag
      601 cgccacgctt cccgaaggga gaaaggcgga caggtatccg gtaagcggca gggtcggaac
      661 aggagagcgc acgagggagc ttccaggggg aaacgcctgg tatctttata gtcctgtcgg
      721 gtttcgccac ctctgacttg agcgtcgatt tttgtgatgc tcgtcagggg ggcggagcct
      781 atggaaaaac gccagcaacg cggccttttt acggttcctg gccttttgct ggccttttgc
      841 tcacatgttc tttcctgcgt tatcccctga ttctgtggat aaccgtgcgg ccgcccctga
      901 attcgcatct agatggtaga gccacaaaca gccggtacaa gcaacgatct ccaggaccat
      961 ctgaatcatg cgcggatgac acgaactcac gacggcgatc acagacatta acccacagta
     1021 cagacactgc gacaacgtgg caattcgtcg caataccgtc tcactgaact ggccgataat
     1081 tgcagacgaa cgcagttcga gtttatcatt atcaatactg ccatttcaaa gaatacgtaa
     1141 ataattaata gtagtgattt tcctaacttt atttagtcaa aaaattagcc ttttaattct
     1201 gctgtaaccc gtacatgccc aaaatagggg gcgggttaca cagaatatat aacatcgtag
     1261 gtgtctgggt gaacagttta ttcctggcat ccactaaata taatggagcc cgctttttaa
     1321 gctggcatcc agaaaaaaaa agaatcccag caccaaaata ttgttttctt caccaaccat
     1381 cagttcatag gtccattctc ttagcgcaac tacagagaac aggggcacaa acaggcaaaa
     1441 aacgggcaca acctcaatgg agtgatgcaa cctgcctgga gtaaatgatg acacaaggca
     1501 attgacccac gcatgtatct atctcatttt cttacacctt ctattacctt ctgctctctc
     1561 tgatttggaa aaagctgaaa aaaaaggttg aaaccagttc cctgaaatta ttcccctact
     1621 tgactaataa gtatataaag acggtaggta ttgattgtaa ttctgtaaat ctatttctta
     1681 aacttcttaa attctacttt tatagttagt ctttttttta gttttaaaac accaagaact
     1741 tagtttcgaa taaacacaca taaacaaaca aaagatctat ggtgtccaaa ggagaggagt
     1801 taatcaagga aaacatgaga atgaaagttg tcatggaggg ctccgttaat ggtcaccaat
     1861 tcaagtgtac aggggaaggt gaaggtaatc cttacatggg tacacaaact atgagaatta
     1921 aagtaattga aggcggacca ctaccatttg catttgacat tctggcaacg tcattcatgt
     1981 acggatcacg aactttcatc aagtacccta aaggtatacc agactttttc aagcaatctt
     2041 ttccagaggg ttttacatgg gaaagggtta caagatacga agatgggggt gtcgtcacag
     2101 ttatgcaaga tacttcatta gaagatggct gccttgtcta tcatgtgcaa gtaagagggg
     2161 tgaattttcc ttctaacgga cctgtgatgc agaaaaagac caaaggttgg gaaccaaata
     2221 ctgaaatgat gtacccagct gatggaggtt tgagaggcta cacacacatg gcgcttaaag
     2281 ttgatggtgg aggtcatttg tcttgtagtt ttgttaccac ttatcgttct aaaaagactg
     2341 ttggcaatat caaaatgcca ggaatacatg ctgtagacca cagactagaa agactcgaag
     2401 agagcgataa cgaaatgttc gttgtacaga gagagcatgc cgtagccaaa tttgctggct
     2461 taggcggtgg tatggatgaa ttgtataagg gatcctaact cgagataaag caatcttgat
     2521 gaggataatg attttttttt gaatatacat aaatactacc gtttttctgc tagattttgt
     2581 gatgacgtaa ataagtacat attacttttt aagccaagac aagattaagc attaacttta
     2641 cccttttctt tctaagtttc aatattagtt atcactgttt aaaagttatg gcgagaacgt
     2701 cggcggttaa aatatattac cctgaacggc tgccaatgag acgacggggt catcacggct
     2761 catcatgcgc caaacaaatg tgtgcaatac acgctcggat gactgcatga tgaccgcact
     2821 gactggggac agcagatcca cctaagcctg tgagagaagc agacacccga cagatcaagg
     2881 cagttaacta gtgcactgca gtacagttta gcttgcctcg tccccgccgg gtcacccggc
     2941 cagcgacatg gaggcccaga ataccctcct tgacagtctt gacgtgcgca gctcaggggc
     3001 atgatgtgac tgtcgcccgt acatttagcc catacatccc catgtataat catttgcatc
     3061 catacatttt gatggccgca cggcgcgaag caaaaattac ggctcctcgc tccagacctg
     3121 cgagcaggga aacgctcccc tcacagacgc gttgaattgt ccccacgccg cgcccctgta
     3181 gagaaatata aaaggttagg atttgccact gaggttcttc tttcatatac ttccttttaa
     3241 aatcttgcta ggatacagtt ctcacatcac atccgaacat aaacaaaaat gggtactacc
     3301 ttagatgata cagcctacag atacagaaca tcagtccctg gtgatgctga agcaattgag
     3361 gctttagacg gttcattcac caccgacacc gtctttagag taaccgccac cggtgatgga
     3421 tttaccttaa gagaagtccc agtcgaccct ccattaacta aagtctttcc agatgatgaa
     3481 tctgatgacg aaagcgacga cggagaagat ggtgacccag attcaagaac tttcgtagca
     3541 tacggtgatg acggtgattt ggctggtttt gtagtcgttt cttattcagg ttggaataga
     3601 aggttgaccg ttgaagatat agaagtcgcc ccagagcata gaggtcatgg tgtaggaaga
     3661 gctttgatgg gtttggctac agaatttgca agagagagag gagccggtca tttatggtta
     3721 gaagttacta atgttaacgc ccctgctatc catgcttata gaagaatggg tttcacatta
     3781 tgtggtttag atactgcttt atatgatgga acagcatctg acggtgaaca ggccttgtat
     3841 atgtctatgc cttgccctta aagtaactga caataaaaag attcttgttt tcaagaactt
     3901 gtcatttgta tagttttttt atattgtagt tgttctattt taatcaaatg ttagcgtgat
     3961 ttatattttt tttcgcctcg acatcatctg cccagatgcg aagttaagtg cgcagaaagt
     4021 aatatcatgc gtcaatcgta tgtgaatgct ggtcgctata ctggagtatc acgtgctata
     4081 aaaataatta taatttaaat tttttaatat aaatatataa attaaaaata gaaagtaaaa
     4141 aaagaaatta aagaaaaaat agtttttgtt ttccgaagat gtaaaagact ctagggggat
     4201 cgccaacaaa tactaccttt tatcttgctc ttcctgctct caggtattaa tgccgaattg
     4261 tttcatcttg tctgtgtaga aaaccacaca cgaaaatcct gtgattttac attttactta
     4321 tcgttaatcg aatgtatatc tatttaatct gcttttcttg tctaataaat atatatgtaa
     4381 agtacgcttt ttgttgaaat tttttaaacc tttgtttatt tttttttctt cattccgtaa
     4441 ctcttctacc ttctttattt actttctaaa atccaaatac aaaacataaa aataaataaa
     4501 cacagagtaa attcccaaat tattccatca ttaaaagata cgaggcgcgt gtaagttaca
     4561 ggcaagcgat ccgtcccgag cggccgcgat tatcaaaaag gatcttcacc tagatccttt
     4621 taaattaaaa atgaagtttt aaatcaatct aaagtatata tgagtaaact tggtctgaca
     4681 gttaccaatg cttaatcagt gaggcaccta tctcagcgat ctgtctattt cgttcatcca
     4741 tagttgcctg actccccgtc gtgtagataa ctacgatacg ggagggctta ccatctggcc
     4801 ccagtgctgc aatgataccg cgggacccac gctcaccggc tccagattta tcagcaataa
     4861 accagccagc cggaagggcc gagcgcagaa gtggtcctgc aactttatcc gcctccatcc
     4921 agtctattaa ttgttgccgg gaagctagag taagtagttc gccagttaat agtttgcgca
     4981 acgttgttgc cattgctaca ggcatcgtgg tgtcacgctc gtcgtttggt atggcttcat
     5041 tcagctccgg ttcccaacga tcaaggcgag ttacatgatc ccccatgttg tgcaaaaaag
     5101 cggttagctc cttcggtcct ccgatcgttg tcagaagtaa gttggccgca gtgttatcac
     5161 tcatggttat ggcagcactg cataattctc ttactgtcat gccatccgta agatgctttt
     5221 ctgtgactgg tgagtactca accaagtcat tctgagaata gtgtatgcgg cgaccgagtt
     5281 gctcttgccc ggcgtcaata cgggataata ccgcgccaca tagcagaact ttaaaagtgc
     5341 tcatcattgg aaaacgttct tcggggcgaa aactctcaag gatcttaccg ctgttgagat
     5401 ccagttcgat gtaacccact cgtgcaccca actgatcttc agcatctttt actttcacca
     5461 gcgtttctgg gtgagcaaaa acaggaaggc aaaatgccgc aaaaaaggga ataagggcga
     5521 cacggaaatg ttgaatactc atactcttcc t
//
