# Supplementary material for: Establishing Probiotic Saccharomyces boulardii as a Model Organism for Synthesis and Delivery of Biomolecules
Source: bioRxiv preprint, doi:10.1101/2020.01.22.915389, version 1 (2020-01-23)
Supplement: Supplementary File 1 - Plasmids [file 915389_file03.zip › Supplementary File S1 - Plasmids/ISA002 ConLS TDH3 mRuby2 tTDH1 ConR1 URA3 2micron AmpR-ColE1 (C-1).gb]

LOCUS       ISA002_ConLS,_TDH3,_mRu 5945 bp ds-DNA     circular     21-JAN-2020
DEFINITION  .
FEATURES             Location/Qualifiers
     misc_feature    2557..2699
                     /label="ConS"
                     /ApEinfo_revcolor=#ffef86
                     /ApEinfo_fwdcolor=#ffef86
     CDS             complement(777..1634)
                     /label="AmpR"
                     /ApEinfo_revcolor=#9f4240
                     /ApEinfo_fwdcolor=#9f4240
     misc_feature    2707..2731
                     /label="ConS scar"
                     /ApEinfo_revcolor=#ffef86
                     /ApEinfo_fwdcolor=#ffef86
     CDS             4726..5529
                     /label="URA3"
                     /ApEinfo_revcolor=#faac61
                     /ApEinfo_fwdcolor=#faac61
     promoter        2736..3415
                     /label="ScTDH3 Promoter"
                     /ApEinfo_revcolor=#84b0dc
                     /ApEinfo_fwdcolor=#84b0dc
     rep_origin      join(5612..5945,1..629)
                     /label="2micron"
                     /ApEinfo_revcolor=#d6b295
                     /ApEinfo_fwdcolor=#d6b295
     terminator      5530..5607
                     /label="ScURA3 Terminator"
                     /ApEinfo_revcolor=#f8d3a9
                     /ApEinfo_fwdcolor=#f8d3a9
     protein_bind    2707..2710
                     /label="BsmBI"
                     /ApEinfo_revcolor=#b1ff67
                     /ApEinfo_fwdcolor=#b1ff67
     misc_feature    4387..4529
                     /label="Con1"
                     /ApEinfo_revcolor=#ffef86
                     /ApEinfo_fwdcolor=#ffef86
     protein_bind    2700..2705
                     /label="BsmBI"
                     /ApEinfo_revcolor=#b1ff67
                     /ApEinfo_fwdcolor=#b1ff67
     promoter        4549..4725
                     /label="ScURA3 Promoter"
                     /ApEinfo_revcolor=#faac61
                     /ApEinfo_fwdcolor=#faac61
     protein_bind    complement(4381..4386)
                     /label="BsmBI"
                     /ApEinfo_revcolor=#b1ff67
                     /ApEinfo_fwdcolor=#b1ff67
     terminator      4148..4371
                     /label="ScTDH1 Terminator"
                     /ApEinfo_revcolor=#ff9ccd
                     /ApEinfo_fwdcolor=#ff9ccd
     protein_bind    complement(4376..4379)
                     /label="BsmBI"
                     /ApEinfo_revcolor=#b1ff67
                     /ApEinfo_fwdcolor=#b1ff67
     rep_origin      complement(1766..2529)
                     /label="ColE1"
                     /ApEinfo_revcolor=#7f7f7f
                     /ApEinfo_fwdcolor=#7f7f7f
     terminator      complement(680..776)
                     /label="AmpR Terminator"
                     /ApEinfo_revcolor=#f58a5e
                     /ApEinfo_fwdcolor=#f58a5e
     CDS             3425..4132
                     /label="mRuby2"
                     /ApEinfo_revcolor=#ff454e
                     /ApEinfo_fwdcolor=#ff454e
     rep_origin      630..667
                     /label="FRT site"
                     /ApEinfo_revcolor=#b4abac
                     /ApEinfo_fwdcolor=#b4abac
     promoter        complement(1635..1765)
                     /label="AmpR Promoter"
                     /ApEinfo_revcolor=#f58a5e
                     /ApEinfo_fwdcolor=#f58a5e
ORIGIN
        1 ttttctcctt tgtgcgctct ataatgcagt ctcttgataa ctttttgcac tgtaggtccg
       61 ttaaggttag aagaaggcta ctttggtgtc tattttctct tccataaaaa aagcctgact
      121 ccacttcccg cgtttactga ttactagcga agctgcgggt gcattttttc aagataaagg
      181 catccccgat tatattctat accgatgtgg attgcgcata ctttgtgaac agaaagtgat
      241 agcgttgatg attcttcatt ggtcagaaaa ttatgaacgg tttcttctat tttgtctcta
      301 tatactacgt ataggaaatg tttacatttt cgtattgttt tcgattcact ctatgaatag
      361 ttcttactac aatttttttg tctaaagagt aatactagag ataaacataa aaaatgtaga
      421 ggtcgagttt agatgcaagt tcaaggagcg aaaggtggat gggtaggtta tatagggata
      481 tagcacagag atatatagca aagagatact tttgagcaat gtttgtggaa gcggtattcg
      541 caatatttta gtagctcgtt acagtccggt gcgtttttgg ttttttgaaa gtgcgtcatc
      601 agagcgcttt tggttttcaa aagcgctctg aagttcctat actttctagc tagagaatag
      661 gaacttcccg agcggccgcg attatcaaaa aggatcttca cctagatcct tttaaattaa
      721 aaatgaagtt ttaaatcaat ctaaagtata tatgagtaaa cttggtctga cagttaccaa
      781 tgcttaatca gtgaggcacc tatctcagcg atctgtctat ttcgttcatc catagttgcc
      841 tgactccccg tcgtgtagat aactacgata cgggagggct taccatctgg ccccagtgct
      901 gcaatgatac cgcgggaccc acgctcaccg gctccagatt tatcagcaat aaaccagcca
      961 gccggaaggg ccgagcgcag aagtggtcct gcaactttat ccgcctccat ccagtctatt
     1021 aattgttgcc gggaagctag agtaagtagt tcgccagtta atagtttgcg caacgttgtt
     1081 gccattgcta caggcatcgt ggtgtcacgc tcgtcgtttg gtatggcttc attcagctcc
     1141 ggttcccaac gatcaaggcg agttacatga tcccccatgt tgtgcaaaaa agcggttagc
     1201 tccttcggtc ctccgatcgt tgtcagaagt aagttggccg cagtgttatc actcatggtt
     1261 atggcagcac tgcataattc tcttactgtc atgccatccg taagatgctt ttctgtgact
     1321 ggtgagtact caaccaagtc attctgagaa tagtgtatgc ggcgaccgag ttgctcttgc
     1381 ccggcgtcaa tacgggataa taccgcgcca catagcagaa ctttaaaagt gctcatcatt
     1441 ggaaaacgtt cttcggggcg aaaactctca aggatcttac cgctgttgag atccagttcg
     1501 atgtaaccca ctcgtgcacc caactgatct tcagcatctt ttactttcac cagcgtttct
     1561 gggtgagcaa aaacaggaag gcaaaatgcc gcaaaaaagg gaataagggc gacacggaaa
     1621 tgttgaatac tcatactctt cctttttcaa tattattgaa gcatttatca gggttattgt
     1681 ctcatgagcg gatacatatt tgaatgtatt tagaaaaata aacaaatagg ggttccgcgc
     1741 acatttcccc gaaaagtgcc acctgtcatg accaaaatcc cttaacgtga gttttcgttc
     1801 cactgagcgt cagaccccgt agaaaagatc aaaggatctt cttgagatcc tttttttctg
     1861 cgcgtaatct gctgcttgca aacaaaaaaa ccaccgctac cagcggtggt ttgtttgccg
     1921 gatcaagagc taccaactct ttttccgaag gtaactggct tcagcagagc gcagatacca
     1981 aatactgttc ttctagtgta gccgtagtta ggccaccact tcaagaactc tgtagcaccg
     2041 cctacatacc tcgctctgct aatcctgtta ccagtggctg ctgccagtgg cgataagtcg
     2101 tgtcttaccg ggttggactc aagacgatag ttaccggata aggcgcagcg gtcgggctga
     2161 acggggggtt cgtgcacaca gcccagcttg gagcgaacga cctacaccga actgagatac
     2221 ctacagcgtg agctatgaga aagcgccacg cttcccgaag ggagaaaggc ggacaggtat
     2281 ccggtaagcg gcagggtcgg aacaggagag cgcacgaggg agcttccagg gggaaacgcc
     2341 tggtatcttt atagtcctgt cgggtttcgc cacctctgac ttgagcgtcg atttttgtga
     2401 tgctcgtcag gggggcggag cctatggaaa aacgccagca acgcggcctt tttacggttc
     2461 ctggcctttt gctggccttt tgctcacatg ttctttcctg cgttatcccc tgattctgtg
     2521 gataaccgtg cggccgcccc tgaattcgca tctagatggt agagccacaa acagccggta
     2581 caagcaacga tctccaggac catctgaatc atgcgcggat gacacgaact cacgacggcg
     2641 atcacagaca ttaacccaca gtacagacac tgcgacaacg tggcaattcg tcgcaatacc
     2701 gtctcactga actggccgat aattgcagac gaacgcagtt cgagtttatc attatcaata
     2761 ctgccatttc aaagaatacg taaataatta atagtagtga ttttcctaac tttatttagt
     2821 caaaaaatta gccttttaat tctgctgtaa cccgtacatg cccaaaatag ggggcgggtt
     2881 acacagaata tataacatcg taggtgtctg ggtgaacagt ttattcctgg catccactaa
     2941 atataatgga gcccgctttt taagctggca tccagaaaaa aaaagaatcc cagcaccaaa
     3001 atattgtttt cttcaccaac catcagttca taggtccatt ctcttagcgc aactacagag
     3061 aacaggggca caaacaggca aaaaacgggc acaacctcaa tggagtgatg caacctgcct
     3121 ggagtaaatg atgacacaag gcaattgacc cacgcatgta tctatctcat tttcttacac
     3181 cttctattac cttctgctct ctctgatttg gaaaaagctg aaaaaaaagg ttgaaaccag
     3241 ttccctgaaa ttattcccct acttgactaa taagtatata aagacggtag gtattgattg
     3301 taattctgta aatctatttc ttaaacttct taaattctac ttttatagtt agtctttttt
     3361 ttagttttaa aacaccaaga acttagtttc gaataaacac acataaacaa acaaaagatc
     3421 tatggtgtcc aaaggagagg agttaatcaa ggaaaacatg agaatgaaag ttgtcatgga
     3481 gggctccgtt aatggtcacc aattcaagtg tacaggggaa ggtgaaggta atccttacat
     3541 gggtacacaa actatgagaa ttaaagtaat tgaaggcgga ccactaccat ttgcatttga
     3601 cattctggca acgtcattca tgtacggatc acgaactttc atcaagtacc ctaaaggtat
     3661 accagacttt ttcaagcaat cttttccaga gggttttaca tgggaaaggg ttacaagata
     3721 cgaagatggg ggtgtcgtca cagttatgca agatacttca ttagaagatg gctgccttgt
     3781 ctatcatgtg caagtaagag gggtgaattt tccttctaac ggacctgtga tgcagaaaaa
     3841 gaccaaaggt tgggaaccaa atactgaaat gatgtaccca gctgatggag gtttgagagg
     3901 ctacacacac atggcgctta aagttgatgg tggaggtcat ttgtcttgta gttttgttac
     3961 cacttatcgt tctaaaaaga ctgttggcaa tatcaaaatg ccaggaatac atgctgtaga
     4021 ccacagacta gaaagactcg aagagagcga taacgaaatg ttcgttgtac agagagagca
     4081 tgccgtagcc aaatttgctg gcttaggcgg tggtatggat gaattgtata agggatccta
     4141 actcgagata aagcaatctt gatgaggata atgatttttt tttgaatata cataaatact
     4201 accgtttttc tgctagattt tgtgatgacg taaataagta catattactt tttaagccaa
     4261 gacaagatta agcattaact ttaccctttt ctttctaagt ttcaatatta gttatcactg
     4321 tttaaaagtt atggcgagaa cgtcggcggt taaaatatat taccctgaac ggctgccaat
     4381 gagacgacgg ggtcatcacg gctcatcatg cgccaaacaa atgtgtgcaa tacacgctcg
     4441 gatgactgca tgatgaccgc actgactggg gacagcagat ccacctaagc ctgtgagaga
     4501 agcagacacc cgacagatca aggcagttaa ctagtgcact gcagtacacg gtttccttga
     4561 aatttttttg attcggtaat ctccgaacag aaggaagaac gaaggaagga gcacagactt
     4621 agattggtat atatacgcat atgtagtgtt gaagaaacat gaaattgccc agtattctta
     4681 acccaactgc acagaacaaa aacgtgcagg aaacgaagat aaatcatgtc gaaagctaca
     4741 tataaggaac gtgctgctac tcatcctagt cctgttgctg ccaagctatt taatatcatg
     4801 cacgaaaagc aaacaaactt gtgtgcttca ttggatgttc gtaccaccaa ggaattactg
     4861 gagttagttg aagcattagg tcccaaaatt tgtttactaa aaacacatgt ggatatcttg
     4921 actgattttt ccatggaggg cacagttaag ccgctaaagg cattatccgc caagtacaat
     4981 tttttactct tcgaggacag aaaatttgct gacattggta atacagtcaa attgcagtac
     5041 tctgcgggtg tatacagaat agcagaatgg gcagacatta cgaatgcaca cggtgtggtg
     5101 ggcccaggta ttgttagcgg tttgaagcag gcggcagaag aagtaacaaa ggaacctaga
     5161 ggccttttga tgttagcaga attgtcatgc aagggctccc tatctactgg agaatatact
     5221 aagggtactg ttgacattgc gaagagcgac aaagattttg ttatcggctt tattgctcaa
     5281 agagacatgg gtggaagaga tgaaggttac gattggttga ttatgacacc cggtgtgggt
     5341 ttagatgaca agggagatgc attgggtcaa cagtatagaa ccgtggatga tgtggtttct
     5401 acaggatctg acattattat tgttggaaga ggactatttg caaagggaag ggatgctaag
     5461 gtagagggtg aacgttacag aaaagcaggc tgggaagcat atttgagaag atgcggccag
     5521 caaaactaaa aaactgtatt ataagtaaat gcatgtatac taaactcaca aattagagct
     5581 tcaatttaat tatatcagtt attacccgag taacgaagca tctgtgcttc attttgtaga
     5641 acaaaaatgc aacgcgagag cgctaatttt tcaaacaaag aatctgagct gcatttttac
     5701 agaacagaaa tgcaacgcga aagcgctatt ttaccaacga agaatctgtg cttcattttt
     5761 gtaaaacaaa aatgcaacgc gagagcgcta atttttcaaa caaagaatct gagctgcatt
     5821 tttacagaac agaaatgcaa cgcgagagcg ctattttacc aacaaagaat ctatacttct
     5881 tttttgttct acaaaaatgc atcccgagag cgctattttt ctaacaaagc atcttagatt
     5941 acttt
//
