# Supplementary material for: Establishing Probiotic Saccharomyces boulardii as a Model Organism for Synthesis and Delivery of Biomolecules
Source: bioRxiv preprint, doi:10.1101/2020.01.22.915389, version 1 (2020-01-23)
Supplement: Supplementary File 1 - Plasmids [file 915389_file03.zip › Supplementary File S1 - Plasmids/ISA003 ConLS TDH3 mTurquoise2 tTDH1 ConR1 URA3 2micron AmpR-ColE1 (C-3).gb]

LOCUS       ISA003_ConLS,_TDH3,_mTu 5951 bp ds-DNA     circular     21-JAN-2020
DEFINITION  .
FEATURES             Location/Qualifiers
     CDS             1777..2490
                     /label="mTurquoise2"
                     /ApEinfo_revcolor=#75c6a9
                     /ApEinfo_fwdcolor=#75c6a9
     protein_bind    1059..1062
                     /label="BsmBI"
                     /ApEinfo_revcolor=#b1ff67
                     /ApEinfo_fwdcolor=#b1ff67
     protein_bind    1052..1057
                     /label="BsmBI"
                     /ApEinfo_revcolor=#b1ff67
                     /ApEinfo_fwdcolor=#b1ff67
     protein_bind    complement(2734..2737)
                     /label="BsmBI"
                     /ApEinfo_revcolor=#b1ff67
                     /ApEinfo_fwdcolor=#b1ff67
     terminator      complement(4983..5079)
                     /label="AmpR Terminator"
                     /ApEinfo_revcolor=#f58a5e
                     /ApEinfo_fwdcolor=#f58a5e
     misc_feature    909..1051
                     /label="ConS"
                     /ApEinfo_revcolor=#ffef86
                     /ApEinfo_fwdcolor=#ffef86
     CDS             3084..3887
                     /label="URA3"
                     /ApEinfo_revcolor=#faac61
                     /ApEinfo_fwdcolor=#faac61
     terminator      2506..2729
                     /label="ScTDH1 Terminator"
                     /ApEinfo_revcolor=#ff9ccd
                     /ApEinfo_fwdcolor=#ff9ccd
     promoter        1088..1767
                     /label="ScTDH3 Promoter"
                     /ApEinfo_revcolor=#84b0dc
                     /ApEinfo_fwdcolor=#84b0dc
     misc_feature    2745..2887
                     /label="Con1"
                     /ApEinfo_revcolor=#ffef86
                     /ApEinfo_fwdcolor=#ffef86
     promoter        2907..3083
                     /label="ScURA3 Promoter"
                     /ApEinfo_revcolor=#faac61
                     /ApEinfo_fwdcolor=#faac61
     misc_feature    1059..1083
                     /label="ConS scar"
                     /ApEinfo_revcolor=#ffef86
                     /ApEinfo_fwdcolor=#ffef86
     promoter        complement(join(5938..5951,1..117))
                     /label="AmpR Promoter"
                     /ApEinfo_revcolor=#f58a5e
                     /ApEinfo_fwdcolor=#f58a5e
     protein_bind    complement(2739..2744)
                     /label="BsmBI"
                     /ApEinfo_revcolor=#b1ff67
                     /ApEinfo_fwdcolor=#b1ff67
     rep_origin      4933..4970
                     /label="FRT site"
                     /ApEinfo_revcolor=#b4abac
                     /ApEinfo_fwdcolor=#b4abac
     rep_origin      complement(118..881)
                     /label="ColE1"
                     /ApEinfo_revcolor=#7f7f7f
                     /ApEinfo_fwdcolor=#7f7f7f
     terminator      3888..3965
                     /label="ScURA3 Terminator"
                     /ApEinfo_revcolor=#f8d3a9
                     /ApEinfo_fwdcolor=#f8d3a9
     CDS             complement(5080..5937)
                     /label="AmpR"
                     /ApEinfo_revcolor=#9f4240
                     /ApEinfo_fwdcolor=#9f4240
     rep_origin      3970..4932
                     /label="2micron"
                     /ApEinfo_revcolor=#d6b295
                     /ApEinfo_fwdcolor=#d6b295
ORIGIN
        1 aatattattg aagcatttat cagggttatt gtctcatgag cggatacata tttgaatgta
       61 tttagaaaaa taaacaaata ggggttccgc gcacatttcc ccgaaaagtg ccacctgtca
      121 tgaccaaaat cccttaacgt gagttttcgt tccactgagc gtcagacccc gtagaaaaga
      181 tcaaaggatc ttcttgagat cctttttttc tgcgcgtaat ctgctgcttg caaacaaaaa
      241 aaccaccgct accagcggtg gtttgtttgc cggatcaaga gctaccaact ctttttccga
      301 aggtaactgg cttcagcaga gcgcagatac caaatactgt tcttctagtg tagccgtagt
      361 taggccacca cttcaagaac tctgtagcac cgcctacata cctcgctctg ctaatcctgt
      421 taccagtggc tgctgccagt ggcgataagt cgtgtcttac cgggttggac tcaagacgat
      481 agttaccgga taaggcgcag cggtcgggct gaacgggggg ttcgtgcaca cagcccagct
      541 tggagcgaac gacctacacc gaactgagat acctacagcg tgagctatga gaaagcgcca
      601 cgcttcccga agggagaaag gcggacaggt atccggtaag cggcagggtc ggaacaggag
      661 agcgcacgag ggagcttcca gggggaaacg cctggtatct ttatagtcct gtcgggtttc
      721 gccacctctg acttgagcgt cgatttttgt gatgctcgtc aggggggcgg agcctatgga
      781 aaaacgccag caacgcggcc tttttacggt tcctggcctt ttgctggcct tttgctcaca
      841 tgttctttcc tgcgttatcc cctgattctg tggataaccg tgcggccgcc cctgaattcg
      901 catctagatg gtagagccac aaacagccgg tacaagcaac gatctccagg accatctgaa
      961 tcatgcgcgg atgacacgaa ctcacgacgg cgatcacaga cattaaccca cagtacagac
     1021 actgcgacaa cgtggcaatt cgtcgcaata ccgtctcact gaactggccg ataattgcag
     1081 acgaacgcag ttcgagttta tcattatcaa tactgccatt tcaaagaata cgtaaataat
     1141 taatagtagt gattttccta actttattta gtcaaaaaat tagcctttta attctgctgt
     1201 aacccgtaca tgcccaaaat agggggcggg ttacacagaa tatataacat cgtaggtgtc
     1261 tgggtgaaca gtttattcct ggcatccact aaatataatg gagcccgctt tttaagctgg
     1321 catccagaaa aaaaaagaat cccagcacca aaatattgtt ttcttcacca accatcagtt
     1381 cataggtcca ttctcttagc gcaactacag agaacagggg cacaaacagg caaaaaacgg
     1441 gcacaacctc aatggagtga tgcaacctgc ctggagtaaa tgatgacaca aggcaattga
     1501 cccacgcatg tatctatctc attttcttac accttctatt accttctgct ctctctgatt
     1561 tggaaaaagc tgaaaaaaaa ggttgaaacc agttccctga aattattccc ctacttgact
     1621 aataagtata taaagacggt aggtattgat tgtaattctg taaatctatt tcttaaactt
     1681 cttaaattct acttttatag ttagtctttt ttttagtttt aaaacaccaa gaacttagtt
     1741 tcgaataaac acacataaac aaacaaaaga tctatggttt ctaaaggtga agaattattc
     1801 actggtgttg tcccaatttt ggttgaatta gatggtgatg ttaatggtca caaattttct
     1861 gtctccggtg aaggtgaagg tgatgctact tacggtaaat tgaccttaaa atttatttgt
     1921 actactggta aattgccagt tccatggcca accttagtca ctactttatc ttggggtgtt
     1981 caatgttttg caagataccc agatcatatg aaacaacatg actttttcaa gtctgccatg
     2041 ccagaaggtt atgttcaaga aagaactatt tttttcaaag atgacggtaa ctacaagacc
     2101 agagctgaag tcaagtttga aggtgatacc ttagttaata gaatcgaatt aaaaggtatt
     2161 gattttaaag aagatggtaa cattttaggt cacaaattgg aatacaatta tttctctgac
     2221 aatgtttaca tcactgctga caaacaaaag aatggtatca aagctaactt caaaattaga
     2281 cacaacattg aagatggtgg tgttcaatta gctgaccatt atcaacaaaa tactccaatt
     2341 ggtgatggtc cagtcttgtt accagacaac cattacttat ccactcaatc taagttatcc
     2401 aaagatccaa acgaaaagag ggaccacatg gtcttgttag aatttgttac tgctgctggt
     2461 attaccttgg gtatggatga attgtacaaa ggatcctaac tcgagataaa gcaatcttga
     2521 tgaggataat gatttttttt tgaatataca taaatactac cgtttttctg ctagattttg
     2581 tgatgacgta aataagtaca tattactttt taagccaaga caagattaag cattaacttt
     2641 acccttttct ttctaagttt caatattagt tatcactgtt taaaagttat ggcgagaacg
     2701 tcggcggtta aaatatatta ccctgaacgg ctgccaatga gacgacgggg tcatcacggc
     2761 tcatcatgcg ccaaacaaat gtgtgcaata cacgctcgga tgactgcatg atgaccgcac
     2821 tgactgggga cagcagatcc acctaagcct gtgagagaag cagacacccg acagatcaag
     2881 gcagttaact agtgcactgc agtacacggt ttccttgaaa tttttttgat tcggtaatct
     2941 ccgaacagaa ggaagaacga aggaaggagc acagacttag attggtatat atacgcatat
     3001 gtagtgttga agaaacatga aattgcccag tattcttaac ccaactgcac agaacaaaaa
     3061 cgtgcaggaa acgaagataa atcatgtcga aagctacata taaggaacgt gctgctactc
     3121 atcctagtcc tgttgctgcc aagctattta atatcatgca cgaaaagcaa acaaacttgt
     3181 gtgcttcatt ggatgttcgt accaccaagg aattactgga gttagttgaa gcattaggtc
     3241 ccaaaatttg tttactaaaa acacatgtgg atatcttgac tgatttttcc atggagggca
     3301 cagttaagcc gctaaaggca ttatccgcca agtacaattt tttactcttc gaggacagaa
     3361 aatttgctga cattggtaat acagtcaaat tgcagtactc tgcgggtgta tacagaatag
     3421 cagaatgggc agacattacg aatgcacacg gtgtggtggg cccaggtatt gttagcggtt
     3481 tgaagcaggc ggcagaagaa gtaacaaagg aacctagagg ccttttgatg ttagcagaat
     3541 tgtcatgcaa gggctcccta tctactggag aatatactaa gggtactgtt gacattgcga
     3601 agagcgacaa agattttgtt atcggcttta ttgctcaaag agacatgggt ggaagagatg
     3661 aaggttacga ttggttgatt atgacacccg gtgtgggttt agatgacaag ggagatgcat
     3721 tgggtcaaca gtatagaacc gtggatgatg tggtttctac aggatctgac attattattg
     3781 ttggaagagg actatttgca aagggaaggg atgctaaggt agagggtgaa cgttacagaa
     3841 aagcaggctg ggaagcatat ttgagaagat gcggccagca aaactaaaaa actgtattat
     3901 aagtaaatgc atgtatacta aactcacaaa ttagagcttc aatttaatta tatcagttat
     3961 tacccgagta acgaagcatc tgtgcttcat tttgtagaac aaaaatgcaa cgcgagagcg
     4021 ctaatttttc aaacaaagaa tctgagctgc atttttacag aacagaaatg caacgcgaaa
     4081 gcgctatttt accaacgaag aatctgtgct tcatttttgt aaaacaaaaa tgcaacgcga
     4141 gagcgctaat ttttcaaaca aagaatctga gctgcatttt tacagaacag aaatgcaacg
     4201 cgagagcgct attttaccaa caaagaatct atacttcttt tttgttctac aaaaatgcat
     4261 cccgagagcg ctatttttct aacaaagcat cttagattac tttttttctc ctttgtgcgc
     4321 tctataatgc agtctcttga taactttttg cactgtaggt ccgttaaggt tagaagaagg
     4381 ctactttggt gtctattttc tcttccataa aaaaagcctg actccacttc ccgcgtttac
     4441 tgattactag cgaagctgcg ggtgcatttt ttcaagataa aggcatcccc gattatattc
     4501 tataccgatg tggattgcgc atactttgtg aacagaaagt gatagcgttg atgattcttc
     4561 attggtcaga aaattatgaa cggtttcttc tattttgtct ctatatacta cgtataggaa
     4621 atgtttacat tttcgtattg ttttcgattc actctatgaa tagttcttac tacaattttt
     4681 ttgtctaaag agtaatacta gagataaaca taaaaaatgt agaggtcgag tttagatgca
     4741 agttcaagga gcgaaaggtg gatgggtagg ttatataggg atatagcaca gagatatata
     4801 gcaaagagat acttttgagc aatgtttgtg gaagcggtat tcgcaatatt ttagtagctc
     4861 gttacagtcc ggtgcgtttt tggttttttg aaagtgcgtc atcagagcgc ttttggtttt
     4921 caaaagcgct ctgaagttcc tatactttct agctagagaa taggaacttc ccgagcggcc
     4981 gcgattatca aaaaggatct tcacctagat ccttttaaat taaaaatgaa gttttaaatc
     5041 aatctaaagt atatatgagt aaacttggtc tgacagttac caatgcttaa tcagtgaggc
     5101 acctatctca gcgatctgtc tatttcgttc atccatagtt gcctgactcc ccgtcgtgta
     5161 gataactacg atacgggagg gcttaccatc tggccccagt gctgcaatga taccgcggga
     5221 cccacgctca ccggctccag atttatcagc aataaaccag ccagccggaa gggccgagcg
     5281 cagaagtggt cctgcaactt tatccgcctc catccagtct attaattgtt gccgggaagc
     5341 tagagtaagt agttcgccag ttaatagttt gcgcaacgtt gttgccattg ctacaggcat
     5401 cgtggtgtca cgctcgtcgt ttggtatggc ttcattcagc tccggttccc aacgatcaag
     5461 gcgagttaca tgatccccca tgttgtgcaa aaaagcggtt agctccttcg gtcctccgat
     5521 cgttgtcaga agtaagttgg ccgcagtgtt atcactcatg gttatggcag cactgcataa
     5581 ttctcttact gtcatgccat ccgtaagatg cttttctgtg actggtgagt actcaaccaa
     5641 gtcattctga gaatagtgta tgcggcgacc gagttgctct tgcccggcgt caatacggga
     5701 taataccgcg ccacatagca gaactttaaa agtgctcatc attggaaaac gttcttcggg
     5761 gcgaaaactc tcaaggatct taccgctgtt gagatccagt tcgatgtaac ccactcgtgc
     5821 acccaactga tcttcagcat cttttacttt caccagcgtt tctgggtgag caaaaacagg
     5881 aaggcaaaat gccgcaaaaa agggaataag ggcgacacgg aaatgttgaa tactcatact
     5941 cttccttttt c
//
