# Supplementary material for: Establishing Probiotic Saccharomyces boulardii as a Model Organism for Synthesis and Delivery of Biomolecules
Source: bioRxiv preprint, doi:10.1101/2020.01.22.915389, version 1 (2020-01-23)
Supplement: Supplementary File 1 - Plasmids [file 915389_file03.zip › Supplementary File S1 - Plasmids/ISA004 ConLS pTDH3 mRuby2 tTDH1 ConR1 URA3 CEN6ARS4 AmpR-ColE1 (C-5).gb]

LOCUS       ISA004_ConLS,_pTDH3,_mR 5452 bp ds-DNA     circular     21-JAN-2020
DEFINITION  .
FEATURES             Location/Qualifiers
     CDS             1783..2490
                     /label="mRuby2"
                     /ApEinfo_revcolor=#ff454e
                     /ApEinfo_fwdcolor=#ff454e
     misc_feature    1065..1089
                     /label="ConS scar"
                     /ApEinfo_revcolor=#ffef86
                     /ApEinfo_fwdcolor=#ffef86
     misc_feature    915..1057
                     /label="ConS"
                     /ApEinfo_revcolor=#ffef86
                     /ApEinfo_fwdcolor=#ffef86
     rep_origin      4087..4477
                     /label="ARS4"
                     /ApEinfo_revcolor=#b4abac
                     /ApEinfo_fwdcolor=#b4abac
     misc_feature    2745..2887
                     /label="Con1"
                     /ApEinfo_revcolor=#ffef86
                     /ApEinfo_fwdcolor=#ffef86
     CDS             3084..3887
                     /label="URA3"
                     /ApEinfo_revcolor=#faac61
                     /ApEinfo_fwdcolor=#faac61
     promoter        1094..1773
                     /label="ScTDH3 Promoter"
                     /ApEinfo_revcolor=#84b0dc
                     /ApEinfo_fwdcolor=#84b0dc
     terminator      3888..3965
                     /label="ScURA3 Terminator"
                     /ApEinfo_revcolor=#f8d3a9
                     /ApEinfo_fwdcolor=#f8d3a9
     terminator      complement(4490..4586)
                     /label="AmpR Terminator"
                     /ApEinfo_revcolor=#f58a5e
                     /ApEinfo_fwdcolor=#f58a5e
     rep_origin      3970..4086
                     /label="CEN6"
                     /ApEinfo_revcolor=#d6b295
                     /ApEinfo_fwdcolor=#d6b295
     rep_origin      complement(124..887)
                     /label="ColE1"
                     /ApEinfo_revcolor=#7f7f7f
                     /ApEinfo_fwdcolor=#7f7f7f
     promoter        2907..3083
                     /label="ScURA3 Promoter"
                     /ApEinfo_revcolor=#faac61
                     /ApEinfo_fwdcolor=#faac61
     promoter        complement(join(5445..5452,1..123))
                     /label="AmpR Promoter"
                     /ApEinfo_revcolor=#f58a5e
                     /ApEinfo_fwdcolor=#f58a5e
     terminator      2506..2729
                     /label="ScTDH1 Terminator"
                     /ApEinfo_revcolor=#ff9ccd
                     /ApEinfo_fwdcolor=#ff9ccd
     protein_bind    1065..1068
                     /label="BsmBI"
                     /ApEinfo_revcolor=#b1ff67
                     /ApEinfo_fwdcolor=#b1ff67
     protein_bind    complement(2739..2744)
                     /label="BsmBI"
                     /ApEinfo_revcolor=#b1ff67
                     /ApEinfo_fwdcolor=#b1ff67
     protein_bind    1058..1063
                     /label="BsmBI"
                     /ApEinfo_revcolor=#b1ff67
                     /ApEinfo_fwdcolor=#b1ff67
     CDS             complement(4587..5444)
                     /label="AmpR"
                     /ApEinfo_revcolor=#9f4240
                     /ApEinfo_fwdcolor=#9f4240
     protein_bind    complement(2734..2737)
                     /label="BsmBI"
                     /ApEinfo_revcolor=#b1ff67
                     /ApEinfo_fwdcolor=#b1ff67
ORIGIN
        1 tttttcaata ttattgaagc atttatcagg gttattgtct catgagcgga tacatatttg
       61 aatgtattta gaaaaataaa caaatagggg ttccgcgcac atttccccga aaagtgccac
      121 ctgtcatgac caaaatccct taacgtgagt tttcgttcca ctgagcgtca gaccccgtag
      181 aaaagatcaa aggatcttct tgagatcctt tttttctgcg cgtaatctgc tgcttgcaaa
      241 caaaaaaacc accgctacca gcggtggttt gtttgccgga tcaagagcta ccaactcttt
      301 ttccgaaggt aactggcttc agcagagcgc agataccaaa tactgttctt ctagtgtagc
      361 cgtagttagg ccaccacttc aagaactctg tagcaccgcc tacatacctc gctctgctaa
      421 tcctgttacc agtggctgct gccagtggcg ataagtcgtg tcttaccggg ttggactcaa
      481 gacgatagtt accggataag gcgcagcggt cgggctgaac ggggggttcg tgcacacagc
      541 ccagcttgga gcgaacgacc tacaccgaac tgagatacct acagcgtgag ctatgagaaa
      601 gcgccacgct tcccgaaggg agaaaggcgg acaggtatcc ggtaagcggc agggtcggaa
      661 caggagagcg cacgagggag cttccagggg gaaacgcctg gtatctttat agtcctgtcg
      721 ggtttcgcca cctctgactt gagcgtcgat ttttgtgatg ctcgtcaggg gggcggagcc
      781 tatggaaaaa cgccagcaac gcggcctttt tacggttcct ggccttttgc tggccttttg
      841 ctcacatgtt ctttcctgcg ttatcccctg attctgtgga taaccgtgcg gccgcccctg
      901 aattcgcatc tagatggtag agccacaaac agccggtaca agcaacgatc tccaggacca
      961 tctgaatcat gcgcggatga cacgaactca cgacggcgat cacagacatt aacccacagt
     1021 acagacactg cgacaacgtg gcaattcgtc gcaataccgt ctcactgaac tggccgataa
     1081 ttgcagacga acgcagttcg agtttatcat tatcaatact gccatttcaa agaatacgta
     1141 aataattaat agtagtgatt ttcctaactt tatttagtca aaaaattagc cttttaattc
     1201 tgctgtaacc cgtacatgcc caaaataggg ggcgggttac acagaatata taacatcgta
     1261 ggtgtctggg tgaacagttt attcctggca tccactaaat ataatggagc ccgcttttta
     1321 agctggcatc cagaaaaaaa aagaatccca gcaccaaaat attgttttct tcaccaacca
     1381 tcagttcata ggtccattct cttagcgcaa ctacagagaa caggggcaca aacaggcaaa
     1441 aaacgggcac aacctcaatg gagtgatgca acctgcctgg agtaaatgat gacacaaggc
     1501 aattgaccca cgcatgtatc tatctcattt tcttacacct tctattacct tctgctctct
     1561 ctgatttgga aaaagctgaa aaaaaaggtt gaaaccagtt ccctgaaatt attcccctac
     1621 ttgactaata agtatataaa gacggtaggt attgattgta attctgtaaa tctatttctt
     1681 aaacttctta aattctactt ttatagttag tctttttttt agttttaaaa caccaagaac
     1741 ttagtttcga ataaacacac ataaacaaac aaaagatcta tggtgtccaa aggagaggag
     1801 ttaatcaagg aaaacatgag aatgaaagtt gtcatggagg gctccgttaa tggtcaccaa
     1861 ttcaagtgta caggggaagg tgaaggtaat ccttacatgg gtacacaaac tatgagaatt
     1921 aaagtaattg aaggcggacc actaccattt gcatttgaca ttctggcaac gtcattcatg
     1981 tacggatcac gaactttcat caagtaccct aaaggtatac cagacttttt caagcaatct
     2041 tttccagagg gttttacatg ggaaagggtt acaagatacg aagatggggg tgtcgtcaca
     2101 gttatgcaag atacttcatt agaagatggc tgccttgtct atcatgtgca agtaagaggg
     2161 gtgaattttc cttctaacgg acctgtgatg cagaaaaaga ccaaaggttg ggaaccaaat
     2221 actgaaatga tgtacccagc tgatggaggt ttgagaggct acacacacat ggcgcttaaa
     2281 gttgatggtg gaggtcattt gtcttgtagt tttgttacca cttatcgttc taaaaagact
     2341 gttggcaata tcaaaatgcc aggaatacat gctgtagacc acagactaga aagactcgaa
     2401 gagagcgata acgaaatgtt cgttgtacag agagagcatg ccgtagccaa atttgctggc
     2461 ttaggcggtg gtatggatga attgtataag ggatcctaac tcgagataaa gcaatcttga
     2521 tgaggataat gatttttttt tgaatataca taaatactac cgtttttctg ctagattttg
     2581 tgatgacgta aataagtaca tattactttt taagccaaga caagattaag cattaacttt
     2641 acccttttct ttctaagttt caatattagt tatcactgtt taaaagttat ggcgagaacg
     2701 tcggcggtta aaatatatta ccctgaacgg ctgccaatga gacgacgggg tcatcacggc
     2761 tcatcatgcg ccaaacaaat gtgtgcaata cacgctcgga tgactgcatg atgaccgcac
     2821 tgactgggga cagcagatcc acctaagcct gtgagagaag cagacacccg acagatcaag
     2881 gcagttaact agtgcactgc agtacacggt ttccttgaaa tttttttgat tcggtaatct
     2941 ccgaacagaa ggaagaacga aggaaggagc acagacttag attggtatat atacgcatat
     3001 gtagtgttga agaaacatga aattgcccag tattcttaac ccaactgcac agaacaaaaa
     3061 cgtgcaggaa acgaagataa atcatgtcga aagctacata taaggaacgt gctgctactc
     3121 atcctagtcc tgttgctgcc aagctattta atatcatgca cgaaaagcaa acaaacttgt
     3181 gtgcttcatt ggatgttcgt accaccaagg aattactgga gttagttgaa gcattaggtc
     3241 ccaaaatttg tttactaaaa acacatgtgg atatcttgac tgatttttcc atggagggca
     3301 cagttaagcc gctaaaggca ttatccgcca agtacaattt tttactcttc gaggacagaa
     3361 aatttgctga cattggtaat acagtcaaat tgcagtactc tgcgggtgta tacagaatag
     3421 cagaatgggc agacattacg aatgcacacg gtgtggtggg cccaggtatt gttagcggtt
     3481 tgaagcaggc ggcagaagaa gtaacaaagg aacctagagg ccttttgatg ttagcagaat
     3541 tgtcatgcaa gggctcccta tctactggag aatatactaa gggtactgtt gacattgcga
     3601 agagcgacaa agattttgtt atcggcttta ttgctcaaag agacatgggt ggaagagatg
     3661 aaggttacga ttggttgatt atgacacccg gtgtgggttt agatgacaag ggagatgcat
     3721 tgggtcaaca gtatagaacc gtggatgatg tggtttctac aggatctgac attattattg
     3781 ttggaagagg actatttgca aagggaaggg atgctaaggt agagggtgaa cgttacagaa
     3841 aagcaggctg ggaagcatat ttgagaagat gcggccagca aaactaaaaa actgtattat
     3901 aagtaaatgc atgtatacta aactcacaaa ttagagcttc aatttaatta tatcagttat
     3961 tacccgagta tcacgtgcta taaaaataat tataatttaa attttttaat ataaatatat
     4021 aaattaaaaa tagaaagtaa aaaaagaaat taaagaaaaa atagtttttg ttttccgaag
     4081 atgtaaaaga ctctaggggg atcgccaaca aatactacct tttatcttgc tcttcctgct
     4141 ctcaggtatt aatgccgaat tgtttcatct tgtctgtgta gaaaaccaca cacgaaaatc
     4201 ctgtgatttt acattttact tatcgttaat cgaatgtata tctatttaat ctgcttttct
     4261 tgtctaataa atatatatgt aaagtacgct ttttgttgaa attttttaaa cctttgttta
     4321 tttttttttc ttcattccgt aactcttcta ccttctttat ttactttcta aaatccaaat
     4381 acaaaacata aaaataaata aacacagagt aaattcccaa attattccat cattaaaaga
     4441 tacgaggcgc gtgtaagtta caggcaagcg atccgtcccg agcggccgcg attatcaaaa
     4501 aggatcttca cctagatcct tttaaattaa aaatgaagtt ttaaatcaat ctaaagtata
     4561 tatgagtaaa cttggtctga cagttaccaa tgcttaatca gtgaggcacc tatctcagcg
     4621 atctgtctat ttcgttcatc catagttgcc tgactccccg tcgtgtagat aactacgata
     4681 cgggagggct taccatctgg ccccagtgct gcaatgatac cgcgggaccc acgctcaccg
     4741 gctccagatt tatcagcaat aaaccagcca gccggaaggg ccgagcgcag aagtggtcct
     4801 gcaactttat ccgcctccat ccagtctatt aattgttgcc gggaagctag agtaagtagt
     4861 tcgccagtta atagtttgcg caacgttgtt gccattgcta caggcatcgt ggtgtcacgc
     4921 tcgtcgtttg gtatggcttc attcagctcc ggttcccaac gatcaaggcg agttacatga
     4981 tcccccatgt tgtgcaaaaa agcggttagc tccttcggtc ctccgatcgt tgtcagaagt
     5041 aagttggccg cagtgttatc actcatggtt atggcagcac tgcataattc tcttactgtc
     5101 atgccatccg taagatgctt ttctgtgact ggtgagtact caaccaagtc attctgagaa
     5161 tagtgtatgc ggcgaccgag ttgctcttgc ccggcgtcaa tacgggataa taccgcgcca
     5221 catagcagaa ctttaaaagt gctcatcatt ggaaaacgtt cttcggggcg aaaactctca
     5281 aggatcttac cgctgttgag atccagttcg atgtaaccca ctcgtgcacc caactgatct
     5341 tcagcatctt ttactttcac cagcgtttct gggtgagcaa aaacaggaag gcaaaatgcc
     5401 gcaaaaaagg gaataagggc gacacggaaa tgttgaatac tcatactctt cc
//
