# Supplementary material for: Establishing Probiotic Saccharomyces boulardii as a Model Organism for Synthesis and Delivery of Biomolecules
Source: bioRxiv preprint, doi:10.1101/2020.01.22.915389, version 1 (2020-01-23)
Supplement: Supplementary File 1 - Plasmids [file 915389_file03.zip › Supplementary File S1 - Plasmids/ISA005 ConLS pTDH3 mTurquoise2 tTDH1 ConR1 NourseothricinR CEN6ARS4 AmpR-ColE1 (C-3).gb]

LOCUS       ISA005_ConLS,_pTDH3,_mT 5557 bp ds-DNA     circular     21-JAN-2020
DEFINITION  .
FEATURES             Location/Qualifiers
     promoter        2912..3288
                     /label="AgTEF Promoter"
                     /ApEinfo_revcolor=#b4abac
                     /ApEinfo_fwdcolor=#b4abac
     CDS             3291..3863
                     /label="NAT (Nourseothricin Acetyltransferase)"
                     /ApEinfo_revcolor=#d59687
                     /ApEinfo_fwdcolor=#d59687
     CDS             1778..2491
                     /label="mTurquoise2"
                     /ApEinfo_revcolor=#75c6a9
                     /ApEinfo_fwdcolor=#75c6a9
     protein_bind    1053..1058
                     /label="BsmBI"
                     /ApEinfo_revcolor=#b1ff67
                     /ApEinfo_fwdcolor=#b1ff67
     protein_bind    complement(2740..2745)
                     /label="BsmBI"
                     /ApEinfo_revcolor=#b1ff67
                     /ApEinfo_fwdcolor=#b1ff67
     misc_feature    910..1052
                     /label="ConS"
                     /ApEinfo_revcolor=#ffef86
                     /ApEinfo_fwdcolor=#ffef86
     misc_feature    1060..1084
                     /label="ConS scar"
                     /ApEinfo_revcolor=#ffef86
                     /ApEinfo_fwdcolor=#ffef86
     CDS             complement(4687..5544)
                     /label="AmpR"
                     /ApEinfo_revcolor=#9f4240
                     /ApEinfo_fwdcolor=#9f4240
     protein_bind    complement(2735..2738)
                     /label="BsmBI"
                     /ApEinfo_revcolor=#b1ff67
                     /ApEinfo_fwdcolor=#b1ff67
     promoter        1089..1768
                     /label="ScTDH3 Promoter"
                     /ApEinfo_revcolor=#84b0dc
                     /ApEinfo_fwdcolor=#84b0dc
     promoter        complement(join(5545..5557,1..118))
                     /label="AmpR Promoter"
                     /ApEinfo_revcolor=#f58a5e
                     /ApEinfo_fwdcolor=#f58a5e
     terminator      2507..2730
                     /label="ScTDH1 Terminator"
                     /ApEinfo_revcolor=#ff9ccd
                     /ApEinfo_fwdcolor=#ff9ccd
     rep_origin      4187..4577
                     /label="ARS4"
                     /ApEinfo_revcolor=#b4abac
                     /ApEinfo_fwdcolor=#b4abac
     rep_origin      complement(119..882)
                     /label="ColE1"
                     /ApEinfo_revcolor=#7f7f7f
                     /ApEinfo_fwdcolor=#7f7f7f
     protein_bind    1060..1063
                     /label="BsmBI"
                     /ApEinfo_revcolor=#b1ff67
                     /ApEinfo_fwdcolor=#b1ff67
     terminator      3864..4065
                     /label="AgTEF Terminator"
                     /ApEinfo_revcolor=#b4abac
                     /ApEinfo_fwdcolor=#b4abac
     misc_feature    2746..2888
                     /label="Con1"
                     /ApEinfo_revcolor=#ffef86
                     /ApEinfo_fwdcolor=#ffef86
     terminator      complement(4590..4686)
                     /label="AmpR Terminator"
                     /ApEinfo_revcolor=#f58a5e
                     /ApEinfo_fwdcolor=#f58a5e
     rep_origin      4070..4186
                     /label="CEN6"
                     /ApEinfo_revcolor=#d6b295
                     /ApEinfo_fwdcolor=#d6b295
ORIGIN
        1 caatattatt gaagcattta tcagggttat tgtctcatga gcggatacat atttgaatgt
       61 atttagaaaa ataaacaaat aggggttccg cgcacatttc cccgaaaagt gccacctgtc
      121 atgaccaaaa tcccttaacg tgagttttcg ttccactgag cgtcagaccc cgtagaaaag
      181 atcaaaggat cttcttgaga tccttttttt ctgcgcgtaa tctgctgctt gcaaacaaaa
      241 aaaccaccgc taccagcggt ggtttgtttg ccggatcaag agctaccaac tctttttccg
      301 aaggtaactg gcttcagcag agcgcagata ccaaatactg ttcttctagt gtagccgtag
      361 ttaggccacc acttcaagaa ctctgtagca ccgcctacat acctcgctct gctaatcctg
      421 ttaccagtgg ctgctgccag tggcgataag tcgtgtctta ccgggttgga ctcaagacga
      481 tagttaccgg ataaggcgca gcggtcgggc tgaacggggg gttcgtgcac acagcccagc
      541 ttggagcgaa cgacctacac cgaactgaga tacctacagc gtgagctatg agaaagcgcc
      601 acgcttcccg aagggagaaa ggcggacagg tatccggtaa gcggcagggt cggaacagga
      661 gagcgcacga gggagcttcc agggggaaac gcctggtatc tttatagtcc tgtcgggttt
      721 cgccacctct gacttgagcg tcgatttttg tgatgctcgt caggggggcg gagcctatgg
      781 aaaaacgcca gcaacgcggc ctttttacgg ttcctggcct tttgctggcc ttttgctcac
      841 atgttctttc ctgcgttatc ccctgattct gtggataacc gtgcggccgc ccctgaattc
      901 gcatctagat ggtagagcca caaacagccg gtacaagcaa cgatctccag gaccatctga
      961 atcatgcgcg gatgacacga actcacgacg gcgatcacag acattaaccc acagtacaga
     1021 cactgcgaca acgtggcaat tcgtcgcaat accgtctcac tgaactggcc gataattgca
     1081 gacgaacgca gttcgagttt atcattatca atactgccat ttcaaagaat acgtaaataa
     1141 ttaatagtag tgattttcct aactttattt agtcaaaaaa ttagcctttt aattctgctg
     1201 taacccgtac atgcccaaaa tagggggcgg gttacacaga atatataaca tcgtaggtgt
     1261 ctgggtgaac agtttattcc tggcatccac taaatataat ggagcccgct ttttaagctg
     1321 gcatccagaa aaaaaaagaa tcccagcacc aaaatattgt tttcttcacc aaccatcagt
     1381 tcataggtcc attctcttag cgcaactaca gagaacaggg gcacaaacag gcaaaaaacg
     1441 ggcacaacct caatggagtg atgcaacctg cctggagtaa atgatgacac aaggcaattg
     1501 acccacgcat gtatctatct cattttctta caccttctat taccttctgc tctctctgat
     1561 ttggaaaaag ctgaaaaaaa aggttgaaac cagttccctg aaattattcc cctacttgac
     1621 taataagtat ataaagacgg taggtattga ttgtaattct gtaaatctat ttcttaaact
     1681 tcttaaattc tacttttata gttagtcttt tttttagttt taaaacacca agaacttagt
     1741 ttcgaataaa cacacataaa caaacaaaag atctatggtt tctaaaggtg aagaattatt
     1801 cactggtgtt gtcccaattt tggttgaatt agatggtgat gttaatggtc acaaattttc
     1861 tgtctccggt gaaggtgaag gtgatgctac ttacggtaaa ttgaccttaa aatttatttg
     1921 tactactggt aaattgccag ttccatggcc aaccttagtc actactttat cttggggtgt
     1981 tcaatgtttt gcaagatacc cagatcatat gaaacaacat gactttttca agtctgccat
     2041 gccagaaggt tatgttcaag aaagaactat ttttttcaaa gatgacggta actacaagac
     2101 cagagctgaa gtcaagtttg aaggtgatac cttagttaat agaatcgaat taaaaggtat
     2161 tgattttaaa gaagatggta acattttagg tcacaaattg gaatacaatt atttctctga
     2221 caatgtttac atcactgctg acaaacaaaa gaatggtatc aaagctaact tcaaaattag
     2281 acacaacatt gaagatggtg gtgttcaatt agctgaccat tatcaacaaa atactccaat
     2341 tggtgatggt ccagtcttgt taccagacaa ccattactta tccactcaat ctaagttatc
     2401 caaagatcca aacgaaaaga gggaccacat ggtcttgtta gaatttgtta ctgctgctgg
     2461 tattaccttg ggtatggatg aattgtacaa aggatcctaa ctcgagataa agcaatcttg
     2521 atgaggataa tgattttttt ttgaatatac ataaatacta ccgtttttct gctagatttt
     2581 gtgatgacgt aaataagtac atattacttt ttaagccaag acaagattaa gcattaactt
     2641 tacccttttc tttctaagtt tcaatattag ttatcactgt ttaaaagtta tggcgagaac
     2701 gtcggcggtt aaaatatatt accctgaacg gctgccaatg agacgacggg gtcatcacgg
     2761 ctcatcatgc gccaaacaaa tgtgtgcaat acacgctcgg atgactgcat gatgaccgca
     2821 ctgactgggg acagcagatc cacctaagcc tgtgagagaa gcagacaccc gacagatcaa
     2881 ggcagttaac tagtgcactg cagtacagtt tagcttgcct cgtccccgcc gggtcacccg
     2941 gccagcgaca tggaggccca gaataccctc cttgacagtc ttgacgtgcg cagctcaggg
     3001 gcatgatgtg actgtcgccc gtacatttag cccatacatc cccatgtata atcatttgca
     3061 tccatacatt ttgatggccg cacggcgcga agcaaaaatt acggctcctc gctccagacc
     3121 tgcgagcagg gaaacgctcc cctcacagac gcgttgaatt gtccccacgc cgcgcccctg
     3181 tagagaaata taaaaggtta ggatttgcca ctgaggttct tctttcatat acttcctttt
     3241 aaaatcttgc taggatacag ttctcacatc acatccgaac ataaacaaaa atgggtacta
     3301 ccttagatga tacagcctac agatacagaa catcagtccc tggtgatgct gaagcaattg
     3361 aggctttaga cggttcattc accaccgaca ccgtctttag agtaaccgcc accggtgatg
     3421 gatttacctt aagagaagtc ccagtcgacc ctccattaac taaagtcttt ccagatgatg
     3481 aatctgatga cgaaagcgac gacggagaag atggtgaccc agattcaaga actttcgtag
     3541 catacggtga tgacggtgat ttggctggtt ttgtagtcgt ttcttattca ggttggaata
     3601 gaaggttgac cgttgaagat atagaagtcg ccccagagca tagaggtcat ggtgtaggaa
     3661 gagctttgat gggtttggct acagaatttg caagagagag aggagccggt catttatggt
     3721 tagaagttac taatgttaac gcccctgcta tccatgctta tagaagaatg ggtttcacat
     3781 tatgtggttt agatactgct ttatatgatg gaacagcatc tgacggtgaa caggccttgt
     3841 atatgtctat gccttgccct taaagtaact gacaataaaa agattcttgt tttcaagaac
     3901 ttgtcatttg tatagttttt ttatattgta gttgttctat tttaatcaaa tgttagcgtg
     3961 atttatattt tttttcgcct cgacatcatc tgcccagatg cgaagttaag tgcgcagaaa
     4021 gtaatatcat gcgtcaatcg tatgtgaatg ctggtcgcta tactggagta tcacgtgcta
     4081 taaaaataat tataatttaa attttttaat ataaatatat aaattaaaaa tagaaagtaa
     4141 aaaaagaaat taaagaaaaa atagtttttg ttttccgaag atgtaaaaga ctctaggggg
     4201 atcgccaaca aatactacct tttatcttgc tcttcctgct ctcaggtatt aatgccgaat
     4261 tgtttcatct tgtctgtgta gaaaaccaca cacgaaaatc ctgtgatttt acattttact
     4321 tatcgttaat cgaatgtata tctatttaat ctgcttttct tgtctaataa atatatatgt
     4381 aaagtacgct ttttgttgaa attttttaaa cctttgttta tttttttttc ttcattccgt
     4441 aactcttcta ccttctttat ttactttcta aaatccaaat acaaaacata aaaataaata
     4501 aacacagagt aaattcccaa attattccat cattaaaaga tacgaggcgc gtgtaagtta
     4561 caggcaagcg atccgtcccg agcggccgcg attatcaaaa aggatcttca cctagatcct
     4621 tttaaattaa aaatgaagtt ttaaatcaat ctaaagtata tatgagtaaa cttggtctga
     4681 cagttaccaa tgcttaatca gtgaggcacc tatctcagcg atctgtctat ttcgttcatc
     4741 catagttgcc tgactccccg tcgtgtagat aactacgata cgggagggct taccatctgg
     4801 ccccagtgct gcaatgatac cgcgggaccc acgctcaccg gctccagatt tatcagcaat
     4861 aaaccagcca gccggaaggg ccgagcgcag aagtggtcct gcaactttat ccgcctccat
     4921 ccagtctatt aattgttgcc gggaagctag agtaagtagt tcgccagtta atagtttgcg
     4981 caacgttgtt gccattgcta caggcatcgt ggtgtcacgc tcgtcgtttg gtatggcttc
     5041 attcagctcc ggttcccaac gatcaaggcg agttacatga tcccccatgt tgtgcaaaaa
     5101 agcggttagc tccttcggtc ctccgatcgt tgtcagaagt aagttggccg cagtgttatc
     5161 actcatggtt atggcagcac tgcataattc tcttactgtc atgccatccg taagatgctt
     5221 ttctgtgact ggtgagtact caaccaagtc attctgagaa tagtgtatgc ggcgaccgag
     5281 ttgctcttgc ccggcgtcaa tacgggataa taccgcgcca catagcagaa ctttaaaagt
     5341 gctcatcatt ggaaaacgtt cttcggggcg aaaactctca aggatcttac cgctgttgag
     5401 atccagttcg atgtaaccca ctcgtgcacc caactgatct tcagcatctt ttactttcac
     5461 cagcgtttct gggtgagcaa aaacaggaag gcaaaatgcc gcaaaaaagg gaataagggc
     5521 gacacggaaa tgttgaatac tcatactctt ccttttt
//
