# Supplementary material for: Establishing Probiotic Saccharomyces boulardii as a Model Organism for Synthesis and Delivery of Biomolecules
Source: bioRxiv preprint, doi:10.1101/2020.01.22.915389, version 1 (2020-01-23)
Supplement: Supplementary File 1 - Plasmids [file 915389_file03.zip › Supplementary File S1 - Plasmids/ISA006 ConLS pTDH3 mTurquoise2 tTDH1 ConR1 URA3 CEN6ARS4 AmpR-ColE1 (C-1).gb]

LOCUS       ISA006_ConLS,_pTDH3,_mT 5458 bp ds-DNA     circular     21-JAN-2020
DEFINITION  .
FEATURES             Location/Qualifiers
     promoter        complement(join(5449..5458,1..121))
                     /label="AmpR Promoter"
                     /ApEinfo_revcolor=#f58a5e
                     /ApEinfo_fwdcolor=#f58a5e
     misc_feature    913..1055
                     /label="ConS"
                     /ApEinfo_revcolor=#ffef86
                     /ApEinfo_fwdcolor=#ffef86
     protein_bind    1063..1066
                     /label="BsmBI"
                     /ApEinfo_revcolor=#b1ff67
                     /ApEinfo_fwdcolor=#b1ff67
     rep_origin      3974..4090
                     /label="CEN6"
                     /ApEinfo_revcolor=#d6b295
                     /ApEinfo_fwdcolor=#d6b295
     protein_bind    complement(2743..2748)
                     /label="BsmBI"
                     /ApEinfo_revcolor=#b1ff67
                     /ApEinfo_fwdcolor=#b1ff67
     misc_feature    2749..2891
                     /label="Con1"
                     /ApEinfo_revcolor=#ffef86
                     /ApEinfo_fwdcolor=#ffef86
     rep_origin      complement(122..885)
                     /label="ColE1"
                     /ApEinfo_revcolor=#7f7f7f
                     /ApEinfo_fwdcolor=#7f7f7f
     misc_feature    1063..1087
                     /label="ConS scar"
                     /ApEinfo_revcolor=#ffef86
                     /ApEinfo_fwdcolor=#ffef86
     CDS             3088..3891
                     /label="URA3"
                     /ApEinfo_revcolor=#faac61
                     /ApEinfo_fwdcolor=#faac61
     promoter        2911..3087
                     /label="ScURA3 Promoter"
                     /ApEinfo_revcolor=#faac61
                     /ApEinfo_fwdcolor=#faac61
     terminator      complement(4494..4590)
                     /label="AmpR Terminator"
                     /ApEinfo_revcolor=#f58a5e
                     /ApEinfo_fwdcolor=#f58a5e
     promoter        1092..1771
                     /label="ScTDH3 Promoter"
                     /ApEinfo_revcolor=#84b0dc
                     /ApEinfo_fwdcolor=#84b0dc
     protein_bind    1056..1061
                     /label="BsmBI"
                     /ApEinfo_revcolor=#b1ff67
                     /ApEinfo_fwdcolor=#b1ff67
     protein_bind    complement(2738..2741)
                     /label="BsmBI"
                     /ApEinfo_revcolor=#b1ff67
                     /ApEinfo_fwdcolor=#b1ff67
     CDS             complement(4591..5448)
                     /label="AmpR"
                     /ApEinfo_revcolor=#9f4240
                     /ApEinfo_fwdcolor=#9f4240
     terminator      3892..3969
                     /label="ScURA3 Terminator"
                     /ApEinfo_revcolor=#f8d3a9
                     /ApEinfo_fwdcolor=#f8d3a9
     rep_origin      4091..4481
                     /label="ARS4"
                     /ApEinfo_revcolor=#b4abac
                     /ApEinfo_fwdcolor=#b4abac
     terminator      2510..2733
                     /label="ScTDH1 Terminator"
                     /ApEinfo_revcolor=#ff9ccd
                     /ApEinfo_fwdcolor=#ff9ccd
     CDS             1781..2494
                     /label="mTurquoise2"
                     /ApEinfo_revcolor=#75c6a9
                     /ApEinfo_fwdcolor=#75c6a9
ORIGIN
        1 tttcaatatt attgaagcat ttatcagggt tattgtctca tgagcggata catatttgaa
       61 tgtatttaga aaaataaaca aataggggtt ccgcgcacat ttccccgaaa agtgccacct
      121 gtcatgacca aaatccctta acgtgagttt tcgttccact gagcgtcaga ccccgtagaa
      181 aagatcaaag gatcttcttg agatcctttt tttctgcgcg taatctgctg cttgcaaaca
      241 aaaaaaccac cgctaccagc ggtggtttgt ttgccggatc aagagctacc aactcttttt
      301 ccgaaggtaa ctggcttcag cagagcgcag ataccaaata ctgttcttct agtgtagccg
      361 tagttaggcc accacttcaa gaactctgta gcaccgccta catacctcgc tctgctaatc
      421 ctgttaccag tggctgctgc cagtggcgat aagtcgtgtc ttaccgggtt ggactcaaga
      481 cgatagttac cggataaggc gcagcggtcg ggctgaacgg ggggttcgtg cacacagccc
      541 agcttggagc gaacgaccta caccgaactg agatacctac agcgtgagct atgagaaagc
      601 gccacgcttc ccgaagggag aaaggcggac aggtatccgg taagcggcag ggtcggaaca
      661 ggagagcgca cgagggagct tccaggggga aacgcctggt atctttatag tcctgtcggg
      721 tttcgccacc tctgacttga gcgtcgattt ttgtgatgct cgtcaggggg gcggagccta
      781 tggaaaaacg ccagcaacgc ggccttttta cggttcctgg ccttttgctg gccttttgct
      841 cacatgttct ttcctgcgtt atcccctgat tctgtggata accgtgcggc cgcccctgaa
      901 ttcgcatcta gatggtagag ccacaaacag ccggtacaag caacgatctc caggaccatc
      961 tgaatcatgc gcggatgaca cgaactcacg acggcgatca cagacattaa cccacagtac
     1021 agacactgcg acaacgtggc aattcgtcgc aataccgtct cactgaactg gccgataatt
     1081 gcagacgaac gcagttcgag tttatcatta tcaatactgc catttcaaag aatacgtaaa
     1141 taattaatag tagtgatttt cctaacttta tttagtcaaa aaattagcct tttaattctg
     1201 ctgtaacccg tacatgccca aaataggggg cgggttacac agaatatata acatcgtagg
     1261 tgtctgggtg aacagtttat tcctggcatc cactaaatat aatggagccc gctttttaag
     1321 ctggcatcca gaaaaaaaaa gaatcccagc accaaaatat tgttttcttc accaaccatc
     1381 agttcatagg tccattctct tagcgcaact acagagaaca ggggcacaaa caggcaaaaa
     1441 acgggcacaa cctcaatgga gtgatgcaac ctgcctggag taaatgatga cacaaggcaa
     1501 ttgacccacg catgtatcta tctcattttc ttacaccttc tattaccttc tgctctctct
     1561 gatttggaaa aagctgaaaa aaaaggttga aaccagttcc ctgaaattat tcccctactt
     1621 gactaataag tatataaaga cggtaggtat tgattgtaat tctgtaaatc tatttcttaa
     1681 acttcttaaa ttctactttt atagttagtc ttttttttag ttttaaaaca ccaagaactt
     1741 agtttcgaat aaacacacat aaacaaacaa aagatctatg gtttctaaag gtgaagaatt
     1801 attcactggt gttgtcccaa ttttggttga attagatggt gatgttaatg gtcacaaatt
     1861 ttctgtctcc ggtgaaggtg aaggtgatgc tacttacggt aaattgacct taaaatttat
     1921 ttgtactact ggtaaattgc cagttccatg gccaacctta gtcactactt tatcttgggg
     1981 tgttcaatgt tttgcaagat acccagatca tatgaaacaa catgactttt tcaagtctgc
     2041 catgccagaa ggttatgttc aagaaagaac tatttttttc aaagatgacg gtaactacaa
     2101 gaccagagct gaagtcaagt ttgaaggtga taccttagtt aatagaatcg aattaaaagg
     2161 tattgatttt aaagaagatg gtaacatttt aggtcacaaa ttggaataca attatttctc
     2221 tgacaatgtt tacatcactg ctgacaaaca aaagaatggt atcaaagcta acttcaaaat
     2281 tagacacaac attgaagatg gtggtgttca attagctgac cattatcaac aaaatactcc
     2341 aattggtgat ggtccagtct tgttaccaga caaccattac ttatccactc aatctaagtt
     2401 atccaaagat ccaaacgaaa agagggacca catggtcttg ttagaatttg ttactgctgc
     2461 tggtattacc ttgggtatgg atgaattgta caaaggatcc taactcgaga taaagcaatc
     2521 ttgatgagga taatgatttt tttttgaata tacataaata ctaccgtttt tctgctagat
     2581 tttgtgatga cgtaaataag tacatattac tttttaagcc aagacaagat taagcattaa
     2641 ctttaccctt ttctttctaa gtttcaatat tagttatcac tgtttaaaag ttatggcgag
     2701 aacgtcggcg gttaaaatat attaccctga acggctgcca atgagacgac ggggtcatca
     2761 cggctcatca tgcgccaaac aaatgtgtgc aatacacgct cggatgactg catgatgacc
     2821 gcactgactg gggacagcag atccacctaa gcctgtgaga gaagcagaca cccgacagat
     2881 caaggcagtt aactagtgca ctgcagtaca cggtttcctt gaaatttttt tgattcggta
     2941 atctccgaac agaaggaaga acgaaggaag gagcacagac ttagattggt atatatacgc
     3001 atatgtagtg ttgaagaaac atgaaattgc ccagtattct taacccaact gcacagaaca
     3061 aaaacgtgca ggaaacgaag ataaatcatg tcgaaagcta catataagga acgtgctgct
     3121 actcatccta gtcctgttgc tgccaagcta tttaatatca tgcacgaaaa gcaaacaaac
     3181 ttgtgtgctt cattggatgt tcgtaccacc aaggaattac tggagttagt tgaagcatta
     3241 ggtcccaaaa tttgtttact aaaaacacat gtggatatct tgactgattt ttccatggag
     3301 ggcacagtta agccgctaaa ggcattatcc gccaagtaca attttttact cttcgaggac
     3361 agaaaatttg ctgacattgg taatacagtc aaattgcagt actctgcggg tgtatacaga
     3421 atagcagaat gggcagacat tacgaatgca cacggtgtgg tgggcccagg tattgttagc
     3481 ggtttgaagc aggcggcaga agaagtaaca aaggaaccta gaggcctttt gatgttagca
     3541 gaattgtcat gcaagggctc cctatctact ggagaatata ctaagggtac tgttgacatt
     3601 gcgaagagcg acaaagattt tgttatcggc tttattgctc aaagagacat gggtggaaga
     3661 gatgaaggtt acgattggtt gattatgaca cccggtgtgg gtttagatga caagggagat
     3721 gcattgggtc aacagtatag aaccgtggat gatgtggttt ctacaggatc tgacattatt
     3781 attgttggaa gaggactatt tgcaaaggga agggatgcta aggtagaggg tgaacgttac
     3841 agaaaagcag gctgggaagc atatttgaga agatgcggcc agcaaaacta aaaaactgta
     3901 ttataagtaa atgcatgtat actaaactca caaattagag cttcaattta attatatcag
     3961 ttattacccg agtatcacgt gctataaaaa taattataat ttaaattttt taatataaat
     4021 atataaatta aaaatagaaa gtaaaaaaag aaattaaaga aaaaatagtt tttgttttcc
     4081 gaagatgtaa aagactctag ggggatcgcc aacaaatact accttttatc ttgctcttcc
     4141 tgctctcagg tattaatgcc gaattgtttc atcttgtctg tgtagaaaac cacacacgaa
     4201 aatcctgtga ttttacattt tacttatcgt taatcgaatg tatatctatt taatctgctt
     4261 ttcttgtcta ataaatatat atgtaaagta cgctttttgt tgaaattttt taaacctttg
     4321 tttatttttt tttcttcatt ccgtaactct tctaccttct ttatttactt tctaaaatcc
     4381 aaatacaaaa cataaaaata aataaacaca gagtaaattc ccaaattatt ccatcattaa
     4441 aagatacgag gcgcgtgtaa gttacaggca agcgatccgt cccgagcggc cgcgattatc
     4501 aaaaaggatc ttcacctaga tccttttaaa ttaaaaatga agttttaaat caatctaaag
     4561 tatatatgag taaacttggt ctgacagtta ccaatgctta atcagtgagg cacctatctc
     4621 agcgatctgt ctatttcgtt catccatagt tgcctgactc cccgtcgtgt agataactac
     4681 gatacgggag ggcttaccat ctggccccag tgctgcaatg ataccgcggg acccacgctc
     4741 accggctcca gatttatcag caataaacca gccagccgga agggccgagc gcagaagtgg
     4801 tcctgcaact ttatccgcct ccatccagtc tattaattgt tgccgggaag ctagagtaag
     4861 tagttcgcca gttaatagtt tgcgcaacgt tgttgccatt gctacaggca tcgtggtgtc
     4921 acgctcgtcg tttggtatgg cttcattcag ctccggttcc caacgatcaa ggcgagttac
     4981 atgatccccc atgttgtgca aaaaagcggt tagctccttc ggtcctccga tcgttgtcag
     5041 aagtaagttg gccgcagtgt tatcactcat ggttatggca gcactgcata attctcttac
     5101 tgtcatgcca tccgtaagat gcttttctgt gactggtgag tactcaacca agtcattctg
     5161 agaatagtgt atgcggcgac cgagttgctc ttgcccggcg tcaatacggg ataataccgc
     5221 gccacatagc agaactttaa aagtgctcat cattggaaaa cgttcttcgg ggcgaaaact
     5281 ctcaaggatc ttaccgctgt tgagatccag ttcgatgtaa cccactcgtg cacccaactg
     5341 atcttcagca tcttttactt tcaccagcgt ttctgggtga gcaaaaacag gaaggcaaaa
     5401 tgccgcaaaa aagggaataa gggcgacacg gaaatgttga atactcatac tcttcctt
//
