# Supplementary material for: Establishing Probiotic Saccharomyces boulardii as a Model Organism for Synthesis and Delivery of Biomolecules
Source: bioRxiv preprint, doi:10.1101/2020.01.22.915389, version 1 (2020-01-23)
Supplement: Supplementary File 1 - Plasmids [file 915389_file03.zip › Supplementary File S1 - Plasmids/ISA007 ConLS TDH3 venus tTDH1 ConR1 URA3 2micron AmpR-ColE1 (C-3).gb]

LOCUS       ISA007_ConLS,_TDH3,_ven 5948 bp ds-DNA     circular     21-JAN-2020
DEFINITION  .
FEATURES             Location/Qualifiers
     protein_bind    complement(2741..2746)
                     /label="BsmBI"
                     /ApEinfo_revcolor=#b1ff67
                     /ApEinfo_fwdcolor=#b1ff67
     protein_bind    1064..1067
                     /label="BsmBI"
                     /ApEinfo_revcolor=#b1ff67
                     /ApEinfo_fwdcolor=#b1ff67
     rep_origin      3972..4934
                     /label="2micron"
                     /ApEinfo_revcolor=#d6b295
                     /ApEinfo_fwdcolor=#d6b295
     misc_feature    1064..1088
                     /label="ConS scar"
                     /ApEinfo_revcolor=#ffef86
                     /ApEinfo_fwdcolor=#ffef86
     CDS             3086..3889
                     /label="URA3"
                     /ApEinfo_revcolor=#faac61
                     /ApEinfo_fwdcolor=#faac61
     misc_feature    914..1056
                     /label="ConS"
                     /ApEinfo_revcolor=#ffef86
                     /ApEinfo_fwdcolor=#ffef86
     promoter        1093..1772
                     /label="ScTDH3 Promoter"
                     /ApEinfo_revcolor=#84b0dc
                     /ApEinfo_fwdcolor=#84b0dc
     rep_origin      4935..4972
                     /label="FRT site"
                     /ApEinfo_revcolor=#b4abac
                     /ApEinfo_fwdcolor=#b4abac
     misc_feature    2747..2889
                     /label="Con1"
                     /ApEinfo_revcolor=#ffef86
                     /ApEinfo_fwdcolor=#ffef86
     promoter        complement(join(5940..5948,1..122))
                     /label="AmpR Promoter"
                     /ApEinfo_revcolor=#f58a5e
                     /ApEinfo_fwdcolor=#f58a5e
     rep_origin      complement(123..886)
                     /label="ColE1"
                     /ApEinfo_revcolor=#7f7f7f
                     /ApEinfo_fwdcolor=#7f7f7f
     terminator      complement(4985..5081)
                     /label="AmpR Terminator"
                     /ApEinfo_revcolor=#f58a5e
                     /ApEinfo_fwdcolor=#f58a5e
     protein_bind    complement(2736..2739)
                     /label="BsmBI"
                     /ApEinfo_revcolor=#b1ff67
                     /ApEinfo_fwdcolor=#b1ff67
     promoter        2909..3085
                     /label="ScURA3 Promoter"
                     /ApEinfo_revcolor=#faac61
                     /ApEinfo_fwdcolor=#faac61
     terminator      2508..2731
                     /label="ScTDH1 Terminator"
                     /ApEinfo_revcolor=#ff9ccd
                     /ApEinfo_fwdcolor=#ff9ccd
     CDS             complement(5082..5939)
                     /label="AmpR"
                     /ApEinfo_revcolor=#9f4240
                     /ApEinfo_fwdcolor=#9f4240
     CDS             1782..2492
                     /label="Venus"
                     /ApEinfo_revcolor=#b1ff67
                     /ApEinfo_fwdcolor=#b1ff67
     terminator      3890..3967
                     /label="ScURA3 Terminator"
                     /ApEinfo_revcolor=#f8d3a9
                     /ApEinfo_fwdcolor=#f8d3a9
     protein_bind    1057..1062
                     /label="BsmBI"
                     /ApEinfo_revcolor=#b1ff67
                     /ApEinfo_fwdcolor=#b1ff67
ORIGIN
        1 ttttcaatat tattgaagca tttatcaggg ttattgtctc atgagcggat acatatttga
       61 atgtatttag aaaaataaac aaataggggt tccgcgcaca tttccccgaa aagtgccacc
      121 tgtcatgacc aaaatccctt aacgtgagtt ttcgttccac tgagcgtcag accccgtaga
      181 aaagatcaaa ggatcttctt gagatccttt ttttctgcgc gtaatctgct gcttgcaaac
      241 aaaaaaacca ccgctaccag cggtggtttg tttgccggat caagagctac caactctttt
      301 tccgaaggta actggcttca gcagagcgca gataccaaat actgttcttc tagtgtagcc
      361 gtagttaggc caccacttca agaactctgt agcaccgcct acatacctcg ctctgctaat
      421 cctgttacca gtggctgctg ccagtggcga taagtcgtgt cttaccgggt tggactcaag
      481 acgatagtta ccggataagg cgcagcggtc gggctgaacg gggggttcgt gcacacagcc
      541 cagcttggag cgaacgacct acaccgaact gagataccta cagcgtgagc tatgagaaag
      601 cgccacgctt cccgaaggga gaaaggcgga caggtatccg gtaagcggca gggtcggaac
      661 aggagagcgc acgagggagc ttccaggggg aaacgcctgg tatctttata gtcctgtcgg
      721 gtttcgccac ctctgacttg agcgtcgatt tttgtgatgc tcgtcagggg ggcggagcct
      781 atggaaaaac gccagcaacg cggccttttt acggttcctg gccttttgct ggccttttgc
      841 tcacatgttc tttcctgcgt tatcccctga ttctgtggat aaccgtgcgg ccgcccctga
      901 attcgcatct agatggtaga gccacaaaca gccggtacaa gcaacgatct ccaggaccat
      961 ctgaatcatg cgcggatgac acgaactcac gacggcgatc acagacatta acccacagta
     1021 cagacactgc gacaacgtgg caattcgtcg caataccgtc tcactgaact ggccgataat
     1081 tgcagacgaa cgcagttcga gtttatcatt atcaatactg ccatttcaaa gaatacgtaa
     1141 ataattaata gtagtgattt tcctaacttt atttagtcaa aaaattagcc ttttaattct
     1201 gctgtaaccc gtacatgccc aaaatagggg gcgggttaca cagaatatat aacatcgtag
     1261 gtgtctgggt gaacagttta ttcctggcat ccactaaata taatggagcc cgctttttaa
     1321 gctggcatcc agaaaaaaaa agaatcccag caccaaaata ttgttttctt caccaaccat
     1381 cagttcatag gtccattctc ttagcgcaac tacagagaac aggggcacaa acaggcaaaa
     1441 aacgggcaca acctcaatgg agtgatgcaa cctgcctgga gtaaatgatg acacaaggca
     1501 attgacccac gcatgtatct atctcatttt cttacacctt ctattacctt ctgctctctc
     1561 tgatttggaa aaagctgaaa aaaaaggttg aaaccagttc cctgaaatta ttcccctact
     1621 tgactaataa gtatataaag acggtaggta ttgattgtaa ttctgtaaat ctatttctta
     1681 aacttcttaa attctacttt tatagttagt ctttttttta gttttaaaac accaagaact
     1741 tagtttcgaa taaacacaca taaacaaaca aaagatctat gtctaaaggt gaagaattat
     1801 tcactggtgt tgtcccaatt ttggttgaat tagatggtga tgttaatggt cacaaatttt
     1861 ctgtctccgg tgaaggtgaa ggtgatgcta cttacggtaa attgacctta aaattgattt
     1921 gtactactgg taaattgcca gttccatggc caaccttagt cactacttta ggttatggtt
     1981 tgcaatgttt tgctagatac ccagatcata tgaaacaaca tgactttttc aagtctgcca
     2041 tgccagaagg ttatgttcaa gaaagaacta tttttttcaa agatgacggt aactacaaga
     2101 ccagagctga agtcaagttt gaaggtgata ccttagttaa tagaatcgaa ttaaaaggta
     2161 ttgattttaa agaaggtggt aacattttag gtcacaaatt ggaatacaac tataactctc
     2221 acaatgttta catcactgct gacaaacaaa agaatggtat caaagctaac ttcaaaatta
     2281 gacacaacat tgaagatggt ggtgttcaat tagctgacca ttatcaacaa aatactccaa
     2341 ttggtgatgg tccagtcttg ttaccagaca accattactt atcctatcaa tctgccttat
     2401 ccaaagatcc aaacgaaaag agagatcaca tggtcttgtt agaatttgtt actgctgctg
     2461 gtattaccca tggtatggat gaattgtaca aaggatccta actcgagata aagcaatctt
     2521 gatgaggata atgatttttt tttgaatata cataaatact accgtttttc tgctagattt
     2581 tgtgatgacg taaataagta catattactt tttaagccaa gacaagatta agcattaact
     2641 ttaccctttt ctttctaagt ttcaatatta gttatcactg tttaaaagtt atggcgagaa
     2701 cgtcggcggt taaaatatat taccctgaac ggctgccaat gagacgacgg ggtcatcacg
     2761 gctcatcatg cgccaaacaa atgtgtgcaa tacacgctcg gatgactgca tgatgaccgc
     2821 actgactggg gacagcagat ccacctaagc ctgtgagaga agcagacacc cgacagatca
     2881 aggcagttaa ctagtgcact gcagtacacg gtttccttga aatttttttg attcggtaat
     2941 ctccgaacag aaggaagaac gaaggaagga gcacagactt agattggtat atatacgcat
     3001 atgtagtgtt gaagaaacat gaaattgccc agtattctta acccaactgc acagaacaaa
     3061 aacgtgcagg aaacgaagat aaatcatgtc gaaagctaca tataaggaac gtgctgctac
     3121 tcatcctagt cctgttgctg ccaagctatt taatatcatg cacgaaaagc aaacaaactt
     3181 gtgtgcttca ttggatgttc gtaccaccaa ggaattactg gagttagttg aagcattagg
     3241 tcccaaaatt tgtttactaa aaacacatgt ggatatcttg actgattttt ccatggaggg
     3301 cacagttaag ccgctaaagg cattatccgc caagtacaat tttttactct tcgaggacag
     3361 aaaatttgct gacattggta atacagtcaa attgcagtac tctgcgggtg tatacagaat
     3421 agcagaatgg gcagacatta cgaatgcaca cggtgtggtg ggcccaggta ttgttagcgg
     3481 tttgaagcag gcggcagaag aagtaacaaa ggaacctaga ggccttttga tgttagcaga
     3541 attgtcatgc aagggctccc tatctactgg agaatatact aagggtactg ttgacattgc
     3601 gaagagcgac aaagattttg ttatcggctt tattgctcaa agagacatgg gtggaagaga
     3661 tgaaggttac gattggttga ttatgacacc cggtgtgggt ttagatgaca agggagatgc
     3721 attgggtcaa cagtatagaa ccgtggatga tgtggtttct acaggatctg acattattat
     3781 tgttggaaga ggactatttg caaagggaag ggatgctaag gtagagggtg aacgttacag
     3841 aaaagcaggc tgggaagcat atttgagaag atgcggccag caaaactaaa aaactgtatt
     3901 ataagtaaat gcatgtatac taaactcaca aattagagct tcaatttaat tatatcagtt
     3961 attacccgag taacgaagca tctgtgcttc attttgtaga acaaaaatgc aacgcgagag
     4021 cgctaatttt tcaaacaaag aatctgagct gcatttttac agaacagaaa tgcaacgcga
     4081 aagcgctatt ttaccaacga agaatctgtg cttcattttt gtaaaacaaa aatgcaacgc
     4141 gagagcgcta atttttcaaa caaagaatct gagctgcatt tttacagaac agaaatgcaa
     4201 cgcgagagcg ctattttacc aacaaagaat ctatacttct tttttgttct acaaaaatgc
     4261 atcccgagag cgctattttt ctaacaaagc atcttagatt actttttttc tcctttgtgc
     4321 gctctataat gcagtctctt gataactttt tgcactgtag gtccgttaag gttagaagaa
     4381 ggctactttg gtgtctattt tctcttccat aaaaaaagcc tgactccact tcccgcgttt
     4441 actgattact agcgaagctg cgggtgcatt ttttcaagat aaaggcatcc ccgattatat
     4501 tctataccga tgtggattgc gcatactttg tgaacagaaa gtgatagcgt tgatgattct
     4561 tcattggtca gaaaattatg aacggtttct tctattttgt ctctatatac tacgtatagg
     4621 aaatgtttac attttcgtat tgttttcgat tcactctatg aatagttctt actacaattt
     4681 ttttgtctaa agagtaatac tagagataaa cataaaaaat gtagaggtcg agtttagatg
     4741 caagttcaag gagcgaaagg tggatgggta ggttatatag ggatatagca cagagatata
     4801 tagcaaagag atacttttga gcaatgtttg tggaagcggt attcgcaata ttttagtagc
     4861 tcgttacagt ccggtgcgtt tttggttttt tgaaagtgcg tcatcagagc gcttttggtt
     4921 ttcaaaagcg ctctgaagtt cctatacttt ctagctagag aataggaact tcccgagcgg
     4981 ccgcgattat caaaaaggat cttcacctag atccttttaa attaaaaatg aagttttaaa
     5041 tcaatctaaa gtatatatga gtaaacttgg tctgacagtt accaatgctt aatcagtgag
     5101 gcacctatct cagcgatctg tctatttcgt tcatccatag ttgcctgact ccccgtcgtg
     5161 tagataacta cgatacggga gggcttacca tctggcccca gtgctgcaat gataccgcgg
     5221 gacccacgct caccggctcc agatttatca gcaataaacc agccagccgg aagggccgag
     5281 cgcagaagtg gtcctgcaac tttatccgcc tccatccagt ctattaattg ttgccgggaa
     5341 gctagagtaa gtagttcgcc agttaatagt ttgcgcaacg ttgttgccat tgctacaggc
     5401 atcgtggtgt cacgctcgtc gtttggtatg gcttcattca gctccggttc ccaacgatca
     5461 aggcgagtta catgatcccc catgttgtgc aaaaaagcgg ttagctcctt cggtcctccg
     5521 atcgttgtca gaagtaagtt ggccgcagtg ttatcactca tggttatggc agcactgcat
     5581 aattctctta ctgtcatgcc atccgtaaga tgcttttctg tgactggtga gtactcaacc
     5641 aagtcattct gagaatagtg tatgcggcga ccgagttgct cttgcccggc gtcaatacgg
     5701 gataataccg cgccacatag cagaacttta aaagtgctca tcattggaaa acgttcttcg
     5761 gggcgaaaac tctcaaggat cttaccgctg ttgagatcca gttcgatgta acccactcgt
     5821 gcacccaact gatcttcagc atcttttact ttcaccagcg tttctgggtg agcaaaaaca
     5881 ggaaggcaaa atgccgcaaa aaagggaata agggcgacac ggaaatgttg aatactcata
     5941 ctcttcct
//
