# Supplementary material for: Establishing Probiotic Saccharomyces boulardii as a Model Organism for Synthesis and Delivery of Biomolecules
Source: bioRxiv preprint, doi:10.1101/2020.01.22.915389, version 1 (2020-01-23)
Supplement: Supplementary File 1 - Plasmids [file 915389_file03.zip › Supplementary File S1 - Plasmids/ISA008 ConLS pTDH3 Venus tTDH1 ConR1 NourseothricinR CEN6ARS4 AmpR-ColE1 (C-2).gb]

LOCUS       ISA008_ConLS,_pTDH3,_Ve 5554 bp ds-DNA     circular     21-JAN-2020
DEFINITION  .
FEATURES             Location/Qualifiers
     terminator      2507..2730
                     /label="ScTDH1 Terminator"
                     /ApEinfo_revcolor=#ff9ccd
                     /ApEinfo_fwdcolor=#ff9ccd
     promoter        2912..3288
                     /label="AgTEF Promoter"
                     /ApEinfo_revcolor=#b4abac
                     /ApEinfo_fwdcolor=#b4abac
     misc_feature    913..1055
                     /label="ConS"
                     /ApEinfo_revcolor=#ffef86
                     /ApEinfo_fwdcolor=#ffef86
     promoter        1092..1771
                     /label="ScTDH3 Promoter"
                     /ApEinfo_revcolor=#84b0dc
                     /ApEinfo_fwdcolor=#84b0dc
     promoter        complement(join(5545..5554,1..121))
                     /label="AmpR Promoter"
                     /ApEinfo_revcolor=#f58a5e
                     /ApEinfo_fwdcolor=#f58a5e
     CDS             complement(4687..5544)
                     /label="AmpR"
                     /ApEinfo_revcolor=#9f4240
                     /ApEinfo_fwdcolor=#9f4240
     CDS             1781..2491
                     /label="Venus"
                     /ApEinfo_revcolor=#b1ff67
                     /ApEinfo_fwdcolor=#b1ff67
     terminator      3864..4065
                     /label="AgTEF Terminator"
                     /ApEinfo_revcolor=#b4abac
                     /ApEinfo_fwdcolor=#b4abac
     protein_bind    complement(2735..2738)
                     /label="BsmBI"
                     /ApEinfo_revcolor=#b1ff67
                     /ApEinfo_fwdcolor=#b1ff67
     rep_origin      4070..4186
                     /label="CEN6"
                     /ApEinfo_revcolor=#d6b295
                     /ApEinfo_fwdcolor=#d6b295
     rep_origin      4187..4577
                     /label="ARS4"
                     /ApEinfo_revcolor=#b4abac
                     /ApEinfo_fwdcolor=#b4abac
     misc_feature    1063..1087
                     /label="ConS scar"
                     /ApEinfo_revcolor=#ffef86
                     /ApEinfo_fwdcolor=#ffef86
     misc_feature    2746..2888
                     /label="Con1"
                     /ApEinfo_revcolor=#ffef86
                     /ApEinfo_fwdcolor=#ffef86
     protein_bind    complement(2740..2745)
                     /label="BsmBI"
                     /ApEinfo_revcolor=#b1ff67
                     /ApEinfo_fwdcolor=#b1ff67
     rep_origin      complement(122..885)
                     /label="ColE1"
                     /ApEinfo_revcolor=#7f7f7f
                     /ApEinfo_fwdcolor=#7f7f7f
     terminator      complement(4590..4686)
                     /label="AmpR Terminator"
                     /ApEinfo_revcolor=#f58a5e
                     /ApEinfo_fwdcolor=#f58a5e
     protein_bind    1056..1061
                     /label="BsmBI"
                     /ApEinfo_revcolor=#b1ff67
                     /ApEinfo_fwdcolor=#b1ff67
     CDS             3291..3863
                     /label="NAT (Nourseothricin Acetyltransferase)"
                     /ApEinfo_revcolor=#d59687
                     /ApEinfo_fwdcolor=#d59687
     protein_bind    1063..1066
                     /label="BsmBI"
                     /ApEinfo_revcolor=#b1ff67
                     /ApEinfo_fwdcolor=#b1ff67
ORIGIN
        1 tttcaatatt attgaagcat ttatcagggt tattgtctca tgagcggata catatttgaa
       61 tgtatttaga aaaataaaca aataggggtt ccgcgcacat ttccccgaaa agtgccacct
      121 gtcatgacca aaatccctta acgtgagttt tcgttccact gagcgtcaga ccccgtagaa
      181 aagatcaaag gatcttcttg agatcctttt tttctgcgcg taatctgctg cttgcaaaca
      241 aaaaaaccac cgctaccagc ggtggtttgt ttgccggatc aagagctacc aactcttttt
      301 ccgaaggtaa ctggcttcag cagagcgcag ataccaaata ctgttcttct agtgtagccg
      361 tagttaggcc accacttcaa gaactctgta gcaccgccta catacctcgc tctgctaatc
      421 ctgttaccag tggctgctgc cagtggcgat aagtcgtgtc ttaccgggtt ggactcaaga
      481 cgatagttac cggataaggc gcagcggtcg ggctgaacgg ggggttcgtg cacacagccc
      541 agcttggagc gaacgaccta caccgaactg agatacctac agcgtgagct atgagaaagc
      601 gccacgcttc ccgaagggag aaaggcggac aggtatccgg taagcggcag ggtcggaaca
      661 ggagagcgca cgagggagct tccaggggga aacgcctggt atctttatag tcctgtcggg
      721 tttcgccacc tctgacttga gcgtcgattt ttgtgatgct cgtcaggggg gcggagccta
      781 tggaaaaacg ccagcaacgc ggccttttta cggttcctgg ccttttgctg gccttttgct
      841 cacatgttct ttcctgcgtt atcccctgat tctgtggata accgtgcggc cgcccctgaa
      901 ttcgcatcta gatggtagag ccacaaacag ccggtacaag caacgatctc caggaccatc
      961 tgaatcatgc gcggatgaca cgaactcacg acggcgatca cagacattaa cccacagtac
     1021 agacactgcg acaacgtggc aattcgtcgc aataccgtct cactgaactg gccgataatt
     1081 gcagacgaac gcagttcgag tttatcatta tcaatactgc catttcaaag aatacgtaaa
     1141 taattaatag tagtgatttt cctaacttta tttagtcaaa aaattagcct tttaattctg
     1201 ctgtaacccg tacatgccca aaataggggg cgggttacac agaatatata acatcgtagg
     1261 tgtctgggtg aacagtttat tcctggcatc cactaaatat aatggagccc gctttttaag
     1321 ctggcatcca gaaaaaaaaa gaatcccagc accaaaatat tgttttcttc accaaccatc
     1381 agttcatagg tccattctct tagcgcaact acagagaaca ggggcacaaa caggcaaaaa
     1441 acgggcacaa cctcaatgga gtgatgcaac ctgcctggag taaatgatga cacaaggcaa
     1501 ttgacccacg catgtatcta tctcattttc ttacaccttc tattaccttc tgctctctct
     1561 gatttggaaa aagctgaaaa aaaaggttga aaccagttcc ctgaaattat tcccctactt
     1621 gactaataag tatataaaga cggtaggtat tgattgtaat tctgtaaatc tatttcttaa
     1681 acttcttaaa ttctactttt atagttagtc ttttttttag ttttaaaaca ccaagaactt
     1741 agtttcgaat aaacacacat aaacaaacaa aagatctatg tctaaaggtg aagaattatt
     1801 cactggtgtt gtcccaattt tggttgaatt agatggtgat gttaatggtc acaaattttc
     1861 tgtctccggt gaaggtgaag gtgatgctac ttacggtaaa ttgaccttaa aattgatttg
     1921 tactactggt aaattgccag ttccatggcc aaccttagtc actactttag gttatggttt
     1981 gcaatgtttt gctagatacc cagatcatat gaaacaacat gactttttca agtctgccat
     2041 gccagaaggt tatgttcaag aaagaactat ttttttcaaa gatgacggta actacaagac
     2101 cagagctgaa gtcaagtttg aaggtgatac cttagttaat agaatcgaat taaaaggtat
     2161 tgattttaaa gaaggtggta acattttagg tcacaaattg gaatacaact ataactctca
     2221 caatgtttac atcactgctg acaaacaaaa gaatggtatc aaagctaact tcaaaattag
     2281 acacaacatt gaagatggtg gtgttcaatt agctgaccat tatcaacaaa atactccaat
     2341 tggtgatggt ccagtcttgt taccagacaa ccattactta tcctatcaat ctgccttatc
     2401 caaagatcca aacgaaaaga gagatcacat ggtcttgtta gaatttgtta ctgctgctgg
     2461 tattacccat ggtatggatg aattgtacaa aggatcctaa ctcgagataa agcaatcttg
     2521 atgaggataa tgattttttt ttgaatatac ataaatacta ccgtttttct gctagatttt
     2581 gtgatgacgt aaataagtac atattacttt ttaagccaag acaagattaa gcattaactt
     2641 tacccttttc tttctaagtt tcaatattag ttatcactgt ttaaaagtta tggcgagaac
     2701 gtcggcggtt aaaatatatt accctgaacg gctgccaatg agacgacggg gtcatcacgg
     2761 ctcatcatgc gccaaacaaa tgtgtgcaat acacgctcgg atgactgcat gatgaccgca
     2821 ctgactgggg acagcagatc cacctaagcc tgtgagagaa gcagacaccc gacagatcaa
     2881 ggcagttaac tagtgcactg cagtacagtt tagcttgcct cgtccccgcc gggtcacccg
     2941 gccagcgaca tggaggccca gaataccctc cttgacagtc ttgacgtgcg cagctcaggg
     3001 gcatgatgtg actgtcgccc gtacatttag cccatacatc cccatgtata atcatttgca
     3061 tccatacatt ttgatggccg cacggcgcga agcaaaaatt acggctcctc gctccagacc
     3121 tgcgagcagg gaaacgctcc cctcacagac gcgttgaatt gtccccacgc cgcgcccctg
     3181 tagagaaata taaaaggtta ggatttgcca ctgaggttct tctttcatat acttcctttt
     3241 aaaatcttgc taggatacag ttctcacatc acatccgaac ataaacaaaa atgggtacta
     3301 ccttagatga tacagcctac agatacagaa catcagtccc tggtgatgct gaagcaattg
     3361 aggctttaga cggttcattc accaccgaca ccgtctttag agtaaccgcc accggtgatg
     3421 gatttacctt aagagaagtc ccagtcgacc ctccattaac taaagtcttt ccagatgatg
     3481 aatctgatga cgaaagcgac gacggagaag atggtgaccc agattcaaga actttcgtag
     3541 catacggtga tgacggtgat ttggctggtt ttgtagtcgt ttcttattca ggttggaata
     3601 gaaggttgac cgttgaagat atagaagtcg ccccagagca tagaggtcat ggtgtaggaa
     3661 gagctttgat gggtttggct acagaatttg caagagagag aggagccggt catttatggt
     3721 tagaagttac taatgttaac gcccctgcta tccatgctta tagaagaatg ggtttcacat
     3781 tatgtggttt agatactgct ttatatgatg gaacagcatc tgacggtgaa caggccttgt
     3841 atatgtctat gccttgccct taaagtaact gacaataaaa agattcttgt tttcaagaac
     3901 ttgtcatttg tatagttttt ttatattgta gttgttctat tttaatcaaa tgttagcgtg
     3961 atttatattt tttttcgcct cgacatcatc tgcccagatg cgaagttaag tgcgcagaaa
     4021 gtaatatcat gcgtcaatcg tatgtgaatg ctggtcgcta tactggagta tcacgtgcta
     4081 taaaaataat tataatttaa attttttaat ataaatatat aaattaaaaa tagaaagtaa
     4141 aaaaagaaat taaagaaaaa atagtttttg ttttccgaag atgtaaaaga ctctaggggg
     4201 atcgccaaca aatactacct tttatcttgc tcttcctgct ctcaggtatt aatgccgaat
     4261 tgtttcatct tgtctgtgta gaaaaccaca cacgaaaatc ctgtgatttt acattttact
     4321 tatcgttaat cgaatgtata tctatttaat ctgcttttct tgtctaataa atatatatgt
     4381 aaagtacgct ttttgttgaa attttttaaa cctttgttta tttttttttc ttcattccgt
     4441 aactcttcta ccttctttat ttactttcta aaatccaaat acaaaacata aaaataaata
     4501 aacacagagt aaattcccaa attattccat cattaaaaga tacgaggcgc gtgtaagtta
     4561 caggcaagcg atccgtcccg agcggccgcg attatcaaaa aggatcttca cctagatcct
     4621 tttaaattaa aaatgaagtt ttaaatcaat ctaaagtata tatgagtaaa cttggtctga
     4681 cagttaccaa tgcttaatca gtgaggcacc tatctcagcg atctgtctat ttcgttcatc
     4741 catagttgcc tgactccccg tcgtgtagat aactacgata cgggagggct taccatctgg
     4801 ccccagtgct gcaatgatac cgcgggaccc acgctcaccg gctccagatt tatcagcaat
     4861 aaaccagcca gccggaaggg ccgagcgcag aagtggtcct gcaactttat ccgcctccat
     4921 ccagtctatt aattgttgcc gggaagctag agtaagtagt tcgccagtta atagtttgcg
     4981 caacgttgtt gccattgcta caggcatcgt ggtgtcacgc tcgtcgtttg gtatggcttc
     5041 attcagctcc ggttcccaac gatcaaggcg agttacatga tcccccatgt tgtgcaaaaa
     5101 agcggttagc tccttcggtc ctccgatcgt tgtcagaagt aagttggccg cagtgttatc
     5161 actcatggtt atggcagcac tgcataattc tcttactgtc atgccatccg taagatgctt
     5221 ttctgtgact ggtgagtact caaccaagtc attctgagaa tagtgtatgc ggcgaccgag
     5281 ttgctcttgc ccggcgtcaa tacgggataa taccgcgcca catagcagaa ctttaaaagt
     5341 gctcatcatt ggaaaacgtt cttcggggcg aaaactctca aggatcttac cgctgttgag
     5401 atccagttcg atgtaaccca ctcgtgcacc caactgatct tcagcatctt ttactttcac
     5461 cagcgtttct gggtgagcaa aaacaggaag gcaaaatgcc gcaaaaaagg gaataagggc
     5521 gacacggaaa tgttgaatac tcatactctt cctt
//
