# Supplementary material for: Establishing Probiotic Saccharomyces boulardii as a Model Organism for Synthesis and Delivery of Biomolecules
Source: bioRxiv preprint, doi:10.1101/2020.01.22.915389, version 1 (2020-01-23)
Supplement: Supplementary File 1 - Plasmids [file 915389_file03.zip › Supplementary File S1 - Plasmids/ISA009 ConLS pTDH3 Venus tTDH1 ConR1 URA3 CEN6ARS4 AmpR-ColE1 (C-3).gb]

LOCUS       ISA009_ConLS,_pTDH3,_Ve 5455 bp ds-DNA     circular     21-JAN-2020
DEFINITION  .
FEATURES             Location/Qualifiers
     protein_bind    complement(2735..2738)
                     /label="BsmBI"
                     /ApEinfo_revcolor=#b1ff67
                     /ApEinfo_fwdcolor=#b1ff67
     protein_bind    complement(2740..2745)
                     /label="BsmBI"
                     /ApEinfo_revcolor=#b1ff67
                     /ApEinfo_fwdcolor=#b1ff67
     rep_origin      4088..4478
                     /label="ARS4"
                     /ApEinfo_revcolor=#b4abac
                     /ApEinfo_fwdcolor=#b4abac
     CDS             3085..3888
                     /label="URA3"
                     /ApEinfo_revcolor=#faac61
                     /ApEinfo_fwdcolor=#faac61
     protein_bind    1056..1061
                     /label="BsmBI"
                     /ApEinfo_revcolor=#b1ff67
                     /ApEinfo_fwdcolor=#b1ff67
     terminator      2507..2730
                     /label="ScTDH1 Terminator"
                     /ApEinfo_revcolor=#ff9ccd
                     /ApEinfo_fwdcolor=#ff9ccd
     promoter        2908..3084
                     /label="ScURA3 Promoter"
                     /ApEinfo_revcolor=#faac61
                     /ApEinfo_fwdcolor=#faac61
     terminator      3889..3966
                     /label="ScURA3 Terminator"
                     /ApEinfo_revcolor=#f8d3a9
                     /ApEinfo_fwdcolor=#f8d3a9
     CDS             complement(4588..5445)
                     /label="AmpR"
                     /ApEinfo_revcolor=#9f4240
                     /ApEinfo_fwdcolor=#9f4240
     rep_origin      3971..4087
                     /label="CEN6"
                     /ApEinfo_revcolor=#d6b295
                     /ApEinfo_fwdcolor=#d6b295
     promoter        complement(join(5446..5455,1..121))
                     /label="AmpR Promoter"
                     /ApEinfo_revcolor=#f58a5e
                     /ApEinfo_fwdcolor=#f58a5e
     CDS             1781..2491
                     /label="Venus"
                     /ApEinfo_revcolor=#b1ff67
                     /ApEinfo_fwdcolor=#b1ff67
     promoter        1092..1771
                     /label="ScTDH3 Promoter"
                     /ApEinfo_revcolor=#84b0dc
                     /ApEinfo_fwdcolor=#84b0dc
     rep_origin      complement(122..885)
                     /label="ColE1"
                     /ApEinfo_revcolor=#7f7f7f
                     /ApEinfo_fwdcolor=#7f7f7f
     misc_feature    2746..2888
                     /label="Con1"
                     /ApEinfo_revcolor=#ffef86
                     /ApEinfo_fwdcolor=#ffef86
     terminator      complement(4491..4587)
                     /label="AmpR Terminator"
                     /ApEinfo_revcolor=#f58a5e
                     /ApEinfo_fwdcolor=#f58a5e
     misc_feature    913..1055
                     /label="ConS"
                     /ApEinfo_revcolor=#ffef86
                     /ApEinfo_fwdcolor=#ffef86
     protein_bind    1063..1066
                     /label="BsmBI"
                     /ApEinfo_revcolor=#b1ff67
                     /ApEinfo_fwdcolor=#b1ff67
     misc_feature    1063..1087
                     /label="ConS scar"
                     /ApEinfo_revcolor=#ffef86
                     /ApEinfo_fwdcolor=#ffef86
ORIGIN
        1 tttcaatatt attgaagcat ttatcagggt tattgtctca tgagcggata catatttgaa
       61 tgtatttaga aaaataaaca aataggggtt ccgcgcacat ttccccgaaa agtgccacct
      121 gtcatgacca aaatccctta acgtgagttt tcgttccact gagcgtcaga ccccgtagaa
      181 aagatcaaag gatcttcttg agatcctttt tttctgcgcg taatctgctg cttgcaaaca
      241 aaaaaaccac cgctaccagc ggtggtttgt ttgccggatc aagagctacc aactcttttt
      301 ccgaaggtaa ctggcttcag cagagcgcag ataccaaata ctgttcttct agtgtagccg
      361 tagttaggcc accacttcaa gaactctgta gcaccgccta catacctcgc tctgctaatc
      421 ctgttaccag tggctgctgc cagtggcgat aagtcgtgtc ttaccgggtt ggactcaaga
      481 cgatagttac cggataaggc gcagcggtcg ggctgaacgg ggggttcgtg cacacagccc
      541 agcttggagc gaacgaccta caccgaactg agatacctac agcgtgagct atgagaaagc
      601 gccacgcttc ccgaagggag aaaggcggac aggtatccgg taagcggcag ggtcggaaca
      661 ggagagcgca cgagggagct tccaggggga aacgcctggt atctttatag tcctgtcggg
      721 tttcgccacc tctgacttga gcgtcgattt ttgtgatgct cgtcaggggg gcggagccta
      781 tggaaaaacg ccagcaacgc ggccttttta cggttcctgg ccttttgctg gccttttgct
      841 cacatgttct ttcctgcgtt atcccctgat tctgtggata accgtgcggc cgcccctgaa
      901 ttcgcatcta gatggtagag ccacaaacag ccggtacaag caacgatctc caggaccatc
      961 tgaatcatgc gcggatgaca cgaactcacg acggcgatca cagacattaa cccacagtac
     1021 agacactgcg acaacgtggc aattcgtcgc aataccgtct cactgaactg gccgataatt
     1081 gcagacgaac gcagttcgag tttatcatta tcaatactgc catttcaaag aatacgtaaa
     1141 taattaatag tagtgatttt cctaacttta tttagtcaaa aaattagcct tttaattctg
     1201 ctgtaacccg tacatgccca aaataggggg cgggttacac agaatatata acatcgtagg
     1261 tgtctgggtg aacagtttat tcctggcatc cactaaatat aatggagccc gctttttaag
     1321 ctggcatcca gaaaaaaaaa gaatcccagc accaaaatat tgttttcttc accaaccatc
     1381 agttcatagg tccattctct tagcgcaact acagagaaca ggggcacaaa caggcaaaaa
     1441 acgggcacaa cctcaatgga gtgatgcaac ctgcctggag taaatgatga cacaaggcaa
     1501 ttgacccacg catgtatcta tctcattttc ttacaccttc tattaccttc tgctctctct
     1561 gatttggaaa aagctgaaaa aaaaggttga aaccagttcc ctgaaattat tcccctactt
     1621 gactaataag tatataaaga cggtaggtat tgattgtaat tctgtaaatc tatttcttaa
     1681 acttcttaaa ttctactttt atagttagtc ttttttttag ttttaaaaca ccaagaactt
     1741 agtttcgaat aaacacacat aaacaaacaa aagatctatg tctaaaggtg aagaattatt
     1801 cactggtgtt gtcccaattt tggttgaatt agatggtgat gttaatggtc acaaattttc
     1861 tgtctccggt gaaggtgaag gtgatgctac ttacggtaaa ttgaccttaa aattgatttg
     1921 tactactggt aaattgccag ttccatggcc aaccttagtc actactttag gttatggttt
     1981 gcaatgtttt gctagatacc cagatcatat gaaacaacat gactttttca agtctgccat
     2041 gccagaaggt tatgttcaag aaagaactat ttttttcaaa gatgacggta actacaagac
     2101 cagagctgaa gtcaagtttg aaggtgatac cttagttaat agaatcgaat taaaaggtat
     2161 tgattttaaa gaaggtggta acattttagg tcacaaattg gaatacaact ataactctca
     2221 caatgtttac atcactgctg acaaacaaaa gaatggtatc aaagctaact tcaaaattag
     2281 acacaacatt gaagatggtg gtgttcaatt agctgaccat tatcaacaaa atactccaat
     2341 tggtgatggt ccagtcttgt taccagacaa ccattactta tcctatcaat ctgccttatc
     2401 caaagatcca aacgaaaaga gagatcacat ggtcttgtta gaatttgtta ctgctgctgg
     2461 tattacccat ggtatggatg aattgtacaa aggatcctaa ctcgagataa agcaatcttg
     2521 atgaggataa tgattttttt ttgaatatac ataaatacta ccgtttttct gctagatttt
     2581 gtgatgacgt aaataagtac atattacttt ttaagccaag acaagattaa gcattaactt
     2641 tacccttttc tttctaagtt tcaatattag ttatcactgt ttaaaagtta tggcgagaac
     2701 gtcggcggtt aaaatatatt accctgaacg gctgccaatg agacgacggg gtcatcacgg
     2761 ctcatcatgc gccaaacaaa tgtgtgcaat acacgctcgg atgactgcat gatgaccgca
     2821 ctgactgggg acagcagatc cacctaagcc tgtgagagaa gcagacaccc gacagatcaa
     2881 ggcagttaac tagtgcactg cagtacacgg tttccttgaa atttttttga ttcggtaatc
     2941 tccgaacaga aggaagaacg aaggaaggag cacagactta gattggtata tatacgcata
     3001 tgtagtgttg aagaaacatg aaattgccca gtattcttaa cccaactgca cagaacaaaa
     3061 acgtgcagga aacgaagata aatcatgtcg aaagctacat ataaggaacg tgctgctact
     3121 catcctagtc ctgttgctgc caagctattt aatatcatgc acgaaaagca aacaaacttg
     3181 tgtgcttcat tggatgttcg taccaccaag gaattactgg agttagttga agcattaggt
     3241 cccaaaattt gtttactaaa aacacatgtg gatatcttga ctgatttttc catggagggc
     3301 acagttaagc cgctaaaggc attatccgcc aagtacaatt ttttactctt cgaggacaga
     3361 aaatttgctg acattggtaa tacagtcaaa ttgcagtact ctgcgggtgt atacagaata
     3421 gcagaatggg cagacattac gaatgcacac ggtgtggtgg gcccaggtat tgttagcggt
     3481 ttgaagcagg cggcagaaga agtaacaaag gaacctagag gccttttgat gttagcagaa
     3541 ttgtcatgca agggctccct atctactgga gaatatacta agggtactgt tgacattgcg
     3601 aagagcgaca aagattttgt tatcggcttt attgctcaaa gagacatggg tggaagagat
     3661 gaaggttacg attggttgat tatgacaccc ggtgtgggtt tagatgacaa gggagatgca
     3721 ttgggtcaac agtatagaac cgtggatgat gtggtttcta caggatctga cattattatt
     3781 gttggaagag gactatttgc aaagggaagg gatgctaagg tagagggtga acgttacaga
     3841 aaagcaggct gggaagcata tttgagaaga tgcggccagc aaaactaaaa aactgtatta
     3901 taagtaaatg catgtatact aaactcacaa attagagctt caatttaatt atatcagtta
     3961 ttacccgagt atcacgtgct ataaaaataa ttataattta aattttttaa tataaatata
     4021 taaattaaaa atagaaagta aaaaaagaaa ttaaagaaaa aatagttttt gttttccgaa
     4081 gatgtaaaag actctagggg gatcgccaac aaatactacc ttttatcttg ctcttcctgc
     4141 tctcaggtat taatgccgaa ttgtttcatc ttgtctgtgt agaaaaccac acacgaaaat
     4201 cctgtgattt tacattttac ttatcgttaa tcgaatgtat atctatttaa tctgcttttc
     4261 ttgtctaata aatatatatg taaagtacgc tttttgttga aattttttaa acctttgttt
     4321 attttttttt cttcattccg taactcttct accttcttta tttactttct aaaatccaaa
     4381 tacaaaacat aaaaataaat aaacacagag taaattccca aattattcca tcattaaaag
     4441 atacgaggcg cgtgtaagtt acaggcaagc gatccgtccc gagcggccgc gattatcaaa
     4501 aaggatcttc acctagatcc ttttaaatta aaaatgaagt tttaaatcaa tctaaagtat
     4561 atatgagtaa acttggtctg acagttacca atgcttaatc agtgaggcac ctatctcagc
     4621 gatctgtcta tttcgttcat ccatagttgc ctgactcccc gtcgtgtaga taactacgat
     4681 acgggagggc ttaccatctg gccccagtgc tgcaatgata ccgcgggacc cacgctcacc
     4741 ggctccagat ttatcagcaa taaaccagcc agccggaagg gccgagcgca gaagtggtcc
     4801 tgcaacttta tccgcctcca tccagtctat taattgttgc cgggaagcta gagtaagtag
     4861 ttcgccagtt aatagtttgc gcaacgttgt tgccattgct acaggcatcg tggtgtcacg
     4921 ctcgtcgttt ggtatggctt cattcagctc cggttcccaa cgatcaaggc gagttacatg
     4981 atcccccatg ttgtgcaaaa aagcggttag ctccttcggt cctccgatcg ttgtcagaag
     5041 taagttggcc gcagtgttat cactcatggt tatggcagca ctgcataatt ctcttactgt
     5101 catgccatcc gtaagatgct tttctgtgac tggtgagtac tcaaccaagt cattctgaga
     5161 atagtgtatg cggcgaccga gttgctcttg cccggcgtca atacgggata ataccgcgcc
     5221 acatagcaga actttaaaag tgctcatcat tggaaaacgt tcttcggggc gaaaactctc
     5281 aaggatctta ccgctgttga gatccagttc gatgtaaccc actcgtgcac ccaactgatc
     5341 ttcagcatct tttactttca ccagcgtttc tgggtgagca aaaacaggaa ggcaaaatgc
     5401 cgcaaaaaag ggaataaggg cgacacggaa atgttgaata ctcatactct tcctt
//
