# Supplementary material for: Establishing Probiotic Saccharomyces boulardii as a Model Organism for Synthesis and Delivery of Biomolecules
Source: bioRxiv preprint, doi:10.1101/2020.01.22.915389, version 1 (2020-01-23)
Supplement: Supplementary File 1 - Plasmids [file 915389_file03.zip › Supplementary File S1 - Plasmids/ISA023 ConLS Spacer ConR1 HygR 2micron AmpR-ColE1.gb]

LOCUS       ISA023_ConLS,_Spacer,_C 4901 bp ds-DNA     circular     21-JAN-2020
DEFINITION  .
FEATURES             Location/Qualifiers
     protein_bind    complement(241..246)
                     /label="BsmBI"
                     /ApEinfo_revcolor=#b1ff67
                     /ApEinfo_fwdcolor=#b1ff67
     misc_feature    195..231
                     /label="Spacer"
                     /ApEinfo_revcolor=#c6c9d1
                     /ApEinfo_fwdcolor=#c6c9d1
     CDS             complement(3137..3994)
                     /label="AmpR"
                     /ApEinfo_revcolor=#9f4240
                     /ApEinfo_fwdcolor=#9f4240
     terminator      1821..2022
                     /label="AgTEF Terminator"
                     /ApEinfo_revcolor=#b4abac
                     /ApEinfo_fwdcolor=#b4abac
     misc_feature    16..158
                     /label="ConS"
                     /ApEinfo_revcolor=#ffef86
                     /ApEinfo_fwdcolor=#ffef86
     CDS             792..1820
                     /label="HPH (Hygromycin Phosphotransferase)"
                     /ApEinfo_revcolor=#9eafd2
                     /ApEinfo_fwdcolor=#9eafd2
     rep_origin      2027..2989
                     /label="2micron"
                     /ApEinfo_revcolor=#d6b295
                     /ApEinfo_fwdcolor=#d6b295
     protein_bind    complement(236..239)
                     /label="BsmBI"
                     /ApEinfo_revcolor=#b1ff67
                     /ApEinfo_fwdcolor=#b1ff67
     promoter        413..789
                     /label="AgTEF Promoter"
                     /ApEinfo_revcolor=#b4abac
                     /ApEinfo_fwdcolor=#b4abac
     promoter        complement(3995..4125)
                     /label="AmpR Promoter"
                     /ApEinfo_revcolor=#f58a5e
                     /ApEinfo_fwdcolor=#f58a5e
     rep_origin      2990..3027
                     /label="FRT site"
                     /ApEinfo_revcolor=#b4abac
                     /ApEinfo_fwdcolor=#b4abac
     protein_bind    159..164
                     /label="BsmBI"
                     /ApEinfo_revcolor=#b1ff67
                     /ApEinfo_fwdcolor=#b1ff67
     misc_feature    166..190
                     /label="ConS scar"
                     /ApEinfo_revcolor=#ffef86
                     /ApEinfo_fwdcolor=#ffef86
     rep_origin      complement(4126..4889)
                     /label="ColE1"
                     /ApEinfo_revcolor=#7f7f7f
                     /ApEinfo_fwdcolor=#7f7f7f
     terminator      complement(3040..3136)
                     /label="AmpR Terminator"
                     /ApEinfo_revcolor=#f58a5e
                     /ApEinfo_fwdcolor=#f58a5e
     protein_bind    166..169
                     /label="BsmBI"
                     /ApEinfo_revcolor=#b1ff67
                     /ApEinfo_fwdcolor=#b1ff67
     misc_feature    247..389
                     /label="Con1"
                     /ApEinfo_revcolor=#ffef86
                     /ApEinfo_fwdcolor=#ffef86
ORIGIN
        1 gaattcgcat ctagatggta gagccacaaa cagccggtac aagcaacgat ctccaggacc
       61 atctgaatca tgcgcggatg acacgaactc acgacggcga tcacagacat taacccacag
      121 tacagacact gcgacaacgt ggcaattcgt cgcaataccg tctcactgaa ctggccgata
      181 attgcagacg aacgactaga gatctatgtg aggatcctaa ctcgagatcg agctgccaat
      241 gagacgacgg ggtcatcacg gctcatcatg cgccaaacaa atgtgtgcaa tacacgctcg
      301 gatgactgca tgatgaccgc actgactggg gacagcagat ccacctaagc ctgtgagaga
      361 agcagacacc cgacagatca aggcagttaa ctagtgcact gcagtacagt ttagcttgcc
      421 tcgtccccgc cgggtcaccc ggccagcgac atggaggccc agaataccct ccttgacagt
      481 cttgacgtgc gcagctcagg ggcatgatgt gactgtcgcc cgtacattta gcccatacat
      541 ccccatgtat aatcatttgc atccatacat tttgatggcc gcacggcgcg aagcaaaaat
      601 tacggctcct cgctccagac ctgcgagcag ggaaacgctc ccctcacaga cgcgttgaat
      661 tgtccccacg ccgcgcccct gtagagaaat ataaaaggtt aggatttgcc actgaggttc
      721 ttctttcata tacttccttt taaaatcttg ctaggataca gttctcacat cacatccgaa
      781 cataaacaaa aatgggtaaa aagcctgaac tcaccgcgac gtctgtcgag aagtttctga
      841 tcgaaaagtt cgacagcgtg tccgacctga tgcagctctc ggagggcgaa gaatctcgtg
      901 ctttcagctt cgatgtagga gggcgtggat atgtcctgcg ggtaaatagc tgcgccgatg
      961 gtttctacaa agatcgttat gtttatcggc actttgcatc ggccgcgctc ccgattccgg
     1021 aagtgcttga cattggggaa tttagcgaga gcctgaccta ttgcatctcc cgccgtgcac
     1081 agggtgtcac gttgcaagac ctgcctgaaa ccgaactgcc cgctgttctg caaccggtcg
     1141 cggaggccat ggatgcgatc gctgcggccg atcttagcca gacgagcggg ttcggcccat
     1201 tcggaccgca aggaatcggt caatacacta catggcgtga tttcatatgc gcgattgctg
     1261 atccccatgt gtatcactgg caaactgtga tggacgacac cgtcagtgcg tccgtcgcgc
     1321 aggctctcga tgagctgatg ctttgggccg aggactgccc cgaagtccgg cacctcgtgc
     1381 acgcggattt cggctccaac aatgtcctga cggacaatgg ccgcataaca gcggtcattg
     1441 actggagcga ggcgatgttc ggggattccc aatacgaggt cgccaacatc ttcttctgga
     1501 ggccgtggtt ggcttgtatg gagcagcaga cgcgctactt cgagcggagg catccggagc
     1561 ttgcaggatc gccgcggctc cgggcgtata tgctccgcat tggtcttgac caactctatc
     1621 agagcttggt tgacggcaat ttcgatgatg cagcttgggc gcagggtcga tgcgacgcaa
     1681 tcgtccgatc cggagccggg actgtcgggc gtacacaaat cgcccgcaga agcgcggccg
     1741 tctggaccga tggctgtgta gaagtactcg ccgatagtgg aaaccgacgc cccagcactc
     1801 gtccgagggc aaaggaataa agtaactgac aataaaaaga ttcttgtttt caagaacttg
     1861 tcatttgtat agttttttta tattgtagtt gttctatttt aatcaaatgt tagcgtgatt
     1921 tatatttttt ttcgcctcga catcatctgc ccagatgcga agttaagtgc gcagaaagta
     1981 atatcatgcg tcaatcgtat gtgaatgctg gtcgctatac tggagtaacg aagcatctgt
     2041 gcttcatttt gtagaacaaa aatgcaacgc gagagcgcta atttttcaaa caaagaatct
     2101 gagctgcatt tttacagaac agaaatgcaa cgcgaaagcg ctattttacc aacgaagaat
     2161 ctgtgcttca tttttgtaaa acaaaaatgc aacgcgagag cgctaatttt tcaaacaaag
     2221 aatctgagct gcatttttac agaacagaaa tgcaacgcga gagcgctatt ttaccaacaa
     2281 agaatctata cttctttttt gttctacaaa aatgcatccc gagagcgcta tttttctaac
     2341 aaagcatctt agattacttt ttttctcctt tgtgcgctct ataatgcagt ctcttgataa
     2401 ctttttgcac tgtaggtccg ttaaggttag aagaaggcta ctttggtgtc tattttctct
     2461 tccataaaaa aagcctgact ccacttcccg cgtttactga ttactagcga agctgcgggt
     2521 gcattttttc aagataaagg catccccgat tatattctat accgatgtgg attgcgcata
     2581 ctttgtgaac agaaagtgat agcgttgatg attcttcatt ggtcagaaaa ttatgaacgg
     2641 tttcttctat tttgtctcta tatactacgt ataggaaatg tttacatttt cgtattgttt
     2701 tcgattcact ctatgaatag ttcttactac aatttttttg tctaaagagt aatactagag
     2761 ataaacataa aaaatgtaga ggtcgagttt agatgcaagt tcaaggagcg aaaggtggat
     2821 gggtaggtta tatagggata tagcacagag atatatagca aagagatact tttgagcaat
     2881 gtttgtggaa gcggtattcg caatatttta gtagctcgtt acagtccggt gcgtttttgg
     2941 ttttttgaaa gtgcgtcatc agagcgcttt tggttttcaa aagcgctctg aagttcctat
     3001 actttctagc tagagaatag gaacttcccg agcggccgcg attatcaaaa aggatcttca
     3061 cctagatcct tttaaattaa aaatgaagtt ttaaatcaat ctaaagtata tatgagtaaa
     3121 cttggtctga cagttaccaa tgcttaatca gtgaggcacc tatctcagcg atctgtctat
     3181 ttcgttcatc catagttgcc tgactccccg tcgtgtagat aactacgata cgggagggct
     3241 taccatctgg ccccagtgct gcaatgatac cgcgggaccc acgctcaccg gctccagatt
     3301 tatcagcaat aaaccagcca gccggaaggg ccgagcgcag aagtggtcct gcaactttat
     3361 ccgcctccat ccagtctatt aattgttgcc gggaagctag agtaagtagt tcgccagtta
     3421 atagtttgcg caacgttgtt gccattgcta caggcatcgt ggtgtcacgc tcgtcgtttg
     3481 gtatggcttc attcagctcc ggttcccaac gatcaaggcg agttacatga tcccccatgt
     3541 tgtgcaaaaa agcggttagc tccttcggtc ctccgatcgt tgtcagaagt aagttggccg
     3601 cagtgttatc actcatggtt atggcagcac tgcataattc tcttactgtc atgccatccg
     3661 taagatgctt ttctgtgact ggtgagtact caaccaagtc attctgagaa tagtgtatgc
     3721 ggcgaccgag ttgctcttgc ccggcgtcaa tacgggataa taccgcgcca catagcagaa
     3781 ctttaaaagt gctcatcatt ggaaaacgtt cttcggggcg aaaactctca aggatcttac
     3841 cgctgttgag atccagttcg atgtaaccca ctcgtgcacc caactgatct tcagcatctt
     3901 ttactttcac cagcgtttct gggtgagcaa aaacaggaag gcaaaatgcc gcaaaaaagg
     3961 gaataagggc gacacggaaa tgttgaatac tcatactctt cctttttcaa tattattgaa
     4021 gcatttatca gggttattgt ctcatgagcg gatacatatt tgaatgtatt tagaaaaata
     4081 aacaaatagg ggttccgcgc acatttcccc gaaaagtgcc acctgtcatg accaaaatcc
     4141 cttaacgtga gttttcgttc cactgagcgt cagaccccgt agaaaagatc aaaggatctt
     4201 cttgagatcc tttttttctg cgcgtaatct gctgcttgca aacaaaaaaa ccaccgctac
     4261 cagcggtggt ttgtttgccg gatcaagagc taccaactct ttttccgaag gtaactggct
     4321 tcagcagagc gcagatacca aatactgttc ttctagtgta gccgtagtta ggccaccact
     4381 tcaagaactc tgtagcaccg cctacatacc tcgctctgct aatcctgtta ccagtggctg
     4441 ctgccagtgg cgataagtcg tgtcttaccg ggttggactc aagacgatag ttaccggata
     4501 aggcgcagcg gtcgggctga acggggggtt cgtgcacaca gcccagcttg gagcgaacga
     4561 cctacaccga actgagatac ctacagcgtg agctatgaga aagcgccacg cttcccgaag
     4621 ggagaaaggc ggacaggtat ccggtaagcg gcagggtcgg aacaggagag cgcacgaggg
     4681 agcttccagg gggaaacgcc tggtatcttt atagtcctgt cgggtttcgc cacctctgac
     4741 ttgagcgtcg atttttgtga tgctcgtcag gggggcggag cctatggaaa aacgccagca
     4801 acgcggcctt tttacggttc ctggcctttt gctggccttt tgctcacatg ttctttcctg
     4861 cgttatcccc tgattctgtg gataaccgtg cggccgcccc t
//
