# Supplementary material for: Establishing Probiotic Saccharomyces boulardii as a Model Organism for Synthesis and Delivery of Biomolecules
Source: bioRxiv preprint, doi:10.1101/2020.01.22.915389, version 1 (2020-01-23)
Supplement: Supplementary File 1 - Plasmids [file 915389_file03.zip › Supplementary File S1 - Plasmids/ISA024 ConLS Spacer ConR1 KanR 2micron AmpR-ColE1.gb]

LOCUS       ISA024_ConLS,_Spacer,_C 4682 bp ds-DNA     circular     21-JAN-2020
DEFINITION  .
FEATURES             Location/Qualifiers
     protein_bind    complement(1565..1570)
                     /label="BsmBI"
                     /ApEinfo_revcolor=#b1ff67
                     /ApEinfo_fwdcolor=#b1ff67
     CDS             complement(join(4242..4682,1..417))
                     /label="AmpR"
                     /ApEinfo_revcolor=#9f4240
                     /ApEinfo_fwdcolor=#9f4240
     terminator      2926..3127
                     /label="AgTEF Terminator"
                     /ApEinfo_revcolor=#b4abac
                     /ApEinfo_fwdcolor=#b4abac
     promoter        1737..2113
                     /label="AgTEF Promoter"
                     /ApEinfo_revcolor=#b4abac
                     /ApEinfo_fwdcolor=#b4abac
     promoter        complement(418..548)
                     /label="AmpR Promoter"
                     /ApEinfo_revcolor=#f58a5e
                     /ApEinfo_fwdcolor=#f58a5e
     misc_feature    1519..1555
                     /label="Spacer"
                     /ApEinfo_revcolor=#c6c9d1
                     /ApEinfo_fwdcolor=#c6c9d1
     rep_origin      complement(549..1312)
                     /label="ColE1"
                     /ApEinfo_revcolor=#7f7f7f
                     /ApEinfo_fwdcolor=#7f7f7f
     protein_bind    complement(1560..1563)
                     /label="BsmBI"
                     /ApEinfo_revcolor=#b1ff67
                     /ApEinfo_fwdcolor=#b1ff67
     misc_feature    1490..1514
                     /label="ConS scar"
                     /ApEinfo_revcolor=#ffef86
                     /ApEinfo_fwdcolor=#ffef86
     terminator      complement(4145..4241)
                     /label="AmpR Terminator"
                     /ApEinfo_revcolor=#f58a5e
                     /ApEinfo_fwdcolor=#f58a5e
     rep_origin      3132..4094
                     /label="2micron"
                     /ApEinfo_revcolor=#d6b295
                     /ApEinfo_fwdcolor=#d6b295
     CDS             2116..2925
                     /label="KanR"
                     /ApEinfo_revcolor=#c7b0e3
                     /ApEinfo_fwdcolor=#c7b0e3
     misc_feature    1571..1713
                     /label="Con1"
                     /ApEinfo_revcolor=#ffef86
                     /ApEinfo_fwdcolor=#ffef86
     protein_bind    1490..1493
                     /label="BsmBI"
                     /ApEinfo_revcolor=#b1ff67
                     /ApEinfo_fwdcolor=#b1ff67
     rep_origin      4095..4132
                     /label="FRT site"
                     /ApEinfo_revcolor=#b4abac
                     /ApEinfo_fwdcolor=#b4abac
     misc_feature    1340..1482
                     /label="ConS"
                     /ApEinfo_revcolor=#ffef86
                     /ApEinfo_fwdcolor=#ffef86
     protein_bind    1483..1488
                     /label="BsmBI"
                     /ApEinfo_revcolor=#b1ff67
                     /ApEinfo_fwdcolor=#b1ff67
ORIGIN
        1 cgttgtcaga agtaagttgg ccgcagtgtt atcactcatg gttatggcag cactgcataa
       61 ttctcttact gtcatgccat ccgtaagatg cttttctgtg actggtgagt actcaaccaa
      121 gtcattctga gaatagtgta tgcggcgacc gagttgctct tgcccggcgt caatacggga
      181 taataccgcg ccacatagca gaactttaaa agtgctcatc attggaaaac gttcttcggg
      241 gcgaaaactc tcaaggatct taccgctgtt gagatccagt tcgatgtaac ccactcgtgc
      301 acccaactga tcttcagcat cttttacttt caccagcgtt tctgggtgag caaaaacagg
      361 aaggcaaaat gccgcaaaaa agggaataag ggcgacacgg aaatgttgaa tactcatact
      421 cttccttttt caatattatt gaagcattta tcagggttat tgtctcatga gcggatacat
      481 atttgaatgt atttagaaaa ataaacaaat aggggttccg cgcacatttc cccgaaaagt
      541 gccacctgtc atgaccaaaa tcccttaacg tgagttttcg ttccactgag cgtcagaccc
      601 cgtagaaaag atcaaaggat cttcttgaga tccttttttt ctgcgcgtaa tctgctgctt
      661 gcaaacaaaa aaaccaccgc taccagcggt ggtttgtttg ccggatcaag agctaccaac
      721 tctttttccg aaggtaactg gcttcagcag agcgcagata ccaaatactg ttcttctagt
      781 gtagccgtag ttaggccacc acttcaagaa ctctgtagca ccgcctacat acctcgctct
      841 gctaatcctg ttaccagtgg ctgctgccag tggcgataag tcgtgtctta ccgggttgga
      901 ctcaagacga tagttaccgg ataaggcgca gcggtcgggc tgaacggggg gttcgtgcac
      961 acagcccagc ttggagcgaa cgacctacac cgaactgaga tacctacagc gtgagctatg
     1021 agaaagcgcc acgcttcccg aagggagaaa ggcggacagg tatccggtaa gcggcagggt
     1081 cggaacagga gagcgcacga gggagcttcc agggggaaac gcctggtatc tttatagtcc
     1141 tgtcgggttt cgccacctct gacttgagcg tcgatttttg tgatgctcgt caggggggcg
     1201 gagcctatgg aaaaacgcca gcaacgcggc ctttttacgg ttcctggcct tttgctggcc
     1261 ttttgctcac atgttctttc ctgcgttatc ccctgattct gtggataacc gtgcggccgc
     1321 ccctgaattc gcatctagat ggtagagcca caaacagccg gtacaagcaa cgatctccag
     1381 gaccatctga atcatgcgcg gatgacacga actcacgacg gcgatcacag acattaaccc
     1441 acagtacaga cactgcgaca acgtggcaat tcgtcgcaat accgtctcac tgaactggcc
     1501 gataattgca gacgaacgac tagagatcta tgtgaggatc ctaactcgag atcgagctgc
     1561 caatgagacg acggggtcat cacggctcat catgcgccaa acaaatgtgt gcaatacacg
     1621 ctcggatgac tgcatgatga ccgcactgac tggggacagc agatccacct aagcctgtga
     1681 gagaagcaga cacccgacag atcaaggcag ttaactagtg cactgcagta cagtttagct
     1741 tgcctcgtcc ccgccgggtc acccggccag cgacatggag gcccagaata ccctccttga
     1801 cagtcttgac gtgcgcagct caggggcatg atgtgactgt cgcccgtaca tttagcccat
     1861 acatccccat gtataatcat ttgcatccat acattttgat ggccgcacgg cgcgaagcaa
     1921 aaattacggc tcctcgctcc agacctgcga gcagggaaac gctcccctca cagacgcgtt
     1981 gaattgtccc cacgccgcgc ccctgtagag aaatataaaa ggttaggatt tgccactgag
     2041 gttcttcttt catatacttc cttttaaaat cttgctagga tacagttctc acatcacatc
     2101 cgaacataaa caaaaatggg taaggaaaag actcacgttt cgaggccgcg attaaattcc
     2161 aacatggatg ctgatttata tgggtataaa tgggctcgcg ataatgtcgg gcaatcaggt
     2221 gcgacaatct atcgattgta tgggaagccc gatgcgccag agttgtttct gaaacatggc
     2281 aaaggtagcg ttgccaatga tgttacagat gagatggtca gactaaactg gctgacggaa
     2341 tttatgcctc ttccgaccat caagcatttt atccgtactc ctgatgatgc atggttactc
     2401 accactgcga tccccggcaa aacagcattc caggtattag aagaatatcc tgattcaggt
     2461 gaaaatattg ttgatgcgct ggcagtgttc ctgcgccggt tgcattcgat tcctgtttgt
     2521 aattgtcctt ttaacagcga tcgcgtattt cgtctggctc aggcgcaatc acgaatgaat
     2581 aacggtttgg ttgatgcgag tgattttgat gacgagcgta atggctggcc tgttgaacaa
     2641 gtctggaaag aaatgcataa gcttttgcca ttctcaccgg attcagtcgt cactcatggt
     2701 gatttctcac ttgataacct tatttttgac gaggggaaat taataggttg tattgatgtt
     2761 ggacgagtcg gaatcgcaga ccgataccag gatcttgcca tcctatggaa ctgcctcggt
     2821 gagttttctc cttcattaca gaaacggctt tttcaaaaat atggtattga taatcctgat
     2881 atgaataaat tgcagtttca tttgatgctc gatgagtttt tctaaagtaa ctgacaataa
     2941 aaagattctt gttttcaaga acttgtcatt tgtatagttt ttttatattg tagttgttct
     3001 attttaatca aatgttagcg tgatttatat tttttttcgc ctcgacatca tctgcccaga
     3061 tgcgaagtta agtgcgcaga aagtaatatc atgcgtcaat cgtatgtgaa tgctggtcgc
     3121 tatactggag taacgaagca tctgtgcttc attttgtaga acaaaaatgc aacgcgagag
     3181 cgctaatttt tcaaacaaag aatctgagct gcatttttac agaacagaaa tgcaacgcga
     3241 aagcgctatt ttaccaacga agaatctgtg cttcattttt gtaaaacaaa aatgcaacgc
     3301 gagagcgcta atttttcaaa caaagaatct gagctgcatt tttacagaac agaaatgcaa
     3361 cgcgagagcg ctattttacc aacaaagaat ctatacttct tttttgttct acaaaaatgc
     3421 atcccgagag cgctattttt ctaacaaagc atcttagatt actttttttc tcctttgtgc
     3481 gctctataat gcagtctctt gataactttt tgcactgtag gtccgttaag gttagaagaa
     3541 ggctactttg gtgtctattt tctcttccat aaaaaaagcc tgactccact tcccgcgttt
     3601 actgattact agcgaagctg cgggtgcatt ttttcaagat aaaggcatcc ccgattatat
     3661 tctataccga tgtggattgc gcatactttg tgaacagaaa gtgatagcgt tgatgattct
     3721 tcattggtca gaaaattatg aacggtttct tctattttgt ctctatatac tacgtatagg
     3781 aaatgtttac attttcgtat tgttttcgat tcactctatg aatagttctt actacaattt
     3841 ttttgtctaa agagtaatac tagagataaa cataaaaaat gtagaggtcg agtttagatg
     3901 caagttcaag gagcgaaagg tggatgggta ggttatatag ggatatagca cagagatata
     3961 tagcaaagag atacttttga gcaatgtttg tggaagcggt attcgcaata ttttagtagc
     4021 tcgttacagt ccggtgcgtt tttggttttt tgaaagtgcg tcatcagagc gcttttggtt
     4081 ttcaaaagcg ctctgaagtt cctatacttt ctagctagag aataggaact tcccgagcgg
     4141 ccgcgattat caaaaaggat cttcacctag atccttttaa attaaaaatg aagttttaaa
     4201 tcaatctaaa gtatatatga gtaaacttgg tctgacagtt accaatgctt aatcagtgag
     4261 gcacctatct cagcgatctg tctatttcgt tcatccatag ttgcctgact ccccgtcgtg
     4321 tagataacta cgatacggga gggcttacca tctggcccca gtgctgcaat gataccgcgg
     4381 gacccacgct caccggctcc agatttatca gcaataaacc agccagccgg aagggccgag
     4441 cgcagaagtg gtcctgcaac tttatccgcc tccatccagt ctattaattg ttgccgggaa
     4501 gctagagtaa gtagttcgcc agttaatagt ttgcgcaacg ttgttgccat tgctacaggc
     4561 atcgtggtgt cacgctcgtc gtttggtatg gcttcattca gctccggttc ccaacgatca
     4621 aggcgagtta catgatcccc catgttgtgc aaaaaagcgg ttagctcctt cggtcctccg
     4681 at
//
