# Supplementary material for: Establishing Probiotic Saccharomyces boulardii as a Model Organism for Synthesis and Delivery of Biomolecules
Source: bioRxiv preprint, doi:10.1101/2020.01.22.915389, version 1 (2020-01-23)
Supplement: Supplementary File 1 - Plasmids [file 915389_file03.zip › Supplementary File S1 - Plasmids/ISA025 ConLS Spacer ConR1 ZeoR 2micron AmpR-ColE1.gb]

LOCUS       ISA025_ConLS,_Spacer,_C 4247 bp ds-DNA     circular     21-JAN-2020
DEFINITION  .
FEATURES             Location/Qualifiers
     misc_feature    166..190
                     /label="ConS scar"
                     /ApEinfo_revcolor=#ffef86
                     /ApEinfo_fwdcolor=#ffef86
     rep_origin      complement(3472..4235)
                     /label="ColE1"
                     /ApEinfo_revcolor=#7f7f7f
                     /ApEinfo_fwdcolor=#7f7f7f
     protein_bind    166..169
                     /label="BsmBI"
                     /ApEinfo_revcolor=#b1ff67
                     /ApEinfo_fwdcolor=#b1ff67
     rep_origin      2336..2373
                     /label="FRT site"
                     /ApEinfo_revcolor=#b4abac
                     /ApEinfo_fwdcolor=#b4abac
     promoter        complement(3341..3471)
                     /label="AmpR Promoter"
                     /ApEinfo_revcolor=#f58a5e
                     /ApEinfo_fwdcolor=#f58a5e
     CDS             792..1166
                     /label="ZeocinR"
                     /ApEinfo_revcolor=#b7e6d7
                     /ApEinfo_fwdcolor=#b7e6d7
     terminator      1167..1368
                     /label="AgTEF Terminator"
                     /ApEinfo_revcolor=#b4abac
                     /ApEinfo_fwdcolor=#b4abac
     protein_bind    complement(236..239)
                     /label="BsmBI"
                     /ApEinfo_revcolor=#b1ff67
                     /ApEinfo_fwdcolor=#b1ff67
     protein_bind    159..164
                     /label="BsmBI"
                     /ApEinfo_revcolor=#b1ff67
                     /ApEinfo_fwdcolor=#b1ff67
     terminator      complement(2386..2482)
                     /label="AmpR Terminator"
                     /ApEinfo_revcolor=#f58a5e
                     /ApEinfo_fwdcolor=#f58a5e
     misc_feature    16..158
                     /label="ConS"
                     /ApEinfo_revcolor=#ffef86
                     /ApEinfo_fwdcolor=#ffef86
     rep_origin      1373..2335
                     /label="2micron"
                     /ApEinfo_revcolor=#d6b295
                     /ApEinfo_fwdcolor=#d6b295
     protein_bind    complement(241..246)
                     /label="BsmBI"
                     /ApEinfo_revcolor=#b1ff67
                     /ApEinfo_fwdcolor=#b1ff67
     CDS             complement(2483..3340)
                     /label="AmpR"
                     /ApEinfo_revcolor=#9f4240
                     /ApEinfo_fwdcolor=#9f4240
     misc_feature    247..389
                     /label="Con1"
                     /ApEinfo_revcolor=#ffef86
                     /ApEinfo_fwdcolor=#ffef86
     promoter        413..789
                     /label="AgTEF Promoter"
                     /ApEinfo_revcolor=#b4abac
                     /ApEinfo_fwdcolor=#b4abac
     misc_feature    195..231
                     /label="Spacer"
                     /ApEinfo_revcolor=#c6c9d1
                     /ApEinfo_fwdcolor=#c6c9d1
ORIGIN
        1 gaattcgcat ctagatggta gagccacaaa cagccggtac aagcaacgat ctccaggacc
       61 atctgaatca tgcgcggatg acacgaactc acgacggcga tcacagacat taacccacag
      121 tacagacact gcgacaacgt ggcaattcgt cgcaataccg tctcactgaa ctggccgata
      181 attgcagacg aacgactaga gatctatgtg aggatcctaa ctcgagatcg agctgccaat
      241 gagacgacgg ggtcatcacg gctcatcatg cgccaaacaa atgtgtgcaa tacacgctcg
      301 gatgactgca tgatgaccgc actgactggg gacagcagat ccacctaagc ctgtgagaga
      361 agcagacacc cgacagatca aggcagttaa ctagtgcact gcagtacagt ttagcttgcc
      421 tcgtccccgc cgggtcaccc ggccagcgac atggaggccc agaataccct ccttgacagt
      481 cttgacgtgc gcagctcagg ggcatgatgt gactgtcgcc cgtacattta gcccatacat
      541 ccccatgtat aatcatttgc atccatacat tttgatggcc gcacggcgcg aagcaaaaat
      601 tacggctcct cgctccagac ctgcgagcag ggaaacgctc ccctcacaga cgcgttgaat
      661 tgtccccacg ccgcgcccct gtagagaaat ataaaaggtt aggatttgcc actgaggttc
      721 ttctttcata tacttccttt taaaatcttg ctaggataca gttctcacat cacatccgaa
      781 cataaacaaa aatggctaaa ttaacatctg ccgttcctgt tttaacagct agggatgttg
      841 caggtgctgt agagttttgg acagataggt taggattctc aagagacttt gttgaggacg
      901 attttgctgg tgttgtcagg gatgacgtta ctttatttat ctcagcagtc caagatcaag
      961 ttgtccctga taatacattg gcttgggtct gggtcagggg tttagatgaa ttatatgctg
     1021 aatggtcaga agttgtatct acaaacttca gagatgcttc tggtccagct atgaccgaga
     1081 ttggtgaaca gccatggggt agagaatttg ctttgagaga tccagctgga aattgtgttc
     1141 attttgttgc tgaagaacaa gattaaagta actgacaata aaaagattct tgttttcaag
     1201 aacttgtcat ttgtatagtt tttttatatt gtagttgttc tattttaatc aaatgttagc
     1261 gtgatttata ttttttttcg cctcgacatc atctgcccag atgcgaagtt aagtgcgcag
     1321 aaagtaatat catgcgtcaa tcgtatgtga atgctggtcg ctatactgga gtaacgaagc
     1381 atctgtgctt cattttgtag aacaaaaatg caacgcgaga gcgctaattt ttcaaacaaa
     1441 gaatctgagc tgcattttta cagaacagaa atgcaacgcg aaagcgctat tttaccaacg
     1501 aagaatctgt gcttcatttt tgtaaaacaa aaatgcaacg cgagagcgct aatttttcaa
     1561 acaaagaatc tgagctgcat ttttacagaa cagaaatgca acgcgagagc gctattttac
     1621 caacaaagaa tctatacttc ttttttgttc tacaaaaatg catcccgaga gcgctatttt
     1681 tctaacaaag catcttagat tacttttttt ctcctttgtg cgctctataa tgcagtctct
     1741 tgataacttt ttgcactgta ggtccgttaa ggttagaaga aggctacttt ggtgtctatt
     1801 ttctcttcca taaaaaaagc ctgactccac ttcccgcgtt tactgattac tagcgaagct
     1861 gcgggtgcat tttttcaaga taaaggcatc cccgattata ttctataccg atgtggattg
     1921 cgcatacttt gtgaacagaa agtgatagcg ttgatgattc ttcattggtc agaaaattat
     1981 gaacggtttc ttctattttg tctctatata ctacgtatag gaaatgttta cattttcgta
     2041 ttgttttcga ttcactctat gaatagttct tactacaatt tttttgtcta aagagtaata
     2101 ctagagataa acataaaaaa tgtagaggtc gagtttagat gcaagttcaa ggagcgaaag
     2161 gtggatgggt aggttatata gggatatagc acagagatat atagcaaaga gatacttttg
     2221 agcaatgttt gtggaagcgg tattcgcaat attttagtag ctcgttacag tccggtgcgt
     2281 ttttggtttt ttgaaagtgc gtcatcagag cgcttttggt tttcaaaagc gctctgaagt
     2341 tcctatactt tctagctaga gaataggaac ttcccgagcg gccgcgatta tcaaaaagga
     2401 tcttcaccta gatcctttta aattaaaaat gaagttttaa atcaatctaa agtatatatg
     2461 agtaaacttg gtctgacagt taccaatgct taatcagtga ggcacctatc tcagcgatct
     2521 gtctatttcg ttcatccata gttgcctgac tccccgtcgt gtagataact acgatacggg
     2581 agggcttacc atctggcccc agtgctgcaa tgataccgcg ggacccacgc tcaccggctc
     2641 cagatttatc agcaataaac cagccagccg gaagggccga gcgcagaagt ggtcctgcaa
     2701 ctttatccgc ctccatccag tctattaatt gttgccggga agctagagta agtagttcgc
     2761 cagttaatag tttgcgcaac gttgttgcca ttgctacagg catcgtggtg tcacgctcgt
     2821 cgtttggtat ggcttcattc agctccggtt cccaacgatc aaggcgagtt acatgatccc
     2881 ccatgttgtg caaaaaagcg gttagctcct tcggtcctcc gatcgttgtc agaagtaagt
     2941 tggccgcagt gttatcactc atggttatgg cagcactgca taattctctt actgtcatgc
     3001 catccgtaag atgcttttct gtgactggtg agtactcaac caagtcattc tgagaatagt
     3061 gtatgcggcg accgagttgc tcttgcccgg cgtcaatacg ggataatacc gcgccacata
     3121 gcagaacttt aaaagtgctc atcattggaa aacgttcttc ggggcgaaaa ctctcaagga
     3181 tcttaccgct gttgagatcc agttcgatgt aacccactcg tgcacccaac tgatcttcag
     3241 catcttttac tttcaccagc gtttctgggt gagcaaaaac aggaaggcaa aatgccgcaa
     3301 aaaagggaat aagggcgaca cggaaatgtt gaatactcat actcttcctt tttcaatatt
     3361 attgaagcat ttatcagggt tattgtctca tgagcggata catatttgaa tgtatttaga
     3421 aaaataaaca aataggggtt ccgcgcacat ttccccgaaa agtgccacct gtcatgacca
     3481 aaatccctta acgtgagttt tcgttccact gagcgtcaga ccccgtagaa aagatcaaag
     3541 gatcttcttg agatcctttt tttctgcgcg taatctgctg cttgcaaaca aaaaaaccac
     3601 cgctaccagc ggtggtttgt ttgccggatc aagagctacc aactcttttt ccgaaggtaa
     3661 ctggcttcag cagagcgcag ataccaaata ctgttcttct agtgtagccg tagttaggcc
     3721 accacttcaa gaactctgta gcaccgccta catacctcgc tctgctaatc ctgttaccag
     3781 tggctgctgc cagtggcgat aagtcgtgtc ttaccgggtt ggactcaaga cgatagttac
     3841 cggataaggc gcagcggtcg ggctgaacgg ggggttcgtg cacacagccc agcttggagc
     3901 gaacgaccta caccgaactg agatacctac agcgtgagct atgagaaagc gccacgcttc
     3961 ccgaagggag aaaggcggac aggtatccgg taagcggcag ggtcggaaca ggagagcgca
     4021 cgagggagct tccaggggga aacgcctggt atctttatag tcctgtcggg tttcgccacc
     4081 tctgacttga gcgtcgattt ttgtgatgct cgtcaggggg gcggagccta tggaaaaacg
     4141 ccagcaacgc ggccttttta cggttcctgg ccttttgctg gccttttgct cacatgttct
     4201 ttcctgcgtt atcccctgat tctgtggata accgtgcggc cgcccct
//
