# Supplementary material for: Establishing Probiotic Saccharomyces boulardii as a Model Organism for Synthesis and Delivery of Biomolecules
Source: bioRxiv preprint, doi:10.1101/2020.01.22.915389, version 1 (2020-01-23)
Supplement: Supplementary File 1 - Plasmids [file 915389_file03.zip › Supplementary File S1 - Plasmids/ISA026 ConLS Spacer ConR1 TRP1 2micron AmpR-ColE1.gb]

LOCUS       ISA026_ConLS,_Spacer,_C 4289 bp ds-DNA     circular     21-JAN-2020
DEFINITION  .
FEATURES             Location/Qualifiers
     protein_bind    complement(241..246)
                     /label="BsmBI"
                     /ApEinfo_revcolor=#b1ff67
                     /ApEinfo_fwdcolor=#b1ff67
     rep_origin      2378..2415
                     /label="FRT site"
                     /ApEinfo_revcolor=#b4abac
                     /ApEinfo_fwdcolor=#b4abac
     CDS             complement(2525..3382)
                     /label="AmpR"
                     /ApEinfo_revcolor=#9f4240
                     /ApEinfo_fwdcolor=#9f4240
     protein_bind    159..164
                     /label="BsmBI"
                     /ApEinfo_revcolor=#b1ff67
                     /ApEinfo_fwdcolor=#b1ff67
     misc_feature    247..389
                     /label="Con1"
                     /ApEinfo_revcolor=#ffef86
                     /ApEinfo_fwdcolor=#ffef86
     misc_feature    195..231
                     /label="Spacer"
                     /ApEinfo_revcolor=#c6c9d1
                     /ApEinfo_fwdcolor=#c6c9d1
     rep_origin      complement(3514..4277)
                     /label="ColE1"
                     /ApEinfo_revcolor=#7f7f7f
                     /ApEinfo_fwdcolor=#7f7f7f
     misc_feature    166..190
                     /label="ConS scar"
                     /ApEinfo_revcolor=#ffef86
                     /ApEinfo_fwdcolor=#ffef86
     protein_bind    166..169
                     /label="BsmBI"
                     /ApEinfo_revcolor=#b1ff67
                     /ApEinfo_fwdcolor=#b1ff67
     protein_bind    complement(236..239)
                     /label="BsmBI"
                     /ApEinfo_revcolor=#b1ff67
                     /ApEinfo_fwdcolor=#b1ff67
     CDS             complement(455..1129)
                     /label="TRP1"
                     /ApEinfo_revcolor=#f58a5e
                     /ApEinfo_fwdcolor=#f58a5e
     promoter        complement(3383..3513)
                     /label="AmpR Promoter"
                     /ApEinfo_revcolor=#f58a5e
                     /ApEinfo_fwdcolor=#f58a5e
     rep_origin      1415..2377
                     /label="2micron"
                     /ApEinfo_revcolor=#d6b295
                     /ApEinfo_fwdcolor=#d6b295
     misc_feature    16..158
                     /label="ConS"
                     /ApEinfo_revcolor=#ffef86
                     /ApEinfo_fwdcolor=#ffef86
     terminator      complement(2428..2524)
                     /label="AmpR Terminator"
                     /ApEinfo_revcolor=#f58a5e
                     /ApEinfo_fwdcolor=#f58a5e
ORIGIN
        1 gaattcgcat ctagatggta gagccacaaa cagccggtac aagcaacgat ctccaggacc
       61 atctgaatca tgcgcggatg acacgaactc acgacggcga tcacagacat taacccacag
      121 tacagacact gcgacaacgt ggcaattcgt cgcaataccg tctcactgaa ctggccgata
      181 attgcagacg aacgactaga gatctatgtg aggatcctaa ctcgagatcg agctgccaat
      241 gagacgacgg ggtcatcacg gctcatcatg cgccaaacaa atgtgtgcaa tacacgctcg
      301 gatgactgca tgatgaccgc actgactggg gacagcagat ccacctaagc ctgtgagaga
      361 agcagacacc cgacagatca aggcagttaa ctagtgcact gcagtacagg caagtgcaca
      421 aacaatactt aaataaatac tactcagtaa taacctattt cttagcattt ttgacgaaat
      481 ttgctatttt gttagagtct tttacaccat ttgtctccac acctccgctt acatcaacac
      541 caataacgcc atttaatcta agcgcatcac caacattttc tggcgtcagt ccaccagcta
      601 acataaaatg taagctttcg gggctctctt gccttccaac ccagtcagaa atcgagttcc
      661 aatccaaaag ttcacctgtc ccacctgctt ctgaatcaaa caagggaata aacgaatgag
      721 gtttctgtga agctgcactg agtagtatgt tgcagtcttt tggaaatacg agtcttttaa
      781 taactggcaa accgaggaac tcttggtatt cttgccacga ctcatctcca tgcagttgga
      841 cgatatcaat gccgtaatca ttgaccagag ccaaaacatc ctccttaggt tgattacgaa
      901 acacgccaac caagtatttc ggagtgcctg aactattttt atatgctttt acaagacttg
      961 aaattttcct tgcaataacc gggtcaattg ttctctttct attgggcaca catataatac
     1021 ccagcaagtc agcatcggaa tctagagcac attctgcggc ctctgtgctc tgcaagccgc
     1081 aaactttcac caatggacca gaactacctg tgaaattaat aacagacata ctccaagctg
     1141 cctttgtgtg cttaatcacg tatactcacg tgctcaatag tcaccaatgc cctccctctt
     1201 ggccctctcc ttttcttttt tcgaccgaat taattcttaa tcggcaaaaa aagaaaagct
     1261 ccggatcaag attgtacgta aggtgacaag ctatttttca ataaagaata tcttccacta
     1321 ctgccatctg gcgtcataac tgcaaagtac acatatatta cgatgctgtc tattaaatgc
     1381 ttcctatatt atatatatag taatgtcgtt gagtaacgaa gcatctgtgc ttcattttgt
     1441 agaacaaaaa tgcaacgcga gagcgctaat ttttcaaaca aagaatctga gctgcatttt
     1501 tacagaacag aaatgcaacg cgaaagcgct attttaccaa cgaagaatct gtgcttcatt
     1561 tttgtaaaac aaaaatgcaa cgcgagagcg ctaatttttc aaacaaagaa tctgagctgc
     1621 atttttacag aacagaaatg caacgcgaga gcgctatttt accaacaaag aatctatact
     1681 tcttttttgt tctacaaaaa tgcatcccga gagcgctatt tttctaacaa agcatcttag
     1741 attacttttt ttctcctttg tgcgctctat aatgcagtct cttgataact ttttgcactg
     1801 taggtccgtt aaggttagaa gaaggctact ttggtgtcta ttttctcttc cataaaaaaa
     1861 gcctgactcc acttcccgcg tttactgatt actagcgaag ctgcgggtgc attttttcaa
     1921 gataaaggca tccccgatta tattctatac cgatgtggat tgcgcatact ttgtgaacag
     1981 aaagtgatag cgttgatgat tcttcattgg tcagaaaatt atgaacggtt tcttctattt
     2041 tgtctctata tactacgtat aggaaatgtt tacattttcg tattgttttc gattcactct
     2101 atgaatagtt cttactacaa tttttttgtc taaagagtaa tactagagat aaacataaaa
     2161 aatgtagagg tcgagtttag atgcaagttc aaggagcgaa aggtggatgg gtaggttata
     2221 tagggatata gcacagagat atatagcaaa gagatacttt tgagcaatgt ttgtggaagc
     2281 ggtattcgca atattttagt agctcgttac agtccggtgc gtttttggtt ttttgaaagt
     2341 gcgtcatcag agcgcttttg gttttcaaaa gcgctctgaa gttcctatac tttctagcta
     2401 gagaatagga acttcccgag cggccgcgat tatcaaaaag gatcttcacc tagatccttt
     2461 taaattaaaa atgaagtttt aaatcaatct aaagtatata tgagtaaact tggtctgaca
     2521 gttaccaatg cttaatcagt gaggcaccta tctcagcgat ctgtctattt cgttcatcca
     2581 tagttgcctg actccccgtc gtgtagataa ctacgatacg ggagggctta ccatctggcc
     2641 ccagtgctgc aatgataccg cgggacccac gctcaccggc tccagattta tcagcaataa
     2701 accagccagc cggaagggcc gagcgcagaa gtggtcctgc aactttatcc gcctccatcc
     2761 agtctattaa ttgttgccgg gaagctagag taagtagttc gccagttaat agtttgcgca
     2821 acgttgttgc cattgctaca ggcatcgtgg tgtcacgctc gtcgtttggt atggcttcat
     2881 tcagctccgg ttcccaacga tcaaggcgag ttacatgatc ccccatgttg tgcaaaaaag
     2941 cggttagctc cttcggtcct ccgatcgttg tcagaagtaa gttggccgca gtgttatcac
     3001 tcatggttat ggcagcactg cataattctc ttactgtcat gccatccgta agatgctttt
     3061 ctgtgactgg tgagtactca accaagtcat tctgagaata gtgtatgcgg cgaccgagtt
     3121 gctcttgccc ggcgtcaata cgggataata ccgcgccaca tagcagaact ttaaaagtgc
     3181 tcatcattgg aaaacgttct tcggggcgaa aactctcaag gatcttaccg ctgttgagat
     3241 ccagttcgat gtaacccact cgtgcaccca actgatcttc agcatctttt actttcacca
     3301 gcgtttctgg gtgagcaaaa acaggaaggc aaaatgccgc aaaaaaggga ataagggcga
     3361 cacggaaatg ttgaatactc atactcttcc tttttcaata ttattgaagc atttatcagg
     3421 gttattgtct catgagcgga tacatatttg aatgtattta gaaaaataaa caaatagggg
     3481 ttccgcgcac atttccccga aaagtgccac ctgtcatgac caaaatccct taacgtgagt
     3541 tttcgttcca ctgagcgtca gaccccgtag aaaagatcaa aggatcttct tgagatcctt
     3601 tttttctgcg cgtaatctgc tgcttgcaaa caaaaaaacc accgctacca gcggtggttt
     3661 gtttgccgga tcaagagcta ccaactcttt ttccgaaggt aactggcttc agcagagcgc
     3721 agataccaaa tactgttctt ctagtgtagc cgtagttagg ccaccacttc aagaactctg
     3781 tagcaccgcc tacatacctc gctctgctaa tcctgttacc agtggctgct gccagtggcg
     3841 ataagtcgtg tcttaccggg ttggactcaa gacgatagtt accggataag gcgcagcggt
     3901 cgggctgaac ggggggttcg tgcacacagc ccagcttgga gcgaacgacc tacaccgaac
     3961 tgagatacct acagcgtgag ctatgagaaa gcgccacgct tcccgaaggg agaaaggcgg
     4021 acaggtatcc ggtaagcggc agggtcggaa caggagagcg cacgagggag cttccagggg
     4081 gaaacgcctg gtatctttat agtcctgtcg ggtttcgcca cctctgactt gagcgtcgat
     4141 ttttgtgatg ctcgtcaggg gggcggagcc tatggaaaaa cgccagcaac gcggcctttt
     4201 tacggttcct ggccttttgc tggccttttg ctcacatgtt ctttcctgcg ttatcccctg
     4261 attctgtgga taaccgtgcg gccgcccct
//
