# Supplementary material for: Establishing Probiotic Saccharomyces boulardii as a Model Organism for Synthesis and Delivery of Biomolecules
Source: bioRxiv preprint, doi:10.1101/2020.01.22.915389, version 1 (2020-01-23)
Supplement: Supplementary File 1 - Plasmids [file 915389_file03.zip › Supplementary File S1 - Plasmids/ISA027 ConLS TDH3 mRuby2 tTDH1 ConR1 HIS3 2micron AmpR-ColE1.gb]

LOCUS       ISA027_ConLS,_TDH3,_mRu 5996 bp ds-DNA     circular     21-JAN-2020
DEFINITION  .
FEATURES             Location/Qualifiers
     protein_bind    complement(2755..2760)
                     /label="BsmBI"
                     /ApEinfo_revcolor=#b1ff67
                     /ApEinfo_fwdcolor=#b1ff67
     protein_bind    1074..1079
                     /label="BsmBI"
                     /ApEinfo_revcolor=#b1ff67
                     /ApEinfo_fwdcolor=#b1ff67
     misc_feature    2761..2903
                     /label="Con1"
                     /ApEinfo_revcolor=#ffef86
                     /ApEinfo_fwdcolor=#ffef86
     rep_origin      complement(140..903)
                     /label="ColE1"
                     /ApEinfo_revcolor=#7f7f7f
                     /ApEinfo_fwdcolor=#7f7f7f
     promoter        2923..3159
                     /label="HIS3 Promoter"
                     /ApEinfo_revcolor=#ff9ccd
                     /ApEinfo_fwdcolor=#ff9ccd
     terminator      2522..2745
                     /label="ScTDH1 Terminator"
                     /ApEinfo_revcolor=#ff9ccd
                     /ApEinfo_fwdcolor=#ff9ccd
     protein_bind    complement(2750..2753)
                     /label="BsmBI"
                     /ApEinfo_revcolor=#b1ff67
                     /ApEinfo_fwdcolor=#b1ff67
     CDS             3160..3822
                     /label="HIS3"
                     /ApEinfo_revcolor=#d455ac
                     /ApEinfo_fwdcolor=#d455ac
     CDS             1799..2506
                     /label="mRuby2"
                     /ApEinfo_revcolor=#ff454e
                     /ApEinfo_fwdcolor=#ff454e
     protein_bind    1081..1084
                     /label="BsmBI"
                     /ApEinfo_revcolor=#b1ff67
                     /ApEinfo_fwdcolor=#b1ff67
     rep_origin      4037..4999
                     /label="2micron"
                     /ApEinfo_revcolor=#d6b295
                     /ApEinfo_fwdcolor=#d6b295
     misc_feature    1081..1105
                     /label="ConS scar"
                     /ApEinfo_revcolor=#ffef86
                     /ApEinfo_fwdcolor=#ffef86
     rep_origin      5000..5037
                     /label="FRT site"
                     /ApEinfo_revcolor=#b4abac
                     /ApEinfo_fwdcolor=#b4abac
     terminator      3823..4032
                     /label="HIS3 Terminator"
                     /ApEinfo_revcolor=#ff9ccd
                     /ApEinfo_fwdcolor=#ff9ccd
     promoter        complement(9..139)
                     /label="AmpR Promoter"
                     /ApEinfo_revcolor=#f58a5e
                     /ApEinfo_fwdcolor=#f58a5e
     promoter        1110..1789
                     /label="ScTDH3 Promoter"
                     /ApEinfo_revcolor=#84b0dc
                     /ApEinfo_fwdcolor=#84b0dc
     misc_feature    931..1073
                     /label="ConS"
                     /ApEinfo_revcolor=#ffef86
                     /ApEinfo_fwdcolor=#ffef86
     terminator      complement(5050..5146)
                     /label="AmpR Terminator"
                     /ApEinfo_revcolor=#f58a5e
                     /ApEinfo_fwdcolor=#f58a5e
     CDS             complement(join(5147..5996,1..8))
                     /label="AmpR"
                     /ApEinfo_revcolor=#9f4240
                     /ApEinfo_fwdcolor=#9f4240
ORIGIN
        1 atactcatac tcttcctttt tcaatattat tgaagcattt atcagggtta ttgtctcatg
       61 agcggataca tatttgaatg tatttagaaa aataaacaaa taggggttcc gcgcacattt
      121 ccccgaaaag tgccacctgt catgaccaaa atcccttaac gtgagttttc gttccactga
      181 gcgtcagacc ccgtagaaaa gatcaaagga tcttcttgag atcctttttt tctgcgcgta
      241 atctgctgct tgcaaacaaa aaaaccaccg ctaccagcgg tggtttgttt gccggatcaa
      301 gagctaccaa ctctttttcc gaaggtaact ggcttcagca gagcgcagat accaaatact
      361 gttcttctag tgtagccgta gttaggccac cacttcaaga actctgtagc accgcctaca
      421 tacctcgctc tgctaatcct gttaccagtg gctgctgcca gtggcgataa gtcgtgtctt
      481 accgggttgg actcaagacg atagttaccg gataaggcgc agcggtcggg ctgaacgggg
      541 ggttcgtgca cacagcccag cttggagcga acgacctaca ccgaactgag atacctacag
      601 cgtgagctat gagaaagcgc cacgcttccc gaagggagaa aggcggacag gtatccggta
      661 agcggcaggg tcggaacagg agagcgcacg agggagcttc cagggggaaa cgcctggtat
      721 ctttatagtc ctgtcgggtt tcgccacctc tgacttgagc gtcgattttt gtgatgctcg
      781 tcaggggggc ggagcctatg gaaaaacgcc agcaacgcgg cctttttacg gttcctggcc
      841 ttttgctggc cttttgctca catgttcttt cctgcgttat cccctgattc tgtggataac
      901 cgtgcggccg cccctgaatt cgcatctaga tggtagagcc acaaacagcc ggtacaagca
      961 acgatctcca ggaccatctg aatcatgcgc ggatgacacg aactcacgac ggcgatcaca
     1021 gacattaacc cacagtacag acactgcgac aacgtggcaa ttcgtcgcaa taccgtctca
     1081 ctgaactggc cgataattgc agacgaacgc agttcgagtt tatcattatc aatactgcca
     1141 tttcaaagaa tacgtaaata attaatagta gtgattttcc taactttatt tagtcaaaaa
     1201 attagccttt taattctgct gtaacccgta catgcccaaa atagggggcg ggttacacag
     1261 aatatataac atcgtaggtg tctgggtgaa cagtttattc ctggcatcca ctaaatataa
     1321 tggagcccgc tttttaagct ggcatccaga aaaaaaaaga atcccagcac caaaatattg
     1381 ttttcttcac caaccatcag ttcataggtc cattctctta gcgcaactac agagaacagg
     1441 ggcacaaaca ggcaaaaaac gggcacaacc tcaatggagt gatgcaacct gcctggagta
     1501 aatgatgaca caaggcaatt gacccacgca tgtatctatc tcattttctt acaccttcta
     1561 ttaccttctg ctctctctga tttggaaaaa gctgaaaaaa aaggttgaaa ccagttccct
     1621 gaaattattc ccctacttga ctaataagta tataaagacg gtaggtattg attgtaattc
     1681 tgtaaatcta tttcttaaac ttcttaaatt ctacttttat agttagtctt ttttttagtt
     1741 ttaaaacacc aagaacttag tttcgaataa acacacataa acaaacaaaa gatctatggt
     1801 gtccaaagga gaggagttaa tcaaggaaaa catgagaatg aaagttgtca tggagggctc
     1861 cgttaatggt caccaattca agtgtacagg ggaaggtgaa ggtaatcctt acatgggtac
     1921 acaaactatg agaattaaag taattgaagg cggaccacta ccatttgcat ttgacattct
     1981 ggcaacgtca ttcatgtacg gatcacgaac tttcatcaag taccctaaag gtataccaga
     2041 ctttttcaag caatcttttc cagagggttt tacatgggaa agggttacaa gatacgaaga
     2101 tgggggtgtc gtcacagtta tgcaagatac ttcattagaa gatggctgcc ttgtctatca
     2161 tgtgcaagta agaggggtga attttccttc taacggacct gtgatgcaga aaaagaccaa
     2221 aggttgggaa ccaaatactg aaatgatgta cccagctgat ggaggtttga gaggctacac
     2281 acacatggcg cttaaagttg atggtggagg tcatttgtct tgtagttttg ttaccactta
     2341 tcgttctaaa aagactgttg gcaatatcaa aatgccagga atacatgctg tagaccacag
     2401 actagaaaga ctcgaagaga gcgataacga aatgttcgtt gtacagagag agcatgccgt
     2461 agccaaattt gctggcttag gcggtggtat ggatgaattg tataagggat cctaactcga
     2521 gataaagcaa tcttgatgag gataatgatt tttttttgaa tatacataaa tactaccgtt
     2581 tttctgctag attttgtgat gacgtaaata agtacatatt actttttaag ccaagacaag
     2641 attaagcatt aactttaccc ttttctttct aagtttcaat attagttatc actgtttaaa
     2701 agttatggcg agaacgtcgg cggttaaaat atattaccct gaacggctgc caatgagacg
     2761 acggggtcat cacggctcat catgcgccaa acaaatgtgt gcaatacacg ctcggatgac
     2821 tgcatgatga ccgcactgac tggggacagc agatccacct aagcctgtga gagaagcaga
     2881 cacccgacag atcaaggcag ttaactagtg cactgcagta caaacacagt cctttcccgc
     2941 aattttcttt ttctattact cttggcctcc tctagtacac tctatatttt tttatgcctc
     3001 ggtaatgatt ttcatttttt tttttccacc tagcggatga ctcttttttt ttcttagcga
     3061 ttggcattat cacataatga attatacatt atataaagta atgtgatttc ttcgaagaat
     3121 atactaaaaa atgagcaggc aagataaacg aaggcaaaga tgacagagca gaaagcccta
     3181 gtaaagcgta ttacaaatga aaccaagatt cagattgcga tctctttaaa gggtggtccc
     3241 ctagcgatag agcactcgat cttcccagaa aaagaggcag aagcagtagc agaacaggcc
     3301 acacaatcgc aagtgattaa cgtccacaca ggtatagggt ttctggacca tatgatacat
     3361 gctctggcca agcattccgg ctggtcgcta atcgttgagt gcattggtga cttacacata
     3421 gacgaccatc acaccactga ggactgcggg attgctctcg gtcaagcttt taaagaggcc
     3481 ctaggggccg tgcgtggagt aaaaaggttt ggatcaggat ttgcgccttt ggatgaggca
     3541 ctttccagag cggtggttga tctttcgaac aggccgtacg cagttgtcga acttggtttg
     3601 caaagggaga aagtaggtga tctctcttgc gagatgatcc cgcattttct tgaaagcttt
     3661 gcagaggcta gcagaattac cctccacgtt gattgtctgc gaggcaagaa tgatcatcac
     3721 cgtagtgaga gtgcgttcaa ggctcttgcg gttgccataa gagaagccac ctcgcccaat
     3781 ggtaccaacg atgttccctc caccaaaggt gttcttatgt agtgacaccg attatttaaa
     3841 gctgctgcat acgatatata tacatgtgta tatatgtata cctatgaatg tcagtaagta
     3901 tgtatacgaa cagtatgata ctgaagatga caaggtaatg catcattcta tacgtgtcat
     3961 tctgaacgag gcgcgctttc cttttttctt tttgcttttt cttttttttt ctcttgaact
     4021 cgacggatca tagagtaacg aagcatctgt gcttcatttt gtagaacaaa aatgcaacgc
     4081 gagagcgcta atttttcaaa caaagaatct gagctgcatt tttacagaac agaaatgcaa
     4141 cgcgaaagcg ctattttacc aacgaagaat ctgtgcttca tttttgtaaa acaaaaatgc
     4201 aacgcgagag cgctaatttt tcaaacaaag aatctgagct gcatttttac agaacagaaa
     4261 tgcaacgcga gagcgctatt ttaccaacaa agaatctata cttctttttt gttctacaaa
     4321 aatgcatccc gagagcgcta tttttctaac aaagcatctt agattacttt ttttctcctt
     4381 tgtgcgctct ataatgcagt ctcttgataa ctttttgcac tgtaggtccg ttaaggttag
     4441 aagaaggcta ctttggtgtc tattttctct tccataaaaa aagcctgact ccacttcccg
     4501 cgtttactga ttactagcga agctgcgggt gcattttttc aagataaagg catccccgat
     4561 tatattctat accgatgtgg attgcgcata ctttgtgaac agaaagtgat agcgttgatg
     4621 attcttcatt ggtcagaaaa ttatgaacgg tttcttctat tttgtctcta tatactacgt
     4681 ataggaaatg tttacatttt cgtattgttt tcgattcact ctatgaatag ttcttactac
     4741 aatttttttg tctaaagagt aatactagag ataaacataa aaaatgtaga ggtcgagttt
     4801 agatgcaagt tcaaggagcg aaaggtggat gggtaggtta tatagggata tagcacagag
     4861 atatatagca aagagatact tttgagcaat gtttgtggaa gcggtattcg caatatttta
     4921 gtagctcgtt acagtccggt gcgtttttgg ttttttgaaa gtgcgtcatc agagcgcttt
     4981 tggttttcaa aagcgctctg aagttcctat actttctagc tagagaatag gaacttcccg
     5041 agcggccgcg attatcaaaa aggatcttca cctagatcct tttaaattaa aaatgaagtt
     5101 ttaaatcaat ctaaagtata tatgagtaaa cttggtctga cagttaccaa tgcttaatca
     5161 gtgaggcacc tatctcagcg atctgtctat ttcgttcatc catagttgcc tgactccccg
     5221 tcgtgtagat aactacgata cgggagggct taccatctgg ccccagtgct gcaatgatac
     5281 cgcgggaccc acgctcaccg gctccagatt tatcagcaat aaaccagcca gccggaaggg
     5341 ccgagcgcag aagtggtcct gcaactttat ccgcctccat ccagtctatt aattgttgcc
     5401 gggaagctag agtaagtagt tcgccagtta atagtttgcg caacgttgtt gccattgcta
     5461 caggcatcgt ggtgtcacgc tcgtcgtttg gtatggcttc attcagctcc ggttcccaac
     5521 gatcaaggcg agttacatga tcccccatgt tgtgcaaaaa agcggttagc tccttcggtc
     5581 ctccgatcgt tgtcagaagt aagttggccg cagtgttatc actcatggtt atggcagcac
     5641 tgcataattc tcttactgtc atgccatccg taagatgctt ttctgtgact ggtgagtact
     5701 caaccaagtc attctgagaa tagtgtatgc ggcgaccgag ttgctcttgc ccggcgtcaa
     5761 tacgggataa taccgcgcca catagcagaa ctttaaaagt gctcatcatt ggaaaacgtt
     5821 cttcggggcg aaaactctca aggatcttac cgctgttgag atccagttcg atgtaaccca
     5881 ctcgtgcacc caactgatct tcagcatctt ttactttcac cagcgtttct gggtgagcaa
     5941 aaacaggaag gcaaaatgcc gcaaaaaagg gaataagggc gacacggaaa tgttga
//
