# Supplementary material for: Establishing Probiotic Saccharomyces boulardii as a Model Organism for Synthesis and Delivery of Biomolecules
Source: bioRxiv preprint, doi:10.1101/2020.01.22.915389, version 1 (2020-01-23)
Supplement: Supplementary File 1 - Plasmids [file 915389_file03.zip › Supplementary File S1 - Plasmids/ISA028 ConLS TDH3 mRuby2 tTDH1 ConR1 KanR 2micron AmpR-ColE1.gb]

LOCUS       ISA028_ConLS,_TDH3,_mRu 6281 bp ds-DNA     circular     21-JAN-2020
DEFINITION  .
FEATURES             Location/Qualifiers
     CDS             3307..4116
                     /label="KanR"
                     /ApEinfo_revcolor=#c7b0e3
                     /ApEinfo_fwdcolor=#c7b0e3
     promoter        2928..3304
                     /label="AgTEF Promoter"
                     /ApEinfo_revcolor=#b4abac
                     /ApEinfo_fwdcolor=#b4abac
     promoter        complement(10..140)
                     /label="AmpR Promoter"
                     /ApEinfo_revcolor=#f58a5e
                     /ApEinfo_fwdcolor=#f58a5e
     protein_bind    complement(2751..2754)
                     /label="BsmBI"
                     /ApEinfo_revcolor=#b1ff67
                     /ApEinfo_fwdcolor=#b1ff67
     rep_origin      5286..5323
                     /label="FRT site"
                     /ApEinfo_revcolor=#b4abac
                     /ApEinfo_fwdcolor=#b4abac
     protein_bind    complement(2756..2761)
                     /label="BsmBI"
                     /ApEinfo_revcolor=#b1ff67
                     /ApEinfo_fwdcolor=#b1ff67
     misc_feature    932..1074
                     /label="ConS"
                     /ApEinfo_revcolor=#ffef86
                     /ApEinfo_fwdcolor=#ffef86
     terminator      complement(5336..5432)
                     /label="AmpR Terminator"
                     /ApEinfo_revcolor=#f58a5e
                     /ApEinfo_fwdcolor=#f58a5e
     protein_bind    1082..1085
                     /label="BsmBI"
                     /ApEinfo_revcolor=#b1ff67
                     /ApEinfo_fwdcolor=#b1ff67
     rep_origin      4323..5285
                     /label="2micron"
                     /ApEinfo_revcolor=#d6b295
                     /ApEinfo_fwdcolor=#d6b295
     rep_origin      complement(141..904)
                     /label="ColE1"
                     /ApEinfo_revcolor=#7f7f7f
                     /ApEinfo_fwdcolor=#7f7f7f
     protein_bind    1075..1080
                     /label="BsmBI"
                     /ApEinfo_revcolor=#b1ff67
                     /ApEinfo_fwdcolor=#b1ff67
     terminator      4117..4318
                     /label="AgTEF Terminator"
                     /ApEinfo_revcolor=#b4abac
                     /ApEinfo_fwdcolor=#b4abac
     misc_feature    2762..2904
                     /label="Con1"
                     /ApEinfo_revcolor=#ffef86
                     /ApEinfo_fwdcolor=#ffef86
     CDS             complement(join(5433..6281,1..9))
                     /label="AmpR"
                     /ApEinfo_revcolor=#9f4240
                     /ApEinfo_fwdcolor=#9f4240
     terminator      2523..2746
                     /label="ScTDH1 Terminator"
                     /ApEinfo_revcolor=#ff9ccd
                     /ApEinfo_fwdcolor=#ff9ccd
     promoter        1111..1790
                     /label="ScTDH3 Promoter"
                     /ApEinfo_revcolor=#84b0dc
                     /ApEinfo_fwdcolor=#84b0dc
     misc_feature    1082..1106
                     /label="ConS scar"
                     /ApEinfo_revcolor=#ffef86
                     /ApEinfo_fwdcolor=#ffef86
     CDS             1800..2507
                     /label="mRuby2"
                     /ApEinfo_revcolor=#ff454e
                     /ApEinfo_fwdcolor=#ff454e
ORIGIN
        1 aatactcata ctcttccttt ttcaatatta ttgaagcatt tatcagggtt attgtctcat
       61 gagcggatac atatttgaat gtatttagaa aaataaacaa ataggggttc cgcgcacatt
      121 tccccgaaaa gtgccacctg tcatgaccaa aatcccttaa cgtgagtttt cgttccactg
      181 agcgtcagac cccgtagaaa agatcaaagg atcttcttga gatccttttt ttctgcgcgt
      241 aatctgctgc ttgcaaacaa aaaaaccacc gctaccagcg gtggtttgtt tgccggatca
      301 agagctacca actctttttc cgaaggtaac tggcttcagc agagcgcaga taccaaatac
      361 tgttcttcta gtgtagccgt agttaggcca ccacttcaag aactctgtag caccgcctac
      421 atacctcgct ctgctaatcc tgttaccagt ggctgctgcc agtggcgata agtcgtgtct
      481 taccgggttg gactcaagac gatagttacc ggataaggcg cagcggtcgg gctgaacggg
      541 gggttcgtgc acacagccca gcttggagcg aacgacctac accgaactga gatacctaca
      601 gcgtgagcta tgagaaagcg ccacgcttcc cgaagggaga aaggcggaca ggtatccggt
      661 aagcggcagg gtcggaacag gagagcgcac gagggagctt ccagggggaa acgcctggta
      721 tctttatagt cctgtcgggt ttcgccacct ctgacttgag cgtcgatttt tgtgatgctc
      781 gtcagggggg cggagcctat ggaaaaacgc cagcaacgcg gcctttttac ggttcctggc
      841 cttttgctgg ccttttgctc acatgttctt tcctgcgtta tcccctgatt ctgtggataa
      901 ccgtgcggcc gcccctgaat tcgcatctag atggtagagc cacaaacagc cggtacaagc
      961 aacgatctcc aggaccatct gaatcatgcg cggatgacac gaactcacga cggcgatcac
     1021 agacattaac ccacagtaca gacactgcga caacgtggca attcgtcgca ataccgtctc
     1081 actgaactgg ccgataattg cagacgaacg cagttcgagt ttatcattat caatactgcc
     1141 atttcaaaga atacgtaaat aattaatagt agtgattttc ctaactttat ttagtcaaaa
     1201 aattagcctt ttaattctgc tgtaacccgt acatgcccaa aatagggggc gggttacaca
     1261 gaatatataa catcgtaggt gtctgggtga acagtttatt cctggcatcc actaaatata
     1321 atggagcccg ctttttaagc tggcatccag aaaaaaaaag aatcccagca ccaaaatatt
     1381 gttttcttca ccaaccatca gttcataggt ccattctctt agcgcaacta cagagaacag
     1441 gggcacaaac aggcaaaaaa cgggcacaac ctcaatggag tgatgcaacc tgcctggagt
     1501 aaatgatgac acaaggcaat tgacccacgc atgtatctat ctcattttct tacaccttct
     1561 attaccttct gctctctctg atttggaaaa agctgaaaaa aaaggttgaa accagttccc
     1621 tgaaattatt cccctacttg actaataagt atataaagac ggtaggtatt gattgtaatt
     1681 ctgtaaatct atttcttaaa cttcttaaat tctactttta tagttagtct tttttttagt
     1741 tttaaaacac caagaactta gtttcgaata aacacacata aacaaacaaa agatctatgg
     1801 tgtccaaagg agaggagtta atcaaggaaa acatgagaat gaaagttgtc atggagggct
     1861 ccgttaatgg tcaccaattc aagtgtacag gggaaggtga aggtaatcct tacatgggta
     1921 cacaaactat gagaattaaa gtaattgaag gcggaccact accatttgca tttgacattc
     1981 tggcaacgtc attcatgtac ggatcacgaa ctttcatcaa gtaccctaaa ggtataccag
     2041 actttttcaa gcaatctttt ccagagggtt ttacatggga aagggttaca agatacgaag
     2101 atgggggtgt cgtcacagtt atgcaagata cttcattaga agatggctgc cttgtctatc
     2161 atgtgcaagt aagaggggtg aattttcctt ctaacggacc tgtgatgcag aaaaagacca
     2221 aaggttggga accaaatact gaaatgatgt acccagctga tggaggtttg agaggctaca
     2281 cacacatggc gcttaaagtt gatggtggag gtcatttgtc ttgtagtttt gttaccactt
     2341 atcgttctaa aaagactgtt ggcaatatca aaatgccagg aatacatgct gtagaccaca
     2401 gactagaaag actcgaagag agcgataacg aaatgttcgt tgtacagaga gagcatgccg
     2461 tagccaaatt tgctggctta ggcggtggta tggatgaatt gtataaggga tcctaactcg
     2521 agataaagca atcttgatga ggataatgat ttttttttga atatacataa atactaccgt
     2581 ttttctgcta gattttgtga tgacgtaaat aagtacatat tactttttaa gccaagacaa
     2641 gattaagcat taactttacc cttttctttc taagtttcaa tattagttat cactgtttaa
     2701 aagttatggc gagaacgtcg gcggttaaaa tatattaccc tgaacggctg ccaatgagac
     2761 gacggggtca tcacggctca tcatgcgcca aacaaatgtg tgcaatacac gctcggatga
     2821 ctgcatgatg accgcactga ctggggacag cagatccacc taagcctgtg agagaagcag
     2881 acacccgaca gatcaaggca gttaactagt gcactgcagt acagtttagc ttgcctcgtc
     2941 cccgccgggt cacccggcca gcgacatgga ggcccagaat accctccttg acagtcttga
     3001 cgtgcgcagc tcaggggcat gatgtgactg tcgcccgtac atttagccca tacatcccca
     3061 tgtataatca tttgcatcca tacattttga tggccgcacg gcgcgaagca aaaattacgg
     3121 ctcctcgctc cagacctgcg agcagggaaa cgctcccctc acagacgcgt tgaattgtcc
     3181 ccacgccgcg cccctgtaga gaaatataaa aggttaggat ttgccactga ggttcttctt
     3241 tcatatactt ccttttaaaa tcttgctagg atacagttct cacatcacat ccgaacataa
     3301 acaaaaatgg gtaaggaaaa gactcacgtt tcgaggccgc gattaaattc caacatggat
     3361 gctgatttat atgggtataa atgggctcgc gataatgtcg ggcaatcagg tgcgacaatc
     3421 tatcgattgt atgggaagcc cgatgcgcca gagttgtttc tgaaacatgg caaaggtagc
     3481 gttgccaatg atgttacaga tgagatggtc agactaaact ggctgacgga atttatgcct
     3541 cttccgacca tcaagcattt tatccgtact cctgatgatg catggttact caccactgcg
     3601 atccccggca aaacagcatt ccaggtatta gaagaatatc ctgattcagg tgaaaatatt
     3661 gttgatgcgc tggcagtgtt cctgcgccgg ttgcattcga ttcctgtttg taattgtcct
     3721 tttaacagcg atcgcgtatt tcgtctggct caggcgcaat cacgaatgaa taacggtttg
     3781 gttgatgcga gtgattttga tgacgagcgt aatggctggc ctgttgaaca agtctggaaa
     3841 gaaatgcata agcttttgcc attctcaccg gattcagtcg tcactcatgg tgatttctca
     3901 cttgataacc ttatttttga cgaggggaaa ttaataggtt gtattgatgt tggacgagtc
     3961 ggaatcgcag accgatacca ggatcttgcc atcctatgga actgcctcgg tgagttttct
     4021 ccttcattac agaaacggct ttttcaaaaa tatggtattg ataatcctga tatgaataaa
     4081 ttgcagtttc atttgatgct cgatgagttt ttctaaagta actgacaata aaaagattct
     4141 tgttttcaag aacttgtcat ttgtatagtt tttttatatt gtagttgttc tattttaatc
     4201 aaatgttagc gtgatttata ttttttttcg cctcgacatc atctgcccag atgcgaagtt
     4261 aagtgcgcag aaagtaatat catgcgtcaa tcgtatgtga atgctggtcg ctatactgga
     4321 gtaacgaagc atctgtgctt cattttgtag aacaaaaatg caacgcgaga gcgctaattt
     4381 ttcaaacaaa gaatctgagc tgcattttta cagaacagaa atgcaacgcg aaagcgctat
     4441 tttaccaacg aagaatctgt gcttcatttt tgtaaaacaa aaatgcaacg cgagagcgct
     4501 aatttttcaa acaaagaatc tgagctgcat ttttacagaa cagaaatgca acgcgagagc
     4561 gctattttac caacaaagaa tctatacttc ttttttgttc tacaaaaatg catcccgaga
     4621 gcgctatttt tctaacaaag catcttagat tacttttttt ctcctttgtg cgctctataa
     4681 tgcagtctct tgataacttt ttgcactgta ggtccgttaa ggttagaaga aggctacttt
     4741 ggtgtctatt ttctcttcca taaaaaaagc ctgactccac ttcccgcgtt tactgattac
     4801 tagcgaagct gcgggtgcat tttttcaaga taaaggcatc cccgattata ttctataccg
     4861 atgtggattg cgcatacttt gtgaacagaa agtgatagcg ttgatgattc ttcattggtc
     4921 agaaaattat gaacggtttc ttctattttg tctctatata ctacgtatag gaaatgttta
     4981 cattttcgta ttgttttcga ttcactctat gaatagttct tactacaatt tttttgtcta
     5041 aagagtaata ctagagataa acataaaaaa tgtagaggtc gagtttagat gcaagttcaa
     5101 ggagcgaaag gtggatgggt aggttatata gggatatagc acagagatat atagcaaaga
     5161 gatacttttg agcaatgttt gtggaagcgg tattcgcaat attttagtag ctcgttacag
     5221 tccggtgcgt ttttggtttt ttgaaagtgc gtcatcagag cgcttttggt tttcaaaagc
     5281 gctctgaagt tcctatactt tctagctaga gaataggaac ttcccgagcg gccgcgatta
     5341 tcaaaaagga tcttcaccta gatcctttta aattaaaaat gaagttttaa atcaatctaa
     5401 agtatatatg agtaaacttg gtctgacagt taccaatgct taatcagtga ggcacctatc
     5461 tcagcgatct gtctatttcg ttcatccata gttgcctgac tccccgtcgt gtagataact
     5521 acgatacggg agggcttacc atctggcccc agtgctgcaa tgataccgcg ggacccacgc
     5581 tcaccggctc cagatttatc agcaataaac cagccagccg gaagggccga gcgcagaagt
     5641 ggtcctgcaa ctttatccgc ctccatccag tctattaatt gttgccggga agctagagta
     5701 agtagttcgc cagttaatag tttgcgcaac gttgttgcca ttgctacagg catcgtggtg
     5761 tcacgctcgt cgtttggtat ggcttcattc agctccggtt cccaacgatc aaggcgagtt
     5821 acatgatccc ccatgttgtg caaaaaagcg gttagctcct tcggtcctcc gatcgttgtc
     5881 agaagtaagt tggccgcagt gttatcactc atggttatgg cagcactgca taattctctt
     5941 actgtcatgc catccgtaag atgcttttct gtgactggtg agtactcaac caagtcattc
     6001 tgagaatagt gtatgcggcg accgagttgc tcttgcccgg cgtcaatacg ggataatacc
     6061 gcgccacata gcagaacttt aaaagtgctc atcattggaa aacgttcttc ggggcgaaaa
     6121 ctctcaagga tcttaccgct gttgagatcc agttcgatgt aacccactcg tgcacccaac
     6181 tgatcttcag catcttttac tttcaccagc gtttctgggt gagcaaaaac aggaaggcaa
     6241 aatgccgcaa aaaagggaat aagggcgaca cggaaatgtt g
//
