# Supplementary material for: Establishing Probiotic Saccharomyces boulardii as a Model Organism for Synthesis and Delivery of Biomolecules
Source: bioRxiv preprint, doi:10.1101/2020.01.22.915389, version 1 (2020-01-23)
Supplement: Supplementary File 1 - Plasmids [file 915389_file03.zip › Supplementary File S1 - Plasmids/ISA029 ConLS TDH3 mRuby2 tTDH1 ConR1 NatR 2micron AmpR-ColE1.gb]

LOCUS       ISA029_ConLS,_TDH3,_mRu 6044 bp ds-DNA     circular     21-JAN-2020
DEFINITION  .
FEATURES             Location/Qualifiers
     terminator      2521..2744
                     /label="ScTDH1 Terminator"
                     /ApEinfo_revcolor=#ff9ccd
                     /ApEinfo_fwdcolor=#ff9ccd
     protein_bind    complement(2749..2752)
                     /label="BsmBI"
                     /ApEinfo_revcolor=#b1ff67
                     /ApEinfo_fwdcolor=#b1ff67
     terminator      complement(5097..5193)
                     /label="AmpR Terminator"
                     /ApEinfo_revcolor=#f58a5e
                     /ApEinfo_fwdcolor=#f58a5e
     promoter        1109..1788
                     /label="ScTDH3 Promoter"
                     /ApEinfo_revcolor=#84b0dc
                     /ApEinfo_fwdcolor=#84b0dc
     promoter        complement(8..138)
                     /label="AmpR Promoter"
                     /ApEinfo_revcolor=#f58a5e
                     /ApEinfo_fwdcolor=#f58a5e
     protein_bind    1080..1083
                     /label="BsmBI"
                     /ApEinfo_revcolor=#b1ff67
                     /ApEinfo_fwdcolor=#b1ff67
     protein_bind    complement(2754..2759)
                     /label="BsmBI"
                     /ApEinfo_revcolor=#b1ff67
                     /ApEinfo_fwdcolor=#b1ff67
     rep_origin      complement(139..902)
                     /label="ColE1"
                     /ApEinfo_revcolor=#7f7f7f
                     /ApEinfo_fwdcolor=#7f7f7f
     CDS             complement(join(5194..6044,1..7))
                     /label="AmpR"
                     /ApEinfo_revcolor=#9f4240
                     /ApEinfo_fwdcolor=#9f4240
     CDS             1798..2505
                     /label="mRuby2"
                     /ApEinfo_revcolor=#ff454e
                     /ApEinfo_fwdcolor=#ff454e
     rep_origin      4084..5046
                     /label="2micron"
                     /ApEinfo_revcolor=#d6b295
                     /ApEinfo_fwdcolor=#d6b295
     promoter        2926..3302
                     /label="AgTEF Promoter"
                     /ApEinfo_revcolor=#b4abac
                     /ApEinfo_fwdcolor=#b4abac
     misc_feature    930..1072
                     /label="ConS"
                     /ApEinfo_revcolor=#ffef86
                     /ApEinfo_fwdcolor=#ffef86
     rep_origin      5047..5084
                     /label="FRT site"
                     /ApEinfo_revcolor=#b4abac
                     /ApEinfo_fwdcolor=#b4abac
     terminator      3878..4079
                     /label="AgTEF Terminator"
                     /ApEinfo_revcolor=#b4abac
                     /ApEinfo_fwdcolor=#b4abac
     protein_bind    1073..1078
                     /label="BsmBI"
                     /ApEinfo_revcolor=#b1ff67
                     /ApEinfo_fwdcolor=#b1ff67
     CDS             3305..3877
                     /label="NAT (Nourseothricin Acetyltransferase)"
                     /ApEinfo_revcolor=#d59687
                     /ApEinfo_fwdcolor=#d59687
     misc_feature    2760..2902
                     /label="Con1"
                     /ApEinfo_revcolor=#ffef86
                     /ApEinfo_fwdcolor=#ffef86
     misc_feature    1080..1104
                     /label="ConS scar"
                     /ApEinfo_revcolor=#ffef86
                     /ApEinfo_fwdcolor=#ffef86
ORIGIN
        1 tactcatact cttccttttt caatattatt gaagcattta tcagggttat tgtctcatga
       61 gcggatacat atttgaatgt atttagaaaa ataaacaaat aggggttccg cgcacatttc
      121 cccgaaaagt gccacctgtc atgaccaaaa tcccttaacg tgagttttcg ttccactgag
      181 cgtcagaccc cgtagaaaag atcaaaggat cttcttgaga tccttttttt ctgcgcgtaa
      241 tctgctgctt gcaaacaaaa aaaccaccgc taccagcggt ggtttgtttg ccggatcaag
      301 agctaccaac tctttttccg aaggtaactg gcttcagcag agcgcagata ccaaatactg
      361 ttcttctagt gtagccgtag ttaggccacc acttcaagaa ctctgtagca ccgcctacat
      421 acctcgctct gctaatcctg ttaccagtgg ctgctgccag tggcgataag tcgtgtctta
      481 ccgggttgga ctcaagacga tagttaccgg ataaggcgca gcggtcgggc tgaacggggg
      541 gttcgtgcac acagcccagc ttggagcgaa cgacctacac cgaactgaga tacctacagc
      601 gtgagctatg agaaagcgcc acgcttcccg aagggagaaa ggcggacagg tatccggtaa
      661 gcggcagggt cggaacagga gagcgcacga gggagcttcc agggggaaac gcctggtatc
      721 tttatagtcc tgtcgggttt cgccacctct gacttgagcg tcgatttttg tgatgctcgt
      781 caggggggcg gagcctatgg aaaaacgcca gcaacgcggc ctttttacgg ttcctggcct
      841 tttgctggcc ttttgctcac atgttctttc ctgcgttatc ccctgattct gtggataacc
      901 gtgcggccgc ccctgaattc gcatctagat ggtagagcca caaacagccg gtacaagcaa
      961 cgatctccag gaccatctga atcatgcgcg gatgacacga actcacgacg gcgatcacag
     1021 acattaaccc acagtacaga cactgcgaca acgtggcaat tcgtcgcaat accgtctcac
     1081 tgaactggcc gataattgca gacgaacgca gttcgagttt atcattatca atactgccat
     1141 ttcaaagaat acgtaaataa ttaatagtag tgattttcct aactttattt agtcaaaaaa
     1201 ttagcctttt aattctgctg taacccgtac atgcccaaaa tagggggcgg gttacacaga
     1261 atatataaca tcgtaggtgt ctgggtgaac agtttattcc tggcatccac taaatataat
     1321 ggagcccgct ttttaagctg gcatccagaa aaaaaaagaa tcccagcacc aaaatattgt
     1381 tttcttcacc aaccatcagt tcataggtcc attctcttag cgcaactaca gagaacaggg
     1441 gcacaaacag gcaaaaaacg ggcacaacct caatggagtg atgcaacctg cctggagtaa
     1501 atgatgacac aaggcaattg acccacgcat gtatctatct cattttctta caccttctat
     1561 taccttctgc tctctctgat ttggaaaaag ctgaaaaaaa aggttgaaac cagttccctg
     1621 aaattattcc cctacttgac taataagtat ataaagacgg taggtattga ttgtaattct
     1681 gtaaatctat ttcttaaact tcttaaattc tacttttata gttagtcttt tttttagttt
     1741 taaaacacca agaacttagt ttcgaataaa cacacataaa caaacaaaag atctatggtg
     1801 tccaaaggag aggagttaat caaggaaaac atgagaatga aagttgtcat ggagggctcc
     1861 gttaatggtc accaattcaa gtgtacaggg gaaggtgaag gtaatcctta catgggtaca
     1921 caaactatga gaattaaagt aattgaaggc ggaccactac catttgcatt tgacattctg
     1981 gcaacgtcat tcatgtacgg atcacgaact ttcatcaagt accctaaagg tataccagac
     2041 tttttcaagc aatcttttcc agagggtttt acatgggaaa gggttacaag atacgaagat
     2101 gggggtgtcg tcacagttat gcaagatact tcattagaag atggctgcct tgtctatcat
     2161 gtgcaagtaa gaggggtgaa ttttccttct aacggacctg tgatgcagaa aaagaccaaa
     2221 ggttgggaac caaatactga aatgatgtac ccagctgatg gaggtttgag aggctacaca
     2281 cacatggcgc ttaaagttga tggtggaggt catttgtctt gtagttttgt taccacttat
     2341 cgttctaaaa agactgttgg caatatcaaa atgccaggaa tacatgctgt agaccacaga
     2401 ctagaaagac tcgaagagag cgataacgaa atgttcgttg tacagagaga gcatgccgta
     2461 gccaaatttg ctggcttagg cggtggtatg gatgaattgt ataagggatc ctaactcgag
     2521 ataaagcaat cttgatgagg ataatgattt ttttttgaat atacataaat actaccgttt
     2581 ttctgctaga ttttgtgatg acgtaaataa gtacatatta ctttttaagc caagacaaga
     2641 ttaagcatta actttaccct tttctttcta agtttcaata ttagttatca ctgtttaaaa
     2701 gttatggcga gaacgtcggc ggttaaaata tattaccctg aacggctgcc aatgagacga
     2761 cggggtcatc acggctcatc atgcgccaaa caaatgtgtg caatacacgc tcggatgact
     2821 gcatgatgac cgcactgact ggggacagca gatccaccta agcctgtgag agaagcagac
     2881 acccgacaga tcaaggcagt taactagtgc actgcagtac agtttagctt gcctcgtccc
     2941 cgccgggtca cccggccagc gacatggagg cccagaatac cctccttgac agtcttgacg
     3001 tgcgcagctc aggggcatga tgtgactgtc gcccgtacat ttagcccata catccccatg
     3061 tataatcatt tgcatccata cattttgatg gccgcacggc gcgaagcaaa aattacggct
     3121 cctcgctcca gacctgcgag cagggaaacg ctcccctcac agacgcgttg aattgtcccc
     3181 acgccgcgcc cctgtagaga aatataaaag gttaggattt gccactgagg ttcttctttc
     3241 atatacttcc ttttaaaatc ttgctaggat acagttctca catcacatcc gaacataaac
     3301 aaaaatgggt actaccttag atgatacagc ctacagatac agaacatcag tccctggtga
     3361 tgctgaagca attgaggctt tagacggttc attcaccacc gacaccgtct ttagagtaac
     3421 cgccaccggt gatggattta ccttaagaga agtcccagtc gaccctccat taactaaagt
     3481 ctttccagat gatgaatctg atgacgaaag cgacgacgga gaagatggtg acccagattc
     3541 aagaactttc gtagcatacg gtgatgacgg tgatttggct ggttttgtag tcgtttctta
     3601 ttcaggttgg aatagaaggt tgaccgttga agatatagaa gtcgccccag agcatagagg
     3661 tcatggtgta ggaagagctt tgatgggttt ggctacagaa tttgcaagag agagaggagc
     3721 cggtcattta tggttagaag ttactaatgt taacgcccct gctatccatg cttatagaag
     3781 aatgggtttc acattatgtg gtttagatac tgctttatat gatggaacag catctgacgg
     3841 tgaacaggcc ttgtatatgt ctatgccttg cccttaaagt aactgacaat aaaaagattc
     3901 ttgttttcaa gaacttgtca tttgtatagt ttttttatat tgtagttgtt ctattttaat
     3961 caaatgttag cgtgatttat attttttttc gcctcgacat catctgccca gatgcgaagt
     4021 taagtgcgca gaaagtaata tcatgcgtca atcgtatgtg aatgctggtc gctatactgg
     4081 agtaacgaag catctgtgct tcattttgta gaacaaaaat gcaacgcgag agcgctaatt
     4141 tttcaaacaa agaatctgag ctgcattttt acagaacaga aatgcaacgc gaaagcgcta
     4201 ttttaccaac gaagaatctg tgcttcattt ttgtaaaaca aaaatgcaac gcgagagcgc
     4261 taatttttca aacaaagaat ctgagctgca tttttacaga acagaaatgc aacgcgagag
     4321 cgctatttta ccaacaaaga atctatactt cttttttgtt ctacaaaaat gcatcccgag
     4381 agcgctattt ttctaacaaa gcatcttaga ttactttttt tctcctttgt gcgctctata
     4441 atgcagtctc ttgataactt tttgcactgt aggtccgtta aggttagaag aaggctactt
     4501 tggtgtctat tttctcttcc ataaaaaaag cctgactcca cttcccgcgt ttactgatta
     4561 ctagcgaagc tgcgggtgca ttttttcaag ataaaggcat ccccgattat attctatacc
     4621 gatgtggatt gcgcatactt tgtgaacaga aagtgatagc gttgatgatt cttcattggt
     4681 cagaaaatta tgaacggttt cttctatttt gtctctatat actacgtata ggaaatgttt
     4741 acattttcgt attgttttcg attcactcta tgaatagttc ttactacaat ttttttgtct
     4801 aaagagtaat actagagata aacataaaaa atgtagaggt cgagtttaga tgcaagttca
     4861 aggagcgaaa ggtggatggg taggttatat agggatatag cacagagata tatagcaaag
     4921 agatactttt gagcaatgtt tgtggaagcg gtattcgcaa tattttagta gctcgttaca
     4981 gtccggtgcg tttttggttt tttgaaagtg cgtcatcaga gcgcttttgg ttttcaaaag
     5041 cgctctgaag ttcctatact ttctagctag agaataggaa cttcccgagc ggccgcgatt
     5101 atcaaaaagg atcttcacct agatcctttt aaattaaaaa tgaagtttta aatcaatcta
     5161 aagtatatat gagtaaactt ggtctgacag ttaccaatgc ttaatcagtg aggcacctat
     5221 ctcagcgatc tgtctatttc gttcatccat agttgcctga ctccccgtcg tgtagataac
     5281 tacgatacgg gagggcttac catctggccc cagtgctgca atgataccgc gggacccacg
     5341 ctcaccggct ccagatttat cagcaataaa ccagccagcc ggaagggccg agcgcagaag
     5401 tggtcctgca actttatccg cctccatcca gtctattaat tgttgccggg aagctagagt
     5461 aagtagttcg ccagttaata gtttgcgcaa cgttgttgcc attgctacag gcatcgtggt
     5521 gtcacgctcg tcgtttggta tggcttcatt cagctccggt tcccaacgat caaggcgagt
     5581 tacatgatcc cccatgttgt gcaaaaaagc ggttagctcc ttcggtcctc cgatcgttgt
     5641 cagaagtaag ttggccgcag tgttatcact catggttatg gcagcactgc ataattctct
     5701 tactgtcatg ccatccgtaa gatgcttttc tgtgactggt gagtactcaa ccaagtcatt
     5761 ctgagaatag tgtatgcggc gaccgagttg ctcttgcccg gcgtcaatac gggataatac
     5821 cgcgccacat agcagaactt taaaagtgct catcattgga aaacgttctt cggggcgaaa
     5881 actctcaagg atcttaccgc tgttgagatc cagttcgatg taacccactc gtgcacccaa
     5941 ctgatcttca gcatctttta ctttcaccag cgtttctggg tgagcaaaaa caggaaggca
     6001 aaatgccgca aaaaagggaa taagggcgac acggaaatgt tgaa
//
