# Supplementary material for: Establishing Probiotic Saccharomyces boulardii as a Model Organism for Synthesis and Delivery of Biomolecules
Source: bioRxiv preprint, doi:10.1101/2020.01.22.915389, version 1 (2020-01-23)
Supplement: Supplementary File 1 - Plasmids [file 915389_file03.zip › Supplementary File S1 - Plasmids/ISA030 ConLS TDH3 mRuby2 tTDH1 ConR1 HygR 2micron AmpR-ColE1.gb]

LOCUS       ISA030_ConLS,_TDH3,_mRu 6500 bp ds-DNA     circular     21-JAN-2020
DEFINITION  .
FEATURES             Location/Qualifiers
     protein_bind    1079..1082
                     /label="BsmBI"
                     /ApEinfo_revcolor=#b1ff67
                     /ApEinfo_fwdcolor=#b1ff67
     CDS             3304..4332
                     /label="HPH (Hygromycin Phosphotransferase)"
                     /ApEinfo_revcolor=#9eafd2
                     /ApEinfo_fwdcolor=#9eafd2
     terminator      4333..4534
                     /label="AgTEF Terminator"
                     /ApEinfo_revcolor=#b4abac
                     /ApEinfo_fwdcolor=#b4abac
     rep_origin      4539..5501
                     /label="2micron"
                     /ApEinfo_revcolor=#d6b295
                     /ApEinfo_fwdcolor=#d6b295
     rep_origin      complement(138..901)
                     /label="ColE1"
                     /ApEinfo_revcolor=#7f7f7f
                     /ApEinfo_fwdcolor=#7f7f7f
     promoter        2925..3301
                     /label="AgTEF Promoter"
                     /ApEinfo_revcolor=#b4abac
                     /ApEinfo_fwdcolor=#b4abac
     rep_origin      5502..5539
                     /label="FRT site"
                     /ApEinfo_revcolor=#b4abac
                     /ApEinfo_fwdcolor=#b4abac
     terminator      2520..2743
                     /label="ScTDH1 Terminator"
                     /ApEinfo_revcolor=#ff9ccd
                     /ApEinfo_fwdcolor=#ff9ccd
     CDS             complement(join(5649..6500,1..6))
                     /label="AmpR"
                     /ApEinfo_revcolor=#9f4240
                     /ApEinfo_fwdcolor=#9f4240
     misc_feature    2759..2901
                     /label="Con1"
                     /ApEinfo_revcolor=#ffef86
                     /ApEinfo_fwdcolor=#ffef86
     promoter        1108..1787
                     /label="ScTDH3 Promoter"
                     /ApEinfo_revcolor=#84b0dc
                     /ApEinfo_fwdcolor=#84b0dc
     protein_bind    complement(2748..2751)
                     /label="BsmBI"
                     /ApEinfo_revcolor=#b1ff67
                     /ApEinfo_fwdcolor=#b1ff67
     protein_bind    1072..1077
                     /label="BsmBI"
                     /ApEinfo_revcolor=#b1ff67
                     /ApEinfo_fwdcolor=#b1ff67
     protein_bind    complement(2753..2758)
                     /label="BsmBI"
                     /ApEinfo_revcolor=#b1ff67
                     /ApEinfo_fwdcolor=#b1ff67
     terminator      complement(5552..5648)
                     /label="AmpR Terminator"
                     /ApEinfo_revcolor=#f58a5e
                     /ApEinfo_fwdcolor=#f58a5e
     misc_feature    1079..1103
                     /label="ConS scar"
                     /ApEinfo_revcolor=#ffef86
                     /ApEinfo_fwdcolor=#ffef86
     promoter        complement(7..137)
                     /label="AmpR Promoter"
                     /ApEinfo_revcolor=#f58a5e
                     /ApEinfo_fwdcolor=#f58a5e
     CDS             1797..2504
                     /label="mRuby2"
                     /ApEinfo_revcolor=#ff454e
                     /ApEinfo_fwdcolor=#ff454e
     misc_feature    929..1071
                     /label="ConS"
                     /ApEinfo_revcolor=#ffef86
                     /ApEinfo_fwdcolor=#ffef86
ORIGIN
        1 actcatactc ttcctttttc aatattattg aagcatttat cagggttatt gtctcatgag
       61 cggatacata tttgaatgta tttagaaaaa taaacaaata ggggttccgc gcacatttcc
      121 ccgaaaagtg ccacctgtca tgaccaaaat cccttaacgt gagttttcgt tccactgagc
      181 gtcagacccc gtagaaaaga tcaaaggatc ttcttgagat cctttttttc tgcgcgtaat
      241 ctgctgcttg caaacaaaaa aaccaccgct accagcggtg gtttgtttgc cggatcaaga
      301 gctaccaact ctttttccga aggtaactgg cttcagcaga gcgcagatac caaatactgt
      361 tcttctagtg tagccgtagt taggccacca cttcaagaac tctgtagcac cgcctacata
      421 cctcgctctg ctaatcctgt taccagtggc tgctgccagt ggcgataagt cgtgtcttac
      481 cgggttggac tcaagacgat agttaccgga taaggcgcag cggtcgggct gaacgggggg
      541 ttcgtgcaca cagcccagct tggagcgaac gacctacacc gaactgagat acctacagcg
      601 tgagctatga gaaagcgcca cgcttcccga agggagaaag gcggacaggt atccggtaag
      661 cggcagggtc ggaacaggag agcgcacgag ggagcttcca gggggaaacg cctggtatct
      721 ttatagtcct gtcgggtttc gccacctctg acttgagcgt cgatttttgt gatgctcgtc
      781 aggggggcgg agcctatgga aaaacgccag caacgcggcc tttttacggt tcctggcctt
      841 ttgctggcct tttgctcaca tgttctttcc tgcgttatcc cctgattctg tggataaccg
      901 tgcggccgcc cctgaattcg catctagatg gtagagccac aaacagccgg tacaagcaac
      961 gatctccagg accatctgaa tcatgcgcgg atgacacgaa ctcacgacgg cgatcacaga
     1021 cattaaccca cagtacagac actgcgacaa cgtggcaatt cgtcgcaata ccgtctcact
     1081 gaactggccg ataattgcag acgaacgcag ttcgagttta tcattatcaa tactgccatt
     1141 tcaaagaata cgtaaataat taatagtagt gattttccta actttattta gtcaaaaaat
     1201 tagcctttta attctgctgt aacccgtaca tgcccaaaat agggggcggg ttacacagaa
     1261 tatataacat cgtaggtgtc tgggtgaaca gtttattcct ggcatccact aaatataatg
     1321 gagcccgctt tttaagctgg catccagaaa aaaaaagaat cccagcacca aaatattgtt
     1381 ttcttcacca accatcagtt cataggtcca ttctcttagc gcaactacag agaacagggg
     1441 cacaaacagg caaaaaacgg gcacaacctc aatggagtga tgcaacctgc ctggagtaaa
     1501 tgatgacaca aggcaattga cccacgcatg tatctatctc attttcttac accttctatt
     1561 accttctgct ctctctgatt tggaaaaagc tgaaaaaaaa ggttgaaacc agttccctga
     1621 aattattccc ctacttgact aataagtata taaagacggt aggtattgat tgtaattctg
     1681 taaatctatt tcttaaactt cttaaattct acttttatag ttagtctttt ttttagtttt
     1741 aaaacaccaa gaacttagtt tcgaataaac acacataaac aaacaaaaga tctatggtgt
     1801 ccaaaggaga ggagttaatc aaggaaaaca tgagaatgaa agttgtcatg gagggctccg
     1861 ttaatggtca ccaattcaag tgtacagggg aaggtgaagg taatccttac atgggtacac
     1921 aaactatgag aattaaagta attgaaggcg gaccactacc atttgcattt gacattctgg
     1981 caacgtcatt catgtacgga tcacgaactt tcatcaagta ccctaaaggt ataccagact
     2041 ttttcaagca atcttttcca gagggtttta catgggaaag ggttacaaga tacgaagatg
     2101 ggggtgtcgt cacagttatg caagatactt cattagaaga tggctgcctt gtctatcatg
     2161 tgcaagtaag aggggtgaat tttccttcta acggacctgt gatgcagaaa aagaccaaag
     2221 gttgggaacc aaatactgaa atgatgtacc cagctgatgg aggtttgaga ggctacacac
     2281 acatggcgct taaagttgat ggtggaggtc atttgtcttg tagttttgtt accacttatc
     2341 gttctaaaaa gactgttggc aatatcaaaa tgccaggaat acatgctgta gaccacagac
     2401 tagaaagact cgaagagagc gataacgaaa tgttcgttgt acagagagag catgccgtag
     2461 ccaaatttgc tggcttaggc ggtggtatgg atgaattgta taagggatcc taactcgaga
     2521 taaagcaatc ttgatgagga taatgatttt tttttgaata tacataaata ctaccgtttt
     2581 tctgctagat tttgtgatga cgtaaataag tacatattac tttttaagcc aagacaagat
     2641 taagcattaa ctttaccctt ttctttctaa gtttcaatat tagttatcac tgtttaaaag
     2701 ttatggcgag aacgtcggcg gttaaaatat attaccctga acggctgcca atgagacgac
     2761 ggggtcatca cggctcatca tgcgccaaac aaatgtgtgc aatacacgct cggatgactg
     2821 catgatgacc gcactgactg gggacagcag atccacctaa gcctgtgaga gaagcagaca
     2881 cccgacagat caaggcagtt aactagtgca ctgcagtaca gtttagcttg cctcgtcccc
     2941 gccgggtcac ccggccagcg acatggaggc ccagaatacc ctccttgaca gtcttgacgt
     3001 gcgcagctca ggggcatgat gtgactgtcg cccgtacatt tagcccatac atccccatgt
     3061 ataatcattt gcatccatac attttgatgg ccgcacggcg cgaagcaaaa attacggctc
     3121 ctcgctccag acctgcgagc agggaaacgc tcccctcaca gacgcgttga attgtcccca
     3181 cgccgcgccc ctgtagagaa atataaaagg ttaggatttg ccactgaggt tcttctttca
     3241 tatacttcct tttaaaatct tgctaggata cagttctcac atcacatccg aacataaaca
     3301 aaaatgggta aaaagcctga actcaccgcg acgtctgtcg agaagtttct gatcgaaaag
     3361 ttcgacagcg tgtccgacct gatgcagctc tcggagggcg aagaatctcg tgctttcagc
     3421 ttcgatgtag gagggcgtgg atatgtcctg cgggtaaata gctgcgccga tggtttctac
     3481 aaagatcgtt atgtttatcg gcactttgca tcggccgcgc tcccgattcc ggaagtgctt
     3541 gacattgggg aatttagcga gagcctgacc tattgcatct cccgccgtgc acagggtgtc
     3601 acgttgcaag acctgcctga aaccgaactg cccgctgttc tgcaaccggt cgcggaggcc
     3661 atggatgcga tcgctgcggc cgatcttagc cagacgagcg ggttcggccc attcggaccg
     3721 caaggaatcg gtcaatacac tacatggcgt gatttcatat gcgcgattgc tgatccccat
     3781 gtgtatcact ggcaaactgt gatggacgac accgtcagtg cgtccgtcgc gcaggctctc
     3841 gatgagctga tgctttgggc cgaggactgc cccgaagtcc ggcacctcgt gcacgcggat
     3901 ttcggctcca acaatgtcct gacggacaat ggccgcataa cagcggtcat tgactggagc
     3961 gaggcgatgt tcggggattc ccaatacgag gtcgccaaca tcttcttctg gaggccgtgg
     4021 ttggcttgta tggagcagca gacgcgctac ttcgagcgga ggcatccgga gcttgcagga
     4081 tcgccgcggc tccgggcgta tatgctccgc attggtcttg accaactcta tcagagcttg
     4141 gttgacggca atttcgatga tgcagcttgg gcgcagggtc gatgcgacgc aatcgtccga
     4201 tccggagccg ggactgtcgg gcgtacacaa atcgcccgca gaagcgcggc cgtctggacc
     4261 gatggctgtg tagaagtact cgccgatagt ggaaaccgac gccccagcac tcgtccgagg
     4321 gcaaaggaat aaagtaactg acaataaaaa gattcttgtt ttcaagaact tgtcatttgt
     4381 atagtttttt tatattgtag ttgttctatt ttaatcaaat gttagcgtga tttatatttt
     4441 ttttcgcctc gacatcatct gcccagatgc gaagttaagt gcgcagaaag taatatcatg
     4501 cgtcaatcgt atgtgaatgc tggtcgctat actggagtaa cgaagcatct gtgcttcatt
     4561 ttgtagaaca aaaatgcaac gcgagagcgc taatttttca aacaaagaat ctgagctgca
     4621 tttttacaga acagaaatgc aacgcgaaag cgctatttta ccaacgaaga atctgtgctt
     4681 catttttgta aaacaaaaat gcaacgcgag agcgctaatt tttcaaacaa agaatctgag
     4741 ctgcattttt acagaacaga aatgcaacgc gagagcgcta ttttaccaac aaagaatcta
     4801 tacttctttt ttgttctaca aaaatgcatc ccgagagcgc tatttttcta acaaagcatc
     4861 ttagattact ttttttctcc tttgtgcgct ctataatgca gtctcttgat aactttttgc
     4921 actgtaggtc cgttaaggtt agaagaaggc tactttggtg tctattttct cttccataaa
     4981 aaaagcctga ctccacttcc cgcgtttact gattactagc gaagctgcgg gtgcattttt
     5041 tcaagataaa ggcatccccg attatattct ataccgatgt ggattgcgca tactttgtga
     5101 acagaaagtg atagcgttga tgattcttca ttggtcagaa aattatgaac ggtttcttct
     5161 attttgtctc tatatactac gtataggaaa tgtttacatt ttcgtattgt tttcgattca
     5221 ctctatgaat agttcttact acaatttttt tgtctaaaga gtaatactag agataaacat
     5281 aaaaaatgta gaggtcgagt ttagatgcaa gttcaaggag cgaaaggtgg atgggtaggt
     5341 tatataggga tatagcacag agatatatag caaagagata cttttgagca atgtttgtgg
     5401 aagcggtatt cgcaatattt tagtagctcg ttacagtccg gtgcgttttt ggttttttga
     5461 aagtgcgtca tcagagcgct tttggttttc aaaagcgctc tgaagttcct atactttcta
     5521 gctagagaat aggaacttcc cgagcggccg cgattatcaa aaaggatctt cacctagatc
     5581 cttttaaatt aaaaatgaag ttttaaatca atctaaagta tatatgagta aacttggtct
     5641 gacagttacc aatgcttaat cagtgaggca cctatctcag cgatctgtct atttcgttca
     5701 tccatagttg cctgactccc cgtcgtgtag ataactacga tacgggaggg cttaccatct
     5761 ggccccagtg ctgcaatgat accgcgggac ccacgctcac cggctccaga tttatcagca
     5821 ataaaccagc cagccggaag ggccgagcgc agaagtggtc ctgcaacttt atccgcctcc
     5881 atccagtcta ttaattgttg ccgggaagct agagtaagta gttcgccagt taatagtttg
     5941 cgcaacgttg ttgccattgc tacaggcatc gtggtgtcac gctcgtcgtt tggtatggct
     6001 tcattcagct ccggttccca acgatcaagg cgagttacat gatcccccat gttgtgcaaa
     6061 aaagcggtta gctccttcgg tcctccgatc gttgtcagaa gtaagttggc cgcagtgtta
     6121 tcactcatgg ttatggcagc actgcataat tctcttactg tcatgccatc cgtaagatgc
     6181 ttttctgtga ctggtgagta ctcaaccaag tcattctgag aatagtgtat gcggcgaccg
     6241 agttgctctt gcccggcgtc aatacgggat aataccgcgc cacatagcag aactttaaaa
     6301 gtgctcatca ttggaaaacg ttcttcgggg cgaaaactct caaggatctt accgctgttg
     6361 agatccagtt cgatgtaacc cactcgtgca cccaactgat cttcagcatc ttttactttc
     6421 accagcgttt ctgggtgagc aaaaacagga aggcaaaatg ccgcaaaaaa gggaataagg
     6481 gcgacacgga aatgttgaat
//
