# Supplementary material for: Establishing Probiotic Saccharomyces boulardii as a Model Organism for Synthesis and Delivery of Biomolecules
Source: bioRxiv preprint, doi:10.1101/2020.01.22.915389, version 1 (2020-01-23)
Supplement: Supplementary File 1 - Plasmids [file 915389_file03.zip › Supplementary File S1 - Plasmids/ISA031 ConLS TDH3 mRuby2 tTDH1 ConR1 ZeoR 2micron AmpR-ColE1.gb]

LOCUS       ISA031_ConLS,_TDH3,_mRu 5846 bp ds-DNA     circular     21-JAN-2020
DEFINITION  .
FEATURES             Location/Qualifiers
     rep_origin      4122..5084
                     /label="2micron"
                     /ApEinfo_revcolor=#d6b295
                     /ApEinfo_fwdcolor=#d6b295
     promoter        3162..3538
                     /label="AgTEF Promoter"
                     /ApEinfo_revcolor=#b4abac
                     /ApEinfo_fwdcolor=#b4abac
     promoter        complement(244..374)
                     /label="AmpR Promoter"
                     /ApEinfo_revcolor=#f58a5e
                     /ApEinfo_fwdcolor=#f58a5e
     terminator      2757..2980
                     /label="ScTDH1 Terminator"
                     /ApEinfo_revcolor=#ff9ccd
                     /ApEinfo_fwdcolor=#ff9ccd
     protein_bind    complement(2990..2995)
                     /label="BsmBI"
                     /ApEinfo_revcolor=#b1ff67
                     /ApEinfo_fwdcolor=#b1ff67
     protein_bind    1309..1314
                     /label="BsmBI"
                     /ApEinfo_revcolor=#b1ff67
                     /ApEinfo_fwdcolor=#b1ff67
     CDS             2034..2741
                     /label="mRuby2"
                     /ApEinfo_revcolor=#ff454e
                     /ApEinfo_fwdcolor=#ff454e
     misc_feature    1316..1340
                     /label="ConS scar"
                     /ApEinfo_revcolor=#ffef86
                     /ApEinfo_fwdcolor=#ffef86
     rep_origin      complement(375..1138)
                     /label="ColE1"
                     /ApEinfo_revcolor=#7f7f7f
                     /ApEinfo_fwdcolor=#7f7f7f
     terminator      complement(5135..5231)
                     /label="AmpR Terminator"
                     /ApEinfo_revcolor=#f58a5e
                     /ApEinfo_fwdcolor=#f58a5e
     promoter        1345..2024
                     /label="ScTDH3 Promoter"
                     /ApEinfo_revcolor=#84b0dc
                     /ApEinfo_fwdcolor=#84b0dc
     misc_feature    2996..3138
                     /label="Con1"
                     /ApEinfo_revcolor=#ffef86
                     /ApEinfo_fwdcolor=#ffef86
     CDS             3541..3915
                     /label="ZeocinR"
                     /ApEinfo_revcolor=#b7e6d7
                     /ApEinfo_fwdcolor=#b7e6d7
     protein_bind    1316..1319
                     /label="BsmBI"
                     /ApEinfo_revcolor=#b1ff67
                     /ApEinfo_fwdcolor=#b1ff67
     terminator      3916..4117
                     /label="AgTEF Terminator"
                     /ApEinfo_revcolor=#b4abac
                     /ApEinfo_fwdcolor=#b4abac
     protein_bind    complement(2985..2988)
                     /label="BsmBI"
                     /ApEinfo_revcolor=#b1ff67
                     /ApEinfo_fwdcolor=#b1ff67
     rep_origin      5085..5122
                     /label="FRT site"
                     /ApEinfo_revcolor=#b4abac
                     /ApEinfo_fwdcolor=#b4abac
     misc_feature    1166..1308
                     /label="ConS"
                     /ApEinfo_revcolor=#ffef86
                     /ApEinfo_fwdcolor=#ffef86
     CDS             complement(join(5232..5846,1..243))
                     /label="AmpR"
                     /ApEinfo_revcolor=#9f4240
                     /ApEinfo_fwdcolor=#9f4240
ORIGIN
        1 acgggataat accgcgccac atagcagaac tttaaaagtg ctcatcattg gaaaacgttc
       61 ttcggggcga aaactctcaa ggatcttacc gctgttgaga tccagttcga tgtaacccac
      121 tcgtgcaccc aactgatctt cagcatcttt tactttcacc agcgtttctg ggtgagcaaa
      181 aacaggaagg caaaatgccg caaaaaaggg aataagggcg acacggaaat gttgaatact
      241 catactcttc ctttttcaat attattgaag catttatcag ggttattgtc tcatgagcgg
      301 atacatattt gaatgtattt agaaaaataa acaaataggg gttccgcgca catttccccg
      361 aaaagtgcca cctgtcatga ccaaaatccc ttaacgtgag ttttcgttcc actgagcgtc
      421 agaccccgta gaaaagatca aaggatcttc ttgagatcct ttttttctgc gcgtaatctg
      481 ctgcttgcaa acaaaaaaac caccgctacc agcggtggtt tgtttgccgg atcaagagct
      541 accaactctt tttccgaagg taactggctt cagcagagcg cagataccaa atactgttct
      601 tctagtgtag ccgtagttag gccaccactt caagaactct gtagcaccgc ctacatacct
      661 cgctctgcta atcctgttac cagtggctgc tgccagtggc gataagtcgt gtcttaccgg
      721 gttggactca agacgatagt taccggataa ggcgcagcgg tcgggctgaa cggggggttc
      781 gtgcacacag cccagcttgg agcgaacgac ctacaccgaa ctgagatacc tacagcgtga
      841 gctatgagaa agcgccacgc ttcccgaagg gagaaaggcg gacaggtatc cggtaagcgg
      901 cagggtcgga acaggagagc gcacgaggga gcttccaggg ggaaacgcct ggtatcttta
      961 tagtcctgtc gggtttcgcc acctctgact tgagcgtcga tttttgtgat gctcgtcagg
     1021 ggggcggagc ctatggaaaa acgccagcaa cgcggccttt ttacggttcc tggccttttg
     1081 ctggcctttt gctcacatgt tctttcctgc gttatcccct gattctgtgg ataaccgtgc
     1141 ggccgcccct gaattcgcat ctagatggta gagccacaaa cagccggtac aagcaacgat
     1201 ctccaggacc atctgaatca tgcgcggatg acacgaactc acgacggcga tcacagacat
     1261 taacccacag tacagacact gcgacaacgt ggcaattcgt cgcaataccg tctcactgaa
     1321 ctggccgata attgcagacg aacgcagttc gagtttatca ttatcaatac tgccatttca
     1381 aagaatacgt aaataattaa tagtagtgat tttcctaact ttatttagtc aaaaaattag
     1441 ccttttaatt ctgctgtaac ccgtacatgc ccaaaatagg gggcgggtta cacagaatat
     1501 ataacatcgt aggtgtctgg gtgaacagtt tattcctggc atccactaaa tataatggag
     1561 cccgcttttt aagctggcat ccagaaaaaa aaagaatccc agcaccaaaa tattgttttc
     1621 ttcaccaacc atcagttcat aggtccattc tcttagcgca actacagaga acaggggcac
     1681 aaacaggcaa aaaacgggca caacctcaat ggagtgatgc aacctgcctg gagtaaatga
     1741 tgacacaagg caattgaccc acgcatgtat ctatctcatt ttcttacacc ttctattacc
     1801 ttctgctctc tctgatttgg aaaaagctga aaaaaaaggt tgaaaccagt tccctgaaat
     1861 tattccccta cttgactaat aagtatataa agacggtagg tattgattgt aattctgtaa
     1921 atctatttct taaacttctt aaattctact tttatagtta gtcttttttt tagttttaaa
     1981 acaccaagaa cttagtttcg aataaacaca cataaacaaa caaaagatct atggtgtcca
     2041 aaggagagga gttaatcaag gaaaacatga gaatgaaagt tgtcatggag ggctccgtta
     2101 atggtcacca attcaagtgt acaggggaag gtgaaggtaa tccttacatg ggtacacaaa
     2161 ctatgagaat taaagtaatt gaaggcggac cactaccatt tgcatttgac attctggcaa
     2221 cgtcattcat gtacggatca cgaactttca tcaagtaccc taaaggtata ccagactttt
     2281 tcaagcaatc ttttccagag ggttttacat gggaaagggt tacaagatac gaagatgggg
     2341 gtgtcgtcac agttatgcaa gatacttcat tagaagatgg ctgccttgtc tatcatgtgc
     2401 aagtaagagg ggtgaatttt ccttctaacg gacctgtgat gcagaaaaag accaaaggtt
     2461 gggaaccaaa tactgaaatg atgtacccag ctgatggagg tttgagaggc tacacacaca
     2521 tggcgcttaa agttgatggt ggaggtcatt tgtcttgtag ttttgttacc acttatcgtt
     2581 ctaaaaagac tgttggcaat atcaaaatgc caggaataca tgctgtagac cacagactag
     2641 aaagactcga agagagcgat aacgaaatgt tcgttgtaca gagagagcat gccgtagcca
     2701 aatttgctgg cttaggcggt ggtatggatg aattgtataa gggatcctaa ctcgagataa
     2761 agcaatcttg atgaggataa tgattttttt ttgaatatac ataaatacta ccgtttttct
     2821 gctagatttt gtgatgacgt aaataagtac atattacttt ttaagccaag acaagattaa
     2881 gcattaactt tacccttttc tttctaagtt tcaatattag ttatcactgt ttaaaagtta
     2941 tggcgagaac gtcggcggtt aaaatatatt accctgaacg gctgccaatg agacgacggg
     3001 gtcatcacgg ctcatcatgc gccaaacaaa tgtgtgcaat acacgctcgg atgactgcat
     3061 gatgaccgca ctgactgggg acagcagatc cacctaagcc tgtgagagaa gcagacaccc
     3121 gacagatcaa ggcagttaac tagtgcactg cagtacagtt tagcttgcct cgtccccgcc
     3181 gggtcacccg gccagcgaca tggaggccca gaataccctc cttgacagtc ttgacgtgcg
     3241 cagctcaggg gcatgatgtg actgtcgccc gtacatttag cccatacatc cccatgtata
     3301 atcatttgca tccatacatt ttgatggccg cacggcgcga agcaaaaatt acggctcctc
     3361 gctccagacc tgcgagcagg gaaacgctcc cctcacagac gcgttgaatt gtccccacgc
     3421 cgcgcccctg tagagaaata taaaaggtta ggatttgcca ctgaggttct tctttcatat
     3481 acttcctttt aaaatcttgc taggatacag ttctcacatc acatccgaac ataaacaaaa
     3541 atggctaaat taacatctgc cgttcctgtt ttaacagcta gggatgttgc aggtgctgta
     3601 gagttttgga cagataggtt aggattctca agagactttg ttgaggacga ttttgctggt
     3661 gttgtcaggg atgacgttac tttatttatc tcagcagtcc aagatcaagt tgtccctgat
     3721 aatacattgg cttgggtctg ggtcaggggt ttagatgaat tatatgctga atggtcagaa
     3781 gttgtatcta caaacttcag agatgcttct ggtccagcta tgaccgagat tggtgaacag
     3841 ccatggggta gagaatttgc tttgagagat ccagctggaa attgtgttca ttttgttgct
     3901 gaagaacaag attaaagtaa ctgacaataa aaagattctt gttttcaaga acttgtcatt
     3961 tgtatagttt ttttatattg tagttgttct attttaatca aatgttagcg tgatttatat
     4021 tttttttcgc ctcgacatca tctgcccaga tgcgaagtta agtgcgcaga aagtaatatc
     4081 atgcgtcaat cgtatgtgaa tgctggtcgc tatactggag taacgaagca tctgtgcttc
     4141 attttgtaga acaaaaatgc aacgcgagag cgctaatttt tcaaacaaag aatctgagct
     4201 gcatttttac agaacagaaa tgcaacgcga aagcgctatt ttaccaacga agaatctgtg
     4261 cttcattttt gtaaaacaaa aatgcaacgc gagagcgcta atttttcaaa caaagaatct
     4321 gagctgcatt tttacagaac agaaatgcaa cgcgagagcg ctattttacc aacaaagaat
     4381 ctatacttct tttttgttct acaaaaatgc atcccgagag cgctattttt ctaacaaagc
     4441 atcttagatt actttttttc tcctttgtgc gctctataat gcagtctctt gataactttt
     4501 tgcactgtag gtccgttaag gttagaagaa ggctactttg gtgtctattt tctcttccat
     4561 aaaaaaagcc tgactccact tcccgcgttt actgattact agcgaagctg cgggtgcatt
     4621 ttttcaagat aaaggcatcc ccgattatat tctataccga tgtggattgc gcatactttg
     4681 tgaacagaaa gtgatagcgt tgatgattct tcattggtca gaaaattatg aacggtttct
     4741 tctattttgt ctctatatac tacgtatagg aaatgtttac attttcgtat tgttttcgat
     4801 tcactctatg aatagttctt actacaattt ttttgtctaa agagtaatac tagagataaa
     4861 cataaaaaat gtagaggtcg agtttagatg caagttcaag gagcgaaagg tggatgggta
     4921 ggttatatag ggatatagca cagagatata tagcaaagag atacttttga gcaatgtttg
     4981 tggaagcggt attcgcaata ttttagtagc tcgttacagt ccggtgcgtt tttggttttt
     5041 tgaaagtgcg tcatcagagc gcttttggtt ttcaaaagcg ctctgaagtt cctatacttt
     5101 ctagctagag aataggaact tcccgagcgg ccgcgattat caaaaaggat cttcacctag
     5161 atccttttaa attaaaaatg aagttttaaa tcaatctaaa gtatatatga gtaaacttgg
     5221 tctgacagtt accaatgctt aatcagtgag gcacctatct cagcgatctg tctatttcgt
     5281 tcatccatag ttgcctgact ccccgtcgtg tagataacta cgatacggga gggcttacca
     5341 tctggcccca gtgctgcaat gataccgcgg gacccacgct caccggctcc agatttatca
     5401 gcaataaacc agccagccgg aagggccgag cgcagaagtg gtcctgcaac tttatccgcc
     5461 tccatccagt ctattaattg ttgccgggaa gctagagtaa gtagttcgcc agttaatagt
     5521 ttgcgcaacg ttgttgccat tgctacaggc atcgtggtgt cacgctcgtc gtttggtatg
     5581 gcttcattca gctccggttc ccaacgatca aggcgagtta catgatcccc catgttgtgc
     5641 aaaaaagcgg ttagctcctt cggtcctccg atcgttgtca gaagtaagtt ggccgcagtg
     5701 ttatcactca tggttatggc agcactgcat aattctctta ctgtcatgcc atccgtaaga
     5761 tgcttttctg tgactggtga gtactcaacc aagtcattct gagaatagtg tatgcggcga
     5821 ccgagttgct cttgcccggc gtcaat
//
