# Supplementary material for: Establishing Probiotic Saccharomyces boulardii as a Model Organism for Synthesis and Delivery of Biomolecules
Source: bioRxiv preprint, doi:10.1101/2020.01.22.915389, version 1 (2020-01-23)
Supplement: Supplementary File 1 - Plasmids [file 915389_file03.zip › Supplementary File S1 - Plasmids/ISA032 ConLS TDH3 mRuby2 tTDH1 ConR1 TRP1 2micron AmpR-ColE1.gb]

LOCUS       ISA032_ConLS,_TDH3,_mRu 5888 bp ds-DNA     circular     21-JAN-2020
DEFINITION  .
FEATURES             Location/Qualifiers
     rep_origin      3014..3976
                     /label="2micron"
                     /ApEinfo_revcolor=#d6b295
                     /ApEinfo_fwdcolor=#d6b295
     CDS             complement(4124..4981)
                     /label="AmpR"
                     /ApEinfo_revcolor=#9f4240
                     /ApEinfo_fwdcolor=#9f4240
     rep_origin      3977..4014
                     /label="FRT site"
                     /ApEinfo_revcolor=#b4abac
                     /ApEinfo_fwdcolor=#b4abac
     protein_bind    166..169
                     /label="BsmBI"
                     /ApEinfo_revcolor=#b1ff67
                     /ApEinfo_fwdcolor=#b1ff67
     protein_bind    complement(1840..1845)
                     /label="BsmBI"
                     /ApEinfo_revcolor=#b1ff67
                     /ApEinfo_fwdcolor=#b1ff67
     promoter        195..874
                     /label="ScTDH3 Promoter"
                     /ApEinfo_revcolor=#84b0dc
                     /ApEinfo_fwdcolor=#84b0dc
     misc_feature    1846..1988
                     /label="Con1"
                     /ApEinfo_revcolor=#ffef86
                     /ApEinfo_fwdcolor=#ffef86
     misc_feature    166..190
                     /label="ConS scar"
                     /ApEinfo_revcolor=#ffef86
                     /ApEinfo_fwdcolor=#ffef86
     protein_bind    159..164
                     /label="BsmBI"
                     /ApEinfo_revcolor=#b1ff67
                     /ApEinfo_fwdcolor=#b1ff67
     promoter        complement(4982..5112)
                     /label="AmpR Promoter"
                     /ApEinfo_revcolor=#f58a5e
                     /ApEinfo_fwdcolor=#f58a5e
     CDS             884..1591
                     /label="mRuby2"
                     /ApEinfo_revcolor=#ff454e
                     /ApEinfo_fwdcolor=#ff454e
     CDS             complement(2054..2728)
                     /label="TRP1"
                     /ApEinfo_revcolor=#f58a5e
                     /ApEinfo_fwdcolor=#f58a5e
     terminator      complement(4027..4123)
                     /label="AmpR Terminator"
                     /ApEinfo_revcolor=#f58a5e
                     /ApEinfo_fwdcolor=#f58a5e
     terminator      1607..1830
                     /label="ScTDH1 Terminator"
                     /ApEinfo_revcolor=#ff9ccd
                     /ApEinfo_fwdcolor=#ff9ccd
     misc_feature    16..158
                     /label="ConS"
                     /ApEinfo_revcolor=#ffef86
                     /ApEinfo_fwdcolor=#ffef86
     protein_bind    complement(1835..1838)
                     /label="BsmBI"
                     /ApEinfo_revcolor=#b1ff67
                     /ApEinfo_fwdcolor=#b1ff67
     rep_origin      complement(5113..5876)
                     /label="ColE1"
                     /ApEinfo_revcolor=#7f7f7f
                     /ApEinfo_fwdcolor=#7f7f7f
ORIGIN
        1 gaattcgcat ctagatggta gagccacaaa cagccggtac aagcaacgat ctccaggacc
       61 atctgaatca tgcgcggatg acacgaactc acgacggcga tcacagacat taacccacag
      121 tacagacact gcgacaacgt ggcaattcgt cgcaataccg tctcactgaa ctggccgata
      181 attgcagacg aacgcagttc gagtttatca ttatcaatac tgccatttca aagaatacgt
      241 aaataattaa tagtagtgat tttcctaact ttatttagtc aaaaaattag ccttttaatt
      301 ctgctgtaac ccgtacatgc ccaaaatagg gggcgggtta cacagaatat ataacatcgt
      361 aggtgtctgg gtgaacagtt tattcctggc atccactaaa tataatggag cccgcttttt
      421 aagctggcat ccagaaaaaa aaagaatccc agcaccaaaa tattgttttc ttcaccaacc
      481 atcagttcat aggtccattc tcttagcgca actacagaga acaggggcac aaacaggcaa
      541 aaaacgggca caacctcaat ggagtgatgc aacctgcctg gagtaaatga tgacacaagg
      601 caattgaccc acgcatgtat ctatctcatt ttcttacacc ttctattacc ttctgctctc
      661 tctgatttgg aaaaagctga aaaaaaaggt tgaaaccagt tccctgaaat tattccccta
      721 cttgactaat aagtatataa agacggtagg tattgattgt aattctgtaa atctatttct
      781 taaacttctt aaattctact tttatagtta gtcttttttt tagttttaaa acaccaagaa
      841 cttagtttcg aataaacaca cataaacaaa caaaagatct atggtgtcca aaggagagga
      901 gttaatcaag gaaaacatga gaatgaaagt tgtcatggag ggctccgtta atggtcacca
      961 attcaagtgt acaggggaag gtgaaggtaa tccttacatg ggtacacaaa ctatgagaat
     1021 taaagtaatt gaaggcggac cactaccatt tgcatttgac attctggcaa cgtcattcat
     1081 gtacggatca cgaactttca tcaagtaccc taaaggtata ccagactttt tcaagcaatc
     1141 ttttccagag ggttttacat gggaaagggt tacaagatac gaagatgggg gtgtcgtcac
     1201 agttatgcaa gatacttcat tagaagatgg ctgccttgtc tatcatgtgc aagtaagagg
     1261 ggtgaatttt ccttctaacg gacctgtgat gcagaaaaag accaaaggtt gggaaccaaa
     1321 tactgaaatg atgtacccag ctgatggagg tttgagaggc tacacacaca tggcgcttaa
     1381 agttgatggt ggaggtcatt tgtcttgtag ttttgttacc acttatcgtt ctaaaaagac
     1441 tgttggcaat atcaaaatgc caggaataca tgctgtagac cacagactag aaagactcga
     1501 agagagcgat aacgaaatgt tcgttgtaca gagagagcat gccgtagcca aatttgctgg
     1561 cttaggcggt ggtatggatg aattgtataa gggatcctaa ctcgagataa agcaatcttg
     1621 atgaggataa tgattttttt ttgaatatac ataaatacta ccgtttttct gctagatttt
     1681 gtgatgacgt aaataagtac atattacttt ttaagccaag acaagattaa gcattaactt
     1741 tacccttttc tttctaagtt tcaatattag ttatcactgt ttaaaagtta tggcgagaac
     1801 gtcggcggtt aaaatatatt accctgaacg gctgccaatg agacgacggg gtcatcacgg
     1861 ctcatcatgc gccaaacaaa tgtgtgcaat acacgctcgg atgactgcat gatgaccgca
     1921 ctgactgggg acagcagatc cacctaagcc tgtgagagaa gcagacaccc gacagatcaa
     1981 ggcagttaac tagtgcactg cagtacaggc aagtgcacaa acaatactta aataaatact
     2041 actcagtaat aacctatttc ttagcatttt tgacgaaatt tgctattttg ttagagtctt
     2101 ttacaccatt tgtctccaca cctccgctta catcaacacc aataacgcca tttaatctaa
     2161 gcgcatcacc aacattttct ggcgtcagtc caccagctaa cataaaatgt aagctttcgg
     2221 ggctctcttg ccttccaacc cagtcagaaa tcgagttcca atccaaaagt tcacctgtcc
     2281 cacctgcttc tgaatcaaac aagggaataa acgaatgagg tttctgtgaa gctgcactga
     2341 gtagtatgtt gcagtctttt ggaaatacga gtcttttaat aactggcaaa ccgaggaact
     2401 cttggtattc ttgccacgac tcatctccat gcagttggac gatatcaatg ccgtaatcat
     2461 tgaccagagc caaaacatcc tccttaggtt gattacgaaa cacgccaacc aagtatttcg
     2521 gagtgcctga actattttta tatgctttta caagacttga aattttcctt gcaataaccg
     2581 ggtcaattgt tctctttcta ttgggcacac atataatacc cagcaagtca gcatcggaat
     2641 ctagagcaca ttctgcggcc tctgtgctct gcaagccgca aactttcacc aatggaccag
     2701 aactacctgt gaaattaata acagacatac tccaagctgc ctttgtgtgc ttaatcacgt
     2761 atactcacgt gctcaatagt caccaatgcc ctccctcttg gccctctcct tttctttttt
     2821 cgaccgaatt aattcttaat cggcaaaaaa agaaaagctc cggatcaaga ttgtacgtaa
     2881 ggtgacaagc tatttttcaa taaagaatat cttccactac tgccatctgg cgtcataact
     2941 gcaaagtaca catatattac gatgctgtct attaaatgct tcctatatta tatatatagt
     3001 aatgtcgttg agtaacgaag catctgtgct tcattttgta gaacaaaaat gcaacgcgag
     3061 agcgctaatt tttcaaacaa agaatctgag ctgcattttt acagaacaga aatgcaacgc
     3121 gaaagcgcta ttttaccaac gaagaatctg tgcttcattt ttgtaaaaca aaaatgcaac
     3181 gcgagagcgc taatttttca aacaaagaat ctgagctgca tttttacaga acagaaatgc
     3241 aacgcgagag cgctatttta ccaacaaaga atctatactt cttttttgtt ctacaaaaat
     3301 gcatcccgag agcgctattt ttctaacaaa gcatcttaga ttactttttt tctcctttgt
     3361 gcgctctata atgcagtctc ttgataactt tttgcactgt aggtccgtta aggttagaag
     3421 aaggctactt tggtgtctat tttctcttcc ataaaaaaag cctgactcca cttcccgcgt
     3481 ttactgatta ctagcgaagc tgcgggtgca ttttttcaag ataaaggcat ccccgattat
     3541 attctatacc gatgtggatt gcgcatactt tgtgaacaga aagtgatagc gttgatgatt
     3601 cttcattggt cagaaaatta tgaacggttt cttctatttt gtctctatat actacgtata
     3661 ggaaatgttt acattttcgt attgttttcg attcactcta tgaatagttc ttactacaat
     3721 ttttttgtct aaagagtaat actagagata aacataaaaa atgtagaggt cgagtttaga
     3781 tgcaagttca aggagcgaaa ggtggatggg taggttatat agggatatag cacagagata
     3841 tatagcaaag agatactttt gagcaatgtt tgtggaagcg gtattcgcaa tattttagta
     3901 gctcgttaca gtccggtgcg tttttggttt tttgaaagtg cgtcatcaga gcgcttttgg
     3961 ttttcaaaag cgctctgaag ttcctatact ttctagctag agaataggaa cttcccgagc
     4021 ggccgcgatt atcaaaaagg atcttcacct agatcctttt aaattaaaaa tgaagtttta
     4081 aatcaatcta aagtatatat gagtaaactt ggtctgacag ttaccaatgc ttaatcagtg
     4141 aggcacctat ctcagcgatc tgtctatttc gttcatccat agttgcctga ctccccgtcg
     4201 tgtagataac tacgatacgg gagggcttac catctggccc cagtgctgca atgataccgc
     4261 gggacccacg ctcaccggct ccagatttat cagcaataaa ccagccagcc ggaagggccg
     4321 agcgcagaag tggtcctgca actttatccg cctccatcca gtctattaat tgttgccggg
     4381 aagctagagt aagtagttcg ccagttaata gtttgcgcaa cgttgttgcc attgctacag
     4441 gcatcgtggt gtcacgctcg tcgtttggta tggcttcatt cagctccggt tcccaacgat
     4501 caaggcgagt tacatgatcc cccatgttgt gcaaaaaagc ggttagctcc ttcggtcctc
     4561 cgatcgttgt cagaagtaag ttggccgcag tgttatcact catggttatg gcagcactgc
     4621 ataattctct tactgtcatg ccatccgtaa gatgcttttc tgtgactggt gagtactcaa
     4681 ccaagtcatt ctgagaatag tgtatgcggc gaccgagttg ctcttgcccg gcgtcaatac
     4741 gggataatac cgcgccacat agcagaactt taaaagtgct catcattgga aaacgttctt
     4801 cggggcgaaa actctcaagg atcttaccgc tgttgagatc cagttcgatg taacccactc
     4861 gtgcacccaa ctgatcttca gcatctttta ctttcaccag cgtttctggg tgagcaaaaa
     4921 caggaaggca aaatgccgca aaaaagggaa taagggcgac acggaaatgt tgaatactca
     4981 tactcttcct ttttcaatat tattgaagca tttatcaggg ttattgtctc atgagcggat
     5041 acatatttga atgtatttag aaaaataaac aaataggggt tccgcgcaca tttccccgaa
     5101 aagtgccacc tgtcatgacc aaaatccctt aacgtgagtt ttcgttccac tgagcgtcag
     5161 accccgtaga aaagatcaaa ggatcttctt gagatccttt ttttctgcgc gtaatctgct
     5221 gcttgcaaac aaaaaaacca ccgctaccag cggtggtttg tttgccggat caagagctac
     5281 caactctttt tccgaaggta actggcttca gcagagcgca gataccaaat actgttcttc
     5341 tagtgtagcc gtagttaggc caccacttca agaactctgt agcaccgcct acatacctcg
     5401 ctctgctaat cctgttacca gtggctgctg ccagtggcga taagtcgtgt cttaccgggt
     5461 tggactcaag acgatagtta ccggataagg cgcagcggtc gggctgaacg gggggttcgt
     5521 gcacacagcc cagcttggag cgaacgacct acaccgaact gagataccta cagcgtgagc
     5581 tatgagaaag cgccacgctt cccgaaggga gaaaggcgga caggtatccg gtaagcggca
     5641 gggtcggaac aggagagcgc acgagggagc ttccaggggg aaacgcctgg tatctttata
     5701 gtcctgtcgg gtttcgccac ctctgacttg agcgtcgatt tttgtgatgc tcgtcagggg
     5761 ggcggagcct atggaaaaac gccagcaacg cggccttttt acggttcctg gccttttgct
     5821 ggccttttgc tcacatgttc tttcctgcgt tatcccctga ttctgtggat aaccgtgcgg
     5881 ccgcccct
//
