# Supplementary material for: Establishing Probiotic Saccharomyces boulardii as a Model Organism for Synthesis and Delivery of Biomolecules
Source: bioRxiv preprint, doi:10.1101/2020.01.22.915389, version 1 (2020-01-23)
Supplement: Supplementary File 1 - Plasmids [file 915389_file03.zip › Supplementary File S1 - Plasmids/ISA086 INT 1 AmpR ColE1 URA 234 GFP dropout.gb]

LOCUS       ISA086_INT_1,_AmpR,_Col 5121 bp ds-DNA     circular     21-JAN-2020
DEFINITION  .
FEATURES             Location/Qualifiers
     terminator      complement(4167..4263)
                     /label="AmpR Terminator"
                     /ApEinfo_revcolor=#f58a5e
                     /ApEinfo_fwdcolor=#f58a5e
     terminator      2395..2523
                     /label="BBa_B0015 Terminator"
                     /ApEinfo_revcolor=#b1ff67
                     /ApEinfo_fwdcolor=#b1ff67
     misc_feature    908..1307
                     /label="site 7 up 5' arm"
                     /ApEinfo_revcolor=#9eafd2
                     /ApEinfo_fwdcolor=#9eafd2
     CDS             2906..3709
                     /label="URA3"
                     /ApEinfo_revcolor=#faac61
                     /ApEinfo_fwdcolor=#faac61
     protein_bind    2531..2534
                     /label="BsaI"
                     /ApEinfo_revcolor=#b1ff67
                     /ApEinfo_fwdcolor=#b1ff67
     misc_feature    2535..2677
                     /label="ConE"
                     /ApEinfo_revcolor=#ffef86
                     /ApEinfo_fwdcolor=#ffef86
     terminator      3710..3787
                     /label="URA3 Terminator"
                     /ApEinfo_revcolor=#faac61
                     /ApEinfo_fwdcolor=#faac61
     promoter        complement(1..131)
                     /label="AmpR Promoter"
                     /ApEinfo_revcolor=#f58a5e
                     /ApEinfo_fwdcolor=#f58a5e
     protein_bind    2524..2529
                     /label="BsaI"
                     /ApEinfo_revcolor=#b1ff67
                     /ApEinfo_fwdcolor=#b1ff67
     misc_feature    2685..2709
                     /label="ConE scar"
                     /ApEinfo_revcolor=#ffef86
                     /ApEinfo_fwdcolor=#ffef86
     misc_feature    1358..1500
                     /label="ConS"
                     /ApEinfo_revcolor=#ffef86
                     /ApEinfo_fwdcolor=#ffef86
     protein_bind    complement(1352..1357)
                     /label="BsmBI"
                     /ApEinfo_revcolor=#b1ff67
                     /ApEinfo_fwdcolor=#b1ff67
     CDS             complement(4264..5121)
                     /label="AmpR"
                     /ApEinfo_revcolor=#9f4240
                     /ApEinfo_fwdcolor=#9f4240
     promoter        1512..1641
                     /label="BBa_J72163 GlpT Promoter"
                     /ApEinfo_revcolor=#b1ff67
                     /ApEinfo_fwdcolor=#b1ff67
     RBS             1642..1677
                     /label="sfGFP Ribosome Binding Site"
                     /ApEinfo_revcolor=#b1ff67
                     /ApEinfo_fwdcolor=#b1ff67
     promoter        2729..2905
                     /label="URA3 Promoter"
                     /ApEinfo_revcolor=#faac61
                     /ApEinfo_fwdcolor=#faac61
     protein_bind    2678..2683
                     /label="BsmBI"
                     /ApEinfo_revcolor=#b1ff67
                     /ApEinfo_fwdcolor=#b1ff67
     CDS             1678..2394
                     /label="sfGFP"
                     /ApEinfo_revcolor=#b1ff67
                     /ApEinfo_fwdcolor=#b1ff67
     protein_bind    complement(1501..1504)
                     /label="BsaI"
                     /ApEinfo_revcolor=#b1ff67
                     /ApEinfo_fwdcolor=#b1ff67
     protein_bind    complement(1347..1350)
                     /label="BsmBI"
                     /ApEinfo_revcolor=#b1ff67
                     /ApEinfo_fwdcolor=#b1ff67
     rep_origin      complement(132..895)
                     /label="ColE1"
                     /ApEinfo_revcolor=#7f7f7f
                     /ApEinfo_fwdcolor=#7f7f7f
     protein_bind    complement(1506..1511)
                     /label="BsaI"
                     /ApEinfo_revcolor=#b1ff67
                     /ApEinfo_fwdcolor=#b1ff67
     misc_feature    3812..4154
                     /label="Site 7 down 3' arm"
                     /ApEinfo_revcolor=#ffef86
                     /ApEinfo_fwdcolor=#ffef86
     protein_bind    2685..2688
                     /label="BsmBI"
                     /ApEinfo_revcolor=#b1ff67
                     /ApEinfo_fwdcolor=#b1ff67
ORIGIN
        1 actcttcctt tttcaatatt attgaagcat ttatcagggt tattgtctca tgagcggata
       61 catatttgaa tgtatttaga aaaataaaca aataggggtt ccgcgcacat ttccccgaaa
      121 agtgccacct gtcatgacca aaatccctta acgtgagttt tcgttccact gagcgtcaga
      181 ccccgtagaa aagatcaaag gatcttcttg agatcctttt tttctgcgcg taatctgctg
      241 cttgcaaaca aaaaaaccac cgctaccagc ggtggtttgt ttgccggatc aagagctacc
      301 aactcttttt ccgaaggtaa ctggcttcag cagagcgcag ataccaaata ctgttcttct
      361 agtgtagccg tagttaggcc accacttcaa gaactctgta gcaccgccta catacctcgc
      421 tctgctaatc ctgttaccag tggctgctgc cagtggcgat aagtcgtgtc ttaccgggtt
      481 ggactcaaga cgatagttac cggataaggc gcagcggtcg ggctgaacgg ggggttcgtg
      541 cacacagccc agcttggagc gaacgaccta caccgaactg agatacctac agcgtgagct
      601 atgagaaagc gccacgcttc ccgaagggag aaaggcggac aggtatccgg taagcggcag
      661 ggtcggaaca ggagagcgca cgagggagct tccaggggga aacgcctggt atctttatag
      721 tcctgtcggg tttcgccacc tctgacttga gcgtcgattt ttgtgatgct cgtcaggggg
      781 gcggagccta tggaaaaacg ccagcaacgc ggccttttta cggttcctgg ccttttgctg
      841 gccttttgct cacatgttct ttcctgcgtt atcccctgat tctgtggata accgtgcggc
      901 cgcccctCCC AGTTGTTTGT AGCTGGTGCA TATTTAGCGG CAATTCTCTG TTGCGTAAAT
      961 GAAAATATTA ATGTAAACAA AAAAAGACCA AAACATTTTA GCAGTGTAAG AAGGTGTACT
     1021 GATACAAAAT GTGTTTAGAG TCTACTGATA TGTTACTGGC CGTTCGTTGG GAAAAAAATG
     1081 CTGTATCATT TATTAATCAA AAGCGACTTT TGGTGGAATA TTATGATATG TGTTGTTAAA
     1141 ATATGACGTA ATTTTAGAAT TGTCTGATTC GTATTCAGAT TTGGTGAAGG AATAACGCAG
     1201 AGTTGACAAT TTAATAGAAT GGATTAATCG TAATCTTCAG AAACGTAGAA AAAGAAAAAC
     1261 AATTAAAACA TTATATTAAG ATTATTGATT TGCCTTTTAA GGGTCCAgcc cacatggata
     1321 acattacccc tgaattcgca tctagactga tgagacgtgg tagagccaca aacagccggt
     1381 acaagcaacg atctccagga ccatctgaat catgcgcgga tgacacgaac tcacgacggc
     1441 gatcacagac attaacccac agtacagaca ctgcgacaac gtggcaattc gtcgcaatac
     1501 aacgtgagac cgaaagtgaa acgtgatttc atgcgtcatt ttgaacattt tgtaaatctt
     1561 atttaataat gtgtgcggca attcacattt aatttatgaa tgttttctta acatcgcggc
     1621 aactcaagaa acggcaggtt cggatcttag ctactagaga aagaggagaa atactagatg
     1681 cgtaaaggcg aagagctgtt cactggtgtc gtccctattc tggtggaact ggatggtgat
     1741 gtcaacggtc ataagttttc cgtgcgtggc gagggtgaag gtgacgcaac taatggtaaa
     1801 ctgacgctga agttcatctg tactactggt aaactgccgg ttccttggcc gactctggta
     1861 acgacgctga cttatggtgt tcagtgcttt gctcgttatc cggaccatat gaagcagcat
     1921 gacttcttca agtccgccat gccggaaggc tatgtgcagg aacgcacgat ttcctttaag
     1981 gatgacggca cgtacaaaac gcgtgcggaa gtgaaatttg aaggcgatac cctggtaaac
     2041 cgcattgagc tgaaaggcat tgactttaaa gaggacggca atatcctggg ccataagctg
     2101 gaatacaatt ttaacagcca caatgtttac atcaccgccg ataaacaaaa aaatggcatt
     2161 aaagcgaatt ttaaaattcg ccacaacgtg gaggatggca gcgtgcagct ggctgatcac
     2221 taccagcaaa acactccaat cggtgatggt cctgttctgc tgccagacaa tcactatctg
     2281 agcacgcaaa gcgttctgtc taaagatccg aacgagaaac gcgatcatat ggttctgctg
     2341 gagttcgtaa ccgcagcggg catcacgcat ggtatggatg aactgtacaa atgaccaggc
     2401 atcaaataaa acgaaaggct cagtcgaaag actgggcctt tcgttttatc tgttgtttgt
     2461 cggtgaacgc tctctactag agtcacactg gctcaccttc gggtgggcct ttctgcgttt
     2521 ataggtctca gctggaaatc tgctcgtcag tggtgctcac actgacgaat catgtacaga
     2581 tcataccgat gactgcctgg cgactcacaa ctaagcaaga cagccggaac cagcgccggc
     2641 gaacaccact gcatatatgg catatcacaa cagtccacgt ctcaagcagt tacagagatg
     2701 ttacgaacca ctagtgcact gcagtacacg gtttccttga aatttttttg attcggtaat
     2761 ctccgaacag aaggaagaac gaaggaagga gcacagactt agattggtat atatacgcat
     2821 atgtagtgtt gaagaaacat gaaattgccc agtattctta acccaactgc acagaacaaa
     2881 aacgtgcagg aaacgaagat aaatcatgtc gaaagctaca tataaggaac gtgctgctac
     2941 tcatcctagt cctgttgctg ccaagctatt taatatcatg cacgaaaagc aaacaaactt
     3001 gtgtgcttca ttggatgttc gtaccaccaa ggaattactg gagttagttg aagcattagg
     3061 tcccaaaatt tgtttactaa aaacacatgt ggatatcttg actgattttt ccatggaggg
     3121 cacagttaag ccgctaaagg cattatccgc caagtacaat tttttactct tcgaggacag
     3181 aaaatttgct gacattggta atacagtcaa attgcagtac tctgcgggtg tatacagaat
     3241 agcagaatgg gcagacatta cgaatgcaca cggtgtggtg ggcccaggta ttgttagcgg
     3301 tttgaagcag gcggcagaag aagtaacaaa ggaacctaga ggccttttga tgttagcaga
     3361 attgtcatgc aagggctccc tatctactgg agaatatact aagggtactg ttgacattgc
     3421 gaagagcgac aaagattttg ttatcggctt tattgctcaa agagacatgg gtggaagaga
     3481 tgaaggttac gattggttga ttatgacacc cggtgtgggt ttagatgaca agggagatgc
     3541 attgggtcaa cagtatagaa ccgtggatga tgtggtttct acaggatctg acattattat
     3601 tgttggaaga ggactatttg caaagggaag ggatgctaag gtagagggtg aacgttacag
     3661 aaaagcaggc tgggaagcat atttgagaag atgcggccag caaaactaaa aaactgtatt
     3721 ataagtaaat gcatgtatac taaactcaca aattagagct tcaatttaat tatatcagtt
     3781 attacccgag tagagcactt gaatccactg cCGATGGATG ATGATTGGTT CTTATCATAA
     3841 TTTGATTTCG GCAGAAGCAA TATTAGAGGT ATTGTTGTAA CGAAATTCCA ATGTCATCTG
     3901 CTTAGTATTA TTAATGTTAC CTGAATATTA TCACATGCCG CTTAAAAATG TGTTATAAGT
     3961 ATTAAAATCT AGTGAAAGTT GAAATGTAAT CTAATAGGAT AATGAAACAT ATGAAACGGA
     4021 ATGAGGAATA ATCGTTGTAT TACAATGTAG AGATATTGAT TTCATTTTGA GGATTCCTAT
     4081 ATTCTTGGGG AGAACTTCTA CTATATTCTG TATACATGAT ATAATAGCCT CTACCAACAA
     4141 TGGAATGCCA ACAAccgagc ggccgcgatt atcaaaaagg atcttcacct agatcctttt
     4201 aaattaaaaa tgaagtttta aatcaatcta aagtatatat gagtaaactt ggtctgacag
     4261 ttaccaatgc ttaatcagtg aggcacctat ctcagcgatc tgtctatttc gttcatccat
     4321 agttgcctga ctccccgtcg tgtagataac tacgatacgg gagggcttac catctggccc
     4381 cagtgctgca atgataccgc gggacccacg ctcaccggct ccagatttat cagcaataaa
     4441 ccagccagcc ggaagggccg agcgcagaag tggtcctgca actttatccg cctccatcca
     4501 gtctattaat tgttgccggg aagctagagt aagtagttcg ccagttaata gtttgcgcaa
     4561 cgttgttgcc attgctacag gcatcgtggt gtcacgctcg tcgtttggta tggcttcatt
     4621 cagctccggt tcccaacgat caaggcgagt tacatgatcc cccatgttgt gcaaaaaagc
     4681 ggttagctcc ttcggtcctc cgatcgttgt cagaagtaag ttggccgcag tgttatcact
     4741 catggttatg gcagcactgc ataattctct tactgtcatg ccatccgtaa gatgcttttc
     4801 tgtgactggt gagtactcaa ccaagtcatt ctgagaatag tgtatgcggc gaccgagttg
     4861 ctcttgcccg gcgtcaatac gggataatac cgcgccacat agcagaactt taaaagtgct
     4921 catcattgga aaacgttctt cggggcgaaa actctcaagg atcttaccgc tgttgagatc
     4981 cagttcgatg taacccactc gtgcacccaa ctgatcttca gcatctttta ctttcaccag
     5041 cgtttctggg tgagcaaaaa caggaaggca aaatgccgca aaaaagggaa taagggcgac
     5101 acggaaatgt tgaatactca t
//
