# Supplementary material for: Establishing Probiotic Saccharomyces boulardii as a Model Organism for Synthesis and Delivery of Biomolecules
Source: bioRxiv preprint, doi:10.1101/2020.01.22.915389, version 1 (2020-01-23)
Supplement: Supplementary File 1 - Plasmids [file 915389_file03.zip › Supplementary File S1 - Plasmids/ISA089 INT 2 AmpR ColE1 URA 234 GFP dropout.gb]

LOCUS       ISA089_INT_2,_AmpR,_Col 5746 bp ds-DNA     circular     21-JAN-2020
DEFINITION  .
FEATURES             Location/Qualifiers
     CDS             3183..3986
                     /label="URA3"
                     /ApEinfo_revcolor=#faac61
                     /ApEinfo_fwdcolor=#faac61
     terminator      2672..2800
                     /label="BBa_B0015 Terminator"
                     /ApEinfo_revcolor=#b1ff67
                     /ApEinfo_fwdcolor=#b1ff67
     misc_feature    899..1584
                     /label="Site 11 up 5' arm"
                     /ApEinfo_revcolor=#f58a5e
                     /ApEinfo_fwdcolor=#f58a5e
     promoter        1789..1918
                     /label="BBa_J72163 GlpT Promoter"
                     /ApEinfo_revcolor=#b1ff67
                     /ApEinfo_fwdcolor=#b1ff67
     protein_bind    complement(1783..1788)
                     /label="BsaI"
                     /ApEinfo_revcolor=#b1ff67
                     /ApEinfo_fwdcolor=#b1ff67
     protein_bind    2808..2811
                     /label="BsaI"
                     /ApEinfo_revcolor=#b1ff67
                     /ApEinfo_fwdcolor=#b1ff67
     misc_feature    2962..2986
                     /label="ConE scar"
                     /ApEinfo_revcolor=#ffef86
                     /ApEinfo_fwdcolor=#ffef86
     misc_feature    4089..4770
                     /label="Site 11 down 3' arm"
                     /ApEinfo_revcolor=#b7e6d7
                     /ApEinfo_fwdcolor=#b7e6d7
     protein_bind    complement(1629..1634)
                     /label="BsmBI"
                     /ApEinfo_revcolor=#b1ff67
                     /ApEinfo_fwdcolor=#b1ff67
     protein_bind    complement(1778..1781)
                     /label="BsaI"
                     /ApEinfo_revcolor=#b1ff67
                     /ApEinfo_fwdcolor=#b1ff67
     RBS             1919..1954
                     /label="sfGFP Ribosome Binding Site"
                     /ApEinfo_revcolor=#b1ff67
                     /ApEinfo_fwdcolor=#b1ff67
     protein_bind    complement(1624..1627)
                     /label="BsmBI"
                     /ApEinfo_revcolor=#b1ff67
                     /ApEinfo_fwdcolor=#b1ff67
     protein_bind    2962..2965
                     /label="BsmBI"
                     /ApEinfo_revcolor=#b1ff67
                     /ApEinfo_fwdcolor=#b1ff67
     misc_feature    2812..2954
                     /label="ConE"
                     /ApEinfo_revcolor=#ffef86
                     /ApEinfo_fwdcolor=#ffef86
     misc_feature    1635..1777
                     /label="ConS"
                     /ApEinfo_revcolor=#ffef86
                     /ApEinfo_fwdcolor=#ffef86
     CDS             1955..2671
                     /label="sfGFP"
                     /ApEinfo_revcolor=#b1ff67
                     /ApEinfo_fwdcolor=#b1ff67
     promoter        3006..3182
                     /label="URA3 Promoter"
                     /ApEinfo_revcolor=#faac61
                     /ApEinfo_fwdcolor=#faac61
     protein_bind    2955..2960
                     /label="BsmBI"
                     /ApEinfo_revcolor=#b1ff67
                     /ApEinfo_fwdcolor=#b1ff67
     CDS             complement(4880..5737)
                     /label="AmpR"
                     /ApEinfo_revcolor=#9f4240
                     /ApEinfo_fwdcolor=#9f4240
     protein_bind    2801..2806
                     /label="BsaI"
                     /ApEinfo_revcolor=#b1ff67
                     /ApEinfo_fwdcolor=#b1ff67
     terminator      3987..4064
                     /label="URA3 Terminator"
                     /ApEinfo_revcolor=#faac61
                     /ApEinfo_fwdcolor=#faac61
     terminator      complement(4783..4879)
                     /label="AmpR Terminator"
                     /ApEinfo_revcolor=#f58a5e
                     /ApEinfo_fwdcolor=#f58a5e
     rep_origin      complement(123..886)
                     /label="ColE1"
                     /ApEinfo_revcolor=#7f7f7f
                     /ApEinfo_fwdcolor=#7f7f7f
     promoter        complement(join(5738..5746,1..122))
                     /label="AmpR Promoter"
                     /ApEinfo_revcolor=#f58a5e
                     /ApEinfo_fwdcolor=#f58a5e
ORIGIN
        1 ttttcaatat tattgaagca tttatcaggg ttattgtctc atgagcggat acatatttga
       61 atgtatttag aaaaataaac aaataggggt tccgcgcaca tttccccgaa aagtgccacc
      121 tgtcatgacc aaaatccctt aacgtgagtt ttcgttccac tgagcgtcag accccgtaga
      181 aaagatcaaa ggatcttctt gagatccttt ttttctgcgc gtaatctgct gcttgcaaac
      241 aaaaaaacca ccgctaccag cggtggtttg tttgccggat caagagctac caactctttt
      301 tccgaaggta actggcttca gcagagcgca gataccaaat actgttcttc tagtgtagcc
      361 gtagttaggc caccacttca agaactctgt agcaccgcct acatacctcg ctctgctaat
      421 cctgttacca gtggctgctg ccagtggcga taagtcgtgt cttaccgggt tggactcaag
      481 acgatagtta ccggataagg cgcagcggtc gggctgaacg gggggttcgt gcacacagcc
      541 cagcttggag cgaacgacct acaccgaact gagataccta cagcgtgagc tatgagaaag
      601 cgccacgctt cccgaaggga gaaaggcgga caggtatccg gtaagcggca gggtcggaac
      661 aggagagcgc acgagggagc ttccaggggg aaacgcctgg tatctttata gtcctgtcgg
      721 gtttcgccac ctctgacttg agcgtcgatt tttgtgatgc tcgtcagggg ggcggagcct
      781 atggaaaaac gccagcaacg cggccttttt acggttcctg gccttttgct ggccttttgc
      841 tcacatgttc tttcctgcgt tatcccctga ttctgtggat aaccgtgcgg ccgcccctCT
      901 GCAACTTGTC AGCCTTTGCG ACGATTTGTA ATGAATCCTT TTGCATCGCT AGAAGGAGAA
      961 GATAATATTT CTTCTGTTTT TTTTTTACAT ATGCAACAAT TTGAAAGTCA GGTCAAAGAC
     1021 AGATTCCGGT TCCCCATATT CAGATAGGAG AAAAAAACTT TTGGCAACTC ATGTTACCAA
     1081 GTCGAGACCT TAAAGTTAAG TGTCGGCCTG GAAACGCAAA ATCTTGTAAT CTTTTAACGC
     1141 TGCTTTTCAA ATCACGAACG CAATCAGTAC TTGTACCTAA TTTTGGTTTT CTCGTATTGA
     1201 ATAGTGAACC ATAGGTCGAA AATTTAAGGC CACATAAATC CAGAGCCCGC AACTTGGATA
     1261 GGTATTTACT TGATTTTTAG TTTGCTTTCA ATAGTGTCGT GAAATTATAA AGTACGCCGC
     1321 ATACATATCT TGATTAGTTA AAAATAGCAG TGTTCAATGA TGATTTGATA GGGTTCATAA
     1381 CTGGTACCAG CGTAGTACAA TTACGATTAT CCATGAACAT AAAAGTGGCT TAAATACTAT
     1441 ATATCAGTGA AGCTTCAAAG TAAGCAAACG AGATACCAAG ATCTTGTAGG ACCACGATAT
     1501 ATAAGAAGCC TAGTTCCGTT GTAGCATCAC ATAGAAGAGA GCGACGATGC CTCAGAAAGT
     1561 CTACAGCAAC AGAAAGCTCA GTGAgcccac atggataaca ttacccctga attcgcatct
     1621 agactgatga gacgtggtag agccacaaac agccggtaca agcaacgatc tccaggacca
     1681 tctgaatcat gcgcggatga cacgaactca cgacggcgat cacagacatt aacccacagt
     1741 acagacactg cgacaacgtg gcaattcgtc gcaatacaac gtgagaccga aagtgaaacg
     1801 tgatttcatg cgtcattttg aacattttgt aaatcttatt taataatgtg tgcggcaatt
     1861 cacatttaat ttatgaatgt tttcttaaca tcgcggcaac tcaagaaacg gcaggttcgg
     1921 atcttagcta ctagagaaag aggagaaata ctagatgcgt aaaggcgaag agctgttcac
     1981 tggtgtcgtc cctattctgg tggaactgga tggtgatgtc aacggtcata agttttccgt
     2041 gcgtggcgag ggtgaaggtg acgcaactaa tggtaaactg acgctgaagt tcatctgtac
     2101 tactggtaaa ctgccggttc cttggccgac tctggtaacg acgctgactt atggtgttca
     2161 gtgctttgct cgttatccgg accatatgaa gcagcatgac ttcttcaagt ccgccatgcc
     2221 ggaaggctat gtgcaggaac gcacgatttc ctttaaggat gacggcacgt acaaaacgcg
     2281 tgcggaagtg aaatttgaag gcgataccct ggtaaaccgc attgagctga aaggcattga
     2341 ctttaaagag gacggcaata tcctgggcca taagctggaa tacaatttta acagccacaa
     2401 tgtttacatc accgccgata aacaaaaaaa tggcattaaa gcgaatttta aaattcgcca
     2461 caacgtggag gatggcagcg tgcagctggc tgatcactac cagcaaaaca ctccaatcgg
     2521 tgatggtcct gttctgctgc cagacaatca ctatctgagc acgcaaagcg ttctgtctaa
     2581 agatccgaac gagaaacgcg atcatatggt tctgctggag ttcgtaaccg cagcgggcat
     2641 cacgcatggt atggatgaac tgtacaaatg accaggcatc aaataaaacg aaaggctcag
     2701 tcgaaagact gggcctttcg ttttatctgt tgtttgtcgg tgaacgctct ctactagagt
     2761 cacactggct caccttcggg tgggcctttc tgcgtttata ggtctcagct ggaaatctgc
     2821 tcgtcagtgg tgctcacact gacgaatcat gtacagatca taccgatgac tgcctggcga
     2881 ctcacaacta agcaagacag ccggaaccag cgccggcgaa caccactgca tatatggcat
     2941 atcacaacag tccacgtctc aagcagttac agagatgtta cgaaccacta gtgcactgca
     3001 gtacacggtt tccttgaaat ttttttgatt cggtaatctc cgaacagaag gaagaacgaa
     3061 ggaaggagca cagacttaga ttggtatata tacgcatatg tagtgttgaa gaaacatgaa
     3121 attgcccagt attcttaacc caactgcaca gaacaaaaac gtgcaggaaa cgaagataaa
     3181 tcatgtcgaa agctacatat aaggaacgtg ctgctactca tcctagtcct gttgctgcca
     3241 agctatttaa tatcatgcac gaaaagcaaa caaacttgtg tgcttcattg gatgttcgta
     3301 ccaccaagga attactggag ttagttgaag cattaggtcc caaaatttgt ttactaaaaa
     3361 cacatgtgga tatcttgact gatttttcca tggagggcac agttaagccg ctaaaggcat
     3421 tatccgccaa gtacaatttt ttactcttcg aggacagaaa atttgctgac attggtaata
     3481 cagtcaaatt gcagtactct gcgggtgtat acagaatagc agaatgggca gacattacga
     3541 atgcacacgg tgtggtgggc ccaggtattg ttagcggttt gaagcaggcg gcagaagaag
     3601 taacaaagga acctagaggc cttttgatgt tagcagaatt gtcatgcaag ggctccctat
     3661 ctactggaga atatactaag ggtactgttg acattgcgaa gagcgacaaa gattttgtta
     3721 tcggctttat tgctcaaaga gacatgggtg gaagagatga aggttacgat tggttgatta
     3781 tgacacccgg tgtgggttta gatgacaagg gagatgcatt gggtcaacag tatagaaccg
     3841 tggatgatgt ggtttctaca ggatctgaca ttattattgt tggaagagga ctatttgcaa
     3901 agggaaggga tgctaaggta gagggtgaac gttacagaaa agcaggctgg gaagcatatt
     3961 tgagaagatg cggccagcaa aactaaaaaa ctgtattata agtaaatgca tgtatactaa
     4021 actcacaaat tagagcttca atttaattat atcagttatt acccgagtag agcacttgaa
     4081 tccactgcGC GAGGGCACAT ACATACAGTG GGACATTATG AGATCCAGAA AAAAAGCAAA
     4141 GGAAAGTTCG ATCGAAACAT TAGCTCTTAG ATATTACAGA CGTGAGGTAT CTCTTCCTTG
     4201 AAGAGAATCT AGCCCTAATC AAAAACTTTA TTTTGATACT GTTCGAAAAG AGAAATAAGG
     4261 ACAACGTTCT AATTTATACA AATATAACCA GTAGGCTTTA TCGTAAAATC CTCGAACTTG
     4321 CTTCTCATCA CAGAAGTATA AAAAATGAAG AGGTCAAGCA AGAAACGAAT AACCACCAAA
     4381 TTTTTTTCAA TTGAAAAGCG AAACGTAATG GAAATTCACC TGCTTTGAAT CGTTGTTGAC
     4441 TTCTTATCAC CAGTCATTAT TTTCCTCTTT TAAAGCTTAA AACAACCGCA TCTAAGTTTA
     4501 ACACTTCGTT CCCGTTTTGA AGTTTATCAA AATTCCAAAA TACAGTAGTT CGGTGCTCGT
     4561 GACAAACCTT TTTCCAAAGT CTCATTAGAC TTCATGGAAC TACTACACTT CCTGGGGAAC
     4621 GAAAAGCTAC CATTTGCTCA TCATCGGATA AATTTTTTTT TTTTTGATGC ATCTATACTT
     4681 GGACCCCTTT TGAATATGTC AAGTATGAAG TATCAATTTT AGGGCAAGTA GTTTTACAAT
     4741 AATTTTGGTG CACTTTTACG CCTCTGCTGA ccgagcggcc gcgattatca aaaaggatct
     4801 tcacctagat ccttttaaat taaaaatgaa gttttaaatc aatctaaagt atatatgagt
     4861 aaacttggtc tgacagttac caatgcttaa tcagtgaggc acctatctca gcgatctgtc
     4921 tatttcgttc atccatagtt gcctgactcc ccgtcgtgta gataactacg atacgggagg
     4981 gcttaccatc tggccccagt gctgcaatga taccgcggga cccacgctca ccggctccag
     5041 atttatcagc aataaaccag ccagccggaa gggccgagcg cagaagtggt cctgcaactt
     5101 tatccgcctc catccagtct attaattgtt gccgggaagc tagagtaagt agttcgccag
     5161 ttaatagttt gcgcaacgtt gttgccattg ctacaggcat cgtggtgtca cgctcgtcgt
     5221 ttggtatggc ttcattcagc tccggttccc aacgatcaag gcgagttaca tgatccccca
     5281 tgttgtgcaa aaaagcggtt agctccttcg gtcctccgat cgttgtcaga agtaagttgg
     5341 ccgcagtgtt atcactcatg gttatggcag cactgcataa ttctcttact gtcatgccat
     5401 ccgtaagatg cttttctgtg actggtgagt actcaaccaa gtcattctga gaatagtgta
     5461 tgcggcgacc gagttgctct tgcccggcgt caatacggga taataccgcg ccacatagca
     5521 gaactttaaa agtgctcatc attggaaaac gttcttcggg gcgaaaactc tcaaggatct
     5581 taccgctgtt gagatccagt tcgatgtaac ccactcgtgc acccaactga tcttcagcat
     5641 cttttacttt caccagcgtt tctgggtgag caaaaacagg aaggcaaaat gccgcaaaaa
     5701 agggaataag ggcgacacgg aaatgttgaa tactcatact cttcct
//
