# Supplementary material for: Establishing Probiotic Saccharomyces boulardii as a Model Organism for Synthesis and Delivery of Biomolecules
Source: bioRxiv preprint, doi:10.1101/2020.01.22.915389, version 1 (2020-01-23)
Supplement: Supplementary File 1 - Plasmids [file 915389_file03.zip › Supplementary File S1 - Plasmids/ISA166 pCSN067 LbCas12a pTEF KanMX CEN AmpR Trp1 F1 ori.gb]

LOCUS       ISA166_pCSN067,_LbCas1 11326 bp ds-DNA     circular     21-JAN-2020
DEFINITION  .
SOURCE      synthetic DNA construct                                            
  ORGANISM  synthetic DNA construct                                            
FEATURES             Location/Qualifiers
     primer_bind     complement(6653..6669)
                     /label="M13 rev"
                     /ApEinfo_revcolor=#d6b295
                     /ApEinfo_fwdcolor=#d6b295
     primer_bind     complement(10773..10794)
                     /label="F1ori-F"
                     /ApEinfo_revcolor=#d6b295
                     /ApEinfo_fwdcolor=#d6b295
     protein_bind    6677..6693
                     /label="lac operator"
                     /ApEinfo_revcolor=#ffef86
                     /ApEinfo_fwdcolor=#ffef86
     primer_bind     11231..11248
                     /label="M13 Forward"
                     /ApEinfo_revcolor=#9eafd2
                     /ApEinfo_fwdcolor=#9eafd2
     rep_origin      complement(7055..7643)
                     /label="ori"
                     /ApEinfo_revcolor=#ff9ccd
                     /ApEinfo_fwdcolor=#ff9ccd
     protein_bind    6746..6767
                     /label="CAP binding site"
                     /ApEinfo_revcolor=#ff9ccd
                     /ApEinfo_fwdcolor=#ff9ccd
     promoter        complement(6701..6731)
                     /label="lac promoter"
                     /ApEinfo_revcolor=#b1ff67
                     /ApEinfo_fwdcolor=#b1ff67
     primer_bind     complement(9416..9438)
                     /label="pGEX 3'"
                     /ApEinfo_revcolor=#b4abac
                     /ApEinfo_fwdcolor=#b4abac
     primer_bind     11258..11277
                     /label="T7"
                     /ApEinfo_revcolor=#ffef86
                     /ApEinfo_fwdcolor=#ffef86
     primer_bind     complement(6614..6634)
                     /label="T3"
                     /ApEinfo_revcolor=#c7b0e3
                     /ApEinfo_fwdcolor=#c7b0e3
     promoter        complement(8675..8779)
                     /label="AmpR promoter"
                     /ApEinfo_revcolor=#b4abac
                     /ApEinfo_fwdcolor=#b4abac
     source          1..11326
                     /label="source"
                     /ApEinfo_revcolor=#b1ff67
                     /ApEinfo_fwdcolor=#b1ff67
     primer_bind     complement(7135..7154)
                     /label="pBR322ori-F"
                     /ApEinfo_revcolor=#75c6a9
                     /ApEinfo_fwdcolor=#75c6a9
     rep_origin      complement(10636..11091)
                     /label="f1 ori"
                     /ApEinfo_revcolor=#b7e6d7
                     /ApEinfo_fwdcolor=#b7e6d7
     primer_bind     10985..11004
                     /label="F1ori-R"
                     /ApEinfo_revcolor=#85dae9
                     /ApEinfo_fwdcolor=#85dae9
     primer_bind     complement(6666..6688)
                     /label="M13/pUC Reverse"
                     /ApEinfo_revcolor=#d6b295
                     /ApEinfo_fwdcolor=#d6b295
     primer_bind     9360..9378
                     /label="pBRforEco"
                     /ApEinfo_revcolor=#75c6a9
                     /ApEinfo_fwdcolor=#75c6a9
     protein_bind    complement(6513..6546)
                     /label="lox71"
                     /ApEinfo_revcolor=#75c6a9
                     /ApEinfo_fwdcolor=#75c6a9
     promoter        9578..9858
                     /label="TRP1 promoter"
                     /ApEinfo_revcolor=#b7e6d7
                     /ApEinfo_fwdcolor=#b7e6d7
     primer_bind     complement(6653..6669)
                     /label="M13 Reverse"
                     /ApEinfo_revcolor=#ffef86
                     /ApEinfo_fwdcolor=#ffef86
     misc_feature    8816..9319
                     /label="CEN/ARS"
                     /ApEinfo_revcolor=#ff9ccd
                     /ApEinfo_fwdcolor=#ff9ccd
     promoter        11258..11276
                     /label="T7 promoter"
                     /ApEinfo_revcolor=#9eafd2
                     /ApEinfo_fwdcolor=#9eafd2
     primer_bind     11217..11239
                     /label="M13/pUC Forward"
                     /ApEinfo_revcolor=#b4abac
                     /ApEinfo_fwdcolor=#b4abac
     terminator      6268..6465
                     /label="TEF terminator"
                     /ApEinfo_revcolor=#b1ff67
                     /ApEinfo_fwdcolor=#b1ff67
     CDS             9859..10533
                     /label="TRP1"
                     /ApEinfo_revcolor=#c7b0e3
                     /ApEinfo_fwdcolor=#c7b0e3
     primer_bind     9538..9557
                     /label="pRS-marker"
                     /ApEinfo_revcolor=#ffef86
                     /ApEinfo_fwdcolor=#ffef86
     primer_bind     11232..11248
                     /label="M13 fwd"
                     /ApEinfo_revcolor=#9eafd2
                     /ApEinfo_fwdcolor=#9eafd2
     primer_bind     8437..8456
                     /label="Amp-R"
                     /ApEinfo_revcolor=#c6c9d1
                     /ApEinfo_fwdcolor=#c6c9d1
     primer_bind     complement(6884..6901)
                     /label="L4440"
                     /ApEinfo_revcolor=#c6c9d1
                     /ApEinfo_fwdcolor=#c6c9d1
     CDS             4661..4681
                     /label="SV40 NLS"
                     /ApEinfo_revcolor=#b7e6d7
                     /ApEinfo_fwdcolor=#b7e6d7
     primer_bind     complement(5520..5539)
                     /label="Kan-R"
                     /ApEinfo_revcolor=#75c6a9
                     /ApEinfo_fwdcolor=#75c6a9
     promoter        5109..5452
                     /label="TEF promoter"
                     /ApEinfo_revcolor=#b1ff67
                     /ApEinfo_fwdcolor=#b1ff67
     promoter        complement(6614..6632)
                     /label="T3 promoter"
                     /ApEinfo_revcolor=#75c6a9
                     /ApEinfo_fwdcolor=#75c6a9
     protein_bind    complement(5030..5063)
                     /label="lox66"
                     /ApEinfo_revcolor=#b4abac
                     /ApEinfo_fwdcolor=#b4abac
     gene            5109..6465
                     /label="kanMX"
                     /ApEinfo_revcolor=#d6b295
                     /ApEinfo_fwdcolor=#d6b295
     CDS             complement(7814..8674)
                     /label="AmpR"
                     /ApEinfo_revcolor=#b4abac
                     /ApEinfo_fwdcolor=#b4abac
     CDS             5453..6262
                     /label="KanR"
                     /ApEinfo_revcolor=#b1ff67
                     /ApEinfo_fwdcolor=#b1ff67
     CDS             965..4648
                     /label="LbCpf1"
                     /ApEinfo_revcolor=#c7b0e3
                     /ApEinfo_fwdcolor=#c7b0e3
ORIGIN
        1 ggcagaggag taggtagagc aacgaatcct actatttatc caaattagtc taggaactct
       61 ttttctagat tttttagatt tgagggcaag cgctgttaac gactcagaaa tgtaagcact
      121 acggagtaga acgagaaatc cgccataggt ggaaatccta gcaaaatctt gcttacccta
      181 gctagcctca ggtaagctag ccttagcctg tcaaattttt ttcaaaattt ggtaagtttc
      241 tactagcaaa gcaaacacgg ttcaacaaac cgaaaactcc actcattata cgtggaaacc
      301 gaaacaaaaa aacaaaaacc aaaatactcg ccaatgagaa agttgctgcg tttctacttt
      361 cgaggaagag gaactgagag gattgactac gaaaggggca aaaacgagtc gtattctccc
      421 attattgtct gctaccacgc ggtctagtag aataagcaac cagtcaacgc taagacaggt
      481 aatcaaaata ccagtctgct ggctacgggc tagtttttac ctcttttaga acccactgta
      541 aaagtccgtt gtaaagcccg ttctcactgt tggcgttttt ttttttttgg tttagtttct
      601 tatttttcat ttttttcttt catgaccaaa aacaaacaaa tctcgcgatt tgtactgcgg
      661 ccactggggc gtggccaaaa aaatgacaaa tttagaaacc ttagtttctg atttttcctg
      721 ttatgaggag atatgataaa aaatattact gctttattgt ttttttttta tctactgaaa
      781 tagagaaact tacccaagga ggaggcaaaa aaaagagtat atatacagca gctaccattc
      841 agattttaat atattctttt ctcttcttct acactattat tataataatt ttactatatt
      901 catttttagc ttaaaacctc atagaatatt attcttcagt cactcgctta aatacttatc
      961 aaaaatgtct aagttggaaa aattcaccaa ctgttactct ttgtctaaga ctttgagatt
     1021 caaggccatc ccagttggta agacccaaga aaacatcgac aacaagagac tattagttga
     1081 agatgaaaag agagctgaag actacaaggg tgtcaagaaa ttgttggaca gatactactt
     1141 gtcttttatc aacgacgttt tgcattccat caagctaaag aacttgaata actacatctc
     1201 tttgttcaga aagaagacta gaactgaaaa ggaaaataag gaattggaaa acttggaaat
     1261 caacttgaga aaggaaattg ctaaggcttt caagggtaat gaaggttaca agtctttatt
     1321 caagaaagac atcattgaaa ccattttgcc agaatttttg gatgataagg atgaaattgc
     1381 tttggttaac tctttcaacg gtttcaccac tgctttcact ggtttcttcg acaacagaga
     1441 aaacatgttc tccgaggaag ctaaatccac ttctattgct ttcagatgta tcaacgaaaa
     1501 cttgacccgt tacatctcta acatggacat ttttgaaaag gtcgacgcca tctttgacaa
     1561 gcacgaagtc caagaaatca aggaaaagat cttaaactcc gactacgatg tcgaagattt
     1621 cttcgaaggt gaattcttca actttgtttt aacccaagaa ggtatcgatg tctacaacgc
     1681 cattatcggt ggttttgtca ctgaatctgg tgaaaagatc aagggtttga acgaatacat
     1741 taacttgtac aaccaaaaga ccaaacaaaa attgccaaag ttcaagccat tgtacaagca
     1801 agttttgtct gacagagaat ctttgtcttt ttacggtgaa gggtacacct ctgacgaaga
     1861 agtcttggaa gtcttcagaa acactttgaa caagaactct gaaatcttct cctccatcaa
     1921 gaagttagaa aagttgttca agaacttcga tgaatactct tctgctggta tcttcgttaa
     1981 gaacggtcca gccatctcta ccatttctaa ggatatcttt ggtgaatgga acgtcattag
     2041 agacaaatgg aacgctgaat acgatgacat ccatttgaag aaaaaggctg ttgtcaccga
     2101 aaagtacgaa gacgacagaa gaaaatcctt caagaagatc ggttccttct ccttggaaca
     2161 attacaagaa tacgccgatg ccgatttgtc cgttgtcgaa aaattgaagg aaattattat
     2221 tcaaaaggtt gatgaaattt acaaagttta cggttcctct gaaaagttat tcgatgctga
     2281 tttcgtcttg gaaaagtctt tgaagaagaa cgacgctgtt gtcgctatca tgaaggactt
     2341 gttggactct gtcaaatctt tcgaaaacta tatcaaggcc ttcttcggtg aaggtaagga
     2401 aactaacaga gatgaatcct tctacggtga ctttgtcttg gcttacgata ttttgttgaa
     2461 ggttgaccac atctacgatg ccatcagaaa ctacgttact caaaagccat actctaagga
     2521 caaattcaag ttgtacttcc aaaacccaca attcatgggt ggttgggata aggacaagga
     2581 aactgactac agagctacca ttttgagata cggttccaag tactacttgg ccatcatgga
     2641 caagaagtac gccaagtgtt tgcaaaagat tgacaaggac gatgtcaacg gtaactacga
     2701 aaagattaac tacaagttgt tgccaggtcc aaacaagatg ttgccaaagg ttttcttctc
     2761 caaaaagtgg atggcttact acaacccatc tgaagacatc caaaagatct acaagaacgg
     2821 tactttcaaa aagggtgaca tgttcaactt aaacgactgt cacaagttga tcgacttctt
     2881 caaggactcc atctctagat acccgaaatg gtccaacgct tacgatttca acttctctga
     2941 aactgaaaaa tacaaggata ttgctggttt ctaccgtgaa gtcgaggaac aaggttataa
     3001 ggtttctttc gaatccgctt ctaagaaaga agttgacaaa ttagtcgaag aaggtaagtt
     3061 gtacatgttc caaatctaca acaaagattt ctccgacaag tctcacggta ctccaaactt
     3121 gcacaccatg tacttcaagt tgctattcga tgaaaacaac cacggtcaaa tcagattgtc
     3181 tggtggtgct gaattgttca tgagacgtgc ttctctaaag aaggaagaat tagtcgtcca
     3241 cccagctaac tctccaattg ccaacaagaa cccagacaac cctaagaaga ccaccacttt
     3301 gtcctacgac gtttacaagg acaagagatt ctccgaagac caatacgaat tgcacattcc
     3361 aattgctatc aacaagtgtc caaagaacat cttcaagatc aacactgaag tcagagtttt
     3421 gttaaagcac gatgacaacc cttacgttat tggtatcgac cgtggtgaaa gaaatttgtt
     3481 gtacattgtt gttgttgacg gtaagggtaa catcgttgaa caatactcct tgaacgaaat
     3541 catcaacaac ttcaacggta ttagaatcaa gactgattac cactctttgt tggataagaa
     3601 ggaaaaggaa cgttttgaag ctcgtcaaaa ctggacctct attgaaaaca tcaaagaatt
     3661 gaaggctggt tacatcagtc aagttgtcca caagatctgt gaattggtcg agaagtacga
     3721 tgccgttatt gccttggaag atttgaactc tggttttaag aactctcgtg tcaaggttga
     3781 aaagcaagtc taccaaaagt tcgaaaagat gttaatcgac aaattgaact acatggttga
     3841 caagaaatcc aacccatgtg ctaccggtgg tgctttgaaa ggttaccaaa tcaccaacaa
     3901 attcgaatct ttcaaatcta tgtccactca aaacgggttc atcttctaca ttccagcttg
     3961 gttgacctcc aagatcgacc catctaccgg tttcgttaac ttgttgaaga ccaagtacac
     4021 ttccattgct gattccaaga agttcatctc ttctttcgac agaatcatgt acgttccaga
     4081 agaagacttg ttcgaattcg ccttggacta taagaacttc tccagaaccg atgctgacta
     4141 cattaagaaa tggaaattgt actcctacgg taacagaatc agaattttca gaaacccaaa
     4201 gaaaaacaac gttttcgatt gggaagaagt ttgtttgact tctgcctaca aggaattatt
     4261 caacaaatac ggtatcaact accaacaagg tgatatcaga gctttgttgt gtgaacaatc
     4321 tgacaaggct ttctactctt ccttcatggc tttgatgtcc ttgatgttgc aaatgagaaa
     4381 ctccatcact ggtagaactg atgtcgactt cctcatttct ccagttaaga attctgacgg
     4441 tattttctac gactctagaa attacgaagc tcaagaaaac gctattttgc caaagaacgc
     4501 tgatgctaac ggtgcttaca atattgctag aaaggttttg tgggctatcg gtcaattcaa
     4561 gaaggctgaa gacgaaaagc tagacaaggt caagattgct atttctaaca aggaatggtt
     4621 ggaatacgct caaacctccg tcaagcactc cagagctgat ccaaagaaga agagaaaggt
     4681 ataaaggagt taaaggcaaa gttttctttt ctagagccgt tcccacaaat aattatacgt
     4741 atatgcttct tttcgtttac tatatatcta tatttacaag cctttattca ctgatgcaat
     4801 ttgtttccaa atactttttt ggagatctca taactagata tcatgatggc gcaacttggc
     4861 gctatcttaa ttactctggc tgccaggccc gtgtagaggg ccgcaagacc ttctgtacgc
     4921 catatagtct ctaagaactt gaacaagttt ctagacctat tgccgccttt cggatcgcta
     4981 ttgttgcggc cgccagctga agcttcgtac gctgcaggtc gacgaattct accgttcgta
     5041 taatgtatgc tatacgaagt tatagatctg tttagcttgc ctcgtccccg ccgggtcacc
     5101 cggccagcga catggaggcc cagaataccc tccttgacag tcttgacgtg cgcagctcag
     5161 gggcatgatg tgactgtcgc ccgtacattt agcccataca tccccatgta taatcatttg
     5221 catccataca ttttgatggc cgcacggcgc gaagcaaaaa ttacggctcc tcgctgcaga
     5281 cctgcgagca gggaaacgct cccctcacag acgcgttgaa ttgtccccac gccgcgcccc
     5341 tgtagagaaa tataaaaggt taggatttgc cactgaggtt cttctttcat atacttcctt
     5401 ttaaaatctt gctaggatac agttctcaca tcacatccga acataaacaa ccatgggtaa
     5461 ggaaaagact cacgtttcga ggccgcgatt aaattccaac atggatgctg atttatatgg
     5521 gtataaatgg gctcgcgata atgtcgggca atcaggtgcg acaatctatc gattgtatgg
     5581 gaagcccgat gcgccagagt tgtttctgaa acatggcaaa ggtagcgttg ccaatgatgt
     5641 tacagatgag atggtcagac taaactggct gacggaattt atgcctcttc cgaccatcaa
     5701 gcattttatc cgtactcctg atgatgcatg gttactcacc actgcgatcc ccggcaaaac
     5761 agcattccag gtattagaag aatatcctga ttcaggtgaa aatattgttg atgcgctggc
     5821 agtgttcctg cgccggttgc attcgattcc tgtttgtaat tgtcctttta acagcgatcg
     5881 cgtatttcgt ctcgctcagg cgcaatcacg aatgaataac ggtttggttg atgcgagtga
     5941 ttttgatgac gagcgtaatg gctggcctgt tgaacaagtc tggaaagaaa tgcataagct
     6001 tttgccattc tcaccggatt cagtcgtcac tcatggtgat ttctcacttg ataaccttat
     6061 ttttgacgag gggaaattaa taggttgtat tgatgttgga cgagtcggaa tcgcagaccg
     6121 ataccaggat cttgccatcc tatggaactg cctcggtgag ttttctcctt cattacagaa
     6181 acggcttttt caaaaatatg gtattgataa tcctgatatg aataaattgc agtttcattt
     6241 gatgctcgat gagtttttct aatcagtact gacaataaaa agattcttgt tttcaagaac
     6301 ttgtcatttg tatagttttt ttatattgta gttgttctat tttaatcaaa tgttagcgtg
     6361 atttatattt tttttcgcct cgacatcatc tgcccagatg cgaagttaag tgcgcagaaa
     6421 gtaatatcat gcgtcaatcg tatgtgaatg ctggtcgcta tactgctgtc gattcgatac
     6481 taacgccgcc atccagtgtc gaaaacgagc tcataacttc gtataatgta tgctatacga
     6541 acggtagaat tcgatatcag atccactagt ggcctatgcg gccgccaccg cggtggagct
     6601 ccagcttttg ttccctttag tgagggttaa ttgcgcgctt ggcgtaatca tggtcatagc
     6661 tgtttcctgt gtgaaattgt tatccgctca caattccaca caacatacga gccggaagca
     6721 taaagtgtaa agcctggggt gcctaatgag tgagctaact cacattaatt gcgttgcgct
     6781 cactgcccgc tttccagtcg ggaaacctgt cgtgccagct gcattaatga atcggccaac
     6841 gcgcggggag aggcggtttg cgtattgggc gctcttccgc ttcctcgctc actgactcgc
     6901 tgcgctcggt cgttcggctg cggcgagcgg tatcagctca ctcaaaggcg gtaatacggt
     6961 tatccacaga atcaggggat aacgcaggaa agaacatgtg agcaaaaggc cagcaaaagg
     7021 ccaggaaccg taaaaaggcc gcgttgctgg cgtttttcca taggctccgc ccccctgacg
     7081 agcatcacaa aaatcgacgc tcaagtcaga ggtggcgaaa cccgacagga ctataaagat
     7141 accaggcgtt tccccctgga agctccctcg tgcgctctcc tgttccgacc ctgccgctta
     7201 ccggatacct gtccgccttt ctcccttcgg gaagcgtggc gctttctcat agctcacgct
     7261 gtaggtatct cagttcggtg taggtcgttc gctccaagct gggctgtgtg cacgaacccc
     7321 ccgttcagcc cgaccgctgc gccttatccg gtaactatcg tcttgagtcc aacccggtaa
     7381 gacacgactt atcgccactg gcagcagcca ctggtaacag gattagcaga gcgaggtatg
     7441 taggcggtgc tacagagttc ttgaagtggt ggcctaacta cggctacact agaagaacag
     7501 tatttggtat ctgcgctctg ctgaagccag ttaccttcgg aaaaagagtt ggtagctctt
     7561 gatccggcaa acaaaccacc gctggtagcg gtggtttttt tgtttgcaag cagcagatta
     7621 cgcgcagaaa aaaaggatct caagaagatc ctttgatctt ttctacgggg tctgacgctc
     7681 agtggaacga aaactcacgt taagggattt tggtcatgag attatcaaaa aggatcttca
     7741 cctagatcct tttaaattaa aaatgaagtt ttaaatcaat ctaaagtata tatgagtaaa
     7801 cttggtctga cagttaccaa tgcttaatca gtgaggcacc tatctcagcg atctgtctat
     7861 ttcgttcatc catagttgcc tgactccccg tcgtgtagat aactacgata cgggagggct
     7921 taccatctgg ccccagtgct gcaatgatac cgcgagaccc acgctcaccg gctccagatt
     7981 tatcagcaat aaaccagcca gccggaaggg ccgagcgcag aagtggtcct gcaactttat
     8041 ccgcctccat ccagtctatt aattgttgcc gggaagctag agtaagtagt tcgccagtta
     8101 atagtttgcg caacgttgtt gccattgcta caggcatcgt ggtgtcacgc tcgtcgtttg
     8161 gtatggcttc attcagctcc ggttcccaac gatcaaggcg agttacatga tcccccatgt
     8221 tgtgcaaaaa agcggttagc tccttcggtc ctccgatcgt tgtcagaagt aagttggccg
     8281 cagtgttatc actcatggtt atggcagcac tgcataattc tcttactgtc atgccatccg
     8341 taagatgctt ttctgtgact ggtgagtact caaccaagtc attctgagaa tagtgtatgc
     8401 ggcgaccgag ttgctcttgc ccggcgtcaa tacgggataa taccgcgcca catagcagaa
     8461 ctttaaaagt gctcatcatt ggaaaacgtt cttcggggcg aaaactctca aggatcttac
     8521 cgctgttgag atccagttcg atgtaaccca ctcgtgcacc caactgatct tcagcatctt
     8581 ttactttcac cagcgtttct gggtgagcaa aaacaggaag gcaaaatgcc gcaaaaaagg
     8641 gaataagggc gacacggaaa tgttgaatac tcatactctt cctttttcaa tattattgaa
     8701 gcatttatca gggttattgt ctcatgagcg gatacatatt tgaatgtatt tagaaaaata
     8761 aacaaatagg ggttccgcgc acatttcccc gaaaagtgcc acctgggtcc ttttcatcac
     8821 gtgctataaa aataattata atttaaattt tttaatataa atatataaat taaaaataga
     8881 aagtaaaaaa agaaattaaa gaaaaaatag tttttgtttt ccgaagatgt aaaagactct
     8941 agggggatcg ccaacaaata ctacctttta tcttgctctt cctgctctca ggtattaatg
     9001 ccgaattgtt tcatcttgtc tgtgtagaag accacacacg aaaatcctgt gattttacat
     9061 tttacttatc gttaatcgaa tgtatatcta tttaatctgc ttttcttgtc taataaatat
     9121 atatgtaaag tacgcttttt gttgaaattt tttaaacctt tgtttatttt tttttcttca
     9181 ttccgtaact cttctacctt ctttatttac tttctaaaat ccaaatacaa aacataaaaa
     9241 taaataaaca cagagtaaat tcccaaatta ttccatcatt aaaagatacg aggcgcgtgt
     9301 aagttacagg caagcgatcc gtctaagaaa ccattattat catgacatta acctataaaa
     9361 ataggcgtat cacgaggccc tttcgtctcg cgcgtttcgg tgatgacggt gaaaacctct
     9421 gacacatgca gctcccggag acggtcacag cttgtctgta agcggatgcc gggagcagac
     9481 aagcccgtca gggcgcgtca gcgggtgttg gcgggtgtcg gggctggctt aactatgcgg
     9541 catcagagca gattgtactg agagtgcacc atagatcacg acattactat atatataata
     9601 taggaagcat ttaatagaac agcatcgtaa tatatgtgta ctttgcagtt atgacgccag
     9661 atggcagtag tggaagatat tctttattga aaaatagctt gtcaccttac gtacaatctt
     9721 gatccggagc ttttcttttt ttgccgatta agaattaatt cggtcgaaaa aagaaaagga
     9781 gagggccaag agggagggca ttggtgacta ttgagcacgt gagtatacgt gattaagcac
     9841 acaaaggcag cttggagtat gtctgttatt aatttcacag gtagttctgg tccattggtg
     9901 aaagtttgcg gcttgcagag cacagaggcc gcagaatgtg ctctagattc cgatgctgac
     9961 ttgctgggta ttatatgtgt gcccaataga aagagaacaa ttgacccggt tattgcaagg
    10021 aaaatttcaa gtcttgtaaa agcatataaa aatagttcag gcactccgaa atacttggtt
    10081 ggcgtgtttc gtaatcaacc taaggaggat gttttggctc tggtcaatga ttacggcatt
    10141 gatatcgtcc aactgcatgg agatgagtcg tggcaagaat accaagagtt cctcggtttg
    10201 ccagttatta aaagactcgt atttccaaaa gactgcaaca tactactcag tgcagcttca
    10261 cagaaacctc attcgtttat tcccttgttt gattcagaag caggtgggac aggtgaactt
    10321 ttggattgga actcgatttc tgactgggtt ggaaggcaag agagccccga aagcttacat
    10381 tttatgttag ctggtggact gacgccagaa aatgttggtg atgcgcttag attaaatggc
    10441 gttattggtg ttgatgtaag cggaggtgtg gagacaaatg gtgtaaaaga ctctaacaaa
    10501 atagcaaatt tcgtcaaaaa tgctaagaaa taggttatta ctgagtagta tttatttaag
    10561 tattgtttgt gcacttgccg atctatgcgg tgtgaaatac cgcacagatg cgtaaggaga
    10621 aaataccgca tcaggaaatt gtaagcgtta atattttgtt aaaattcgcg ttaaattttt
    10681 gttaaatcag ctcatttttt aaccaatagg ccgaaatcgg caaaatccct tataaatcaa
    10741 aagaatagac cgagataggg tnnnnnnnnn nnnnnnnnnn nnnnnnnnnn nnnnnnnnaa
    10801 agaacgtgga ctccaacgtc aaaggnnnnn nnnnnnnnnn nnnnnnnnnn nnnnnnnnnn
    10861 nnnnnnnnnn nnnntnnnnn nnnnnnnnnn nnnnnnnnnn nnnnnnnnnn nnnnnnnnnn
    10921 nnnnnnnnnn nnnnnnnnnn nnnnnnnnnn nnnnnnnnnn nnnnnngnnn nnnnnnnnnn
    10981 nnnnnnnnnn nnnnnnnnnn nnnnnnnnnn nnnnnnnnnn nnnnnnnnnn nnnnnnnnnn
    11041 nnnnnnnnnn nnnnnnnnnn nnnnnnnnnn nnnnnnnnnn nnnnnnnnnn nccattcgcc
    11101 attcaggctg cgcaactgtt gggaagggcg atcggtgcgg gcctcttcgc tattacgcca
    11161 gctggcgaaa gggggatgtg ctgcaaggcg attaagttgg gtaacgccag ggttttccca
    11221 gtcacgacgt tgtaaaacga cggccagtga gcgcgcgtaa tacgactcac tatagggcga
    11281 attgggtacc ttttcttttt ttgcggtcac ccccatgtgg cgggga
//
