# Supplementary material for: Establishing Probiotic Saccharomyces boulardii as a Model Organism for Synthesis and Delivery of Biomolecules
Source: bioRxiv preprint, doi:10.1101/2020.01.22.915389, version 1 (2020-01-23)
Supplement: Supplementary File 1 - Plasmids [file 915389_file03.zip › Supplementary File S1 - Plasmids/ISA187 INT 1 gRNA for LbCas12a SNR52 2 ColE1 AmpR NatR.gb]

LOCUS       ISA187_INT_1,_gRNA_for_ 4697 bp ds-DNA     circular     21-JAN-2020
DEFINITION  .
FEATURES             Location/Qualifiers
     rep_origin      join(3931..4697,1..196)
                     /label="2micron"
                     /ApEinfo_revcolor=#d6b295
                     /ApEinfo_fwdcolor=#d6b295
     misc_feature    2271..2539
                     /label="SNR52 RNA pol3"
                     /ApEinfo_revcolor=#c6c9d1
                     /ApEinfo_fwdcolor=#c6c9d1
     misc_feature    2560..2582
                     /label="INT site1"
                     /ApEinfo_revcolor=#d6b295
                     /ApEinfo_fwdcolor=#d6b295
     CDS             complement(344..1201)
                     /label="AmpR"
                     /ApEinfo_revcolor=#9f4240
                     /ApEinfo_fwdcolor=#9f4240
     misc_feature    2124..2266
                     /label="ConS"
                     /ApEinfo_revcolor=#ffef86
                     /ApEinfo_fwdcolor=#ffef86
     misc_feature    2607..2749
                     /label="Con1"
                     /ApEinfo_revcolor=#ffef86
                     /ApEinfo_fwdcolor=#ffef86
     rep_origin      complement(1333..2096)
                     /label="ColE1"
                     /ApEinfo_revcolor=#7f7f7f
                     /ApEinfo_fwdcolor=#7f7f7f
     terminator      complement(247..343)
                     /label="AmpR Terminator"
                     /ApEinfo_revcolor=#f58a5e
                     /ApEinfo_fwdcolor=#f58a5e
     CDS             3152..3724
                     /label="NAT (Nourseothricin Acetyltransferase)"
                     /ApEinfo_revcolor=#d59687
                     /ApEinfo_fwdcolor=#d59687
     promoter        2773..3149
                     /label="AgTEF Promoter"
                     /ApEinfo_revcolor=#b4abac
                     /ApEinfo_fwdcolor=#b4abac
     misc_feature    2583..2602
                     /label="SUP4 3' Terminator"
                     /ApEinfo_revcolor=#ffef86
                     /ApEinfo_fwdcolor=#ffef86
     misc_feature    2540..2559
                     /label="LbCpf1 directed repeat"
                     /ApEinfo_revcolor=#c7b0e3
                     /ApEinfo_fwdcolor=#c7b0e3
     terminator      3725..3926
                     /label="AgTEF Terminator"
                     /ApEinfo_revcolor=#b4abac
                     /ApEinfo_fwdcolor=#b4abac
     promoter        complement(1202..1332)
                     /label="AmpR Promoter"
                     /ApEinfo_revcolor=#f58a5e
                     /ApEinfo_fwdcolor=#f58a5e
     rep_origin      197..234
                     /label="FRT site"
                     /ApEinfo_revcolor=#b4abac
                     /ApEinfo_fwdcolor=#b4abac
ORIGIN
        1 tgcaagttca aggagcgaaa ggtggatggg taggttatat agggatatag cacagagata
       61 tatagcaaag agatactttt gagcaatgtt tgtggaagcg gtattcgcaa tattttagta
      121 gctcgttaca gtccggtgcg tttttggttt tttgaaagtg cgtcatcaga gcgcttttgg
      181 ttttcaaaag cgctctgaag ttcctatact ttctagctag agaataggaa cttcccgagc
      241 ggccgcgatt atcaaaaagg atcttcacct agatcctttt aaattaaaaa tgaagtttta
      301 aatcaatcta aagtatatat gagtaaactt ggtctgacag ttaccaatgc ttaatcagtg
      361 aggcacctat ctcagcgatc tgtctatttc gttcatccat agttgcctga ctccccgtcg
      421 tgtagataac tacgatacgg gagggcttac catctggccc cagtgctgca atgataccgc
      481 gggacccacg ctcaccggct ccagatttat cagcaataaa ccagccagcc ggaagggccg
      541 agcgcagaag tggtcctgca actttatccg cctccatcca gtctattaat tgttgccggg
      601 aagctagagt aagtagttcg ccagttaata gtttgcgcaa cgttgttgcc attgctacag
      661 gcatcgtggt gtcacgctcg tcgtttggta tggcttcatt cagctccggt tcccaacgat
      721 caaggcgagt tacatgatcc cccatgttgt gcaaaaaagc ggttagctcc ttcggtcctc
      781 cgatcgttgt cagaagtaag ttggccgcag tgttatcact catggttatg gcagcactgc
      841 ataattctct tactgtcatg ccatccgtaa gatgcttttc tgtgactggt gagtactcaa
      901 ccaagtcatt ctgagaatag tgtatgcggc gaccgagttg ctcttgcccg gcgtcaatac
      961 gggataatac cgcgccacat agcagaactt taaaagtgct catcattgga aaacgttctt
     1021 cggggcgaaa actctcaagg atcttaccgc tgttgagatc cagttcgatg taacccactc
     1081 gtgcacccaa ctgatcttca gcatctttta ctttcaccag cgtttctggg tgagcaaaaa
     1141 caggaaggca aaatgccgca aaaaagggaa taagggcgac acggaaatgt tgaatactca
     1201 tactcttcct ttttcaatat tattgaagca tttatcaggg ttattgtctc atgagcggat
     1261 acatatttga atgtatttag aaaaataaac aaataggggt tccgcgcaca tttccccgaa
     1321 aagtgccacc tgtcatgacc aaaatccctt aacgtgagtt ttcgttccac tgagcgtcag
     1381 accccgtaga aaagatcaaa ggatcttctt gagatccttt ttttctgcgc gtaatctgct
     1441 gcttgcaaac aaaaaaacca ccgctaccag cggtggtttg tttgccggat caagagctac
     1501 caactctttt tccgaaggta actggcttca gcagagcgca gataccaaat actgttcttc
     1561 tagtgtagcc gtagttaggc caccacttca agaactctgt agcaccgcct acatacctcg
     1621 ctctgctaat cctgttacca gtggctgctg ccagtggcga taagtcgtgt cttaccgggt
     1681 tggactcaag acgatagtta ccggataagg cgcagcggtc gggctgaacg gggggttcgt
     1741 gcacacagcc cagcttggag cgaacgacct acaccgaact gagataccta cagcgtgagc
     1801 tatgagaaag cgccacgctt cccgaaggga gaaaggcgga caggtatccg gtaagcggca
     1861 gggtcggaac aggagagcgc acgagggagc ttccaggggg aaacgcctgg tatctttata
     1921 gtcctgtcgg gtttcgccac ctctgacttg agcgtcgatt tttgtgatgc tcgtcagggg
     1981 ggcggagcct atggaaaaac gccagcaacg cggccttttt acggttcctg gccttttgct
     2041 ggccttttgc tcacatgttc tttcctgcgt tatcccctga ttctgtggat aaccgtgcgg
     2101 ccgcccctga attcgcatct agatggtaga gccacaaaca gccggtacaa gcaacgatct
     2161 ccaggaccat ctgaatcatg cgcggatgac acgaactcac gacggcgatc acagacatta
     2221 acccacagta cagacactgc gacaacgtgg caattcgtcg caatacaacg tctttgaaaa
     2281 gataatgtat gattatgctt tcactcatat ttatacagaa acttgatgtt ttctttcgag
     2341 tatatacaag gttattacat gtacgtttga agtacaactc tagattttgt agtgccctct
     2401 tgggctagcg gtaaaggtgc gcattttttc acaccctaca atgttctgtt caaaagattt
     2461 tggtcaaacg ctgtagaagt gaaagttggt gcgcatgttt cggcgttcga aacttctccg
     2521 cagtgaaaga taaatgatcA ATTTCTACTA AGTGTAGATT CTTCCTTCCC GTTATACTTT
     2581 GTttttTTTG TTTTTTATGT CTacgaacgg ggtcatcacg gctcatcatg cgccaaacaa
     2641 atgtgtgcaa tacacgctcg gatgactgca tgatgaccgc actgactggg gacagcagat
     2701 ccacctaagc ctgtgagaga agcagacacc cgacagatca aggcagttaa ctagtgcact
     2761 gcagtacagt ttagcttgcc tcgtccccgc cgggtcaccc ggccagcgac atggaggccc
     2821 agaataccct ccttgacagt cttgacgtgc gcagctcagg ggcatgatgt gactgtcgcc
     2881 cgtacattta gcccatacat ccccatgtat aatcatttgc atccatacat tttgatggcc
     2941 gcacggcgcg aagcaaaaat tacggctcct cgctccagac ctgcgagcag ggaaacgctc
     3001 ccctcacaga cgcgttgaat tgtccccacg ccgcgcccct gtagagaaat ataaaaggtt
     3061 aggatttgcc actgaggttc ttctttcata tacttccttt taaaatcttg ctaggataca
     3121 gttctcacat cacatccgaa cataaacaaa aatgggtact accttagatg atacagccta
     3181 cagatacaga acatcagtcc ctggtgatgc tgaagcaatt gaggctttag acggttcatt
     3241 caccaccgac accgtcttta gagtaaccgc caccggtgat ggatttacct taagagaagt
     3301 cccagtcgac cctccattaa ctaaagtctt tccagatgat gaatctgatg acgaaagcga
     3361 cgacggagaa gatggtgacc cagattcaag aactttcgta gcatacggtg atgacggtga
     3421 tttggctggt tttgtagtcg tttcttattc aggttggaat agaaggttga ccgttgaaga
     3481 tatagaagtc gccccagagc atagaggtca tggtgtagga agagctttga tgggtttggc
     3541 tacagaattt gcaagagaga gaggagccgg tcatttatgg ttagaagtta ctaatgttaa
     3601 cgcccctgct atccatgctt atagaagaat gggtttcaca ttatgtggtt tagatactgc
     3661 tttatatgat ggaacagcat ctgacggtga acaggccttg tatatgtcta tgccttgccc
     3721 ttaaagtaac tgacaataaa aagattcttg ttttcaagaa cttgtcattt gtatagtttt
     3781 tttatattgt agttgttcta ttttaatcaa atgttagcgt gatttatatt ttttttcgcc
     3841 tcgacatcat ctgcccagat gcgaagttaa gtgcgcagaa agtaatatca tgcgtcaatc
     3901 gtatgtgaat gctggtcgct atactggagt aacgaagcat ctgtgcttca ttttgtagaa
     3961 caaaaatgca acgcgagagc gctaattttt caaacaaaga atctgagctg catttttaca
     4021 gaacagaaat gcaacgcgaa agcgctattt taccaacgaa gaatctgtgc ttcatttttg
     4081 taaaacaaaa atgcaacgcg agagcgctaa tttttcaaac aaagaatctg agctgcattt
     4141 ttacagaaca gaaatgcaac gcgagagcgc tattttacca acaaagaatc tatacttctt
     4201 ttttgttcta caaaaatgca tcccgagagc gctatttttc taacaaagca tcttagatta
     4261 ctttttttct cctttgtgcg ctctataatg cagtctcttg ataacttttt gcactgtagg
     4321 tccgttaagg ttagaagaag gctactttgg tgtctatttt ctcttccata aaaaaagcct
     4381 gactccactt cccgcgttta ctgattacta gcgaagctgc gggtgcattt tttcaagata
     4441 aaggcatccc cgattatatt ctataccgat gtggattgcg catactttgt gaacagaaag
     4501 tgatagcgtt gatgattctt cattggtcag aaaattatga acggtttctt ctattttgtc
     4561 tctatatact acgtatagga aatgtttaca ttttcgtatt gttttcgatt cactctatga
     4621 atagttctta ctacaatttt tttgtctaaa gagtaatact agagataaac ataaaaaatg
     4681 tagaggtcga gtttaga
//
