# Supplementary material for: Establishing Probiotic Saccharomyces boulardii as a Model Organism for Synthesis and Delivery of Biomolecules
Source: bioRxiv preprint, doi:10.1101/2020.01.22.915389, version 1 (2020-01-23)
Supplement: Supplementary File 1 - Plasmids [file 915389_file03.zip › Supplementary File S1 - Plasmids/ISA214 INT 1 gRNA for SpCas9 KanMX 2 AmpR ColE1.gb]

LOCUS       ISA214_INT_1,_gRNA_for_ 5052 bp ds-DNA     circular     21-JAN-2020
DEFINITION  .
FEATURES             Location/Qualifiers
     promoter        4305..4681
                     /label="AgTEF Promoter"
                     /ApEinfo_revcolor=#b4abac
                     /ApEinfo_fwdcolor=#b4abac
     tRNA            3792..3882
                     /label="tRNA Phe"
                     /ApEinfo_revcolor=#ff9ccd
                     /ApEinfo_fwdcolor=#ff9ccd
     rep_origin      1611..1648
                     /label="FRT site"
                     /ApEinfo_revcolor=#b4abac
                     /ApEinfo_fwdcolor=#b4abac
     terminator      complement(1661..1757)
                     /label="AmpR Terminator"
                     /ApEinfo_revcolor=#f58a5e
                     /ApEinfo_fwdcolor=#f58a5e
     misc_feature    3953..3972
                     /label="Cas9 gRNA INT site 1"
                     /ApEinfo_revcolor=#9eafd2
                     /ApEinfo_fwdcolor=#9eafd2
     protein_bind    complement(4133..4138)
                     /label="BsaI"
                     /ApEinfo_revcolor=#b1ff67
                     /ApEinfo_fwdcolor=#b1ff67
     rep_origin      complement(2747..3510)
                     /label="ColE1"
                     /ApEinfo_revcolor=#7f7f7f
                     /ApEinfo_fwdcolor=#7f7f7f
     promoter        complement(2616..2746)
                     /label="AmpR Promoter"
                     /ApEinfo_revcolor=#f58a5e
                     /ApEinfo_fwdcolor=#f58a5e
     CDS             join(4684..5052,1..441)
                     /label="KanR"
                     /ApEinfo_revcolor=#c7b0e3
                     /ApEinfo_fwdcolor=#c7b0e3
     terminator      4053..4127
                     /label="tSNR52"
                     /ApEinfo_revcolor=#d59687
                     /ApEinfo_fwdcolor=#d59687
     misc_feature    3883..3952
                     /label="HDV Ribozyme"
                     /ApEinfo_revcolor=#84b0dc
                     /ApEinfo_fwdcolor=#84b0dc
     protein_bind    3681..3686
                     /label="BsaI"
                     /ApEinfo_revcolor=#b1ff67
                     /ApEinfo_fwdcolor=#b1ff67
     promoter        3692..3791
                     /label="tRNA Phe Promoter"
                     /ApEinfo_revcolor=#faac61
                     /ApEinfo_fwdcolor=#faac61
     protein_bind    3688..3691
                     /label="BsaI"
                     /ApEinfo_revcolor=#b1ff67
                     /ApEinfo_fwdcolor=#b1ff67
     rep_origin      648..1610
                     /label="2micron"
                     /ApEinfo_revcolor=#d6b295
                     /ApEinfo_fwdcolor=#d6b295
     misc_feature    4139..4281
                     /label="Con1"
                     /ApEinfo_revcolor=#ffef86
                     /ApEinfo_fwdcolor=#ffef86
     misc_RNA        3973..4052
                     /label="sgRNA"
                     /ApEinfo_revcolor=#85dae9
                     /ApEinfo_fwdcolor=#85dae9
     CDS             complement(1758..2615)
                     /label="AmpR"
                     /ApEinfo_revcolor=#9f4240
                     /ApEinfo_fwdcolor=#9f4240
     protein_bind    complement(4128..4131)
                     /label="BsaI"
                     /ApEinfo_revcolor=#b1ff67
                     /ApEinfo_fwdcolor=#b1ff67
     protein_bind    complement(3949..3952)
                     /label="BsmBI"
                     /ApEinfo_revcolor=#b1ff67
                     /ApEinfo_fwdcolor=#b1ff67
     protein_bind    3973..3976
                     /label="BsmBI"
                     /ApEinfo_revcolor=#b1ff67
                     /ApEinfo_fwdcolor=#b1ff67
     terminator      442..643
                     /label="AgTEF Terminator"
                     /ApEinfo_revcolor=#b4abac
                     /ApEinfo_fwdcolor=#b4abac
     misc_feature    3538..3680
                     /label="ConS"
                     /ApEinfo_revcolor=#ffef86
                     /ApEinfo_fwdcolor=#ffef86
ORIGIN
        1 gtgttcctgc gccggttgca ttcgattcct gtttgtaatt gtccttttaa cagcgatcgc
       61 gtatttcgtc tggctcaggc gcaatcacga atgaataacg gtttggttga tgcgagtgat
      121 tttgatgacg agcgtaatgg ctggcctgtt gaacaagtct ggaaagaaat gcataagctt
      181 ttgccattct caccggattc agtcgtcact catggtgatt tctcacttga taaccttatt
      241 tttgacgagg ggaaattaat aggttgtatt gatgttggac gagtcggaat cgcagaccga
      301 taccaggatc ttgccatcct atggaactgc ctcggtgagt tttctccttc attacagaaa
      361 cggctttttc aaaaatatgg tattgataat cctgatatga ataaattgca gtttcatttg
      421 atgctcgatg agtttttcta aagtaactga caataaaaag attcttgttt tcaagaactt
      481 gtcatttgta tagttttttt atattgtagt tgttctattt taatcaaatg ttagcgtgat
      541 ttatattttt tttcgcctcg acatcatctg cccagatgcg aagttaagtg cgcagaaagt
      601 aatatcatgc gtcaatcgta tgtgaatgct ggtcgctata ctggagtaac gaagcatctg
      661 tgcttcattt tgtagaacaa aaatgcaacg cgagagcgct aatttttcaa acaaagaatc
      721 tgagctgcat ttttacagaa cagaaatgca acgcgaaagc gctattttac caacgaagaa
      781 tctgtgcttc atttttgtaa aacaaaaatg caacgcgaga gcgctaattt ttcaaacaaa
      841 gaatctgagc tgcattttta cagaacagaa atgcaacgcg agagcgctat tttaccaaca
      901 aagaatctat acttcttttt tgttctacaa aaatgcatcc cgagagcgct atttttctaa
      961 caaagcatct tagattactt tttttctcct ttgtgcgctc tataatgcag tctcttgata
     1021 actttttgca ctgtaggtcc gttaaggtta gaagaaggct actttggtgt ctattttctc
     1081 ttccataaaa aaagcctgac tccacttccc gcgtttactg attactagcg aagctgcggg
     1141 tgcatttttt caagataaag gcatccccga ttatattcta taccgatgtg gattgcgcat
     1201 actttgtgaa cagaaagtga tagcgttgat gattcttcat tggtcagaaa attatgaacg
     1261 gtttcttcta ttttgtctct atatactacg tataggaaat gtttacattt tcgtattgtt
     1321 ttcgattcac tctatgaata gttcttacta caattttttt gtctaaagag taatactaga
     1381 gataaacata aaaaatgtag aggtcgagtt tagatgcaag ttcaaggagc gaaaggtgga
     1441 tgggtaggtt atatagggat atagcacaga gatatatagc aaagagatac ttttgagcaa
     1501 tgtttgtgga agcggtattc gcaatatttt agtagctcgt tacagtccgg tgcgtttttg
     1561 gttttttgaa agtgcgtcat cagagcgctt ttggttttca aaagcgctct gaagttccta
     1621 tactttctag ctagagaata ggaacttccc gagcggccgc gattatcaaa aaggatcttc
     1681 acctagatcc ttttaaatta aaaatgaagt tttaaatcaa tctaaagtat atatgagtaa
     1741 acttggtctg acagttacca atgcttaatc agtgaggcac ctatctcagc gatctgtcta
     1801 tttcgttcat ccatagttgc ctgactcccc gtcgtgtaga taactacgat acgggagggc
     1861 ttaccatctg gccccagtgc tgcaatgata ccgcgggacc cacgctcacc ggctccagat
     1921 ttatcagcaa taaaccagcc agccggaagg gccgagcgca gaagtggtcc tgcaacttta
     1981 tccgcctcca tccagtctat taattgttgc cgggaagcta gagtaagtag ttcgccagtt
     2041 aatagtttgc gcaacgttgt tgccattgct acaggcatcg tggtgtcacg ctcgtcgttt
     2101 ggtatggctt cattcagctc cggttcccaa cgatcaaggc gagttacatg atcccccatg
     2161 ttgtgcaaaa aagcggttag ctccttcggt cctccgatcg ttgtcagaag taagttggcc
     2221 gcagtgttat cactcatggt tatggcagca ctgcataatt ctcttactgt catgccatcc
     2281 gtaagatgct tttctgtgac tggtgagtac tcaaccaagt cattctgaga atagtgtatg
     2341 cggcgaccga gttgctcttg cccggcgtca atacgggata ataccgcgcc acatagcaga
     2401 actttaaaag tgctcatcat tggaaaacgt tcttcggggc gaaaactctc aaggatctta
     2461 ccgctgttga gatccagttc gatgtaaccc actcgtgcac ccaactgatc ttcagcatct
     2521 tttactttca ccagcgtttc tgggtgagca aaaacaggaa ggcaaaatgc cgcaaaaaag
     2581 ggaataaggg cgacacggaa atgttgaata ctcatactct tcctttttca atattattga
     2641 agcatttatc agggttattg tctcatgagc ggatacatat ttgaatgtat ttagaaaaat
     2701 aaacaaatag gggttccgcg cacatttccc cgaaaagtgc cacctgtcat gaccaaaatc
     2761 ccttaacgtg agttttcgtt ccactgagcg tcagaccccg tagaaaagat caaaggatct
     2821 tcttgagatc ctttttttct gcgcgtaatc tgctgcttgc aaacaaaaaa accaccgcta
     2881 ccagcggtgg tttgtttgcc ggatcaagag ctaccaactc tttttccgaa ggtaactggc
     2941 ttcagcagag cgcagatacc aaatactgtt cttctagtgt agccgtagtt aggccaccac
     3001 ttcaagaact ctgtagcacc gcctacatac ctcgctctgc taatcctgtt accagtggct
     3061 gctgccagtg gcgataagtc gtgtcttacc gggttggact caagacgata gttaccggat
     3121 aaggcgcagc ggtcgggctg aacggggggt tcgtgcacac agcccagctt ggagcgaacg
     3181 acctacaccg aactgagata cctacagcgt gagctatgag aaagcgccac gcttcccgaa
     3241 gggagaaagg cggacaggta tccggtaagc ggcagggtcg gaacaggaga gcgcacgagg
     3301 gagcttccag ggggaaacgc ctggtatctt tatagtcctg tcgggtttcg ccacctctga
     3361 cttgagcgtc gatttttgtg atgctcgtca ggggggcgga gcctatggaa aaacgccagc
     3421 aacgcggcct ttttacggtt cctggccttt tgctggcctt ttgctcacat gttctttcct
     3481 gcgttatccc ctgattctgt ggataaccgt gcggccgccc ctgaattcgc atctagatgg
     3541 tagagccaca aacagccggt acaagcaacg atctccagga ccatctgaat catgcgcgga
     3601 tgacacgaac tcacgacggc gatcacagac attaacccac agtacagaca ctgcgacaac
     3661 gtggcaattc gtcgcaatac ggtctccaac gatgtgcttc agtattacat tttttgcctt
     3721 caacgccttg attgttctat ttttgctaat aataaatcta tttcatcgga ctaaaagtcc
     3781 attagttgta agcggattta gctcagttgg gagagcgcca gactgaagaa aaacttcggt
     3841 caagtcatct ggaggtcctg tgttcgatcc acagaattcg cagatggccg gcatggtccc
     3901 agcctcctcg ctggcgccgg ctgggcaaca ccttcgggtg gcgaatggga ctACTCCTGG
     3961 GAGAGAACAT TCgttttaga gctagaaata gcaagttaaa ataaggctag tccgttatca
     4021 acttgaaaaa gtggcaccga gtcggtgctt tttttatttt ttgtcactat tgttatgtaa
     4081 aatgccacct ctgacagtat ggaacgcaaa cttctgtcta gtggatagct gtgagaccac
     4141 ggggtcatca cggctcatca tgcgccaaac aaatgtgtgc aatacacgct cggatgactg
     4201 catgatgacc gcactgactg gggacagcag atccacctaa gcctgtgaga gaagcagaca
     4261 cccgacagat caaggcagtt aactagtgca ctgcagtaca gtttagcttg cctcgtcccc
     4321 gccgggtcac ccggccagcg acatggaggc ccagaatacc ctccttgaca gtcttgacgt
     4381 gcgcagctca ggggcatgat gtgactgtcg cccgtacatt tagcccatac atccccatgt
     4441 ataatcattt gcatccatac attttgatgg ccgcacggcg cgaagcaaaa attacggctc
     4501 ctcgctccag acctgcgagc agggaaacgc tcccctcaca gacgcgttga attgtcccca
     4561 cgccgcgccc ctgtagagaa atataaaagg ttaggatttg ccactgaggt tcttctttca
     4621 tatacttcct tttaaaatct tgctaggata cagttctcac atcacatccg aacataaaca
     4681 aaaatgggta aggaaaagac tcacgtttcg aggccgcgat taaattccaa catggatgct
     4741 gatttatatg ggtataaatg ggctcgcgat aatgtcgggc aatcaggtgc gacaatctat
     4801 cgattgtatg ggaagcccga tgcgccagag ttgtttctga aacatggcaa aggtagcgtt
     4861 gccaatgatg ttacagatga gatggtcaga ctaaactggc tgacggaatt tatgcctctt
     4921 ccgaccatca agcattttat ccgtactcct gatgatgcat ggttactcac cactgcgatc
     4981 cccggcaaaa cagcattcca ggtattagaa gaatatcctg attcaggtga aaatattgtt
     5041 gatgcgctgg ca
//
