# Supplementary material for: Establishing Probiotic Saccharomyces boulardii as a Model Organism for Synthesis and Delivery of Biomolecules
Source: bioRxiv preprint, doi:10.1101/2020.01.22.915389, version 1 (2020-01-23)
Supplement: Supplementary File 1 - Plasmids [file 915389_file03.zip › Supplementary File S1 - Plasmids/ISA217 INT 2 gRNA for SpCas9 KanMX 2 AmpR ColE1.gb]

LOCUS       ISA217_INT_2,_gRNA_for_ 5052 bp ds-DNA     circular     21-JAN-2020
DEFINITION  .
FEATURES             Location/Qualifiers
     protein_bind    3973..3976
                     /label="BsmBI"
                     /ApEinfo_revcolor=#b1ff67
                     /ApEinfo_fwdcolor=#b1ff67
     misc_feature    3538..3680
                     /label="ConS"
                     /ApEinfo_revcolor=#ffef86
                     /ApEinfo_fwdcolor=#ffef86
     protein_bind    complement(3949..3952)
                     /label="BsmBI"
                     /ApEinfo_revcolor=#b1ff67
                     /ApEinfo_fwdcolor=#b1ff67
     tRNA            3792..3882
                     /label="tRNA Phe"
                     /ApEinfo_revcolor=#ff9ccd
                     /ApEinfo_fwdcolor=#ff9ccd
     protein_bind    complement(4133..4138)
                     /label="BsaI"
                     /ApEinfo_revcolor=#b1ff67
                     /ApEinfo_fwdcolor=#b1ff67
     misc_feature    4139..4281
                     /label="Con1"
                     /ApEinfo_revcolor=#ffef86
                     /ApEinfo_fwdcolor=#ffef86
     rep_origin      648..1610
                     /label="2micron"
                     /ApEinfo_revcolor=#d6b295
                     /ApEinfo_fwdcolor=#d6b295
     misc_feature    3953..3972
                     /label="Cas9 gRNA INT site 4"
                     /ApEinfo_revcolor=#b4abac
                     /ApEinfo_fwdcolor=#b4abac
     rep_origin      1611..1648
                     /label="FRT site"
                     /ApEinfo_revcolor=#b4abac
                     /ApEinfo_fwdcolor=#b4abac
     rep_origin      complement(2747..3510)
                     /label="ColE1"
                     /ApEinfo_revcolor=#7f7f7f
                     /ApEinfo_fwdcolor=#7f7f7f
     promoter        4305..4681
                     /label="AgTEF Promoter"
                     /ApEinfo_revcolor=#b4abac
                     /ApEinfo_fwdcolor=#b4abac
     protein_bind    3681..3686
                     /label="BsaI"
                     /ApEinfo_revcolor=#b1ff67
                     /ApEinfo_fwdcolor=#b1ff67
     protein_bind    3688..3691
                     /label="BsaI"
                     /ApEinfo_revcolor=#b1ff67
                     /ApEinfo_fwdcolor=#b1ff67
     terminator      442..643
                     /label="AgTEF Terminator"
                     /ApEinfo_revcolor=#b4abac
                     /ApEinfo_fwdcolor=#b4abac
     promoter        3692..3791
                     /label="tRNA Phe Promoter"
                     /ApEinfo_revcolor=#faac61
                     /ApEinfo_fwdcolor=#faac61
     misc_RNA        3973..4052
                     /label="sgRNA"
                     /ApEinfo_revcolor=#85dae9
                     /ApEinfo_fwdcolor=#85dae9
     CDS             join(4684..5052,1..441)
                     /label="KanR"
                     /ApEinfo_revcolor=#c7b0e3
                     /ApEinfo_fwdcolor=#c7b0e3
     misc_feature    3883..3952
                     /label="HDV Ribozyme"
                     /ApEinfo_revcolor=#84b0dc
                     /ApEinfo_fwdcolor=#84b0dc
     terminator      complement(1661..1757)
                     /label="AmpR Terminator"
                     /ApEinfo_revcolor=#f58a5e
                     /ApEinfo_fwdcolor=#f58a5e
     protein_bind    complement(4128..4131)
                     /label="BsaI"
                     /ApEinfo_revcolor=#b1ff67
                     /ApEinfo_fwdcolor=#b1ff67
     promoter        complement(2616..2746)
                     /label="AmpR Promoter"
                     /ApEinfo_revcolor=#f58a5e
                     /ApEinfo_fwdcolor=#f58a5e
     CDS             complement(1758..2615)
                     /label="AmpR"
                     /ApEinfo_revcolor=#9f4240
                     /ApEinfo_fwdcolor=#9f4240
     terminator      4053..4127
                     /label="tSNR52"
                     /ApEinfo_revcolor=#d59687
                     /ApEinfo_fwdcolor=#d59687
ORIGIN
        1 gtgttcctgc gccggttgca ttcgattcct gtttgtaatt gtccttttaa cagcgatcgc
       61 gtatttcgtc tggctcaggc gcaatcacga atgaataacg gtttggttga tgcgagtgat
      121 tttgatgacg agcgtaatgg ctggcctgtt gaacaagtct ggaaagaaat gcataagctt
      181 ttgccattct caccggattc agtcgtcact catggtgatt tctcacttga taaccttatt
      241 tttgacgagg ggaaattaat aggttgtatt gatgttggac gagtcggaat cgcagaccga
      301 taccaggatc ttgccatcct atggaactgc ctcggtgagt tttctccttc attacagaaa
      361 cggctttttc aaaaatatgg tattgataat cctgatatga ataaattgca gtttcatttg
      421 atgctcgatg agtttttcta aagtaactga caataaaaag attcttgttt tcaagaactt
      481 gtcatttgta tagttttttt atattgtagt tgttctattt taatcaaatg ttagcgtgat
      541 ttatattttt tttcgcctcg acatcatctg cccagatgcg aagttaagtg cgcagaaagt
      601 aatatcatgc gtcaatcgta tgtgaatgct ggtcgctata ctggagtaac gaagcatctg
      661 tgcttcattt tgtagaacaa aaatgcaacg cgagagcgct aatttttcaa acaaagaatc
      721 tgagctgcat ttttacagaa cagaaatgca acgcgaaagc gctattttac caacgaagaa
      781 tctgtgcttc atttttgtaa aacaaaaatg caacgcgaga gcgctaattt ttcaaacaaa
      841 gaatctgagc tgcattttta cagaacagaa atgcaacgcg agagcgctat tttaccaaca
      901 aagaatctat acttcttttt tgttctacaa aaatgcatcc cgagagcgct atttttctaa
      961 caaagcatct tagattactt tttttctcct ttgtgcgctc tataatgcag tctcttgata
     1021 actttttgca ctgtaggtcc gttaaggtta gaagaaggct actttggtgt ctattttctc
     1081 ttccataaaa aaagcctgac tccacttccc gcgtttactg attactagcg aagctgcggg
     1141 tgcatttttt caagataaag gcatccccga ttatattcta taccgatgtg gattgcgcat
     1201 actttgtgaa cagaaagtga tagcgttgat gattcttcat tggtcagaaa attatgaacg
     1261 gtttcttcta ttttgtctct atatactacg tataggaaat gtttacattt tcgtattgtt
     1321 ttcgattcac tctatgaata gttcttacta caattttttt gtctaaagag taatactaga
     1381 gataaacata aaaaatgtag aggtcgagtt tagatgcaag ttcaaggagc gaaaggtgga
     1441 tgggtaggtt atatagggat atagcacaga gatatatagc aaagagatac ttttgagcaa
     1501 tgtttgtgga agcggtattc gcaatatttt agtagctcgt tacagtccgg tgcgtttttg
     1561 gttttttgaa agtgcgtcat cagagcgctt ttggttttca aaagcgctct gaagttccta
     1621 tactttctag ctagagaata ggaacttccc gagcggccgc gattatcaaa aaggatcttc
     1681 acctagatcc ttttaaatta aaaatgaagt tttaaatcaa tctaaagtat atatgagtaa
     1741 acttggtctg acagttacca atgcttaatc agtgaggcac ctatctcagc gatctgtcta
     1801 tttcgttcat ccatagttgc ctgactcccc gtcgtgtaga taactacgat acgggagggc
     1861 ttaccatctg gccccagtgc tgcaatgata ccgcgggacc cacgctcacc ggctccagat
     1921 ttatcagcaa taaaccagcc agccggaagg gccgagcgca gaagtggtcc tgcaacttta
     1981 tccgcctcca tccagtctat taattgttgc cgggaagcta gagtaagtag ttcgccagtt
     2041 aatagtttgc gcaacgttgt tgccattgct acaggcatcg tggtgtcacg ctcgtcgttt
     2101 ggtatggctt cattcagctc cggttcccaa cgatcaaggc gagttacatg atcccccatg
     2161 ttgtgcaaaa aagcggttag ctccttcggt cctccgatcg ttgtcagaag taagttggcc
     2221 gcagtgttat cactcatggt tatggcagca ctgcataatt ctcttactgt catgccatcc
     2281 gtaagatgct tttctgtgac tggtgagtac tcaaccaagt cattctgaga atagtgtatg
     2341 cggcgaccga gttgctcttg cccggcgtca atacgggata ataccgcgcc acatagcaga
     2401 actttaaaag tgctcatcat tggaaaacgt tcttcggggc gaaaactctc aaggatctta
     2461 ccgctgttga gatccagttc gatgtaaccc actcgtgcac ccaactgatc ttcagcatct
     2521 tttactttca ccagcgtttc tgggtgagca aaaacaggaa ggcaaaatgc cgcaaaaaag
     2581 ggaataaggg cgacacggaa atgttgaata ctcatactct tcctttttca atattattga
     2641 agcatttatc agggttattg tctcatgagc ggatacatat ttgaatgtat ttagaaaaat
     2701 aaacaaatag gggttccgcg cacatttccc cgaaaagtgc cacctgtcat gaccaaaatc
     2761 ccttaacgtg agttttcgtt ccactgagcg tcagaccccg tagaaaagat caaaggatct
     2821 tcttgagatc ctttttttct gcgcgtaatc tgctgcttgc aaacaaaaaa accaccgcta
     2881 ccagcggtgg tttgtttgcc ggatcaagag ctaccaactc tttttccgaa ggtaactggc
     2941 ttcagcagag cgcagatacc aaatactgtt cttctagtgt agccgtagtt aggccaccac
     3001 ttcaagaact ctgtagcacc gcctacatac ctcgctctgc taatcctgtt accagtggct
     3061 gctgccagtg gcgataagtc gtgtcttacc gggttggact caagacgata gttaccggat
     3121 aaggcgcagc ggtcgggctg aacggggggt tcgtgcacac agcccagctt ggagcgaacg
     3181 acctacaccg aactgagata cctacagcgt gagctatgag aaagcgccac gcttcccgaa
     3241 gggagaaagg cggacaggta tccggtaagc ggcagggtcg gaacaggaga gcgcacgagg
     3301 gagcttccag ggggaaacgc ctggtatctt tatagtcctg tcgggtttcg ccacctctga
     3361 cttgagcgtc gatttttgtg atgctcgtca ggggggcgga gcctatggaa aaacgccagc
     3421 aacgcggcct ttttacggtt cctggccttt tgctggcctt ttgctcacat gttctttcct
     3481 gcgttatccc ctgattctgt ggataaccgt gcggccgccc ctgaattcgc atctagatgg
     3541 tagagccaca aacagccggt acaagcaacg atctccagga ccatctgaat catgcgcgga
     3601 tgacacgaac tcacgacggc gatcacagac attaacccac agtacagaca ctgcgacaac
     3661 gtggcaattc gtcgcaatac ggtctccaac gatgtgcttc agtattacat tttttgcctt
     3721 caacgccttg attgttctat ttttgctaat aataaatcta tttcatcgga ctaaaagtcc
     3781 attagttgta agcggattta gctcagttgg gagagcgcca gactgaagaa aaacttcggt
     3841 caagtcatct ggaggtcctg tgttcgatcc acagaattcg cagatggccg gcatggtccc
     3901 agcctcctcg ctggcgccgg ctgggcaaca ccttcgggtg gcgaatggga ctACAAATGT
     3961 CAGAAATATG GCgttttaga gctagaaata gcaagttaaa ataaggctag tccgttatca
     4021 acttgaaaaa gtggcaccga gtcggtgctt tttttatttt ttgtcactat tgttatgtaa
     4081 aatgccacct ctgacagtat ggaacgcaaa cttctgtcta gtggatagct gtgagaccac
     4141 ggggtcatca cggctcatca tgcgccaaac aaatgtgtgc aatacacgct cggatgactg
     4201 catgatgacc gcactgactg gggacagcag atccacctaa gcctgtgaga gaagcagaca
     4261 cccgacagat caaggcagtt aactagtgca ctgcagtaca gtttagcttg cctcgtcccc
     4321 gccgggtcac ccggccagcg acatggaggc ccagaatacc ctccttgaca gtcttgacgt
     4381 gcgcagctca ggggcatgat gtgactgtcg cccgtacatt tagcccatac atccccatgt
     4441 ataatcattt gcatccatac attttgatgg ccgcacggcg cgaagcaaaa attacggctc
     4501 ctcgctccag acctgcgagc agggaaacgc tcccctcaca gacgcgttga attgtcccca
     4561 cgccgcgccc ctgtagagaa atataaaagg ttaggatttg ccactgaggt tcttctttca
     4621 tatacttcct tttaaaatct tgctaggata cagttctcac atcacatccg aacataaaca
     4681 aaaatgggta aggaaaagac tcacgtttcg aggccgcgat taaattccaa catggatgct
     4741 gatttatatg ggtataaatg ggctcgcgat aatgtcgggc aatcaggtgc gacaatctat
     4801 cgattgtatg ggaagcccga tgcgccagag ttgtttctga aacatggcaa aggtagcgtt
     4861 gccaatgatg ttacagatga gatggtcaga ctaaactggc tgacggaatt tatgcctctt
     4921 ccgaccatca agcattttat ccgtactcct gatgatgcat ggttactcac cactgcgatc
     4981 cccggcaaaa cagcattcca ggtattagaa gaatatcctg attcaggtga aaatattgtt
     5041 gatgcgctgg ca
//
