# Supplementary material for: Establishing Probiotic Saccharomyces boulardii as a Model Organism for Synthesis and Delivery of Biomolecules
Source: bioRxiv preprint, doi:10.1101/2020.01.22.915389, version 1 (2020-01-23)
Supplement: Supplementary File 1 - Plasmids [file 915389_file03.zip › Supplementary File S1 - Plasmids/ISA235 LbCas12a DR GFP dropout fot gRNA SNR52 2 ColE1 AmpR NatR.gb]

LOCUS       ISA235_LbCas12a_DR,_GFP 5700 bp ds-DNA     circular     21-JAN-2020
DEFINITION  .
FEATURES             Location/Qualifiers
     protein_bind    complement(2563..2568)
                     /label="BsaI"
                     /ApEinfo_revcolor=#b1ff67
                     /ApEinfo_fwdcolor=#b1ff67
     rep_origin      complement(1335..2098)
                     /label="ColE1"
                     /ApEinfo_revcolor=#7f7f7f
                     /ApEinfo_fwdcolor=#7f7f7f
     promoter        3778..4154
                     /label="AgTEF Promoter"
                     /ApEinfo_revcolor=#b4abac
                     /ApEinfo_fwdcolor=#b4abac
     CDS             4157..4729
                     /label="NAT (Nourseothricin Acetyltransferase)"
                     /ApEinfo_revcolor=#d59687
                     /ApEinfo_fwdcolor=#d59687
     misc_feature    3612..3754
                     /label="Con1"
                     /ApEinfo_revcolor=#ffef86
                     /ApEinfo_fwdcolor=#ffef86
     terminator      3452..3580
                     /label="BBa_B0015 Terminator"
                     /ApEinfo_revcolor=#b1ff67
                     /ApEinfo_fwdcolor=#b1ff67
     rep_origin      199..236
                     /label="FRT site"
                     /ApEinfo_revcolor=#b4abac
                     /ApEinfo_fwdcolor=#b4abac
     RBS             2699..2734
                     /label="sfGFP Ribosome Binding Site"
                     /ApEinfo_revcolor=#b1ff67
                     /ApEinfo_fwdcolor=#b1ff67
     misc_feature    2273..2541
                     /label="SNR52 RNA pol3"
                     /ApEinfo_revcolor=#c6c9d1
                     /ApEinfo_fwdcolor=#c6c9d1
     protein_bind    3581..3586
                     /label="BsaI"
                     /ApEinfo_revcolor=#b1ff67
                     /ApEinfo_fwdcolor=#b1ff67
     CDS             2735..3451
                     /label="sfGFP"
                     /ApEinfo_revcolor=#b1ff67
                     /ApEinfo_fwdcolor=#b1ff67
     CDS             complement(346..1203)
                     /label="AmpR"
                     /ApEinfo_revcolor=#9f4240
                     /ApEinfo_fwdcolor=#9f4240
     terminator      complement(249..345)
                     /label="AmpR Terminator"
                     /ApEinfo_revcolor=#f58a5e
                     /ApEinfo_fwdcolor=#f58a5e
     misc_feature    2126..2268
                     /label="ConS"
                     /ApEinfo_revcolor=#ffef86
                     /ApEinfo_fwdcolor=#ffef86
     rep_origin      join(4936..5700,1..198)
                     /label="2micron"
                     /ApEinfo_revcolor=#d6b295
                     /ApEinfo_fwdcolor=#d6b295
     promoter        complement(1204..1334)
                     /label="AmpR Promoter"
                     /ApEinfo_revcolor=#f58a5e
                     /ApEinfo_fwdcolor=#f58a5e
     promoter        2569..2698
                     /label="BBa_J72163 GlpT Promoter"
                     /ApEinfo_revcolor=#b1ff67
                     /ApEinfo_fwdcolor=#b1ff67
     terminator      4730..4931
                     /label="AgTEF Terminator"
                     /ApEinfo_revcolor=#b4abac
                     /ApEinfo_fwdcolor=#b4abac
ORIGIN
        1 gatgcaagtt caaggagcga aaggtggatg ggtaggttat atagggatat agcacagaga
       61 tatatagcaa agagatactt ttgagcaatg tttgtggaag cggtattcgc aatattttag
      121 tagctcgtta cagtccggtg cgtttttggt tttttgaaag tgcgtcatca gagcgctttt
      181 ggttttcaaa agcgctctga agttcctata ctttctagct agagaatagg aacttcccga
      241 gcggccgcga ttatcaaaaa ggatcttcac ctagatcctt ttaaattaaa aatgaagttt
      301 taaatcaatc taaagtatat atgagtaaac ttggtctgac agttaccaat gcttaatcag
      361 tgaggcacct atctcagcga tctgtctatt tcgttcatcc atagttgcct gactccccgt
      421 cgtgtagata actacgatac gggagggctt accatctggc cccagtgctg caatgatacc
      481 gcgggaccca cgctcaccgg ctccagattt atcagcaata aaccagccag ccggaagggc
      541 cgagcgcaga agtggtcctg caactttatc cgcctccatc cagtctatta attgttgccg
      601 ggaagctaga gtaagtagtt cgccagttaa tagtttgcgc aacgttgttg ccattgctac
      661 aggcatcgtg gtgtcacgct cgtcgtttgg tatggcttca ttcagctccg gttcccaacg
      721 atcaaggcga gttacatgat cccccatgtt gtgcaaaaaa gcggttagct ccttcggtcc
      781 tccgatcgtt gtcagaagta agttggccgc agtgttatca ctcatggtta tggcagcact
      841 gcataattct cttactgtca tgccatccgt aagatgcttt tctgtgactg gtgagtactc
      901 aaccaagtca ttctgagaat agtgtatgcg gcgaccgagt tgctcttgcc cggcgtcaat
      961 acgggataat accgcgccac atagcagaac tttaaaagtg ctcatcattg gaaaacgttc
     1021 ttcggggcga aaactctcaa ggatcttacc gctgttgaga tccagttcga tgtaacccac
     1081 tcgtgcaccc aactgatctt cagcatcttt tactttcacc agcgtttctg ggtgagcaaa
     1141 aacaggaagg caaaatgccg caaaaaaggg aataagggcg acacggaaat gttgaatact
     1201 catactcttc ctttttcaat attattgaag catttatcag ggttattgtc tcatgagcgg
     1261 atacatattt gaatgtattt agaaaaataa acaaataggg gttccgcgca catttccccg
     1321 aaaagtgcca cctgtcatga ccaaaatccc ttaacgtgag ttttcgttcc actgagcgtc
     1381 agaccccgta gaaaagatca aaggatcttc ttgagatcct ttttttctgc gcgtaatctg
     1441 ctgcttgcaa acaaaaaaac caccgctacc agcggtggtt tgtttgccgg atcaagagct
     1501 accaactctt tttccgaagg taactggctt cagcagagcg cagataccaa atactgttct
     1561 tctagtgtag ccgtagttag gccaccactt caagaactct gtagcaccgc ctacatacct
     1621 cgctctgcta atcctgttac cagtggctgc tgccagtggc gataagtcgt gtcttaccgg
     1681 gttggactca agacgatagt taccggataa ggcgcagcgg tcgggctgaa cggggggttc
     1741 gtgcacacag cccagcttgg agcgaacgac ctacaccgaa ctgagatacc tacagcgtga
     1801 gctatgagaa agcgccacgc ttcccgaagg gagaaaggcg gacaggtatc cggtaagcgg
     1861 cagggtcgga acaggagagc gcacgaggga gcttccaggg ggaaacgcct ggtatcttta
     1921 tagtcctgtc gggtttcgcc acctctgact tgagcgtcga tttttgtgat gctcgtcagg
     1981 ggggcggagc ctatggaaaa acgccagcaa cgcggccttt ttacggttcc tggccttttg
     2041 ctggcctttt gctcacatgt tctttcctgc gttatcccct gattctgtgg ataaccgtgc
     2101 ggccgcccct gaattcgcat ctagatggta gagccacaaa cagccggtac aagcaacgat
     2161 ctccaggacc atctgaatca tgcgcggatg acacgaactc acgacggcga tcacagacat
     2221 taacccacag tacagacact gcgacaacgt ggcaattcgt cgcaatacaa cgtctttgaa
     2281 aagataatgt atgattatgc tttcactcat atttatacag aaacttgatg ttttctttcg
     2341 agtatataca aggttattac atgtacgttt gaagtacaac tctagatttt gtagtgccct
     2401 cttgggctag cggtaaaggt gcgcattttt tcacacccta caatgttctg ttcaaaagat
     2461 tttggtcaaa cgctgtagaa gtgaaagttg gtgcgcatgt ttcggcgttc gaaacttctc
     2521 cgcagtgaaa gataaatgat cAATTTCTAC TAAGTGTAGA Ttgagaccga aagtgaaacg
     2581 tgatttcatg cgtcattttg aacattttgt aaatcttatt taataatgtg tgcggcaatt
     2641 cacatttaat ttatgaatgt tttcttaaca tcgcggcaac tcaagaaacg gcaggttcgg
     2701 atcttagcta ctagagaaag aggagaaata ctagatgcgt aaaggcgaag agctgttcac
     2761 tggtgtcgtc cctattctgg tggaactgga tggtgatgtc aacggtcata agttttccgt
     2821 gcgtggcgag ggtgaaggtg acgcaactaa tggtaaactg acgctgaagt tcatctgtac
     2881 tactggtaaa ctgccggttc cttggccgac tctggtaacg acgctgactt atggtgttca
     2941 gtgctttgct cgttatccgg accatatgaa gcagcatgac ttcttcaagt ccgccatgcc
     3001 ggaaggctat gtgcaggaac gcacgatttc ctttaaggat gacggcacgt acaaaacgcg
     3061 tgcggaagtg aaatttgaag gcgataccct ggtaaaccgc attgagctga aaggcattga
     3121 ctttaaagag gacggcaata tcctgggcca taagctggaa tacaatttta acagccacaa
     3181 tgtttacatc accgccgata aacaaaaaaa tggcattaaa gcgaatttta aaattcgcca
     3241 caacgtggag gatggcagcg tgcagctggc tgatcactac cagcaaaaca ctccaatcgg
     3301 tgatggtcct gttctgctgc cagacaatca ctatctgagc acgcaaagcg ttctgtctaa
     3361 agatccgaac gagaaacgcg atcatatggt tctgctggag ttcgtaaccg cagcgggcat
     3421 cacgcatggt atggatgaac tgtacaaatg accaggcatc aaataaaacg aaaggctcag
     3481 tcgaaagact gggcctttcg ttttatctgt tgtttgtcgg tgaacgctct ctactagagt
     3541 cacactggct caccttcggg tgggcctttc tgcgtttata ggtctcaTTT TTTTGTTTTT
     3601 TATGTCTacg aacggggtca tcacggctca tcatgcgcca aacaaatgtg tgcaatacac
     3661 gctcggatga ctgcatgatg accgcactga ctggggacag cagatccacc taagcctgtg
     3721 agagaagcag acacccgaca gatcaaggca gttaactagt gcactgcagt acagtttagc
     3781 ttgcctcgtc cccgccgggt cacccggcca gcgacatgga ggcccagaat accctccttg
     3841 acagtcttga cgtgcgcagc tcaggggcat gatgtgactg tcgcccgtac atttagccca
     3901 tacatcccca tgtataatca tttgcatcca tacattttga tggccgcacg gcgcgaagca
     3961 aaaattacgg ctcctcgctc cagacctgcg agcagggaaa cgctcccctc acagacgcgt
     4021 tgaattgtcc ccacgccgcg cccctgtaga gaaatataaa aggttaggat ttgccactga
     4081 ggttcttctt tcatatactt ccttttaaaa tcttgctagg atacagttct cacatcacat
     4141 ccgaacataa acaaaaatgg gtactacctt agatgataca gcctacagat acagaacatc
     4201 agtccctggt gatgctgaag caattgaggc tttagacggt tcattcacca ccgacaccgt
     4261 ctttagagta accgccaccg gtgatggatt taccttaaga gaagtcccag tcgaccctcc
     4321 attaactaaa gtctttccag atgatgaatc tgatgacgaa agcgacgacg gagaagatgg
     4381 tgacccagat tcaagaactt tcgtagcata cggtgatgac ggtgatttgg ctggttttgt
     4441 agtcgtttct tattcaggtt ggaatagaag gttgaccgtt gaagatatag aagtcgcccc
     4501 agagcataga ggtcatggtg taggaagagc tttgatgggt ttggctacag aatttgcaag
     4561 agagagagga gccggtcatt tatggttaga agttactaat gttaacgccc ctgctatcca
     4621 tgcttataga agaatgggtt tcacattatg tggtttagat actgctttat atgatggaac
     4681 agcatctgac ggtgaacagg ccttgtatat gtctatgcct tgcccttaaa gtaactgaca
     4741 ataaaaagat tcttgttttc aagaacttgt catttgtata gtttttttat attgtagttg
     4801 ttctatttta atcaaatgtt agcgtgattt atattttttt tcgcctcgac atcatctgcc
     4861 cagatgcgaa gttaagtgcg cagaaagtaa tatcatgcgt caatcgtatg tgaatgctgg
     4921 tcgctatact ggagtaacga agcatctgtg cttcattttg tagaacaaaa atgcaacgcg
     4981 agagcgctaa tttttcaaac aaagaatctg agctgcattt ttacagaaca gaaatgcaac
     5041 gcgaaagcgc tattttacca acgaagaatc tgtgcttcat ttttgtaaaa caaaaatgca
     5101 acgcgagagc gctaattttt caaacaaaga atctgagctg catttttaca gaacagaaat
     5161 gcaacgcgag agcgctattt taccaacaaa gaatctatac ttcttttttg ttctacaaaa
     5221 atgcatcccg agagcgctat ttttctaaca aagcatctta gattactttt tttctccttt
     5281 gtgcgctcta taatgcagtc tcttgataac tttttgcact gtaggtccgt taaggttaga
     5341 agaaggctac tttggtgtct attttctctt ccataaaaaa agcctgactc cacttcccgc
     5401 gtttactgat tactagcgaa gctgcgggtg cattttttca agataaaggc atccccgatt
     5461 atattctata ccgatgtgga ttgcgcatac tttgtgaaca gaaagtgata gcgttgatga
     5521 ttcttcattg gtcagaaaat tatgaacggt ttcttctatt ttgtctctat atactacgta
     5581 taggaaatgt ttacattttc gtattgtttt cgattcactc tatgaatagt tcttactaca
     5641 atttttttgt ctaaagagta atactagaga taaacataaa aaatgtagag gtcgagttta
//
