# Supplementary material for: Establishing Probiotic Saccharomyces boulardii as a Model Organism for Synthesis and Delivery of Biomolecules
Source: bioRxiv preprint, doi:10.1101/2020.01.22.915389, version 1 (2020-01-23)
Supplement: Supplementary File 1 - Plasmids [file 915389_file03.zip › Supplementary File S1 - Plasmids/ISA240 INT 3 AmpR ColE1 URA 234 GFP dropout.gb]

LOCUS       ISA240_INT_3,_AmpR,_Col 5436 bp ds-DNA     circular     21-JAN-2020
DEFINITION  .
FEATURES             Location/Qualifiers
     RBS             2732..2767
                     /label="sfGFP Ribosome Binding Site"
                     /ApEinfo_revcolor=#b1ff67
                     /ApEinfo_fwdcolor=#b1ff67
     CDS             3996..4799
                     /label="URA3"
                     /ApEinfo_revcolor=#faac61
                     /ApEinfo_fwdcolor=#faac61
     protein_bind    3775..3778
                     /label="BsmBI"
                     /ApEinfo_revcolor=#b1ff67
                     /ApEinfo_fwdcolor=#b1ff67
     misc_feature    3625..3767
                     /label="ConE"
                     /ApEinfo_revcolor=#ffef86
                     /ApEinfo_fwdcolor=#ffef86
     promoter        2602..2731
                     /label="BBa_J72163 GlpT Promoter"
                     /ApEinfo_revcolor=#b1ff67
                     /ApEinfo_fwdcolor=#b1ff67
     misc_feature    2448..2590
                     /label="ConS"
                     /ApEinfo_revcolor=#ffef86
                     /ApEinfo_fwdcolor=#ffef86
     protein_bind    complement(2437..2440)
                     /label="BsmBI"
                     /ApEinfo_revcolor=#b1ff67
                     /ApEinfo_fwdcolor=#b1ff67
     CDS             2768..3484
                     /label="sfGFP"
                     /ApEinfo_revcolor=#b1ff67
                     /ApEinfo_fwdcolor=#b1ff67
     promoter        complement(964..1094)
                     /label="AmpR Promoter"
                     /ApEinfo_revcolor=#f58a5e
                     /ApEinfo_fwdcolor=#f58a5e
     terminator      complement(9..105)
                     /label="AmpR Terminator"
                     /ApEinfo_revcolor=#f58a5e
                     /ApEinfo_fwdcolor=#f58a5e
     protein_bind    complement(2596..2601)
                     /label="BsaI"
                     /ApEinfo_revcolor=#b1ff67
                     /ApEinfo_fwdcolor=#b1ff67
     rep_origin      complement(1095..1858)
                     /label="ColE1"
                     /ApEinfo_revcolor=#7f7f7f
                     /ApEinfo_fwdcolor=#7f7f7f
     misc_feature    1871..2397
                     /label="INT8 5'"
                     /ApEinfo_revcolor=#85dae9
                     /ApEinfo_fwdcolor=#85dae9
     terminator      4800..4877
                     /label="URA3 Terminator"
                     /ApEinfo_revcolor=#faac61
                     /ApEinfo_fwdcolor=#faac61
     protein_bind    3768..3773
                     /label="BsmBI"
                     /ApEinfo_revcolor=#b1ff67
                     /ApEinfo_fwdcolor=#b1ff67
     protein_bind    3614..3619
                     /label="BsaI"
                     /ApEinfo_revcolor=#b1ff67
                     /ApEinfo_fwdcolor=#b1ff67
     protein_bind    3621..3624
                     /label="BsaI"
                     /ApEinfo_revcolor=#b1ff67
                     /ApEinfo_fwdcolor=#b1ff67
     terminator      3485..3613
                     /label="BBa_B0015 Terminator"
                     /ApEinfo_revcolor=#b1ff67
                     /ApEinfo_fwdcolor=#b1ff67
     promoter        3819..3995
                     /label="URA3 Promoter"
                     /ApEinfo_revcolor=#faac61
                     /ApEinfo_fwdcolor=#faac61
     CDS             complement(106..963)
                     /label="AmpR"
                     /ApEinfo_revcolor=#9f4240
                     /ApEinfo_fwdcolor=#9f4240
     protein_bind    complement(2442..2447)
                     /label="BsmBI"
                     /ApEinfo_revcolor=#b1ff67
                     /ApEinfo_fwdcolor=#b1ff67
     misc_feature    4902..5432
                     /label="INT 8 3'"
                     /ApEinfo_revcolor=#d59687
                     /ApEinfo_fwdcolor=#d59687
     misc_feature    3775..3799
                     /label="ConE scar"
                     /ApEinfo_revcolor=#ffef86
                     /ApEinfo_fwdcolor=#ffef86
     protein_bind    complement(2591..2594)
                     /label="BsaI"
                     /ApEinfo_revcolor=#b1ff67
                     /ApEinfo_fwdcolor=#b1ff67
ORIGIN
        1 gcggccgcga ttatcaaaaa ggatcttcac ctagatcctt ttaaattaaa aatgaagttt
       61 taaatcaatc taaagtatat atgagtaaac ttggtctgac agttaccaat gcttaatcag
      121 tgaggcacct atctcagcga tctgtctatt tcgttcatcc atagttgcct gactccccgt
      181 cgtgtagata actacgatac gggagggctt accatctggc cccagtgctg caatgatacc
      241 gcgggaccca cgctcaccgg ctccagattt atcagcaata aaccagccag ccggaagggc
      301 cgagcgcaga agtggtcctg caactttatc cgcctccatc cagtctatta attgttgccg
      361 ggaagctaga gtaagtagtt cgccagttaa tagtttgcgc aacgttgttg ccattgctac
      421 aggcatcgtg gtgtcacgct cgtcgtttgg tatggcttca ttcagctccg gttcccaacg
      481 atcaaggcga gttacatgat cccccatgtt gtgcaaaaaa gcggttagct ccttcggtcc
      541 tccgatcgtt gtcagaagta agttggccgc agtgttatca ctcatggtta tggcagcact
      601 gcataattct cttactgtca tgccatccgt aagatgcttt tctgtgactg gtgagtactc
      661 aaccaagtca ttctgagaat agtgtatgcg gcgaccgagt tgctcttgcc cggcgtcaat
      721 acgggataat accgcgccac atagcagaac tttaaaagtg ctcatcattg gaaaacgttc
      781 ttcggggcga aaactctcaa ggatcttacc gctgttgaga tccagttcga tgtaacccac
      841 tcgtgcaccc aactgatctt cagcatcttt tactttcacc agcgtttctg ggtgagcaaa
      901 aacaggaagg caaaatgccg caaaaaaggg aataagggcg acacggaaat gttgaatact
      961 catactcttc ctttttcaat attattgaag catttatcag ggttattgtc tcatgagcgg
     1021 atacatattt gaatgtattt agaaaaataa acaaataggg gttccgcgca catttccccg
     1081 aaaagtgcca cctgtcatga ccaaaatccc ttaacgtgag ttttcgttcc actgagcgtc
     1141 agaccccgta gaaaagatca aaggatcttc ttgagatcct ttttttctgc gcgtaatctg
     1201 ctgcttgcaa acaaaaaaac caccgctacc agcggtggtt tgtttgccgg atcaagagct
     1261 accaactctt tttccgaagg taactggctt cagcagagcg cagataccaa atactgttct
     1321 tctagtgtag ccgtagttag gccaccactt caagaactct gtagcaccgc ctacatacct
     1381 cgctctgcta atcctgttac cagtggctgc tgccagtggc gataagtcgt gtcttaccgg
     1441 gttggactca agacgatagt taccggataa ggcgcagcgg tcgggctgaa cggggggttc
     1501 gtgcacacag cccagcttgg agcgaacgac ctacaccgaa ctgagatacc tacagcgtga
     1561 gctatgagaa agcgccacgc ttcccgaagg gagaaaggcg gacaggtatc cggtaagcgg
     1621 cagggtcgga acaggagagc gcacgaggga gcttccaggg ggaaacgcct ggtatcttta
     1681 tagtcctgtc gggtttcgcc acctctgact tgagcgtcga tttttgtgat gctcgtcagg
     1741 ggggcggagc ctatggaaaa acgccagcaa cgcggccttt ttacggttcc tggccttttg
     1801 ctggcctttt gctcacatgt tctttcctgc gttatcccct gattctgtgg ataaccgtgc
     1861 ggccgcccct CACTATAGCA ATCTGGCTAT ATGATATGCA GAAAATAGTG ATTACTGTGC
     1921 TCTTTGCTGC ATCATGCATC ATATGTTTGG CATTCTGTCC TGTCAGATGA ATGGGCGAAA
     1981 CAATTCGGGG AGCTTTGTTG CGACTTGGTA CCCGGCAAGC CGCGACCTAT ATTTTGCATT
     2041 AAACGAGTTC ATCGTGGATT TATCGCCATG AGCCTTAGCT TATCAAGCCT CTCACAGACA
     2101 ATTAAGCAAT GAAAAAGGTA TACCATCGGC GCAGAATGGT TAACTAGTGG GTTCATACTG
     2161 CTGTGTTATA GATTGTTACC TAAGTGATCA CCAAAAAAAA GTGCAAAAAG GAAAAAAAAA
     2221 TAAGAGACAG GTAACTTCCA CAAGCTTATT CTTCCAAAAA TCAATCTTAT CTTCATGCCA
     2281 GCAATAGTTG CGTGCTGAGC TCAACAGTGC CCAACCCTTG TGCACCGTAG AATTGTAGAA
     2341 TACAAATACA TAAATAAGTG TGTTCCCGAA GGACTAAGGA ATGACGGCAG AGGAGTCgcc
     2401 cacatggata acattacccc tgaattcgca tctagactga tgagacgtgg tagagccaca
     2461 aacagccggt acaagcaacg atctccagga ccatctgaat catgcgcgga tgacacgaac
     2521 tcacgacggc gatcacagac attaacccac agtacagaca ctgcgacaac gtggcaattc
     2581 gtcgcaatac aacgtgagac cgaaagtgaa acgtgatttc atgcgtcatt ttgaacattt
     2641 tgtaaatctt atttaataat gtgtgcggca attcacattt aatttatgaa tgttttctta
     2701 acatcgcggc aactcaagaa acggcaggtt cggatcttag ctactagaga aagaggagaa
     2761 atactagatg cgtaaaggcg aagagctgtt cactggtgtc gtccctattc tggtggaact
     2821 ggatggtgat gtcaacggtc ataagttttc cgtgcgtggc gagggtgaag gtgacgcaac
     2881 taatggtaaa ctgacgctga agttcatctg tactactggt aaactgccgg ttccttggcc
     2941 gactctggta acgacgctga cttatggtgt tcagtgcttt gctcgttatc cggaccatat
     3001 gaagcagcat gacttcttca agtccgccat gccggaaggc tatgtgcagg aacgcacgat
     3061 ttcctttaag gatgacggca cgtacaaaac gcgtgcggaa gtgaaatttg aaggcgatac
     3121 cctggtaaac cgcattgagc tgaaaggcat tgactttaaa gaggacggca atatcctggg
     3181 ccataagctg gaatacaatt ttaacagcca caatgtttac atcaccgccg ataaacaaaa
     3241 aaatggcatt aaagcgaatt ttaaaattcg ccacaacgtg gaggatggca gcgtgcagct
     3301 ggctgatcac taccagcaaa acactccaat cggtgatggt cctgttctgc tgccagacaa
     3361 tcactatctg agcacgcaaa gcgttctgtc taaagatccg aacgagaaac gcgatcatat
     3421 ggttctgctg gagttcgtaa ccgcagcggg catcacgcat ggtatggatg aactgtacaa
     3481 atgaccaggc atcaaataaa acgaaaggct cagtcgaaag actgggcctt tcgttttatc
     3541 tgttgtttgt cggtgaacgc tctctactag agtcacactg gctcaccttc gggtgggcct
     3601 ttctgcgttt ataggtctca gctggaaatc tgctcgtcag tggtgctcac actgacgaat
     3661 catgtacaga tcataccgat gactgcctgg cgactcacaa ctaagcaaga cagccggaac
     3721 cagcgccggc gaacaccact gcatatatgg catatcacaa cagtccacgt ctcaagcagt
     3781 tacagagatg ttacgaacca ctagtgcact gcagtacacg gtttccttga aatttttttg
     3841 attcggtaat ctccgaacag aaggaagaac gaaggaagga gcacagactt agattggtat
     3901 atatacgcat atgtagtgtt gaagaaacat gaaattgccc agtattctta acccaactgc
     3961 acagaacaaa aacgtgcagg aaacgaagat aaatcatgtc gaaagctaca tataaggaac
     4021 gtgctgctac tcatcctagt cctgttgctg ccaagctatt taatatcatg cacgaaaagc
     4081 aaacaaactt gtgtgcttca ttggatgttc gtaccaccaa ggaattactg gagttagttg
     4141 aagcattagg tcccaaaatt tgtttactaa aaacacatgt ggatatcttg actgattttt
     4201 ccatggaggg cacagttaag ccgctaaagg cattatccgc caagtacaat tttttactct
     4261 tcgaggacag aaaatttgct gacattggta atacagtcaa attgcagtac tctgcgggtg
     4321 tatacagaat agcagaatgg gcagacatta cgaatgcaca cggtgtggtg ggcccaggta
     4381 ttgttagcgg tttgaagcag gcggcagaag aagtaacaaa ggaacctaga ggccttttga
     4441 tgttagcaga attgtcatgc aagggctccc tatctactgg agaatatact aagggtactg
     4501 ttgacattgc gaagagcgac aaagattttg ttatcggctt tattgctcaa agagacatgg
     4561 gtggaagaga tgaaggttac gattggttga ttatgacacc cggtgtgggt ttagatgaca
     4621 agggagatgc attgggtcaa cagtatagaa ccgtggatga tgtggtttct acaggatctg
     4681 acattattat tgttggaaga ggactatttg caaagggaag ggatgctaag gtagagggtg
     4741 aacgttacag aaaagcaggc tgggaagcat atttgagaag atgcggccag caaaactaaa
     4801 aaactgtatt ataagtaaat gcatgtatac taaactcaca aattagagct tcaatttaat
     4861 tatatcagtt attacccgag tagagcactt gaatccactg cAAGCGTTGA AGTTTCCTCT
     4921 TTGTATATTT GAGATCTTCA TTTTATCGGA TTCTTTGTCA TCAGACAACT TGTTGAGTGG
     4981 TACTAAAGGA GTGCTTTTCA TCATCCTTTT GGTGAACGAT TTCAAATACG TTAGTGTTTT
     5041 CTGAGCTAGT TTTGATCAAT TCAGGTGATT CGTTATCAGA ACTCTCAGGT TTGTATTCGT
     5101 GTCCAGTTGT GTAGCATTCG CCTAACGTGT AAGCACGGAT TTCTTCCTCA GAAATTTCAC
     5161 TGTATGGAAT CATGCCCTTC TTTCTCGCTT CTTCGTCGGT AAATGCACCA TAGTAATCTT
     5221 TGTCATCATG TCTAACAGTA ATTTTGAATG GGAAGAAGAC ACATAGCCCC CAGTAAACGA
     5281 AAAAAGAAAT CAAAAAGGAG AAGAAAGAAT CACCATAAAA GAATTTAACA ATACCTGAGT
     5341 CGTGGAAATA GTTATTGTTG ACTTCCCAAG CGATACCAGG TAGACCGGGA GCCATACCAC
     5401 ACACCCAGGC AACGATAGCT CTCCAGTTGA CAccga
//
