# Supplementary material for: Establishing Probiotic Saccharomyces boulardii as a Model Organism for Synthesis and Delivery of Biomolecules
Source: bioRxiv preprint, doi:10.1101/2020.01.22.915389, version 1 (2020-01-23)
Supplement: Supplementary File 1 - Plasmids [file 915389_file03.zip › Supplementary File S1 - Plasmids/ISA241 INT 4 AmpR ColE1 URA 234 GFP dropout.gb]

LOCUS       ISA241_INT_4,_AmpR,_Col 5413 bp ds-DNA     circular     21-JAN-2020
DEFINITION  .
FEATURES             Location/Qualifiers
     terminator      complement(9..105)
                     /label="AmpR Terminator"
                     /ApEinfo_revcolor=#f58a5e
                     /ApEinfo_fwdcolor=#f58a5e
     protein_bind    complement(2499..2504)
                     /label="BsmBI"
                     /ApEinfo_revcolor=#b1ff67
                     /ApEinfo_fwdcolor=#b1ff67
     misc_feature    4959..5409
                     /label="INT9 3'"
                     /ApEinfo_revcolor=#85dae9
                     /ApEinfo_fwdcolor=#85dae9
     protein_bind    3671..3676
                     /label="BsaI"
                     /ApEinfo_revcolor=#b1ff67
                     /ApEinfo_fwdcolor=#b1ff67
     terminator      3542..3670
                     /label="BBa_B0015 Terminator"
                     /ApEinfo_revcolor=#b1ff67
                     /ApEinfo_fwdcolor=#b1ff67
     promoter        complement(964..1094)
                     /label="AmpR Promoter"
                     /ApEinfo_revcolor=#f58a5e
                     /ApEinfo_fwdcolor=#f58a5e
     protein_bind    complement(2653..2658)
                     /label="BsaI"
                     /ApEinfo_revcolor=#b1ff67
                     /ApEinfo_fwdcolor=#b1ff67
     protein_bind    3678..3681
                     /label="BsaI"
                     /ApEinfo_revcolor=#b1ff67
                     /ApEinfo_fwdcolor=#b1ff67
     misc_feature    3682..3824
                     /label="ConE"
                     /ApEinfo_revcolor=#ffef86
                     /ApEinfo_fwdcolor=#ffef86
     misc_feature    2505..2647
                     /label="ConS"
                     /ApEinfo_revcolor=#ffef86
                     /ApEinfo_fwdcolor=#ffef86
     CDS             4053..4856
                     /label="URA3"
                     /ApEinfo_revcolor=#faac61
                     /ApEinfo_fwdcolor=#faac61
     promoter        3876..4052
                     /label="URA3 Promoter"
                     /ApEinfo_revcolor=#faac61
                     /ApEinfo_fwdcolor=#faac61
     rep_origin      complement(1095..1858)
                     /label="ColE1"
                     /ApEinfo_revcolor=#7f7f7f
                     /ApEinfo_fwdcolor=#7f7f7f
     CDS             2825..3541
                     /label="sfGFP"
                     /ApEinfo_revcolor=#b1ff67
                     /ApEinfo_fwdcolor=#b1ff67
     protein_bind    complement(2494..2497)
                     /label="BsmBI"
                     /ApEinfo_revcolor=#b1ff67
                     /ApEinfo_fwdcolor=#b1ff67
     protein_bind    3832..3835
                     /label="BsmBI"
                     /ApEinfo_revcolor=#b1ff67
                     /ApEinfo_fwdcolor=#b1ff67
     misc_feature    3832..3856
                     /label="ConE scar"
                     /ApEinfo_revcolor=#ffef86
                     /ApEinfo_fwdcolor=#ffef86
     protein_bind    3825..3830
                     /label="BsmBI"
                     /ApEinfo_revcolor=#b1ff67
                     /ApEinfo_fwdcolor=#b1ff67
     RBS             2789..2824
                     /label="sfGFP Ribosome Binding Site"
                     /ApEinfo_revcolor=#b1ff67
                     /ApEinfo_fwdcolor=#b1ff67
     promoter        2659..2788
                     /label="BBa_J72163 GlpT Promoter"
                     /ApEinfo_revcolor=#b1ff67
                     /ApEinfo_fwdcolor=#b1ff67
     protein_bind    complement(2648..2651)
                     /label="BsaI"
                     /ApEinfo_revcolor=#b1ff67
                     /ApEinfo_fwdcolor=#b1ff67
     terminator      4857..4934
                     /label="URA3 Terminator"
                     /ApEinfo_revcolor=#faac61
                     /ApEinfo_fwdcolor=#faac61
     CDS             complement(106..963)
                     /label="AmpR"
                     /ApEinfo_revcolor=#9f4240
                     /ApEinfo_fwdcolor=#9f4240
     misc_feature    1871..2454
                     /label="INT9 5'"
                     /ApEinfo_revcolor=#84b0dc
                     /ApEinfo_fwdcolor=#84b0dc
ORIGIN
        1 gcggccgcga ttatcaaaaa ggatcttcac ctagatcctt ttaaattaaa aatgaagttt
       61 taaatcaatc taaagtatat atgagtaaac ttggtctgac agttaccaat gcttaatcag
      121 tgaggcacct atctcagcga tctgtctatt tcgttcatcc atagttgcct gactccccgt
      181 cgtgtagata actacgatac gggagggctt accatctggc cccagtgctg caatgatacc
      241 gcgggaccca cgctcaccgg ctccagattt atcagcaata aaccagccag ccggaagggc
      301 cgagcgcaga agtggtcctg caactttatc cgcctccatc cagtctatta attgttgccg
      361 ggaagctaga gtaagtagtt cgccagttaa tagtttgcgc aacgttgttg ccattgctac
      421 aggcatcgtg gtgtcacgct cgtcgtttgg tatggcttca ttcagctccg gttcccaacg
      481 atcaaggcga gttacatgat cccccatgtt gtgcaaaaaa gcggttagct ccttcggtcc
      541 tccgatcgtt gtcagaagta agttggccgc agtgttatca ctcatggtta tggcagcact
      601 gcataattct cttactgtca tgccatccgt aagatgcttt tctgtgactg gtgagtactc
      661 aaccaagtca ttctgagaat agtgtatgcg gcgaccgagt tgctcttgcc cggcgtcaat
      721 acgggataat accgcgccac atagcagaac tttaaaagtg ctcatcattg gaaaacgttc
      781 ttcggggcga aaactctcaa ggatcttacc gctgttgaga tccagttcga tgtaacccac
      841 tcgtgcaccc aactgatctt cagcatcttt tactttcacc agcgtttctg ggtgagcaaa
      901 aacaggaagg caaaatgccg caaaaaaggg aataagggcg acacggaaat gttgaatact
      961 catactcttc ctttttcaat attattgaag catttatcag ggttattgtc tcatgagcgg
     1021 atacatattt gaatgtattt agaaaaataa acaaataggg gttccgcgca catttccccg
     1081 aaaagtgcca cctgtcatga ccaaaatccc ttaacgtgag ttttcgttcc actgagcgtc
     1141 agaccccgta gaaaagatca aaggatcttc ttgagatcct ttttttctgc gcgtaatctg
     1201 ctgcttgcaa acaaaaaaac caccgctacc agcggtggtt tgtttgccgg atcaagagct
     1261 accaactctt tttccgaagg taactggctt cagcagagcg cagataccaa atactgttct
     1321 tctagtgtag ccgtagttag gccaccactt caagaactct gtagcaccgc ctacatacct
     1381 cgctctgcta atcctgttac cagtggctgc tgccagtggc gataagtcgt gtcttaccgg
     1441 gttggactca agacgatagt taccggataa ggcgcagcgg tcgggctgaa cggggggttc
     1501 gtgcacacag cccagcttgg agcgaacgac ctacaccgaa ctgagatacc tacagcgtga
     1561 gctatgagaa agcgccacgc ttcccgaagg gagaaaggcg gacaggtatc cggtaagcgg
     1621 cagggtcgga acaggagagc gcacgaggga gcttccaggg ggaaacgcct ggtatcttta
     1681 tagtcctgtc gggtttcgcc acctctgact tgagcgtcga tttttgtgat gctcgtcagg
     1741 ggggcggagc ctatggaaaa acgccagcaa cgcggccttt ttacggttcc tggccttttg
     1801 ctggcctttt gctcacatgt tctttcctgc gttatcccct gattctgtgg ataaccgtgc
     1861 ggccgcccct AGAAGATTTC TCTTCAATCT CCTTCTCCTT AACACTTAAT TTTGGCACTT
     1921 CGTCAACTTT AATTTTCTTG GAAGCCATTG CTATGTATTC TTAGTGTACT GCGACTTGGG
     1981 TTTCTTTCTT GCTTTGTATA AAAGTGCGAT GAGTTCAATC ATCAAGTGAA TTTTTTTTTT
     2041 TCAGCCTGCA TTGAAAAAAA AAAAATTGTA TGCTCGAGCG ATGGGAAGGT TTTTTCCTCT
     2101 TCCCGTTCAA AGCTTCCTCG GACCAACTCC ACTTTTTCTC GGCCCGTTGT AAAGAAATGG
     2161 GTAAGAGAAC TAAATTGCAA TAAGCTTCGA ATTATCGTTT TGATCCAGAC ATAAAGAGAT
     2221 GTACAAACTA CAAAACAAGA GTAAAATAAC TCGAACGAAG GGTACACCTT CTGTAATAAA
     2281 ACAAATTCAC TATAACTGCC TTATTGGAGT GAAAAAACAA GATTATGTAG ACCCCCTCTC
     2341 GCGATAAAGA ACATTAATGA CTGCAACACC CGCACACCAC AAGGTGAAGG GCAAAGGTGA
     2401 ATTAACCAAA GTGAAGAGGA CGACGTAGAA TCAACCAGGT ATCCTTGATA AGGGgcccac
     2461 atggataaca ttacccctga attcgcatct agactgatga gacgtggtag agccacaaac
     2521 agccggtaca agcaacgatc tccaggacca tctgaatcat gcgcggatga cacgaactca
     2581 cgacggcgat cacagacatt aacccacagt acagacactg cgacaacgtg gcaattcgtc
     2641 gcaatacaac gtgagaccga aagtgaaacg tgatttcatg cgtcattttg aacattttgt
     2701 aaatcttatt taataatgtg tgcggcaatt cacatttaat ttatgaatgt tttcttaaca
     2761 tcgcggcaac tcaagaaacg gcaggttcgg atcttagcta ctagagaaag aggagaaata
     2821 ctagatgcgt aaaggcgaag agctgttcac tggtgtcgtc cctattctgg tggaactgga
     2881 tggtgatgtc aacggtcata agttttccgt gcgtggcgag ggtgaaggtg acgcaactaa
     2941 tggtaaactg acgctgaagt tcatctgtac tactggtaaa ctgccggttc cttggccgac
     3001 tctggtaacg acgctgactt atggtgttca gtgctttgct cgttatccgg accatatgaa
     3061 gcagcatgac ttcttcaagt ccgccatgcc ggaaggctat gtgcaggaac gcacgatttc
     3121 ctttaaggat gacggcacgt acaaaacgcg tgcggaagtg aaatttgaag gcgataccct
     3181 ggtaaaccgc attgagctga aaggcattga ctttaaagag gacggcaata tcctgggcca
     3241 taagctggaa tacaatttta acagccacaa tgtttacatc accgccgata aacaaaaaaa
     3301 tggcattaaa gcgaatttta aaattcgcca caacgtggag gatggcagcg tgcagctggc
     3361 tgatcactac cagcaaaaca ctccaatcgg tgatggtcct gttctgctgc cagacaatca
     3421 ctatctgagc acgcaaagcg ttctgtctaa agatccgaac gagaaacgcg atcatatggt
     3481 tctgctggag ttcgtaaccg cagcgggcat cacgcatggt atggatgaac tgtacaaatg
     3541 accaggcatc aaataaaacg aaaggctcag tcgaaagact gggcctttcg ttttatctgt
     3601 tgtttgtcgg tgaacgctct ctactagagt cacactggct caccttcggg tgggcctttc
     3661 tgcgtttata ggtctcagct ggaaatctgc tcgtcagtgg tgctcacact gacgaatcat
     3721 gtacagatca taccgatgac tgcctggcga ctcacaacta agcaagacag ccggaaccag
     3781 cgccggcgaa caccactgca tatatggcat atcacaacag tccacgtctc aagcagttac
     3841 agagatgtta cgaaccacta gtgcactgca gtacacggtt tccttgaaat ttttttgatt
     3901 cggtaatctc cgaacagaag gaagaacgaa ggaaggagca cagacttaga ttggtatata
     3961 tacgcatatg tagtgttgaa gaaacatgaa attgcccagt attcttaacc caactgcaca
     4021 gaacaaaaac gtgcaggaaa cgaagataaa tcatgtcgaa agctacatat aaggaacgtg
     4081 ctgctactca tcctagtcct gttgctgcca agctatttaa tatcatgcac gaaaagcaaa
     4141 caaacttgtg tgcttcattg gatgttcgta ccaccaagga attactggag ttagttgaag
     4201 cattaggtcc caaaatttgt ttactaaaaa cacatgtgga tatcttgact gatttttcca
     4261 tggagggcac agttaagccg ctaaaggcat tatccgccaa gtacaatttt ttactcttcg
     4321 aggacagaaa atttgctgac attggtaata cagtcaaatt gcagtactct gcgggtgtat
     4381 acagaatagc agaatgggca gacattacga atgcacacgg tgtggtgggc ccaggtattg
     4441 ttagcggttt gaagcaggcg gcagaagaag taacaaagga acctagaggc cttttgatgt
     4501 tagcagaatt gtcatgcaag ggctccctat ctactggaga atatactaag ggtactgttg
     4561 acattgcgaa gagcgacaaa gattttgtta tcggctttat tgctcaaaga gacatgggtg
     4621 gaagagatga aggttacgat tggttgatta tgacacccgg tgtgggttta gatgacaagg
     4681 gagatgcatt gggtcaacag tatagaaccg tggatgatgt ggtttctaca ggatctgaca
     4741 ttattattgt tggaagagga ctatttgcaa agggaaggga tgctaaggta gagggtgaac
     4801 gttacagaaa agcaggctgg gaagcatatt tgagaagatg cggccagcaa aactaaaaaa
     4861 ctgtattata agtaaatgca tgtatactaa actcacaaat tagagcttca atttaattat
     4921 atcagttatt acccgagtag agcacttgaa tccactgcAA GTTGGGTTTC TTATCTGTAC
     4981 GGCGATCACT CCCCTCATAT GATAGCTGTG TAGAGTGACT TGCTCTTTGA TTGGCCTTAC
     5041 TTCTTGCATC TATCATCCTT TCTTTTACTC TCTCCAATCA CCACAACTCA TATCATTCTA
     5101 CATTTCATTT TATTGTTCTG TACAATTTTT AGGTTTGTAA AATATATAAG TGATGTACAT
     5161 ATCTTCTATA TCCTTTCCGT TTGTGTCTAT TTTAGGGTTG GCTTATTACG CATTATTCCT
     5221 ACTTTATTTT TACTTGCTTA CTTGAAAAAG AAGGTATACC ACAGTGCTGC TCCACTGCAA
     5281 ACAATATAAA ATATTATCAA TTATTTTTTT TTTTCTTCTT TTGAATTAGA TCACTAATAA
     5341 ACTCTTATAA TGCTCAACCA TCCCAGCCAA GGCTCAGATG ATGCTCAGGA CGAAAAGCAA
     5401 GGCGACTTCc cga
//
