# Supplementary material for: Establishing Probiotic Saccharomyces boulardii as a Model Organism for Synthesis and Delivery of Biomolecules
Source: bioRxiv preprint, doi:10.1101/2020.01.22.915389, version 1 (2020-01-23)
Supplement: Supplementary File 1 - Plasmids [file 915389_file03.zip › Supplementary File S1 - Plasmids/ISA242 INT 5 AmpR ColE1 URA 234 GFP dropout.gb]

LOCUS       ISA242_INT_5,_AmpR,_Col 5351 bp ds-DNA     circular     21-JAN-2020
DEFINITION  .
FEATURES             Location/Qualifiers
     terminator      4775..4852
                     /label="URA3 Terminator"
                     /ApEinfo_revcolor=#faac61
                     /ApEinfo_fwdcolor=#faac61
     misc_feature    3600..3742
                     /label="ConE"
                     /ApEinfo_revcolor=#ffef86
                     /ApEinfo_fwdcolor=#ffef86
     RBS             2707..2742
                     /label="sfGFP Ribosome Binding Site"
                     /ApEinfo_revcolor=#b1ff67
                     /ApEinfo_fwdcolor=#b1ff67
     rep_origin      complement(1095..1858)
                     /label="ColE1"
                     /ApEinfo_revcolor=#7f7f7f
                     /ApEinfo_fwdcolor=#7f7f7f
     terminator      3460..3588
                     /label="BBa_B0015 Terminator"
                     /ApEinfo_revcolor=#b1ff67
                     /ApEinfo_fwdcolor=#b1ff67
     promoter        3794..3970
                     /label="URA3 Promoter"
                     /ApEinfo_revcolor=#faac61
                     /ApEinfo_fwdcolor=#faac61
     misc_feature    2423..2565
                     /label="ConS"
                     /ApEinfo_revcolor=#ffef86
                     /ApEinfo_fwdcolor=#ffef86
     protein_bind    3750..3753
                     /label="BsmBI"
                     /ApEinfo_revcolor=#b1ff67
                     /ApEinfo_fwdcolor=#b1ff67
     misc_feature    1871..2372
                     /label="INT10 5'"
                     /ApEinfo_revcolor=#faac61
                     /ApEinfo_fwdcolor=#faac61
     protein_bind    complement(2412..2415)
                     /label="BsmBI"
                     /ApEinfo_revcolor=#b1ff67
                     /ApEinfo_fwdcolor=#b1ff67
     misc_feature    3750..3774
                     /label="ConE scar"
                     /ApEinfo_revcolor=#ffef86
                     /ApEinfo_fwdcolor=#ffef86
     CDS             complement(106..963)
                     /label="AmpR"
                     /ApEinfo_revcolor=#9f4240
                     /ApEinfo_fwdcolor=#9f4240
     protein_bind    3596..3599
                     /label="BsaI"
                     /ApEinfo_revcolor=#b1ff67
                     /ApEinfo_fwdcolor=#b1ff67
     protein_bind    complement(2417..2422)
                     /label="BsmBI"
                     /ApEinfo_revcolor=#b1ff67
                     /ApEinfo_fwdcolor=#b1ff67
     CDS             2743..3459
                     /label="sfGFP"
                     /ApEinfo_revcolor=#b1ff67
                     /ApEinfo_fwdcolor=#b1ff67
     terminator      complement(9..105)
                     /label="AmpR Terminator"
                     /ApEinfo_revcolor=#f58a5e
                     /ApEinfo_fwdcolor=#f58a5e
     protein_bind    3743..3748
                     /label="BsmBI"
                     /ApEinfo_revcolor=#b1ff67
                     /ApEinfo_fwdcolor=#b1ff67
     promoter        complement(964..1094)
                     /label="AmpR Promoter"
                     /ApEinfo_revcolor=#f58a5e
                     /ApEinfo_fwdcolor=#f58a5e
     protein_bind    complement(2566..2569)
                     /label="BsaI"
                     /ApEinfo_revcolor=#b1ff67
                     /ApEinfo_fwdcolor=#b1ff67
     misc_feature    4877..5347
                     /label="INT10 3'"
                     /ApEinfo_revcolor=#ff9ccd
                     /ApEinfo_fwdcolor=#ff9ccd
     promoter        2577..2706
                     /label="BBa_J72163 GlpT Promoter"
                     /ApEinfo_revcolor=#b1ff67
                     /ApEinfo_fwdcolor=#b1ff67
     CDS             3971..4774
                     /label="URA3"
                     /ApEinfo_revcolor=#faac61
                     /ApEinfo_fwdcolor=#faac61
     protein_bind    3589..3594
                     /label="BsaI"
                     /ApEinfo_revcolor=#b1ff67
                     /ApEinfo_fwdcolor=#b1ff67
     protein_bind    complement(2571..2576)
                     /label="BsaI"
                     /ApEinfo_revcolor=#b1ff67
                     /ApEinfo_fwdcolor=#b1ff67
ORIGIN
        1 gcggccgcga ttatcaaaaa ggatcttcac ctagatcctt ttaaattaaa aatgaagttt
       61 taaatcaatc taaagtatat atgagtaaac ttggtctgac agttaccaat gcttaatcag
      121 tgaggcacct atctcagcga tctgtctatt tcgttcatcc atagttgcct gactccccgt
      181 cgtgtagata actacgatac gggagggctt accatctggc cccagtgctg caatgatacc
      241 gcgggaccca cgctcaccgg ctccagattt atcagcaata aaccagccag ccggaagggc
      301 cgagcgcaga agtggtcctg caactttatc cgcctccatc cagtctatta attgttgccg
      361 ggaagctaga gtaagtagtt cgccagttaa tagtttgcgc aacgttgttg ccattgctac
      421 aggcatcgtg gtgtcacgct cgtcgtttgg tatggcttca ttcagctccg gttcccaacg
      481 atcaaggcga gttacatgat cccccatgtt gtgcaaaaaa gcggttagct ccttcggtcc
      541 tccgatcgtt gtcagaagta agttggccgc agtgttatca ctcatggtta tggcagcact
      601 gcataattct cttactgtca tgccatccgt aagatgcttt tctgtgactg gtgagtactc
      661 aaccaagtca ttctgagaat agtgtatgcg gcgaccgagt tgctcttgcc cggcgtcaat
      721 acgggataat accgcgccac atagcagaac tttaaaagtg ctcatcattg gaaaacgttc
      781 ttcggggcga aaactctcaa ggatcttacc gctgttgaga tccagttcga tgtaacccac
      841 tcgtgcaccc aactgatctt cagcatcttt tactttcacc agcgtttctg ggtgagcaaa
      901 aacaggaagg caaaatgccg caaaaaaggg aataagggcg acacggaaat gttgaatact
      961 catactcttc ctttttcaat attattgaag catttatcag ggttattgtc tcatgagcgg
     1021 atacatattt gaatgtattt agaaaaataa acaaataggg gttccgcgca catttccccg
     1081 aaaagtgcca cctgtcatga ccaaaatccc ttaacgtgag ttttcgttcc actgagcgtc
     1141 agaccccgta gaaaagatca aaggatcttc ttgagatcct ttttttctgc gcgtaatctg
     1201 ctgcttgcaa acaaaaaaac caccgctacc agcggtggtt tgtttgccgg atcaagagct
     1261 accaactctt tttccgaagg taactggctt cagcagagcg cagataccaa atactgttct
     1321 tctagtgtag ccgtagttag gccaccactt caagaactct gtagcaccgc ctacatacct
     1381 cgctctgcta atcctgttac cagtggctgc tgccagtggc gataagtcgt gtcttaccgg
     1441 gttggactca agacgatagt taccggataa ggcgcagcgg tcgggctgaa cggggggttc
     1501 gtgcacacag cccagcttgg agcgaacgac ctacaccgaa ctgagatacc tacagcgtga
     1561 gctatgagaa agcgccacgc ttcccgaagg gagaaaggcg gacaggtatc cggtaagcgg
     1621 cagggtcgga acaggagagc gcacgaggga gcttccaggg ggaaacgcct ggtatcttta
     1681 tagtcctgtc gggtttcgcc acctctgact tgagcgtcga tttttgtgat gctcgtcagg
     1741 ggggcggagc ctatggaaaa acgccagcaa cgcggccttt ttacggttcc tggccttttg
     1801 ctggcctttt gctcacatgt tctttcctgc gttatcccct gattctgtgg ataaccgtgc
     1861 ggccgcccct GGTCGTTTTT GTGCAGCATA TTGTCCTCTA GATGCAAACT CTGCAGGTCC
     1921 ATTTGCAGTA AAGTGAGTTG CCTCTCGAAG AATCATTAAT TTCGTATAAC CGTCACTATT
     1981 AAAGTCAGAA AATAAATTCT GTCGTAGACA ATGTTACCAT AATGTTCTTG TCCATTTTGC
     2041 ATACACTTTA AATATTCATT TGATTTCTCA GGGTTCATGA TCATAATAAA TTGCGCATTC
     2101 GCAAGGCGGT AGTATTATAA TGGGGTCCAT CATTCTGTAG CAAGAAGTTA CAGTACGCTG
     2161 TTCAAGCGTT AAACAAGATA AGTAATCTCG AATGAAACAT TCATATTTCG CATGAGCCAA
     2221 CATACAGTTG CTGAGTAATC TTCATTGCGC TTATTTATCG GCATTGAGAT TGTAAAGGAA
     2281 GTAAAACGCA TTTTTGCAGA TCTGTTCTCT TATGTATTTT TAATCGTCCT TGTATGGAAG
     2341 TATCAAAGGG GACGTTCTTC ACCTCCTTGG AAgcccacat ggataacatt acccctgaat
     2401 tcgcatctag actgatgaga cgtggtagag ccacaaacag ccggtacaag caacgatctc
     2461 caggaccatc tgaatcatgc gcggatgaca cgaactcacg acggcgatca cagacattaa
     2521 cccacagtac agacactgcg acaacgtggc aattcgtcgc aatacaacgt gagaccgaaa
     2581 gtgaaacgtg atttcatgcg tcattttgaa cattttgtaa atcttattta ataatgtgtg
     2641 cggcaattca catttaattt atgaatgttt tcttaacatc gcggcaactc aagaaacggc
     2701 aggttcggat cttagctact agagaaagag gagaaatact agatgcgtaa aggcgaagag
     2761 ctgttcactg gtgtcgtccc tattctggtg gaactggatg gtgatgtcaa cggtcataag
     2821 ttttccgtgc gtggcgaggg tgaaggtgac gcaactaatg gtaaactgac gctgaagttc
     2881 atctgtacta ctggtaaact gccggttcct tggccgactc tggtaacgac gctgacttat
     2941 ggtgttcagt gctttgctcg ttatccggac catatgaagc agcatgactt cttcaagtcc
     3001 gccatgccgg aaggctatgt gcaggaacgc acgatttcct ttaaggatga cggcacgtac
     3061 aaaacgcgtg cggaagtgaa atttgaaggc gataccctgg taaaccgcat tgagctgaaa
     3121 ggcattgact ttaaagagga cggcaatatc ctgggccata agctggaata caattttaac
     3181 agccacaatg tttacatcac cgccgataaa caaaaaaatg gcattaaagc gaattttaaa
     3241 attcgccaca acgtggagga tggcagcgtg cagctggctg atcactacca gcaaaacact
     3301 ccaatcggtg atggtcctgt tctgctgcca gacaatcact atctgagcac gcaaagcgtt
     3361 ctgtctaaag atccgaacga gaaacgcgat catatggttc tgctggagtt cgtaaccgca
     3421 gcgggcatca cgcatggtat ggatgaactg tacaaatgac caggcatcaa ataaaacgaa
     3481 aggctcagtc gaaagactgg gcctttcgtt ttatctgttg tttgtcggtg aacgctctct
     3541 actagagtca cactggctca ccttcgggtg ggcctttctg cgtttatagg tctcagctgg
     3601 aaatctgctc gtcagtggtg ctcacactga cgaatcatgt acagatcata ccgatgactg
     3661 cctggcgact cacaactaag caagacagcc ggaaccagcg ccggcgaaca ccactgcata
     3721 tatggcatat cacaacagtc cacgtctcaa gcagttacag agatgttacg aaccactagt
     3781 gcactgcagt acacggtttc cttgaaattt ttttgattcg gtaatctccg aacagaagga
     3841 agaacgaagg aaggagcaca gacttagatt ggtatatata cgcatatgta gtgttgaaga
     3901 aacatgaaat tgcccagtat tcttaaccca actgcacaga acaaaaacgt gcaggaaacg
     3961 aagataaatc atgtcgaaag ctacatataa ggaacgtgct gctactcatc ctagtcctgt
     4021 tgctgccaag ctatttaata tcatgcacga aaagcaaaca aacttgtgtg cttcattgga
     4081 tgttcgtacc accaaggaat tactggagtt agttgaagca ttaggtccca aaatttgttt
     4141 actaaaaaca catgtggata tcttgactga tttttccatg gagggcacag ttaagccgct
     4201 aaaggcatta tccgccaagt acaatttttt actcttcgag gacagaaaat ttgctgacat
     4261 tggtaataca gtcaaattgc agtactctgc gggtgtatac agaatagcag aatgggcaga
     4321 cattacgaat gcacacggtg tggtgggccc aggtattgtt agcggtttga agcaggcggc
     4381 agaagaagta acaaaggaac ctagaggcct tttgatgtta gcagaattgt catgcaaggg
     4441 ctccctatct actggagaat atactaaggg tactgttgac attgcgaaga gcgacaaaga
     4501 ttttgttatc ggctttattg ctcaaagaga catgggtgga agagatgaag gttacgattg
     4561 gttgattatg acacccggtg tgggtttaga tgacaaggga gatgcattgg gtcaacagta
     4621 tagaaccgtg gatgatgtgg tttctacagg atctgacatt attattgttg gaagaggact
     4681 atttgcaaag ggaagggatg ctaaggtaga gggtgaacgt tacagaaaag caggctggga
     4741 agcatatttg agaagatgcg gccagcaaaa ctaaaaaact gtattataag taaatgcatg
     4801 tatactaaac tcacaaatta gagcttcaat ttaattatat cagttattac ccgagtagag
     4861 cacttgaatc cactgcGCGA CTAGATTGTA AATCATTCTT TATTTAATCT CTTTCTTTAA
     4921 CTACTGCTTA AAGTATAATT TGGTCCGTAG TTTAATAACT ATACTAAGCG TAACAATGCA
     4981 TACTGACATT ATAAGCCTGA ACATTACGAG TTTAAGTTGT ATGTAGGCGT TCTGTAAGAG
     5041 GTTACTGCGT AAATTATCAA CGAATGCATT GGTGTATTTG CGAAAGCTAC TTCTTTTAAC
     5101 AAGTATTTAC ATAAGAATAA TGGTGATCTG CTCAACTGAT TTGGTGATAA CTCTAACTTT
     5161 TTTAGCAACA ATTTAAAAGA TAATTCGAAC ATATATAACA GTAGGAAGAA TTTGTGTACG
     5221 TCAAATTAAG ATAATTTAGC ATTACCAAAG TTATTAACCT AAACATAAAA TATATATGAG
     5281 ACACATGTGG AAATCGTATG AAACAACTGT TATGAAACTG ACAAGAATGA ATATATAGAG
     5341 TAAGCTCccg a
//
