# Supplementary material for: Establishing Probiotic Saccharomyces boulardii as a Model Organism for Synthesis and Delivery of Biomolecules
Source: bioRxiv preprint, doi:10.1101/2020.01.22.915389, version 1 (2020-01-23)
Supplement: Supplementary File 1 - Plasmids [file 915389_file03.zip › Supplementary File S1 - Plasmids/ISA252 INT 3 AmpR ColE1 URA pTDH3 mRuby2 tTDH1.gb]

LOCUS       ISA252_INT_3,_AmpR,_Col 6046 bp ds-DNA     circular     21-JAN-2020
DEFINITION  .
FEATURES             Location/Qualifiers
     promoter        complement(join(6038..6046,1..122))
                     /label="AmpR Promoter"
                     /ApEinfo_revcolor=#f58a5e
                     /ApEinfo_fwdcolor=#f58a5e
     CDS             3634..4437
                     /label="URA3"
                     /ApEinfo_revcolor=#faac61
                     /ApEinfo_fwdcolor=#faac61
     promoter        1623..2302
                     /label="ScTDH3 Promoter"
                     /ApEinfo_revcolor=#84b0dc
                     /ApEinfo_fwdcolor=#84b0dc
     misc_feature    3413..3437
                     /label="ConE scar"
                     /ApEinfo_revcolor=#ffef86
                     /ApEinfo_fwdcolor=#ffef86
     protein_bind    3406..3411
                     /label="BsmBI"
                     /ApEinfo_revcolor=#b1ff67
                     /ApEinfo_fwdcolor=#b1ff67
     terminator      3035..3258
                     /label="ScTDH1 Terminator"
                     /ApEinfo_revcolor=#ff9ccd
                     /ApEinfo_fwdcolor=#ff9ccd
     protein_bind    complement(1470..1475)
                     /label="BsmBI"
                     /ApEinfo_revcolor=#b1ff67
                     /ApEinfo_fwdcolor=#b1ff67
     misc_feature    4540..5070
                     /label="INT 8 3'"
                     /ApEinfo_revcolor=#d59687
                     /ApEinfo_fwdcolor=#d59687
     misc_feature    1476..1618
                     /label="ConS"
                     /ApEinfo_revcolor=#ffef86
                     /ApEinfo_fwdcolor=#ffef86
     protein_bind    3413..3416
                     /label="BsmBI"
                     /ApEinfo_revcolor=#b1ff67
                     /ApEinfo_fwdcolor=#b1ff67
     CDS             2312..3019
                     /label="mRuby2"
                     /ApEinfo_revcolor=#ff454e
                     /ApEinfo_fwdcolor=#ff454e
     misc_feature    899..1425
                     /label="INT8 5'"
                     /ApEinfo_revcolor=#85dae9
                     /ApEinfo_fwdcolor=#85dae9
     terminator      4438..4515
                     /label="URA3 Terminator"
                     /ApEinfo_revcolor=#faac61
                     /ApEinfo_fwdcolor=#faac61
     protein_bind    complement(1465..1468)
                     /label="BsmBI"
                     /ApEinfo_revcolor=#b1ff67
                     /ApEinfo_fwdcolor=#b1ff67
     terminator      complement(5083..5179)
                     /label="AmpR Terminator"
                     /ApEinfo_revcolor=#f58a5e
                     /ApEinfo_fwdcolor=#f58a5e
     promoter        3457..3633
                     /label="URA3 Promoter"
                     /ApEinfo_revcolor=#faac61
                     /ApEinfo_fwdcolor=#faac61
     CDS             complement(5180..6037)
                     /label="AmpR"
                     /ApEinfo_revcolor=#9f4240
                     /ApEinfo_fwdcolor=#9f4240
     rep_origin      complement(123..886)
                     /label="ColE1"
                     /ApEinfo_revcolor=#7f7f7f
                     /ApEinfo_fwdcolor=#7f7f7f
     misc_feature    3263..3405
                     /label="ConE"
                     /ApEinfo_revcolor=#ffef86
                     /ApEinfo_fwdcolor=#ffef86
ORIGIN
        1 ttttcaatat tattgaagca tttatcaggg ttattgtctc atgagcggat acatatttga
       61 atgtatttag aaaaataaac aaataggggt tccgcgcaca tttccccgaa aagtgccacc
      121 tgtcatgacc aaaatccctt aacgtgagtt ttcgttccac tgagcgtcag accccgtaga
      181 aaagatcaaa ggatcttctt gagatccttt ttttctgcgc gtaatctgct gcttgcaaac
      241 aaaaaaacca ccgctaccag cggtggtttg tttgccggat caagagctac caactctttt
      301 tccgaaggta actggcttca gcagagcgca gataccaaat actgttcttc tagtgtagcc
      361 gtagttaggc caccacttca agaactctgt agcaccgcct acatacctcg ctctgctaat
      421 cctgttacca gtggctgctg ccagtggcga taagtcgtgt cttaccgggt tggactcaag
      481 acgatagtta ccggataagg cgcagcggtc gggctgaacg gggggttcgt gcacacagcc
      541 cagcttggag cgaacgacct acaccgaact gagataccta cagcgtgagc tatgagaaag
      601 cgccacgctt cccgaaggga gaaaggcgga caggtatccg gtaagcggca gggtcggaac
      661 aggagagcgc acgagggagc ttccaggggg aaacgcctgg tatctttata gtcctgtcgg
      721 gtttcgccac ctctgacttg agcgtcgatt tttgtgatgc tcgtcagggg ggcggagcct
      781 atggaaaaac gccagcaacg cggccttttt acggttcctg gccttttgct ggccttttgc
      841 tcacatgttc tttcctgcgt tatcccctga ttctgtggat aaccgtgcgg ccgcccctCA
      901 CTATAGCAAT CTGGCTATAT GATATGCAGA AAATAGTGAT TACTGTGCTC TTTGCTGCAT
      961 CATGCATCAT ATGTTTGGCA TTCTGTCCTG TCAGATGAAT GGGCGAAACA ATTCGGGGAG
     1021 CTTTGTTGCG ACTTGGTACC CGGCAAGCCG CGACCTATAT TTTGCATTAA ACGAGTTCAT
     1081 CGTGGATTTA TCGCCATGAG CCTTAGCTTA TCAAGCCTCT CACAGACAAT TAAGCAATGA
     1141 AAAAGGTATA CCATCGGCGC AGAATGGTTA ACTAGTGGGT TCATACTGCT GTGTTATAGA
     1201 TTGTTACCTA AGTGATCACC AAAAAAAAGT GCAAAAAGGA AAAAAAAATA AGAGACAGGT
     1261 AACTTCCACA AGCTTATTCT TCCAAAAATC AATCTTATCT TCATGCCAGC AATAGTTGCG
     1321 TGCTGAGCTC AACAGTGCCC AACCCTTGTG CACCGTAGAA TTGTAGAATA CAAATACATA
     1381 AATAAGTGTG TTCCCGAAGG ACTAAGGAAT GACGGCAGAG GAGTCgccca catggataac
     1441 attacccctg aattcgcatc tagactgatg agacgtggta gagccacaaa cagccggtac
     1501 aagcaacgat ctccaggacc atctgaatca tgcgcggatg acacgaactc acgacggcga
     1561 tcacagacat taacccacag tacagacact gcgacaacgt ggcaattcgt cgcaatacaa
     1621 cgcagttcga gtttatcatt atcaatactg ccatttcaaa gaatacgtaa ataattaata
     1681 gtagtgattt tcctaacttt atttagtcaa aaaattagcc ttttaattct gctgtaaccc
     1741 gtacatgccc aaaatagggg gcgggttaca cagaatatat aacatcgtag gtgtctgggt
     1801 gaacagttta ttcctggcat ccactaaata taatggagcc cgctttttaa gctggcatcc
     1861 agaaaaaaaa agaatcccag caccaaaata ttgttttctt caccaaccat cagttcatag
     1921 gtccattctc ttagcgcaac tacagagaac aggggcacaa acaggcaaaa aacgggcaca
     1981 acctcaatgg agtgatgcaa cctgcctgga gtaaatgatg acacaaggca attgacccac
     2041 gcatgtatct atctcatttt cttacacctt ctattacctt ctgctctctc tgatttggaa
     2101 aaagctgaaa aaaaaggttg aaaccagttc cctgaaatta ttcccctact tgactaataa
     2161 gtatataaag acggtaggta ttgattgtaa ttctgtaaat ctatttctta aacttcttaa
     2221 attctacttt tatagttagt ctttttttta gttttaaaac accaagaact tagtttcgaa
     2281 taaacacaca taaacaaaca aaagatctat ggtgtccaaa ggagaggagt taatcaagga
     2341 aaacatgaga atgaaagttg tcatggaggg ctccgttaat ggtcaccaat tcaagtgtac
     2401 aggggaaggt gaaggtaatc cttacatggg tacacaaact atgagaatta aagtaattga
     2461 aggcggacca ctaccatttg catttgacat tctggcaacg tcattcatgt acggatcacg
     2521 aactttcatc aagtacccta aaggtatacc agactttttc aagcaatctt ttccagaggg
     2581 ttttacatgg gaaagggtta caagatacga agatgggggt gtcgtcacag ttatgcaaga
     2641 tacttcatta gaagatggct gccttgtcta tcatgtgcaa gtaagagggg tgaattttcc
     2701 ttctaacgga cctgtgatgc agaaaaagac caaaggttgg gaaccaaata ctgaaatgat
     2761 gtacccagct gatggaggtt tgagaggcta cacacacatg gcgcttaaag ttgatggtgg
     2821 aggtcatttg tcttgtagtt ttgttaccac ttatcgttct aaaaagactg ttggcaatat
     2881 caaaatgcca ggaatacatg ctgtagacca cagactagaa agactcgaag agagcgataa
     2941 cgaaatgttc gttgtacaga gagagcatgc cgtagccaaa tttgctggct taggcggtgg
     3001 tatggatgaa ttgtataagg gatcctaact cgagataaag caatcttgat gaggataatg
     3061 attttttttt gaatatacat aaatactacc gtttttctgc tagattttgt gatgacgtaa
     3121 ataagtacat attacttttt aagccaagac aagattaagc attaacttta cccttttctt
     3181 tctaagtttc aatattagtt atcactgttt aaaagttatg gcgagaacgt cggcggttaa
     3241 aatatattac cctgaacggc tggaaatctg ctcgtcagtg gtgctcacac tgacgaatca
     3301 tgtacagatc ataccgatga ctgcctggcg actcacaact aagcaagaca gccggaacca
     3361 gcgccggcga acaccactgc atatatggca tatcacaaca gtccacgtct caagcagtta
     3421 cagagatgtt acgaaccact agtgcactgc agtacacggt ttccttgaaa tttttttgat
     3481 tcggtaatct ccgaacagaa ggaagaacga aggaaggagc acagacttag attggtatat
     3541 atacgcatat gtagtgttga agaaacatga aattgcccag tattcttaac ccaactgcac
     3601 agaacaaaaa cgtgcaggaa acgaagataa atcatgtcga aagctacata taaggaacgt
     3661 gctgctactc atcctagtcc tgttgctgcc aagctattta atatcatgca cgaaaagcaa
     3721 acaaacttgt gtgcttcatt ggatgttcgt accaccaagg aattactgga gttagttgaa
     3781 gcattaggtc ccaaaatttg tttactaaaa acacatgtgg atatcttgac tgatttttcc
     3841 atggagggca cagttaagcc gctaaaggca ttatccgcca agtacaattt tttactcttc
     3901 gaggacagaa aatttgctga cattggtaat acagtcaaat tgcagtactc tgcgggtgta
     3961 tacagaatag cagaatgggc agacattacg aatgcacacg gtgtggtggg cccaggtatt
     4021 gttagcggtt tgaagcaggc ggcagaagaa gtaacaaagg aacctagagg ccttttgatg
     4081 ttagcagaat tgtcatgcaa gggctcccta tctactggag aatatactaa gggtactgtt
     4141 gacattgcga agagcgacaa agattttgtt atcggcttta ttgctcaaag agacatgggt
     4201 ggaagagatg aaggttacga ttggttgatt atgacacccg gtgtgggttt agatgacaag
     4261 ggagatgcat tgggtcaaca gtatagaacc gtggatgatg tggtttctac aggatctgac
     4321 attattattg ttggaagagg actatttgca aagggaaggg atgctaaggt agagggtgaa
     4381 cgttacagaa aagcaggctg ggaagcatat ttgagaagat gcggccagca aaactaaaaa
     4441 actgtattat aagtaaatgc atgtatacta aactcacaaa ttagagcttc aatttaatta
     4501 tatcagttat tacccgagta gagcacttga atccactgcA AGCGTTGAAG TTTCCTCTTT
     4561 GTATATTTGA GATCTTCATT TTATCGGATT CTTTGTCATC AGACAACTTG TTGAGTGGTA
     4621 CTAAAGGAGT GCTTTTCATC ATCCTTTTGG TGAACGATTT CAAATACGTT AGTGTTTTCT
     4681 GAGCTAGTTT TGATCAATTC AGGTGATTCG TTATCAGAAC TCTCAGGTTT GTATTCGTGT
     4741 CCAGTTGTGT AGCATTCGCC TAACGTGTAA GCACGGATTT CTTCCTCAGA AATTTCACTG
     4801 TATGGAATCA TGCCCTTCTT TCTCGCTTCT TCGTCGGTAA ATGCACCATA GTAATCTTTG
     4861 TCATCATGTC TAACAGTAAT TTTGAATGGG AAGAAGACAC ATAGCCCCCA GTAAACGAAA
     4921 AAAGAAATCA AAAAGGAGAA GAAAGAATCA CCATAAAAGA ATTTAACAAT ACCTGAGTCG
     4981 TGGAAATAGT TATTGTTGAC TTCCCAAGCG ATACCAGGTA GACCGGGAGC CATACCACAC
     5041 ACCCAGGCAA CGATAGCTCT CCAGTTGACA ccgagcggcc gcgattatca aaaaggatct
     5101 tcacctagat ccttttaaat taaaaatgaa gttttaaatc aatctaaagt atatatgagt
     5161 aaacttggtc tgacagttac caatgcttaa tcagtgaggc acctatctca gcgatctgtc
     5221 tatttcgttc atccatagtt gcctgactcc ccgtcgtgta gataactacg atacgggagg
     5281 gcttaccatc tggccccagt gctgcaatga taccgcggga cccacgctca ccggctccag
     5341 atttatcagc aataaaccag ccagccggaa gggccgagcg cagaagtggt cctgcaactt
     5401 tatccgcctc catccagtct attaattgtt gccgggaagc tagagtaagt agttcgccag
     5461 ttaatagttt gcgcaacgtt gttgccattg ctacaggcat cgtggtgtca cgctcgtcgt
     5521 ttggtatggc ttcattcagc tccggttccc aacgatcaag gcgagttaca tgatccccca
     5581 tgttgtgcaa aaaagcggtt agctccttcg gtcctccgat cgttgtcaga agtaagttgg
     5641 ccgcagtgtt atcactcatg gttatggcag cactgcataa ttctcttact gtcatgccat
     5701 ccgtaagatg cttttctgtg actggtgagt actcaaccaa gtcattctga gaatagtgta
     5761 tgcggcgacc gagttgctct tgcccggcgt caatacggga taataccgcg ccacatagca
     5821 gaactttaaa agtgctcatc attggaaaac gttcttcggg gcgaaaactc tcaaggatct
     5881 taccgctgtt gagatccagt tcgatgtaac ccactcgtgc acccaactga tcttcagcat
     5941 cttttacttt caccagcgtt tctgggtgag caaaaacagg aaggcaaaat gccgcaaaaa
     6001 agggaataag ggcgacacgg aaatgttgaa tactcatact cttcct
//
