# Supplementary material for: Establishing Probiotic Saccharomyces boulardii as a Model Organism for Synthesis and Delivery of Biomolecules
Source: bioRxiv preprint, doi:10.1101/2020.01.22.915389, version 1 (2020-01-23)
Supplement: Supplementary File 1 - Plasmids [file 915389_file03.zip › Supplementary File S1 - Plasmids/ISA253 INT 4 AmpR ColE1 URA pTDH3 mRuby2 tTDH1.gb]

LOCUS       ISA253_INT_4,_AmpR,_Col 6023 bp ds-DNA     circular     21-JAN-2020
DEFINITION  .
FEATURES             Location/Qualifiers
     misc_feature    1529..1671
                     /label="ConS"
                     /ApEinfo_revcolor=#ffef86
                     /ApEinfo_fwdcolor=#ffef86
     CDS             2365..3072
                     /label="mRuby2"
                     /ApEinfo_revcolor=#ff454e
                     /ApEinfo_fwdcolor=#ff454e
     rep_origin      complement(119..882)
                     /label="ColE1"
                     /ApEinfo_revcolor=#7f7f7f
                     /ApEinfo_fwdcolor=#7f7f7f
     misc_feature    895..1478
                     /label="INT9 5'"
                     /ApEinfo_revcolor=#84b0dc
                     /ApEinfo_fwdcolor=#84b0dc
     promoter        complement(join(6011..6023,1..118))
                     /label="AmpR Promoter"
                     /ApEinfo_revcolor=#f58a5e
                     /ApEinfo_fwdcolor=#f58a5e
     CDS             3687..4490
                     /label="URA3"
                     /ApEinfo_revcolor=#faac61
                     /ApEinfo_fwdcolor=#faac61
     protein_bind    complement(1518..1521)
                     /label="BsmBI"
                     /ApEinfo_revcolor=#b1ff67
                     /ApEinfo_fwdcolor=#b1ff67
     CDS             complement(5153..6010)
                     /label="AmpR"
                     /ApEinfo_revcolor=#9f4240
                     /ApEinfo_fwdcolor=#9f4240
     promoter        3510..3686
                     /label="URA3 Promoter"
                     /ApEinfo_revcolor=#faac61
                     /ApEinfo_fwdcolor=#faac61
     protein_bind    3466..3469
                     /label="BsmBI"
                     /ApEinfo_revcolor=#b1ff67
                     /ApEinfo_fwdcolor=#b1ff67
     terminator      4491..4568
                     /label="URA3 Terminator"
                     /ApEinfo_revcolor=#faac61
                     /ApEinfo_fwdcolor=#faac61
     terminator      3088..3311
                     /label="ScTDH1 Terminator"
                     /ApEinfo_revcolor=#ff9ccd
                     /ApEinfo_fwdcolor=#ff9ccd
     misc_feature    4593..5043
                     /label="INT9 3'"
                     /ApEinfo_revcolor=#85dae9
                     /ApEinfo_fwdcolor=#85dae9
     protein_bind    3459..3464
                     /label="BsmBI"
                     /ApEinfo_revcolor=#b1ff67
                     /ApEinfo_fwdcolor=#b1ff67
     terminator      complement(5056..5152)
                     /label="AmpR Terminator"
                     /ApEinfo_revcolor=#f58a5e
                     /ApEinfo_fwdcolor=#f58a5e
     promoter        1676..2355
                     /label="ScTDH3 Promoter"
                     /ApEinfo_revcolor=#84b0dc
                     /ApEinfo_fwdcolor=#84b0dc
     protein_bind    complement(1523..1528)
                     /label="BsmBI"
                     /ApEinfo_revcolor=#b1ff67
                     /ApEinfo_fwdcolor=#b1ff67
     misc_feature    3316..3458
                     /label="ConE"
                     /ApEinfo_revcolor=#ffef86
                     /ApEinfo_fwdcolor=#ffef86
     misc_feature    3466..3490
                     /label="ConE scar"
                     /ApEinfo_revcolor=#ffef86
                     /ApEinfo_fwdcolor=#ffef86
ORIGIN
        1 caatattatt gaagcattta tcagggttat tgtctcatga gcggatacat atttgaatgt
       61 atttagaaaa ataaacaaat aggggttccg cgcacatttc cccgaaaagt gccacctgtc
      121 atgaccaaaa tcccttaacg tgagttttcg ttccactgag cgtcagaccc cgtagaaaag
      181 atcaaaggat cttcttgaga tccttttttt ctgcgcgtaa tctgctgctt gcaaacaaaa
      241 aaaccaccgc taccagcggt ggtttgtttg ccggatcaag agctaccaac tctttttccg
      301 aaggtaactg gcttcagcag agcgcagata ccaaatactg ttcttctagt gtagccgtag
      361 ttaggccacc acttcaagaa ctctgtagca ccgcctacat acctcgctct gctaatcctg
      421 ttaccagtgg ctgctgccag tggcgataag tcgtgtctta ccgggttgga ctcaagacga
      481 tagttaccgg ataaggcgca gcggtcgggc tgaacggggg gttcgtgcac acagcccagc
      541 ttggagcgaa cgacctacac cgaactgaga tacctacagc gtgagctatg agaaagcgcc
      601 acgcttcccg aagggagaaa ggcggacagg tatccggtaa gcggcagggt cggaacagga
      661 gagcgcacga gggagcttcc agggggaaac gcctggtatc tttatagtcc tgtcgggttt
      721 cgccacctct gacttgagcg tcgatttttg tgatgctcgt caggggggcg gagcctatgg
      781 aaaaacgcca gcaacgcggc ctttttacgg ttcctggcct tttgctggcc ttttgctcac
      841 atgttctttc ctgcgttatc ccctgattct gtggataacc gtgcggccgc ccctAGAAGA
      901 TTTCTCTTCA ATCTCCTTCT CCTTAACACT TAATTTTGGC ACTTCGTCAA CTTTAATTTT
      961 CTTGGAAGCC ATTGCTATGT ATTCTTAGTG TACTGCGACT TGGGTTTCTT TCTTGCTTTG
     1021 TATAAAAGTG CGATGAGTTC AATCATCAAG TGAATTTTTT TTTTTCAGCC TGCATTGAAA
     1081 AAAAAAAAAT TGTATGCTCG AGCGATGGGA AGGTTTTTTC CTCTTCCCGT TCAAAGCTTC
     1141 CTCGGACCAA CTCCACTTTT TCTCGGCCCG TTGTAAAGAA ATGGGTAAGA GAACTAAATT
     1201 GCAATAAGCT TCGAATTATC GTTTTGATCC AGACATAAAG AGATGTACAA ACTACAAAAC
     1261 AAGAGTAAAA TAACTCGAAC GAAGGGTACA CCTTCTGTAA TAAAACAAAT TCACTATAAC
     1321 TGCCTTATTG GAGTGAAAAA ACAAGATTAT GTAGACCCCC TCTCGCGATA AAGAACATTA
     1381 ATGACTGCAA CACCCGCACA CCACAAGGTG AAGGGCAAAG GTGAATTAAC CAAAGTGAAG
     1441 AGGACGACGT AGAATCAACC AGGTATCCTT GATAAGGGgc ccacatggat aacattaccc
     1501 ctgaattcgc atctagactg atgagacgtg gtagagccac aaacagccgg tacaagcaac
     1561 gatctccagg accatctgaa tcatgcgcgg atgacacgaa ctcacgacgg cgatcacaga
     1621 cattaaccca cagtacagac actgcgacaa cgtggcaatt cgtcgcaata caacgcagtt
     1681 cgagtttatc attatcaata ctgccatttc aaagaatacg taaataatta atagtagtga
     1741 ttttcctaac tttatttagt caaaaaatta gccttttaat tctgctgtaa cccgtacatg
     1801 cccaaaatag ggggcgggtt acacagaata tataacatcg taggtgtctg ggtgaacagt
     1861 ttattcctgg catccactaa atataatgga gcccgctttt taagctggca tccagaaaaa
     1921 aaaagaatcc cagcaccaaa atattgtttt cttcaccaac catcagttca taggtccatt
     1981 ctcttagcgc aactacagag aacaggggca caaacaggca aaaaacgggc acaacctcaa
     2041 tggagtgatg caacctgcct ggagtaaatg atgacacaag gcaattgacc cacgcatgta
     2101 tctatctcat tttcttacac cttctattac cttctgctct ctctgatttg gaaaaagctg
     2161 aaaaaaaagg ttgaaaccag ttccctgaaa ttattcccct acttgactaa taagtatata
     2221 aagacggtag gtattgattg taattctgta aatctatttc ttaaacttct taaattctac
     2281 ttttatagtt agtctttttt ttagttttaa aacaccaaga acttagtttc gaataaacac
     2341 acataaacaa acaaaagatc tatggtgtcc aaaggagagg agttaatcaa ggaaaacatg
     2401 agaatgaaag ttgtcatgga gggctccgtt aatggtcacc aattcaagtg tacaggggaa
     2461 ggtgaaggta atccttacat gggtacacaa actatgagaa ttaaagtaat tgaaggcgga
     2521 ccactaccat ttgcatttga cattctggca acgtcattca tgtacggatc acgaactttc
     2581 atcaagtacc ctaaaggtat accagacttt ttcaagcaat cttttccaga gggttttaca
     2641 tgggaaaggg ttacaagata cgaagatggg ggtgtcgtca cagttatgca agatacttca
     2701 ttagaagatg gctgccttgt ctatcatgtg caagtaagag gggtgaattt tccttctaac
     2761 ggacctgtga tgcagaaaaa gaccaaaggt tgggaaccaa atactgaaat gatgtaccca
     2821 gctgatggag gtttgagagg ctacacacac atggcgctta aagttgatgg tggaggtcat
     2881 ttgtcttgta gttttgttac cacttatcgt tctaaaaaga ctgttggcaa tatcaaaatg
     2941 ccaggaatac atgctgtaga ccacagacta gaaagactcg aagagagcga taacgaaatg
     3001 ttcgttgtac agagagagca tgccgtagcc aaatttgctg gcttaggcgg tggtatggat
     3061 gaattgtata agggatccta actcgagata aagcaatctt gatgaggata atgatttttt
     3121 tttgaatata cataaatact accgtttttc tgctagattt tgtgatgacg taaataagta
     3181 catattactt tttaagccaa gacaagatta agcattaact ttaccctttt ctttctaagt
     3241 ttcaatatta gttatcactg tttaaaagtt atggcgagaa cgtcggcggt taaaatatat
     3301 taccctgaac ggctggaaat ctgctcgtca gtggtgctca cactgacgaa tcatgtacag
     3361 atcataccga tgactgcctg gcgactcaca actaagcaag acagccggaa ccagcgccgg
     3421 cgaacaccac tgcatatatg gcatatcaca acagtccacg tctcaagcag ttacagagat
     3481 gttacgaacc actagtgcac tgcagtacac ggtttccttg aaattttttt gattcggtaa
     3541 tctccgaaca gaaggaagaa cgaaggaagg agcacagact tagattggta tatatacgca
     3601 tatgtagtgt tgaagaaaca tgaaattgcc cagtattctt aacccaactg cacagaacaa
     3661 aaacgtgcag gaaacgaaga taaatcatgt cgaaagctac atataaggaa cgtgctgcta
     3721 ctcatcctag tcctgttgct gccaagctat ttaatatcat gcacgaaaag caaacaaact
     3781 tgtgtgcttc attggatgtt cgtaccacca aggaattact ggagttagtt gaagcattag
     3841 gtcccaaaat ttgtttacta aaaacacatg tggatatctt gactgatttt tccatggagg
     3901 gcacagttaa gccgctaaag gcattatccg ccaagtacaa ttttttactc ttcgaggaca
     3961 gaaaatttgc tgacattggt aatacagtca aattgcagta ctctgcgggt gtatacagaa
     4021 tagcagaatg ggcagacatt acgaatgcac acggtgtggt gggcccaggt attgttagcg
     4081 gtttgaagca ggcggcagaa gaagtaacaa aggaacctag aggccttttg atgttagcag
     4141 aattgtcatg caagggctcc ctatctactg gagaatatac taagggtact gttgacattg
     4201 cgaagagcga caaagatttt gttatcggct ttattgctca aagagacatg ggtggaagag
     4261 atgaaggtta cgattggttg attatgacac ccggtgtggg tttagatgac aagggagatg
     4321 cattgggtca acagtataga accgtggatg atgtggtttc tacaggatct gacattatta
     4381 ttgttggaag aggactattt gcaaagggaa gggatgctaa ggtagagggt gaacgttaca
     4441 gaaaagcagg ctgggaagca tatttgagaa gatgcggcca gcaaaactaa aaaactgtat
     4501 tataagtaaa tgcatgtata ctaaactcac aaattagagc ttcaatttaa ttatatcagt
     4561 tattacccga gtagagcact tgaatccact gcAAGTTGGG TTTCTTATCT GTACGGCGAT
     4621 CACTCCCCTC ATATGATAGC TGTGTAGAGT GACTTGCTCT TTGATTGGCC TTACTTCTTG
     4681 CATCTATCAT CCTTTCTTTT ACTCTCTCCA ATCACCACAA CTCATATCAT TCTACATTTC
     4741 ATTTTATTGT TCTGTACAAT TTTTAGGTTT GTAAAATATA TAAGTGATGT ACATATCTTC
     4801 TATATCCTTT CCGTTTGTGT CTATTTTAGG GTTGGCTTAT TACGCATTAT TCCTACTTTA
     4861 TTTTTACTTG CTTACTTGAA AAAGAAGGTA TACCACAGTG CTGCTCCACT GCAAACAATA
     4921 TAAAATATTA TCAATTATTT TTTTTTTTCT TCTTTTGAAT TAGATCACTA ATAAACTCTT
     4981 ATAATGCTCA ACCATCCCAG CCAAGGCTCA GATGATGCTC AGGACGAAAA GCAAGGCGAC
     5041 TTCccgagcg gccgcgatta tcaaaaagga tcttcaccta gatcctttta aattaaaaat
     5101 gaagttttaa atcaatctaa agtatatatg agtaaacttg gtctgacagt taccaatgct
     5161 taatcagtga ggcacctatc tcagcgatct gtctatttcg ttcatccata gttgcctgac
     5221 tccccgtcgt gtagataact acgatacggg agggcttacc atctggcccc agtgctgcaa
     5281 tgataccgcg ggacccacgc tcaccggctc cagatttatc agcaataaac cagccagccg
     5341 gaagggccga gcgcagaagt ggtcctgcaa ctttatccgc ctccatccag tctattaatt
     5401 gttgccggga agctagagta agtagttcgc cagttaatag tttgcgcaac gttgttgcca
     5461 ttgctacagg catcgtggtg tcacgctcgt cgtttggtat ggcttcattc agctccggtt
     5521 cccaacgatc aaggcgagtt acatgatccc ccatgttgtg caaaaaagcg gttagctcct
     5581 tcggtcctcc gatcgttgtc agaagtaagt tggccgcagt gttatcactc atggttatgg
     5641 cagcactgca taattctctt actgtcatgc catccgtaag atgcttttct gtgactggtg
     5701 agtactcaac caagtcattc tgagaatagt gtatgcggcg accgagttgc tcttgcccgg
     5761 cgtcaatacg ggataatacc gcgccacata gcagaacttt aaaagtgctc atcattggaa
     5821 aacgttcttc ggggcgaaaa ctctcaagga tcttaccgct gttgagatcc agttcgatgt
     5881 aacccactcg tgcacccaac tgatcttcag catcttttac tttcaccagc gtttctgggt
     5941 gagcaaaaac aggaaggcaa aatgccgcaa aaaagggaat aagggcgaca cggaaatgtt
     6001 gaatactcat actcttcctt ttt
//
