# Supplementary material for: Establishing Probiotic Saccharomyces boulardii as a Model Organism for Synthesis and Delivery of Biomolecules
Source: bioRxiv preprint, doi:10.1101/2020.01.22.915389, version 1 (2020-01-23)
Supplement: Supplementary File 1 - Plasmids [file 915389_file03.zip › Supplementary File S1 - Plasmids/ISA254 INT 5 AmpR ColE1 URA pTDH3 mRuby2 tTDH1.gb]

LOCUS       ISA254_INT_5,_AmpR,_Col 5961 bp ds-DNA     circular     21-JAN-2020
DEFINITION  .
FEATURES             Location/Qualifiers
     protein_bind    complement(1446..1451)
                     /label="BsmBI"
                     /ApEinfo_revcolor=#b1ff67
                     /ApEinfo_fwdcolor=#b1ff67
     misc_feature    1452..1594
                     /label="ConS"
                     /ApEinfo_revcolor=#ffef86
                     /ApEinfo_fwdcolor=#ffef86
     protein_bind    complement(1441..1444)
                     /label="BsmBI"
                     /ApEinfo_revcolor=#b1ff67
                     /ApEinfo_fwdcolor=#b1ff67
     terminator      3011..3234
                     /label="ScTDH1 Terminator"
                     /ApEinfo_revcolor=#ff9ccd
                     /ApEinfo_fwdcolor=#ff9ccd
     protein_bind    3389..3392
                     /label="BsmBI"
                     /ApEinfo_revcolor=#b1ff67
                     /ApEinfo_fwdcolor=#b1ff67
     rep_origin      complement(124..887)
                     /label="ColE1"
                     /ApEinfo_revcolor=#7f7f7f
                     /ApEinfo_fwdcolor=#7f7f7f
     misc_feature    3389..3413
                     /label="ConE scar"
                     /ApEinfo_revcolor=#ffef86
                     /ApEinfo_fwdcolor=#ffef86
     promoter        1599..2278
                     /label="ScTDH3 Promoter"
                     /ApEinfo_revcolor=#84b0dc
                     /ApEinfo_fwdcolor=#84b0dc
     CDS             2288..2995
                     /label="mRuby2"
                     /ApEinfo_revcolor=#ff454e
                     /ApEinfo_fwdcolor=#ff454e
     CDS             3610..4413
                     /label="URA3"
                     /ApEinfo_revcolor=#faac61
                     /ApEinfo_fwdcolor=#faac61
     promoter        3433..3609
                     /label="URA3 Promoter"
                     /ApEinfo_revcolor=#faac61
                     /ApEinfo_fwdcolor=#faac61
     protein_bind    3382..3387
                     /label="BsmBI"
                     /ApEinfo_revcolor=#b1ff67
                     /ApEinfo_fwdcolor=#b1ff67
     CDS             complement(5096..5953)
                     /label="AmpR"
                     /ApEinfo_revcolor=#9f4240
                     /ApEinfo_fwdcolor=#9f4240
     terminator      complement(4999..5095)
                     /label="AmpR Terminator"
                     /ApEinfo_revcolor=#f58a5e
                     /ApEinfo_fwdcolor=#f58a5e
     misc_feature    3239..3381
                     /label="ConE"
                     /ApEinfo_revcolor=#ffef86
                     /ApEinfo_fwdcolor=#ffef86
     terminator      4414..4491
                     /label="URA3 Terminator"
                     /ApEinfo_revcolor=#faac61
                     /ApEinfo_fwdcolor=#faac61
     misc_feature    4516..4986
                     /label="INT10 3'"
                     /ApEinfo_revcolor=#ff9ccd
                     /ApEinfo_fwdcolor=#ff9ccd
     promoter        complement(join(5954..5961,1..123))
                     /label="AmpR Promoter"
                     /ApEinfo_revcolor=#f58a5e
                     /ApEinfo_fwdcolor=#f58a5e
     misc_feature    900..1401
                     /label="INT10 5'"
                     /ApEinfo_revcolor=#faac61
                     /ApEinfo_fwdcolor=#faac61
ORIGIN
        1 tttttcaata ttattgaagc atttatcagg gttattgtct catgagcgga tacatatttg
       61 aatgtattta gaaaaataaa caaatagggg ttccgcgcac atttccccga aaagtgccac
      121 ctgtcatgac caaaatccct taacgtgagt tttcgttcca ctgagcgtca gaccccgtag
      181 aaaagatcaa aggatcttct tgagatcctt tttttctgcg cgtaatctgc tgcttgcaaa
      241 caaaaaaacc accgctacca gcggtggttt gtttgccgga tcaagagcta ccaactcttt
      301 ttccgaaggt aactggcttc agcagagcgc agataccaaa tactgttctt ctagtgtagc
      361 cgtagttagg ccaccacttc aagaactctg tagcaccgcc tacatacctc gctctgctaa
      421 tcctgttacc agtggctgct gccagtggcg ataagtcgtg tcttaccggg ttggactcaa
      481 gacgatagtt accggataag gcgcagcggt cgggctgaac ggggggttcg tgcacacagc
      541 ccagcttgga gcgaacgacc tacaccgaac tgagatacct acagcgtgag ctatgagaaa
      601 gcgccacgct tcccgaaggg agaaaggcgg acaggtatcc ggtaagcggc agggtcggaa
      661 caggagagcg cacgagggag cttccagggg gaaacgcctg gtatctttat agtcctgtcg
      721 ggtttcgcca cctctgactt gagcgtcgat ttttgtgatg ctcgtcaggg gggcggagcc
      781 tatggaaaaa cgccagcaac gcggcctttt tacggttcct ggccttttgc tggccttttg
      841 ctcacatgtt ctttcctgcg ttatcccctg attctgtgga taaccgtgcg gccgcccctG
      901 GTCGTTTTTG TGCAGCATAT TGTCCTCTAG ATGCAAACTC TGCAGGTCCA TTTGCAGTAA
      961 AGTGAGTTGC CTCTCGAAGA ATCATTAATT TCGTATAACC GTCACTATTA AAGTCAGAAA
     1021 ATAAATTCTG TCGTAGACAA TGTTACCATA ATGTTCTTGT CCATTTTGCA TACACTTTAA
     1081 ATATTCATTT GATTTCTCAG GGTTCATGAT CATAATAAAT TGCGCATTCG CAAGGCGGTA
     1141 GTATTATAAT GGGGTCCATC ATTCTGTAGC AAGAAGTTAC AGTACGCTGT TCAAGCGTTA
     1201 AACAAGATAA GTAATCTCGA ATGAAACATT CATATTTCGC ATGAGCCAAC ATACAGTTGC
     1261 TGAGTAATCT TCATTGCGCT TATTTATCGG CATTGAGATT GTAAAGGAAG TAAAACGCAT
     1321 TTTTGCAGAT CTGTTCTCTT ATGTATTTTT AATCGTCCTT GTATGGAAGT ATCAAAGGGG
     1381 ACGTTCTTCA CCTCCTTGGA Agcccacatg gataacatta cccctgaatt cgcatctaga
     1441 ctgatgagac gtggtagagc cacaaacagc cggtacaagc aacgatctcc aggaccatct
     1501 gaatcatgcg cggatgacac gaactcacga cggcgatcac agacattaac ccacagtaca
     1561 gacactgcga caacgtggca attcgtcgca atacaacgca gttcgagttt atcattatca
     1621 atactgccat ttcaaagaat acgtaaataa ttaatagtag tgattttcct aactttattt
     1681 agtcaaaaaa ttagcctttt aattctgctg taacccgtac atgcccaaaa tagggggcgg
     1741 gttacacaga atatataaca tcgtaggtgt ctgggtgaac agtttattcc tggcatccac
     1801 taaatataat ggagcccgct ttttaagctg gcatccagaa aaaaaaagaa tcccagcacc
     1861 aaaatattgt tttcttcacc aaccatcagt tcataggtcc attctcttag cgcaactaca
     1921 gagaacaggg gcacaaacag gcaaaaaacg ggcacaacct caatggagtg atgcaacctg
     1981 cctggagtaa atgatgacac aaggcaattg acccacgcat gtatctatct cattttctta
     2041 caccttctat taccttctgc tctctctgat ttggaaaaag ctgaaaaaaa aggttgaaac
     2101 cagttccctg aaattattcc cctacttgac taataagtat ataaagacgg taggtattga
     2161 ttgtaattct gtaaatctat ttcttaaact tcttaaattc tacttttata gttagtcttt
     2221 tttttagttt taaaacacca agaacttagt ttcgaataaa cacacataaa caaacaaaag
     2281 atctatggtg tccaaaggag aggagttaat caaggaaaac atgagaatga aagttgtcat
     2341 ggagggctcc gttaatggtc accaattcaa gtgtacaggg gaaggtgaag gtaatcctta
     2401 catgggtaca caaactatga gaattaaagt aattgaaggc ggaccactac catttgcatt
     2461 tgacattctg gcaacgtcat tcatgtacgg atcacgaact ttcatcaagt accctaaagg
     2521 tataccagac tttttcaagc aatcttttcc agagggtttt acatgggaaa gggttacaag
     2581 atacgaagat gggggtgtcg tcacagttat gcaagatact tcattagaag atggctgcct
     2641 tgtctatcat gtgcaagtaa gaggggtgaa ttttccttct aacggacctg tgatgcagaa
     2701 aaagaccaaa ggttgggaac caaatactga aatgatgtac ccagctgatg gaggtttgag
     2761 aggctacaca cacatggcgc ttaaagttga tggtggaggt catttgtctt gtagttttgt
     2821 taccacttat cgttctaaaa agactgttgg caatatcaaa atgccaggaa tacatgctgt
     2881 agaccacaga ctagaaagac tcgaagagag cgataacgaa atgttcgttg tacagagaga
     2941 gcatgccgta gccaaatttg ctggcttagg cggtggtatg gatgaattgt ataagggatc
     3001 ctaactcgag ataaagcaat cttgatgagg ataatgattt ttttttgaat atacataaat
     3061 actaccgttt ttctgctaga ttttgtgatg acgtaaataa gtacatatta ctttttaagc
     3121 caagacaaga ttaagcatta actttaccct tttctttcta agtttcaata ttagttatca
     3181 ctgtttaaaa gttatggcga gaacgtcggc ggttaaaata tattaccctg aacggctgga
     3241 aatctgctcg tcagtggtgc tcacactgac gaatcatgta cagatcatac cgatgactgc
     3301 ctggcgactc acaactaagc aagacagccg gaaccagcgc cggcgaacac cactgcatat
     3361 atggcatatc acaacagtcc acgtctcaag cagttacaga gatgttacga accactagtg
     3421 cactgcagta cacggtttcc ttgaaatttt tttgattcgg taatctccga acagaaggaa
     3481 gaacgaagga aggagcacag acttagattg gtatatatac gcatatgtag tgttgaagaa
     3541 acatgaaatt gcccagtatt cttaacccaa ctgcacagaa caaaaacgtg caggaaacga
     3601 agataaatca tgtcgaaagc tacatataag gaacgtgctg ctactcatcc tagtcctgtt
     3661 gctgccaagc tatttaatat catgcacgaa aagcaaacaa acttgtgtgc ttcattggat
     3721 gttcgtacca ccaaggaatt actggagtta gttgaagcat taggtcccaa aatttgttta
     3781 ctaaaaacac atgtggatat cttgactgat ttttccatgg agggcacagt taagccgcta
     3841 aaggcattat ccgccaagta caatttttta ctcttcgagg acagaaaatt tgctgacatt
     3901 ggtaatacag tcaaattgca gtactctgcg ggtgtataca gaatagcaga atgggcagac
     3961 attacgaatg cacacggtgt ggtgggccca ggtattgtta gcggtttgaa gcaggcggca
     4021 gaagaagtaa caaaggaacc tagaggcctt ttgatgttag cagaattgtc atgcaagggc
     4081 tccctatcta ctggagaata tactaagggt actgttgaca ttgcgaagag cgacaaagat
     4141 tttgttatcg gctttattgc tcaaagagac atgggtggaa gagatgaagg ttacgattgg
     4201 ttgattatga cacccggtgt gggtttagat gacaagggag atgcattggg tcaacagtat
     4261 agaaccgtgg atgatgtggt ttctacagga tctgacatta ttattgttgg aagaggacta
     4321 tttgcaaagg gaagggatgc taaggtagag ggtgaacgtt acagaaaagc aggctgggaa
     4381 gcatatttga gaagatgcgg ccagcaaaac taaaaaactg tattataagt aaatgcatgt
     4441 atactaaact cacaaattag agcttcaatt taattatatc agttattacc cgagtagagc
     4501 acttgaatcc actgcGCGAC TAGATTGTAA ATCATTCTTT ATTTAATCTC TTTCTTTAAC
     4561 TACTGCTTAA AGTATAATTT GGTCCGTAGT TTAATAACTA TACTAAGCGT AACAATGCAT
     4621 ACTGACATTA TAAGCCTGAA CATTACGAGT TTAAGTTGTA TGTAGGCGTT CTGTAAGAGG
     4681 TTACTGCGTA AATTATCAAC GAATGCATTG GTGTATTTGC GAAAGCTACT TCTTTTAACA
     4741 AGTATTTACA TAAGAATAAT GGTGATCTGC TCAACTGATT TGGTGATAAC TCTAACTTTT
     4801 TTAGCAACAA TTTAAAAGAT AATTCGAACA TATATAACAG TAGGAAGAAT TTGTGTACGT
     4861 CAAATTAAGA TAATTTAGCA TTACCAAAGT TATTAACCTA AACATAAAAT ATATATGAGA
     4921 CACATGTGGA AATCGTATGA AACAACTGTT ATGAAACTGA CAAGAATGAA TATATAGAGT
     4981 AAGCTCccga gcggccgcga ttatcaaaaa ggatcttcac ctagatcctt ttaaattaaa
     5041 aatgaagttt taaatcaatc taaagtatat atgagtaaac ttggtctgac agttaccaat
     5101 gcttaatcag tgaggcacct atctcagcga tctgtctatt tcgttcatcc atagttgcct
     5161 gactccccgt cgtgtagata actacgatac gggagggctt accatctggc cccagtgctg
     5221 caatgatacc gcgggaccca cgctcaccgg ctccagattt atcagcaata aaccagccag
     5281 ccggaagggc cgagcgcaga agtggtcctg caactttatc cgcctccatc cagtctatta
     5341 attgttgccg ggaagctaga gtaagtagtt cgccagttaa tagtttgcgc aacgttgttg
     5401 ccattgctac aggcatcgtg gtgtcacgct cgtcgtttgg tatggcttca ttcagctccg
     5461 gttcccaacg atcaaggcga gttacatgat cccccatgtt gtgcaaaaaa gcggttagct
     5521 ccttcggtcc tccgatcgtt gtcagaagta agttggccgc agtgttatca ctcatggtta
     5581 tggcagcact gcataattct cttactgtca tgccatccgt aagatgcttt tctgtgactg
     5641 gtgagtactc aaccaagtca ttctgagaat agtgtatgcg gcgaccgagt tgctcttgcc
     5701 cggcgtcaat acgggataat accgcgccac atagcagaac tttaaaagtg ctcatcattg
     5761 gaaaacgttc ttcggggcga aaactctcaa ggatcttacc gctgttgaga tccagttcga
     5821 tgtaacccac tcgtgcaccc aactgatctt cagcatcttt tactttcacc agcgtttctg
     5881 ggtgagcaaa aacaggaagg caaaatgccg caaaaaaggg aataagggcg acacggaaat
     5941 gttgaatact catactcttc c
//
