# Supplementary material for: Establishing Probiotic Saccharomyces boulardii as a Model Organism for Synthesis and Delivery of Biomolecules
Source: bioRxiv preprint, doi:10.1101/2020.01.22.915389, version 1 (2020-01-23)
Supplement: Supplementary File 1 - Plasmids [file 915389_file03.zip › Supplementary File S1 - Plasmids/ISA256 INT 3 gRNA for SpCas9 KanMX 2 AmpR ColE1.gb]

LOCUS       ISA256_INT_3,_gRNA_for_ 5052 bp ds-DNA     circular     21-JAN-2020
DEFINITION  .
FEATURES             Location/Qualifiers
     CDS             complement(1758..2615)
                     /label="AmpR"
                     /ApEinfo_revcolor=#9f4240
                     /ApEinfo_fwdcolor=#9f4240
     protein_bind    3973..3976
                     /label="BsmBI"
                     /ApEinfo_revcolor=#b1ff67
                     /ApEinfo_fwdcolor=#b1ff67
     protein_bind    complement(4133..4138)
                     /label="BsaI"
                     /ApEinfo_revcolor=#b1ff67
                     /ApEinfo_fwdcolor=#b1ff67
     terminator      4053..4127
                     /label="tSNR52"
                     /ApEinfo_revcolor=#d59687
                     /ApEinfo_fwdcolor=#d59687
     misc_feature    4139..4281
                     /label="Con1"
                     /ApEinfo_revcolor=#ffef86
                     /ApEinfo_fwdcolor=#ffef86
     misc_feature    3883..3952
                     /label="HDV Ribozyme"
                     /ApEinfo_revcolor=#84b0dc
                     /ApEinfo_fwdcolor=#84b0dc
     misc_feature    3953..3972
                     /label="gRNA8"
                     /ApEinfo_revcolor=#f58a5e
                     /ApEinfo_fwdcolor=#f58a5e
     protein_bind    complement(4128..4131)
                     /label="BsaI"
                     /ApEinfo_revcolor=#b1ff67
                     /ApEinfo_fwdcolor=#b1ff67
     tRNA            3792..3882
                     /label="tRNA Phe"
                     /ApEinfo_revcolor=#ff9ccd
                     /ApEinfo_fwdcolor=#ff9ccd
     protein_bind    complement(3949..3952)
                     /label="BsmBI"
                     /ApEinfo_revcolor=#b1ff67
                     /ApEinfo_fwdcolor=#b1ff67
     rep_origin      648..1610
                     /label="2micron"
                     /ApEinfo_revcolor=#d6b295
                     /ApEinfo_fwdcolor=#d6b295
     terminator      complement(1661..1757)
                     /label="AmpR Terminator"
                     /ApEinfo_revcolor=#f58a5e
                     /ApEinfo_fwdcolor=#f58a5e
     CDS             join(4684..5052,1..441)
                     /label="KanR"
                     /ApEinfo_revcolor=#c7b0e3
                     /ApEinfo_fwdcolor=#c7b0e3
     rep_origin      1611..1648
                     /label="FRT site"
                     /ApEinfo_revcolor=#b4abac
                     /ApEinfo_fwdcolor=#b4abac
     promoter        complement(2616..2746)
                     /label="AmpR Promoter"
                     /ApEinfo_revcolor=#f58a5e
                     /ApEinfo_fwdcolor=#f58a5e
     protein_bind    3681..3686
                     /label="BsaI"
                     /ApEinfo_revcolor=#b1ff67
                     /ApEinfo_fwdcolor=#b1ff67
     terminator      442..643
                     /label="AgTEF Terminator"
                     /ApEinfo_revcolor=#b4abac
                     /ApEinfo_fwdcolor=#b4abac
     promoter        3692..3791
                     /label="tRNA Phe Promoter"
                     /ApEinfo_revcolor=#faac61
                     /ApEinfo_fwdcolor=#faac61
     protein_bind    3688..3691
                     /label="BsaI"
                     /ApEinfo_revcolor=#b1ff67
                     /ApEinfo_fwdcolor=#b1ff67
     misc_feature    3538..3680
                     /label="ConS"
                     /ApEinfo_revcolor=#ffef86
                     /ApEinfo_fwdcolor=#ffef86
     promoter        4305..4681
                     /label="AgTEF Promoter"
                     /ApEinfo_revcolor=#b4abac
                     /ApEinfo_fwdcolor=#b4abac
     rep_origin      complement(2747..3510)
                     /label="ColE1"
                     /ApEinfo_revcolor=#7f7f7f
                     /ApEinfo_fwdcolor=#7f7f7f
     misc_RNA        3973..4052
                     /label="sgRNA"
                     /ApEinfo_revcolor=#85dae9
                     /ApEinfo_fwdcolor=#85dae9
ORIGIN
        1 gtgttcctgc gccggttgca ttcgattcct gtttgtaatt gtccttttaa cagcgatcgc
       61 gtatttcgtc tggctcaggc gcaatcacga atgaataacg gtttggttga tgcgagtgat
      121 tttgatgacg agcgtaatgg ctggcctgtt gaacaagtct ggaaagaaat gcataagctt
      181 ttgccattct caccggattc agtcgtcact catggtgatt tctcacttga taaccttatt
      241 tttgacgagg ggaaattaat aggttgtatt gatgttggac gagtcggaat cgcagaccga
      301 taccaggatc ttgccatcct atggaactgc ctcggtgagt tttctccttc attacagaaa
      361 cggctttttc aaaaatatgg tattgataat cctgatatga ataaattgca gtttcatttg
      421 atgctcgatg agtttttcta aagtaactga caataaaaag attcttgttt tcaagaactt
      481 gtcatttgta tagttttttt atattgtagt tgttctattt taatcaaatg ttagcgtgat
      541 ttatattttt tttcgcctcg acatcatctg cccagatgcg aagttaagtg cgcagaaagt
      601 aatatcatgc gtcaatcgta tgtgaatgct ggtcgctata ctggagtaac gaagcatctg
      661 tgcttcattt tgtagaacaa aaatgcaacg cgagagcgct aatttttcaa acaaagaatc
      721 tgagctgcat ttttacagaa cagaaatgca acgcgaaagc gctattttac caacgaagaa
      781 tctgtgcttc atttttgtaa aacaaaaatg caacgcgaga gcgctaattt ttcaaacaaa
      841 gaatctgagc tgcattttta cagaacagaa atgcaacgcg agagcgctat tttaccaaca
      901 aagaatctat acttcttttt tgttctacaa aaatgcatcc cgagagcgct atttttctaa
      961 caaagcatct tagattactt tttttctcct ttgtgcgctc tataatgcag tctcttgata
     1021 actttttgca ctgtaggtcc gttaaggtta gaagaaggct actttggtgt ctattttctc
     1081 ttccataaaa aaagcctgac tccacttccc gcgtttactg attactagcg aagctgcggg
     1141 tgcatttttt caagataaag gcatccccga ttatattcta taccgatgtg gattgcgcat
     1201 actttgtgaa cagaaagtga tagcgttgat gattcttcat tggtcagaaa attatgaacg
     1261 gtttcttcta ttttgtctct atatactacg tataggaaat gtttacattt tcgtattgtt
     1321 ttcgattcac tctatgaata gttcttacta caattttttt gtctaaagag taatactaga
     1381 gataaacata aaaaatgtag aggtcgagtt tagatgcaag ttcaaggagc gaaaggtgga
     1441 tgggtaggtt atatagggat atagcacaga gatatatagc aaagagatac ttttgagcaa
     1501 tgtttgtgga agcggtattc gcaatatttt agtagctcgt tacagtccgg tgcgtttttg
     1561 gttttttgaa agtgcgtcat cagagcgctt ttggttttca aaagcgctct gaagttccta
     1621 tactttctag ctagagaata ggaacttccc gagcggccgc gattatcaaa aaggatcttc
     1681 acctagatcc ttttaaatta aaaatgaagt tttaaatcaa tctaaagtat atatgagtaa
     1741 acttggtctg acagttacca atgcttaatc agtgaggcac ctatctcagc gatctgtcta
     1801 tttcgttcat ccatagttgc ctgactcccc gtcgtgtaga taactacgat acgggagggc
     1861 ttaccatctg gccccagtgc tgcaatgata ccgcgggacc cacgctcacc ggctccagat
     1921 ttatcagcaa taaaccagcc agccggaagg gccgagcgca gaagtggtcc tgcaacttta
     1981 tccgcctcca tccagtctat taattgttgc cgggaagcta gagtaagtag ttcgccagtt
     2041 aatagtttgc gcaacgttgt tgccattgct acaggcatcg tggtgtcacg ctcgtcgttt
     2101 ggtatggctt cattcagctc cggttcccaa cgatcaaggc gagttacatg atcccccatg
     2161 ttgtgcaaaa aagcggttag ctccttcggt cctccgatcg ttgtcagaag taagttggcc
     2221 gcagtgttat cactcatggt tatggcagca ctgcataatt ctcttactgt catgccatcc
     2281 gtaagatgct tttctgtgac tggtgagtac tcaaccaagt cattctgaga atagtgtatg
     2341 cggcgaccga gttgctcttg cccggcgtca atacgggata ataccgcgcc acatagcaga
     2401 actttaaaag tgctcatcat tggaaaacgt tcttcggggc gaaaactctc aaggatctta
     2461 ccgctgttga gatccagttc gatgtaaccc actcgtgcac ccaactgatc ttcagcatct
     2521 tttactttca ccagcgtttc tgggtgagca aaaacaggaa ggcaaaatgc cgcaaaaaag
     2581 ggaataaggg cgacacggaa atgttgaata ctcatactct tcctttttca atattattga
     2641 agcatttatc agggttattg tctcatgagc ggatacatat ttgaatgtat ttagaaaaat
     2701 aaacaaatag gggttccgcg cacatttccc cgaaaagtgc cacctgtcat gaccaaaatc
     2761 ccttaacgtg agttttcgtt ccactgagcg tcagaccccg tagaaaagat caaaggatct
     2821 tcttgagatc ctttttttct gcgcgtaatc tgctgcttgc aaacaaaaaa accaccgcta
     2881 ccagcggtgg tttgtttgcc ggatcaagag ctaccaactc tttttccgaa ggtaactggc
     2941 ttcagcagag cgcagatacc aaatactgtt cttctagtgt agccgtagtt aggccaccac
     3001 ttcaagaact ctgtagcacc gcctacatac ctcgctctgc taatcctgtt accagtggct
     3061 gctgccagtg gcgataagtc gtgtcttacc gggttggact caagacgata gttaccggat
     3121 aaggcgcagc ggtcgggctg aacggggggt tcgtgcacac agcccagctt ggagcgaacg
     3181 acctacaccg aactgagata cctacagcgt gagctatgag aaagcgccac gcttcccgaa
     3241 gggagaaagg cggacaggta tccggtaagc ggcagggtcg gaacaggaga gcgcacgagg
     3301 gagcttccag ggggaaacgc ctggtatctt tatagtcctg tcgggtttcg ccacctctga
     3361 cttgagcgtc gatttttgtg atgctcgtca ggggggcgga gcctatggaa aaacgccagc
     3421 aacgcggcct ttttacggtt cctggccttt tgctggcctt ttgctcacat gttctttcct
     3481 gcgttatccc ctgattctgt ggataaccgt gcggccgccc ctgaattcgc atctagatgg
     3541 tagagccaca aacagccggt acaagcaacg atctccagga ccatctgaat catgcgcgga
     3601 tgacacgaac tcacgacggc gatcacagac attaacccac agtacagaca ctgcgacaac
     3661 gtggcaattc gtcgcaatac ggtctccaac gatgtgcttc agtattacat tttttgcctt
     3721 caacgccttg attgttctat ttttgctaat aataaatcta tttcatcgga ctaaaagtcc
     3781 attagttgta agcggattta gctcagttgg gagagcgcca gactgaagaa aaacttcggt
     3841 caagtcatct ggaggtcctg tgttcgatcc acagaattcg cagatggccg gcatggtccc
     3901 agcctcctcg ctggcgccgg ctgggcaaca ccttcgggtg gcgaatggga ctTATTAGAA
     3961 CCAGGGAGGT CCgttttaga gctagaaata gcaagttaaa ataaggctag tccgttatca
     4021 acttgaaaaa gtggcaccga gtcggtgctt tttttatttt ttgtcactat tgttatgtaa
     4081 aatgccacct ctgacagtat ggaacgcaaa cttctgtcta gtggatagct gtgagaccac
     4141 ggggtcatca cggctcatca tgcgccaaac aaatgtgtgc aatacacgct cggatgactg
     4201 catgatgacc gcactgactg gggacagcag atccacctaa gcctgtgaga gaagcagaca
     4261 cccgacagat caaggcagtt aactagtgca ctgcagtaca gtttagcttg cctcgtcccc
     4321 gccgggtcac ccggccagcg acatggaggc ccagaatacc ctccttgaca gtcttgacgt
     4381 gcgcagctca ggggcatgat gtgactgtcg cccgtacatt tagcccatac atccccatgt
     4441 ataatcattt gcatccatac attttgatgg ccgcacggcg cgaagcaaaa attacggctc
     4501 ctcgctccag acctgcgagc agggaaacgc tcccctcaca gacgcgttga attgtcccca
     4561 cgccgcgccc ctgtagagaa atataaaagg ttaggatttg ccactgaggt tcttctttca
     4621 tatacttcct tttaaaatct tgctaggata cagttctcac atcacatccg aacataaaca
     4681 aaaatgggta aggaaaagac tcacgtttcg aggccgcgat taaattccaa catggatgct
     4741 gatttatatg ggtataaatg ggctcgcgat aatgtcgggc aatcaggtgc gacaatctat
     4801 cgattgtatg ggaagcccga tgcgccagag ttgtttctga aacatggcaa aggtagcgtt
     4861 gccaatgatg ttacagatga gatggtcaga ctaaactggc tgacggaatt tatgcctctt
     4921 ccgaccatca agcattttat ccgtactcct gatgatgcat ggttactcac cactgcgatc
     4981 cccggcaaaa cagcattcca ggtattagaa gaatatcctg attcaggtga aaatattgtt
     5041 gatgcgctgg ca
//
