# Supplementary material for: Establishing Probiotic Saccharomyces boulardii as a Model Organism for Synthesis and Delivery of Biomolecules
Source: bioRxiv preprint, doi:10.1101/2020.01.22.915389, version 1 (2020-01-23)
Supplement: Supplementary File 1 - Plasmids [file 915389_file03.zip › Supplementary File S1 - Plasmids/ISA257 INT 4 gRNA for SpCas9 KanMX 2 AmpR ColE1.gb]

LOCUS       ISA257_INT_4,_gRNA_for_ 5052 bp ds-DNA     circular     21-JAN-2020
DEFINITION  .
FEATURES             Location/Qualifiers
     promoter        3692..3791
                     /label="tRNA Phe Promoter"
                     /ApEinfo_revcolor=#faac61
                     /ApEinfo_fwdcolor=#faac61
     misc_feature    4139..4281
                     /label="Con1"
                     /ApEinfo_revcolor=#ffef86
                     /ApEinfo_fwdcolor=#ffef86
     rep_origin      1611..1648
                     /label="FRT site"
                     /ApEinfo_revcolor=#b4abac
                     /ApEinfo_fwdcolor=#b4abac
     protein_bind    complement(4128..4131)
                     /label="BsaI"
                     /ApEinfo_revcolor=#b1ff67
                     /ApEinfo_fwdcolor=#b1ff67
     CDS             complement(1758..2615)
                     /label="AmpR"
                     /ApEinfo_revcolor=#9f4240
                     /ApEinfo_fwdcolor=#9f4240
     CDS             join(4684..5052,1..441)
                     /label="KanR"
                     /ApEinfo_revcolor=#c7b0e3
                     /ApEinfo_fwdcolor=#c7b0e3
     promoter        complement(2616..2746)
                     /label="AmpR Promoter"
                     /ApEinfo_revcolor=#f58a5e
                     /ApEinfo_fwdcolor=#f58a5e
     rep_origin      complement(2747..3510)
                     /label="ColE1"
                     /ApEinfo_revcolor=#7f7f7f
                     /ApEinfo_fwdcolor=#7f7f7f
     rep_origin      648..1610
                     /label="2micron"
                     /ApEinfo_revcolor=#d6b295
                     /ApEinfo_fwdcolor=#d6b295
     terminator      complement(1661..1757)
                     /label="AmpR Terminator"
                     /ApEinfo_revcolor=#f58a5e
                     /ApEinfo_fwdcolor=#f58a5e
     misc_RNA        3973..4052
                     /label="sgRNA"
                     /ApEinfo_revcolor=#85dae9
                     /ApEinfo_fwdcolor=#85dae9
     protein_bind    3973..3976
                     /label="BsmBI"
                     /ApEinfo_revcolor=#b1ff67
                     /ApEinfo_fwdcolor=#b1ff67
     terminator      442..643
                     /label="AgTEF Terminator"
                     /ApEinfo_revcolor=#b4abac
                     /ApEinfo_fwdcolor=#b4abac
     terminator      4053..4127
                     /label="tSNR52"
                     /ApEinfo_revcolor=#d59687
                     /ApEinfo_fwdcolor=#d59687
     protein_bind    complement(4133..4138)
                     /label="BsaI"
                     /ApEinfo_revcolor=#b1ff67
                     /ApEinfo_fwdcolor=#b1ff67
     promoter        4305..4681
                     /label="AgTEF Promoter"
                     /ApEinfo_revcolor=#b4abac
                     /ApEinfo_fwdcolor=#b4abac
     misc_feature    3883..3952
                     /label="HDV Ribozyme"
                     /ApEinfo_revcolor=#84b0dc
                     /ApEinfo_fwdcolor=#84b0dc
     misc_feature    3538..3680
                     /label="ConS"
                     /ApEinfo_revcolor=#ffef86
                     /ApEinfo_fwdcolor=#ffef86
     protein_bind    3681..3686
                     /label="BsaI"
                     /ApEinfo_revcolor=#b1ff67
                     /ApEinfo_fwdcolor=#b1ff67
     protein_bind    3688..3691
                     /label="BsaI"
                     /ApEinfo_revcolor=#b1ff67
                     /ApEinfo_fwdcolor=#b1ff67
     misc_feature    3953..3972
                     /label="gRNA site 9"
                     /ApEinfo_revcolor=#b4abac
                     /ApEinfo_fwdcolor=#b4abac
     protein_bind    complement(3949..3952)
                     /label="BsmBI"
                     /ApEinfo_revcolor=#b1ff67
                     /ApEinfo_fwdcolor=#b1ff67
     tRNA            3792..3882
                     /label="tRNA Phe"
                     /ApEinfo_revcolor=#ff9ccd
                     /ApEinfo_fwdcolor=#ff9ccd
ORIGIN
        1 gtgttcctgc gccggttgca ttcgattcct gtttgtaatt gtccttttaa cagcgatcgc
       61 gtatttcgtc tggctcaggc gcaatcacga atgaataacg gtttggttga tgcgagtgat
      121 tttgatgacg agcgtaatgg ctggcctgtt gaacaagtct ggaaagaaat gcataagctt
      181 ttgccattct caccggattc agtcgtcact catggtgatt tctcacttga taaccttatt
      241 tttgacgagg ggaaattaat aggttgtatt gatgttggac gagtcggaat cgcagaccga
      301 taccaggatc ttgccatcct atggaactgc ctcggtgagt tttctccttc attacagaaa
      361 cggctttttc aaaaatatgg tattgataat cctgatatga ataaattgca gtttcatttg
      421 atgctcgatg agtttttcta aagtaactga caataaaaag attcttgttt tcaagaactt
      481 gtcatttgta tagttttttt atattgtagt tgttctattt taatcaaatg ttagcgtgat
      541 ttatattttt tttcgcctcg acatcatctg cccagatgcg aagttaagtg cgcagaaagt
      601 aatatcatgc gtcaatcgta tgtgaatgct ggtcgctata ctggagtaac gaagcatctg
      661 tgcttcattt tgtagaacaa aaatgcaacg cgagagcgct aatttttcaa acaaagaatc
      721 tgagctgcat ttttacagaa cagaaatgca acgcgaaagc gctattttac caacgaagaa
      781 tctgtgcttc atttttgtaa aacaaaaatg caacgcgaga gcgctaattt ttcaaacaaa
      841 gaatctgagc tgcattttta cagaacagaa atgcaacgcg agagcgctat tttaccaaca
      901 aagaatctat acttcttttt tgttctacaa aaatgcatcc cgagagcgct atttttctaa
      961 caaagcatct tagattactt tttttctcct ttgtgcgctc tataatgcag tctcttgata
     1021 actttttgca ctgtaggtcc gttaaggtta gaagaaggct actttggtgt ctattttctc
     1081 ttccataaaa aaagcctgac tccacttccc gcgtttactg attactagcg aagctgcggg
     1141 tgcatttttt caagataaag gcatccccga ttatattcta taccgatgtg gattgcgcat
     1201 actttgtgaa cagaaagtga tagcgttgat gattcttcat tggtcagaaa attatgaacg
     1261 gtttcttcta ttttgtctct atatactacg tataggaaat gtttacattt tcgtattgtt
     1321 ttcgattcac tctatgaata gttcttacta caattttttt gtctaaagag taatactaga
     1381 gataaacata aaaaatgtag aggtcgagtt tagatgcaag ttcaaggagc gaaaggtgga
     1441 tgggtaggtt atatagggat atagcacaga gatatatagc aaagagatac ttttgagcaa
     1501 tgtttgtgga agcggtattc gcaatatttt agtagctcgt tacagtccgg tgcgtttttg
     1561 gttttttgaa agtgcgtcat cagagcgctt ttggttttca aaagcgctct gaagttccta
     1621 tactttctag ctagagaata ggaacttccc gagcggccgc gattatcaaa aaggatcttc
     1681 acctagatcc ttttaaatta aaaatgaagt tttaaatcaa tctaaagtat atatgagtaa
     1741 acttggtctg acagttacca atgcttaatc agtgaggcac ctatctcagc gatctgtcta
     1801 tttcgttcat ccatagttgc ctgactcccc gtcgtgtaga taactacgat acgggagggc
     1861 ttaccatctg gccccagtgc tgcaatgata ccgcgggacc cacgctcacc ggctccagat
     1921 ttatcagcaa taaaccagcc agccggaagg gccgagcgca gaagtggtcc tgcaacttta
     1981 tccgcctcca tccagtctat taattgttgc cgggaagcta gagtaagtag ttcgccagtt
     2041 aatagtttgc gcaacgttgt tgccattgct acaggcatcg tggtgtcacg ctcgtcgttt
     2101 ggtatggctt cattcagctc cggttcccaa cgatcaaggc gagttacatg atcccccatg
     2161 ttgtgcaaaa aagcggttag ctccttcggt cctccgatcg ttgtcagaag taagttggcc
     2221 gcagtgttat cactcatggt tatggcagca ctgcataatt ctcttactgt catgccatcc
     2281 gtaagatgct tttctgtgac tggtgagtac tcaaccaagt cattctgaga atagtgtatg
     2341 cggcgaccga gttgctcttg cccggcgtca atacgggata ataccgcgcc acatagcaga
     2401 actttaaaag tgctcatcat tggaaaacgt tcttcggggc gaaaactctc aaggatctta
     2461 ccgctgttga gatccagttc gatgtaaccc actcgtgcac ccaactgatc ttcagcatct
     2521 tttactttca ccagcgtttc tgggtgagca aaaacaggaa ggcaaaatgc cgcaaaaaag
     2581 ggaataaggg cgacacggaa atgttgaata ctcatactct tcctttttca atattattga
     2641 agcatttatc agggttattg tctcatgagc ggatacatat ttgaatgtat ttagaaaaat
     2701 aaacaaatag gggttccgcg cacatttccc cgaaaagtgc cacctgtcat gaccaaaatc
     2761 ccttaacgtg agttttcgtt ccactgagcg tcagaccccg tagaaaagat caaaggatct
     2821 tcttgagatc ctttttttct gcgcgtaatc tgctgcttgc aaacaaaaaa accaccgcta
     2881 ccagcggtgg tttgtttgcc ggatcaagag ctaccaactc tttttccgaa ggtaactggc
     2941 ttcagcagag cgcagatacc aaatactgtt cttctagtgt agccgtagtt aggccaccac
     3001 ttcaagaact ctgtagcacc gcctacatac ctcgctctgc taatcctgtt accagtggct
     3061 gctgccagtg gcgataagtc gtgtcttacc gggttggact caagacgata gttaccggat
     3121 aaggcgcagc ggtcgggctg aacggggggt tcgtgcacac agcccagctt ggagcgaacg
     3181 acctacaccg aactgagata cctacagcgt gagctatgag aaagcgccac gcttcccgaa
     3241 gggagaaagg cggacaggta tccggtaagc ggcagggtcg gaacaggaga gcgcacgagg
     3301 gagcttccag ggggaaacgc ctggtatctt tatagtcctg tcgggtttcg ccacctctga
     3361 cttgagcgtc gatttttgtg atgctcgtca ggggggcgga gcctatggaa aaacgccagc
     3421 aacgcggcct ttttacggtt cctggccttt tgctggcctt ttgctcacat gttctttcct
     3481 gcgttatccc ctgattctgt ggataaccgt gcggccgccc ctgaattcgc atctagatgg
     3541 tagagccaca aacagccggt acaagcaacg atctccagga ccatctgaat catgcgcgga
     3601 tgacacgaac tcacgacggc gatcacagac attaacccac agtacagaca ctgcgacaac
     3661 gtggcaattc gtcgcaatac ggtctccaac gatgtgcttc agtattacat tttttgcctt
     3721 caacgccttg attgttctat ttttgctaat aataaatcta tttcatcgga ctaaaagtcc
     3781 attagttgta agcggattta gctcagttgg gagagcgcca gactgaagaa aaacttcggt
     3841 caagtcatct ggaggtcctg tgttcgatcc acagaattcg cagatggccg gcatggtccc
     3901 agcctcctcg ctggcgccgg ctgggcaaca ccttcgggtg gcgaatggga ctTTTCAACG
     3961 CTTTCGAAGA TGgttttaga gctagaaata gcaagttaaa ataaggctag tccgttatca
     4021 acttgaaaaa gtggcaccga gtcggtgctt tttttatttt ttgtcactat tgttatgtaa
     4081 aatgccacct ctgacagtat ggaacgcaaa cttctgtcta gtggatagct gtgagaccac
     4141 ggggtcatca cggctcatca tgcgccaaac aaatgtgtgc aatacacgct cggatgactg
     4201 catgatgacc gcactgactg gggacagcag atccacctaa gcctgtgaga gaagcagaca
     4261 cccgacagat caaggcagtt aactagtgca ctgcagtaca gtttagcttg cctcgtcccc
     4321 gccgggtcac ccggccagcg acatggaggc ccagaatacc ctccttgaca gtcttgacgt
     4381 gcgcagctca ggggcatgat gtgactgtcg cccgtacatt tagcccatac atccccatgt
     4441 ataatcattt gcatccatac attttgatgg ccgcacggcg cgaagcaaaa attacggctc
     4501 ctcgctccag acctgcgagc agggaaacgc tcccctcaca gacgcgttga attgtcccca
     4561 cgccgcgccc ctgtagagaa atataaaagg ttaggatttg ccactgaggt tcttctttca
     4621 tatacttcct tttaaaatct tgctaggata cagttctcac atcacatccg aacataaaca
     4681 aaaatgggta aggaaaagac tcacgtttcg aggccgcgat taaattccaa catggatgct
     4741 gatttatatg ggtataaatg ggctcgcgat aatgtcgggc aatcaggtgc gacaatctat
     4801 cgattgtatg ggaagcccga tgcgccagag ttgtttctga aacatggcaa aggtagcgtt
     4861 gccaatgatg ttacagatga gatggtcaga ctaaactggc tgacggaatt tatgcctctt
     4921 ccgaccatca agcattttat ccgtactcct gatgatgcat ggttactcac cactgcgatc
     4981 cccggcaaaa cagcattcca ggtattagaa gaatatcctg attcaggtga aaatattgtt
     5041 gatgcgctgg ca
//
