# Supplementary material for: Establishing Probiotic Saccharomyces boulardii as a Model Organism for Synthesis and Delivery of Biomolecules
Source: bioRxiv preprint, doi:10.1101/2020.01.22.915389, version 1 (2020-01-23)
Supplement: Supplementary File 1 - Plasmids [file 915389_file03.zip › Supplementary File S1 - Plasmids/ISA258 INT 5 gRNA for SpCas9 KanMX 2 AmpR ColE1.gb]

LOCUS       ISA258_INT_5,_gRNA_for_ 5052 bp ds-DNA     circular     21-JAN-2020
DEFINITION  .
FEATURES             Location/Qualifiers
     promoter        complement(2616..2746)
                     /label="AmpR Promoter"
                     /ApEinfo_revcolor=#f58a5e
                     /ApEinfo_fwdcolor=#f58a5e
     protein_bind    complement(4128..4131)
                     /label="BsaI"
                     /ApEinfo_revcolor=#b1ff67
                     /ApEinfo_fwdcolor=#b1ff67
     protein_bind    complement(3949..3952)
                     /label="BsmBI"
                     /ApEinfo_revcolor=#b1ff67
                     /ApEinfo_fwdcolor=#b1ff67
     rep_origin      648..1610
                     /label="2micron"
                     /ApEinfo_revcolor=#d6b295
                     /ApEinfo_fwdcolor=#d6b295
     rep_origin      complement(2747..3510)
                     /label="ColE1"
                     /ApEinfo_revcolor=#7f7f7f
                     /ApEinfo_fwdcolor=#7f7f7f
     rep_origin      1611..1648
                     /label="FRT site"
                     /ApEinfo_revcolor=#b4abac
                     /ApEinfo_fwdcolor=#b4abac
     misc_feature    4139..4281
                     /label="Con1"
                     /ApEinfo_revcolor=#ffef86
                     /ApEinfo_fwdcolor=#ffef86
     tRNA            3792..3882
                     /label="tRNA Phe"
                     /ApEinfo_revcolor=#ff9ccd
                     /ApEinfo_fwdcolor=#ff9ccd
     protein_bind    complement(4133..4138)
                     /label="BsaI"
                     /ApEinfo_revcolor=#b1ff67
                     /ApEinfo_fwdcolor=#b1ff67
     promoter        4305..4681
                     /label="AgTEF Promoter"
                     /ApEinfo_revcolor=#b4abac
                     /ApEinfo_fwdcolor=#b4abac
     promoter        3692..3791
                     /label="tRNA Phe Promoter"
                     /ApEinfo_revcolor=#faac61
                     /ApEinfo_fwdcolor=#faac61
     misc_feature    3953..3972
                     /label="Cas9 gRNA INT site 2"
                     /ApEinfo_revcolor=#c6c9d1
                     /ApEinfo_fwdcolor=#c6c9d1
     misc_RNA        3973..4052
                     /label="sgRNA"
                     /ApEinfo_revcolor=#85dae9
                     /ApEinfo_fwdcolor=#85dae9
     terminator      4053..4127
                     /label="tSNR52"
                     /ApEinfo_revcolor=#d59687
                     /ApEinfo_fwdcolor=#d59687
     misc_feature    3883..3952
                     /label="HDV Ribozyme"
                     /ApEinfo_revcolor=#84b0dc
                     /ApEinfo_fwdcolor=#84b0dc
     protein_bind    3688..3691
                     /label="BsaI"
                     /ApEinfo_revcolor=#b1ff67
                     /ApEinfo_fwdcolor=#b1ff67
     CDS             complement(1758..2615)
                     /label="AmpR"
                     /ApEinfo_revcolor=#9f4240
                     /ApEinfo_fwdcolor=#9f4240
     misc_feature    3538..3680
                     /label="ConS"
                     /ApEinfo_revcolor=#ffef86
                     /ApEinfo_fwdcolor=#ffef86
     terminator      complement(1661..1757)
                     /label="AmpR Terminator"
                     /ApEinfo_revcolor=#f58a5e
                     /ApEinfo_fwdcolor=#f58a5e
     terminator      442..643
                     /label="AgTEF Terminator"
                     /ApEinfo_revcolor=#b4abac
                     /ApEinfo_fwdcolor=#b4abac
     protein_bind    3681..3686
                     /label="BsaI"
                     /ApEinfo_revcolor=#b1ff67
                     /ApEinfo_fwdcolor=#b1ff67
     CDS             join(4684..5052,1..441)
                     /label="KanR"
                     /ApEinfo_revcolor=#c7b0e3
                     /ApEinfo_fwdcolor=#c7b0e3
     protein_bind    3973..3976
                     /label="BsmBI"
                     /ApEinfo_revcolor=#b1ff67
                     /ApEinfo_fwdcolor=#b1ff67
ORIGIN
        1 gtgttcctgc gccggttgca ttcgattcct gtttgtaatt gtccttttaa cagcgatcgc
       61 gtatttcgtc tggctcaggc gcaatcacga atgaataacg gtttggttga tgcgagtgat
      121 tttgatgacg agcgtaatgg ctggcctgtt gaacaagtct ggaaagaaat gcataagctt
      181 ttgccattct caccggattc agtcgtcact catggtgatt tctcacttga taaccttatt
      241 tttgacgagg ggaaattaat aggttgtatt gatgttggac gagtcggaat cgcagaccga
      301 taccaggatc ttgccatcct atggaactgc ctcggtgagt tttctccttc attacagaaa
      361 cggctttttc aaaaatatgg tattgataat cctgatatga ataaattgca gtttcatttg
      421 atgctcgatg agtttttcta aagtaactga caataaaaag attcttgttt tcaagaactt
      481 gtcatttgta tagttttttt atattgtagt tgttctattt taatcaaatg ttagcgtgat
      541 ttatattttt tttcgcctcg acatcatctg cccagatgcg aagttaagtg cgcagaaagt
      601 aatatcatgc gtcaatcgta tgtgaatgct ggtcgctata ctggagtaac gaagcatctg
      661 tgcttcattt tgtagaacaa aaatgcaacg cgagagcgct aatttttcaa acaaagaatc
      721 tgagctgcat ttttacagaa cagaaatgca acgcgaaagc gctattttac caacgaagaa
      781 tctgtgcttc atttttgtaa aacaaaaatg caacgcgaga gcgctaattt ttcaaacaaa
      841 gaatctgagc tgcattttta cagaacagaa atgcaacgcg agagcgctat tttaccaaca
      901 aagaatctat acttcttttt tgttctacaa aaatgcatcc cgagagcgct atttttctaa
      961 caaagcatct tagattactt tttttctcct ttgtgcgctc tataatgcag tctcttgata
     1021 actttttgca ctgtaggtcc gttaaggtta gaagaaggct actttggtgt ctattttctc
     1081 ttccataaaa aaagcctgac tccacttccc gcgtttactg attactagcg aagctgcggg
     1141 tgcatttttt caagataaag gcatccccga ttatattcta taccgatgtg gattgcgcat
     1201 actttgtgaa cagaaagtga tagcgttgat gattcttcat tggtcagaaa attatgaacg
     1261 gtttcttcta ttttgtctct atatactacg tataggaaat gtttacattt tcgtattgtt
     1321 ttcgattcac tctatgaata gttcttacta caattttttt gtctaaagag taatactaga
     1381 gataaacata aaaaatgtag aggtcgagtt tagatgcaag ttcaaggagc gaaaggtgga
     1441 tgggtaggtt atatagggat atagcacaga gatatatagc aaagagatac ttttgagcaa
     1501 tgtttgtgga agcggtattc gcaatatttt agtagctcgt tacagtccgg tgcgtttttg
     1561 gttttttgaa agtgcgtcat cagagcgctt ttggttttca aaagcgctct gaagttccta
     1621 tactttctag ctagagaata ggaacttccc gagcggccgc gattatcaaa aaggatcttc
     1681 acctagatcc ttttaaatta aaaatgaagt tttaaatcaa tctaaagtat atatgagtaa
     1741 acttggtctg acagttacca atgcttaatc agtgaggcac ctatctcagc gatctgtcta
     1801 tttcgttcat ccatagttgc ctgactcccc gtcgtgtaga taactacgat acgggagggc
     1861 ttaccatctg gccccagtgc tgcaatgata ccgcgggacc cacgctcacc ggctccagat
     1921 ttatcagcaa taaaccagcc agccggaagg gccgagcgca gaagtggtcc tgcaacttta
     1981 tccgcctcca tccagtctat taattgttgc cgggaagcta gagtaagtag ttcgccagtt
     2041 aatagtttgc gcaacgttgt tgccattgct acaggcatcg tggtgtcacg ctcgtcgttt
     2101 ggtatggctt cattcagctc cggttcccaa cgatcaaggc gagttacatg atcccccatg
     2161 ttgtgcaaaa aagcggttag ctccttcggt cctccgatcg ttgtcagaag taagttggcc
     2221 gcagtgttat cactcatggt tatggcagca ctgcataatt ctcttactgt catgccatcc
     2281 gtaagatgct tttctgtgac tggtgagtac tcaaccaagt cattctgaga atagtgtatg
     2341 cggcgaccga gttgctcttg cccggcgtca atacgggata ataccgcgcc acatagcaga
     2401 actttaaaag tgctcatcat tggaaaacgt tcttcggggc gaaaactctc aaggatctta
     2461 ccgctgttga gatccagttc gatgtaaccc actcgtgcac ccaactgatc ttcagcatct
     2521 tttactttca ccagcgtttc tgggtgagca aaaacaggaa ggcaaaatgc cgcaaaaaag
     2581 ggaataaggg cgacacggaa atgttgaata ctcatactct tcctttttca atattattga
     2641 agcatttatc agggttattg tctcatgagc ggatacatat ttgaatgtat ttagaaaaat
     2701 aaacaaatag gggttccgcg cacatttccc cgaaaagtgc cacctgtcat gaccaaaatc
     2761 ccttaacgtg agttttcgtt ccactgagcg tcagaccccg tagaaaagat caaaggatct
     2821 tcttgagatc ctttttttct gcgcgtaatc tgctgcttgc aaacaaaaaa accaccgcta
     2881 ccagcggtgg tttgtttgcc ggatcaagag ctaccaactc tttttccgaa ggtaactggc
     2941 ttcagcagag cgcagatacc aaatactgtt cttctagtgt agccgtagtt aggccaccac
     3001 ttcaagaact ctgtagcacc gcctacatac ctcgctctgc taatcctgtt accagtggct
     3061 gctgccagtg gcgataagtc gtgtcttacc gggttggact caagacgata gttaccggat
     3121 aaggcgcagc ggtcgggctg aacggggggt tcgtgcacac agcccagctt ggagcgaacg
     3181 acctacaccg aactgagata cctacagcgt gagctatgag aaagcgccac gcttcccgaa
     3241 gggagaaagg cggacaggta tccggtaagc ggcagggtcg gaacaggaga gcgcacgagg
     3301 gagcttccag ggggaaacgc ctggtatctt tatagtcctg tcgggtttcg ccacctctga
     3361 cttgagcgtc gatttttgtg atgctcgtca ggggggcgga gcctatggaa aaacgccagc
     3421 aacgcggcct ttttacggtt cctggccttt tgctggcctt ttgctcacat gttctttcct
     3481 gcgttatccc ctgattctgt ggataaccgt gcggccgccc ctgaattcgc atctagatgg
     3541 tagagccaca aacagccggt acaagcaacg atctccagga ccatctgaat catgcgcgga
     3601 tgacacgaac tcacgacggc gatcacagac attaacccac agtacagaca ctgcgacaac
     3661 gtggcaattc gtcgcaatac ggtctccaac gatgtgcttc agtattacat tttttgcctt
     3721 caacgccttg attgttctat ttttgctaat aataaatcta tttcatcgga ctaaaagtcc
     3781 attagttgta agcggattta gctcagttgg gagagcgcca gactgaagaa aaacttcggt
     3841 caagtcatct ggaggtcctg tgttcgatcc acagaattcg cagatggccg gcatggtccc
     3901 agcctcctcg ctggcgccgg ctgggcaaca ccttcgggtg gcgaatggga ctGGCTAATA
     3961 TAATGGTGAT TCgttttaga gctagaaata gcaagttaaa ataaggctag tccgttatca
     4021 acttgaaaaa gtggcaccga gtcggtgctt tttttatttt ttgtcactat tgttatgtaa
     4081 aatgccacct ctgacagtat ggaacgcaaa cttctgtcta gtggatagct gtgagaccac
     4141 ggggtcatca cggctcatca tgcgccaaac aaatgtgtgc aatacacgct cggatgactg
     4201 catgatgacc gcactgactg gggacagcag atccacctaa gcctgtgaga gaagcagaca
     4261 cccgacagat caaggcagtt aactagtgca ctgcagtaca gtttagcttg cctcgtcccc
     4321 gccgggtcac ccggccagcg acatggaggc ccagaatacc ctccttgaca gtcttgacgt
     4381 gcgcagctca ggggcatgat gtgactgtcg cccgtacatt tagcccatac atccccatgt
     4441 ataatcattt gcatccatac attttgatgg ccgcacggcg cgaagcaaaa attacggctc
     4501 ctcgctccag acctgcgagc agggaaacgc tcccctcaca gacgcgttga attgtcccca
     4561 cgccgcgccc ctgtagagaa atataaaagg ttaggatttg ccactgaggt tcttctttca
     4621 tatacttcct tttaaaatct tgctaggata cagttctcac atcacatccg aacataaaca
     4681 aaaatgggta aggaaaagac tcacgtttcg aggccgcgat taaattccaa catggatgct
     4741 gatttatatg ggtataaatg ggctcgcgat aatgtcgggc aatcaggtgc gacaatctat
     4801 cgattgtatg ggaagcccga tgcgccagag ttgtttctga aacatggcaa aggtagcgtt
     4861 gccaatgatg ttacagatga gatggtcaga ctaaactggc tgacggaatt tatgcctctt
     4921 ccgaccatca agcattttat ccgtactcct gatgatgcat ggttactcac cactgcgatc
     4981 cccggcaaaa cagcattcca ggtattagaa gaatatcctg attcaggtga aaatattgtt
     5041 gatgcgctgg ca
//
