# Supplementary material for: Establishing Probiotic Saccharomyces boulardii as a Model Organism for Synthesis and Delivery of Biomolecules
Source: bioRxiv preprint, doi:10.1101/2020.01.22.915389, version 1 (2020-01-23)
Supplement: Supplementary File 1 - Plasmids [file 915389_file03.zip › Supplementary File S1 - Plasmids/ISA297 INT 1 pTDH3 mTurq2 tTDH1 URA3 AmpR ColE1.gb]

LOCUS       ISA297_INT_1,_pTDH3,_mT 5737 bp ds-DNA     circular     21-JAN-2020
DEFINITION  .
FEATURES             Location/Qualifiers
     misc_feature    1345..1744
                     /label="site 7 up 5' arm"
                     /ApEinfo_revcolor=#9eafd2
                     /ApEinfo_fwdcolor=#9eafd2
     protein_bind    3738..3741
                     /label="BsmBI"
                     /ApEinfo_revcolor=#b1ff67
                     /ApEinfo_fwdcolor=#b1ff67
     rep_origin      complement(569..1332)
                     /label="ColE1"
                     /ApEinfo_revcolor=#7f7f7f
                     /ApEinfo_fwdcolor=#7f7f7f
     promoter        3782..3958
                     /label="URA3 Promoter"
                     /ApEinfo_revcolor=#faac61
                     /ApEinfo_fwdcolor=#faac61
     misc_feature    3588..3730
                     /label="ConE"
                     /ApEinfo_revcolor=#ffef86
                     /ApEinfo_fwdcolor=#ffef86
     promoter        1942..2621
                     /label="ScTDH3 Promoter"
                     /ApEinfo_revcolor=#84b0dc
                     /ApEinfo_fwdcolor=#84b0dc
     protein_bind    complement(1789..1794)
                     /label="BsmBI"
                     /ApEinfo_revcolor=#b1ff67
                     /ApEinfo_fwdcolor=#b1ff67
     promoter        complement(438..568)
                     /label="AmpR Promoter"
                     /ApEinfo_revcolor=#f58a5e
                     /ApEinfo_fwdcolor=#f58a5e
     misc_feature    3738..3762
                     /label="ConE scar"
                     /ApEinfo_revcolor=#ffef86
                     /ApEinfo_fwdcolor=#ffef86
     CDS             3959..4762
                     /label="URA3"
                     /ApEinfo_revcolor=#faac61
                     /ApEinfo_fwdcolor=#faac61
     protein_bind    complement(1784..1787)
                     /label="BsmBI"
                     /ApEinfo_revcolor=#b1ff67
                     /ApEinfo_fwdcolor=#b1ff67
     CDS             2631..3344
                     /label="mTurquoise2"
                     /ApEinfo_revcolor=#75c6a9
                     /ApEinfo_fwdcolor=#75c6a9
     terminator      4763..4840
                     /label="URA3 Terminator"
                     /ApEinfo_revcolor=#faac61
                     /ApEinfo_fwdcolor=#faac61
     CDS             complement(join(5317..5737,1..437))
                     /label="AmpR"
                     /ApEinfo_revcolor=#9f4240
                     /ApEinfo_fwdcolor=#9f4240
     misc_feature    1795..1937
                     /label="ConS"
                     /ApEinfo_revcolor=#ffef86
                     /ApEinfo_fwdcolor=#ffef86
     misc_feature    4865..5207
                     /label="Site 7 down 3' arm"
                     /ApEinfo_revcolor=#ffef86
                     /ApEinfo_fwdcolor=#ffef86
     terminator      complement(5220..5316)
                     /label="AmpR Terminator"
                     /ApEinfo_revcolor=#f58a5e
                     /ApEinfo_fwdcolor=#f58a5e
     protein_bind    3731..3736
                     /label="BsmBI"
                     /ApEinfo_revcolor=#b1ff67
                     /ApEinfo_fwdcolor=#b1ff67
     terminator      3360..3583
                     /label="ScTDH1 Terminator"
                     /ApEinfo_revcolor=#ff9ccd
                     /ApEinfo_fwdcolor=#ff9ccd
ORIGIN
        1 agctccttcg gtcctccgat cgttgtcaga agtaagttgg ccgcagtgtt atcactcatg
       61 gttatggcag cactgcataa ttctcttact gtcatgccat ccgtaagatg cttttctgtg
      121 actggtgagt actcaaccaa gtcattctga gaatagtgta tgcggcgacc gagttgctct
      181 tgcccggcgt caatacggga taataccgcg ccacatagca gaactttaaa agtgctcatc
      241 attggaaaac gttcttcggg gcgaaaactc tcaaggatct taccgctgtt gagatccagt
      301 tcgatgtaac ccactcgtgc acccaactga tcttcagcat cttttacttt caccagcgtt
      361 tctgggtgag caaaaacagg aaggcaaaat gccgcaaaaa agggaataag ggcgacacgg
      421 aaatgttgaa tactcatact cttccttttt caatattatt gaagcattta tcagggttat
      481 tgtctcatga gcggatacat atttgaatgt atttagaaaa ataaacaaat aggggttccg
      541 cgcacatttc cccgaaaagt gccacctgtc atgaccaaaa tcccttaacg tgagttttcg
      601 ttccactgag cgtcagaccc cgtagaaaag atcaaaggat cttcttgaga tccttttttt
      661 ctgcgcgtaa tctgctgctt gcaaacaaaa aaaccaccgc taccagcggt ggtttgtttg
      721 ccggatcaag agctaccaac tctttttccg aaggtaactg gcttcagcag agcgcagata
      781 ccaaatactg ttcttctagt gtagccgtag ttaggccacc acttcaagaa ctctgtagca
      841 ccgcctacat acctcgctct gctaatcctg ttaccagtgg ctgctgccag tggcgataag
      901 tcgtgtctta ccgggttgga ctcaagacga tagttaccgg ataaggcgca gcggtcgggc
      961 tgaacggggg gttcgtgcac acagcccagc ttggagcgaa cgacctacac cgaactgaga
     1021 tacctacagc gtgagctatg agaaagcgcc acgcttcccg aagggagaaa ggcggacagg
     1081 tatccggtaa gcggcagggt cggaacagga gagcgcacga gggagcttcc agggggaaac
     1141 gcctggtatc tttatagtcc tgtcgggttt cgccacctct gacttgagcg tcgatttttg
     1201 tgatgctcgt caggggggcg gagcctatgg aaaaacgcca gcaacgcggc ctttttacgg
     1261 ttcctggcct tttgctggcc ttttgctcac atgttctttc ctgcgttatc ccctgattct
     1321 gtggataacc gtgcggccgc ccctCCCAGT TGTTTGTAGC TGGTGCATAT TTAGCGGCAA
     1381 TTCTCTGTTG CGTAAATGAA AATATTAATG TAAACAAAAA AAGACCAAAA CATTTTAGCA
     1441 GTGTAAGAAG GTGTACTGAT ACAAAATGTG TTTAGAGTCT ACTGATATGT TACTGGCCGT
     1501 TCGTTGGGAA AAAAATGCTG TATCATTTAT TAATCAAAAG CGACTTTTGG TGGAATATTA
     1561 TGATATGTGT TGTTAAAATA TGACGTAATT TTAGAATTGT CTGATTCGTA TTCAGATTTG
     1621 GTGAAGGAAT AACGCAGAGT TGACAATTTA ATAGAATGGA TTAATCGTAA TCTTCAGAAA
     1681 CGTAGAAAAA GAAAAACAAT TAAAACATTA TATTAAGATT ATTGATTTGC CTTTTAAGGG
     1741 TCCAgcccac atggataaca ttacccctga attcgcatct agactgatga gacgtggtag
     1801 agccacaaac agccggtaca agcaacgatc tccaggacca tctgaatcat gcgcggatga
     1861 cacgaactca cgacggcgat cacagacatt aacccacagt acagacactg cgacaacgtg
     1921 gcaattcgtc gcaatacaac gcagttcgag tttatcatta tcaatactgc catttcaaag
     1981 aatacgtaaa taattaatag tagtgatttt cctaacttta tttagtcaaa aaattagcct
     2041 tttaattctg ctgtaacccg tacatgccca aaataggggg cgggttacac agaatatata
     2101 acatcgtagg tgtctgggtg aacagtttat tcctggcatc cactaaatat aatggagccc
     2161 gctttttaag ctggcatcca gaaaaaaaaa gaatcccagc accaaaatat tgttttcttc
     2221 accaaccatc agttcatagg tccattctct tagcgcaact acagagaaca ggggcacaaa
     2281 caggcaaaaa acgggcacaa cctcaatgga gtgatgcaac ctgcctggag taaatgatga
     2341 cacaaggcaa ttgacccacg catgtatcta tctcattttc ttacaccttc tattaccttc
     2401 tgctctctct gatttggaaa aagctgaaaa aaaaggttga aaccagttcc ctgaaattat
     2461 tcccctactt gactaataag tatataaaga cggtaggtat tgattgtaat tctgtaaatc
     2521 tatttcttaa acttcttaaa ttctactttt atagttagtc ttttttttag ttttaaaaca
     2581 ccaagaactt agtttcgaat aaacacacat aaacaaacaa aagatctatg gtttctaaag
     2641 gtgaagaatt attcactggt gttgtcccaa ttttggttga attagatggt gatgttaatg
     2701 gtcacaaatt ttctgtctcc ggtgaaggtg aaggtgatgc tacttacggt aaattgacct
     2761 taaaatttat ttgtactact ggtaaattgc cagttccatg gccaacctta gtcactactt
     2821 tatcttgggg tgttcaatgt tttgcaagat acccagatca tatgaaacaa catgactttt
     2881 tcaagtctgc catgccagaa ggttatgttc aagaaagaac tatttttttc aaagatgacg
     2941 gtaactacaa gaccagagct gaagtcaagt ttgaaggtga taccttagtt aatagaatcg
     3001 aattaaaagg tattgatttt aaagaagatg gtaacatttt aggtcacaaa ttggaataca
     3061 attatttctc tgacaatgtt tacatcactg ctgacaaaca aaagaatggt atcaaagcta
     3121 acttcaaaat tagacacaac attgaagatg gtggtgttca attagctgac cattatcaac
     3181 aaaatactcc aattggtgat ggtccagtct tgttaccaga caaccattac ttatccactc
     3241 aatctaagtt atccaaagat ccaaacgaaa agagggacca catggtcttg ttagaatttg
     3301 ttactgctgc tggtattacc ttgggtatgg atgaattgta caaaggatcc taactcgaga
     3361 taaagcaatc ttgatgagga taatgatttt tttttgaata tacataaata ctaccgtttt
     3421 tctgctagat tttgtgatga cgtaaataag tacatattac tttttaagcc aagacaagat
     3481 taagcattaa ctttaccctt ttctttctaa gtttcaatat tagttatcac tgtttaaaag
     3541 ttatggcgag aacgtcggcg gttaaaatat attaccctga acggctggaa atctgctcgt
     3601 cagtggtgct cacactgacg aatcatgtac agatcatacc gatgactgcc tggcgactca
     3661 caactaagca agacagccgg aaccagcgcc ggcgaacacc actgcatata tggcatatca
     3721 caacagtcca cgtctcaagc agttacagag atgttacgaa ccactagtgc actgcagtac
     3781 acggtttcct tgaaattttt ttgattcggt aatctccgaa cagaaggaag aacgaaggaa
     3841 ggagcacaga cttagattgg tatatatacg catatgtagt gttgaagaaa catgaaattg
     3901 cccagtattc ttaacccaac tgcacagaac aaaaacgtgc aggaaacgaa gataaatcat
     3961 gtcgaaagct acatataagg aacgtgctgc tactcatcct agtcctgttg ctgccaagct
     4021 atttaatatc atgcacgaaa agcaaacaaa cttgtgtgct tcattggatg ttcgtaccac
     4081 caaggaatta ctggagttag ttgaagcatt aggtcccaaa atttgtttac taaaaacaca
     4141 tgtggatatc ttgactgatt tttccatgga gggcacagtt aagccgctaa aggcattatc
     4201 cgccaagtac aattttttac tcttcgagga cagaaaattt gctgacattg gtaatacagt
     4261 caaattgcag tactctgcgg gtgtatacag aatagcagaa tgggcagaca ttacgaatgc
     4321 acacggtgtg gtgggcccag gtattgttag cggtttgaag caggcggcag aagaagtaac
     4381 aaaggaacct agaggccttt tgatgttagc agaattgtca tgcaagggct ccctatctac
     4441 tggagaatat actaagggta ctgttgacat tgcgaagagc gacaaagatt ttgttatcgg
     4501 ctttattgct caaagagaca tgggtggaag agatgaaggt tacgattggt tgattatgac
     4561 acccggtgtg ggtttagatg acaagggaga tgcattgggt caacagtata gaaccgtgga
     4621 tgatgtggtt tctacaggat ctgacattat tattgttgga agaggactat ttgcaaaggg
     4681 aagggatgct aaggtagagg gtgaacgtta cagaaaagca ggctgggaag catatttgag
     4741 aagatgcggc cagcaaaact aaaaaactgt attataagta aatgcatgta tactaaactc
     4801 acaaattaga gcttcaattt aattatatca gttattaccc gagtagagca cttgaatcca
     4861 ctgcCGATGG ATGATGATTG GTTCTTATCA TAATTTGATT TCGGCAGAAG CAATATTAGA
     4921 GGTATTGTTG TAACGAAATT CCAATGTCAT CTGCTTAGTA TTATTAATGT TACCTGAATA
     4981 TTATCACATG CCGCTTAAAA ATGTGTTATA AGTATTAAAA TCTAGTGAAA GTTGAAATGT
     5041 AATCTAATAG GATAATGAAA CATATGAAAC GGAATGAGGA ATAATCGTTG TATTACAATG
     5101 TAGAGATATT GATTTCATTT TGAGGATTCC TATATTCTTG GGGAGAACTT CTACTATATT
     5161 CTGTATACAT GATATAATAG CCTCTACCAA CAATGGAATG CCAACAAccg agcggccgcg
     5221 attatcaaaa aggatcttca cctagatcct tttaaattaa aaatgaagtt ttaaatcaat
     5281 ctaaagtata tatgagtaaa cttggtctga cagttaccaa tgcttaatca gtgaggcacc
     5341 tatctcagcg atctgtctat ttcgttcatc catagttgcc tgactccccg tcgtgtagat
     5401 aactacgata cgggagggct taccatctgg ccccagtgct gcaatgatac cgcgggaccc
     5461 acgctcaccg gctccagatt tatcagcaat aaaccagcca gccggaaggg ccgagcgcag
     5521 aagtggtcct gcaactttat ccgcctccat ccagtctatt aattgttgcc gggaagctag
     5581 agtaagtagt tcgccagtta atagtttgcg caacgttgtt gccattgcta caggcatcgt
     5641 ggtgtcacgc tcgtcgtttg gtatggcttc attcagctcc ggttcccaac gatcaaggcg
     5701 agttacatga tcccccatgt tgtgcaaaaa agcggtt
//
