# Supplementary material for: Establishing Probiotic Saccharomyces boulardii as a Model Organism for Synthesis and Delivery of Biomolecules
Source: bioRxiv preprint, doi:10.1101/2020.01.22.915389, version 1 (2020-01-23)
Supplement: Supplementary File 1 - Plasmids [file 915389_file03.zip › Supplementary File S1 - Plasmids/ISA298 INT 2 pTDH3 mTurq2 tTDH1 URA3 AmpR ColE1.gb]

LOCUS       ISA298_INT_2,_pTDH3,_mT 6362 bp ds-DNA     circular     21-JAN-2020
DEFINITION  .
FEATURES             Location/Qualifiers
     terminator      complement(5870..5966)
                     /label="AmpR Terminator"
                     /ApEinfo_revcolor=#f58a5e
                     /ApEinfo_fwdcolor=#f58a5e
     protein_bind    complement(2100..2105)
                     /label="BsmBI"
                     /ApEinfo_revcolor=#b1ff67
                     /ApEinfo_fwdcolor=#b1ff67
     misc_feature    3899..4041
                     /label="ConE"
                     /ApEinfo_revcolor=#ffef86
                     /ApEinfo_fwdcolor=#ffef86
     CDS             4270..5073
                     /label="URA3"
                     /ApEinfo_revcolor=#faac61
                     /ApEinfo_fwdcolor=#faac61
     protein_bind    complement(2095..2098)
                     /label="BsmBI"
                     /ApEinfo_revcolor=#b1ff67
                     /ApEinfo_fwdcolor=#b1ff67
     rep_origin      complement(594..1357)
                     /label="ColE1"
                     /ApEinfo_revcolor=#7f7f7f
                     /ApEinfo_fwdcolor=#7f7f7f
     misc_feature    4049..4073
                     /label="ConE scar"
                     /ApEinfo_revcolor=#ffef86
                     /ApEinfo_fwdcolor=#ffef86
     CDS             2942..3655
                     /label="mTurquoise2"
                     /ApEinfo_revcolor=#75c6a9
                     /ApEinfo_fwdcolor=#75c6a9
     misc_feature    2106..2248
                     /label="ConS"
                     /ApEinfo_revcolor=#ffef86
                     /ApEinfo_fwdcolor=#ffef86
     promoter        2253..2932
                     /label="ScTDH3 Promoter"
                     /ApEinfo_revcolor=#84b0dc
                     /ApEinfo_fwdcolor=#84b0dc
     terminator      3671..3894
                     /label="ScTDH1 Terminator"
                     /ApEinfo_revcolor=#ff9ccd
                     /ApEinfo_fwdcolor=#ff9ccd
     protein_bind    4042..4047
                     /label="BsmBI"
                     /ApEinfo_revcolor=#b1ff67
                     /ApEinfo_fwdcolor=#b1ff67
     misc_feature    1370..2055
                     /label="Site 11 up 5' arm"
                     /ApEinfo_revcolor=#f58a5e
                     /ApEinfo_fwdcolor=#f58a5e
     protein_bind    4049..4052
                     /label="BsmBI"
                     /ApEinfo_revcolor=#b1ff67
                     /ApEinfo_fwdcolor=#b1ff67
     misc_feature    5176..5857
                     /label="Site 11 down 3' arm"
                     /ApEinfo_revcolor=#b7e6d7
                     /ApEinfo_fwdcolor=#b7e6d7
     promoter        complement(463..593)
                     /label="AmpR Promoter"
                     /ApEinfo_revcolor=#f58a5e
                     /ApEinfo_fwdcolor=#f58a5e
     CDS             complement(join(5967..6362,1..462))
                     /label="AmpR"
                     /ApEinfo_revcolor=#9f4240
                     /ApEinfo_fwdcolor=#9f4240
     terminator      5074..5151
                     /label="URA3 Terminator"
                     /ApEinfo_revcolor=#faac61
                     /ApEinfo_fwdcolor=#faac61
     promoter        4093..4269
                     /label="URA3 Promoter"
                     /ApEinfo_revcolor=#faac61
                     /ApEinfo_fwdcolor=#faac61
ORIGIN
        1 ccccatgttg tgcaaaaaag cggttagctc cttcggtcct ccgatcgttg tcagaagtaa
       61 gttggccgca gtgttatcac tcatggttat ggcagcactg cataattctc ttactgtcat
      121 gccatccgta agatgctttt ctgtgactgg tgagtactca accaagtcat tctgagaata
      181 gtgtatgcgg cgaccgagtt gctcttgccc ggcgtcaata cgggataata ccgcgccaca
      241 tagcagaact ttaaaagtgc tcatcattgg aaaacgttct tcggggcgaa aactctcaag
      301 gatcttaccg ctgttgagat ccagttcgat gtaacccact cgtgcaccca actgatcttc
      361 agcatctttt actttcacca gcgtttctgg gtgagcaaaa acaggaaggc aaaatgccgc
      421 aaaaaaggga ataagggcga cacggaaatg ttgaatactc atactcttcc tttttcaata
      481 ttattgaagc atttatcagg gttattgtct catgagcgga tacatatttg aatgtattta
      541 gaaaaataaa caaatagggg ttccgcgcac atttccccga aaagtgccac ctgtcatgac
      601 caaaatccct taacgtgagt tttcgttcca ctgagcgtca gaccccgtag aaaagatcaa
      661 aggatcttct tgagatcctt tttttctgcg cgtaatctgc tgcttgcaaa caaaaaaacc
      721 accgctacca gcggtggttt gtttgccgga tcaagagcta ccaactcttt ttccgaaggt
      781 aactggcttc agcagagcgc agataccaaa tactgttctt ctagtgtagc cgtagttagg
      841 ccaccacttc aagaactctg tagcaccgcc tacatacctc gctctgctaa tcctgttacc
      901 agtggctgct gccagtggcg ataagtcgtg tcttaccggg ttggactcaa gacgatagtt
      961 accggataag gcgcagcggt cgggctgaac ggggggttcg tgcacacagc ccagcttgga
     1021 gcgaacgacc tacaccgaac tgagatacct acagcgtgag ctatgagaaa gcgccacgct
     1081 tcccgaaggg agaaaggcgg acaggtatcc ggtaagcggc agggtcggaa caggagagcg
     1141 cacgagggag cttccagggg gaaacgcctg gtatctttat agtcctgtcg ggtttcgcca
     1201 cctctgactt gagcgtcgat ttttgtgatg ctcgtcaggg gggcggagcc tatggaaaaa
     1261 cgccagcaac gcggcctttt tacggttcct ggccttttgc tggccttttg ctcacatgtt
     1321 ctttcctgcg ttatcccctg attctgtgga taaccgtgcg gccgcccctC TGCAACTTGT
     1381 CAGCCTTTGC GACGATTTGT AATGAATCCT TTTGCATCGC TAGAAGGAGA AGATAATATT
     1441 TCTTCTGTTT TTTTTTTACA TATGCAACAA TTTGAAAGTC AGGTCAAAGA CAGATTCCGG
     1501 TTCCCCATAT TCAGATAGGA GAAAAAAACT TTTGGCAACT CATGTTACCA AGTCGAGACC
     1561 TTAAAGTTAA GTGTCGGCCT GGAAACGCAA AATCTTGTAA TCTTTTAACG CTGCTTTTCA
     1621 AATCACGAAC GCAATCAGTA CTTGTACCTA ATTTTGGTTT TCTCGTATTG AATAGTGAAC
     1681 CATAGGTCGA AAATTTAAGG CCACATAAAT CCAGAGCCCG CAACTTGGAT AGGTATTTAC
     1741 TTGATTTTTA GTTTGCTTTC AATAGTGTCG TGAAATTATA AAGTACGCCG CATACATATC
     1801 TTGATTAGTT AAAAATAGCA GTGTTCAATG ATGATTTGAT AGGGTTCATA ACTGGTACCA
     1861 GCGTAGTACA ATTACGATTA TCCATGAACA TAAAAGTGGC TTAAATACTA TATATCAGTG
     1921 AAGCTTCAAA GTAAGCAAAC GAGATACCAA GATCTTGTAG GACCACGATA TATAAGAAGC
     1981 CTAGTTCCGT TGTAGCATCA CATAGAAGAG AGCGACGATG CCTCAGAAAG TCTACAGCAA
     2041 CAGAAAGCTC AGTGAgccca catggataac attacccctg aattcgcatc tagactgatg
     2101 agacgtggta gagccacaaa cagccggtac aagcaacgat ctccaggacc atctgaatca
     2161 tgcgcggatg acacgaactc acgacggcga tcacagacat taacccacag tacagacact
     2221 gcgacaacgt ggcaattcgt cgcaatacaa cgcagttcga gtttatcatt atcaatactg
     2281 ccatttcaaa gaatacgtaa ataattaata gtagtgattt tcctaacttt atttagtcaa
     2341 aaaattagcc ttttaattct gctgtaaccc gtacatgccc aaaatagggg gcgggttaca
     2401 cagaatatat aacatcgtag gtgtctgggt gaacagttta ttcctggcat ccactaaata
     2461 taatggagcc cgctttttaa gctggcatcc agaaaaaaaa agaatcccag caccaaaata
     2521 ttgttttctt caccaaccat cagttcatag gtccattctc ttagcgcaac tacagagaac
     2581 aggggcacaa acaggcaaaa aacgggcaca acctcaatgg agtgatgcaa cctgcctgga
     2641 gtaaatgatg acacaaggca attgacccac gcatgtatct atctcatttt cttacacctt
     2701 ctattacctt ctgctctctc tgatttggaa aaagctgaaa aaaaaggttg aaaccagttc
     2761 cctgaaatta ttcccctact tgactaataa gtatataaag acggtaggta ttgattgtaa
     2821 ttctgtaaat ctatttctta aacttcttaa attctacttt tatagttagt ctttttttta
     2881 gttttaaaac accaagaact tagtttcgaa taaacacaca taaacaaaca aaagatctat
     2941 ggtttctaaa ggtgaagaat tattcactgg tgttgtccca attttggttg aattagatgg
     3001 tgatgttaat ggtcacaaat tttctgtctc cggtgaaggt gaaggtgatg ctacttacgg
     3061 taaattgacc ttaaaattta tttgtactac tggtaaattg ccagttccat ggccaacctt
     3121 agtcactact ttatcttggg gtgttcaatg ttttgcaaga tacccagatc atatgaaaca
     3181 acatgacttt ttcaagtctg ccatgccaga aggttatgtt caagaaagaa ctattttttt
     3241 caaagatgac ggtaactaca agaccagagc tgaagtcaag tttgaaggtg ataccttagt
     3301 taatagaatc gaattaaaag gtattgattt taaagaagat ggtaacattt taggtcacaa
     3361 attggaatac aattatttct ctgacaatgt ttacatcact gctgacaaac aaaagaatgg
     3421 tatcaaagct aacttcaaaa ttagacacaa cattgaagat ggtggtgttc aattagctga
     3481 ccattatcaa caaaatactc caattggtga tggtccagtc ttgttaccag acaaccatta
     3541 cttatccact caatctaagt tatccaaaga tccaaacgaa aagagggacc acatggtctt
     3601 gttagaattt gttactgctg ctggtattac cttgggtatg gatgaattgt acaaaggatc
     3661 ctaactcgag ataaagcaat cttgatgagg ataatgattt ttttttgaat atacataaat
     3721 actaccgttt ttctgctaga ttttgtgatg acgtaaataa gtacatatta ctttttaagc
     3781 caagacaaga ttaagcatta actttaccct tttctttcta agtttcaata ttagttatca
     3841 ctgtttaaaa gttatggcga gaacgtcggc ggttaaaata tattaccctg aacggctgga
     3901 aatctgctcg tcagtggtgc tcacactgac gaatcatgta cagatcatac cgatgactgc
     3961 ctggcgactc acaactaagc aagacagccg gaaccagcgc cggcgaacac cactgcatat
     4021 atggcatatc acaacagtcc acgtctcaag cagttacaga gatgttacga accactagtg
     4081 cactgcagta cacggtttcc ttgaaatttt tttgattcgg taatctccga acagaaggaa
     4141 gaacgaagga aggagcacag acttagattg gtatatatac gcatatgtag tgttgaagaa
     4201 acatgaaatt gcccagtatt cttaacccaa ctgcacagaa caaaaacgtg caggaaacga
     4261 agataaatca tgtcgaaagc tacatataag gaacgtgctg ctactcatcc tagtcctgtt
     4321 gctgccaagc tatttaatat catgcacgaa aagcaaacaa acttgtgtgc ttcattggat
     4381 gttcgtacca ccaaggaatt actggagtta gttgaagcat taggtcccaa aatttgttta
     4441 ctaaaaacac atgtggatat cttgactgat ttttccatgg agggcacagt taagccgcta
     4501 aaggcattat ccgccaagta caatttttta ctcttcgagg acagaaaatt tgctgacatt
     4561 ggtaatacag tcaaattgca gtactctgcg ggtgtataca gaatagcaga atgggcagac
     4621 attacgaatg cacacggtgt ggtgggccca ggtattgtta gcggtttgaa gcaggcggca
     4681 gaagaagtaa caaaggaacc tagaggcctt ttgatgttag cagaattgtc atgcaagggc
     4741 tccctatcta ctggagaata tactaagggt actgttgaca ttgcgaagag cgacaaagat
     4801 tttgttatcg gctttattgc tcaaagagac atgggtggaa gagatgaagg ttacgattgg
     4861 ttgattatga cacccggtgt gggtttagat gacaagggag atgcattggg tcaacagtat
     4921 agaaccgtgg atgatgtggt ttctacagga tctgacatta ttattgttgg aagaggacta
     4981 tttgcaaagg gaagggatgc taaggtagag ggtgaacgtt acagaaaagc aggctgggaa
     5041 gcatatttga gaagatgcgg ccagcaaaac taaaaaactg tattataagt aaatgcatgt
     5101 atactaaact cacaaattag agcttcaatt taattatatc agttattacc cgagtagagc
     5161 acttgaatcc actgcGCGAG GGCACATACA TACAGTGGGA CATTATGAGA TCCAGAAAAA
     5221 AAGCAAAGGA AAGTTCGATC GAAACATTAG CTCTTAGATA TTACAGACGT GAGGTATCTC
     5281 TTCCTTGAAG AGAATCTAGC CCTAATCAAA AACTTTATTT TGATACTGTT CGAAAAGAGA
     5341 AATAAGGACA ACGTTCTAAT TTATACAAAT ATAACCAGTA GGCTTTATCG TAAAATCCTC
     5401 GAACTTGCTT CTCATCACAG AAGTATAAAA AATGAAGAGG TCAAGCAAGA AACGAATAAC
     5461 CACCAAATTT TTTTCAATTG AAAAGCGAAA CGTAATGGAA ATTCACCTGC TTTGAATCGT
     5521 TGTTGACTTC TTATCACCAG TCATTATTTT CCTCTTTTAA AGCTTAAAAC AACCGCATCT
     5581 AAGTTTAACA CTTCGTTCCC GTTTTGAAGT TTATCAAAAT TCCAAAATAC AGTAGTTCGG
     5641 TGCTCGTGAC AAACCTTTTT CCAAAGTCTC ATTAGACTTC ATGGAACTAC TACACTTCCT
     5701 GGGGAACGAA AAGCTACCAT TTGCTCATCA TCGGATAAAT TTTTTTTTTT TTGATGCATC
     5761 TATACTTGGA CCCCTTTTGA ATATGTCAAG TATGAAGTAT CAATTTTAGG GCAAGTAGTT
     5821 TTACAATAAT TTTGGTGCAC TTTTACGCCT CTGCTGAccg agcggccgcg attatcaaaa
     5881 aggatcttca cctagatcct tttaaattaa aaatgaagtt ttaaatcaat ctaaagtata
     5941 tatgagtaaa cttggtctga cagttaccaa tgcttaatca gtgaggcacc tatctcagcg
     6001 atctgtctat ttcgttcatc catagttgcc tgactccccg tcgtgtagat aactacgata
     6061 cgggagggct taccatctgg ccccagtgct gcaatgatac cgcgggaccc acgctcaccg
     6121 gctccagatt tatcagcaat aaaccagcca gccggaaggg ccgagcgcag aagtggtcct
     6181 gcaactttat ccgcctccat ccagtctatt aattgttgcc gggaagctag agtaagtagt
     6241 tcgccagtta atagtttgcg caacgttgtt gccattgcta caggcatcgt ggtgtcacgc
     6301 tcgtcgtttg gtatggcttc attcagctcc ggttcccaac gatcaaggcg agttacatga
     6361 tc
//
