# Supplementary material for: Establishing Probiotic Saccharomyces boulardii as a Model Organism for Synthesis and Delivery of Biomolecules
Source: bioRxiv preprint, doi:10.1101/2020.01.22.915389, version 1 (2020-01-23)
Supplement: Supplementary File 1 - Plasmids [file 915389_file03.zip › Supplementary File S1 - Plasmids/ISA299 INT 3 pTDH3 mTurq2 tTDH1 URA3 AmpR ColE1.gb]

LOCUS       ISA299_INT_3,_pTDH3,_mT 6052 bp ds-DNA     circular     21-JAN-2020
DEFINITION  .
FEATURES             Location/Qualifiers
     protein_bind    3894..3897
                     /label="BsmBI"
                     /ApEinfo_revcolor=#b1ff67
                     /ApEinfo_fwdcolor=#b1ff67
     rep_origin      complement(598..1361)
                     /label="ColE1"
                     /ApEinfo_revcolor=#7f7f7f
                     /ApEinfo_fwdcolor=#7f7f7f
     misc_feature    1374..1900
                     /label="INT8 5'"
                     /ApEinfo_revcolor=#85dae9
                     /ApEinfo_fwdcolor=#85dae9
     misc_feature    5021..5551
                     /label="INT 8 3'"
                     /ApEinfo_revcolor=#d59687
                     /ApEinfo_fwdcolor=#d59687
     terminator      complement(5564..5660)
                     /label="AmpR Terminator"
                     /ApEinfo_revcolor=#f58a5e
                     /ApEinfo_fwdcolor=#f58a5e
     misc_feature    1951..2093
                     /label="ConS"
                     /ApEinfo_revcolor=#ffef86
                     /ApEinfo_fwdcolor=#ffef86
     protein_bind    3887..3892
                     /label="BsmBI"
                     /ApEinfo_revcolor=#b1ff67
                     /ApEinfo_fwdcolor=#b1ff67
     promoter        2098..2777
                     /label="ScTDH3 Promoter"
                     /ApEinfo_revcolor=#84b0dc
                     /ApEinfo_fwdcolor=#84b0dc
     CDS             2787..3500
                     /label="mTurquoise2"
                     /ApEinfo_revcolor=#75c6a9
                     /ApEinfo_fwdcolor=#75c6a9
     protein_bind    complement(1940..1943)
                     /label="BsmBI"
                     /ApEinfo_revcolor=#b1ff67
                     /ApEinfo_fwdcolor=#b1ff67
     promoter        complement(467..597)
                     /label="AmpR Promoter"
                     /ApEinfo_revcolor=#f58a5e
                     /ApEinfo_fwdcolor=#f58a5e
     terminator      4919..4996
                     /label="URA3 Terminator"
                     /ApEinfo_revcolor=#faac61
                     /ApEinfo_fwdcolor=#faac61
     terminator      3516..3739
                     /label="ScTDH1 Terminator"
                     /ApEinfo_revcolor=#ff9ccd
                     /ApEinfo_fwdcolor=#ff9ccd
     misc_feature    3894..3918
                     /label="ConE scar"
                     /ApEinfo_revcolor=#ffef86
                     /ApEinfo_fwdcolor=#ffef86
     CDS             4115..4918
                     /label="URA3"
                     /ApEinfo_revcolor=#faac61
                     /ApEinfo_fwdcolor=#faac61
     misc_feature    3744..3886
                     /label="ConE"
                     /ApEinfo_revcolor=#ffef86
                     /ApEinfo_fwdcolor=#ffef86
     promoter        3938..4114
                     /label="URA3 Promoter"
                     /ApEinfo_revcolor=#faac61
                     /ApEinfo_fwdcolor=#faac61
     CDS             complement(join(5661..6052,1..466))
                     /label="AmpR"
                     /ApEinfo_revcolor=#9f4240
                     /ApEinfo_fwdcolor=#9f4240
     protein_bind    complement(1945..1950)
                     /label="BsmBI"
                     /ApEinfo_revcolor=#b1ff67
                     /ApEinfo_fwdcolor=#b1ff67
ORIGIN
        1 gatcccccat gttgtgcaaa aaagcggtta gctccttcgg tcctccgatc gttgtcagaa
       61 gtaagttggc cgcagtgtta tcactcatgg ttatggcagc actgcataat tctcttactg
      121 tcatgccatc cgtaagatgc ttttctgtga ctggtgagta ctcaaccaag tcattctgag
      181 aatagtgtat gcggcgaccg agttgctctt gcccggcgtc aatacgggat aataccgcgc
      241 cacatagcag aactttaaaa gtgctcatca ttggaaaacg ttcttcgggg cgaaaactct
      301 caaggatctt accgctgttg agatccagtt cgatgtaacc cactcgtgca cccaactgat
      361 cttcagcatc ttttactttc accagcgttt ctgggtgagc aaaaacagga aggcaaaatg
      421 ccgcaaaaaa gggaataagg gcgacacgga aatgttgaat actcatactc ttcctttttc
      481 aatattattg aagcatttat cagggttatt gtctcatgag cggatacata tttgaatgta
      541 tttagaaaaa taaacaaata ggggttccgc gcacatttcc ccgaaaagtg ccacctgtca
      601 tgaccaaaat cccttaacgt gagttttcgt tccactgagc gtcagacccc gtagaaaaga
      661 tcaaaggatc ttcttgagat cctttttttc tgcgcgtaat ctgctgcttg caaacaaaaa
      721 aaccaccgct accagcggtg gtttgtttgc cggatcaaga gctaccaact ctttttccga
      781 aggtaactgg cttcagcaga gcgcagatac caaatactgt tcttctagtg tagccgtagt
      841 taggccacca cttcaagaac tctgtagcac cgcctacata cctcgctctg ctaatcctgt
      901 taccagtggc tgctgccagt ggcgataagt cgtgtcttac cgggttggac tcaagacgat
      961 agttaccgga taaggcgcag cggtcgggct gaacgggggg ttcgtgcaca cagcccagct
     1021 tggagcgaac gacctacacc gaactgagat acctacagcg tgagctatga gaaagcgcca
     1081 cgcttcccga agggagaaag gcggacaggt atccggtaag cggcagggtc ggaacaggag
     1141 agcgcacgag ggagcttcca gggggaaacg cctggtatct ttatagtcct gtcgggtttc
     1201 gccacctctg acttgagcgt cgatttttgt gatgctcgtc aggggggcgg agcctatgga
     1261 aaaacgccag caacgcggcc tttttacggt tcctggcctt ttgctggcct tttgctcaca
     1321 tgttctttcc tgcgttatcc cctgattctg tggataaccg tgcggccgcc cctCACTATA
     1381 GCAATCTGGC TATATGATAT GCAGAAAATA GTGATTACTG TGCTCTTTGC TGCATCATGC
     1441 ATCATATGTT TGGCATTCTG TCCTGTCAGA TGAATGGGCG AAACAATTCG GGGAGCTTTG
     1501 TTGCGACTTG GTACCCGGCA AGCCGCGACC TATATTTTGC ATTAAACGAG TTCATCGTGG
     1561 ATTTATCGCC ATGAGCCTTA GCTTATCAAG CCTCTCACAG ACAATTAAGC AATGAAAAAG
     1621 GTATACCATC GGCGCAGAAT GGTTAACTAG TGGGTTCATA CTGCTGTGTT ATAGATTGTT
     1681 ACCTAAGTGA TCACCAAAAA AAAGTGCAAA AAGGAAAAAA AAATAAGAGA CAGGTAACTT
     1741 CCACAAGCTT ATTCTTCCAA AAATCAATCT TATCTTCATG CCAGCAATAG TTGCGTGCTG
     1801 AGCTCAACAG TGCCCAACCC TTGTGCACCG TAGAATTGTA GAATACAAAT ACATAAATAA
     1861 GTGTGTTCCC GAAGGACTAA GGAATGACGG CAGAGGAGTC gcccacatgg ataacattac
     1921 ccctgaattc gcatctagac tgatgagacg tggtagagcc acaaacagcc ggtacaagca
     1981 acgatctcca ggaccatctg aatcatgcgc ggatgacacg aactcacgac ggcgatcaca
     2041 gacattaacc cacagtacag acactgcgac aacgtggcaa ttcgtcgcaa tacaacgcag
     2101 ttcgagttta tcattatcaa tactgccatt tcaaagaata cgtaaataat taatagtagt
     2161 gattttccta actttattta gtcaaaaaat tagcctttta attctgctgt aacccgtaca
     2221 tgcccaaaat agggggcggg ttacacagaa tatataacat cgtaggtgtc tgggtgaaca
     2281 gtttattcct ggcatccact aaatataatg gagcccgctt tttaagctgg catccagaaa
     2341 aaaaaagaat cccagcacca aaatattgtt ttcttcacca accatcagtt cataggtcca
     2401 ttctcttagc gcaactacag agaacagggg cacaaacagg caaaaaacgg gcacaacctc
     2461 aatggagtga tgcaacctgc ctggagtaaa tgatgacaca aggcaattga cccacgcatg
     2521 tatctatctc attttcttac accttctatt accttctgct ctctctgatt tggaaaaagc
     2581 tgaaaaaaaa ggttgaaacc agttccctga aattattccc ctacttgact aataagtata
     2641 taaagacggt aggtattgat tgtaattctg taaatctatt tcttaaactt cttaaattct
     2701 acttttatag ttagtctttt ttttagtttt aaaacaccaa gaacttagtt tcgaataaac
     2761 acacataaac aaacaaaaga tctatggttt ctaaaggtga agaattattc actggtgttg
     2821 tcccaatttt ggttgaatta gatggtgatg ttaatggtca caaattttct gtctccggtg
     2881 aaggtgaagg tgatgctact tacggtaaat tgaccttaaa atttatttgt actactggta
     2941 aattgccagt tccatggcca accttagtca ctactttatc ttggggtgtt caatgttttg
     3001 caagataccc agatcatatg aaacaacatg actttttcaa gtctgccatg ccagaaggtt
     3061 atgttcaaga aagaactatt tttttcaaag atgacggtaa ctacaagacc agagctgaag
     3121 tcaagtttga aggtgatacc ttagttaata gaatcgaatt aaaaggtatt gattttaaag
     3181 aagatggtaa cattttaggt cacaaattgg aatacaatta tttctctgac aatgtttaca
     3241 tcactgctga caaacaaaag aatggtatca aagctaactt caaaattaga cacaacattg
     3301 aagatggtgg tgttcaatta gctgaccatt atcaacaaaa tactccaatt ggtgatggtc
     3361 cagtcttgtt accagacaac cattacttat ccactcaatc taagttatcc aaagatccaa
     3421 acgaaaagag ggaccacatg gtcttgttag aatttgttac tgctgctggt attaccttgg
     3481 gtatggatga attgtacaaa ggatcctaac tcgagataaa gcaatcttga tgaggataat
     3541 gatttttttt tgaatataca taaatactac cgtttttctg ctagattttg tgatgacgta
     3601 aataagtaca tattactttt taagccaaga caagattaag cattaacttt acccttttct
     3661 ttctaagttt caatattagt tatcactgtt taaaagttat ggcgagaacg tcggcggtta
     3721 aaatatatta ccctgaacgg ctggaaatct gctcgtcagt ggtgctcaca ctgacgaatc
     3781 atgtacagat cataccgatg actgcctggc gactcacaac taagcaagac agccggaacc
     3841 agcgccggcg aacaccactg catatatggc atatcacaac agtccacgtc tcaagcagtt
     3901 acagagatgt tacgaaccac tagtgcactg cagtacacgg tttccttgaa atttttttga
     3961 ttcggtaatc tccgaacaga aggaagaacg aaggaaggag cacagactta gattggtata
     4021 tatacgcata tgtagtgttg aagaaacatg aaattgccca gtattcttaa cccaactgca
     4081 cagaacaaaa acgtgcagga aacgaagata aatcatgtcg aaagctacat ataaggaacg
     4141 tgctgctact catcctagtc ctgttgctgc caagctattt aatatcatgc acgaaaagca
     4201 aacaaacttg tgtgcttcat tggatgttcg taccaccaag gaattactgg agttagttga
     4261 agcattaggt cccaaaattt gtttactaaa aacacatgtg gatatcttga ctgatttttc
     4321 catggagggc acagttaagc cgctaaaggc attatccgcc aagtacaatt ttttactctt
     4381 cgaggacaga aaatttgctg acattggtaa tacagtcaaa ttgcagtact ctgcgggtgt
     4441 atacagaata gcagaatggg cagacattac gaatgcacac ggtgtggtgg gcccaggtat
     4501 tgttagcggt ttgaagcagg cggcagaaga agtaacaaag gaacctagag gccttttgat
     4561 gttagcagaa ttgtcatgca agggctccct atctactgga gaatatacta agggtactgt
     4621 tgacattgcg aagagcgaca aagattttgt tatcggcttt attgctcaaa gagacatggg
     4681 tggaagagat gaaggttacg attggttgat tatgacaccc ggtgtgggtt tagatgacaa
     4741 gggagatgca ttgggtcaac agtatagaac cgtggatgat gtggtttcta caggatctga
     4801 cattattatt gttggaagag gactatttgc aaagggaagg gatgctaagg tagagggtga
     4861 acgttacaga aaagcaggct gggaagcata tttgagaaga tgcggccagc aaaactaaaa
     4921 aactgtatta taagtaaatg catgtatact aaactcacaa attagagctt caatttaatt
     4981 atatcagtta ttacccgagt agagcacttg aatccactgc AAGCGTTGAA GTTTCCTCTT
     5041 TGTATATTTG AGATCTTCAT TTTATCGGAT TCTTTGTCAT CAGACAACTT GTTGAGTGGT
     5101 ACTAAAGGAG TGCTTTTCAT CATCCTTTTG GTGAACGATT TCAAATACGT TAGTGTTTTC
     5161 TGAGCTAGTT TTGATCAATT CAGGTGATTC GTTATCAGAA CTCTCAGGTT TGTATTCGTG
     5221 TCCAGTTGTG TAGCATTCGC CTAACGTGTA AGCACGGATT TCTTCCTCAG AAATTTCACT
     5281 GTATGGAATC ATGCCCTTCT TTCTCGCTTC TTCGTCGGTA AATGCACCAT AGTAATCTTT
     5341 GTCATCATGT CTAACAGTAA TTTTGAATGG GAAGAAGACA CATAGCCCCC AGTAAACGAA
     5401 AAAAGAAATC AAAAAGGAGA AGAAAGAATC ACCATAAAAG AATTTAACAA TACCTGAGTC
     5461 GTGGAAATAG TTATTGTTGA CTTCCCAAGC GATACCAGGT AGACCGGGAG CCATACCACA
     5521 CACCCAGGCA ACGATAGCTC TCCAGTTGAC Accgagcggc cgcgattatc aaaaaggatc
     5581 ttcacctaga tccttttaaa ttaaaaatga agttttaaat caatctaaag tatatatgag
     5641 taaacttggt ctgacagtta ccaatgctta atcagtgagg cacctatctc agcgatctgt
     5701 ctatttcgtt catccatagt tgcctgactc cccgtcgtgt agataactac gatacgggag
     5761 ggcttaccat ctggccccag tgctgcaatg ataccgcggg acccacgctc accggctcca
     5821 gatttatcag caataaacca gccagccgga agggccgagc gcagaagtgg tcctgcaact
     5881 ttatccgcct ccatccagtc tattaattgt tgccgggaag ctagagtaag tagttcgcca
     5941 gttaatagtt tgcgcaacgt tgttgccatt gctacaggca tcgtggtgtc acgctcgtcg
     6001 tttggtatgg cttcattcag ctccggttcc caacgatcaa ggcgagttac at
//
