# Supplementary material for: Establishing Probiotic Saccharomyces boulardii as a Model Organism for Synthesis and Delivery of Biomolecules
Source: bioRxiv preprint, doi:10.1101/2020.01.22.915389, version 1 (2020-01-23)
Supplement: Supplementary File 1 - Plasmids [file 915389_file03.zip › Supplementary File S1 - Plasmids/ISA300 INT 4 pTDH3 mTurq2 tTDH1 URA3 AmpR ColE1.gb]

LOCUS       ISA300_INT_4,_pTDH3,_mT 6029 bp ds-DNA     circular     21-JAN-2020
DEFINITION  .
FEATURES             Location/Qualifiers
     CDS             4103..4906
                     /label="URA3"
                     /ApEinfo_revcolor=#faac61
                     /ApEinfo_fwdcolor=#faac61
     terminator      complement(5472..5568)
                     /label="AmpR Terminator"
                     /ApEinfo_revcolor=#f58a5e
                     /ApEinfo_fwdcolor=#f58a5e
     misc_feature    1939..2081
                     /label="ConS"
                     /ApEinfo_revcolor=#ffef86
                     /ApEinfo_fwdcolor=#ffef86
     terminator      3504..3727
                     /label="ScTDH1 Terminator"
                     /ApEinfo_revcolor=#ff9ccd
                     /ApEinfo_fwdcolor=#ff9ccd
     promoter        3926..4102
                     /label="URA3 Promoter"
                     /ApEinfo_revcolor=#faac61
                     /ApEinfo_fwdcolor=#faac61
     misc_feature    3882..3906
                     /label="ConE scar"
                     /ApEinfo_revcolor=#ffef86
                     /ApEinfo_fwdcolor=#ffef86
     CDS             complement(join(5569..6029,1..397))
                     /label="AmpR"
                     /ApEinfo_revcolor=#9f4240
                     /ApEinfo_fwdcolor=#9f4240
     CDS             2775..3488
                     /label="mTurquoise2"
                     /ApEinfo_revcolor=#75c6a9
                     /ApEinfo_fwdcolor=#75c6a9
     promoter        2086..2765
                     /label="ScTDH3 Promoter"
                     /ApEinfo_revcolor=#84b0dc
                     /ApEinfo_fwdcolor=#84b0dc
     promoter        complement(398..528)
                     /label="AmpR Promoter"
                     /ApEinfo_revcolor=#f58a5e
                     /ApEinfo_fwdcolor=#f58a5e
     rep_origin      complement(529..1292)
                     /label="ColE1"
                     /ApEinfo_revcolor=#7f7f7f
                     /ApEinfo_fwdcolor=#7f7f7f
     protein_bind    complement(1928..1931)
                     /label="BsmBI"
                     /ApEinfo_revcolor=#b1ff67
                     /ApEinfo_fwdcolor=#b1ff67
     misc_feature    3732..3874
                     /label="ConE"
                     /ApEinfo_revcolor=#ffef86
                     /ApEinfo_fwdcolor=#ffef86
     misc_feature    1305..1888
                     /label="INT9 5'"
                     /ApEinfo_revcolor=#84b0dc
                     /ApEinfo_fwdcolor=#84b0dc
     misc_feature    5009..5459
                     /label="INT9 3'"
                     /ApEinfo_revcolor=#85dae9
                     /ApEinfo_fwdcolor=#85dae9
     protein_bind    3875..3880
                     /label="BsmBI"
                     /ApEinfo_revcolor=#b1ff67
                     /ApEinfo_fwdcolor=#b1ff67
     protein_bind    3882..3885
                     /label="BsmBI"
                     /ApEinfo_revcolor=#b1ff67
                     /ApEinfo_fwdcolor=#b1ff67
     terminator      4907..4984
                     /label="URA3 Terminator"
                     /ApEinfo_revcolor=#faac61
                     /ApEinfo_fwdcolor=#faac61
     protein_bind    complement(1933..1938)
                     /label="BsmBI"
                     /ApEinfo_revcolor=#b1ff67
                     /ApEinfo_fwdcolor=#b1ff67
ORIGIN
        1 ccgcagtgtt atcactcatg gttatggcag cactgcataa ttctcttact gtcatgccat
       61 ccgtaagatg cttttctgtg actggtgagt actcaaccaa gtcattctga gaatagtgta
      121 tgcggcgacc gagttgctct tgcccggcgt caatacggga taataccgcg ccacatagca
      181 gaactttaaa agtgctcatc attggaaaac gttcttcggg gcgaaaactc tcaaggatct
      241 taccgctgtt gagatccagt tcgatgtaac ccactcgtgc acccaactga tcttcagcat
      301 cttttacttt caccagcgtt tctgggtgag caaaaacagg aaggcaaaat gccgcaaaaa
      361 agggaataag ggcgacacgg aaatgttgaa tactcatact cttccttttt caatattatt
      421 gaagcattta tcagggttat tgtctcatga gcggatacat atttgaatgt atttagaaaa
      481 ataaacaaat aggggttccg cgcacatttc cccgaaaagt gccacctgtc atgaccaaaa
      541 tcccttaacg tgagttttcg ttccactgag cgtcagaccc cgtagaaaag atcaaaggat
      601 cttcttgaga tccttttttt ctgcgcgtaa tctgctgctt gcaaacaaaa aaaccaccgc
      661 taccagcggt ggtttgtttg ccggatcaag agctaccaac tctttttccg aaggtaactg
      721 gcttcagcag agcgcagata ccaaatactg ttcttctagt gtagccgtag ttaggccacc
      781 acttcaagaa ctctgtagca ccgcctacat acctcgctct gctaatcctg ttaccagtgg
      841 ctgctgccag tggcgataag tcgtgtctta ccgggttgga ctcaagacga tagttaccgg
      901 ataaggcgca gcggtcgggc tgaacggggg gttcgtgcac acagcccagc ttggagcgaa
      961 cgacctacac cgaactgaga tacctacagc gtgagctatg agaaagcgcc acgcttcccg
     1021 aagggagaaa ggcggacagg tatccggtaa gcggcagggt cggaacagga gagcgcacga
     1081 gggagcttcc agggggaaac gcctggtatc tttatagtcc tgtcgggttt cgccacctct
     1141 gacttgagcg tcgatttttg tgatgctcgt caggggggcg gagcctatgg aaaaacgcca
     1201 gcaacgcggc ctttttacgg ttcctggcct tttgctggcc ttttgctcac atgttctttc
     1261 ctgcgttatc ccctgattct gtggataacc gtgcggccgc ccctAGAAGA TTTCTCTTCA
     1321 ATCTCCTTCT CCTTAACACT TAATTTTGGC ACTTCGTCAA CTTTAATTTT CTTGGAAGCC
     1381 ATTGCTATGT ATTCTTAGTG TACTGCGACT TGGGTTTCTT TCTTGCTTTG TATAAAAGTG
     1441 CGATGAGTTC AATCATCAAG TGAATTTTTT TTTTTCAGCC TGCATTGAAA AAAAAAAAAT
     1501 TGTATGCTCG AGCGATGGGA AGGTTTTTTC CTCTTCCCGT TCAAAGCTTC CTCGGACCAA
     1561 CTCCACTTTT TCTCGGCCCG TTGTAAAGAA ATGGGTAAGA GAACTAAATT GCAATAAGCT
     1621 TCGAATTATC GTTTTGATCC AGACATAAAG AGATGTACAA ACTACAAAAC AAGAGTAAAA
     1681 TAACTCGAAC GAAGGGTACA CCTTCTGTAA TAAAACAAAT TCACTATAAC TGCCTTATTG
     1741 GAGTGAAAAA ACAAGATTAT GTAGACCCCC TCTCGCGATA AAGAACATTA ATGACTGCAA
     1801 CACCCGCACA CCACAAGGTG AAGGGCAAAG GTGAATTAAC CAAAGTGAAG AGGACGACGT
     1861 AGAATCAACC AGGTATCCTT GATAAGGGgc ccacatggat aacattaccc ctgaattcgc
     1921 atctagactg atgagacgtg gtagagccac aaacagccgg tacaagcaac gatctccagg
     1981 accatctgaa tcatgcgcgg atgacacgaa ctcacgacgg cgatcacaga cattaaccca
     2041 cagtacagac actgcgacaa cgtggcaatt cgtcgcaata caacgcagtt cgagtttatc
     2101 attatcaata ctgccatttc aaagaatacg taaataatta atagtagtga ttttcctaac
     2161 tttatttagt caaaaaatta gccttttaat tctgctgtaa cccgtacatg cccaaaatag
     2221 ggggcgggtt acacagaata tataacatcg taggtgtctg ggtgaacagt ttattcctgg
     2281 catccactaa atataatgga gcccgctttt taagctggca tccagaaaaa aaaagaatcc
     2341 cagcaccaaa atattgtttt cttcaccaac catcagttca taggtccatt ctcttagcgc
     2401 aactacagag aacaggggca caaacaggca aaaaacgggc acaacctcaa tggagtgatg
     2461 caacctgcct ggagtaaatg atgacacaag gcaattgacc cacgcatgta tctatctcat
     2521 tttcttacac cttctattac cttctgctct ctctgatttg gaaaaagctg aaaaaaaagg
     2581 ttgaaaccag ttccctgaaa ttattcccct acttgactaa taagtatata aagacggtag
     2641 gtattgattg taattctgta aatctatttc ttaaacttct taaattctac ttttatagtt
     2701 agtctttttt ttagttttaa aacaccaaga acttagtttc gaataaacac acataaacaa
     2761 acaaaagatc tatggtttct aaaggtgaag aattattcac tggtgttgtc ccaattttgg
     2821 ttgaattaga tggtgatgtt aatggtcaca aattttctgt ctccggtgaa ggtgaaggtg
     2881 atgctactta cggtaaattg accttaaaat ttatttgtac tactggtaaa ttgccagttc
     2941 catggccaac cttagtcact actttatctt ggggtgttca atgttttgca agatacccag
     3001 atcatatgaa acaacatgac tttttcaagt ctgccatgcc agaaggttat gttcaagaaa
     3061 gaactatttt tttcaaagat gacggtaact acaagaccag agctgaagtc aagtttgaag
     3121 gtgatacctt agttaataga atcgaattaa aaggtattga ttttaaagaa gatggtaaca
     3181 ttttaggtca caaattggaa tacaattatt tctctgacaa tgtttacatc actgctgaca
     3241 aacaaaagaa tggtatcaaa gctaacttca aaattagaca caacattgaa gatggtggtg
     3301 ttcaattagc tgaccattat caacaaaata ctccaattgg tgatggtcca gtcttgttac
     3361 cagacaacca ttacttatcc actcaatcta agttatccaa agatccaaac gaaaagaggg
     3421 accacatggt cttgttagaa tttgttactg ctgctggtat taccttgggt atggatgaat
     3481 tgtacaaagg atcctaactc gagataaagc aatcttgatg aggataatga tttttttttg
     3541 aatatacata aatactaccg tttttctgct agattttgtg atgacgtaaa taagtacata
     3601 ttacttttta agccaagaca agattaagca ttaactttac ccttttcttt ctaagtttca
     3661 atattagtta tcactgttta aaagttatgg cgagaacgtc ggcggttaaa atatattacc
     3721 ctgaacggct ggaaatctgc tcgtcagtgg tgctcacact gacgaatcat gtacagatca
     3781 taccgatgac tgcctggcga ctcacaacta agcaagacag ccggaaccag cgccggcgaa
     3841 caccactgca tatatggcat atcacaacag tccacgtctc aagcagttac agagatgtta
     3901 cgaaccacta gtgcactgca gtacacggtt tccttgaaat ttttttgatt cggtaatctc
     3961 cgaacagaag gaagaacgaa ggaaggagca cagacttaga ttggtatata tacgcatatg
     4021 tagtgttgaa gaaacatgaa attgcccagt attcttaacc caactgcaca gaacaaaaac
     4081 gtgcaggaaa cgaagataaa tcatgtcgaa agctacatat aaggaacgtg ctgctactca
     4141 tcctagtcct gttgctgcca agctatttaa tatcatgcac gaaaagcaaa caaacttgtg
     4201 tgcttcattg gatgttcgta ccaccaagga attactggag ttagttgaag cattaggtcc
     4261 caaaatttgt ttactaaaaa cacatgtgga tatcttgact gatttttcca tggagggcac
     4321 agttaagccg ctaaaggcat tatccgccaa gtacaatttt ttactcttcg aggacagaaa
     4381 atttgctgac attggtaata cagtcaaatt gcagtactct gcgggtgtat acagaatagc
     4441 agaatgggca gacattacga atgcacacgg tgtggtgggc ccaggtattg ttagcggttt
     4501 gaagcaggcg gcagaagaag taacaaagga acctagaggc cttttgatgt tagcagaatt
     4561 gtcatgcaag ggctccctat ctactggaga atatactaag ggtactgttg acattgcgaa
     4621 gagcgacaaa gattttgtta tcggctttat tgctcaaaga gacatgggtg gaagagatga
     4681 aggttacgat tggttgatta tgacacccgg tgtgggttta gatgacaagg gagatgcatt
     4741 gggtcaacag tatagaaccg tggatgatgt ggtttctaca ggatctgaca ttattattgt
     4801 tggaagagga ctatttgcaa agggaaggga tgctaaggta gagggtgaac gttacagaaa
     4861 agcaggctgg gaagcatatt tgagaagatg cggccagcaa aactaaaaaa ctgtattata
     4921 agtaaatgca tgtatactaa actcacaaat tagagcttca atttaattat atcagttatt
     4981 acccgagtag agcacttgaa tccactgcAA GTTGGGTTTC TTATCTGTAC GGCGATCACT
     5041 CCCCTCATAT GATAGCTGTG TAGAGTGACT TGCTCTTTGA TTGGCCTTAC TTCTTGCATC
     5101 TATCATCCTT TCTTTTACTC TCTCCAATCA CCACAACTCA TATCATTCTA CATTTCATTT
     5161 TATTGTTCTG TACAATTTTT AGGTTTGTAA AATATATAAG TGATGTACAT ATCTTCTATA
     5221 TCCTTTCCGT TTGTGTCTAT TTTAGGGTTG GCTTATTACG CATTATTCCT ACTTTATTTT
     5281 TACTTGCTTA CTTGAAAAAG AAGGTATACC ACAGTGCTGC TCCACTGCAA ACAATATAAA
     5341 ATATTATCAA TTATTTTTTT TTTTCTTCTT TTGAATTAGA TCACTAATAA ACTCTTATAA
     5401 TGCTCAACCA TCCCAGCCAA GGCTCAGATG ATGCTCAGGA CGAAAAGCAA GGCGACTTCc
     5461 cgagcggccg cgattatcaa aaaggatctt cacctagatc cttttaaatt aaaaatgaag
     5521 ttttaaatca atctaaagta tatatgagta aacttggtct gacagttacc aatgcttaat
     5581 cagtgaggca cctatctcag cgatctgtct atttcgttca tccatagttg cctgactccc
     5641 cgtcgtgtag ataactacga tacgggaggg cttaccatct ggccccagtg ctgcaatgat
     5701 accgcgggac ccacgctcac cggctccaga tttatcagca ataaaccagc cagccggaag
     5761 ggccgagcgc agaagtggtc ctgcaacttt atccgcctcc atccagtcta ttaattgttg
     5821 ccgggaagct agagtaagta gttcgccagt taatagtttg cgcaacgttg ttgccattgc
     5881 tacaggcatc gtggtgtcac gctcgtcgtt tggtatggct tcattcagct ccggttccca
     5941 acgatcaagg cgagttacat gatcccccat gttgtgcaaa aaagcggtta gctccttcgg
     6001 tcctccgatc gttgtcagaa gtaagttgg
//
