# Supplementary material for: Establishing Probiotic Saccharomyces boulardii as a Model Organism for Synthesis and Delivery of Biomolecules
Source: bioRxiv preprint, doi:10.1101/2020.01.22.915389, version 1 (2020-01-23)
Supplement: Supplementary File 1 - Plasmids [file 915389_file03.zip › Supplementary File S1 - Plasmids/ISA301 INT 5 pTDH3 mTurq2 tTDH1 URA3 AmpR ColE1.gb]

LOCUS       ISA301_INT_5,_pTDH3,_mT 5967 bp ds-DNA     circular     21-JAN-2020
DEFINITION  .
FEATURES             Location/Qualifiers
     misc_feature    3702..3844
                     /label="ConE"
                     /ApEinfo_revcolor=#ffef86
                     /ApEinfo_fwdcolor=#ffef86
     CDS             2745..3458
                     /label="mTurquoise2"
                     /ApEinfo_revcolor=#75c6a9
                     /ApEinfo_fwdcolor=#75c6a9
     protein_bind    complement(1903..1908)
                     /label="BsmBI"
                     /ApEinfo_revcolor=#b1ff67
                     /ApEinfo_fwdcolor=#b1ff67
     rep_origin      complement(581..1344)
                     /label="ColE1"
                     /ApEinfo_revcolor=#7f7f7f
                     /ApEinfo_fwdcolor=#7f7f7f
     protein_bind    complement(1898..1901)
                     /label="BsmBI"
                     /ApEinfo_revcolor=#b1ff67
                     /ApEinfo_fwdcolor=#b1ff67
     CDS             complement(join(5559..5967,1..449))
                     /label="AmpR"
                     /ApEinfo_revcolor=#9f4240
                     /ApEinfo_fwdcolor=#9f4240
     promoter        3896..4072
                     /label="URA3 Promoter"
                     /ApEinfo_revcolor=#faac61
                     /ApEinfo_fwdcolor=#faac61
     misc_feature    3852..3876
                     /label="ConE scar"
                     /ApEinfo_revcolor=#ffef86
                     /ApEinfo_fwdcolor=#ffef86
     protein_bind    3852..3855
                     /label="BsmBI"
                     /ApEinfo_revcolor=#b1ff67
                     /ApEinfo_fwdcolor=#b1ff67
     promoter        complement(450..580)
                     /label="AmpR Promoter"
                     /ApEinfo_revcolor=#f58a5e
                     /ApEinfo_fwdcolor=#f58a5e
     misc_feature    1909..2051
                     /label="ConS"
                     /ApEinfo_revcolor=#ffef86
                     /ApEinfo_fwdcolor=#ffef86
     protein_bind    3845..3850
                     /label="BsmBI"
                     /ApEinfo_revcolor=#b1ff67
                     /ApEinfo_fwdcolor=#b1ff67
     misc_feature    1357..1858
                     /label="INT10 5'"
                     /ApEinfo_revcolor=#faac61
                     /ApEinfo_fwdcolor=#faac61
     misc_feature    4979..5449
                     /label="INT10 3'"
                     /ApEinfo_revcolor=#ff9ccd
                     /ApEinfo_fwdcolor=#ff9ccd
     promoter        2056..2735
                     /label="ScTDH3 Promoter"
                     /ApEinfo_revcolor=#84b0dc
                     /ApEinfo_fwdcolor=#84b0dc
     CDS             4073..4876
                     /label="URA3"
                     /ApEinfo_revcolor=#faac61
                     /ApEinfo_fwdcolor=#faac61
     terminator      complement(5462..5558)
                     /label="AmpR Terminator"
                     /ApEinfo_revcolor=#f58a5e
                     /ApEinfo_fwdcolor=#f58a5e
     terminator      4877..4954
                     /label="URA3 Terminator"
                     /ApEinfo_revcolor=#faac61
                     /ApEinfo_fwdcolor=#faac61
     terminator      3474..3697
                     /label="ScTDH1 Terminator"
                     /ApEinfo_revcolor=#ff9ccd
                     /ApEinfo_fwdcolor=#ff9ccd
ORIGIN
        1 aaaaaagcgg ttagctcctt cggtcctccg atcgttgtca gaagtaagtt ggccgcagtg
       61 ttatcactca tggttatggc agcactgcat aattctctta ctgtcatgcc atccgtaaga
      121 tgcttttctg tgactggtga gtactcaacc aagtcattct gagaatagtg tatgcggcga
      181 ccgagttgct cttgcccggc gtcaatacgg gataataccg cgccacatag cagaacttta
      241 aaagtgctca tcattggaaa acgttcttcg gggcgaaaac tctcaaggat cttaccgctg
      301 ttgagatcca gttcgatgta acccactcgt gcacccaact gatcttcagc atcttttact
      361 ttcaccagcg tttctgggtg agcaaaaaca ggaaggcaaa atgccgcaaa aaagggaata
      421 agggcgacac ggaaatgttg aatactcata ctcttccttt ttcaatatta ttgaagcatt
      481 tatcagggtt attgtctcat gagcggatac atatttgaat gtatttagaa aaataaacaa
      541 ataggggttc cgcgcacatt tccccgaaaa gtgccacctg tcatgaccaa aatcccttaa
      601 cgtgagtttt cgttccactg agcgtcagac cccgtagaaa agatcaaagg atcttcttga
      661 gatccttttt ttctgcgcgt aatctgctgc ttgcaaacaa aaaaaccacc gctaccagcg
      721 gtggtttgtt tgccggatca agagctacca actctttttc cgaaggtaac tggcttcagc
      781 agagcgcaga taccaaatac tgttcttcta gtgtagccgt agttaggcca ccacttcaag
      841 aactctgtag caccgcctac atacctcgct ctgctaatcc tgttaccagt ggctgctgcc
      901 agtggcgata agtcgtgtct taccgggttg gactcaagac gatagttacc ggataaggcg
      961 cagcggtcgg gctgaacggg gggttcgtgc acacagccca gcttggagcg aacgacctac
     1021 accgaactga gatacctaca gcgtgagcta tgagaaagcg ccacgcttcc cgaagggaga
     1081 aaggcggaca ggtatccggt aagcggcagg gtcggaacag gagagcgcac gagggagctt
     1141 ccagggggaa acgcctggta tctttatagt cctgtcgggt ttcgccacct ctgacttgag
     1201 cgtcgatttt tgtgatgctc gtcagggggg cggagcctat ggaaaaacgc cagcaacgcg
     1261 gcctttttac ggttcctggc cttttgctgg ccttttgctc acatgttctt tcctgcgtta
     1321 tcccctgatt ctgtggataa ccgtgcggcc gcccctGGTC GTTTTTGTGC AGCATATTGT
     1381 CCTCTAGATG CAAACTCTGC AGGTCCATTT GCAGTAAAGT GAGTTGCCTC TCGAAGAATC
     1441 ATTAATTTCG TATAACCGTC ACTATTAAAG TCAGAAAATA AATTCTGTCG TAGACAATGT
     1501 TACCATAATG TTCTTGTCCA TTTTGCATAC ACTTTAAATA TTCATTTGAT TTCTCAGGGT
     1561 TCATGATCAT AATAAATTGC GCATTCGCAA GGCGGTAGTA TTATAATGGG GTCCATCATT
     1621 CTGTAGCAAG AAGTTACAGT ACGCTGTTCA AGCGTTAAAC AAGATAAGTA ATCTCGAATG
     1681 AAACATTCAT ATTTCGCATG AGCCAACATA CAGTTGCTGA GTAATCTTCA TTGCGCTTAT
     1741 TTATCGGCAT TGAGATTGTA AAGGAAGTAA AACGCATTTT TGCAGATCTG TTCTCTTATG
     1801 TATTTTTAAT CGTCCTTGTA TGGAAGTATC AAAGGGGACG TTCTTCACCT CCTTGGAAgc
     1861 ccacatggat aacattaccc ctgaattcgc atctagactg atgagacgtg gtagagccac
     1921 aaacagccgg tacaagcaac gatctccagg accatctgaa tcatgcgcgg atgacacgaa
     1981 ctcacgacgg cgatcacaga cattaaccca cagtacagac actgcgacaa cgtggcaatt
     2041 cgtcgcaata caacgcagtt cgagtttatc attatcaata ctgccatttc aaagaatacg
     2101 taaataatta atagtagtga ttttcctaac tttatttagt caaaaaatta gccttttaat
     2161 tctgctgtaa cccgtacatg cccaaaatag ggggcgggtt acacagaata tataacatcg
     2221 taggtgtctg ggtgaacagt ttattcctgg catccactaa atataatgga gcccgctttt
     2281 taagctggca tccagaaaaa aaaagaatcc cagcaccaaa atattgtttt cttcaccaac
     2341 catcagttca taggtccatt ctcttagcgc aactacagag aacaggggca caaacaggca
     2401 aaaaacgggc acaacctcaa tggagtgatg caacctgcct ggagtaaatg atgacacaag
     2461 gcaattgacc cacgcatgta tctatctcat tttcttacac cttctattac cttctgctct
     2521 ctctgatttg gaaaaagctg aaaaaaaagg ttgaaaccag ttccctgaaa ttattcccct
     2581 acttgactaa taagtatata aagacggtag gtattgattg taattctgta aatctatttc
     2641 ttaaacttct taaattctac ttttatagtt agtctttttt ttagttttaa aacaccaaga
     2701 acttagtttc gaataaacac acataaacaa acaaaagatc tatggtttct aaaggtgaag
     2761 aattattcac tggtgttgtc ccaattttgg ttgaattaga tggtgatgtt aatggtcaca
     2821 aattttctgt ctccggtgaa ggtgaaggtg atgctactta cggtaaattg accttaaaat
     2881 ttatttgtac tactggtaaa ttgccagttc catggccaac cttagtcact actttatctt
     2941 ggggtgttca atgttttgca agatacccag atcatatgaa acaacatgac tttttcaagt
     3001 ctgccatgcc agaaggttat gttcaagaaa gaactatttt tttcaaagat gacggtaact
     3061 acaagaccag agctgaagtc aagtttgaag gtgatacctt agttaataga atcgaattaa
     3121 aaggtattga ttttaaagaa gatggtaaca ttttaggtca caaattggaa tacaattatt
     3181 tctctgacaa tgtttacatc actgctgaca aacaaaagaa tggtatcaaa gctaacttca
     3241 aaattagaca caacattgaa gatggtggtg ttcaattagc tgaccattat caacaaaata
     3301 ctccaattgg tgatggtcca gtcttgttac cagacaacca ttacttatcc actcaatcta
     3361 agttatccaa agatccaaac gaaaagaggg accacatggt cttgttagaa tttgttactg
     3421 ctgctggtat taccttgggt atggatgaat tgtacaaagg atcctaactc gagataaagc
     3481 aatcttgatg aggataatga tttttttttg aatatacata aatactaccg tttttctgct
     3541 agattttgtg atgacgtaaa taagtacata ttacttttta agccaagaca agattaagca
     3601 ttaactttac ccttttcttt ctaagtttca atattagtta tcactgttta aaagttatgg
     3661 cgagaacgtc ggcggttaaa atatattacc ctgaacggct ggaaatctgc tcgtcagtgg
     3721 tgctcacact gacgaatcat gtacagatca taccgatgac tgcctggcga ctcacaacta
     3781 agcaagacag ccggaaccag cgccggcgaa caccactgca tatatggcat atcacaacag
     3841 tccacgtctc aagcagttac agagatgtta cgaaccacta gtgcactgca gtacacggtt
     3901 tccttgaaat ttttttgatt cggtaatctc cgaacagaag gaagaacgaa ggaaggagca
     3961 cagacttaga ttggtatata tacgcatatg tagtgttgaa gaaacatgaa attgcccagt
     4021 attcttaacc caactgcaca gaacaaaaac gtgcaggaaa cgaagataaa tcatgtcgaa
     4081 agctacatat aaggaacgtg ctgctactca tcctagtcct gttgctgcca agctatttaa
     4141 tatcatgcac gaaaagcaaa caaacttgtg tgcttcattg gatgttcgta ccaccaagga
     4201 attactggag ttagttgaag cattaggtcc caaaatttgt ttactaaaaa cacatgtgga
     4261 tatcttgact gatttttcca tggagggcac agttaagccg ctaaaggcat tatccgccaa
     4321 gtacaatttt ttactcttcg aggacagaaa atttgctgac attggtaata cagtcaaatt
     4381 gcagtactct gcgggtgtat acagaatagc agaatgggca gacattacga atgcacacgg
     4441 tgtggtgggc ccaggtattg ttagcggttt gaagcaggcg gcagaagaag taacaaagga
     4501 acctagaggc cttttgatgt tagcagaatt gtcatgcaag ggctccctat ctactggaga
     4561 atatactaag ggtactgttg acattgcgaa gagcgacaaa gattttgtta tcggctttat
     4621 tgctcaaaga gacatgggtg gaagagatga aggttacgat tggttgatta tgacacccgg
     4681 tgtgggttta gatgacaagg gagatgcatt gggtcaacag tatagaaccg tggatgatgt
     4741 ggtttctaca ggatctgaca ttattattgt tggaagagga ctatttgcaa agggaaggga
     4801 tgctaaggta gagggtgaac gttacagaaa agcaggctgg gaagcatatt tgagaagatg
     4861 cggccagcaa aactaaaaaa ctgtattata agtaaatgca tgtatactaa actcacaaat
     4921 tagagcttca atttaattat atcagttatt acccgagtag agcacttgaa tccactgcGC
     4981 GACTAGATTG TAAATCATTC TTTATTTAAT CTCTTTCTTT AACTACTGCT TAAAGTATAA
     5041 TTTGGTCCGT AGTTTAATAA CTATACTAAG CGTAACAATG CATACTGACA TTATAAGCCT
     5101 GAACATTACG AGTTTAAGTT GTATGTAGGC GTTCTGTAAG AGGTTACTGC GTAAATTATC
     5161 AACGAATGCA TTGGTGTATT TGCGAAAGCT ACTTCTTTTA ACAAGTATTT ACATAAGAAT
     5221 AATGGTGATC TGCTCAACTG ATTTGGTGAT AACTCTAACT TTTTTAGCAA CAATTTAAAA
     5281 GATAATTCGA ACATATATAA CAGTAGGAAG AATTTGTGTA CGTCAAATTA AGATAATTTA
     5341 GCATTACCAA AGTTATTAAC CTAAACATAA AATATATATG AGACACATGT GGAAATCGTA
     5401 TGAAACAACT GTTATGAAAC TGACAAGAAT GAATATATAG AGTAAGCTCc cgagcggccg
     5461 cgattatcaa aaaggatctt cacctagatc cttttaaatt aaaaatgaag ttttaaatca
     5521 atctaaagta tatatgagta aacttggtct gacagttacc aatgcttaat cagtgaggca
     5581 cctatctcag cgatctgtct atttcgttca tccatagttg cctgactccc cgtcgtgtag
     5641 ataactacga tacgggaggg cttaccatct ggccccagtg ctgcaatgat accgcgggac
     5701 ccacgctcac cggctccaga tttatcagca ataaaccagc cagccggaag ggccgagcgc
     5761 agaagtggtc ctgcaacttt atccgcctcc atccagtcta ttaattgttg ccgggaagct
     5821 agagtaagta gttcgccagt taatagtttg cgcaacgttg ttgccattgc tacaggcatc
     5881 gtggtgtcac gctcgtcgtt tggtatggct tcattcagct ccggttccca acgatcaagg
     5941 cgagttacat gatcccccat gttgtgc
//
