# Supplementary material for: Establishing Probiotic Saccharomyces boulardii as a Model Organism for Synthesis and Delivery of Biomolecules
Source: bioRxiv preprint, doi:10.1101/2020.01.22.915389, version 1 (2020-01-23)
Supplement: Supplementary File 1 - Plasmids [file 915389_file03.zip › Supplementary File S1 - Plasmids/ISA320 INT 2 gRNA for LbCas12a SNR52 2 ColE1 AmpR NatR.gb]

LOCUS       ISA320_INT_2,_gRNA_for_ 4697 bp ds-DNA     circular     21-JAN-2020
DEFINITION  .
FEATURES             Location/Qualifiers
     rep_origin      781..1743
                     /label="2micron"
                     /ApEinfo_revcolor=#d6b295
                     /ApEinfo_fwdcolor=#d6b295
     promoter        complement(2749..2879)
                     /label="AmpR Promoter"
                     /ApEinfo_revcolor=#f58a5e
                     /ApEinfo_fwdcolor=#f58a5e
     misc_feature    4154..4296
                     /label="Con1"
                     /ApEinfo_revcolor=#ffef86
                     /ApEinfo_fwdcolor=#ffef86
     promoter        4320..4696
                     /label="AgTEF Promoter"
                     /ApEinfo_revcolor=#b4abac
                     /ApEinfo_fwdcolor=#b4abac
     CDS             complement(1891..2748)
                     /label="AmpR"
                     /ApEinfo_revcolor=#9f4240
                     /ApEinfo_fwdcolor=#9f4240
     misc_feature    4130..4149
                     /label="SUP4 3' Terminator"
                     /ApEinfo_revcolor=#ffef86
                     /ApEinfo_fwdcolor=#ffef86
     terminator      complement(1794..1890)
                     /label="AmpR Terminator"
                     /ApEinfo_revcolor=#f58a5e
                     /ApEinfo_fwdcolor=#f58a5e
     rep_origin      complement(2880..3643)
                     /label="ColE1"
                     /ApEinfo_revcolor=#7f7f7f
                     /ApEinfo_fwdcolor=#7f7f7f
     CDS             2..574
                     /label="NAT (Nourseothricin Acetyltransferase)"
                     /ApEinfo_revcolor=#d59687
                     /ApEinfo_fwdcolor=#d59687
     misc_feature    4087..4106
                     /label="LbCpf1 directed repeat"
                     /ApEinfo_revcolor=#c7b0e3
                     /ApEinfo_fwdcolor=#c7b0e3
     rep_origin      1744..1781
                     /label="FRT site"
                     /ApEinfo_revcolor=#b4abac
                     /ApEinfo_fwdcolor=#b4abac
     misc_feature    3818..4086
                     /label="SNR52 RNA pol3"
                     /ApEinfo_revcolor=#c6c9d1
                     /ApEinfo_fwdcolor=#c6c9d1
     terminator      575..776
                     /label="AgTEF Terminator"
                     /ApEinfo_revcolor=#b4abac
                     /ApEinfo_fwdcolor=#b4abac
     misc_feature    3671..3813
                     /label="ConS"
                     /ApEinfo_revcolor=#ffef86
                     /ApEinfo_fwdcolor=#ffef86
     misc_feature    4107..4129
                     /label="INT4 LbCpf1 crRNA1"
                     /ApEinfo_revcolor=#ff9ccd
                     /ApEinfo_fwdcolor=#ff9ccd
ORIGIN
        1 aatgggtact accttagatg atacagccta cagatacaga acatcagtcc ctggtgatgc
       61 tgaagcaatt gaggctttag acggttcatt caccaccgac accgtcttta gagtaaccgc
      121 caccggtgat ggatttacct taagagaagt cccagtcgac cctccattaa ctaaagtctt
      181 tccagatgat gaatctgatg acgaaagcga cgacggagaa gatggtgacc cagattcaag
      241 aactttcgta gcatacggtg atgacggtga tttggctggt tttgtagtcg tttcttattc
      301 aggttggaat agaaggttga ccgttgaaga tatagaagtc gccccagagc atagaggtca
      361 tggtgtagga agagctttga tgggtttggc tacagaattt gcaagagaga gaggagccgg
      421 tcatttatgg ttagaagtta ctaatgttaa cgcccctgct atccatgctt atagaagaat
      481 gggtttcaca ttatgtggtt tagatactgc tttatatgat ggaacagcat ctgacggtga
      541 acaggccttg tatatgtcta tgccttgccc ttaaagtaac tgacaataaa aagattcttg
      601 ttttcaagaa cttgtcattt gtatagtttt tttatattgt agttgttcta ttttaatcaa
      661 atgttagcgt gatttatatt ttttttcgcc tcgacatcat ctgcccagat gcgaagttaa
      721 gtgcgcagaa agtaatatca tgcgtcaatc gtatgtgaat gctggtcgct atactggagt
      781 aacgaagcat ctgtgcttca ttttgtagaa caaaaatgca acgcgagagc gctaattttt
      841 caaacaaaga atctgagctg catttttaca gaacagaaat gcaacgcgaa agcgctattt
      901 taccaacgaa gaatctgtgc ttcatttttg taaaacaaaa atgcaacgcg agagcgctaa
      961 tttttcaaac aaagaatctg agctgcattt ttacagaaca gaaatgcaac gcgagagcgc
     1021 tattttacca acaaagaatc tatacttctt ttttgttcta caaaaatgca tcccgagagc
     1081 gctatttttc taacaaagca tcttagatta ctttttttct cctttgtgcg ctctataatg
     1141 cagtctcttg ataacttttt gcactgtagg tccgttaagg ttagaagaag gctactttgg
     1201 tgtctatttt ctcttccata aaaaaagcct gactccactt cccgcgttta ctgattacta
     1261 gcgaagctgc gggtgcattt tttcaagata aaggcatccc cgattatatt ctataccgat
     1321 gtggattgcg catactttgt gaacagaaag tgatagcgtt gatgattctt cattggtcag
     1381 aaaattatga acggtttctt ctattttgtc tctatatact acgtatagga aatgtttaca
     1441 ttttcgtatt gttttcgatt cactctatga atagttctta ctacaatttt tttgtctaaa
     1501 gagtaatact agagataaac ataaaaaatg tagaggtcga gtttagatgc aagttcaagg
     1561 agcgaaaggt ggatgggtag gttatatagg gatatagcac agagatatat agcaaagaga
     1621 tacttttgag caatgtttgt ggaagcggta ttcgcaatat tttagtagct cgttacagtc
     1681 cggtgcgttt ttggtttttt gaaagtgcgt catcagagcg cttttggttt tcaaaagcgc
     1741 tctgaagttc ctatactttc tagctagaga ataggaactt cccgagcggc cgcgattatc
     1801 aaaaaggatc ttcacctaga tccttttaaa ttaaaaatga agttttaaat caatctaaag
     1861 tatatatgag taaacttggt ctgacagtta ccaatgctta atcagtgagg cacctatctc
     1921 agcgatctgt ctatttcgtt catccatagt tgcctgactc cccgtcgtgt agataactac
     1981 gatacgggag ggcttaccat ctggccccag tgctgcaatg ataccgcggg acccacgctc
     2041 accggctcca gatttatcag caataaacca gccagccgga agggccgagc gcagaagtgg
     2101 tcctgcaact ttatccgcct ccatccagtc tattaattgt tgccgggaag ctagagtaag
     2161 tagttcgcca gttaatagtt tgcgcaacgt tgttgccatt gctacaggca tcgtggtgtc
     2221 acgctcgtcg tttggtatgg cttcattcag ctccggttcc caacgatcaa ggcgagttac
     2281 atgatccccc atgttgtgca aaaaagcggt tagctccttc ggtcctccga tcgttgtcag
     2341 aagtaagttg gccgcagtgt tatcactcat ggttatggca gcactgcata attctcttac
     2401 tgtcatgcca tccgtaagat gcttttctgt gactggtgag tactcaacca agtcattctg
     2461 agaatagtgt atgcggcgac cgagttgctc ttgcccggcg tcaatacggg ataataccgc
     2521 gccacatagc agaactttaa aagtgctcat cattggaaaa cgttcttcgg ggcgaaaact
     2581 ctcaaggatc ttaccgctgt tgagatccag ttcgatgtaa cccactcgtg cacccaactg
     2641 atcttcagca tcttttactt tcaccagcgt ttctgggtga gcaaaaacag gaaggcaaaa
     2701 tgccgcaaaa aagggaataa gggcgacacg gaaatgttga atactcatac tcttcctttt
     2761 tcaatattat tgaagcattt atcagggtta ttgtctcatg agcggataca tatttgaatg
     2821 tatttagaaa aataaacaaa taggggttcc gcgcacattt ccccgaaaag tgccacctgt
     2881 catgaccaaa atcccttaac gtgagttttc gttccactga gcgtcagacc ccgtagaaaa
     2941 gatcaaagga tcttcttgag atcctttttt tctgcgcgta atctgctgct tgcaaacaaa
     3001 aaaaccaccg ctaccagcgg tggtttgttt gccggatcaa gagctaccaa ctctttttcc
     3061 gaaggtaact ggcttcagca gagcgcagat accaaatact gttcttctag tgtagccgta
     3121 gttaggccac cacttcaaga actctgtagc accgcctaca tacctcgctc tgctaatcct
     3181 gttaccagtg gctgctgcca gtggcgataa gtcgtgtctt accgggttgg actcaagacg
     3241 atagttaccg gataaggcgc agcggtcggg ctgaacgggg ggttcgtgca cacagcccag
     3301 cttggagcga acgacctaca ccgaactgag atacctacag cgtgagctat gagaaagcgc
     3361 cacgcttccc gaagggagaa aggcggacag gtatccggta agcggcaggg tcggaacagg
     3421 agagcgcacg agggagcttc cagggggaaa cgcctggtat ctttatagtc ctgtcgggtt
     3481 tcgccacctc tgacttgagc gtcgattttt gtgatgctcg tcaggggggc ggagcctatg
     3541 gaaaaacgcc agcaacgcgg cctttttacg gttcctggcc ttttgctggc cttttgctca
     3601 catgttcttt cctgcgttat cccctgattc tgtggataac cgtgcggccg cccctgaatt
     3661 cgcatctaga tggtagagcc acaaacagcc ggtacaagca acgatctcca ggaccatctg
     3721 aatcatgcgc ggatgacacg aactcacgac ggcgatcaca gacattaacc cacagtacag
     3781 acactgcgac aacgtggcaa ttcgtcgcaa tacaacgtct ttgaaaagat aatgtatgat
     3841 tatgctttca ctcatattta tacagaaact tgatgttttc tttcgagtat atacaaggtt
     3901 attacatgta cgtttgaagt acaactctag attttgtagt gccctcttgg gctagcggta
     3961 aaggtgcgca ttttttcaca ccctacaatg ttctgttcaa aagattttgg tcaaacgctg
     4021 tagaagtgaa agttggtgcg catgtttcgg cgttcgaaac ttctccgcag tgaaagataa
     4081 atgatcAATT TCTACTAAGT GTAGATTCAT ACAACCAATG ATTAATGTCt tttTTTGTTT
     4141 TTTATGTCTa cgaacggggt catcacggct catcatgcgc caaacaaatg tgtgcaatac
     4201 acgctcggat gactgcatga tgaccgcact gactggggac agcagatcca cctaagcctg
     4261 tgagagaagc agacacccga cagatcaagg cagttaacta gtgcactgca gtacagttta
     4321 gcttgcctcg tccccgccgg gtcacccggc cagcgacatg gaggcccaga ataccctcct
     4381 tgacagtctt gacgtgcgca gctcaggggc atgatgtgac tgtcgcccgt acatttagcc
     4441 catacatccc catgtataat catttgcatc catacatttt gatggccgca cggcgcgaag
     4501 caaaaattac ggctcctcgc tccagacctg cgagcaggga aacgctcccc tcacagacgc
     4561 gttgaattgt ccccacgccg cgcccctgta gagaaatata aaaggttagg atttgccact
     4621 gaggttcttc tttcatatac ttccttttaa aatcttgcta ggatacagtt ctcacatcac
     4681 atccgaacat aaacaaa
//
