# Supplementary material for: Establishing Probiotic Saccharomyces boulardii as a Model Organism for Synthesis and Delivery of Biomolecules
Source: bioRxiv preprint, doi:10.1101/2020.01.22.915389, version 1 (2020-01-23)
Supplement: Supplementary File 1 - Plasmids [file 915389_file03.zip › Supplementary File S1 - Plasmids/ISA321 INT 3 gRNA for LbCas12a SNR52 2 ColE1 AmpR NatR.gb]

LOCUS       ISA321_INT_3,_gRNA_for_ 4697 bp ds-DNA     circular     21-JAN-2020
DEFINITION  .
FEATURES             Location/Qualifiers
     misc_feature    3301..3569
                     /label="SNR52 RNA pol3"
                     /ApEinfo_revcolor=#c6c9d1
                     /ApEinfo_fwdcolor=#c6c9d1
     misc_feature    3590..3612
                     /label="INT8 LbCpf1 crRNA1"
                     /ApEinfo_revcolor=#84b0dc
                     /ApEinfo_fwdcolor=#84b0dc
     rep_origin      complement(2363..3126)
                     /label="ColE1"
                     /ApEinfo_revcolor=#7f7f7f
                     /ApEinfo_fwdcolor=#7f7f7f
     promoter        complement(2232..2362)
                     /label="AmpR Promoter"
                     /ApEinfo_revcolor=#f58a5e
                     /ApEinfo_fwdcolor=#f58a5e
     terminator      complement(1277..1373)
                     /label="AmpR Terminator"
                     /ApEinfo_revcolor=#f58a5e
                     /ApEinfo_fwdcolor=#f58a5e
     misc_feature    3154..3296
                     /label="ConS"
                     /ApEinfo_revcolor=#ffef86
                     /ApEinfo_fwdcolor=#ffef86
     promoter        3803..4179
                     /label="AgTEF Promoter"
                     /ApEinfo_revcolor=#b4abac
                     /ApEinfo_fwdcolor=#b4abac
     CDS             complement(1374..2231)
                     /label="AmpR"
                     /ApEinfo_revcolor=#9f4240
                     /ApEinfo_fwdcolor=#9f4240
     misc_feature    3637..3779
                     /label="Con1"
                     /ApEinfo_revcolor=#ffef86
                     /ApEinfo_fwdcolor=#ffef86
     rep_origin      1227..1264
                     /label="FRT site"
                     /ApEinfo_revcolor=#b4abac
                     /ApEinfo_fwdcolor=#b4abac
     misc_feature    3570..3589
                     /label="LbCpf1 directed repeat"
                     /ApEinfo_revcolor=#c7b0e3
                     /ApEinfo_fwdcolor=#c7b0e3
     misc_feature    3613..3632
                     /label="SUP4 3' Terminator"
                     /ApEinfo_revcolor=#ffef86
                     /ApEinfo_fwdcolor=#ffef86
     terminator      58..259
                     /label="AgTEF Terminator"
                     /ApEinfo_revcolor=#b4abac
                     /ApEinfo_fwdcolor=#b4abac
     rep_origin      264..1226
                     /label="2micron"
                     /ApEinfo_revcolor=#d6b295
                     /ApEinfo_fwdcolor=#d6b295
     CDS             join(4182..4697,1..57)
                     /label="NAT (Nourseothricin Acetyltransferase)"
                     /ApEinfo_revcolor=#d59687
                     /ApEinfo_fwdcolor=#d59687
ORIGIN
        1 gatggaacag catctgacgg tgaacaggcc ttgtatatgt ctatgccttg cccttaaagt
       61 aactgacaat aaaaagattc ttgttttcaa gaacttgtca tttgtatagt ttttttatat
      121 tgtagttgtt ctattttaat caaatgttag cgtgatttat attttttttc gcctcgacat
      181 catctgccca gatgcgaagt taagtgcgca gaaagtaata tcatgcgtca atcgtatgtg
      241 aatgctggtc gctatactgg agtaacgaag catctgtgct tcattttgta gaacaaaaat
      301 gcaacgcgag agcgctaatt tttcaaacaa agaatctgag ctgcattttt acagaacaga
      361 aatgcaacgc gaaagcgcta ttttaccaac gaagaatctg tgcttcattt ttgtaaaaca
      421 aaaatgcaac gcgagagcgc taatttttca aacaaagaat ctgagctgca tttttacaga
      481 acagaaatgc aacgcgagag cgctatttta ccaacaaaga atctatactt cttttttgtt
      541 ctacaaaaat gcatcccgag agcgctattt ttctaacaaa gcatcttaga ttactttttt
      601 tctcctttgt gcgctctata atgcagtctc ttgataactt tttgcactgt aggtccgtta
      661 aggttagaag aaggctactt tggtgtctat tttctcttcc ataaaaaaag cctgactcca
      721 cttcccgcgt ttactgatta ctagcgaagc tgcgggtgca ttttttcaag ataaaggcat
      781 ccccgattat attctatacc gatgtggatt gcgcatactt tgtgaacaga aagtgatagc
      841 gttgatgatt cttcattggt cagaaaatta tgaacggttt cttctatttt gtctctatat
      901 actacgtata ggaaatgttt acattttcgt attgttttcg attcactcta tgaatagttc
      961 ttactacaat ttttttgtct aaagagtaat actagagata aacataaaaa atgtagaggt
     1021 cgagtttaga tgcaagttca aggagcgaaa ggtggatggg taggttatat agggatatag
     1081 cacagagata tatagcaaag agatactttt gagcaatgtt tgtggaagcg gtattcgcaa
     1141 tattttagta gctcgttaca gtccggtgcg tttttggttt tttgaaagtg cgtcatcaga
     1201 gcgcttttgg ttttcaaaag cgctctgaag ttcctatact ttctagctag agaataggaa
     1261 cttcccgagc ggccgcgatt atcaaaaagg atcttcacct agatcctttt aaattaaaaa
     1321 tgaagtttta aatcaatcta aagtatatat gagtaaactt ggtctgacag ttaccaatgc
     1381 ttaatcagtg aggcacctat ctcagcgatc tgtctatttc gttcatccat agttgcctga
     1441 ctccccgtcg tgtagataac tacgatacgg gagggcttac catctggccc cagtgctgca
     1501 atgataccgc gggacccacg ctcaccggct ccagatttat cagcaataaa ccagccagcc
     1561 ggaagggccg agcgcagaag tggtcctgca actttatccg cctccatcca gtctattaat
     1621 tgttgccggg aagctagagt aagtagttcg ccagttaata gtttgcgcaa cgttgttgcc
     1681 attgctacag gcatcgtggt gtcacgctcg tcgtttggta tggcttcatt cagctccggt
     1741 tcccaacgat caaggcgagt tacatgatcc cccatgttgt gcaaaaaagc ggttagctcc
     1801 ttcggtcctc cgatcgttgt cagaagtaag ttggccgcag tgttatcact catggttatg
     1861 gcagcactgc ataattctct tactgtcatg ccatccgtaa gatgcttttc tgtgactggt
     1921 gagtactcaa ccaagtcatt ctgagaatag tgtatgcggc gaccgagttg ctcttgcccg
     1981 gcgtcaatac gggataatac cgcgccacat agcagaactt taaaagtgct catcattgga
     2041 aaacgttctt cggggcgaaa actctcaagg atcttaccgc tgttgagatc cagttcgatg
     2101 taacccactc gtgcacccaa ctgatcttca gcatctttta ctttcaccag cgtttctggg
     2161 tgagcaaaaa caggaaggca aaatgccgca aaaaagggaa taagggcgac acggaaatgt
     2221 tgaatactca tactcttcct ttttcaatat tattgaagca tttatcaggg ttattgtctc
     2281 atgagcggat acatatttga atgtatttag aaaaataaac aaataggggt tccgcgcaca
     2341 tttccccgaa aagtgccacc tgtcatgacc aaaatccctt aacgtgagtt ttcgttccac
     2401 tgagcgtcag accccgtaga aaagatcaaa ggatcttctt gagatccttt ttttctgcgc
     2461 gtaatctgct gcttgcaaac aaaaaaacca ccgctaccag cggtggtttg tttgccggat
     2521 caagagctac caactctttt tccgaaggta actggcttca gcagagcgca gataccaaat
     2581 actgttcttc tagtgtagcc gtagttaggc caccacttca agaactctgt agcaccgcct
     2641 acatacctcg ctctgctaat cctgttacca gtggctgctg ccagtggcga taagtcgtgt
     2701 cttaccgggt tggactcaag acgatagtta ccggataagg cgcagcggtc gggctgaacg
     2761 gggggttcgt gcacacagcc cagcttggag cgaacgacct acaccgaact gagataccta
     2821 cagcgtgagc tatgagaaag cgccacgctt cccgaaggga gaaaggcgga caggtatccg
     2881 gtaagcggca gggtcggaac aggagagcgc acgagggagc ttccaggggg aaacgcctgg
     2941 tatctttata gtcctgtcgg gtttcgccac ctctgacttg agcgtcgatt tttgtgatgc
     3001 tcgtcagggg ggcggagcct atggaaaaac gccagcaacg cggccttttt acggttcctg
     3061 gccttttgct ggccttttgc tcacatgttc tttcctgcgt tatcccctga ttctgtggat
     3121 aaccgtgcgg ccgcccctga attcgcatct agatggtaga gccacaaaca gccggtacaa
     3181 gcaacgatct ccaggaccat ctgaatcatg cgcggatgac acgaactcac gacggcgatc
     3241 acagacatta acccacagta cagacactgc gacaacgtgg caattcgtcg caatacaacg
     3301 tctttgaaaa gataatgtat gattatgctt tcactcatat ttatacagaa acttgatgtt
     3361 ttctttcgag tatatacaag gttattacat gtacgtttga agtacaactc tagattttgt
     3421 agtgccctct tgggctagcg gtaaaggtgc gcattttttc acaccctaca atgttctgtt
     3481 caaaagattt tggtcaaacg ctgtagaagt gaaagttggt gcgcatgttt cggcgttcga
     3541 aacttctccg cagtgaaaga taaatgatcA ATTTCTACTA AGTGTAGATA AAGATCCATA
     3601 CTTCTCTACA TTttttTTTG TTTTTTATGT CTacgaacgg ggtcatcacg gctcatcatg
     3661 cgccaaacaa atgtgtgcaa tacacgctcg gatgactgca tgatgaccgc actgactggg
     3721 gacagcagat ccacctaagc ctgtgagaga agcagacacc cgacagatca aggcagttaa
     3781 ctagtgcact gcagtacagt ttagcttgcc tcgtccccgc cgggtcaccc ggccagcgac
     3841 atggaggccc agaataccct ccttgacagt cttgacgtgc gcagctcagg ggcatgatgt
     3901 gactgtcgcc cgtacattta gcccatacat ccccatgtat aatcatttgc atccatacat
     3961 tttgatggcc gcacggcgcg aagcaaaaat tacggctcct cgctccagac ctgcgagcag
     4021 ggaaacgctc ccctcacaga cgcgttgaat tgtccccacg ccgcgcccct gtagagaaat
     4081 ataaaaggtt aggatttgcc actgaggttc ttctttcata tacttccttt taaaatcttg
     4141 ctaggataca gttctcacat cacatccgaa cataaacaaa aatgggtact accttagatg
     4201 atacagccta cagatacaga acatcagtcc ctggtgatgc tgaagcaatt gaggctttag
     4261 acggttcatt caccaccgac accgtcttta gagtaaccgc caccggtgat ggatttacct
     4321 taagagaagt cccagtcgac cctccattaa ctaaagtctt tccagatgat gaatctgatg
     4381 acgaaagcga cgacggagaa gatggtgacc cagattcaag aactttcgta gcatacggtg
     4441 atgacggtga tttggctggt tttgtagtcg tttcttattc aggttggaat agaaggttga
     4501 ccgttgaaga tatagaagtc gccccagagc atagaggtca tggtgtagga agagctttga
     4561 tgggtttggc tacagaattt gcaagagaga gaggagccgg tcatttatgg ttagaagtta
     4621 ctaatgttaa cgcccctgct atccatgctt atagaagaat gggtttcaca ttatgtggtt
     4681 tagatactgc tttatat
//
