# Supplementary material for: Establishing Probiotic Saccharomyces boulardii as a Model Organism for Synthesis and Delivery of Biomolecules
Source: bioRxiv preprint, doi:10.1101/2020.01.22.915389, version 1 (2020-01-23)
Supplement: Supplementary File 1 - Plasmids [file 915389_file03.zip › Supplementary File S1 - Plasmids/ISA322 INT 4 gRNA for LbCas12a SNR52 2 ColE1 AmpR NatR.gb]

LOCUS       ISA322_INT_4,_gRNA_for_ 4697 bp ds-DNA     circular     21-JAN-2020
DEFINITION  .
FEATURES             Location/Qualifiers
     CDS             complement(344..1201)
                     /label="AmpR"
                     /ApEinfo_revcolor=#9f4240
                     /ApEinfo_fwdcolor=#9f4240
     CDS             3152..3724
                     /label="NAT (Nourseothricin Acetyltransferase)"
                     /ApEinfo_revcolor=#d59687
                     /ApEinfo_fwdcolor=#d59687
     misc_feature    2607..2749
                     /label="Con1"
                     /ApEinfo_revcolor=#ffef86
                     /ApEinfo_fwdcolor=#ffef86
     misc_feature    2271..2539
                     /label="SNR52 RNA pol3"
                     /ApEinfo_revcolor=#c6c9d1
                     /ApEinfo_fwdcolor=#c6c9d1
     rep_origin      complement(1333..2096)
                     /label="ColE1"
                     /ApEinfo_revcolor=#7f7f7f
                     /ApEinfo_fwdcolor=#7f7f7f
     misc_feature    2560..2582
                     /label="INT9 LbCpf1 crRNA1"
                     /ApEinfo_revcolor=#b7e6d7
                     /ApEinfo_fwdcolor=#b7e6d7
     rep_origin      join(3931..4697,1..196)
                     /label="2micron"
                     /ApEinfo_revcolor=#d6b295
                     /ApEinfo_fwdcolor=#d6b295
     promoter        complement(1202..1332)
                     /label="AmpR Promoter"
                     /ApEinfo_revcolor=#f58a5e
                     /ApEinfo_fwdcolor=#f58a5e
     misc_feature    2540..2559
                     /label="LbCpf1 directed repeat"
                     /ApEinfo_revcolor=#c7b0e3
                     /ApEinfo_fwdcolor=#c7b0e3
     misc_feature    2583..2602
                     /label="SUP4 3' Terminator"
                     /ApEinfo_revcolor=#ffef86
                     /ApEinfo_fwdcolor=#ffef86
     terminator      complement(247..343)
                     /label="AmpR Terminator"
                     /ApEinfo_revcolor=#f58a5e
                     /ApEinfo_fwdcolor=#f58a5e
     terminator      3725..3926
                     /label="AgTEF Terminator"
                     /ApEinfo_revcolor=#b4abac
                     /ApEinfo_fwdcolor=#b4abac
     rep_origin      197..234
                     /label="FRT site"
                     /ApEinfo_revcolor=#b4abac
                     /ApEinfo_fwdcolor=#b4abac
     promoter        2773..3149
                     /label="AgTEF Promoter"
                     /ApEinfo_revcolor=#b4abac
                     /ApEinfo_fwdcolor=#b4abac
     misc_feature    2124..2266
                     /label="ConS"
                     /ApEinfo_revcolor=#ffef86
                     /ApEinfo_fwdcolor=#ffef86
ORIGIN
        1 tgcaagttca aggagcgaaa ggtggatggg taggttatat agggatatag cacagagata
       61 tatagcaaag agatactttt gagcaatgtt tgtggaagcg gtattcgcaa tattttagta
      121 gctcgttaca gtccggtgcg tttttggttt tttgaaagtg cgtcatcaga gcgcttttgg
      181 ttttcaaaag cgctctgaag ttcctatact ttctagctag agaataggaa cttcccgagc
      241 ggccgcgatt atcaaaaagg atcttcacct agatcctttt aaattaaaaa tgaagtttta
      301 aatcaatcta aagtatatat gagtaaactt ggtctgacag ttaccaatgc ttaatcagtg
      361 aggcacctat ctcagcgatc tgtctatttc gttcatccat agttgcctga ctccccgtcg
      421 tgtagataac tacgatacgg gagggcttac catctggccc cagtgctgca atgataccgc
      481 gggacccacg ctcaccggct ccagatttat cagcaataaa ccagccagcc ggaagggccg
      541 agcgcagaag tggtcctgca actttatccg cctccatcca gtctattaat tgttgccggg
      601 aagctagagt aagtagttcg ccagttaata gtttgcgcaa cgttgttgcc attgctacag
      661 gcatcgtggt gtcacgctcg tcgtttggta tggcttcatt cagctccggt tcccaacgat
      721 caaggcgagt tacatgatcc cccatgttgt gcaaaaaagc ggttagctcc ttcggtcctc
      781 cgatcgttgt cagaagtaag ttggccgcag tgttatcact catggttatg gcagcactgc
      841 ataattctct tactgtcatg ccatccgtaa gatgcttttc tgtgactggt gagtactcaa
      901 ccaagtcatt ctgagaatag tgtatgcggc gaccgagttg ctcttgcccg gcgtcaatac
      961 gggataatac cgcgccacat agcagaactt taaaagtgct catcattgga aaacgttctt
     1021 cggggcgaaa actctcaagg atcttaccgc tgttgagatc cagttcgatg taacccactc
     1081 gtgcacccaa ctgatcttca gcatctttta ctttcaccag cgtttctggg tgagcaaaaa
     1141 caggaaggca aaatgccgca aaaaagggaa taagggcgac acggaaatgt tgaatactca
     1201 tactcttcct ttttcaatat tattgaagca tttatcaggg ttattgtctc atgagcggat
     1261 acatatttga atgtatttag aaaaataaac aaataggggt tccgcgcaca tttccccgaa
     1321 aagtgccacc tgtcatgacc aaaatccctt aacgtgagtt ttcgttccac tgagcgtcag
     1381 accccgtaga aaagatcaaa ggatcttctt gagatccttt ttttctgcgc gtaatctgct
     1441 gcttgcaaac aaaaaaacca ccgctaccag cggtggtttg tttgccggat caagagctac
     1501 caactctttt tccgaaggta actggcttca gcagagcgca gataccaaat actgttcttc
     1561 tagtgtagcc gtagttaggc caccacttca agaactctgt agcaccgcct acatacctcg
     1621 ctctgctaat cctgttacca gtggctgctg ccagtggcga taagtcgtgt cttaccgggt
     1681 tggactcaag acgatagtta ccggataagg cgcagcggtc gggctgaacg gggggttcgt
     1741 gcacacagcc cagcttggag cgaacgacct acaccgaact gagataccta cagcgtgagc
     1801 tatgagaaag cgccacgctt cccgaaggga gaaaggcgga caggtatccg gtaagcggca
     1861 gggtcggaac aggagagcgc acgagggagc ttccaggggg aaacgcctgg tatctttata
     1921 gtcctgtcgg gtttcgccac ctctgacttg agcgtcgatt tttgtgatgc tcgtcagggg
     1981 ggcggagcct atggaaaaac gccagcaacg cggccttttt acggttcctg gccttttgct
     2041 ggccttttgc tcacatgttc tttcctgcgt tatcccctga ttctgtggat aaccgtgcgg
     2101 ccgcccctga attcgcatct agatggtaga gccacaaaca gccggtacaa gcaacgatct
     2161 ccaggaccat ctgaatcatg cgcggatgac acgaactcac gacggcgatc acagacatta
     2221 acccacagta cagacactgc gacaacgtgg caattcgtcg caatacaacg tctttgaaaa
     2281 gataatgtat gattatgctt tcactcatat ttatacagaa acttgatgtt ttctttcgag
     2341 tatatacaag gttattacat gtacgtttga agtacaactc tagattttgt agtgccctct
     2401 tgggctagcg gtaaaggtgc gcattttttc acaccctaca atgttctgtt caaaagattt
     2461 tggtcaaacg ctgtagaagt gaaagttggt gcgcatgttt cggcgttcga aacttctccg
     2521 cagtgaaaga taaatgatcA ATTTCTACTA AGTGTAGATT GTCAGATGTC ATTATGGTCT
     2581 CCttttTTTG TTTTTTATGT CTacgaacgg ggtcatcacg gctcatcatg cgccaaacaa
     2641 atgtgtgcaa tacacgctcg gatgactgca tgatgaccgc actgactggg gacagcagat
     2701 ccacctaagc ctgtgagaga agcagacacc cgacagatca aggcagttaa ctagtgcact
     2761 gcagtacagt ttagcttgcc tcgtccccgc cgggtcaccc ggccagcgac atggaggccc
     2821 agaataccct ccttgacagt cttgacgtgc gcagctcagg ggcatgatgt gactgtcgcc
     2881 cgtacattta gcccatacat ccccatgtat aatcatttgc atccatacat tttgatggcc
     2941 gcacggcgcg aagcaaaaat tacggctcct cgctccagac ctgcgagcag ggaaacgctc
     3001 ccctcacaga cgcgttgaat tgtccccacg ccgcgcccct gtagagaaat ataaaaggtt
     3061 aggatttgcc actgaggttc ttctttcata tacttccttt taaaatcttg ctaggataca
     3121 gttctcacat cacatccgaa cataaacaaa aatgggtact accttagatg atacagccta
     3181 cagatacaga acatcagtcc ctggtgatgc tgaagcaatt gaggctttag acggttcatt
     3241 caccaccgac accgtcttta gagtaaccgc caccggtgat ggatttacct taagagaagt
     3301 cccagtcgac cctccattaa ctaaagtctt tccagatgat gaatctgatg acgaaagcga
     3361 cgacggagaa gatggtgacc cagattcaag aactttcgta gcatacggtg atgacggtga
     3421 tttggctggt tttgtagtcg tttcttattc aggttggaat agaaggttga ccgttgaaga
     3481 tatagaagtc gccccagagc atagaggtca tggtgtagga agagctttga tgggtttggc
     3541 tacagaattt gcaagagaga gaggagccgg tcatttatgg ttagaagtta ctaatgttaa
     3601 cgcccctgct atccatgctt atagaagaat gggtttcaca ttatgtggtt tagatactgc
     3661 tttatatgat ggaacagcat ctgacggtga acaggccttg tatatgtcta tgccttgccc
     3721 ttaaagtaac tgacaataaa aagattcttg ttttcaagaa cttgtcattt gtatagtttt
     3781 tttatattgt agttgttcta ttttaatcaa atgttagcgt gatttatatt ttttttcgcc
     3841 tcgacatcat ctgcccagat gcgaagttaa gtgcgcagaa agtaatatca tgcgtcaatc
     3901 gtatgtgaat gctggtcgct atactggagt aacgaagcat ctgtgcttca ttttgtagaa
     3961 caaaaatgca acgcgagagc gctaattttt caaacaaaga atctgagctg catttttaca
     4021 gaacagaaat gcaacgcgaa agcgctattt taccaacgaa gaatctgtgc ttcatttttg
     4081 taaaacaaaa atgcaacgcg agagcgctaa tttttcaaac aaagaatctg agctgcattt
     4141 ttacagaaca gaaatgcaac gcgagagcgc tattttacca acaaagaatc tatacttctt
     4201 ttttgttcta caaaaatgca tcccgagagc gctatttttc taacaaagca tcttagatta
     4261 ctttttttct cctttgtgcg ctctataatg cagtctcttg ataacttttt gcactgtagg
     4321 tccgttaagg ttagaagaag gctactttgg tgtctatttt ctcttccata aaaaaagcct
     4381 gactccactt cccgcgttta ctgattacta gcgaagctgc gggtgcattt tttcaagata
     4441 aaggcatccc cgattatatt ctataccgat gtggattgcg catactttgt gaacagaaag
     4501 tgatagcgtt gatgattctt cattggtcag aaaattatga acggtttctt ctattttgtc
     4561 tctatatact acgtatagga aatgtttaca ttttcgtatt gttttcgatt cactctatga
     4621 atagttctta ctacaatttt tttgtctaaa gagtaatact agagataaac ataaaaaatg
     4681 tagaggtcga gtttaga
//
