# Supplementary material for: Establishing Probiotic Saccharomyces boulardii as a Model Organism for Synthesis and Delivery of Biomolecules
Source: bioRxiv preprint, doi:10.1101/2020.01.22.915389, version 1 (2020-01-23)
Supplement: Supplementary File 1 - Plasmids [file 915389_file03.zip › Supplementary File S1 - Plasmids/ISA323 INT 5 gRNA for LbCas12a SNR52 2 ColE1 AmpR NatR.gb]

LOCUS       ISA323_INT_5,_gRNA_for_ 4697 bp ds-DNA     circular     21-JAN-2020
DEFINITION  .
FEATURES             Location/Qualifiers
     rep_origin      265..1227
                     /label="2micron"
                     /ApEinfo_revcolor=#d6b295
                     /ApEinfo_fwdcolor=#d6b295
     terminator      59..260
                     /label="AgTEF Terminator"
                     /ApEinfo_revcolor=#b4abac
                     /ApEinfo_fwdcolor=#b4abac
     misc_feature    3302..3570
                     /label="SNR52 RNA pol3"
                     /ApEinfo_revcolor=#c6c9d1
                     /ApEinfo_fwdcolor=#c6c9d1
     promoter        complement(2233..2363)
                     /label="AmpR Promoter"
                     /ApEinfo_revcolor=#f58a5e
                     /ApEinfo_fwdcolor=#f58a5e
     promoter        3804..4180
                     /label="AgTEF Promoter"
                     /ApEinfo_revcolor=#b4abac
                     /ApEinfo_fwdcolor=#b4abac
     terminator      complement(1278..1374)
                     /label="AmpR Terminator"
                     /ApEinfo_revcolor=#f58a5e
                     /ApEinfo_fwdcolor=#f58a5e
     CDS             join(4183..4697,1..58)
                     /label="NAT (Nourseothricin Acetyltransferase)"
                     /ApEinfo_revcolor=#d59687
                     /ApEinfo_fwdcolor=#d59687
     rep_origin      1228..1265
                     /label="FRT site"
                     /ApEinfo_revcolor=#b4abac
                     /ApEinfo_fwdcolor=#b4abac
     misc_feature    3591..3613
                     /label="INT10 LbCpf1 crRNA1"
                     /ApEinfo_revcolor=#b4abac
                     /ApEinfo_fwdcolor=#b4abac
     misc_feature    3614..3633
                     /label="SUP4 3' Terminator"
                     /ApEinfo_revcolor=#ffef86
                     /ApEinfo_fwdcolor=#ffef86
     misc_feature    3571..3590
                     /label="LbCpf1 directed repeat"
                     /ApEinfo_revcolor=#c7b0e3
                     /ApEinfo_fwdcolor=#c7b0e3
     misc_feature    3638..3780
                     /label="Con1"
                     /ApEinfo_revcolor=#ffef86
                     /ApEinfo_fwdcolor=#ffef86
     CDS             complement(1375..2232)
                     /label="AmpR"
                     /ApEinfo_revcolor=#9f4240
                     /ApEinfo_fwdcolor=#9f4240
     rep_origin      complement(2364..3127)
                     /label="ColE1"
                     /ApEinfo_revcolor=#7f7f7f
                     /ApEinfo_fwdcolor=#7f7f7f
     misc_feature    3155..3297
                     /label="ConS"
                     /ApEinfo_revcolor=#ffef86
                     /ApEinfo_fwdcolor=#ffef86
ORIGIN
        1 tgatggaaca gcatctgacg gtgaacaggc cttgtatatg tctatgcctt gcccttaaag
       61 taactgacaa taaaaagatt cttgttttca agaacttgtc atttgtatag tttttttata
      121 ttgtagttgt tctattttaa tcaaatgtta gcgtgattta tatttttttt cgcctcgaca
      181 tcatctgccc agatgcgaag ttaagtgcgc agaaagtaat atcatgcgtc aatcgtatgt
      241 gaatgctggt cgctatactg gagtaacgaa gcatctgtgc ttcattttgt agaacaaaaa
      301 tgcaacgcga gagcgctaat ttttcaaaca aagaatctga gctgcatttt tacagaacag
      361 aaatgcaacg cgaaagcgct attttaccaa cgaagaatct gtgcttcatt tttgtaaaac
      421 aaaaatgcaa cgcgagagcg ctaatttttc aaacaaagaa tctgagctgc atttttacag
      481 aacagaaatg caacgcgaga gcgctatttt accaacaaag aatctatact tcttttttgt
      541 tctacaaaaa tgcatcccga gagcgctatt tttctaacaa agcatcttag attacttttt
      601 ttctcctttg tgcgctctat aatgcagtct cttgataact ttttgcactg taggtccgtt
      661 aaggttagaa gaaggctact ttggtgtcta ttttctcttc cataaaaaaa gcctgactcc
      721 acttcccgcg tttactgatt actagcgaag ctgcgggtgc attttttcaa gataaaggca
      781 tccccgatta tattctatac cgatgtggat tgcgcatact ttgtgaacag aaagtgatag
      841 cgttgatgat tcttcattgg tcagaaaatt atgaacggtt tcttctattt tgtctctata
      901 tactacgtat aggaaatgtt tacattttcg tattgttttc gattcactct atgaatagtt
      961 cttactacaa tttttttgtc taaagagtaa tactagagat aaacataaaa aatgtagagg
     1021 tcgagtttag atgcaagttc aaggagcgaa aggtggatgg gtaggttata tagggatata
     1081 gcacagagat atatagcaaa gagatacttt tgagcaatgt ttgtggaagc ggtattcgca
     1141 atattttagt agctcgttac agtccggtgc gtttttggtt ttttgaaagt gcgtcatcag
     1201 agcgcttttg gttttcaaaa gcgctctgaa gttcctatac tttctagcta gagaatagga
     1261 acttcccgag cggccgcgat tatcaaaaag gatcttcacc tagatccttt taaattaaaa
     1321 atgaagtttt aaatcaatct aaagtatata tgagtaaact tggtctgaca gttaccaatg
     1381 cttaatcagt gaggcaccta tctcagcgat ctgtctattt cgttcatcca tagttgcctg
     1441 actccccgtc gtgtagataa ctacgatacg ggagggctta ccatctggcc ccagtgctgc
     1501 aatgataccg cgggacccac gctcaccggc tccagattta tcagcaataa accagccagc
     1561 cggaagggcc gagcgcagaa gtggtcctgc aactttatcc gcctccatcc agtctattaa
     1621 ttgttgccgg gaagctagag taagtagttc gccagttaat agtttgcgca acgttgttgc
     1681 cattgctaca ggcatcgtgg tgtcacgctc gtcgtttggt atggcttcat tcagctccgg
     1741 ttcccaacga tcaaggcgag ttacatgatc ccccatgttg tgcaaaaaag cggttagctc
     1801 cttcggtcct ccgatcgttg tcagaagtaa gttggccgca gtgttatcac tcatggttat
     1861 ggcagcactg cataattctc ttactgtcat gccatccgta agatgctttt ctgtgactgg
     1921 tgagtactca accaagtcat tctgagaata gtgtatgcgg cgaccgagtt gctcttgccc
     1981 ggcgtcaata cgggataata ccgcgccaca tagcagaact ttaaaagtgc tcatcattgg
     2041 aaaacgttct tcggggcgaa aactctcaag gatcttaccg ctgttgagat ccagttcgat
     2101 gtaacccact cgtgcaccca actgatcttc agcatctttt actttcacca gcgtttctgg
     2161 gtgagcaaaa acaggaaggc aaaatgccgc aaaaaaggga ataagggcga cacggaaatg
     2221 ttgaatactc atactcttcc tttttcaata ttattgaagc atttatcagg gttattgtct
     2281 catgagcgga tacatatttg aatgtattta gaaaaataaa caaatagggg ttccgcgcac
     2341 atttccccga aaagtgccac ctgtcatgac caaaatccct taacgtgagt tttcgttcca
     2401 ctgagcgtca gaccccgtag aaaagatcaa aggatcttct tgagatcctt tttttctgcg
     2461 cgtaatctgc tgcttgcaaa caaaaaaacc accgctacca gcggtggttt gtttgccgga
     2521 tcaagagcta ccaactcttt ttccgaaggt aactggcttc agcagagcgc agataccaaa
     2581 tactgttctt ctagtgtagc cgtagttagg ccaccacttc aagaactctg tagcaccgcc
     2641 tacatacctc gctctgctaa tcctgttacc agtggctgct gccagtggcg ataagtcgtg
     2701 tcttaccggg ttggactcaa gacgatagtt accggataag gcgcagcggt cgggctgaac
     2761 ggggggttcg tgcacacagc ccagcttgga gcgaacgacc tacaccgaac tgagatacct
     2821 acagcgtgag ctatgagaaa gcgccacgct tcccgaaggg agaaaggcgg acaggtatcc
     2881 ggtaagcggc agggtcggaa caggagagcg cacgagggag cttccagggg gaaacgcctg
     2941 gtatctttat agtcctgtcg ggtttcgcca cctctgactt gagcgtcgat ttttgtgatg
     3001 ctcgtcaggg gggcggagcc tatggaaaaa cgccagcaac gcggcctttt tacggttcct
     3061 ggccttttgc tggccttttg ctcacatgtt ctttcctgcg ttatcccctg attctgtgga
     3121 taaccgtgcg gccgcccctg aattcgcatc tagatggtag agccacaaac agccggtaca
     3181 agcaacgatc tccaggacca tctgaatcat gcgcggatga cacgaactca cgacggcgat
     3241 cacagacatt aacccacagt acagacactg cgacaacgtg gcaattcgtc gcaatacaac
     3301 gtctttgaaa agataatgta tgattatgct ttcactcata tttatacaga aacttgatgt
     3361 tttctttcga gtatatacaa ggttattaca tgtacgtttg aagtacaact ctagattttg
     3421 tagtgccctc ttgggctagc ggtaaaggtg cgcatttttt cacaccctac aatgttctgt
     3481 tcaaaagatt ttggtcaaac gctgtagaag tgaaagttgg tgcgcatgtt tcggcgttcg
     3541 aaacttctcc gcagtgaaag ataaatgatc AATTTCTACT AAGTGTAGAT GCAACCCAAG
     3601 ACTCGGCATA CCAttttTTT GTTTTTTATG TCTacgaacg gggtcatcac ggctcatcat
     3661 gcgccaaaca aatgtgtgca atacacgctc ggatgactgc atgatgaccg cactgactgg
     3721 ggacagcaga tccacctaag cctgtgagag aagcagacac ccgacagatc aaggcagtta
     3781 actagtgcac tgcagtacag tttagcttgc ctcgtccccg ccgggtcacc cggccagcga
     3841 catggaggcc cagaataccc tccttgacag tcttgacgtg cgcagctcag gggcatgatg
     3901 tgactgtcgc ccgtacattt agcccataca tccccatgta taatcatttg catccataca
     3961 ttttgatggc cgcacggcgc gaagcaaaaa ttacggctcc tcgctccaga cctgcgagca
     4021 gggaaacgct cccctcacag acgcgttgaa ttgtccccac gccgcgcccc tgtagagaaa
     4081 tataaaaggt taggatttgc cactgaggtt cttctttcat atacttcctt ttaaaatctt
     4141 gctaggatac agttctcaca tcacatccga acataaacaa aaatgggtac taccttagat
     4201 gatacagcct acagatacag aacatcagtc cctggtgatg ctgaagcaat tgaggcttta
     4261 gacggttcat tcaccaccga caccgtcttt agagtaaccg ccaccggtga tggatttacc
     4321 ttaagagaag tcccagtcga ccctccatta actaaagtct ttccagatga tgaatctgat
     4381 gacgaaagcg acgacggaga agatggtgac ccagattcaa gaactttcgt agcatacggt
     4441 gatgacggtg atttggctgg ttttgtagtc gtttcttatt caggttggaa tagaaggttg
     4501 accgttgaag atatagaagt cgccccagag catagaggtc atggtgtagg aagagctttg
     4561 atgggtttgg ctacagaatt tgcaagagag agaggagccg gtcatttatg gttagaagtt
     4621 actaatgtta acgcccctgc tatccatgct tatagaagaa tgggtttcac attatgtggt
     4681 ttagatactg ctttata
//
