# Supplementary material for: Establishing Probiotic Saccharomyces boulardii as a Model Organism for Synthesis and Delivery of Biomolecules
Source: bioRxiv preprint, doi:10.1101/2020.01.22.915389, version 1 (2020-01-23)
Supplement: Supplementary File 1 - Plasmids [file 915389_file03.zip › Supplementary File S1 - Plasmids/ISA335 INT 1 gRNA for SpCas9 KanMX 2 AmpR ColE1.gb]

LOCUS       ISA335_INT_1,_gRNA_for_ 5052 bp ds-DNA     circular     21-JAN-2020
DEFINITION  .
FEATURES             Location/Qualifiers
     terminator      4053..4127
                     /label="tSNR52"
                     /ApEinfo_revcolor=#d59687
                     /ApEinfo_fwdcolor=#d59687
     protein_bind    complement(4133..4138)
                     /label="BsaI"
                     /ApEinfo_revcolor=#b1ff67
                     /ApEinfo_fwdcolor=#b1ff67
     rep_origin      1611..1648
                     /label="FRT site"
                     /ApEinfo_revcolor=#b4abac
                     /ApEinfo_fwdcolor=#b4abac
     protein_bind    3681..3686
                     /label="BsaI"
                     /ApEinfo_revcolor=#b1ff67
                     /ApEinfo_fwdcolor=#b1ff67
     protein_bind    complement(3949..3952)
                     /label="BsmBI"
                     /ApEinfo_revcolor=#b1ff67
                     /ApEinfo_fwdcolor=#b1ff67
     misc_feature    3538..3680
                     /label="ConS"
                     /ApEinfo_revcolor=#ffef86
                     /ApEinfo_fwdcolor=#ffef86
     tRNA            3792..3882
                     /label="tRNA Phe"
                     /ApEinfo_revcolor=#ff9ccd
                     /ApEinfo_fwdcolor=#ff9ccd
     rep_origin      complement(2747..3510)
                     /label="ColE1"
                     /ApEinfo_revcolor=#7f7f7f
                     /ApEinfo_fwdcolor=#7f7f7f
     promoter        4305..4681
                     /label="AgTEF Promoter"
                     /ApEinfo_revcolor=#b4abac
                     /ApEinfo_fwdcolor=#b4abac
     promoter        3692..3791
                     /label="tRNA Phe Promoter"
                     /ApEinfo_revcolor=#faac61
                     /ApEinfo_fwdcolor=#faac61
     promoter        complement(2616..2746)
                     /label="AmpR Promoter"
                     /ApEinfo_revcolor=#f58a5e
                     /ApEinfo_fwdcolor=#f58a5e
     protein_bind    3973..3976
                     /label="BsmBI"
                     /ApEinfo_revcolor=#b1ff67
                     /ApEinfo_fwdcolor=#b1ff67
     misc_feature    3883..3952
                     /label="HDV Ribozyme"
                     /ApEinfo_revcolor=#84b0dc
                     /ApEinfo_fwdcolor=#84b0dc
     rep_origin      648..1610
                     /label="2micron"
                     /ApEinfo_revcolor=#d6b295
                     /ApEinfo_fwdcolor=#d6b295
     misc_RNA        3973..4052
                     /label="sgRNA"
                     /ApEinfo_revcolor=#85dae9
                     /ApEinfo_fwdcolor=#85dae9
     protein_bind    3688..3691
                     /label="BsaI"
                     /ApEinfo_revcolor=#b1ff67
                     /ApEinfo_fwdcolor=#b1ff67
     protein_bind    complement(4128..4131)
                     /label="BsaI"
                     /ApEinfo_revcolor=#b1ff67
                     /ApEinfo_fwdcolor=#b1ff67
     CDS             complement(1758..2615)
                     /label="AmpR"
                     /ApEinfo_revcolor=#9f4240
                     /ApEinfo_fwdcolor=#9f4240
     misc_feature    3953..3972
                     /label="INT1_2 gRNA"
                     /ApEinfo_revcolor=#c7b0e3
                     /ApEinfo_fwdcolor=#c7b0e3
     misc_feature    4139..4281
                     /label="Con1"
                     /ApEinfo_revcolor=#ffef86
                     /ApEinfo_fwdcolor=#ffef86
     terminator      442..643
                     /label="AgTEF Terminator"
                     /ApEinfo_revcolor=#b4abac
                     /ApEinfo_fwdcolor=#b4abac
     terminator      complement(1661..1757)
                     /label="AmpR Terminator"
                     /ApEinfo_revcolor=#f58a5e
                     /ApEinfo_fwdcolor=#f58a5e
     CDS             join(4684..5052,1..441)
                     /label="KanR"
                     /ApEinfo_revcolor=#c7b0e3
                     /ApEinfo_fwdcolor=#c7b0e3
ORIGIN
        1 gtgttcctgc gccggttgca ttcgattcct gtttgtaatt gtccttttaa cagcgatcgc
       61 gtatttcgtc tggctcaggc gcaatcacga atgaataacg gtttggttga tgcgagtgat
      121 tttgatgacg agcgtaatgg ctggcctgtt gaacaagtct ggaaagaaat gcataagctt
      181 ttgccattct caccggattc agtcgtcact catggtgatt tctcacttga taaccttatt
      241 tttgacgagg ggaaattaat aggttgtatt gatgttggac gagtcggaat cgcagaccga
      301 taccaggatc ttgccatcct atggaactgc ctcggtgagt tttctccttc attacagaaa
      361 cggctttttc aaaaatatgg tattgataat cctgatatga ataaattgca gtttcatttg
      421 atgctcgatg agtttttcta aagtaactga caataaaaag attcttgttt tcaagaactt
      481 gtcatttgta tagttttttt atattgtagt tgttctattt taatcaaatg ttagcgtgat
      541 ttatattttt tttcgcctcg acatcatctg cccagatgcg aagttaagtg cgcagaaagt
      601 aatatcatgc gtcaatcgta tgtgaatgct ggtcgctata ctggagtaac gaagcatctg
      661 tgcttcattt tgtagaacaa aaatgcaacg cgagagcgct aatttttcaa acaaagaatc
      721 tgagctgcat ttttacagaa cagaaatgca acgcgaaagc gctattttac caacgaagaa
      781 tctgtgcttc atttttgtaa aacaaaaatg caacgcgaga gcgctaattt ttcaaacaaa
      841 gaatctgagc tgcattttta cagaacagaa atgcaacgcg agagcgctat tttaccaaca
      901 aagaatctat acttcttttt tgttctacaa aaatgcatcc cgagagcgct atttttctaa
      961 caaagcatct tagattactt tttttctcct ttgtgcgctc tataatgcag tctcttgata
     1021 actttttgca ctgtaggtcc gttaaggtta gaagaaggct actttggtgt ctattttctc
     1081 ttccataaaa aaagcctgac tccacttccc gcgtttactg attactagcg aagctgcggg
     1141 tgcatttttt caagataaag gcatccccga ttatattcta taccgatgtg gattgcgcat
     1201 actttgtgaa cagaaagtga tagcgttgat gattcttcat tggtcagaaa attatgaacg
     1261 gtttcttcta ttttgtctct atatactacg tataggaaat gtttacattt tcgtattgtt
     1321 ttcgattcac tctatgaata gttcttacta caattttttt gtctaaagag taatactaga
     1381 gataaacata aaaaatgtag aggtcgagtt tagatgcaag ttcaaggagc gaaaggtgga
     1441 tgggtaggtt atatagggat atagcacaga gatatatagc aaagagatac ttttgagcaa
     1501 tgtttgtgga agcggtattc gcaatatttt agtagctcgt tacagtccgg tgcgtttttg
     1561 gttttttgaa agtgcgtcat cagagcgctt ttggttttca aaagcgctct gaagttccta
     1621 tactttctag ctagagaata ggaacttccc gagcggccgc gattatcaaa aaggatcttc
     1681 acctagatcc ttttaaatta aaaatgaagt tttaaatcaa tctaaagtat atatgagtaa
     1741 acttggtctg acagttacca atgcttaatc agtgaggcac ctatctcagc gatctgtcta
     1801 tttcgttcat ccatagttgc ctgactcccc gtcgtgtaga taactacgat acgggagggc
     1861 ttaccatctg gccccagtgc tgcaatgata ccgcgggacc cacgctcacc ggctccagat
     1921 ttatcagcaa taaaccagcc agccggaagg gccgagcgca gaagtggtcc tgcaacttta
     1981 tccgcctcca tccagtctat taattgttgc cgggaagcta gagtaagtag ttcgccagtt
     2041 aatagtttgc gcaacgttgt tgccattgct acaggcatcg tggtgtcacg ctcgtcgttt
     2101 ggtatggctt cattcagctc cggttcccaa cgatcaaggc gagttacatg atcccccatg
     2161 ttgtgcaaaa aagcggttag ctccttcggt cctccgatcg ttgtcagaag taagttggcc
     2221 gcagtgttat cactcatggt tatggcagca ctgcataatt ctcttactgt catgccatcc
     2281 gtaagatgct tttctgtgac tggtgagtac tcaaccaagt cattctgaga atagtgtatg
     2341 cggcgaccga gttgctcttg cccggcgtca atacgggata ataccgcgcc acatagcaga
     2401 actttaaaag tgctcatcat tggaaaacgt tcttcggggc gaaaactctc aaggatctta
     2461 ccgctgttga gatccagttc gatgtaaccc actcgtgcac ccaactgatc ttcagcatct
     2521 tttactttca ccagcgtttc tgggtgagca aaaacaggaa ggcaaaatgc cgcaaaaaag
     2581 ggaataaggg cgacacggaa atgttgaata ctcatactct tcctttttca atattattga
     2641 agcatttatc agggttattg tctcatgagc ggatacatat ttgaatgtat ttagaaaaat
     2701 aaacaaatag gggttccgcg cacatttccc cgaaaagtgc cacctgtcat gaccaaaatc
     2761 ccttaacgtg agttttcgtt ccactgagcg tcagaccccg tagaaaagat caaaggatct
     2821 tcttgagatc ctttttttct gcgcgtaatc tgctgcttgc aaacaaaaaa accaccgcta
     2881 ccagcggtgg tttgtttgcc ggatcaagag ctaccaactc tttttccgaa ggtaactggc
     2941 ttcagcagag cgcagatacc aaatactgtt cttctagtgt agccgtagtt aggccaccac
     3001 ttcaagaact ctgtagcacc gcctacatac ctcgctctgc taatcctgtt accagtggct
     3061 gctgccagtg gcgataagtc gtgtcttacc gggttggact caagacgata gttaccggat
     3121 aaggcgcagc ggtcgggctg aacggggggt tcgtgcacac agcccagctt ggagcgaacg
     3181 acctacaccg aactgagata cctacagcgt gagctatgag aaagcgccac gcttcccgaa
     3241 gggagaaagg cggacaggta tccggtaagc ggcagggtcg gaacaggaga gcgcacgagg
     3301 gagcttccag ggggaaacgc ctggtatctt tatagtcctg tcgggtttcg ccacctctga
     3361 cttgagcgtc gatttttgtg atgctcgtca ggggggcgga gcctatggaa aaacgccagc
     3421 aacgcggcct ttttacggtt cctggccttt tgctggcctt ttgctcacat gttctttcct
     3481 gcgttatccc ctgattctgt ggataaccgt gcggccgccc ctgaattcgc atctagatgg
     3541 tagagccaca aacagccggt acaagcaacg atctccagga ccatctgaat catgcgcgga
     3601 tgacacgaac tcacgacggc gatcacagac attaacccac agtacagaca ctgcgacaac
     3661 gtggcaattc gtcgcaatac ggtctccaac gatgtgcttc agtattacat tttttgcctt
     3721 caacgccttg attgttctat ttttgctaat aataaatcta tttcatcgga ctaaaagtcc
     3781 attagttgta agcggattta gctcagttgg gagagcgcca gactgaagaa aaacttcggt
     3841 caagtcatct ggaggtcctg tgttcgatcc acagaattcg cagatggccg gcatggtccc
     3901 agcctcctcg ctggcgccgg ctgggcaaca ccttcgggtg gcgaatggga ctAACTAGTA
     3961 TACCATCATA TAgttttaga gctagaaata gcaagttaaa ataaggctag tccgttatca
     4021 acttgaaaaa gtggcaccga gtcggtgctt tttttatttt ttgtcactat tgttatgtaa
     4081 aatgccacct ctgacagtat ggaacgcaaa cttctgtcta gtggatagct gtgagaccac
     4141 ggggtcatca cggctcatca tgcgccaaac aaatgtgtgc aatacacgct cggatgactg
     4201 catgatgacc gcactgactg gggacagcag atccacctaa gcctgtgaga gaagcagaca
     4261 cccgacagat caaggcagtt aactagtgca ctgcagtaca gtttagcttg cctcgtcccc
     4321 gccgggtcac ccggccagcg acatggaggc ccagaatacc ctccttgaca gtcttgacgt
     4381 gcgcagctca ggggcatgat gtgactgtcg cccgtacatt tagcccatac atccccatgt
     4441 ataatcattt gcatccatac attttgatgg ccgcacggcg cgaagcaaaa attacggctc
     4501 ctcgctccag acctgcgagc agggaaacgc tcccctcaca gacgcgttga attgtcccca
     4561 cgccgcgccc ctgtagagaa atataaaagg ttaggatttg ccactgaggt tcttctttca
     4621 tatacttcct tttaaaatct tgctaggata cagttctcac atcacatccg aacataaaca
     4681 aaaatgggta aggaaaagac tcacgtttcg aggccgcgat taaattccaa catggatgct
     4741 gatttatatg ggtataaatg ggctcgcgat aatgtcgggc aatcaggtgc gacaatctat
     4801 cgattgtatg ggaagcccga tgcgccagag ttgtttctga aacatggcaa aggtagcgtt
     4861 gccaatgatg ttacagatga gatggtcaga ctaaactggc tgacggaatt tatgcctctt
     4921 ccgaccatca agcattttat ccgtactcct gatgatgcat ggttactcac cactgcgatc
     4981 cccggcaaaa cagcattcca ggtattagaa gaatatcctg attcaggtga aaatattgtt
     5041 gatgcgctgg ca
//
