# Supplementary material for: Establishing Probiotic Saccharomyces boulardii as a Model Organism for Synthesis and Delivery of Biomolecules
Source: bioRxiv preprint, doi:10.1101/2020.01.22.915389, version 1 (2020-01-23)
Supplement: Supplementary File 1 - Plasmids [file 915389_file03.zip › Supplementary File S1 - Plasmids/ISA336 INT 1 gRNA for SpCas9 KanMX 2 AmpR ColE1.gb]

LOCUS       ISA336_INT_1,_gRNA_for_ 5052 bp ds-DNA     circular     21-JAN-2020
DEFINITION  .
FEATURES             Location/Qualifiers
     terminator      442..643
                     /label="AgTEF Terminator"
                     /ApEinfo_revcolor=#b4abac
                     /ApEinfo_fwdcolor=#b4abac
     protein_bind    complement(4128..4131)
                     /label="BsaI"
                     /ApEinfo_revcolor=#b1ff67
                     /ApEinfo_fwdcolor=#b1ff67
     promoter        3692..3791
                     /label="tRNA Phe Promoter"
                     /ApEinfo_revcolor=#faac61
                     /ApEinfo_fwdcolor=#faac61
     misc_RNA        3973..4052
                     /label="sgRNA"
                     /ApEinfo_revcolor=#85dae9
                     /ApEinfo_fwdcolor=#85dae9
     terminator      complement(1661..1757)
                     /label="AmpR Terminator"
                     /ApEinfo_revcolor=#f58a5e
                     /ApEinfo_fwdcolor=#f58a5e
     protein_bind    complement(3949..3952)
                     /label="BsmBI"
                     /ApEinfo_revcolor=#b1ff67
                     /ApEinfo_fwdcolor=#b1ff67
     misc_feature    3883..3952
                     /label="HDV Ribozyme"
                     /ApEinfo_revcolor=#84b0dc
                     /ApEinfo_fwdcolor=#84b0dc
     rep_origin      1611..1648
                     /label="FRT site"
                     /ApEinfo_revcolor=#b4abac
                     /ApEinfo_fwdcolor=#b4abac
     terminator      4053..4127
                     /label="tSNR52"
                     /ApEinfo_revcolor=#d59687
                     /ApEinfo_fwdcolor=#d59687
     misc_feature    3538..3680
                     /label="ConS"
                     /ApEinfo_revcolor=#ffef86
                     /ApEinfo_fwdcolor=#ffef86
     rep_origin      complement(2747..3510)
                     /label="ColE1"
                     /ApEinfo_revcolor=#7f7f7f
                     /ApEinfo_fwdcolor=#7f7f7f
     protein_bind    3973..3976
                     /label="BsmBI"
                     /ApEinfo_revcolor=#b1ff67
                     /ApEinfo_fwdcolor=#b1ff67
     misc_feature    4139..4281
                     /label="Con1"
                     /ApEinfo_revcolor=#ffef86
                     /ApEinfo_fwdcolor=#ffef86
     CDS             join(4684..5052,1..441)
                     /label="KanR"
                     /ApEinfo_revcolor=#c7b0e3
                     /ApEinfo_fwdcolor=#c7b0e3
     rep_origin      648..1610
                     /label="2micron"
                     /ApEinfo_revcolor=#d6b295
                     /ApEinfo_fwdcolor=#d6b295
     promoter        complement(2616..2746)
                     /label="AmpR Promoter"
                     /ApEinfo_revcolor=#f58a5e
                     /ApEinfo_fwdcolor=#f58a5e
     tRNA            3792..3882
                     /label="tRNA Phe"
                     /ApEinfo_revcolor=#ff9ccd
                     /ApEinfo_fwdcolor=#ff9ccd
     CDS             complement(1758..2615)
                     /label="AmpR"
                     /ApEinfo_revcolor=#9f4240
                     /ApEinfo_fwdcolor=#9f4240
     protein_bind    3681..3686
                     /label="BsaI"
                     /ApEinfo_revcolor=#b1ff67
                     /ApEinfo_fwdcolor=#b1ff67
     protein_bind    complement(4133..4138)
                     /label="BsaI"
                     /ApEinfo_revcolor=#b1ff67
                     /ApEinfo_fwdcolor=#b1ff67
     protein_bind    3688..3691
                     /label="BsaI"
                     /ApEinfo_revcolor=#b1ff67
                     /ApEinfo_fwdcolor=#b1ff67
     promoter        4305..4681
                     /label="AgTEF Promoter"
                     /ApEinfo_revcolor=#b4abac
                     /ApEinfo_fwdcolor=#b4abac
     misc_feature    3953..3972
                     /label="INT1_3 gRNA"
                     /ApEinfo_revcolor=#f8d3a9
                     /ApEinfo_fwdcolor=#f8d3a9
ORIGIN
        1 gtgttcctgc gccggttgca ttcgattcct gtttgtaatt gtccttttaa cagcgatcgc
       61 gtatttcgtc tggctcaggc gcaatcacga atgaataacg gtttggttga tgcgagtgat
      121 tttgatgacg agcgtaatgg ctggcctgtt gaacaagtct ggaaagaaat gcataagctt
      181 ttgccattct caccggattc agtcgtcact catggtgatt tctcacttga taaccttatt
      241 tttgacgagg ggaaattaat aggttgtatt gatgttggac gagtcggaat cgcagaccga
      301 taccaggatc ttgccatcct atggaactgc ctcggtgagt tttctccttc attacagaaa
      361 cggctttttc aaaaatatgg tattgataat cctgatatga ataaattgca gtttcatttg
      421 atgctcgatg agtttttcta aagtaactga caataaaaag attcttgttt tcaagaactt
      481 gtcatttgta tagttttttt atattgtagt tgttctattt taatcaaatg ttagcgtgat
      541 ttatattttt tttcgcctcg acatcatctg cccagatgcg aagttaagtg cgcagaaagt
      601 aatatcatgc gtcaatcgta tgtgaatgct ggtcgctata ctggagtaac gaagcatctg
      661 tgcttcattt tgtagaacaa aaatgcaacg cgagagcgct aatttttcaa acaaagaatc
      721 tgagctgcat ttttacagaa cagaaatgca acgcgaaagc gctattttac caacgaagaa
      781 tctgtgcttc atttttgtaa aacaaaaatg caacgcgaga gcgctaattt ttcaaacaaa
      841 gaatctgagc tgcattttta cagaacagaa atgcaacgcg agagcgctat tttaccaaca
      901 aagaatctat acttcttttt tgttctacaa aaatgcatcc cgagagcgct atttttctaa
      961 caaagcatct tagattactt tttttctcct ttgtgcgctc tataatgcag tctcttgata
     1021 actttttgca ctgtaggtcc gttaaggtta gaagaaggct actttggtgt ctattttctc
     1081 ttccataaaa aaagcctgac tccacttccc gcgtttactg attactagcg aagctgcggg
     1141 tgcatttttt caagataaag gcatccccga ttatattcta taccgatgtg gattgcgcat
     1201 actttgtgaa cagaaagtga tagcgttgat gattcttcat tggtcagaaa attatgaacg
     1261 gtttcttcta ttttgtctct atatactacg tataggaaat gtttacattt tcgtattgtt
     1321 ttcgattcac tctatgaata gttcttacta caattttttt gtctaaagag taatactaga
     1381 gataaacata aaaaatgtag aggtcgagtt tagatgcaag ttcaaggagc gaaaggtgga
     1441 tgggtaggtt atatagggat atagcacaga gatatatagc aaagagatac ttttgagcaa
     1501 tgtttgtgga agcggtattc gcaatatttt agtagctcgt tacagtccgg tgcgtttttg
     1561 gttttttgaa agtgcgtcat cagagcgctt ttggttttca aaagcgctct gaagttccta
     1621 tactttctag ctagagaata ggaacttccc gagcggccgc gattatcaaa aaggatcttc
     1681 acctagatcc ttttaaatta aaaatgaagt tttaaatcaa tctaaagtat atatgagtaa
     1741 acttggtctg acagttacca atgcttaatc agtgaggcac ctatctcagc gatctgtcta
     1801 tttcgttcat ccatagttgc ctgactcccc gtcgtgtaga taactacgat acgggagggc
     1861 ttaccatctg gccccagtgc tgcaatgata ccgcgggacc cacgctcacc ggctccagat
     1921 ttatcagcaa taaaccagcc agccggaagg gccgagcgca gaagtggtcc tgcaacttta
     1981 tccgcctcca tccagtctat taattgttgc cgggaagcta gagtaagtag ttcgccagtt
     2041 aatagtttgc gcaacgttgt tgccattgct acaggcatcg tggtgtcacg ctcgtcgttt
     2101 ggtatggctt cattcagctc cggttcccaa cgatcaaggc gagttacatg atcccccatg
     2161 ttgtgcaaaa aagcggttag ctccttcggt cctccgatcg ttgtcagaag taagttggcc
     2221 gcagtgttat cactcatggt tatggcagca ctgcataatt ctcttactgt catgccatcc
     2281 gtaagatgct tttctgtgac tggtgagtac tcaaccaagt cattctgaga atagtgtatg
     2341 cggcgaccga gttgctcttg cccggcgtca atacgggata ataccgcgcc acatagcaga
     2401 actttaaaag tgctcatcat tggaaaacgt tcttcggggc gaaaactctc aaggatctta
     2461 ccgctgttga gatccagttc gatgtaaccc actcgtgcac ccaactgatc ttcagcatct
     2521 tttactttca ccagcgtttc tgggtgagca aaaacaggaa ggcaaaatgc cgcaaaaaag
     2581 ggaataaggg cgacacggaa atgttgaata ctcatactct tcctttttca atattattga
     2641 agcatttatc agggttattg tctcatgagc ggatacatat ttgaatgtat ttagaaaaat
     2701 aaacaaatag gggttccgcg cacatttccc cgaaaagtgc cacctgtcat gaccaaaatc
     2761 ccttaacgtg agttttcgtt ccactgagcg tcagaccccg tagaaaagat caaaggatct
     2821 tcttgagatc ctttttttct gcgcgtaatc tgctgcttgc aaacaaaaaa accaccgcta
     2881 ccagcggtgg tttgtttgcc ggatcaagag ctaccaactc tttttccgaa ggtaactggc
     2941 ttcagcagag cgcagatacc aaatactgtt cttctagtgt agccgtagtt aggccaccac
     3001 ttcaagaact ctgtagcacc gcctacatac ctcgctctgc taatcctgtt accagtggct
     3061 gctgccagtg gcgataagtc gtgtcttacc gggttggact caagacgata gttaccggat
     3121 aaggcgcagc ggtcgggctg aacggggggt tcgtgcacac agcccagctt ggagcgaacg
     3181 acctacaccg aactgagata cctacagcgt gagctatgag aaagcgccac gcttcccgaa
     3241 gggagaaagg cggacaggta tccggtaagc ggcagggtcg gaacaggaga gcgcacgagg
     3301 gagcttccag ggggaaacgc ctggtatctt tatagtcctg tcgggtttcg ccacctctga
     3361 cttgagcgtc gatttttgtg atgctcgtca ggggggcgga gcctatggaa aaacgccagc
     3421 aacgcggcct ttttacggtt cctggccttt tgctggcctt ttgctcacat gttctttcct
     3481 gcgttatccc ctgattctgt ggataaccgt gcggccgccc ctgaattcgc atctagatgg
     3541 tagagccaca aacagccggt acaagcaacg atctccagga ccatctgaat catgcgcgga
     3601 tgacacgaac tcacgacggc gatcacagac attaacccac agtacagaca ctgcgacaac
     3661 gtggcaattc gtcgcaatac ggtctccaac gatgtgcttc agtattacat tttttgcctt
     3721 caacgccttg attgttctat ttttgctaat aataaatcta tttcatcgga ctaaaagtcc
     3781 attagttgta agcggattta gctcagttgg gagagcgcca gactgaagaa aaacttcggt
     3841 caagtcatct ggaggtcctg tgttcgatcc acagaattcg cagatggccg gcatggtccc
     3901 agcctcctcg ctggcgccgg ctgggcaaca ccttcgggtg gcgaatggga ctAATTCACA
     3961 AAAGAGAATC GAgttttaga gctagaaata gcaagttaaa ataaggctag tccgttatca
     4021 acttgaaaaa gtggcaccga gtcggtgctt tttttatttt ttgtcactat tgttatgtaa
     4081 aatgccacct ctgacagtat ggaacgcaaa cttctgtcta gtggatagct gtgagaccac
     4141 ggggtcatca cggctcatca tgcgccaaac aaatgtgtgc aatacacgct cggatgactg
     4201 catgatgacc gcactgactg gggacagcag atccacctaa gcctgtgaga gaagcagaca
     4261 cccgacagat caaggcagtt aactagtgca ctgcagtaca gtttagcttg cctcgtcccc
     4321 gccgggtcac ccggccagcg acatggaggc ccagaatacc ctccttgaca gtcttgacgt
     4381 gcgcagctca ggggcatgat gtgactgtcg cccgtacatt tagcccatac atccccatgt
     4441 ataatcattt gcatccatac attttgatgg ccgcacggcg cgaagcaaaa attacggctc
     4501 ctcgctccag acctgcgagc agggaaacgc tcccctcaca gacgcgttga attgtcccca
     4561 cgccgcgccc ctgtagagaa atataaaagg ttaggatttg ccactgaggt tcttctttca
     4621 tatacttcct tttaaaatct tgctaggata cagttctcac atcacatccg aacataaaca
     4681 aaaatgggta aggaaaagac tcacgtttcg aggccgcgat taaattccaa catggatgct
     4741 gatttatatg ggtataaatg ggctcgcgat aatgtcgggc aatcaggtgc gacaatctat
     4801 cgattgtatg ggaagcccga tgcgccagag ttgtttctga aacatggcaa aggtagcgtt
     4861 gccaatgatg ttacagatga gatggtcaga ctaaactggc tgacggaatt tatgcctctt
     4921 ccgaccatca agcattttat ccgtactcct gatgatgcat ggttactcac cactgcgatc
     4981 cccggcaaaa cagcattcca ggtattagaa gaatatcctg attcaggtga aaatattgtt
     5041 gatgcgctgg ca
//
