# Supplementary material for: Establishing Probiotic Saccharomyces boulardii as a Model Organism for Synthesis and Delivery of Biomolecules
Source: bioRxiv preprint, doi:10.1101/2020.01.22.915389, version 1 (2020-01-23)
Supplement: Supplementary File 1 - Plasmids [file 915389_file03.zip › Supplementary File S1 - Plasmids/ISA337 INT 4 gRNA for SpCas9 KanMX 2 AmpR ColE1.gb]

LOCUS       ISA337_INT_4,_gRNA_for_ 5052 bp ds-DNA     circular     21-JAN-2020
DEFINITION  .
FEATURES             Location/Qualifiers
     CDS             join(4684..5052,1..441)
                     /label="KanR"
                     /ApEinfo_revcolor=#c7b0e3
                     /ApEinfo_fwdcolor=#c7b0e3
     protein_bind    complement(4128..4131)
                     /label="BsaI"
                     /ApEinfo_revcolor=#b1ff67
                     /ApEinfo_fwdcolor=#b1ff67
     rep_origin      648..1610
                     /label="2micron"
                     /ApEinfo_revcolor=#d6b295
                     /ApEinfo_fwdcolor=#d6b295
     rep_origin      1611..1648
                     /label="FRT site"
                     /ApEinfo_revcolor=#b4abac
                     /ApEinfo_fwdcolor=#b4abac
     protein_bind    3681..3686
                     /label="BsaI"
                     /ApEinfo_revcolor=#b1ff67
                     /ApEinfo_fwdcolor=#b1ff67
     tRNA            3792..3882
                     /label="tRNA Phe"
                     /ApEinfo_revcolor=#ff9ccd
                     /ApEinfo_fwdcolor=#ff9ccd
     terminator      4053..4127
                     /label="tSNR52"
                     /ApEinfo_revcolor=#d59687
                     /ApEinfo_fwdcolor=#d59687
     protein_bind    complement(3949..3952)
                     /label="BsmBI"
                     /ApEinfo_revcolor=#b1ff67
                     /ApEinfo_fwdcolor=#b1ff67
     misc_RNA        3973..4052
                     /label="sgRNA"
                     /ApEinfo_revcolor=#85dae9
                     /ApEinfo_fwdcolor=#85dae9
     terminator      complement(1661..1757)
                     /label="AmpR Terminator"
                     /ApEinfo_revcolor=#f58a5e
                     /ApEinfo_fwdcolor=#f58a5e
     protein_bind    3973..3976
                     /label="BsmBI"
                     /ApEinfo_revcolor=#b1ff67
                     /ApEinfo_fwdcolor=#b1ff67
     misc_feature    3538..3680
                     /label="ConS"
                     /ApEinfo_revcolor=#ffef86
                     /ApEinfo_fwdcolor=#ffef86
     promoter        4305..4681
                     /label="AgTEF Promoter"
                     /ApEinfo_revcolor=#b4abac
                     /ApEinfo_fwdcolor=#b4abac
     protein_bind    3688..3691
                     /label="BsaI"
                     /ApEinfo_revcolor=#b1ff67
                     /ApEinfo_fwdcolor=#b1ff67
     promoter        complement(2616..2746)
                     /label="AmpR Promoter"
                     /ApEinfo_revcolor=#f58a5e
                     /ApEinfo_fwdcolor=#f58a5e
     misc_feature    4139..4281
                     /label="Con1"
                     /ApEinfo_revcolor=#ffef86
                     /ApEinfo_fwdcolor=#ffef86
     terminator      442..643
                     /label="AgTEF Terminator"
                     /ApEinfo_revcolor=#b4abac
                     /ApEinfo_fwdcolor=#b4abac
     rep_origin      complement(2747..3510)
                     /label="ColE1"
                     /ApEinfo_revcolor=#7f7f7f
                     /ApEinfo_fwdcolor=#7f7f7f
     misc_feature    3883..3952
                     /label="HDV Ribozyme"
                     /ApEinfo_revcolor=#84b0dc
                     /ApEinfo_fwdcolor=#84b0dc
     promoter        3692..3791
                     /label="tRNA Phe Promoter"
                     /ApEinfo_revcolor=#faac61
                     /ApEinfo_fwdcolor=#faac61
     protein_bind    complement(4133..4138)
                     /label="BsaI"
                     /ApEinfo_revcolor=#b1ff67
                     /ApEinfo_fwdcolor=#b1ff67
     misc_feature    3953..3972
                     /label="INT9 gRNA2"
                     /ApEinfo_revcolor=#d6b295
                     /ApEinfo_fwdcolor=#d6b295
     CDS             complement(1758..2615)
                     /label="AmpR"
                     /ApEinfo_revcolor=#9f4240
                     /ApEinfo_fwdcolor=#9f4240
ORIGIN
        1 gtgttcctgc gccggttgca ttcgattcct gtttgtaatt gtccttttaa cagcgatcgc
       61 gtatttcgtc tggctcaggc gcaatcacga atgaataacg gtttggttga tgcgagtgat
      121 tttgatgacg agcgtaatgg ctggcctgtt gaacaagtct ggaaagaaat gcataagctt
      181 ttgccattct caccggattc agtcgtcact catggtgatt tctcacttga taaccttatt
      241 tttgacgagg ggaaattaat aggttgtatt gatgttggac gagtcggaat cgcagaccga
      301 taccaggatc ttgccatcct atggaactgc ctcggtgagt tttctccttc attacagaaa
      361 cggctttttc aaaaatatgg tattgataat cctgatatga ataaattgca gtttcatttg
      421 atgctcgatg agtttttcta aagtaactga caataaaaag attcttgttt tcaagaactt
      481 gtcatttgta tagttttttt atattgtagt tgttctattt taatcaaatg ttagcgtgat
      541 ttatattttt tttcgcctcg acatcatctg cccagatgcg aagttaagtg cgcagaaagt
      601 aatatcatgc gtcaatcgta tgtgaatgct ggtcgctata ctggagtaac gaagcatctg
      661 tgcttcattt tgtagaacaa aaatgcaacg cgagagcgct aatttttcaa acaaagaatc
      721 tgagctgcat ttttacagaa cagaaatgca acgcgaaagc gctattttac caacgaagaa
      781 tctgtgcttc atttttgtaa aacaaaaatg caacgcgaga gcgctaattt ttcaaacaaa
      841 gaatctgagc tgcattttta cagaacagaa atgcaacgcg agagcgctat tttaccaaca
      901 aagaatctat acttcttttt tgttctacaa aaatgcatcc cgagagcgct atttttctaa
      961 caaagcatct tagattactt tttttctcct ttgtgcgctc tataatgcag tctcttgata
     1021 actttttgca ctgtaggtcc gttaaggtta gaagaaggct actttggtgt ctattttctc
     1081 ttccataaaa aaagcctgac tccacttccc gcgtttactg attactagcg aagctgcggg
     1141 tgcatttttt caagataaag gcatccccga ttatattcta taccgatgtg gattgcgcat
     1201 actttgtgaa cagaaagtga tagcgttgat gattcttcat tggtcagaaa attatgaacg
     1261 gtttcttcta ttttgtctct atatactacg tataggaaat gtttacattt tcgtattgtt
     1321 ttcgattcac tctatgaata gttcttacta caattttttt gtctaaagag taatactaga
     1381 gataaacata aaaaatgtag aggtcgagtt tagatgcaag ttcaaggagc gaaaggtgga
     1441 tgggtaggtt atatagggat atagcacaga gatatatagc aaagagatac ttttgagcaa
     1501 tgtttgtgga agcggtattc gcaatatttt agtagctcgt tacagtccgg tgcgtttttg
     1561 gttttttgaa agtgcgtcat cagagcgctt ttggttttca aaagcgctct gaagttccta
     1621 tactttctag ctagagaata ggaacttccc gagcggccgc gattatcaaa aaggatcttc
     1681 acctagatcc ttttaaatta aaaatgaagt tttaaatcaa tctaaagtat atatgagtaa
     1741 acttggtctg acagttacca atgcttaatc agtgaggcac ctatctcagc gatctgtcta
     1801 tttcgttcat ccatagttgc ctgactcccc gtcgtgtaga taactacgat acgggagggc
     1861 ttaccatctg gccccagtgc tgcaatgata ccgcgggacc cacgctcacc ggctccagat
     1921 ttatcagcaa taaaccagcc agccggaagg gccgagcgca gaagtggtcc tgcaacttta
     1981 tccgcctcca tccagtctat taattgttgc cgggaagcta gagtaagtag ttcgccagtt
     2041 aatagtttgc gcaacgttgt tgccattgct acaggcatcg tggtgtcacg ctcgtcgttt
     2101 ggtatggctt cattcagctc cggttcccaa cgatcaaggc gagttacatg atcccccatg
     2161 ttgtgcaaaa aagcggttag ctccttcggt cctccgatcg ttgtcagaag taagttggcc
     2221 gcagtgttat cactcatggt tatggcagca ctgcataatt ctcttactgt catgccatcc
     2281 gtaagatgct tttctgtgac tggtgagtac tcaaccaagt cattctgaga atagtgtatg
     2341 cggcgaccga gttgctcttg cccggcgtca atacgggata ataccgcgcc acatagcaga
     2401 actttaaaag tgctcatcat tggaaaacgt tcttcggggc gaaaactctc aaggatctta
     2461 ccgctgttga gatccagttc gatgtaaccc actcgtgcac ccaactgatc ttcagcatct
     2521 tttactttca ccagcgtttc tgggtgagca aaaacaggaa ggcaaaatgc cgcaaaaaag
     2581 ggaataaggg cgacacggaa atgttgaata ctcatactct tcctttttca atattattga
     2641 agcatttatc agggttattg tctcatgagc ggatacatat ttgaatgtat ttagaaaaat
     2701 aaacaaatag gggttccgcg cacatttccc cgaaaagtgc cacctgtcat gaccaaaatc
     2761 ccttaacgtg agttttcgtt ccactgagcg tcagaccccg tagaaaagat caaaggatct
     2821 tcttgagatc ctttttttct gcgcgtaatc tgctgcttgc aaacaaaaaa accaccgcta
     2881 ccagcggtgg tttgtttgcc ggatcaagag ctaccaactc tttttccgaa ggtaactggc
     2941 ttcagcagag cgcagatacc aaatactgtt cttctagtgt agccgtagtt aggccaccac
     3001 ttcaagaact ctgtagcacc gcctacatac ctcgctctgc taatcctgtt accagtggct
     3061 gctgccagtg gcgataagtc gtgtcttacc gggttggact caagacgata gttaccggat
     3121 aaggcgcagc ggtcgggctg aacggggggt tcgtgcacac agcccagctt ggagcgaacg
     3181 acctacaccg aactgagata cctacagcgt gagctatgag aaagcgccac gcttcccgaa
     3241 gggagaaagg cggacaggta tccggtaagc ggcagggtcg gaacaggaga gcgcacgagg
     3301 gagcttccag ggggaaacgc ctggtatctt tatagtcctg tcgggtttcg ccacctctga
     3361 cttgagcgtc gatttttgtg atgctcgtca ggggggcgga gcctatggaa aaacgccagc
     3421 aacgcggcct ttttacggtt cctggccttt tgctggcctt ttgctcacat gttctttcct
     3481 gcgttatccc ctgattctgt ggataaccgt gcggccgccc ctgaattcgc atctagatgg
     3541 tagagccaca aacagccggt acaagcaacg atctccagga ccatctgaat catgcgcgga
     3601 tgacacgaac tcacgacggc gatcacagac attaacccac agtacagaca ctgcgacaac
     3661 gtggcaattc gtcgcaatac ggtctccaac gatgtgcttc agtattacat tttttgcctt
     3721 caacgccttg attgttctat ttttgctaat aataaatcta tttcatcgga ctaaaagtcc
     3781 attagttgta agcggattta gctcagttgg gagagcgcca gactgaagaa aaacttcggt
     3841 caagtcatct ggaggtcctg tgttcgatcc acagaattcg cagatggccg gcatggtccc
     3901 agcctcctcg ctggcgccgg ctgggcaaca ccttcgggtg gcgaatggga ctGAATACTC
     3961 AGACGTTTTC TGgttttaga gctagaaata gcaagttaaa ataaggctag tccgttatca
     4021 acttgaaaaa gtggcaccga gtcggtgctt tttttatttt ttgtcactat tgttatgtaa
     4081 aatgccacct ctgacagtat ggaacgcaaa cttctgtcta gtggatagct gtgagaccac
     4141 ggggtcatca cggctcatca tgcgccaaac aaatgtgtgc aatacacgct cggatgactg
     4201 catgatgacc gcactgactg gggacagcag atccacctaa gcctgtgaga gaagcagaca
     4261 cccgacagat caaggcagtt aactagtgca ctgcagtaca gtttagcttg cctcgtcccc
     4321 gccgggtcac ccggccagcg acatggaggc ccagaatacc ctccttgaca gtcttgacgt
     4381 gcgcagctca ggggcatgat gtgactgtcg cccgtacatt tagcccatac atccccatgt
     4441 ataatcattt gcatccatac attttgatgg ccgcacggcg cgaagcaaaa attacggctc
     4501 ctcgctccag acctgcgagc agggaaacgc tcccctcaca gacgcgttga attgtcccca
     4561 cgccgcgccc ctgtagagaa atataaaagg ttaggatttg ccactgaggt tcttctttca
     4621 tatacttcct tttaaaatct tgctaggata cagttctcac atcacatccg aacataaaca
     4681 aaaatgggta aggaaaagac tcacgtttcg aggccgcgat taaattccaa catggatgct
     4741 gatttatatg ggtataaatg ggctcgcgat aatgtcgggc aatcaggtgc gacaatctat
     4801 cgattgtatg ggaagcccga tgcgccagag ttgtttctga aacatggcaa aggtagcgtt
     4861 gccaatgatg ttacagatga gatggtcaga ctaaactggc tgacggaatt tatgcctctt
     4921 ccgaccatca agcattttat ccgtactcct gatgatgcat ggttactcac cactgcgatc
     4981 cccggcaaaa cagcattcca ggtattagaa gaatatcctg attcaggtga aaatattgtt
     5041 gatgcgctgg ca
//
