# Supplementary material for: Establishing Probiotic Saccharomyces boulardii as a Model Organism for Synthesis and Delivery of Biomolecules
Source: bioRxiv preprint, doi:10.1101/2020.01.22.915389, version 1 (2020-01-23)
Supplement: Supplementary File 1 - Plasmids [file 915389_file03.zip › Supplementary File S1 - Plasmids/ISA338 INT 4 gRNA for SpCas9 KanMX 2 AmpR ColE1.gb]

LOCUS       ISA338_INT_4,_gRNA_for_ 5052 bp ds-DNA     circular     21-JAN-2020
DEFINITION  .
FEATURES             Location/Qualifiers
     misc_feature    3538..3680
                     /label="ConS"
                     /ApEinfo_revcolor=#ffef86
                     /ApEinfo_fwdcolor=#ffef86
     rep_origin      complement(2747..3510)
                     /label="ColE1"
                     /ApEinfo_revcolor=#7f7f7f
                     /ApEinfo_fwdcolor=#7f7f7f
     protein_bind    complement(4128..4131)
                     /label="BsaI"
                     /ApEinfo_revcolor=#b1ff67
                     /ApEinfo_fwdcolor=#b1ff67
     protein_bind    3681..3686
                     /label="BsaI"
                     /ApEinfo_revcolor=#b1ff67
                     /ApEinfo_fwdcolor=#b1ff67
     promoter        3692..3791
                     /label="tRNA Phe Promoter"
                     /ApEinfo_revcolor=#faac61
                     /ApEinfo_fwdcolor=#faac61
     promoter        4305..4681
                     /label="AgTEF Promoter"
                     /ApEinfo_revcolor=#b4abac
                     /ApEinfo_fwdcolor=#b4abac
     promoter        complement(2616..2746)
                     /label="AmpR Promoter"
                     /ApEinfo_revcolor=#f58a5e
                     /ApEinfo_fwdcolor=#f58a5e
     misc_feature    3953..3972
                     /label="INT9_3 gRNA"
                     /ApEinfo_revcolor=#84b0dc
                     /ApEinfo_fwdcolor=#84b0dc
     terminator      complement(1661..1757)
                     /label="AmpR Terminator"
                     /ApEinfo_revcolor=#f58a5e
                     /ApEinfo_fwdcolor=#f58a5e
     protein_bind    3688..3691
                     /label="BsaI"
                     /ApEinfo_revcolor=#b1ff67
                     /ApEinfo_fwdcolor=#b1ff67
     rep_origin      1611..1648
                     /label="FRT site"
                     /ApEinfo_revcolor=#b4abac
                     /ApEinfo_fwdcolor=#b4abac
     rep_origin      648..1610
                     /label="2micron"
                     /ApEinfo_revcolor=#d6b295
                     /ApEinfo_fwdcolor=#d6b295
     protein_bind    complement(4133..4138)
                     /label="BsaI"
                     /ApEinfo_revcolor=#b1ff67
                     /ApEinfo_fwdcolor=#b1ff67
     tRNA            3792..3882
                     /label="tRNA Phe"
                     /ApEinfo_revcolor=#ff9ccd
                     /ApEinfo_fwdcolor=#ff9ccd
     CDS             join(4684..5052,1..441)
                     /label="KanR"
                     /ApEinfo_revcolor=#c7b0e3
                     /ApEinfo_fwdcolor=#c7b0e3
     misc_RNA        3973..4052
                     /label="sgRNA"
                     /ApEinfo_revcolor=#85dae9
                     /ApEinfo_fwdcolor=#85dae9
     misc_feature    4139..4281
                     /label="Con1"
                     /ApEinfo_revcolor=#ffef86
                     /ApEinfo_fwdcolor=#ffef86
     misc_feature    3883..3952
                     /label="HDV Ribozyme"
                     /ApEinfo_revcolor=#84b0dc
                     /ApEinfo_fwdcolor=#84b0dc
     terminator      442..643
                     /label="AgTEF Terminator"
                     /ApEinfo_revcolor=#b4abac
                     /ApEinfo_fwdcolor=#b4abac
     CDS             complement(1758..2615)
                     /label="AmpR"
                     /ApEinfo_revcolor=#9f4240
                     /ApEinfo_fwdcolor=#9f4240
     protein_bind    complement(3949..3952)
                     /label="BsmBI"
                     /ApEinfo_revcolor=#b1ff67
                     /ApEinfo_fwdcolor=#b1ff67
     protein_bind    3973..3976
                     /label="BsmBI"
                     /ApEinfo_revcolor=#b1ff67
                     /ApEinfo_fwdcolor=#b1ff67
     terminator      4053..4127
                     /label="tSNR52"
                     /ApEinfo_revcolor=#d59687
                     /ApEinfo_fwdcolor=#d59687
ORIGIN
        1 gtgttcctgc gccggttgca ttcgattcct gtttgtaatt gtccttttaa cagcgatcgc
       61 gtatttcgtc tggctcaggc gcaatcacga atgaataacg gtttggttga tgcgagtgat
      121 tttgatgacg agcgtaatgg ctggcctgtt gaacaagtct ggaaagaaat gcataagctt
      181 ttgccattct caccggattc agtcgtcact catggtgatt tctcacttga taaccttatt
      241 tttgacgagg ggaaattaat aggttgtatt gatgttggac gagtcggaat cgcagaccga
      301 taccaggatc ttgccatcct atggaactgc ctcggtgagt tttctccttc attacagaaa
      361 cggctttttc aaaaatatgg tattgataat cctgatatga ataaattgca gtttcatttg
      421 atgctcgatg agtttttcta aagtaactga caataaaaag attcttgttt tcaagaactt
      481 gtcatttgta tagttttttt atattgtagt tgttctattt taatcaaatg ttagcgtgat
      541 ttatattttt tttcgcctcg acatcatctg cccagatgcg aagttaagtg cgcagaaagt
      601 aatatcatgc gtcaatcgta tgtgaatgct ggtcgctata ctggagtaac gaagcatctg
      661 tgcttcattt tgtagaacaa aaatgcaacg cgagagcgct aatttttcaa acaaagaatc
      721 tgagctgcat ttttacagaa cagaaatgca acgcgaaagc gctattttac caacgaagaa
      781 tctgtgcttc atttttgtaa aacaaaaatg caacgcgaga gcgctaattt ttcaaacaaa
      841 gaatctgagc tgcattttta cagaacagaa atgcaacgcg agagcgctat tttaccaaca
      901 aagaatctat acttcttttt tgttctacaa aaatgcatcc cgagagcgct atttttctaa
      961 caaagcatct tagattactt tttttctcct ttgtgcgctc tataatgcag tctcttgata
     1021 actttttgca ctgtaggtcc gttaaggtta gaagaaggct actttggtgt ctattttctc
     1081 ttccataaaa aaagcctgac tccacttccc gcgtttactg attactagcg aagctgcggg
     1141 tgcatttttt caagataaag gcatccccga ttatattcta taccgatgtg gattgcgcat
     1201 actttgtgaa cagaaagtga tagcgttgat gattcttcat tggtcagaaa attatgaacg
     1261 gtttcttcta ttttgtctct atatactacg tataggaaat gtttacattt tcgtattgtt
     1321 ttcgattcac tctatgaata gttcttacta caattttttt gtctaaagag taatactaga
     1381 gataaacata aaaaatgtag aggtcgagtt tagatgcaag ttcaaggagc gaaaggtgga
     1441 tgggtaggtt atatagggat atagcacaga gatatatagc aaagagatac ttttgagcaa
     1501 tgtttgtgga agcggtattc gcaatatttt agtagctcgt tacagtccgg tgcgtttttg
     1561 gttttttgaa agtgcgtcat cagagcgctt ttggttttca aaagcgctct gaagttccta
     1621 tactttctag ctagagaata ggaacttccc gagcggccgc gattatcaaa aaggatcttc
     1681 acctagatcc ttttaaatta aaaatgaagt tttaaatcaa tctaaagtat atatgagtaa
     1741 acttggtctg acagttacca atgcttaatc agtgaggcac ctatctcagc gatctgtcta
     1801 tttcgttcat ccatagttgc ctgactcccc gtcgtgtaga taactacgat acgggagggc
     1861 ttaccatctg gccccagtgc tgcaatgata ccgcgggacc cacgctcacc ggctccagat
     1921 ttatcagcaa taaaccagcc agccggaagg gccgagcgca gaagtggtcc tgcaacttta
     1981 tccgcctcca tccagtctat taattgttgc cgggaagcta gagtaagtag ttcgccagtt
     2041 aatagtttgc gcaacgttgt tgccattgct acaggcatcg tggtgtcacg ctcgtcgttt
     2101 ggtatggctt cattcagctc cggttcccaa cgatcaaggc gagttacatg atcccccatg
     2161 ttgtgcaaaa aagcggttag ctccttcggt cctccgatcg ttgtcagaag taagttggcc
     2221 gcagtgttat cactcatggt tatggcagca ctgcataatt ctcttactgt catgccatcc
     2281 gtaagatgct tttctgtgac tggtgagtac tcaaccaagt cattctgaga atagtgtatg
     2341 cggcgaccga gttgctcttg cccggcgtca atacgggata ataccgcgcc acatagcaga
     2401 actttaaaag tgctcatcat tggaaaacgt tcttcggggc gaaaactctc aaggatctta
     2461 ccgctgttga gatccagttc gatgtaaccc actcgtgcac ccaactgatc ttcagcatct
     2521 tttactttca ccagcgtttc tgggtgagca aaaacaggaa ggcaaaatgc cgcaaaaaag
     2581 ggaataaggg cgacacggaa atgttgaata ctcatactct tcctttttca atattattga
     2641 agcatttatc agggttattg tctcatgagc ggatacatat ttgaatgtat ttagaaaaat
     2701 aaacaaatag gggttccgcg cacatttccc cgaaaagtgc cacctgtcat gaccaaaatc
     2761 ccttaacgtg agttttcgtt ccactgagcg tcagaccccg tagaaaagat caaaggatct
     2821 tcttgagatc ctttttttct gcgcgtaatc tgctgcttgc aaacaaaaaa accaccgcta
     2881 ccagcggtgg tttgtttgcc ggatcaagag ctaccaactc tttttccgaa ggtaactggc
     2941 ttcagcagag cgcagatacc aaatactgtt cttctagtgt agccgtagtt aggccaccac
     3001 ttcaagaact ctgtagcacc gcctacatac ctcgctctgc taatcctgtt accagtggct
     3061 gctgccagtg gcgataagtc gtgtcttacc gggttggact caagacgata gttaccggat
     3121 aaggcgcagc ggtcgggctg aacggggggt tcgtgcacac agcccagctt ggagcgaacg
     3181 acctacaccg aactgagata cctacagcgt gagctatgag aaagcgccac gcttcccgaa
     3241 gggagaaagg cggacaggta tccggtaagc ggcagggtcg gaacaggaga gcgcacgagg
     3301 gagcttccag ggggaaacgc ctggtatctt tatagtcctg tcgggtttcg ccacctctga
     3361 cttgagcgtc gatttttgtg atgctcgtca ggggggcgga gcctatggaa aaacgccagc
     3421 aacgcggcct ttttacggtt cctggccttt tgctggcctt ttgctcacat gttctttcct
     3481 gcgttatccc ctgattctgt ggataaccgt gcggccgccc ctgaattcgc atctagatgg
     3541 tagagccaca aacagccggt acaagcaacg atctccagga ccatctgaat catgcgcgga
     3601 tgacacgaac tcacgacggc gatcacagac attaacccac agtacagaca ctgcgacaac
     3661 gtggcaattc gtcgcaatac ggtctccaac gatgtgcttc agtattacat tttttgcctt
     3721 caacgccttg attgttctat ttttgctaat aataaatcta tttcatcgga ctaaaagtcc
     3781 attagttgta agcggattta gctcagttgg gagagcgcca gactgaagaa aaacttcggt
     3841 caagtcatct ggaggtcctg tgttcgatcc acagaattcg cagatggccg gcatggtccc
     3901 agcctcctcg ctggcgccgg ctgggcaaca ccttcgggtg gcgaatggga ctCAGAACCG
     3961 TGACGCAATC TGgttttaga gctagaaata gcaagttaaa ataaggctag tccgttatca
     4021 acttgaaaaa gtggcaccga gtcggtgctt tttttatttt ttgtcactat tgttatgtaa
     4081 aatgccacct ctgacagtat ggaacgcaaa cttctgtcta gtggatagct gtgagaccac
     4141 ggggtcatca cggctcatca tgcgccaaac aaatgtgtgc aatacacgct cggatgactg
     4201 catgatgacc gcactgactg gggacagcag atccacctaa gcctgtgaga gaagcagaca
     4261 cccgacagat caaggcagtt aactagtgca ctgcagtaca gtttagcttg cctcgtcccc
     4321 gccgggtcac ccggccagcg acatggaggc ccagaatacc ctccttgaca gtcttgacgt
     4381 gcgcagctca ggggcatgat gtgactgtcg cccgtacatt tagcccatac atccccatgt
     4441 ataatcattt gcatccatac attttgatgg ccgcacggcg cgaagcaaaa attacggctc
     4501 ctcgctccag acctgcgagc agggaaacgc tcccctcaca gacgcgttga attgtcccca
     4561 cgccgcgccc ctgtagagaa atataaaagg ttaggatttg ccactgaggt tcttctttca
     4621 tatacttcct tttaaaatct tgctaggata cagttctcac atcacatccg aacataaaca
     4681 aaaatgggta aggaaaagac tcacgtttcg aggccgcgat taaattccaa catggatgct
     4741 gatttatatg ggtataaatg ggctcgcgat aatgtcgggc aatcaggtgc gacaatctat
     4801 cgattgtatg ggaagcccga tgcgccagag ttgtttctga aacatggcaa aggtagcgtt
     4861 gccaatgatg ttacagatga gatggtcaga ctaaactggc tgacggaatt tatgcctctt
     4921 ccgaccatca agcattttat ccgtactcct gatgatgcat ggttactcac cactgcgatc
     4981 cccggcaaaa cagcattcca ggtattagaa gaatatcctg attcaggtga aaatattgtt
     5041 gatgcgctgg ca
//
