# Supplementary material for: Establishing Probiotic Saccharomyces boulardii as a Model Organism for Synthesis and Delivery of Biomolecules
Source: bioRxiv preprint, doi:10.1101/2020.01.22.915389, version 1 (2020-01-23)
Supplement: Supplementary File 1 - Plasmids [file 915389_file03.zip › Supplementary File S1 - Plasmids/ISA339 INT 5 gRNA for SpCas9 KanMX 2 AmpR ColE1.gb]

LOCUS       ISA339_INT_5,_gRNA_for_ 5052 bp ds-DNA     circular     21-JAN-2020
DEFINITION  .
FEATURES             Location/Qualifiers
     misc_feature    4139..4281
                     /label="Con1"
                     /ApEinfo_revcolor=#ffef86
                     /ApEinfo_fwdcolor=#ffef86
     CDS             join(4684..5052,1..441)
                     /label="KanR"
                     /ApEinfo_revcolor=#c7b0e3
                     /ApEinfo_fwdcolor=#c7b0e3
     protein_bind    3973..3976
                     /label="BsmBI"
                     /ApEinfo_revcolor=#b1ff67
                     /ApEinfo_fwdcolor=#b1ff67
     protein_bind    complement(4128..4131)
                     /label="BsaI"
                     /ApEinfo_revcolor=#b1ff67
                     /ApEinfo_fwdcolor=#b1ff67
     misc_feature    3538..3680
                     /label="ConS"
                     /ApEinfo_revcolor=#ffef86
                     /ApEinfo_fwdcolor=#ffef86
     misc_feature    3883..3952
                     /label="HDV Ribozyme"
                     /ApEinfo_revcolor=#84b0dc
                     /ApEinfo_fwdcolor=#84b0dc
     terminator      4053..4127
                     /label="tSNR52"
                     /ApEinfo_revcolor=#d59687
                     /ApEinfo_fwdcolor=#d59687
     promoter        3692..3791
                     /label="tRNA Phe Promoter"
                     /ApEinfo_revcolor=#faac61
                     /ApEinfo_fwdcolor=#faac61
     misc_feature    3953..3972
                     /label="INT10 gRNA_2"
                     /ApEinfo_revcolor=#84b0dc
                     /ApEinfo_fwdcolor=#84b0dc
     terminator      442..643
                     /label="AgTEF Terminator"
                     /ApEinfo_revcolor=#b4abac
                     /ApEinfo_fwdcolor=#b4abac
     terminator      complement(1661..1757)
                     /label="AmpR Terminator"
                     /ApEinfo_revcolor=#f58a5e
                     /ApEinfo_fwdcolor=#f58a5e
     promoter        complement(2616..2746)
                     /label="AmpR Promoter"
                     /ApEinfo_revcolor=#f58a5e
                     /ApEinfo_fwdcolor=#f58a5e
     protein_bind    3681..3686
                     /label="BsaI"
                     /ApEinfo_revcolor=#b1ff67
                     /ApEinfo_fwdcolor=#b1ff67
     protein_bind    3688..3691
                     /label="BsaI"
                     /ApEinfo_revcolor=#b1ff67
                     /ApEinfo_fwdcolor=#b1ff67
     misc_RNA        3973..4052
                     /label="sgRNA"
                     /ApEinfo_revcolor=#85dae9
                     /ApEinfo_fwdcolor=#85dae9
     protein_bind    complement(4133..4138)
                     /label="BsaI"
                     /ApEinfo_revcolor=#b1ff67
                     /ApEinfo_fwdcolor=#b1ff67
     protein_bind    complement(3949..3952)
                     /label="BsmBI"
                     /ApEinfo_revcolor=#b1ff67
                     /ApEinfo_fwdcolor=#b1ff67
     tRNA            3792..3882
                     /label="tRNA Phe"
                     /ApEinfo_revcolor=#ff9ccd
                     /ApEinfo_fwdcolor=#ff9ccd
     rep_origin      648..1610
                     /label="2micron"
                     /ApEinfo_revcolor=#d6b295
                     /ApEinfo_fwdcolor=#d6b295
     rep_origin      complement(2747..3510)
                     /label="ColE1"
                     /ApEinfo_revcolor=#7f7f7f
                     /ApEinfo_fwdcolor=#7f7f7f
     CDS             complement(1758..2615)
                     /label="AmpR"
                     /ApEinfo_revcolor=#9f4240
                     /ApEinfo_fwdcolor=#9f4240
     rep_origin      1611..1648
                     /label="FRT site"
                     /ApEinfo_revcolor=#b4abac
                     /ApEinfo_fwdcolor=#b4abac
     promoter        4305..4681
                     /label="AgTEF Promoter"
                     /ApEinfo_revcolor=#b4abac
                     /ApEinfo_fwdcolor=#b4abac
ORIGIN
        1 gtgttcctgc gccggttgca ttcgattcct gtttgtaatt gtccttttaa cagcgatcgc
       61 gtatttcgtc tggctcaggc gcaatcacga atgaataacg gtttggttga tgcgagtgat
      121 tttgatgacg agcgtaatgg ctggcctgtt gaacaagtct ggaaagaaat gcataagctt
      181 ttgccattct caccggattc agtcgtcact catggtgatt tctcacttga taaccttatt
      241 tttgacgagg ggaaattaat aggttgtatt gatgttggac gagtcggaat cgcagaccga
      301 taccaggatc ttgccatcct atggaactgc ctcggtgagt tttctccttc attacagaaa
      361 cggctttttc aaaaatatgg tattgataat cctgatatga ataaattgca gtttcatttg
      421 atgctcgatg agtttttcta aagtaactga caataaaaag attcttgttt tcaagaactt
      481 gtcatttgta tagttttttt atattgtagt tgttctattt taatcaaatg ttagcgtgat
      541 ttatattttt tttcgcctcg acatcatctg cccagatgcg aagttaagtg cgcagaaagt
      601 aatatcatgc gtcaatcgta tgtgaatgct ggtcgctata ctggagtaac gaagcatctg
      661 tgcttcattt tgtagaacaa aaatgcaacg cgagagcgct aatttttcaa acaaagaatc
      721 tgagctgcat ttttacagaa cagaaatgca acgcgaaagc gctattttac caacgaagaa
      781 tctgtgcttc atttttgtaa aacaaaaatg caacgcgaga gcgctaattt ttcaaacaaa
      841 gaatctgagc tgcattttta cagaacagaa atgcaacgcg agagcgctat tttaccaaca
      901 aagaatctat acttcttttt tgttctacaa aaatgcatcc cgagagcgct atttttctaa
      961 caaagcatct tagattactt tttttctcct ttgtgcgctc tataatgcag tctcttgata
     1021 actttttgca ctgtaggtcc gttaaggtta gaagaaggct actttggtgt ctattttctc
     1081 ttccataaaa aaagcctgac tccacttccc gcgtttactg attactagcg aagctgcggg
     1141 tgcatttttt caagataaag gcatccccga ttatattcta taccgatgtg gattgcgcat
     1201 actttgtgaa cagaaagtga tagcgttgat gattcttcat tggtcagaaa attatgaacg
     1261 gtttcttcta ttttgtctct atatactacg tataggaaat gtttacattt tcgtattgtt
     1321 ttcgattcac tctatgaata gttcttacta caattttttt gtctaaagag taatactaga
     1381 gataaacata aaaaatgtag aggtcgagtt tagatgcaag ttcaaggagc gaaaggtgga
     1441 tgggtaggtt atatagggat atagcacaga gatatatagc aaagagatac ttttgagcaa
     1501 tgtttgtgga agcggtattc gcaatatttt agtagctcgt tacagtccgg tgcgtttttg
     1561 gttttttgaa agtgcgtcat cagagcgctt ttggttttca aaagcgctct gaagttccta
     1621 tactttctag ctagagaata ggaacttccc gagcggccgc gattatcaaa aaggatcttc
     1681 acctagatcc ttttaaatta aaaatgaagt tttaaatcaa tctaaagtat atatgagtaa
     1741 acttggtctg acagttacca atgcttaatc agtgaggcac ctatctcagc gatctgtcta
     1801 tttcgttcat ccatagttgc ctgactcccc gtcgtgtaga taactacgat acgggagggc
     1861 ttaccatctg gccccagtgc tgcaatgata ccgcgggacc cacgctcacc ggctccagat
     1921 ttatcagcaa taaaccagcc agccggaagg gccgagcgca gaagtggtcc tgcaacttta
     1981 tccgcctcca tccagtctat taattgttgc cgggaagcta gagtaagtag ttcgccagtt
     2041 aatagtttgc gcaacgttgt tgccattgct acaggcatcg tggtgtcacg ctcgtcgttt
     2101 ggtatggctt cattcagctc cggttcccaa cgatcaaggc gagttacatg atcccccatg
     2161 ttgtgcaaaa aagcggttag ctccttcggt cctccgatcg ttgtcagaag taagttggcc
     2221 gcagtgttat cactcatggt tatggcagca ctgcataatt ctcttactgt catgccatcc
     2281 gtaagatgct tttctgtgac tggtgagtac tcaaccaagt cattctgaga atagtgtatg
     2341 cggcgaccga gttgctcttg cccggcgtca atacgggata ataccgcgcc acatagcaga
     2401 actttaaaag tgctcatcat tggaaaacgt tcttcggggc gaaaactctc aaggatctta
     2461 ccgctgttga gatccagttc gatgtaaccc actcgtgcac ccaactgatc ttcagcatct
     2521 tttactttca ccagcgtttc tgggtgagca aaaacaggaa ggcaaaatgc cgcaaaaaag
     2581 ggaataaggg cgacacggaa atgttgaata ctcatactct tcctttttca atattattga
     2641 agcatttatc agggttattg tctcatgagc ggatacatat ttgaatgtat ttagaaaaat
     2701 aaacaaatag gggttccgcg cacatttccc cgaaaagtgc cacctgtcat gaccaaaatc
     2761 ccttaacgtg agttttcgtt ccactgagcg tcagaccccg tagaaaagat caaaggatct
     2821 tcttgagatc ctttttttct gcgcgtaatc tgctgcttgc aaacaaaaaa accaccgcta
     2881 ccagcggtgg tttgtttgcc ggatcaagag ctaccaactc tttttccgaa ggtaactggc
     2941 ttcagcagag cgcagatacc aaatactgtt cttctagtgt agccgtagtt aggccaccac
     3001 ttcaagaact ctgtagcacc gcctacatac ctcgctctgc taatcctgtt accagtggct
     3061 gctgccagtg gcgataagtc gtgtcttacc gggttggact caagacgata gttaccggat
     3121 aaggcgcagc ggtcgggctg aacggggggt tcgtgcacac agcccagctt ggagcgaacg
     3181 acctacaccg aactgagata cctacagcgt gagctatgag aaagcgccac gcttcccgaa
     3241 gggagaaagg cggacaggta tccggtaagc ggcagggtcg gaacaggaga gcgcacgagg
     3301 gagcttccag ggggaaacgc ctggtatctt tatagtcctg tcgggtttcg ccacctctga
     3361 cttgagcgtc gatttttgtg atgctcgtca ggggggcgga gcctatggaa aaacgccagc
     3421 aacgcggcct ttttacggtt cctggccttt tgctggcctt ttgctcacat gttctttcct
     3481 gcgttatccc ctgattctgt ggataaccgt gcggccgccc ctgaattcgc atctagatgg
     3541 tagagccaca aacagccggt acaagcaacg atctccagga ccatctgaat catgcgcgga
     3601 tgacacgaac tcacgacggc gatcacagac attaacccac agtacagaca ctgcgacaac
     3661 gtggcaattc gtcgcaatac ggtctccaac gatgtgcttc agtattacat tttttgcctt
     3721 caacgccttg attgttctat ttttgctaat aataaatcta tttcatcgga ctaaaagtcc
     3781 attagttgta agcggattta gctcagttgg gagagcgcca gactgaagaa aaacttcggt
     3841 caagtcatct ggaggtcctg tgttcgatcc acagaattcg cagatggccg gcatggtccc
     3901 agcctcctcg ctggcgccgg ctgggcaaca ccttcgggtg gcgaatggga ctGATCAATA
     3961 TAACAATGCG TCgttttaga gctagaaata gcaagttaaa ataaggctag tccgttatca
     4021 acttgaaaaa gtggcaccga gtcggtgctt tttttatttt ttgtcactat tgttatgtaa
     4081 aatgccacct ctgacagtat ggaacgcaaa cttctgtcta gtggatagct gtgagaccac
     4141 ggggtcatca cggctcatca tgcgccaaac aaatgtgtgc aatacacgct cggatgactg
     4201 catgatgacc gcactgactg gggacagcag atccacctaa gcctgtgaga gaagcagaca
     4261 cccgacagat caaggcagtt aactagtgca ctgcagtaca gtttagcttg cctcgtcccc
     4321 gccgggtcac ccggccagcg acatggaggc ccagaatacc ctccttgaca gtcttgacgt
     4381 gcgcagctca ggggcatgat gtgactgtcg cccgtacatt tagcccatac atccccatgt
     4441 ataatcattt gcatccatac attttgatgg ccgcacggcg cgaagcaaaa attacggctc
     4501 ctcgctccag acctgcgagc agggaaacgc tcccctcaca gacgcgttga attgtcccca
     4561 cgccgcgccc ctgtagagaa atataaaagg ttaggatttg ccactgaggt tcttctttca
     4621 tatacttcct tttaaaatct tgctaggata cagttctcac atcacatccg aacataaaca
     4681 aaaatgggta aggaaaagac tcacgtttcg aggccgcgat taaattccaa catggatgct
     4741 gatttatatg ggtataaatg ggctcgcgat aatgtcgggc aatcaggtgc gacaatctat
     4801 cgattgtatg ggaagcccga tgcgccagag ttgtttctga aacatggcaa aggtagcgtt
     4861 gccaatgatg ttacagatga gatggtcaga ctaaactggc tgacggaatt tatgcctctt
     4921 ccgaccatca agcattttat ccgtactcct gatgatgcat ggttactcac cactgcgatc
     4981 cccggcaaaa cagcattcca ggtattagaa gaatatcctg attcaggtga aaatattgtt
     5041 gatgcgctgg ca
//
