# Supplementary material for: Establishing Probiotic Saccharomyces boulardii as a Model Organism for Synthesis and Delivery of Biomolecules
Source: bioRxiv preprint, doi:10.1101/2020.01.22.915389, version 1 (2020-01-23)
Supplement: Supplementary File 1 - Plasmids [file 915389_file03.zip › Supplementary File S1 - Plasmids/ISA340 INT 5 gRNA for SpCas9 KanMX 2 AmpR ColE1.gb]

LOCUS       ISA340_INT_5,_gRNA_for_ 5052 bp ds-DNA     circular     21-JAN-2020
DEFINITION  .
FEATURES             Location/Qualifiers
     misc_feature    3538..3680
                     /label="ConS"
                     /ApEinfo_revcolor=#ffef86
                     /ApEinfo_fwdcolor=#ffef86
     protein_bind    3973..3976
                     /label="BsmBI"
                     /ApEinfo_revcolor=#b1ff67
                     /ApEinfo_fwdcolor=#b1ff67
     protein_bind    3681..3686
                     /label="BsaI"
                     /ApEinfo_revcolor=#b1ff67
                     /ApEinfo_fwdcolor=#b1ff67
     protein_bind    complement(3949..3952)
                     /label="BsmBI"
                     /ApEinfo_revcolor=#b1ff67
                     /ApEinfo_fwdcolor=#b1ff67
     misc_feature    3953..3972
                     /label="INT10 gRNA_3"
                     /ApEinfo_revcolor=#ff9ccd
                     /ApEinfo_fwdcolor=#ff9ccd
     promoter        4305..4681
                     /label="AgTEF Promoter"
                     /ApEinfo_revcolor=#b4abac
                     /ApEinfo_fwdcolor=#b4abac
     terminator      4053..4127
                     /label="tSNR52"
                     /ApEinfo_revcolor=#d59687
                     /ApEinfo_fwdcolor=#d59687
     misc_feature    3883..3952
                     /label="HDV Ribozyme"
                     /ApEinfo_revcolor=#84b0dc
                     /ApEinfo_fwdcolor=#84b0dc
     terminator      442..643
                     /label="AgTEF Terminator"
                     /ApEinfo_revcolor=#b4abac
                     /ApEinfo_fwdcolor=#b4abac
     rep_origin      1611..1648
                     /label="FRT site"
                     /ApEinfo_revcolor=#b4abac
                     /ApEinfo_fwdcolor=#b4abac
     promoter        3692..3791
                     /label="tRNA Phe Promoter"
                     /ApEinfo_revcolor=#faac61
                     /ApEinfo_fwdcolor=#faac61
     CDS             join(4684..5052,1..441)
                     /label="KanR"
                     /ApEinfo_revcolor=#c7b0e3
                     /ApEinfo_fwdcolor=#c7b0e3
     terminator      complement(1661..1757)
                     /label="AmpR Terminator"
                     /ApEinfo_revcolor=#f58a5e
                     /ApEinfo_fwdcolor=#f58a5e
     rep_origin      648..1610
                     /label="2micron"
                     /ApEinfo_revcolor=#d6b295
                     /ApEinfo_fwdcolor=#d6b295
     misc_RNA        3973..4052
                     /label="sgRNA"
                     /ApEinfo_revcolor=#85dae9
                     /ApEinfo_fwdcolor=#85dae9
     rep_origin      complement(2747..3510)
                     /label="ColE1"
                     /ApEinfo_revcolor=#7f7f7f
                     /ApEinfo_fwdcolor=#7f7f7f
     promoter        complement(2616..2746)
                     /label="AmpR Promoter"
                     /ApEinfo_revcolor=#f58a5e
                     /ApEinfo_fwdcolor=#f58a5e
     protein_bind    complement(4133..4138)
                     /label="BsaI"
                     /ApEinfo_revcolor=#b1ff67
                     /ApEinfo_fwdcolor=#b1ff67
     misc_feature    4139..4281
                     /label="Con1"
                     /ApEinfo_revcolor=#ffef86
                     /ApEinfo_fwdcolor=#ffef86
     tRNA            3792..3882
                     /label="tRNA Phe"
                     /ApEinfo_revcolor=#ff9ccd
                     /ApEinfo_fwdcolor=#ff9ccd
     protein_bind    complement(4128..4131)
                     /label="BsaI"
                     /ApEinfo_revcolor=#b1ff67
                     /ApEinfo_fwdcolor=#b1ff67
     CDS             complement(1758..2615)
                     /label="AmpR"
                     /ApEinfo_revcolor=#9f4240
                     /ApEinfo_fwdcolor=#9f4240
     protein_bind    3688..3691
                     /label="BsaI"
                     /ApEinfo_revcolor=#b1ff67
                     /ApEinfo_fwdcolor=#b1ff67
ORIGIN
        1 gtgttcctgc gccggttgca ttcgattcct gtttgtaatt gtccttttaa cagcgatcgc
       61 gtatttcgtc tggctcaggc gcaatcacga atgaataacg gtttggttga tgcgagtgat
      121 tttgatgacg agcgtaatgg ctggcctgtt gaacaagtct ggaaagaaat gcataagctt
      181 ttgccattct caccggattc agtcgtcact catggtgatt tctcacttga taaccttatt
      241 tttgacgagg ggaaattaat aggttgtatt gatgttggac gagtcggaat cgcagaccga
      301 taccaggatc ttgccatcct atggaactgc ctcggtgagt tttctccttc attacagaaa
      361 cggctttttc aaaaatatgg tattgataat cctgatatga ataaattgca gtttcatttg
      421 atgctcgatg agtttttcta aagtaactga caataaaaag attcttgttt tcaagaactt
      481 gtcatttgta tagttttttt atattgtagt tgttctattt taatcaaatg ttagcgtgat
      541 ttatattttt tttcgcctcg acatcatctg cccagatgcg aagttaagtg cgcagaaagt
      601 aatatcatgc gtcaatcgta tgtgaatgct ggtcgctata ctggagtaac gaagcatctg
      661 tgcttcattt tgtagaacaa aaatgcaacg cgagagcgct aatttttcaa acaaagaatc
      721 tgagctgcat ttttacagaa cagaaatgca acgcgaaagc gctattttac caacgaagaa
      781 tctgtgcttc atttttgtaa aacaaaaatg caacgcgaga gcgctaattt ttcaaacaaa
      841 gaatctgagc tgcattttta cagaacagaa atgcaacgcg agagcgctat tttaccaaca
      901 aagaatctat acttcttttt tgttctacaa aaatgcatcc cgagagcgct atttttctaa
      961 caaagcatct tagattactt tttttctcct ttgtgcgctc tataatgcag tctcttgata
     1021 actttttgca ctgtaggtcc gttaaggtta gaagaaggct actttggtgt ctattttctc
     1081 ttccataaaa aaagcctgac tccacttccc gcgtttactg attactagcg aagctgcggg
     1141 tgcatttttt caagataaag gcatccccga ttatattcta taccgatgtg gattgcgcat
     1201 actttgtgaa cagaaagtga tagcgttgat gattcttcat tggtcagaaa attatgaacg
     1261 gtttcttcta ttttgtctct atatactacg tataggaaat gtttacattt tcgtattgtt
     1321 ttcgattcac tctatgaata gttcttacta caattttttt gtctaaagag taatactaga
     1381 gataaacata aaaaatgtag aggtcgagtt tagatgcaag ttcaaggagc gaaaggtgga
     1441 tgggtaggtt atatagggat atagcacaga gatatatagc aaagagatac ttttgagcaa
     1501 tgtttgtgga agcggtattc gcaatatttt agtagctcgt tacagtccgg tgcgtttttg
     1561 gttttttgaa agtgcgtcat cagagcgctt ttggttttca aaagcgctct gaagttccta
     1621 tactttctag ctagagaata ggaacttccc gagcggccgc gattatcaaa aaggatcttc
     1681 acctagatcc ttttaaatta aaaatgaagt tttaaatcaa tctaaagtat atatgagtaa
     1741 acttggtctg acagttacca atgcttaatc agtgaggcac ctatctcagc gatctgtcta
     1801 tttcgttcat ccatagttgc ctgactcccc gtcgtgtaga taactacgat acgggagggc
     1861 ttaccatctg gccccagtgc tgcaatgata ccgcgggacc cacgctcacc ggctccagat
     1921 ttatcagcaa taaaccagcc agccggaagg gccgagcgca gaagtggtcc tgcaacttta
     1981 tccgcctcca tccagtctat taattgttgc cgggaagcta gagtaagtag ttcgccagtt
     2041 aatagtttgc gcaacgttgt tgccattgct acaggcatcg tggtgtcacg ctcgtcgttt
     2101 ggtatggctt cattcagctc cggttcccaa cgatcaaggc gagttacatg atcccccatg
     2161 ttgtgcaaaa aagcggttag ctccttcggt cctccgatcg ttgtcagaag taagttggcc
     2221 gcagtgttat cactcatggt tatggcagca ctgcataatt ctcttactgt catgccatcc
     2281 gtaagatgct tttctgtgac tggtgagtac tcaaccaagt cattctgaga atagtgtatg
     2341 cggcgaccga gttgctcttg cccggcgtca atacgggata ataccgcgcc acatagcaga
     2401 actttaaaag tgctcatcat tggaaaacgt tcttcggggc gaaaactctc aaggatctta
     2461 ccgctgttga gatccagttc gatgtaaccc actcgtgcac ccaactgatc ttcagcatct
     2521 tttactttca ccagcgtttc tgggtgagca aaaacaggaa ggcaaaatgc cgcaaaaaag
     2581 ggaataaggg cgacacggaa atgttgaata ctcatactct tcctttttca atattattga
     2641 agcatttatc agggttattg tctcatgagc ggatacatat ttgaatgtat ttagaaaaat
     2701 aaacaaatag gggttccgcg cacatttccc cgaaaagtgc cacctgtcat gaccaaaatc
     2761 ccttaacgtg agttttcgtt ccactgagcg tcagaccccg tagaaaagat caaaggatct
     2821 tcttgagatc ctttttttct gcgcgtaatc tgctgcttgc aaacaaaaaa accaccgcta
     2881 ccagcggtgg tttgtttgcc ggatcaagag ctaccaactc tttttccgaa ggtaactggc
     2941 ttcagcagag cgcagatacc aaatactgtt cttctagtgt agccgtagtt aggccaccac
     3001 ttcaagaact ctgtagcacc gcctacatac ctcgctctgc taatcctgtt accagtggct
     3061 gctgccagtg gcgataagtc gtgtcttacc gggttggact caagacgata gttaccggat
     3121 aaggcgcagc ggtcgggctg aacggggggt tcgtgcacac agcccagctt ggagcgaacg
     3181 acctacaccg aactgagata cctacagcgt gagctatgag aaagcgccac gcttcccgaa
     3241 gggagaaagg cggacaggta tccggtaagc ggcagggtcg gaacaggaga gcgcacgagg
     3301 gagcttccag ggggaaacgc ctggtatctt tatagtcctg tcgggtttcg ccacctctga
     3361 cttgagcgtc gatttttgtg atgctcgtca ggggggcgga gcctatggaa aaacgccagc
     3421 aacgcggcct ttttacggtt cctggccttt tgctggcctt ttgctcacat gttctttcct
     3481 gcgttatccc ctgattctgt ggataaccgt gcggccgccc ctgaattcgc atctagatgg
     3541 tagagccaca aacagccggt acaagcaacg atctccagga ccatctgaat catgcgcgga
     3601 tgacacgaac tcacgacggc gatcacagac attaacccac agtacagaca ctgcgacaac
     3661 gtggcaattc gtcgcaatac ggtctccaac gatgtgcttc agtattacat tttttgcctt
     3721 caacgccttg attgttctat ttttgctaat aataaatcta tttcatcgga ctaaaagtcc
     3781 attagttgta agcggattta gctcagttgg gagagcgcca gactgaagaa aaacttcggt
     3841 caagtcatct ggaggtcctg tgttcgatcc acagaattcg cagatggccg gcatggtccc
     3901 agcctcctcg ctggcgccgg ctgggcaaca ccttcgggtg gcgaatggga ctACAGTGCT
     3961 GAAGCAGAGA TAgttttaga gctagaaata gcaagttaaa ataaggctag tccgttatca
     4021 acttgaaaaa gtggcaccga gtcggtgctt tttttatttt ttgtcactat tgttatgtaa
     4081 aatgccacct ctgacagtat ggaacgcaaa cttctgtcta gtggatagct gtgagaccac
     4141 ggggtcatca cggctcatca tgcgccaaac aaatgtgtgc aatacacgct cggatgactg
     4201 catgatgacc gcactgactg gggacagcag atccacctaa gcctgtgaga gaagcagaca
     4261 cccgacagat caaggcagtt aactagtgca ctgcagtaca gtttagcttg cctcgtcccc
     4321 gccgggtcac ccggccagcg acatggaggc ccagaatacc ctccttgaca gtcttgacgt
     4381 gcgcagctca ggggcatgat gtgactgtcg cccgtacatt tagcccatac atccccatgt
     4441 ataatcattt gcatccatac attttgatgg ccgcacggcg cgaagcaaaa attacggctc
     4501 ctcgctccag acctgcgagc agggaaacgc tcccctcaca gacgcgttga attgtcccca
     4561 cgccgcgccc ctgtagagaa atataaaagg ttaggatttg ccactgaggt tcttctttca
     4621 tatacttcct tttaaaatct tgctaggata cagttctcac atcacatccg aacataaaca
     4681 aaaatgggta aggaaaagac tcacgtttcg aggccgcgat taaattccaa catggatgct
     4741 gatttatatg ggtataaatg ggctcgcgat aatgtcgggc aatcaggtgc gacaatctat
     4801 cgattgtatg ggaagcccga tgcgccagag ttgtttctga aacatggcaa aggtagcgtt
     4861 gccaatgatg ttacagatga gatggtcaga ctaaactggc tgacggaatt tatgcctctt
     4921 ccgaccatca agcattttat ccgtactcct gatgatgcat ggttactcac cactgcgatc
     4981 cccggcaaaa cagcattcca ggtattagaa gaatatcctg attcaggtga aaatattgtt
     5041 gatgcgctgg ca
//
