# Supplementary material for: Establishing Probiotic Saccharomyces boulardii as a Model Organism for Synthesis and Delivery of Biomolecules
Source: bioRxiv preprint, doi:10.1101/2020.01.22.915389, version 1 (2020-01-23)
Supplement: Supplementary File 1 - Plasmids [file 915389_file03.zip › Supplementary File S1 - Plasmids/ISA341 INT 1 gRNA for LbCas12a SNR52 2 ColE1 AmpR NatR.gb]

LOCUS       ISA341_INT_1,_gRNA_for_ 4697 bp ds-DNA     circular     21-JAN-2020
DEFINITION  .
FEATURES             Location/Qualifiers
     rep_origin      complement(2364..3127)
                     /label="ColE1"
                     /ApEinfo_revcolor=#7f7f7f
                     /ApEinfo_fwdcolor=#7f7f7f
     promoter        complement(2233..2363)
                     /label="AmpR Promoter"
                     /ApEinfo_revcolor=#f58a5e
                     /ApEinfo_fwdcolor=#f58a5e
     CDS             complement(1375..2232)
                     /label="AmpR"
                     /ApEinfo_revcolor=#9f4240
                     /ApEinfo_fwdcolor=#9f4240
     rep_origin      265..1227
                     /label="2micron"
                     /ApEinfo_revcolor=#d6b295
                     /ApEinfo_fwdcolor=#d6b295
     misc_feature    3155..3297
                     /label="ConS"
                     /ApEinfo_revcolor=#ffef86
                     /ApEinfo_fwdcolor=#ffef86
     misc_feature    3614..3633
                     /label="SUP4 3' Terminator"
                     /ApEinfo_revcolor=#ffef86
                     /ApEinfo_fwdcolor=#ffef86
     terminator      59..260
                     /label="AgTEF Terminator"
                     /ApEinfo_revcolor=#b4abac
                     /ApEinfo_fwdcolor=#b4abac
     CDS             join(4183..4697,1..58)
                     /label="NAT (Nourseothricin Acetyltransferase)"
                     /ApEinfo_revcolor=#d59687
                     /ApEinfo_fwdcolor=#d59687
     misc_feature    3638..3780
                     /label="Con1"
                     /ApEinfo_revcolor=#ffef86
                     /ApEinfo_fwdcolor=#ffef86
     promoter        3804..4180
                     /label="AgTEF Promoter"
                     /ApEinfo_revcolor=#b4abac
                     /ApEinfo_fwdcolor=#b4abac
     terminator      complement(1278..1374)
                     /label="AmpR Terminator"
                     /ApEinfo_revcolor=#f58a5e
                     /ApEinfo_fwdcolor=#f58a5e
     misc_feature    3571..3590
                     /label="LbCpf1 directed repeat"
                     /ApEinfo_revcolor=#c7b0e3
                     /ApEinfo_fwdcolor=#c7b0e3
     rep_origin      1228..1265
                     /label="FRT site"
                     /ApEinfo_revcolor=#b4abac
                     /ApEinfo_fwdcolor=#b4abac
     misc_feature    3302..3570
                     /label="SNR52 RNA pol3"
                     /ApEinfo_revcolor=#c6c9d1
                     /ApEinfo_fwdcolor=#c6c9d1
     misc_feature    3591..3613
                     /label="INT1 LbCpf1 crRNA_2"
                     /ApEinfo_revcolor=#f8d3a9
                     /ApEinfo_fwdcolor=#f8d3a9
ORIGIN
        1 tgatggaaca gcatctgacg gtgaacaggc cttgtatatg tctatgcctt gcccttaaag
       61 taactgacaa taaaaagatt cttgttttca agaacttgtc atttgtatag tttttttata
      121 ttgtagttgt tctattttaa tcaaatgtta gcgtgattta tatttttttt cgcctcgaca
      181 tcatctgccc agatgcgaag ttaagtgcgc agaaagtaat atcatgcgtc aatcgtatgt
      241 gaatgctggt cgctatactg gagtaacgaa gcatctgtgc ttcattttgt agaacaaaaa
      301 tgcaacgcga gagcgctaat ttttcaaaca aagaatctga gctgcatttt tacagaacag
      361 aaatgcaacg cgaaagcgct attttaccaa cgaagaatct gtgcttcatt tttgtaaaac
      421 aaaaatgcaa cgcgagagcg ctaatttttc aaacaaagaa tctgagctgc atttttacag
      481 aacagaaatg caacgcgaga gcgctatttt accaacaaag aatctatact tcttttttgt
      541 tctacaaaaa tgcatcccga gagcgctatt tttctaacaa agcatcttag attacttttt
      601 ttctcctttg tgcgctctat aatgcagtct cttgataact ttttgcactg taggtccgtt
      661 aaggttagaa gaaggctact ttggtgtcta ttttctcttc cataaaaaaa gcctgactcc
      721 acttcccgcg tttactgatt actagcgaag ctgcgggtgc attttttcaa gataaaggca
      781 tccccgatta tattctatac cgatgtggat tgcgcatact ttgtgaacag aaagtgatag
      841 cgttgatgat tcttcattgg tcagaaaatt atgaacggtt tcttctattt tgtctctata
      901 tactacgtat aggaaatgtt tacattttcg tattgttttc gattcactct atgaatagtt
      961 cttactacaa tttttttgtc taaagagtaa tactagagat aaacataaaa aatgtagagg
     1021 tcgagtttag atgcaagttc aaggagcgaa aggtggatgg gtaggttata tagggatata
     1081 gcacagagat atatagcaaa gagatacttt tgagcaatgt ttgtggaagc ggtattcgca
     1141 atattttagt agctcgttac agtccggtgc gtttttggtt ttttgaaagt gcgtcatcag
     1201 agcgcttttg gttttcaaaa gcgctctgaa gttcctatac tttctagcta gagaatagga
     1261 acttcccgag cggccgcgat tatcaaaaag gatcttcacc tagatccttt taaattaaaa
     1321 atgaagtttt aaatcaatct aaagtatata tgagtaaact tggtctgaca gttaccaatg
     1381 cttaatcagt gaggcaccta tctcagcgat ctgtctattt cgttcatcca tagttgcctg
     1441 actccccgtc gtgtagataa ctacgatacg ggagggctta ccatctggcc ccagtgctgc
     1501 aatgataccg cgggacccac gctcaccggc tccagattta tcagcaataa accagccagc
     1561 cggaagggcc gagcgcagaa gtggtcctgc aactttatcc gcctccatcc agtctattaa
     1621 ttgttgccgg gaagctagag taagtagttc gccagttaat agtttgcgca acgttgttgc
     1681 cattgctaca ggcatcgtgg tgtcacgctc gtcgtttggt atggcttcat tcagctccgg
     1741 ttcccaacga tcaaggcgag ttacatgatc ccccatgttg tgcaaaaaag cggttagctc
     1801 cttcggtcct ccgatcgttg tcagaagtaa gttggccgca gtgttatcac tcatggttat
     1861 ggcagcactg cataattctc ttactgtcat gccatccgta agatgctttt ctgtgactgg
     1921 tgagtactca accaagtcat tctgagaata gtgtatgcgg cgaccgagtt gctcttgccc
     1981 ggcgtcaata cgggataata ccgcgccaca tagcagaact ttaaaagtgc tcatcattgg
     2041 aaaacgttct tcggggcgaa aactctcaag gatcttaccg ctgttgagat ccagttcgat
     2101 gtaacccact cgtgcaccca actgatcttc agcatctttt actttcacca gcgtttctgg
     2161 gtgagcaaaa acaggaaggc aaaatgccgc aaaaaaggga ataagggcga cacggaaatg
     2221 ttgaatactc atactcttcc tttttcaata ttattgaagc atttatcagg gttattgtct
     2281 catgagcgga tacatatttg aatgtattta gaaaaataaa caaatagggg ttccgcgcac
     2341 atttccccga aaagtgccac ctgtcatgac caaaatccct taacgtgagt tttcgttcca
     2401 ctgagcgtca gaccccgtag aaaagatcaa aggatcttct tgagatcctt tttttctgcg
     2461 cgtaatctgc tgcttgcaaa caaaaaaacc accgctacca gcggtggttt gtttgccgga
     2521 tcaagagcta ccaactcttt ttccgaaggt aactggcttc agcagagcgc agataccaaa
     2581 tactgttctt ctagtgtagc cgtagttagg ccaccacttc aagaactctg tagcaccgcc
     2641 tacatacctc gctctgctaa tcctgttacc agtggctgct gccagtggcg ataagtcgtg
     2701 tcttaccggg ttggactcaa gacgatagtt accggataag gcgcagcggt cgggctgaac
     2761 ggggggttcg tgcacacagc ccagcttgga gcgaacgacc tacaccgaac tgagatacct
     2821 acagcgtgag ctatgagaaa gcgccacgct tcccgaaggg agaaaggcgg acaggtatcc
     2881 ggtaagcggc agggtcggaa caggagagcg cacgagggag cttccagggg gaaacgcctg
     2941 gtatctttat agtcctgtcg ggtttcgcca cctctgactt gagcgtcgat ttttgtgatg
     3001 ctcgtcaggg gggcggagcc tatggaaaaa cgccagcaac gcggcctttt tacggttcct
     3061 ggccttttgc tggccttttg ctcacatgtt ctttcctgcg ttatcccctg attctgtgga
     3121 taaccgtgcg gccgcccctg aattcgcatc tagatggtag agccacaaac agccggtaca
     3181 agcaacgatc tccaggacca tctgaatcat gcgcggatga cacgaactca cgacggcgat
     3241 cacagacatt aacccacagt acagacactg cgacaacgtg gcaattcgtc gcaatacaac
     3301 gtctttgaaa agataatgta tgattatgct ttcactcata tttatacaga aacttgatgt
     3361 tttctttcga gtatatacaa ggttattaca tgtacgtttg aagtacaact ctagattttg
     3421 tagtgccctc ttgggctagc ggtaaaggtg cgcatttttt cacaccctac aatgttctgt
     3481 tcaaaagatt ttggtcaaac gctgtagaag tgaaagttgg tgcgcatgtt tcggcgttcg
     3541 aaacttctcc gcagtgaaag ataaatgatc AATTTCTACT AAGTGTAGAT ATAATTGTTC
     3601 GGATTGCATT GTTttttTTT GTTTTTTATG TCTacgaacg gggtcatcac ggctcatcat
     3661 gcgccaaaca aatgtgtgca atacacgctc ggatgactgc atgatgaccg cactgactgg
     3721 ggacagcaga tccacctaag cctgtgagag aagcagacac ccgacagatc aaggcagtta
     3781 actagtgcac tgcagtacag tttagcttgc ctcgtccccg ccgggtcacc cggccagcga
     3841 catggaggcc cagaataccc tccttgacag tcttgacgtg cgcagctcag gggcatgatg
     3901 tgactgtcgc ccgtacattt agcccataca tccccatgta taatcatttg catccataca
     3961 ttttgatggc cgcacggcgc gaagcaaaaa ttacggctcc tcgctccaga cctgcgagca
     4021 gggaaacgct cccctcacag acgcgttgaa ttgtccccac gccgcgcccc tgtagagaaa
     4081 tataaaaggt taggatttgc cactgaggtt cttctttcat atacttcctt ttaaaatctt
     4141 gctaggatac agttctcaca tcacatccga acataaacaa aaatgggtac taccttagat
     4201 gatacagcct acagatacag aacatcagtc cctggtgatg ctgaagcaat tgaggcttta
     4261 gacggttcat tcaccaccga caccgtcttt agagtaaccg ccaccggtga tggatttacc
     4321 ttaagagaag tcccagtcga ccctccatta actaaagtct ttccagatga tgaatctgat
     4381 gacgaaagcg acgacggaga agatggtgac ccagattcaa gaactttcgt agcatacggt
     4441 gatgacggtg atttggctgg ttttgtagtc gtttcttatt caggttggaa tagaaggttg
     4501 accgttgaag atatagaagt cgccccagag catagaggtc atggtgtagg aagagctttg
     4561 atgggtttgg ctacagaatt tgcaagagag agaggagccg gtcatttatg gttagaagtt
     4621 actaatgtta acgcccctgc tatccatgct tatagaagaa tgggtttcac attatgtggt
     4681 ttagatactg ctttata
//
