# Supplementary material for: Establishing Probiotic Saccharomyces boulardii as a Model Organism for Synthesis and Delivery of Biomolecules
Source: bioRxiv preprint, doi:10.1101/2020.01.22.915389, version 1 (2020-01-23)
Supplement: Supplementary File 1 - Plasmids [file 915389_file03.zip › Supplementary File S1 - Plasmids/ISA342 INT 1 gRNA for LbCas12a SNR52 2 ColE1 AmpR NatR.gb]

LOCUS       ISA342_INT_1,_gRNA_for_ 4697 bp ds-DNA     circular     21-JAN-2020
DEFINITION  .
FEATURES             Location/Qualifiers
     rep_origin      197..234
                     /label="FRT site"
                     /ApEinfo_revcolor=#b4abac
                     /ApEinfo_fwdcolor=#b4abac
     CDS             3152..3724
                     /label="NAT (Nourseothricin Acetyltransferase)"
                     /ApEinfo_revcolor=#d59687
                     /ApEinfo_fwdcolor=#d59687
     rep_origin      complement(1333..2096)
                     /label="ColE1"
                     /ApEinfo_revcolor=#7f7f7f
                     /ApEinfo_fwdcolor=#7f7f7f
     promoter        2773..3149
                     /label="AgTEF Promoter"
                     /ApEinfo_revcolor=#b4abac
                     /ApEinfo_fwdcolor=#b4abac
     terminator      3725..3926
                     /label="AgTEF Terminator"
                     /ApEinfo_revcolor=#b4abac
                     /ApEinfo_fwdcolor=#b4abac
     CDS             complement(344..1201)
                     /label="AmpR"
                     /ApEinfo_revcolor=#9f4240
                     /ApEinfo_fwdcolor=#9f4240
     misc_feature    2607..2749
                     /label="Con1"
                     /ApEinfo_revcolor=#ffef86
                     /ApEinfo_fwdcolor=#ffef86
     misc_feature    2560..2582
                     /label="INT1 LbCpf1 crRNA_3"
                     /ApEinfo_revcolor=#faac61
                     /ApEinfo_fwdcolor=#faac61
     terminator      complement(247..343)
                     /label="AmpR Terminator"
                     /ApEinfo_revcolor=#f58a5e
                     /ApEinfo_fwdcolor=#f58a5e
     misc_feature    2124..2266
                     /label="ConS"
                     /ApEinfo_revcolor=#ffef86
                     /ApEinfo_fwdcolor=#ffef86
     rep_origin      join(3931..4697,1..196)
                     /label="2micron"
                     /ApEinfo_revcolor=#d6b295
                     /ApEinfo_fwdcolor=#d6b295
     misc_feature    2540..2559
                     /label="LbCpf1 directed repeat"
                     /ApEinfo_revcolor=#c7b0e3
                     /ApEinfo_fwdcolor=#c7b0e3
     misc_feature    2583..2602
                     /label="SUP4 3' Terminator"
                     /ApEinfo_revcolor=#ffef86
                     /ApEinfo_fwdcolor=#ffef86
     promoter        complement(1202..1332)
                     /label="AmpR Promoter"
                     /ApEinfo_revcolor=#f58a5e
                     /ApEinfo_fwdcolor=#f58a5e
     misc_feature    2271..2539
                     /label="SNR52 RNA pol3"
                     /ApEinfo_revcolor=#c6c9d1
                     /ApEinfo_fwdcolor=#c6c9d1
ORIGIN
        1 tgcaagttca aggagcgaaa ggtggatggg taggttatat agggatatag cacagagata
       61 tatagcaaag agatactttt gagcaatgtt tgtggaagcg gtattcgcaa tattttagta
      121 gctcgttaca gtccggtgcg tttttggttt tttgaaagtg cgtcatcaga gcgcttttgg
      181 ttttcaaaag cgctctgaag ttcctatact ttctagctag agaataggaa cttcccgagc
      241 ggccgcgatt atcaaaaagg atcttcacct agatcctttt aaattaaaaa tgaagtttta
      301 aatcaatcta aagtatatat gagtaaactt ggtctgacag ttaccaatgc ttaatcagtg
      361 aggcacctat ctcagcgatc tgtctatttc gttcatccat agttgcctga ctccccgtcg
      421 tgtagataac tacgatacgg gagggcttac catctggccc cagtgctgca atgataccgc
      481 gggacccacg ctcaccggct ccagatttat cagcaataaa ccagccagcc ggaagggccg
      541 agcgcagaag tggtcctgca actttatccg cctccatcca gtctattaat tgttgccggg
      601 aagctagagt aagtagttcg ccagttaata gtttgcgcaa cgttgttgcc attgctacag
      661 gcatcgtggt gtcacgctcg tcgtttggta tggcttcatt cagctccggt tcccaacgat
      721 caaggcgagt tacatgatcc cccatgttgt gcaaaaaagc ggttagctcc ttcggtcctc
      781 cgatcgttgt cagaagtaag ttggccgcag tgttatcact catggttatg gcagcactgc
      841 ataattctct tactgtcatg ccatccgtaa gatgcttttc tgtgactggt gagtactcaa
      901 ccaagtcatt ctgagaatag tgtatgcggc gaccgagttg ctcttgcccg gcgtcaatac
      961 gggataatac cgcgccacat agcagaactt taaaagtgct catcattgga aaacgttctt
     1021 cggggcgaaa actctcaagg atcttaccgc tgttgagatc cagttcgatg taacccactc
     1081 gtgcacccaa ctgatcttca gcatctttta ctttcaccag cgtttctggg tgagcaaaaa
     1141 caggaaggca aaatgccgca aaaaagggaa taagggcgac acggaaatgt tgaatactca
     1201 tactcttcct ttttcaatat tattgaagca tttatcaggg ttattgtctc atgagcggat
     1261 acatatttga atgtatttag aaaaataaac aaataggggt tccgcgcaca tttccccgaa
     1321 aagtgccacc tgtcatgacc aaaatccctt aacgtgagtt ttcgttccac tgagcgtcag
     1381 accccgtaga aaagatcaaa ggatcttctt gagatccttt ttttctgcgc gtaatctgct
     1441 gcttgcaaac aaaaaaacca ccgctaccag cggtggtttg tttgccggat caagagctac
     1501 caactctttt tccgaaggta actggcttca gcagagcgca gataccaaat actgttcttc
     1561 tagtgtagcc gtagttaggc caccacttca agaactctgt agcaccgcct acatacctcg
     1621 ctctgctaat cctgttacca gtggctgctg ccagtggcga taagtcgtgt cttaccgggt
     1681 tggactcaag acgatagtta ccggataagg cgcagcggtc gggctgaacg gggggttcgt
     1741 gcacacagcc cagcttggag cgaacgacct acaccgaact gagataccta cagcgtgagc
     1801 tatgagaaag cgccacgctt cccgaaggga gaaaggcgga caggtatccg gtaagcggca
     1861 gggtcggaac aggagagcgc acgagggagc ttccaggggg aaacgcctgg tatctttata
     1921 gtcctgtcgg gtttcgccac ctctgacttg agcgtcgatt tttgtgatgc tcgtcagggg
     1981 ggcggagcct atggaaaaac gccagcaacg cggccttttt acggttcctg gccttttgct
     2041 ggccttttgc tcacatgttc tttcctgcgt tatcccctga ttctgtggat aaccgtgcgg
     2101 ccgcccctga attcgcatct agatggtaga gccacaaaca gccggtacaa gcaacgatct
     2161 ccaggaccat ctgaatcatg cgcggatgac acgaactcac gacggcgatc acagacatta
     2221 acccacagta cagacactgc gacaacgtgg caattcgtcg caatacaacg tctttgaaaa
     2281 gataatgtat gattatgctt tcactcatat ttatacagaa acttgatgtt ttctttcgag
     2341 tatatacaag gttattacat gtacgtttga agtacaactc tagattttgt agtgccctct
     2401 tgggctagcg gtaaaggtgc gcattttttc acaccctaca atgttctgtt caaaagattt
     2461 tggtcaaacg ctgtagaagt gaaagttggt gcgcatgttt cggcgttcga aacttctccg
     2521 cagtgaaaga taaatgatcA ATTTCTACTA AGTGTAGATT GAATTCCTAT AACGTCGGGA
     2581 GAttttTTTG TTTTTTATGT CTacgaacgg ggtcatcacg gctcatcatg cgccaaacaa
     2641 atgtgtgcaa tacacgctcg gatgactgca tgatgaccgc actgactggg gacagcagat
     2701 ccacctaagc ctgtgagaga agcagacacc cgacagatca aggcagttaa ctagtgcact
     2761 gcagtacagt ttagcttgcc tcgtccccgc cgggtcaccc ggccagcgac atggaggccc
     2821 agaataccct ccttgacagt cttgacgtgc gcagctcagg ggcatgatgt gactgtcgcc
     2881 cgtacattta gcccatacat ccccatgtat aatcatttgc atccatacat tttgatggcc
     2941 gcacggcgcg aagcaaaaat tacggctcct cgctccagac ctgcgagcag ggaaacgctc
     3001 ccctcacaga cgcgttgaat tgtccccacg ccgcgcccct gtagagaaat ataaaaggtt
     3061 aggatttgcc actgaggttc ttctttcata tacttccttt taaaatcttg ctaggataca
     3121 gttctcacat cacatccgaa cataaacaaa aatgggtact accttagatg atacagccta
     3181 cagatacaga acatcagtcc ctggtgatgc tgaagcaatt gaggctttag acggttcatt
     3241 caccaccgac accgtcttta gagtaaccgc caccggtgat ggatttacct taagagaagt
     3301 cccagtcgac cctccattaa ctaaagtctt tccagatgat gaatctgatg acgaaagcga
     3361 cgacggagaa gatggtgacc cagattcaag aactttcgta gcatacggtg atgacggtga
     3421 tttggctggt tttgtagtcg tttcttattc aggttggaat agaaggttga ccgttgaaga
     3481 tatagaagtc gccccagagc atagaggtca tggtgtagga agagctttga tgggtttggc
     3541 tacagaattt gcaagagaga gaggagccgg tcatttatgg ttagaagtta ctaatgttaa
     3601 cgcccctgct atccatgctt atagaagaat gggtttcaca ttatgtggtt tagatactgc
     3661 tttatatgat ggaacagcat ctgacggtga acaggccttg tatatgtcta tgccttgccc
     3721 ttaaagtaac tgacaataaa aagattcttg ttttcaagaa cttgtcattt gtatagtttt
     3781 tttatattgt agttgttcta ttttaatcaa atgttagcgt gatttatatt ttttttcgcc
     3841 tcgacatcat ctgcccagat gcgaagttaa gtgcgcagaa agtaatatca tgcgtcaatc
     3901 gtatgtgaat gctggtcgct atactggagt aacgaagcat ctgtgcttca ttttgtagaa
     3961 caaaaatgca acgcgagagc gctaattttt caaacaaaga atctgagctg catttttaca
     4021 gaacagaaat gcaacgcgaa agcgctattt taccaacgaa gaatctgtgc ttcatttttg
     4081 taaaacaaaa atgcaacgcg agagcgctaa tttttcaaac aaagaatctg agctgcattt
     4141 ttacagaaca gaaatgcaac gcgagagcgc tattttacca acaaagaatc tatacttctt
     4201 ttttgttcta caaaaatgca tcccgagagc gctatttttc taacaaagca tcttagatta
     4261 ctttttttct cctttgtgcg ctctataatg cagtctcttg ataacttttt gcactgtagg
     4321 tccgttaagg ttagaagaag gctactttgg tgtctatttt ctcttccata aaaaaagcct
     4381 gactccactt cccgcgttta ctgattacta gcgaagctgc gggtgcattt tttcaagata
     4441 aaggcatccc cgattatatt ctataccgat gtggattgcg catactttgt gaacagaaag
     4501 tgatagcgtt gatgattctt cattggtcag aaaattatga acggtttctt ctattttgtc
     4561 tctatatact acgtatagga aatgtttaca ttttcgtatt gttttcgatt cactctatga
     4621 atagttctta ctacaatttt tttgtctaaa gagtaatact agagataaac ataaaaaatg
     4681 tagaggtcga gtttaga
//
