# Supplementary material for: Establishing Probiotic Saccharomyces boulardii as a Model Organism for Synthesis and Delivery of Biomolecules
Source: bioRxiv preprint, doi:10.1101/2020.01.22.915389, version 1 (2020-01-23)
Supplement: Supplementary File 1 - Plasmids [file 915389_file03.zip › Supplementary File S1 - Plasmids/ISA343 INT 4 gRNA for LbCas12a SNR52 2 ColE1 AmpR NatR.gb]

LOCUS       ISA343_INT_4,_gRNA_for_ 4697 bp ds-DNA     circular     21-JAN-2020
DEFINITION  .
FEATURES             Location/Qualifiers
     terminator      complement(247..343)
                     /label="AmpR Terminator"
                     /ApEinfo_revcolor=#f58a5e
                     /ApEinfo_fwdcolor=#f58a5e
     misc_feature    2540..2559
                     /label="LbCpf1 directed repeat"
                     /ApEinfo_revcolor=#c7b0e3
                     /ApEinfo_fwdcolor=#c7b0e3
     rep_origin      complement(1333..2096)
                     /label="ColE1"
                     /ApEinfo_revcolor=#7f7f7f
                     /ApEinfo_fwdcolor=#7f7f7f
     CDS             3152..3724
                     /label="NAT (Nourseothricin Acetyltransferase)"
                     /ApEinfo_revcolor=#d59687
                     /ApEinfo_fwdcolor=#d59687
     promoter        2773..3149
                     /label="AgTEF Promoter"
                     /ApEinfo_revcolor=#b4abac
                     /ApEinfo_fwdcolor=#b4abac
     promoter        complement(1202..1332)
                     /label="AmpR Promoter"
                     /ApEinfo_revcolor=#f58a5e
                     /ApEinfo_fwdcolor=#f58a5e
     CDS             complement(344..1201)
                     /label="AmpR"
                     /ApEinfo_revcolor=#9f4240
                     /ApEinfo_fwdcolor=#9f4240
     misc_feature    2583..2602
                     /label="SUP4 3' Terminator"
                     /ApEinfo_revcolor=#ffef86
                     /ApEinfo_fwdcolor=#ffef86
     rep_origin      join(3931..4697,1..196)
                     /label="2micron"
                     /ApEinfo_revcolor=#d6b295
                     /ApEinfo_fwdcolor=#d6b295
     misc_feature    2271..2539
                     /label="SNR52 RNA pol3"
                     /ApEinfo_revcolor=#c6c9d1
                     /ApEinfo_fwdcolor=#c6c9d1
     misc_feature    2560..2582
                     /label="INT9 LbCpf1 crRNA2"
                     /ApEinfo_revcolor=#f8d3a9
                     /ApEinfo_fwdcolor=#f8d3a9
     terminator      3725..3926
                     /label="AgTEF Terminator"
                     /ApEinfo_revcolor=#b4abac
                     /ApEinfo_fwdcolor=#b4abac
     rep_origin      197..234
                     /label="FRT site"
                     /ApEinfo_revcolor=#b4abac
                     /ApEinfo_fwdcolor=#b4abac
     misc_feature    2607..2749
                     /label="Con1"
                     /ApEinfo_revcolor=#ffef86
                     /ApEinfo_fwdcolor=#ffef86
     misc_feature    2124..2266
                     /label="ConS"
                     /ApEinfo_revcolor=#ffef86
                     /ApEinfo_fwdcolor=#ffef86
ORIGIN
        1 tgcaagttca aggagcgaaa ggtggatggg taggttatat agggatatag cacagagata
       61 tatagcaaag agatactttt gagcaatgtt tgtggaagcg gtattcgcaa tattttagta
      121 gctcgttaca gtccggtgcg tttttggttt tttgaaagtg cgtcatcaga gcgcttttgg
      181 ttttcaaaag cgctctgaag ttcctatact ttctagctag agaataggaa cttcccgagc
      241 ggccgcgatt atcaaaaagg atcttcacct agatcctttt aaattaaaaa tgaagtttta
      301 aatcaatcta aagtatatat gagtaaactt ggtctgacag ttaccaatgc ttaatcagtg
      361 aggcacctat ctcagcgatc tgtctatttc gttcatccat agttgcctga ctccccgtcg
      421 tgtagataac tacgatacgg gagggcttac catctggccc cagtgctgca atgataccgc
      481 gggacccacg ctcaccggct ccagatttat cagcaataaa ccagccagcc ggaagggccg
      541 agcgcagaag tggtcctgca actttatccg cctccatcca gtctattaat tgttgccggg
      601 aagctagagt aagtagttcg ccagttaata gtttgcgcaa cgttgttgcc attgctacag
      661 gcatcgtggt gtcacgctcg tcgtttggta tggcttcatt cagctccggt tcccaacgat
      721 caaggcgagt tacatgatcc cccatgttgt gcaaaaaagc ggttagctcc ttcggtcctc
      781 cgatcgttgt cagaagtaag ttggccgcag tgttatcact catggttatg gcagcactgc
      841 ataattctct tactgtcatg ccatccgtaa gatgcttttc tgtgactggt gagtactcaa
      901 ccaagtcatt ctgagaatag tgtatgcggc gaccgagttg ctcttgcccg gcgtcaatac
      961 gggataatac cgcgccacat agcagaactt taaaagtgct catcattgga aaacgttctt
     1021 cggggcgaaa actctcaagg atcttaccgc tgttgagatc cagttcgatg taacccactc
     1081 gtgcacccaa ctgatcttca gcatctttta ctttcaccag cgtttctggg tgagcaaaaa
     1141 caggaaggca aaatgccgca aaaaagggaa taagggcgac acggaaatgt tgaatactca
     1201 tactcttcct ttttcaatat tattgaagca tttatcaggg ttattgtctc atgagcggat
     1261 acatatttga atgtatttag aaaaataaac aaataggggt tccgcgcaca tttccccgaa
     1321 aagtgccacc tgtcatgacc aaaatccctt aacgtgagtt ttcgttccac tgagcgtcag
     1381 accccgtaga aaagatcaaa ggatcttctt gagatccttt ttttctgcgc gtaatctgct
     1441 gcttgcaaac aaaaaaacca ccgctaccag cggtggtttg tttgccggat caagagctac
     1501 caactctttt tccgaaggta actggcttca gcagagcgca gataccaaat actgttcttc
     1561 tagtgtagcc gtagttaggc caccacttca agaactctgt agcaccgcct acatacctcg
     1621 ctctgctaat cctgttacca gtggctgctg ccagtggcga taagtcgtgt cttaccgggt
     1681 tggactcaag acgatagtta ccggataagg cgcagcggtc gggctgaacg gggggttcgt
     1741 gcacacagcc cagcttggag cgaacgacct acaccgaact gagataccta cagcgtgagc
     1801 tatgagaaag cgccacgctt cccgaaggga gaaaggcgga caggtatccg gtaagcggca
     1861 gggtcggaac aggagagcgc acgagggagc ttccaggggg aaacgcctgg tatctttata
     1921 gtcctgtcgg gtttcgccac ctctgacttg agcgtcgatt tttgtgatgc tcgtcagggg
     1981 ggcggagcct atggaaaaac gccagcaacg cggccttttt acggttcctg gccttttgct
     2041 ggccttttgc tcacatgttc tttcctgcgt tatcccctga ttctgtggat aaccgtgcgg
     2101 ccgcccctga attcgcatct agatggtaga gccacaaaca gccggtacaa gcaacgatct
     2161 ccaggaccat ctgaatcatg cgcggatgac acgaactcac gacggcgatc acagacatta
     2221 acccacagta cagacactgc gacaacgtgg caattcgtcg caatacaacg tctttgaaaa
     2281 gataatgtat gattatgctt tcactcatat ttatacagaa acttgatgtt ttctttcgag
     2341 tatatacaag gttattacat gtacgtttga agtacaactc tagattttgt agtgccctct
     2401 tgggctagcg gtaaaggtgc gcattttttc acaccctaca atgttctgtt caaaagattt
     2461 tggtcaaacg ctgtagaagt gaaagttggt gcgcatgttt cggcgttcga aacttctccg
     2521 cagtgaaaga taaatgatcA ATTTCTACTA AGTGTAGATC AGCCACATCT ACAGGATGTT
     2581 GAttttTTTG TTTTTTATGT CTacgaacgg ggtcatcacg gctcatcatg cgccaaacaa
     2641 atgtgtgcaa tacacgctcg gatgactgca tgatgaccgc actgactggg gacagcagat
     2701 ccacctaagc ctgtgagaga agcagacacc cgacagatca aggcagttaa ctagtgcact
     2761 gcagtacagt ttagcttgcc tcgtccccgc cgggtcaccc ggccagcgac atggaggccc
     2821 agaataccct ccttgacagt cttgacgtgc gcagctcagg ggcatgatgt gactgtcgcc
     2881 cgtacattta gcccatacat ccccatgtat aatcatttgc atccatacat tttgatggcc
     2941 gcacggcgcg aagcaaaaat tacggctcct cgctccagac ctgcgagcag ggaaacgctc
     3001 ccctcacaga cgcgttgaat tgtccccacg ccgcgcccct gtagagaaat ataaaaggtt
     3061 aggatttgcc actgaggttc ttctttcata tacttccttt taaaatcttg ctaggataca
     3121 gttctcacat cacatccgaa cataaacaaa aatgggtact accttagatg atacagccta
     3181 cagatacaga acatcagtcc ctggtgatgc tgaagcaatt gaggctttag acggttcatt
     3241 caccaccgac accgtcttta gagtaaccgc caccggtgat ggatttacct taagagaagt
     3301 cccagtcgac cctccattaa ctaaagtctt tccagatgat gaatctgatg acgaaagcga
     3361 cgacggagaa gatggtgacc cagattcaag aactttcgta gcatacggtg atgacggtga
     3421 tttggctggt tttgtagtcg tttcttattc aggttggaat agaaggttga ccgttgaaga
     3481 tatagaagtc gccccagagc atagaggtca tggtgtagga agagctttga tgggtttggc
     3541 tacagaattt gcaagagaga gaggagccgg tcatttatgg ttagaagtta ctaatgttaa
     3601 cgcccctgct atccatgctt atagaagaat gggtttcaca ttatgtggtt tagatactgc
     3661 tttatatgat ggaacagcat ctgacggtga acaggccttg tatatgtcta tgccttgccc
     3721 ttaaagtaac tgacaataaa aagattcttg ttttcaagaa cttgtcattt gtatagtttt
     3781 tttatattgt agttgttcta ttttaatcaa atgttagcgt gatttatatt ttttttcgcc
     3841 tcgacatcat ctgcccagat gcgaagttaa gtgcgcagaa agtaatatca tgcgtcaatc
     3901 gtatgtgaat gctggtcgct atactggagt aacgaagcat ctgtgcttca ttttgtagaa
     3961 caaaaatgca acgcgagagc gctaattttt caaacaaaga atctgagctg catttttaca
     4021 gaacagaaat gcaacgcgaa agcgctattt taccaacgaa gaatctgtgc ttcatttttg
     4081 taaaacaaaa atgcaacgcg agagcgctaa tttttcaaac aaagaatctg agctgcattt
     4141 ttacagaaca gaaatgcaac gcgagagcgc tattttacca acaaagaatc tatacttctt
     4201 ttttgttcta caaaaatgca tcccgagagc gctatttttc taacaaagca tcttagatta
     4261 ctttttttct cctttgtgcg ctctataatg cagtctcttg ataacttttt gcactgtagg
     4321 tccgttaagg ttagaagaag gctactttgg tgtctatttt ctcttccata aaaaaagcct
     4381 gactccactt cccgcgttta ctgattacta gcgaagctgc gggtgcattt tttcaagata
     4441 aaggcatccc cgattatatt ctataccgat gtggattgcg catactttgt gaacagaaag
     4501 tgatagcgtt gatgattctt cattggtcag aaaattatga acggtttctt ctattttgtc
     4561 tctatatact acgtatagga aatgtttaca ttttcgtatt gttttcgatt cactctatga
     4621 atagttctta ctacaatttt tttgtctaaa gagtaatact agagataaac ataaaaaatg
     4681 tagaggtcga gtttaga
//
