# Supplementary material for: Establishing Probiotic Saccharomyces boulardii as a Model Organism for Synthesis and Delivery of Biomolecules
Source: bioRxiv preprint, doi:10.1101/2020.01.22.915389, version 1 (2020-01-23)
Supplement: Supplementary File 1 - Plasmids [file 915389_file03.zip › Supplementary File S1 - Plasmids/ISA344 INT 4 gRNA for LbCas12a SNR52 2 ColE1 AmpR NatR.gb]

LOCUS       ISA344_INT_4,_gRNA_for_ 4697 bp ds-DNA     circular     21-JAN-2020
DEFINITION  .
FEATURES             Location/Qualifiers
     CDS             3152..3724
                     /label="NAT (Nourseothricin Acetyltransferase)"
                     /ApEinfo_revcolor=#d59687
                     /ApEinfo_fwdcolor=#d59687
     rep_origin      197..234
                     /label="FRT site"
                     /ApEinfo_revcolor=#b4abac
                     /ApEinfo_fwdcolor=#b4abac
     promoter        2773..3149
                     /label="AgTEF Promoter"
                     /ApEinfo_revcolor=#b4abac
                     /ApEinfo_fwdcolor=#b4abac
     rep_origin      join(3931..4697,1..196)
                     /label="2micron"
                     /ApEinfo_revcolor=#d6b295
                     /ApEinfo_fwdcolor=#d6b295
     misc_feature    2540..2559
                     /label="LbCpf1 directed repeat"
                     /ApEinfo_revcolor=#c7b0e3
                     /ApEinfo_fwdcolor=#c7b0e3
     misc_feature    2124..2266
                     /label="ConS"
                     /ApEinfo_revcolor=#ffef86
                     /ApEinfo_fwdcolor=#ffef86
     misc_feature    2583..2602
                     /label="SUP4 3' Terminator"
                     /ApEinfo_revcolor=#ffef86
                     /ApEinfo_fwdcolor=#ffef86
     terminator      complement(247..343)
                     /label="AmpR Terminator"
                     /ApEinfo_revcolor=#f58a5e
                     /ApEinfo_fwdcolor=#f58a5e
     rep_origin      complement(1333..2096)
                     /label="ColE1"
                     /ApEinfo_revcolor=#7f7f7f
                     /ApEinfo_fwdcolor=#7f7f7f
     promoter        complement(1202..1332)
                     /label="AmpR Promoter"
                     /ApEinfo_revcolor=#f58a5e
                     /ApEinfo_fwdcolor=#f58a5e
     terminator      3725..3926
                     /label="AgTEF Terminator"
                     /ApEinfo_revcolor=#b4abac
                     /ApEinfo_fwdcolor=#b4abac
     CDS             complement(344..1201)
                     /label="AmpR"
                     /ApEinfo_revcolor=#9f4240
                     /ApEinfo_fwdcolor=#9f4240
     misc_feature    2271..2539
                     /label="SNR52 RNA pol3"
                     /ApEinfo_revcolor=#c6c9d1
                     /ApEinfo_fwdcolor=#c6c9d1
     misc_feature    2607..2749
                     /label="Con1"
                     /ApEinfo_revcolor=#ffef86
                     /ApEinfo_fwdcolor=#ffef86
     misc_feature    2560..2582
                     /label="INT9 LbCpf1 crRNA3"
                     /ApEinfo_revcolor=#faac61
                     /ApEinfo_fwdcolor=#faac61
ORIGIN
        1 tgcaagttca aggagcgaaa ggtggatggg taggttatat agggatatag cacagagata
       61 tatagcaaag agatactttt gagcaatgtt tgtggaagcg gtattcgcaa tattttagta
      121 gctcgttaca gtccggtgcg tttttggttt tttgaaagtg cgtcatcaga gcgcttttgg
      181 ttttcaaaag cgctctgaag ttcctatact ttctagctag agaataggaa cttcccgagc
      241 ggccgcgatt atcaaaaagg atcttcacct agatcctttt aaattaaaaa tgaagtttta
      301 aatcaatcta aagtatatat gagtaaactt ggtctgacag ttaccaatgc ttaatcagtg
      361 aggcacctat ctcagcgatc tgtctatttc gttcatccat agttgcctga ctccccgtcg
      421 tgtagataac tacgatacgg gagggcttac catctggccc cagtgctgca atgataccgc
      481 gggacccacg ctcaccggct ccagatttat cagcaataaa ccagccagcc ggaagggccg
      541 agcgcagaag tggtcctgca actttatccg cctccatcca gtctattaat tgttgccggg
      601 aagctagagt aagtagttcg ccagttaata gtttgcgcaa cgttgttgcc attgctacag
      661 gcatcgtggt gtcacgctcg tcgtttggta tggcttcatt cagctccggt tcccaacgat
      721 caaggcgagt tacatgatcc cccatgttgt gcaaaaaagc ggttagctcc ttcggtcctc
      781 cgatcgttgt cagaagtaag ttggccgcag tgttatcact catggttatg gcagcactgc
      841 ataattctct tactgtcatg ccatccgtaa gatgcttttc tgtgactggt gagtactcaa
      901 ccaagtcatt ctgagaatag tgtatgcggc gaccgagttg ctcttgcccg gcgtcaatac
      961 gggataatac cgcgccacat agcagaactt taaaagtgct catcattgga aaacgttctt
     1021 cggggcgaaa actctcaagg atcttaccgc tgttgagatc cagttcgatg taacccactc
     1081 gtgcacccaa ctgatcttca gcatctttta ctttcaccag cgtttctggg tgagcaaaaa
     1141 caggaaggca aaatgccgca aaaaagggaa taagggcgac acggaaatgt tgaatactca
     1201 tactcttcct ttttcaatat tattgaagca tttatcaggg ttattgtctc atgagcggat
     1261 acatatttga atgtatttag aaaaataaac aaataggggt tccgcgcaca tttccccgaa
     1321 aagtgccacc tgtcatgacc aaaatccctt aacgtgagtt ttcgttccac tgagcgtcag
     1381 accccgtaga aaagatcaaa ggatcttctt gagatccttt ttttctgcgc gtaatctgct
     1441 gcttgcaaac aaaaaaacca ccgctaccag cggtggtttg tttgccggat caagagctac
     1501 caactctttt tccgaaggta actggcttca gcagagcgca gataccaaat actgttcttc
     1561 tagtgtagcc gtagttaggc caccacttca agaactctgt agcaccgcct acatacctcg
     1621 ctctgctaat cctgttacca gtggctgctg ccagtggcga taagtcgtgt cttaccgggt
     1681 tggactcaag acgatagtta ccggataagg cgcagcggtc gggctgaacg gggggttcgt
     1741 gcacacagcc cagcttggag cgaacgacct acaccgaact gagataccta cagcgtgagc
     1801 tatgagaaag cgccacgctt cccgaaggga gaaaggcgga caggtatccg gtaagcggca
     1861 gggtcggaac aggagagcgc acgagggagc ttccaggggg aaacgcctgg tatctttata
     1921 gtcctgtcgg gtttcgccac ctctgacttg agcgtcgatt tttgtgatgc tcgtcagggg
     1981 ggcggagcct atggaaaaac gccagcaacg cggccttttt acggttcctg gccttttgct
     2041 ggccttttgc tcacatgttc tttcctgcgt tatcccctga ttctgtggat aaccgtgcgg
     2101 ccgcccctga attcgcatct agatggtaga gccacaaaca gccggtacaa gcaacgatct
     2161 ccaggaccat ctgaatcatg cgcggatgac acgaactcac gacggcgatc acagacatta
     2221 acccacagta cagacactgc gacaacgtgg caattcgtcg caatacaacg tctttgaaaa
     2281 gataatgtat gattatgctt tcactcatat ttatacagaa acttgatgtt ttctttcgag
     2341 tatatacaag gttattacat gtacgtttga agtacaactc tagattttgt agtgccctct
     2401 tgggctagcg gtaaaggtgc gcattttttc acaccctaca atgttctgtt caaaagattt
     2461 tggtcaaacg ctgtagaagt gaaagttggt gcgcatgttt cggcgttcga aacttctccg
     2521 cagtgaaaga taaatgatcA ATTTCTACTA AGTGTAGATC CGGAAAAGCT AAGAGTTTTC
     2581 TGttttTTTG TTTTTTATGT CTacgaacgg ggtcatcacg gctcatcatg cgccaaacaa
     2641 atgtgtgcaa tacacgctcg gatgactgca tgatgaccgc actgactggg gacagcagat
     2701 ccacctaagc ctgtgagaga agcagacacc cgacagatca aggcagttaa ctagtgcact
     2761 gcagtacagt ttagcttgcc tcgtccccgc cgggtcaccc ggccagcgac atggaggccc
     2821 agaataccct ccttgacagt cttgacgtgc gcagctcagg ggcatgatgt gactgtcgcc
     2881 cgtacattta gcccatacat ccccatgtat aatcatttgc atccatacat tttgatggcc
     2941 gcacggcgcg aagcaaaaat tacggctcct cgctccagac ctgcgagcag ggaaacgctc
     3001 ccctcacaga cgcgttgaat tgtccccacg ccgcgcccct gtagagaaat ataaaaggtt
     3061 aggatttgcc actgaggttc ttctttcata tacttccttt taaaatcttg ctaggataca
     3121 gttctcacat cacatccgaa cataaacaaa aatgggtact accttagatg atacagccta
     3181 cagatacaga acatcagtcc ctggtgatgc tgaagcaatt gaggctttag acggttcatt
     3241 caccaccgac accgtcttta gagtaaccgc caccggtgat ggatttacct taagagaagt
     3301 cccagtcgac cctccattaa ctaaagtctt tccagatgat gaatctgatg acgaaagcga
     3361 cgacggagaa gatggtgacc cagattcaag aactttcgta gcatacggtg atgacggtga
     3421 tttggctggt tttgtagtcg tttcttattc aggttggaat agaaggttga ccgttgaaga
     3481 tatagaagtc gccccagagc atagaggtca tggtgtagga agagctttga tgggtttggc
     3541 tacagaattt gcaagagaga gaggagccgg tcatttatgg ttagaagtta ctaatgttaa
     3601 cgcccctgct atccatgctt atagaagaat gggtttcaca ttatgtggtt tagatactgc
     3661 tttatatgat ggaacagcat ctgacggtga acaggccttg tatatgtcta tgccttgccc
     3721 ttaaagtaac tgacaataaa aagattcttg ttttcaagaa cttgtcattt gtatagtttt
     3781 tttatattgt agttgttcta ttttaatcaa atgttagcgt gatttatatt ttttttcgcc
     3841 tcgacatcat ctgcccagat gcgaagttaa gtgcgcagaa agtaatatca tgcgtcaatc
     3901 gtatgtgaat gctggtcgct atactggagt aacgaagcat ctgtgcttca ttttgtagaa
     3961 caaaaatgca acgcgagagc gctaattttt caaacaaaga atctgagctg catttttaca
     4021 gaacagaaat gcaacgcgaa agcgctattt taccaacgaa gaatctgtgc ttcatttttg
     4081 taaaacaaaa atgcaacgcg agagcgctaa tttttcaaac aaagaatctg agctgcattt
     4141 ttacagaaca gaaatgcaac gcgagagcgc tattttacca acaaagaatc tatacttctt
     4201 ttttgttcta caaaaatgca tcccgagagc gctatttttc taacaaagca tcttagatta
     4261 ctttttttct cctttgtgcg ctctataatg cagtctcttg ataacttttt gcactgtagg
     4321 tccgttaagg ttagaagaag gctactttgg tgtctatttt ctcttccata aaaaaagcct
     4381 gactccactt cccgcgttta ctgattacta gcgaagctgc gggtgcattt tttcaagata
     4441 aaggcatccc cgattatatt ctataccgat gtggattgcg catactttgt gaacagaaag
     4501 tgatagcgtt gatgattctt cattggtcag aaaattatga acggtttctt ctattttgtc
     4561 tctatatact acgtatagga aatgtttaca ttttcgtatt gttttcgatt cactctatga
     4621 atagttctta ctacaatttt tttgtctaaa gagtaatact agagataaac ataaaaaatg
     4681 tagaggtcga gtttaga
//
