# Supplementary material for: Establishing Probiotic Saccharomyces boulardii as a Model Organism for Synthesis and Delivery of Biomolecules
Source: bioRxiv preprint, doi:10.1101/2020.01.22.915389, version 1 (2020-01-23)
Supplement: Supplementary File 1 - Plasmids [file 915389_file03.zip › Supplementary File S1 - Plasmids/ISA345 INT 5 gRNA for LbCas12a SNR52 2 ColE1 AmpR NatR.gb]

LOCUS       ISA345_INT_5,_gRNA_for_ 4697 bp ds-DNA     circular     21-JAN-2020
DEFINITION  .
FEATURES             Location/Qualifiers
     terminator      complement(1278..1374)
                     /label="AmpR Terminator"
                     /ApEinfo_revcolor=#f58a5e
                     /ApEinfo_fwdcolor=#f58a5e
     promoter        3804..4180
                     /label="AgTEF Promoter"
                     /ApEinfo_revcolor=#b4abac
                     /ApEinfo_fwdcolor=#b4abac
     rep_origin      1228..1265
                     /label="FRT site"
                     /ApEinfo_revcolor=#b4abac
                     /ApEinfo_fwdcolor=#b4abac
     CDS             complement(1375..2232)
                     /label="AmpR"
                     /ApEinfo_revcolor=#9f4240
                     /ApEinfo_fwdcolor=#9f4240
     terminator      59..260
                     /label="AgTEF Terminator"
                     /ApEinfo_revcolor=#b4abac
                     /ApEinfo_fwdcolor=#b4abac
     promoter        complement(2233..2363)
                     /label="AmpR Promoter"
                     /ApEinfo_revcolor=#f58a5e
                     /ApEinfo_fwdcolor=#f58a5e
     misc_feature    3591..3613
                     /label="INT10 LbCpf1 crRNA2"
                     /ApEinfo_revcolor=#faac61
                     /ApEinfo_fwdcolor=#faac61
     misc_feature    3302..3570
                     /label="SNR52 RNA pol3"
                     /ApEinfo_revcolor=#c6c9d1
                     /ApEinfo_fwdcolor=#c6c9d1
     misc_feature    3638..3780
                     /label="Con1"
                     /ApEinfo_revcolor=#ffef86
                     /ApEinfo_fwdcolor=#ffef86
     misc_feature    3571..3590
                     /label="LbCpf1 directed repeat"
                     /ApEinfo_revcolor=#c7b0e3
                     /ApEinfo_fwdcolor=#c7b0e3
     CDS             join(4183..4697,1..58)
                     /label="NAT (Nourseothricin Acetyltransferase)"
                     /ApEinfo_revcolor=#d59687
                     /ApEinfo_fwdcolor=#d59687
     rep_origin      265..1227
                     /label="2micron"
                     /ApEinfo_revcolor=#d6b295
                     /ApEinfo_fwdcolor=#d6b295
     misc_feature    3614..3633
                     /label="SUP4 3' Terminator"
                     /ApEinfo_revcolor=#ffef86
                     /ApEinfo_fwdcolor=#ffef86
     misc_feature    3155..3297
                     /label="ConS"
                     /ApEinfo_revcolor=#ffef86
                     /ApEinfo_fwdcolor=#ffef86
     rep_origin      complement(2364..3127)
                     /label="ColE1"
                     /ApEinfo_revcolor=#7f7f7f
                     /ApEinfo_fwdcolor=#7f7f7f
ORIGIN
        1 tgatggaaca gcatctgacg gtgaacaggc cttgtatatg tctatgcctt gcccttaaag
       61 taactgacaa taaaaagatt cttgttttca agaacttgtc atttgtatag tttttttata
      121 ttgtagttgt tctattttaa tcaaatgtta gcgtgattta tatttttttt cgcctcgaca
      181 tcatctgccc agatgcgaag ttaagtgcgc agaaagtaat atcatgcgtc aatcgtatgt
      241 gaatgctggt cgctatactg gagtaacgaa gcatctgtgc ttcattttgt agaacaaaaa
      301 tgcaacgcga gagcgctaat ttttcaaaca aagaatctga gctgcatttt tacagaacag
      361 aaatgcaacg cgaaagcgct attttaccaa cgaagaatct gtgcttcatt tttgtaaaac
      421 aaaaatgcaa cgcgagagcg ctaatttttc aaacaaagaa tctgagctgc atttttacag
      481 aacagaaatg caacgcgaga gcgctatttt accaacaaag aatctatact tcttttttgt
      541 tctacaaaaa tgcatcccga gagcgctatt tttctaacaa agcatcttag attacttttt
      601 ttctcctttg tgcgctctat aatgcagtct cttgataact ttttgcactg taggtccgtt
      661 aaggttagaa gaaggctact ttggtgtcta ttttctcttc cataaaaaaa gcctgactcc
      721 acttcccgcg tttactgatt actagcgaag ctgcgggtgc attttttcaa gataaaggca
      781 tccccgatta tattctatac cgatgtggat tgcgcatact ttgtgaacag aaagtgatag
      841 cgttgatgat tcttcattgg tcagaaaatt atgaacggtt tcttctattt tgtctctata
      901 tactacgtat aggaaatgtt tacattttcg tattgttttc gattcactct atgaatagtt
      961 cttactacaa tttttttgtc taaagagtaa tactagagat aaacataaaa aatgtagagg
     1021 tcgagtttag atgcaagttc aaggagcgaa aggtggatgg gtaggttata tagggatata
     1081 gcacagagat atatagcaaa gagatacttt tgagcaatgt ttgtggaagc ggtattcgca
     1141 atattttagt agctcgttac agtccggtgc gtttttggtt ttttgaaagt gcgtcatcag
     1201 agcgcttttg gttttcaaaa gcgctctgaa gttcctatac tttctagcta gagaatagga
     1261 acttcccgag cggccgcgat tatcaaaaag gatcttcacc tagatccttt taaattaaaa
     1321 atgaagtttt aaatcaatct aaagtatata tgagtaaact tggtctgaca gttaccaatg
     1381 cttaatcagt gaggcaccta tctcagcgat ctgtctattt cgttcatcca tagttgcctg
     1441 actccccgtc gtgtagataa ctacgatacg ggagggctta ccatctggcc ccagtgctgc
     1501 aatgataccg cgggacccac gctcaccggc tccagattta tcagcaataa accagccagc
     1561 cggaagggcc gagcgcagaa gtggtcctgc aactttatcc gcctccatcc agtctattaa
     1621 ttgttgccgg gaagctagag taagtagttc gccagttaat agtttgcgca acgttgttgc
     1681 cattgctaca ggcatcgtgg tgtcacgctc gtcgtttggt atggcttcat tcagctccgg
     1741 ttcccaacga tcaaggcgag ttacatgatc ccccatgttg tgcaaaaaag cggttagctc
     1801 cttcggtcct ccgatcgttg tcagaagtaa gttggccgca gtgttatcac tcatggttat
     1861 ggcagcactg cataattctc ttactgtcat gccatccgta agatgctttt ctgtgactgg
     1921 tgagtactca accaagtcat tctgagaata gtgtatgcgg cgaccgagtt gctcttgccc
     1981 ggcgtcaata cgggataata ccgcgccaca tagcagaact ttaaaagtgc tcatcattgg
     2041 aaaacgttct tcggggcgaa aactctcaag gatcttaccg ctgttgagat ccagttcgat
     2101 gtaacccact cgtgcaccca actgatcttc agcatctttt actttcacca gcgtttctgg
     2161 gtgagcaaaa acaggaaggc aaaatgccgc aaaaaaggga ataagggcga cacggaaatg
     2221 ttgaatactc atactcttcc tttttcaata ttattgaagc atttatcagg gttattgtct
     2281 catgagcgga tacatatttg aatgtattta gaaaaataaa caaatagggg ttccgcgcac
     2341 atttccccga aaagtgccac ctgtcatgac caaaatccct taacgtgagt tttcgttcca
     2401 ctgagcgtca gaccccgtag aaaagatcaa aggatcttct tgagatcctt tttttctgcg
     2461 cgtaatctgc tgcttgcaaa caaaaaaacc accgctacca gcggtggttt gtttgccgga
     2521 tcaagagcta ccaactcttt ttccgaaggt aactggcttc agcagagcgc agataccaaa
     2581 tactgttctt ctagtgtagc cgtagttagg ccaccacttc aagaactctg tagcaccgcc
     2641 tacatacctc gctctgctaa tcctgttacc agtggctgct gccagtggcg ataagtcgtg
     2701 tcttaccggg ttggactcaa gacgatagtt accggataag gcgcagcggt cgggctgaac
     2761 ggggggttcg tgcacacagc ccagcttgga gcgaacgacc tacaccgaac tgagatacct
     2821 acagcgtgag ctatgagaaa gcgccacgct tcccgaaggg agaaaggcgg acaggtatcc
     2881 ggtaagcggc agggtcggaa caggagagcg cacgagggag cttccagggg gaaacgcctg
     2941 gtatctttat agtcctgtcg ggtttcgcca cctctgactt gagcgtcgat ttttgtgatg
     3001 ctcgtcaggg gggcggagcc tatggaaaaa cgccagcaac gcggcctttt tacggttcct
     3061 ggccttttgc tggccttttg ctcacatgtt ctttcctgcg ttatcccctg attctgtgga
     3121 taaccgtgcg gccgcccctg aattcgcatc tagatggtag agccacaaac agccggtaca
     3181 agcaacgatc tccaggacca tctgaatcat gcgcggatga cacgaactca cgacggcgat
     3241 cacagacatt aacccacagt acagacactg cgacaacgtg gcaattcgtc gcaatacaac
     3301 gtctttgaaa agataatgta tgattatgct ttcactcata tttatacaga aacttgatgt
     3361 tttctttcga gtatatacaa ggttattaca tgtacgtttg aagtacaact ctagattttg
     3421 tagtgccctc ttgggctagc ggtaaaggtg cgcatttttt cacaccctac aatgttctgt
     3481 tcaaaagatt ttggtcaaac gctgtagaag tgaaagttgg tgcgcatgtt tcggcgttcg
     3541 aaacttctcc gcagtgaaag ataaatgatc AATTTCTACT AAGTGTAGAT ACGTTTCCTT
     3601 TTGCAATAGG TACttttTTT GTTTTTTATG TCTacgaacg gggtcatcac ggctcatcat
     3661 gcgccaaaca aatgtgtgca atacacgctc ggatgactgc atgatgaccg cactgactgg
     3721 ggacagcaga tccacctaag cctgtgagag aagcagacac ccgacagatc aaggcagtta
     3781 actagtgcac tgcagtacag tttagcttgc ctcgtccccg ccgggtcacc cggccagcga
     3841 catggaggcc cagaataccc tccttgacag tcttgacgtg cgcagctcag gggcatgatg
     3901 tgactgtcgc ccgtacattt agcccataca tccccatgta taatcatttg catccataca
     3961 ttttgatggc cgcacggcgc gaagcaaaaa ttacggctcc tcgctccaga cctgcgagca
     4021 gggaaacgct cccctcacag acgcgttgaa ttgtccccac gccgcgcccc tgtagagaaa
     4081 tataaaaggt taggatttgc cactgaggtt cttctttcat atacttcctt ttaaaatctt
     4141 gctaggatac agttctcaca tcacatccga acataaacaa aaatgggtac taccttagat
     4201 gatacagcct acagatacag aacatcagtc cctggtgatg ctgaagcaat tgaggcttta
     4261 gacggttcat tcaccaccga caccgtcttt agagtaaccg ccaccggtga tggatttacc
     4321 ttaagagaag tcccagtcga ccctccatta actaaagtct ttccagatga tgaatctgat
     4381 gacgaaagcg acgacggaga agatggtgac ccagattcaa gaactttcgt agcatacggt
     4441 gatgacggtg atttggctgg ttttgtagtc gtttcttatt caggttggaa tagaaggttg
     4501 accgttgaag atatagaagt cgccccagag catagaggtc atggtgtagg aagagctttg
     4561 atgggtttgg ctacagaatt tgcaagagag agaggagccg gtcatttatg gttagaagtt
     4621 actaatgtta acgcccctgc tatccatgct tatagaagaa tgggtttcac attatgtggt
     4681 ttagatactg ctttata
//
