# Supplementary material for: Establishing Probiotic Saccharomyces boulardii as a Model Organism for Synthesis and Delivery of Biomolecules
Source: bioRxiv preprint, doi:10.1101/2020.01.22.915389, version 1 (2020-01-23)
Supplement: Supplementary File 1 - Plasmids [file 915389_file03.zip › Supplementary File S1 - Plasmids/ISA346 INT 5 gRNA for LbCas12a SNR52 2 ColE1 AmpR NatR.gb]

LOCUS       ISA346_INT_5,_gRNA_for_ 4697 bp ds-DNA     circular     21-JAN-2020
DEFINITION  .
FEATURES             Location/Qualifiers
     CDS             complement(1375..2232)
                     /label="AmpR"
                     /ApEinfo_revcolor=#9f4240
                     /ApEinfo_fwdcolor=#9f4240
     terminator      59..260
                     /label="AgTEF Terminator"
                     /ApEinfo_revcolor=#b4abac
                     /ApEinfo_fwdcolor=#b4abac
     misc_feature    3571..3590
                     /label="LbCpf1 directed repeat"
                     /ApEinfo_revcolor=#c7b0e3
                     /ApEinfo_fwdcolor=#c7b0e3
     misc_feature    3591..3613
                     /label="INT10 LbCpf1 crRNA3"
                     /ApEinfo_revcolor=#d6b295
                     /ApEinfo_fwdcolor=#d6b295
     rep_origin      complement(2364..3127)
                     /label="ColE1"
                     /ApEinfo_revcolor=#7f7f7f
                     /ApEinfo_fwdcolor=#7f7f7f
     promoter        3804..4180
                     /label="AgTEF Promoter"
                     /ApEinfo_revcolor=#b4abac
                     /ApEinfo_fwdcolor=#b4abac
     promoter        complement(2233..2363)
                     /label="AmpR Promoter"
                     /ApEinfo_revcolor=#f58a5e
                     /ApEinfo_fwdcolor=#f58a5e
     misc_feature    3302..3570
                     /label="SNR52 RNA pol3"
                     /ApEinfo_revcolor=#c6c9d1
                     /ApEinfo_fwdcolor=#c6c9d1
     misc_feature    3638..3780
                     /label="Con1"
                     /ApEinfo_revcolor=#ffef86
                     /ApEinfo_fwdcolor=#ffef86
     terminator      complement(1278..1374)
                     /label="AmpR Terminator"
                     /ApEinfo_revcolor=#f58a5e
                     /ApEinfo_fwdcolor=#f58a5e
     rep_origin      1228..1265
                     /label="FRT site"
                     /ApEinfo_revcolor=#b4abac
                     /ApEinfo_fwdcolor=#b4abac
     misc_feature    3614..3633
                     /label="SUP4 3' Terminator"
                     /ApEinfo_revcolor=#ffef86
                     /ApEinfo_fwdcolor=#ffef86
     misc_feature    3155..3297
                     /label="ConS"
                     /ApEinfo_revcolor=#ffef86
                     /ApEinfo_fwdcolor=#ffef86
     rep_origin      265..1227
                     /label="2micron"
                     /ApEinfo_revcolor=#d6b295
                     /ApEinfo_fwdcolor=#d6b295
     CDS             join(4183..4697,1..58)
                     /label="NAT (Nourseothricin Acetyltransferase)"
                     /ApEinfo_revcolor=#d59687
                     /ApEinfo_fwdcolor=#d59687
ORIGIN
        1 tgatggaaca gcatctgacg gtgaacaggc cttgtatatg tctatgcctt gcccttaaag
       61 taactgacaa taaaaagatt cttgttttca agaacttgtc atttgtatag tttttttata
      121 ttgtagttgt tctattttaa tcaaatgtta gcgtgattta tatttttttt cgcctcgaca
      181 tcatctgccc agatgcgaag ttaagtgcgc agaaagtaat atcatgcgtc aatcgtatgt
      241 gaatgctggt cgctatactg gagtaacgaa gcatctgtgc ttcattttgt agaacaaaaa
      301 tgcaacgcga gagcgctaat ttttcaaaca aagaatctga gctgcatttt tacagaacag
      361 aaatgcaacg cgaaagcgct attttaccaa cgaagaatct gtgcttcatt tttgtaaaac
      421 aaaaatgcaa cgcgagagcg ctaatttttc aaacaaagaa tctgagctgc atttttacag
      481 aacagaaatg caacgcgaga gcgctatttt accaacaaag aatctatact tcttttttgt
      541 tctacaaaaa tgcatcccga gagcgctatt tttctaacaa agcatcttag attacttttt
      601 ttctcctttg tgcgctctat aatgcagtct cttgataact ttttgcactg taggtccgtt
      661 aaggttagaa gaaggctact ttggtgtcta ttttctcttc cataaaaaaa gcctgactcc
      721 acttcccgcg tttactgatt actagcgaag ctgcgggtgc attttttcaa gataaaggca
      781 tccccgatta tattctatac cgatgtggat tgcgcatact ttgtgaacag aaagtgatag
      841 cgttgatgat tcttcattgg tcagaaaatt atgaacggtt tcttctattt tgtctctata
      901 tactacgtat aggaaatgtt tacattttcg tattgttttc gattcactct atgaatagtt
      961 cttactacaa tttttttgtc taaagagtaa tactagagat aaacataaaa aatgtagagg
     1021 tcgagtttag atgcaagttc aaggagcgaa aggtggatgg gtaggttata tagggatata
     1081 gcacagagat atatagcaaa gagatacttt tgagcaatgt ttgtggaagc ggtattcgca
     1141 atattttagt agctcgttac agtccggtgc gtttttggtt ttttgaaagt gcgtcatcag
     1201 agcgcttttg gttttcaaaa gcgctctgaa gttcctatac tttctagcta gagaatagga
     1261 acttcccgag cggccgcgat tatcaaaaag gatcttcacc tagatccttt taaattaaaa
     1321 atgaagtttt aaatcaatct aaagtatata tgagtaaact tggtctgaca gttaccaatg
     1381 cttaatcagt gaggcaccta tctcagcgat ctgtctattt cgttcatcca tagttgcctg
     1441 actccccgtc gtgtagataa ctacgatacg ggagggctta ccatctggcc ccagtgctgc
     1501 aatgataccg cgggacccac gctcaccggc tccagattta tcagcaataa accagccagc
     1561 cggaagggcc gagcgcagaa gtggtcctgc aactttatcc gcctccatcc agtctattaa
     1621 ttgttgccgg gaagctagag taagtagttc gccagttaat agtttgcgca acgttgttgc
     1681 cattgctaca ggcatcgtgg tgtcacgctc gtcgtttggt atggcttcat tcagctccgg
     1741 ttcccaacga tcaaggcgag ttacatgatc ccccatgttg tgcaaaaaag cggttagctc
     1801 cttcggtcct ccgatcgttg tcagaagtaa gttggccgca gtgttatcac tcatggttat
     1861 ggcagcactg cataattctc ttactgtcat gccatccgta agatgctttt ctgtgactgg
     1921 tgagtactca accaagtcat tctgagaata gtgtatgcgg cgaccgagtt gctcttgccc
     1981 ggcgtcaata cgggataata ccgcgccaca tagcagaact ttaaaagtgc tcatcattgg
     2041 aaaacgttct tcggggcgaa aactctcaag gatcttaccg ctgttgagat ccagttcgat
     2101 gtaacccact cgtgcaccca actgatcttc agcatctttt actttcacca gcgtttctgg
     2161 gtgagcaaaa acaggaaggc aaaatgccgc aaaaaaggga ataagggcga cacggaaatg
     2221 ttgaatactc atactcttcc tttttcaata ttattgaagc atttatcagg gttattgtct
     2281 catgagcgga tacatatttg aatgtattta gaaaaataaa caaatagggg ttccgcgcac
     2341 atttccccga aaagtgccac ctgtcatgac caaaatccct taacgtgagt tttcgttcca
     2401 ctgagcgtca gaccccgtag aaaagatcaa aggatcttct tgagatcctt tttttctgcg
     2461 cgtaatctgc tgcttgcaaa caaaaaaacc accgctacca gcggtggttt gtttgccgga
     2521 tcaagagcta ccaactcttt ttccgaaggt aactggcttc agcagagcgc agataccaaa
     2581 tactgttctt ctagtgtagc cgtagttagg ccaccacttc aagaactctg tagcaccgcc
     2641 tacatacctc gctctgctaa tcctgttacc agtggctgct gccagtggcg ataagtcgtg
     2701 tcttaccggg ttggactcaa gacgatagtt accggataag gcgcagcggt cgggctgaac
     2761 ggggggttcg tgcacacagc ccagcttgga gcgaacgacc tacaccgaac tgagatacct
     2821 acagcgtgag ctatgagaaa gcgccacgct tcccgaaggg agaaaggcgg acaggtatcc
     2881 ggtaagcggc agggtcggaa caggagagcg cacgagggag cttccagggg gaaacgcctg
     2941 gtatctttat agtcctgtcg ggtttcgcca cctctgactt gagcgtcgat ttttgtgatg
     3001 ctcgtcaggg gggcggagcc tatggaaaaa cgccagcaac gcggcctttt tacggttcct
     3061 ggccttttgc tggccttttg ctcacatgtt ctttcctgcg ttatcccctg attctgtgga
     3121 taaccgtgcg gccgcccctg aattcgcatc tagatggtag agccacaaac agccggtaca
     3181 agcaacgatc tccaggacca tctgaatcat gcgcggatga cacgaactca cgacggcgat
     3241 cacagacatt aacccacagt acagacactg cgacaacgtg gcaattcgtc gcaatacaac
     3301 gtctttgaaa agataatgta tgattatgct ttcactcata tttatacaga aacttgatgt
     3361 tttctttcga gtatatacaa ggttattaca tgtacgtttg aagtacaact ctagattttg
     3421 tagtgccctc ttgggctagc ggtaaaggtg cgcatttttt cacaccctac aatgttctgt
     3481 tcaaaagatt ttggtcaaac gctgtagaag tgaaagttgg tgcgcatgtt tcggcgttcg
     3541 aaacttctcc gcagtgaaag ataaatgatc AATTTCTACT AAGTGTAGAT GAATATATCT
     3601 CTCCAATACA GCGttttTTT GTTTTTTATG TCTacgaacg gggtcatcac ggctcatcat
     3661 gcgccaaaca aatgtgtgca atacacgctc ggatgactgc atgatgaccg cactgactgg
     3721 ggacagcaga tccacctaag cctgtgagag aagcagacac ccgacagatc aaggcagtta
     3781 actagtgcac tgcagtacag tttagcttgc ctcgtccccg ccgggtcacc cggccagcga
     3841 catggaggcc cagaataccc tccttgacag tcttgacgtg cgcagctcag gggcatgatg
     3901 tgactgtcgc ccgtacattt agcccataca tccccatgta taatcatttg catccataca
     3961 ttttgatggc cgcacggcgc gaagcaaaaa ttacggctcc tcgctccaga cctgcgagca
     4021 gggaaacgct cccctcacag acgcgttgaa ttgtccccac gccgcgcccc tgtagagaaa
     4081 tataaaaggt taggatttgc cactgaggtt cttctttcat atacttcctt ttaaaatctt
     4141 gctaggatac agttctcaca tcacatccga acataaacaa aaatgggtac taccttagat
     4201 gatacagcct acagatacag aacatcagtc cctggtgatg ctgaagcaat tgaggcttta
     4261 gacggttcat tcaccaccga caccgtcttt agagtaaccg ccaccggtga tggatttacc
     4321 ttaagagaag tcccagtcga ccctccatta actaaagtct ttccagatga tgaatctgat
     4381 gacgaaagcg acgacggaga agatggtgac ccagattcaa gaactttcgt agcatacggt
     4441 gatgacggtg atttggctgg ttttgtagtc gtttcttatt caggttggaa tagaaggttg
     4501 accgttgaag atatagaagt cgccccagag catagaggtc atggtgtagg aagagctttg
     4561 atgggtttgg ctacagaatt tgcaagagag agaggagccg gtcatttatg gttagaagtt
     4621 actaatgtta acgcccctgc tatccatgct tatagaagaa tgggtttcac attatgtggt
     4681 ttagatactg ctttata
//
