# Supplementary material for: Establishing Probiotic Saccharomyces boulardii as a Model Organism for Synthesis and Delivery of Biomolecules
Source: bioRxiv preprint, doi:10.1101/2020.01.22.915389, version 1 (2020-01-23)
Supplement: Supplementary File 1 - Plasmids [file 915389_file03.zip › Supplementary File S1 - Plasmids/ISA348 INT 4 AmpR ColE1 URA pRNR1 mRuby2 tTDH1.gb]

LOCUS       ISA348_INT_4,_AmpR,_Col 6043 bp ds-DNA     circular     21-JAN-2020
DEFINITION  .
FEATURES             Location/Qualifiers
     terminator      4511..4588
                     /label="URA3 Terminator"
                     /ApEinfo_revcolor=#faac61
                     /ApEinfo_fwdcolor=#faac61
     terminator      complement(5076..5172)
                     /label="AmpR Terminator"
                     /ApEinfo_revcolor=#f58a5e
                     /ApEinfo_fwdcolor=#f58a5e
     protein_bind    complement(1523..1528)
                     /label="BsmBI"
                     /ApEinfo_revcolor=#b1ff67
                     /ApEinfo_fwdcolor=#b1ff67
     CDS             complement(5173..6030)
                     /label="AmpR"
                     /ApEinfo_revcolor=#9f4240
                     /ApEinfo_fwdcolor=#9f4240
     misc_feature    3336..3478
                     /label="ConE"
                     /ApEinfo_revcolor=#ffef86
                     /ApEinfo_fwdcolor=#ffef86
     misc_feature    3486..3510
                     /label="ConE scar"
                     /ApEinfo_revcolor=#ffef86
                     /ApEinfo_fwdcolor=#ffef86
     protein_bind    complement(1518..1521)
                     /label="BsmBI"
                     /ApEinfo_revcolor=#b1ff67
                     /ApEinfo_fwdcolor=#b1ff67
     promoter        complement(join(6031..6043,1..118))
                     /label="AmpR Promoter"
                     /ApEinfo_revcolor=#f58a5e
                     /ApEinfo_fwdcolor=#f58a5e
     misc_feature    4613..5063
                     /label="INT9 3'"
                     /ApEinfo_revcolor=#85dae9
                     /ApEinfo_fwdcolor=#85dae9
     protein_bind    complement(2381..2384)
                     /label="BsaI"
                     /ApEinfo_revcolor=#b1ff67
                     /ApEinfo_fwdcolor=#b1ff67
     rep_origin      complement(119..882)
                     /label="ColE1"
                     /ApEinfo_revcolor=#7f7f7f
                     /ApEinfo_fwdcolor=#7f7f7f
     CDS             2385..3092
                     /label="mRuby2"
                     /ApEinfo_revcolor=#ff454e
                     /ApEinfo_fwdcolor=#ff454e
     terminator      3108..3331
                     /label="ScTDH1 Terminator"
                     /ApEinfo_revcolor=#ff9ccd
                     /ApEinfo_fwdcolor=#ff9ccd
     misc_feature    1529..1671
                     /label="ConS"
                     /ApEinfo_revcolor=#ffef86
                     /ApEinfo_fwdcolor=#ffef86
     protein_bind    3479..3484
                     /label="BsmBI"
                     /ApEinfo_revcolor=#b1ff67
                     /ApEinfo_fwdcolor=#b1ff67
     CDS             3707..4510
                     /label="URA3"
                     /ApEinfo_revcolor=#faac61
                     /ApEinfo_fwdcolor=#faac61
     protein_bind    1672..1675
                     /label="BsaI"
                     /ApEinfo_revcolor=#b1ff67
                     /ApEinfo_fwdcolor=#b1ff67
     promoter        3530..3706
                     /label="URA3 Promoter"
                     /ApEinfo_revcolor=#faac61
                     /ApEinfo_fwdcolor=#faac61
     protein_bind    3486..3489
                     /label="BsmBI"
                     /ApEinfo_revcolor=#b1ff67
                     /ApEinfo_fwdcolor=#b1ff67
     promoter        1676..2375
                     /label="ScRNR1 Promoter"
                     /ApEinfo_revcolor=#84b0dc
                     /ApEinfo_fwdcolor=#84b0dc
     misc_feature    895..1478
                     /label="INT9 5'"
                     /ApEinfo_revcolor=#84b0dc
                     /ApEinfo_fwdcolor=#84b0dc
ORIGIN
        1 caatattatt gaagcattta tcagggttat tgtctcatga gcggatacat atttgaatgt
       61 atttagaaaa ataaacaaat aggggttccg cgcacatttc cccgaaaagt gccacctgtc
      121 atgaccaaaa tcccttaacg tgagttttcg ttccactgag cgtcagaccc cgtagaaaag
      181 atcaaaggat cttcttgaga tccttttttt ctgcgcgtaa tctgctgctt gcaaacaaaa
      241 aaaccaccgc taccagcggt ggtttgtttg ccggatcaag agctaccaac tctttttccg
      301 aaggtaactg gcttcagcag agcgcagata ccaaatactg ttcttctagt gtagccgtag
      361 ttaggccacc acttcaagaa ctctgtagca ccgcctacat acctcgctct gctaatcctg
      421 ttaccagtgg ctgctgccag tggcgataag tcgtgtctta ccgggttgga ctcaagacga
      481 tagttaccgg ataaggcgca gcggtcgggc tgaacggggg gttcgtgcac acagcccagc
      541 ttggagcgaa cgacctacac cgaactgaga tacctacagc gtgagctatg agaaagcgcc
      601 acgcttcccg aagggagaaa ggcggacagg tatccggtaa gcggcagggt cggaacagga
      661 gagcgcacga gggagcttcc agggggaaac gcctggtatc tttatagtcc tgtcgggttt
      721 cgccacctct gacttgagcg tcgatttttg tgatgctcgt caggggggcg gagcctatgg
      781 aaaaacgcca gcaacgcggc ctttttacgg ttcctggcct tttgctggcc ttttgctcac
      841 atgttctttc ctgcgttatc ccctgattct gtggataacc gtgcggccgc ccctAGAAGA
      901 TTTCTCTTCA ATCTCCTTCT CCTTAACACT TAATTTTGGC ACTTCGTCAA CTTTAATTTT
      961 CTTGGAAGCC ATTGCTATGT ATTCTTAGTG TACTGCGACT TGGGTTTCTT TCTTGCTTTG
     1021 TATAAAAGTG CGATGAGTTC AATCATCAAG TGAATTTTTT TTTTTCAGCC TGCATTGAAA
     1081 AAAAAAAAAT TGTATGCTCG AGCGATGGGA AGGTTTTTTC CTCTTCCCGT TCAAAGCTTC
     1141 CTCGGACCAA CTCCACTTTT TCTCGGCCCG TTGTAAAGAA ATGGGTAAGA GAACTAAATT
     1201 GCAATAAGCT TCGAATTATC GTTTTGATCC AGACATAAAG AGATGTACAA ACTACAAAAC
     1261 AAGAGTAAAA TAACTCGAAC GAAGGGTACA CCTTCTGTAA TAAAACAAAT TCACTATAAC
     1321 TGCCTTATTG GAGTGAAAAA ACAAGATTAT GTAGACCCCC TCTCGCGATA AAGAACATTA
     1381 ATGACTGCAA CACCCGCACA CCACAAGGTG AAGGGCAAAG GTGAATTAAC CAAAGTGAAG
     1441 AGGACGACGT AGAATCAACC AGGTATCCTT GATAAGGGgc ccacatggat aacattaccc
     1501 ctgaattcgc atctagactg atgagacgtg gtagagccac aaacagccgg tacaagcaac
     1561 gatctccagg accatctgaa tcatgcgcgg atgacacgaa ctcacgacgg cgatcacaga
     1621 cattaaccca cagtacagac actgcgacaa cgtggcaatt cgtcgcaata caacgggata
     1681 tcgtaaacaa aggcgttacc atagaaatgt actgattggc agaattactc ttcaggagaa
     1741 tctttcatac aaaggtattc cattggggaa aatctcgtta ccaagtcaat gctgaacttt
     1801 ctatggcctt tgtttactat cgttaattat tttacgacca cttctgggta gaaatatttc
     1861 gtagccctgg aacgagcttg tttacgcgtt ttatcccatt atatggcacc caaatcaaat
     1921 ttaaaaagaa aaaacgcgta aacagtgtcg ggtaagttca tcctctgtta ctttaattgc
     1981 ttcttttttt gaaattctaa gtaaacgcgt cattttgatc ctcaggacac agaaatcctt
     2041 gcagaatctt attgggtgtt gaatagagga cgcgtaaaaa cgatatggaa atttttttca
     2101 tatagtgtag aaagaatagg ttggcgtagg tagtttcgtg tttgatagaa acctccaaca
     2161 aagtctgcaa ctcacgtttt agaataacaa gtttagagtt tatcttgttg cctttgttaa
     2221 gtcagtacca ttgaataaaa attatataaa ggagctaata tttcattgtt ggaaaattac
     2281 tctaccataa ttgaagcata tctcatcctt ttcatccttt tcaacgcaag agagacacca
     2341 acgaacaaca ctttatttgt tgatatatta acatcagatc tatggtgtcc aaaggagagg
     2401 agttaatcaa ggaaaacatg agaatgaaag ttgtcatgga gggctccgtt aatggtcacc
     2461 aattcaagtg tacaggggaa ggtgaaggta atccttacat gggtacacaa actatgagaa
     2521 ttaaagtaat tgaaggcgga ccactaccat ttgcatttga cattctggca acgtcattca
     2581 tgtacggatc acgaactttc atcaagtacc ctaaaggtat accagacttt ttcaagcaat
     2641 cttttccaga gggttttaca tgggaaaggg ttacaagata cgaagatggg ggtgtcgtca
     2701 cagttatgca agatacttca ttagaagatg gctgccttgt ctatcatgtg caagtaagag
     2761 gggtgaattt tccttctaac ggacctgtga tgcagaaaaa gaccaaaggt tgggaaccaa
     2821 atactgaaat gatgtaccca gctgatggag gtttgagagg ctacacacac atggcgctta
     2881 aagttgatgg tggaggtcat ttgtcttgta gttttgttac cacttatcgt tctaaaaaga
     2941 ctgttggcaa tatcaaaatg ccaggaatac atgctgtaga ccacagacta gaaagactcg
     3001 aagagagcga taacgaaatg ttcgttgtac agagagagca tgccgtagcc aaatttgctg
     3061 gcttaggcgg tggtatggat gaattgtata agggatccta actcgagata aagcaatctt
     3121 gatgaggata atgatttttt tttgaatata cataaatact accgtttttc tgctagattt
     3181 tgtgatgacg taaataagta catattactt tttaagccaa gacaagatta agcattaact
     3241 ttaccctttt ctttctaagt ttcaatatta gttatcactg tttaaaagtt atggcgagaa
     3301 cgtcggcggt taaaatatat taccctgaac ggctggaaat ctgctcgtca gtggtgctca
     3361 cactgacgaa tcatgtacag atcataccga tgactgcctg gcgactcaca actaagcaag
     3421 acagccggaa ccagcgccgg cgaacaccac tgcatatatg gcatatcaca acagtccacg
     3481 tctcaagcag ttacagagat gttacgaacc actagtgcac tgcagtacac ggtttccttg
     3541 aaattttttt gattcggtaa tctccgaaca gaaggaagaa cgaaggaagg agcacagact
     3601 tagattggta tatatacgca tatgtagtgt tgaagaaaca tgaaattgcc cagtattctt
     3661 aacccaactg cacagaacaa aaacgtgcag gaaacgaaga taaatcatgt cgaaagctac
     3721 atataaggaa cgtgctgcta ctcatcctag tcctgttgct gccaagctat ttaatatcat
     3781 gcacgaaaag caaacaaact tgtgtgcttc attggatgtt cgtaccacca aggaattact
     3841 ggagttagtt gaagcattag gtcccaaaat ttgtttacta aaaacacatg tggatatctt
     3901 gactgatttt tccatggagg gcacagttaa gccgctaaag gcattatccg ccaagtacaa
     3961 ttttttactc ttcgaggaca gaaaatttgc tgacattggt aatacagtca aattgcagta
     4021 ctctgcgggt gtatacagaa tagcagaatg ggcagacatt acgaatgcac acggtgtggt
     4081 gggcccaggt attgttagcg gtttgaagca ggcggcagaa gaagtaacaa aggaacctag
     4141 aggccttttg atgttagcag aattgtcatg caagggctcc ctatctactg gagaatatac
     4201 taagggtact gttgacattg cgaagagcga caaagatttt gttatcggct ttattgctca
     4261 aagagacatg ggtggaagag atgaaggtta cgattggttg attatgacac ccggtgtggg
     4321 tttagatgac aagggagatg cattgggtca acagtataga accgtggatg atgtggtttc
     4381 tacaggatct gacattatta ttgttggaag aggactattt gcaaagggaa gggatgctaa
     4441 ggtagagggt gaacgttaca gaaaagcagg ctgggaagca tatttgagaa gatgcggcca
     4501 gcaaaactaa aaaactgtat tataagtaaa tgcatgtata ctaaactcac aaattagagc
     4561 ttcaatttaa ttatatcagt tattacccga gtagagcact tgaatccact gcAAGTTGGG
     4621 TTTCTTATCT GTACGGCGAT CACTCCCCTC ATATGATAGC TGTGTAGAGT GACTTGCTCT
     4681 TTGATTGGCC TTACTTCTTG CATCTATCAT CCTTTCTTTT ACTCTCTCCA ATCACCACAA
     4741 CTCATATCAT TCTACATTTC ATTTTATTGT TCTGTACAAT TTTTAGGTTT GTAAAATATA
     4801 TAAGTGATGT ACATATCTTC TATATCCTTT CCGTTTGTGT CTATTTTAGG GTTGGCTTAT
     4861 TACGCATTAT TCCTACTTTA TTTTTACTTG CTTACTTGAA AAAGAAGGTA TACCACAGTG
     4921 CTGCTCCACT GCAAACAATA TAAAATATTA TCAATTATTT TTTTTTTTCT TCTTTTGAAT
     4981 TAGATCACTA ATAAACTCTT ATAATGCTCA ACCATCCCAG CCAAGGCTCA GATGATGCTC
     5041 AGGACGAAAA GCAAGGCGAC TTCccgagcg gccgcgatta tcaaaaagga tcttcaccta
     5101 gatcctttta aattaaaaat gaagttttaa atcaatctaa agtatatatg agtaaacttg
     5161 gtctgacagt taccaatgct taatcagtga ggcacctatc tcagcgatct gtctatttcg
     5221 ttcatccata gttgcctgac tccccgtcgt gtagataact acgatacggg agggcttacc
     5281 atctggcccc agtgctgcaa tgataccgcg ggacccacgc tcaccggctc cagatttatc
     5341 agcaataaac cagccagccg gaagggccga gcgcagaagt ggtcctgcaa ctttatccgc
     5401 ctccatccag tctattaatt gttgccggga agctagagta agtagttcgc cagttaatag
     5461 tttgcgcaac gttgttgcca ttgctacagg catcgtggtg tcacgctcgt cgtttggtat
     5521 ggcttcattc agctccggtt cccaacgatc aaggcgagtt acatgatccc ccatgttgtg
     5581 caaaaaagcg gttagctcct tcggtcctcc gatcgttgtc agaagtaagt tggccgcagt
     5641 gttatcactc atggttatgg cagcactgca taattctctt actgtcatgc catccgtaag
     5701 atgcttttct gtgactggtg agtactcaac caagtcattc tgagaatagt gtatgcggcg
     5761 accgagttgc tcttgcccgg cgtcaatacg ggataatacc gcgccacata gcagaacttt
     5821 aaaagtgctc atcattggaa aacgttcttc ggggcgaaaa ctctcaagga tcttaccgct
     5881 gttgagatcc agttcgatgt aacccactcg tgcacccaac tgatcttcag catcttttac
     5941 tttcaccagc gtttctgggt gagcaaaaac aggaaggcaa aatgccgcaa aaaagggaat
     6001 aagggcgaca cggaaatgtt gaatactcat actcttcctt ttt
//
