# Supplementary material for: Establishing Probiotic Saccharomyces boulardii as a Model Organism for Synthesis and Delivery of Biomolecules
Source: bioRxiv preprint, doi:10.1101/2020.01.22.915389, version 1 (2020-01-23)
Supplement: Supplementary File 1 - Plasmids [file 915389_file03.zip › Supplementary File S1 - Plasmids/ISA349 INT 4 AmpR ColE1 URA pREV1 mRuby2 tTDH1.gb]

LOCUS       ISA349_INT_4,_AmpR,_Col 6043 bp ds-DNA     circular     21-JAN-2020
DEFINITION  .
FEATURES             Location/Qualifiers
     promoter        1676..2375
                     /label="ScREV1 Promoter"
                     /ApEinfo_revcolor=#84b0dc
                     /ApEinfo_fwdcolor=#84b0dc
     protein_bind    complement(1523..1528)
                     /label="BsmBI"
                     /ApEinfo_revcolor=#b1ff67
                     /ApEinfo_fwdcolor=#b1ff67
     CDS             3707..4510
                     /label="URA3"
                     /ApEinfo_revcolor=#faac61
                     /ApEinfo_fwdcolor=#faac61
     misc_feature    3336..3478
                     /label="ConE"
                     /ApEinfo_revcolor=#ffef86
                     /ApEinfo_fwdcolor=#ffef86
     terminator      3108..3331
                     /label="ScTDH1 Terminator"
                     /ApEinfo_revcolor=#ff9ccd
                     /ApEinfo_fwdcolor=#ff9ccd
     protein_bind    3479..3484
                     /label="BsmBI"
                     /ApEinfo_revcolor=#b1ff67
                     /ApEinfo_fwdcolor=#b1ff67
     rep_origin      complement(119..882)
                     /label="ColE1"
                     /ApEinfo_revcolor=#7f7f7f
                     /ApEinfo_fwdcolor=#7f7f7f
     promoter        complement(join(6031..6043,1..118))
                     /label="AmpR Promoter"
                     /ApEinfo_revcolor=#f58a5e
                     /ApEinfo_fwdcolor=#f58a5e
     protein_bind    1672..1675
                     /label="BsaI"
                     /ApEinfo_revcolor=#b1ff67
                     /ApEinfo_fwdcolor=#b1ff67
     CDS             complement(5173..6030)
                     /label="AmpR"
                     /ApEinfo_revcolor=#9f4240
                     /ApEinfo_fwdcolor=#9f4240
     misc_feature    4613..5063
                     /label="INT9 3'"
                     /ApEinfo_revcolor=#85dae9
                     /ApEinfo_fwdcolor=#85dae9
     protein_bind    complement(1518..1521)
                     /label="BsmBI"
                     /ApEinfo_revcolor=#b1ff67
                     /ApEinfo_fwdcolor=#b1ff67
     misc_feature    3486..3510
                     /label="ConE scar"
                     /ApEinfo_revcolor=#ffef86
                     /ApEinfo_fwdcolor=#ffef86
     promoter        3530..3706
                     /label="URA3 Promoter"
                     /ApEinfo_revcolor=#faac61
                     /ApEinfo_fwdcolor=#faac61
     terminator      complement(5076..5172)
                     /label="AmpR Terminator"
                     /ApEinfo_revcolor=#f58a5e
                     /ApEinfo_fwdcolor=#f58a5e
     terminator      4511..4588
                     /label="URA3 Terminator"
                     /ApEinfo_revcolor=#faac61
                     /ApEinfo_fwdcolor=#faac61
     CDS             2385..3092
                     /label="mRuby2"
                     /ApEinfo_revcolor=#ff454e
                     /ApEinfo_fwdcolor=#ff454e
     protein_bind    3486..3489
                     /label="BsmBI"
                     /ApEinfo_revcolor=#b1ff67
                     /ApEinfo_fwdcolor=#b1ff67
     misc_feature    1529..1671
                     /label="ConS"
                     /ApEinfo_revcolor=#ffef86
                     /ApEinfo_fwdcolor=#ffef86
     protein_bind    complement(2381..2384)
                     /label="BsaI"
                     /ApEinfo_revcolor=#b1ff67
                     /ApEinfo_fwdcolor=#b1ff67
     misc_feature    895..1478
                     /label="INT9 5'"
                     /ApEinfo_revcolor=#84b0dc
                     /ApEinfo_fwdcolor=#84b0dc
ORIGIN
        1 caatattatt gaagcattta tcagggttat tgtctcatga gcggatacat atttgaatgt
       61 atttagaaaa ataaacaaat aggggttccg cgcacatttc cccgaaaagt gccacctgtc
      121 atgaccaaaa tcccttaacg tgagttttcg ttccactgag cgtcagaccc cgtagaaaag
      181 atcaaaggat cttcttgaga tccttttttt ctgcgcgtaa tctgctgctt gcaaacaaaa
      241 aaaccaccgc taccagcggt ggtttgtttg ccggatcaag agctaccaac tctttttccg
      301 aaggtaactg gcttcagcag agcgcagata ccaaatactg ttcttctagt gtagccgtag
      361 ttaggccacc acttcaagaa ctctgtagca ccgcctacat acctcgctct gctaatcctg
      421 ttaccagtgg ctgctgccag tggcgataag tcgtgtctta ccgggttgga ctcaagacga
      481 tagttaccgg ataaggcgca gcggtcgggc tgaacggggg gttcgtgcac acagcccagc
      541 ttggagcgaa cgacctacac cgaactgaga tacctacagc gtgagctatg agaaagcgcc
      601 acgcttcccg aagggagaaa ggcggacagg tatccggtaa gcggcagggt cggaacagga
      661 gagcgcacga gggagcttcc agggggaaac gcctggtatc tttatagtcc tgtcgggttt
      721 cgccacctct gacttgagcg tcgatttttg tgatgctcgt caggggggcg gagcctatgg
      781 aaaaacgcca gcaacgcggc ctttttacgg ttcctggcct tttgctggcc ttttgctcac
      841 atgttctttc ctgcgttatc ccctgattct gtggataacc gtgcggccgc ccctAGAAGA
      901 TTTCTCTTCA ATCTCCTTCT CCTTAACACT TAATTTTGGC ACTTCGTCAA CTTTAATTTT
      961 CTTGGAAGCC ATTGCTATGT ATTCTTAGTG TACTGCGACT TGGGTTTCTT TCTTGCTTTG
     1021 TATAAAAGTG CGATGAGTTC AATCATCAAG TGAATTTTTT TTTTTCAGCC TGCATTGAAA
     1081 AAAAAAAAAT TGTATGCTCG AGCGATGGGA AGGTTTTTTC CTCTTCCCGT TCAAAGCTTC
     1141 CTCGGACCAA CTCCACTTTT TCTCGGCCCG TTGTAAAGAA ATGGGTAAGA GAACTAAATT
     1201 GCAATAAGCT TCGAATTATC GTTTTGATCC AGACATAAAG AGATGTACAA ACTACAAAAC
     1261 AAGAGTAAAA TAACTCGAAC GAAGGGTACA CCTTCTGTAA TAAAACAAAT TCACTATAAC
     1321 TGCCTTATTG GAGTGAAAAA ACAAGATTAT GTAGACCCCC TCTCGCGATA AAGAACATTA
     1381 ATGACTGCAA CACCCGCACA CCACAAGGTG AAGGGCAAAG GTGAATTAAC CAAAGTGAAG
     1441 AGGACGACGT AGAATCAACC AGGTATCCTT GATAAGGGgc ccacatggat aacattaccc
     1501 ctgaattcgc atctagactg atgagacgtg gtagagccac aaacagccgg tacaagcaac
     1561 gatctccagg accatctgaa tcatgcgcgg atgacacgaa ctcacgacgg cgatcacaga
     1621 cattaaccca cagtacagac actgcgacaa cgtggcaatt cgtcgcaata caacggtgtt
     1681 gttatccgat acaaccggat atttttcttt taatgagtct aaaccgtgat agcttcaggt
     1741 taatacaatc aaaaaaagct caaatattct tttaatgccg cgttcacaga ttccaattga
     1801 atacaactag gtagttcatt atatgaagcc tttgctacta tttttcacta tagtctgcct
     1861 tcaccttaat gcagacatcc acatatttta atcactttaa aataaaaagg aagatatatt
     1921 agaagctatg atccaatctg taagccagat taaaattcac gaactcttct ttcatttgaa
     1981 ttgaatgctt tgagttgggg tagattatcg caaattactc atcacattta ttgactacga
     2041 acttgctgat gtcctttttt tatttatatt tttcttcagt gaagcgattt tttttttaca
     2101 cagaccaaga cggaaaaaag tagctaagga agaaaacaaa atcatgaaaa aaatgtgaag
     2161 tgatcatgca catcgcatca acttaaacat tggcttagag atatatagag ttagagttta
     2221 cggcaacctt taagcaccaa taccttttgg catagtctaa agacctggtt cttaatttta
     2281 aacaaattta actaaagatt tccctatcaa agaagtaacg agttgacaga ttttctcaaa
     2341 ataaatcgat actgcatttc taggcatatc cagcgagatc tatggtgtcc aaaggagagg
     2401 agttaatcaa ggaaaacatg agaatgaaag ttgtcatgga gggctccgtt aatggtcacc
     2461 aattcaagtg tacaggggaa ggtgaaggta atccttacat gggtacacaa actatgagaa
     2521 ttaaagtaat tgaaggcgga ccactaccat ttgcatttga cattctggca acgtcattca
     2581 tgtacggatc acgaactttc atcaagtacc ctaaaggtat accagacttt ttcaagcaat
     2641 cttttccaga gggttttaca tgggaaaggg ttacaagata cgaagatggg ggtgtcgtca
     2701 cagttatgca agatacttca ttagaagatg gctgccttgt ctatcatgtg caagtaagag
     2761 gggtgaattt tccttctaac ggacctgtga tgcagaaaaa gaccaaaggt tgggaaccaa
     2821 atactgaaat gatgtaccca gctgatggag gtttgagagg ctacacacac atggcgctta
     2881 aagttgatgg tggaggtcat ttgtcttgta gttttgttac cacttatcgt tctaaaaaga
     2941 ctgttggcaa tatcaaaatg ccaggaatac atgctgtaga ccacagacta gaaagactcg
     3001 aagagagcga taacgaaatg ttcgttgtac agagagagca tgccgtagcc aaatttgctg
     3061 gcttaggcgg tggtatggat gaattgtata agggatccta actcgagata aagcaatctt
     3121 gatgaggata atgatttttt tttgaatata cataaatact accgtttttc tgctagattt
     3181 tgtgatgacg taaataagta catattactt tttaagccaa gacaagatta agcattaact
     3241 ttaccctttt ctttctaagt ttcaatatta gttatcactg tttaaaagtt atggcgagaa
     3301 cgtcggcggt taaaatatat taccctgaac ggctggaaat ctgctcgtca gtggtgctca
     3361 cactgacgaa tcatgtacag atcataccga tgactgcctg gcgactcaca actaagcaag
     3421 acagccggaa ccagcgccgg cgaacaccac tgcatatatg gcatatcaca acagtccacg
     3481 tctcaagcag ttacagagat gttacgaacc actagtgcac tgcagtacac ggtttccttg
     3541 aaattttttt gattcggtaa tctccgaaca gaaggaagaa cgaaggaagg agcacagact
     3601 tagattggta tatatacgca tatgtagtgt tgaagaaaca tgaaattgcc cagtattctt
     3661 aacccaactg cacagaacaa aaacgtgcag gaaacgaaga taaatcatgt cgaaagctac
     3721 atataaggaa cgtgctgcta ctcatcctag tcctgttgct gccaagctat ttaatatcat
     3781 gcacgaaaag caaacaaact tgtgtgcttc attggatgtt cgtaccacca aggaattact
     3841 ggagttagtt gaagcattag gtcccaaaat ttgtttacta aaaacacatg tggatatctt
     3901 gactgatttt tccatggagg gcacagttaa gccgctaaag gcattatccg ccaagtacaa
     3961 ttttttactc ttcgaggaca gaaaatttgc tgacattggt aatacagtca aattgcagta
     4021 ctctgcgggt gtatacagaa tagcagaatg ggcagacatt acgaatgcac acggtgtggt
     4081 gggcccaggt attgttagcg gtttgaagca ggcggcagaa gaagtaacaa aggaacctag
     4141 aggccttttg atgttagcag aattgtcatg caagggctcc ctatctactg gagaatatac
     4201 taagggtact gttgacattg cgaagagcga caaagatttt gttatcggct ttattgctca
     4261 aagagacatg ggtggaagag atgaaggtta cgattggttg attatgacac ccggtgtggg
     4321 tttagatgac aagggagatg cattgggtca acagtataga accgtggatg atgtggtttc
     4381 tacaggatct gacattatta ttgttggaag aggactattt gcaaagggaa gggatgctaa
     4441 ggtagagggt gaacgttaca gaaaagcagg ctgggaagca tatttgagaa gatgcggcca
     4501 gcaaaactaa aaaactgtat tataagtaaa tgcatgtata ctaaactcac aaattagagc
     4561 ttcaatttaa ttatatcagt tattacccga gtagagcact tgaatccact gcAAGTTGGG
     4621 TTTCTTATCT GTACGGCGAT CACTCCCCTC ATATGATAGC TGTGTAGAGT GACTTGCTCT
     4681 TTGATTGGCC TTACTTCTTG CATCTATCAT CCTTTCTTTT ACTCTCTCCA ATCACCACAA
     4741 CTCATATCAT TCTACATTTC ATTTTATTGT TCTGTACAAT TTTTAGGTTT GTAAAATATA
     4801 TAAGTGATGT ACATATCTTC TATATCCTTT CCGTTTGTGT CTATTTTAGG GTTGGCTTAT
     4861 TACGCATTAT TCCTACTTTA TTTTTACTTG CTTACTTGAA AAAGAAGGTA TACCACAGTG
     4921 CTGCTCCACT GCAAACAATA TAAAATATTA TCAATTATTT TTTTTTTTCT TCTTTTGAAT
     4981 TAGATCACTA ATAAACTCTT ATAATGCTCA ACCATCCCAG CCAAGGCTCA GATGATGCTC
     5041 AGGACGAAAA GCAAGGCGAC TTCccgagcg gccgcgatta tcaaaaagga tcttcaccta
     5101 gatcctttta aattaaaaat gaagttttaa atcaatctaa agtatatatg agtaaacttg
     5161 gtctgacagt taccaatgct taatcagtga ggcacctatc tcagcgatct gtctatttcg
     5221 ttcatccata gttgcctgac tccccgtcgt gtagataact acgatacggg agggcttacc
     5281 atctggcccc agtgctgcaa tgataccgcg ggacccacgc tcaccggctc cagatttatc
     5341 agcaataaac cagccagccg gaagggccga gcgcagaagt ggtcctgcaa ctttatccgc
     5401 ctccatccag tctattaatt gttgccggga agctagagta agtagttcgc cagttaatag
     5461 tttgcgcaac gttgttgcca ttgctacagg catcgtggtg tcacgctcgt cgtttggtat
     5521 ggcttcattc agctccggtt cccaacgatc aaggcgagtt acatgatccc ccatgttgtg
     5581 caaaaaagcg gttagctcct tcggtcctcc gatcgttgtc agaagtaagt tggccgcagt
     5641 gttatcactc atggttatgg cagcactgca taattctctt actgtcatgc catccgtaag
     5701 atgcttttct gtgactggtg agtactcaac caagtcattc tgagaatagt gtatgcggcg
     5761 accgagttgc tcttgcccgg cgtcaatacg ggataatacc gcgccacata gcagaacttt
     5821 aaaagtgctc atcattggaa aacgttcttc ggggcgaaaa ctctcaagga tcttaccgct
     5881 gttgagatcc agttcgatgt aacccactcg tgcacccaac tgatcttcag catcttttac
     5941 tttcaccagc gtttctgggt gagcaaaaac aggaaggcaa aatgccgcaa aaaagggaat
     6001 aagggcgaca cggaaatgtt gaatactcat actcttcctt ttt
//
