# Supplementary material for: Establishing Probiotic Saccharomyces boulardii as a Model Organism for Synthesis and Delivery of Biomolecules
Source: bioRxiv preprint, doi:10.1101/2020.01.22.915389, version 1 (2020-01-23)
Supplement: Supplementary File 1 - Plasmids [file 915389_file03.zip › Supplementary File S1 - Plasmids/ISA357 INT 4 AmpR ColE1 URA pRNR1 mTurquoise2 tTDH1.gb]

LOCUS       ISA357_INT_4,_AmpR,_Col 6049 bp ds-DNA     circular     21-JAN-2020
DEFINITION  .
FEATURES             Location/Qualifiers
     CDS             2925..3728
                     /label="URA3"
                     /ApEinfo_revcolor=#faac61
                     /ApEinfo_fwdcolor=#faac61
     misc_feature    741..883
                     /label="ConS"
                     /ApEinfo_revcolor=#ffef86
                     /ApEinfo_fwdcolor=#ffef86
     misc_feature    107..690
                     /label="INT9 5'"
                     /ApEinfo_revcolor=#84b0dc
                     /ApEinfo_fwdcolor=#84b0dc
     promoter        2748..2924
                     /label="URA3 Promoter"
                     /ApEinfo_revcolor=#faac61
                     /ApEinfo_fwdcolor=#faac61
     protein_bind    2704..2707
                     /label="BsmBI"
                     /ApEinfo_revcolor=#b1ff67
                     /ApEinfo_fwdcolor=#b1ff67
     protein_bind    complement(735..740)
                     /label="BsmBI"
                     /ApEinfo_revcolor=#b1ff67
                     /ApEinfo_fwdcolor=#b1ff67
     misc_feature    3831..4281
                     /label="INT9 3'"
                     /ApEinfo_revcolor=#85dae9
                     /ApEinfo_fwdcolor=#85dae9
     CDS             1597..2310
                     /label="mTurquoise2"
                     /ApEinfo_revcolor=#75c6a9
                     /ApEinfo_fwdcolor=#75c6a9
     promoter        888..1587
                     /label="ScRNR1 Promoter"
                     /ApEinfo_revcolor=#84b0dc
                     /ApEinfo_fwdcolor=#84b0dc
     protein_bind    complement(1593..1596)
                     /label="BsaI"
                     /ApEinfo_revcolor=#b1ff67
                     /ApEinfo_fwdcolor=#b1ff67
     protein_bind    2697..2702
                     /label="BsmBI"
                     /ApEinfo_revcolor=#b1ff67
                     /ApEinfo_fwdcolor=#b1ff67
     protein_bind    complement(730..733)
                     /label="BsmBI"
                     /ApEinfo_revcolor=#b1ff67
                     /ApEinfo_fwdcolor=#b1ff67
     terminator      2326..2549
                     /label="ScTDH1 Terminator"
                     /ApEinfo_revcolor=#ff9ccd
                     /ApEinfo_fwdcolor=#ff9ccd
     protein_bind    884..887
                     /label="BsaI"
                     /ApEinfo_revcolor=#b1ff67
                     /ApEinfo_fwdcolor=#b1ff67
     promoter        complement(5249..5379)
                     /label="AmpR Promoter"
                     /ApEinfo_revcolor=#f58a5e
                     /ApEinfo_fwdcolor=#f58a5e
     CDS             complement(4391..5248)
                     /label="AmpR"
                     /ApEinfo_revcolor=#9f4240
                     /ApEinfo_fwdcolor=#9f4240
     terminator      3729..3806
                     /label="URA3 Terminator"
                     /ApEinfo_revcolor=#faac61
                     /ApEinfo_fwdcolor=#faac61
     rep_origin      complement(join(5380..6049,1..94))
                     /label="ColE1"
                     /ApEinfo_revcolor=#7f7f7f
                     /ApEinfo_fwdcolor=#7f7f7f
     misc_feature    2554..2696
                     /label="ConE"
                     /ApEinfo_revcolor=#ffef86
                     /ApEinfo_fwdcolor=#ffef86
     terminator      complement(4294..4390)
                     /label="AmpR Terminator"
                     /ApEinfo_revcolor=#f58a5e
                     /ApEinfo_fwdcolor=#f58a5e
     misc_feature    2704..2728
                     /label="ConE scar"
                     /ApEinfo_revcolor=#ffef86
                     /ApEinfo_fwdcolor=#ffef86
ORIGIN
        1 cagcaacgcg gcctttttac ggttcctggc cttttgctgg ccttttgctc acatgttctt
       61 tcctgcgtta tcccctgatt ctgtggataa ccgtgcggcc gcccctAGAA GATTTCTCTT
      121 CAATCTCCTT CTCCTTAACA CTTAATTTTG GCACTTCGTC AACTTTAATT TTCTTGGAAG
      181 CCATTGCTAT GTATTCTTAG TGTACTGCGA CTTGGGTTTC TTTCTTGCTT TGTATAAAAG
      241 TGCGATGAGT TCAATCATCA AGTGAATTTT TTTTTTTCAG CCTGCATTGA AAAAAAAAAA
      301 ATTGTATGCT CGAGCGATGG GAAGGTTTTT TCCTCTTCCC GTTCAAAGCT TCCTCGGACC
      361 AACTCCACTT TTTCTCGGCC CGTTGTAAAG AAATGGGTAA GAGAACTAAA TTGCAATAAG
      421 CTTCGAATTA TCGTTTTGAT CCAGACATAA AGAGATGTAC AAACTACAAA ACAAGAGTAA
      481 AATAACTCGA ACGAAGGGTA CACCTTCTGT AATAAAACAA ATTCACTATA ACTGCCTTAT
      541 TGGAGTGAAA AAACAAGATT ATGTAGACCC CCTCTCGCGA TAAAGAACAT TAATGACTGC
      601 AACACCCGCA CACCACAAGG TGAAGGGCAA AGGTGAATTA ACCAAAGTGA AGAGGACGAC
      661 GTAGAATCAA CCAGGTATCC TTGATAAGGG gcccacatgg ataacattac ccctgaattc
      721 gcatctagac tgatgagacg tggtagagcc acaaacagcc ggtacaagca acgatctcca
      781 ggaccatctg aatcatgcgc ggatgacacg aactcacgac ggcgatcaca gacattaacc
      841 cacagtacag acactgcgac aacgtggcaa ttcgtcgcaa tacaacggga tatcgtaaac
      901 aaaggcgtta ccatagaaat gtactgattg gcagaattac tcttcaggag aatctttcat
      961 acaaaggtat tccattgggg aaaatctcgt taccaagtca atgctgaact ttctatggcc
     1021 tttgtttact atcgttaatt attttacgac cacttctggg tagaaatatt tcgtagccct
     1081 ggaacgagct tgtttacgcg ttttatccca ttatatggca cccaaatcaa atttaaaaag
     1141 aaaaaacgcg taaacagtgt cgggtaagtt catcctctgt tactttaatt gcttcttttt
     1201 ttgaaattct aagtaaacgc gtcattttga tcctcaggac acagaaatcc ttgcagaatc
     1261 ttattgggtg ttgaatagag gacgcgtaaa aacgatatgg aaattttttt catatagtgt
     1321 agaaagaata ggttggcgta ggtagtttcg tgtttgatag aaacctccaa caaagtctgc
     1381 aactcacgtt ttagaataac aagtttagag tttatcttgt tgcctttgtt aagtcagtac
     1441 cattgaataa aaattatata aaggagctaa tatttcattg ttggaaaatt actctaccat
     1501 aattgaagca tatctcatcc ttttcatcct tttcaacgca agagagacac caacgaacaa
     1561 cactttattt gttgatatat taacatcaga tctatggttt ctaaaggtga agaattattc
     1621 actggtgttg tcccaatttt ggttgaatta gatggtgatg ttaatggtca caaattttct
     1681 gtctccggtg aaggtgaagg tgatgctact tacggtaaat tgaccttaaa atttatttgt
     1741 actactggta aattgccagt tccatggcca accttagtca ctactttatc ttggggtgtt
     1801 caatgttttg caagataccc agatcatatg aaacaacatg actttttcaa gtctgccatg
     1861 ccagaaggtt atgttcaaga aagaactatt tttttcaaag atgacggtaa ctacaagacc
     1921 agagctgaag tcaagtttga aggtgatacc ttagttaata gaatcgaatt aaaaggtatt
     1981 gattttaaag aagatggtaa cattttaggt cacaaattgg aatacaatta tttctctgac
     2041 aatgtttaca tcactgctga caaacaaaag aatggtatca aagctaactt caaaattaga
     2101 cacaacattg aagatggtgg tgttcaatta gctgaccatt atcaacaaaa tactccaatt
     2161 ggtgatggtc cagtcttgtt accagacaac cattacttat ccactcaatc taagttatcc
     2221 aaagatccaa acgaaaagag ggaccacatg gtcttgttag aatttgttac tgctgctggt
     2281 attaccttgg gtatggatga attgtacaaa ggatcctaac tcgagataaa gcaatcttga
     2341 tgaggataat gatttttttt tgaatataca taaatactac cgtttttctg ctagattttg
     2401 tgatgacgta aataagtaca tattactttt taagccaaga caagattaag cattaacttt
     2461 acccttttct ttctaagttt caatattagt tatcactgtt taaaagttat ggcgagaacg
     2521 tcggcggtta aaatatatta ccctgaacgg ctggaaatct gctcgtcagt ggtgctcaca
     2581 ctgacgaatc atgtacagat cataccgatg actgcctggc gactcacaac taagcaagac
     2641 agccggaacc agcgccggcg aacaccactg catatatggc atatcacaac agtccacgtc
     2701 tcaagcagtt acagagatgt tacgaaccac tagtgcactg cagtacacgg tttccttgaa
     2761 atttttttga ttcggtaatc tccgaacaga aggaagaacg aaggaaggag cacagactta
     2821 gattggtata tatacgcata tgtagtgttg aagaaacatg aaattgccca gtattcttaa
     2881 cccaactgca cagaacaaaa acgtgcagga aacgaagata aatcatgtcg aaagctacat
     2941 ataaggaacg tgctgctact catcctagtc ctgttgctgc caagctattt aatatcatgc
     3001 acgaaaagca aacaaacttg tgtgcttcat tggatgttcg taccaccaag gaattactgg
     3061 agttagttga agcattaggt cccaaaattt gtttactaaa aacacatgtg gatatcttga
     3121 ctgatttttc catggagggc acagttaagc cgctaaaggc attatccgcc aagtacaatt
     3181 ttttactctt cgaggacaga aaatttgctg acattggtaa tacagtcaaa ttgcagtact
     3241 ctgcgggtgt atacagaata gcagaatggg cagacattac gaatgcacac ggtgtggtgg
     3301 gcccaggtat tgttagcggt ttgaagcagg cggcagaaga agtaacaaag gaacctagag
     3361 gccttttgat gttagcagaa ttgtcatgca agggctccct atctactgga gaatatacta
     3421 agggtactgt tgacattgcg aagagcgaca aagattttgt tatcggcttt attgctcaaa
     3481 gagacatggg tggaagagat gaaggttacg attggttgat tatgacaccc ggtgtgggtt
     3541 tagatgacaa gggagatgca ttgggtcaac agtatagaac cgtggatgat gtggtttcta
     3601 caggatctga cattattatt gttggaagag gactatttgc aaagggaagg gatgctaagg
     3661 tagagggtga acgttacaga aaagcaggct gggaagcata tttgagaaga tgcggccagc
     3721 aaaactaaaa aactgtatta taagtaaatg catgtatact aaactcacaa attagagctt
     3781 caatttaatt atatcagtta ttacccgagt agagcacttg aatccactgc AAGTTGGGTT
     3841 TCTTATCTGT ACGGCGATCA CTCCCCTCAT ATGATAGCTG TGTAGAGTGA CTTGCTCTTT
     3901 GATTGGCCTT ACTTCTTGCA TCTATCATCC TTTCTTTTAC TCTCTCCAAT CACCACAACT
     3961 CATATCATTC TACATTTCAT TTTATTGTTC TGTACAATTT TTAGGTTTGT AAAATATATA
     4021 AGTGATGTAC ATATCTTCTA TATCCTTTCC GTTTGTGTCT ATTTTAGGGT TGGCTTATTA
     4081 CGCATTATTC CTACTTTATT TTTACTTGCT TACTTGAAAA AGAAGGTATA CCACAGTGCT
     4141 GCTCCACTGC AAACAATATA AAATATTATC AATTATTTTT TTTTTTCTTC TTTTGAATTA
     4201 GATCACTAAT AAACTCTTAT AATGCTCAAC CATCCCAGCC AAGGCTCAGA TGATGCTCAG
     4261 GACGAAAAGC AAGGCGACTT Cccgagcggc cgcgattatc aaaaaggatc ttcacctaga
     4321 tccttttaaa ttaaaaatga agttttaaat caatctaaag tatatatgag taaacttggt
     4381 ctgacagtta ccaatgctta atcagtgagg cacctatctc agcgatctgt ctatttcgtt
     4441 catccatagt tgcctgactc cccgtcgtgt agataactac gatacgggag ggcttaccat
     4501 ctggccccag tgctgcaatg ataccgcggg acccacgctc accggctcca gatttatcag
     4561 caataaacca gccagccgga agggccgagc gcagaagtgg tcctgcaact ttatccgcct
     4621 ccatccagtc tattaattgt tgccgggaag ctagagtaag tagttcgcca gttaatagtt
     4681 tgcgcaacgt tgttgccatt gctacaggca tcgtggtgtc acgctcgtcg tttggtatgg
     4741 cttcattcag ctccggttcc caacgatcaa ggcgagttac atgatccccc atgttgtgca
     4801 aaaaagcggt tagctccttc ggtcctccga tcgttgtcag aagtaagttg gccgcagtgt
     4861 tatcactcat ggttatggca gcactgcata attctcttac tgtcatgcca tccgtaagat
     4921 gcttttctgt gactggtgag tactcaacca agtcattctg agaatagtgt atgcggcgac
     4981 cgagttgctc ttgcccggcg tcaatacggg ataataccgc gccacatagc agaactttaa
     5041 aagtgctcat cattggaaaa cgttcttcgg ggcgaaaact ctcaaggatc ttaccgctgt
     5101 tgagatccag ttcgatgtaa cccactcgtg cacccaactg atcttcagca tcttttactt
     5161 tcaccagcgt ttctgggtga gcaaaaacag gaaggcaaaa tgccgcaaaa aagggaataa
     5221 gggcgacacg gaaatgttga atactcatac tcttcctttt tcaatattat tgaagcattt
     5281 atcagggtta ttgtctcatg agcggataca tatttgaatg tatttagaaa aataaacaaa
     5341 taggggttcc gcgcacattt ccccgaaaag tgccacctgt catgaccaaa atcccttaac
     5401 gtgagttttc gttccactga gcgtcagacc ccgtagaaaa gatcaaagga tcttcttgag
     5461 atcctttttt tctgcgcgta atctgctgct tgcaaacaaa aaaaccaccg ctaccagcgg
     5521 tggtttgttt gccggatcaa gagctaccaa ctctttttcc gaaggtaact ggcttcagca
     5581 gagcgcagat accaaatact gttcttctag tgtagccgta gttaggccac cacttcaaga
     5641 actctgtagc accgcctaca tacctcgctc tgctaatcct gttaccagtg gctgctgcca
     5701 gtggcgataa gtcgtgtctt accgggttgg actcaagacg atagttaccg gataaggcgc
     5761 agcggtcggg ctgaacgggg ggttcgtgca cacagcccag cttggagcga acgacctaca
     5821 ccgaactgag atacctacag cgtgagctat gagaaagcgc cacgcttccc gaagggagaa
     5881 aggcggacag gtatccggta agcggcaggg tcggaacagg agagcgcacg agggagcttc
     5941 cagggggaaa cgcctggtat ctttatagtc ctgtcgggtt tcgccacctc tgacttgagc
     6001 gtcgattttt gtgatgctcg tcaggggggc ggagcctatg gaaaaacgc
//
