# Supplementary material for: Establishing Probiotic Saccharomyces boulardii as a Model Organism for Synthesis and Delivery of Biomolecules
Source: bioRxiv preprint, doi:10.1101/2020.01.22.915389, version 1 (2020-01-23)
Supplement: Supplementary File 1 - Plasmids [file 915389_file03.zip › Supplementary File S1 - Plasmids/ISA358 INT 4 AmpR ColE1 URA pREV1 mTurquoise2 tTDH1.gb]

LOCUS       ISA358_INT_4,_AmpR,_Col 6049 bp ds-DNA     circular     21-JAN-2020
DEFINITION  .
FEATURES             Location/Qualifiers
     promoter        5253..5429
                     /label="URA3 Promoter"
                     /ApEinfo_revcolor=#faac61
                     /ApEinfo_fwdcolor=#faac61
     protein_bind    5202..5207
                     /label="BsmBI"
                     /ApEinfo_revcolor=#b1ff67
                     /ApEinfo_fwdcolor=#b1ff67
     rep_origin      complement(1836..2599)
                     /label="ColE1"
                     /ApEinfo_revcolor=#7f7f7f
                     /ApEinfo_fwdcolor=#7f7f7f
     CDS             complement(847..1704)
                     /label="AmpR"
                     /ApEinfo_revcolor=#9f4240
                     /ApEinfo_fwdcolor=#9f4240
     misc_feature    287..737
                     /label="INT9 3'"
                     /ApEinfo_revcolor=#85dae9
                     /ApEinfo_fwdcolor=#85dae9
     terminator      4831..5054
                     /label="ScTDH1 Terminator"
                     /ApEinfo_revcolor=#ff9ccd
                     /ApEinfo_fwdcolor=#ff9ccd
     misc_feature    3246..3388
                     /label="ConS"
                     /ApEinfo_revcolor=#ffef86
                     /ApEinfo_fwdcolor=#ffef86
     misc_feature    5059..5201
                     /label="ConE"
                     /ApEinfo_revcolor=#ffef86
                     /ApEinfo_fwdcolor=#ffef86
     CDS             join(5430..6049,1..184)
                     /label="URA3"
                     /ApEinfo_revcolor=#faac61
                     /ApEinfo_fwdcolor=#faac61
     terminator      185..262
                     /label="URA3 Terminator"
                     /ApEinfo_revcolor=#faac61
                     /ApEinfo_fwdcolor=#faac61
     terminator      complement(750..846)
                     /label="AmpR Terminator"
                     /ApEinfo_revcolor=#f58a5e
                     /ApEinfo_fwdcolor=#f58a5e
     misc_feature    2612..3195
                     /label="INT9 5'"
                     /ApEinfo_revcolor=#84b0dc
                     /ApEinfo_fwdcolor=#84b0dc
     promoter        complement(1705..1835)
                     /label="AmpR Promoter"
                     /ApEinfo_revcolor=#f58a5e
                     /ApEinfo_fwdcolor=#f58a5e
     protein_bind    complement(4098..4101)
                     /label="BsaI"
                     /ApEinfo_revcolor=#b1ff67
                     /ApEinfo_fwdcolor=#b1ff67
     protein_bind    3389..3392
                     /label="BsaI"
                     /ApEinfo_revcolor=#b1ff67
                     /ApEinfo_fwdcolor=#b1ff67
     protein_bind    complement(3235..3238)
                     /label="BsmBI"
                     /ApEinfo_revcolor=#b1ff67
                     /ApEinfo_fwdcolor=#b1ff67
     protein_bind    5209..5212
                     /label="BsmBI"
                     /ApEinfo_revcolor=#b1ff67
                     /ApEinfo_fwdcolor=#b1ff67
     misc_feature    5209..5233
                     /label="ConE scar"
                     /ApEinfo_revcolor=#ffef86
                     /ApEinfo_fwdcolor=#ffef86
     promoter        3393..4092
                     /label="ScREV1 Promoter"
                     /ApEinfo_revcolor=#84b0dc
                     /ApEinfo_fwdcolor=#84b0dc
     CDS             4102..4815
                     /label="mTurquoise2"
                     /ApEinfo_revcolor=#75c6a9
                     /ApEinfo_fwdcolor=#75c6a9
     protein_bind    complement(3240..3245)
                     /label="BsmBI"
                     /ApEinfo_revcolor=#b1ff67
                     /ApEinfo_fwdcolor=#b1ff67
ORIGIN
        1 tgacaaggga gatgcattgg gtcaacagta tagaaccgtg gatgatgtgg tttctacagg
       61 atctgacatt attattgttg gaagaggact atttgcaaag ggaagggatg ctaaggtaga
      121 gggtgaacgt tacagaaaag caggctggga agcatatttg agaagatgcg gccagcaaaa
      181 ctaaaaaact gtattataag taaatgcatg tatactaaac tcacaaatta gagcttcaat
      241 ttaattatat cagttattac ccgagtagag cacttgaatc cactgcAAGT TGGGTTTCTT
      301 ATCTGTACGG CGATCACTCC CCTCATATGA TAGCTGTGTA GAGTGACTTG CTCTTTGATT
      361 GGCCTTACTT CTTGCATCTA TCATCCTTTC TTTTACTCTC TCCAATCACC ACAACTCATA
      421 TCATTCTACA TTTCATTTTA TTGTTCTGTA CAATTTTTAG GTTTGTAAAA TATATAAGTG
      481 ATGTACATAT CTTCTATATC CTTTCCGTTT GTGTCTATTT TAGGGTTGGC TTATTACGCA
      541 TTATTCCTAC TTTATTTTTA CTTGCTTACT TGAAAAAGAA GGTATACCAC AGTGCTGCTC
      601 CACTGCAAAC AATATAAAAT ATTATCAATT ATTTTTTTTT TTCTTCTTTT GAATTAGATC
      661 ACTAATAAAC TCTTATAATG CTCAACCATC CCAGCCAAGG CTCAGATGAT GCTCAGGACG
      721 AAAAGCAAGG CGACTTCccg agcggccgcg attatcaaaa aggatcttca cctagatcct
      781 tttaaattaa aaatgaagtt ttaaatcaat ctaaagtata tatgagtaaa cttggtctga
      841 cagttaccaa tgcttaatca gtgaggcacc tatctcagcg atctgtctat ttcgttcatc
      901 catagttgcc tgactccccg tcgtgtagat aactacgata cgggagggct taccatctgg
      961 ccccagtgct gcaatgatac cgcgggaccc acgctcaccg gctccagatt tatcagcaat
     1021 aaaccagcca gccggaaggg ccgagcgcag aagtggtcct gcaactttat ccgcctccat
     1081 ccagtctatt aattgttgcc gggaagctag agtaagtagt tcgccagtta atagtttgcg
     1141 caacgttgtt gccattgcta caggcatcgt ggtgtcacgc tcgtcgtttg gtatggcttc
     1201 attcagctcc ggttcccaac gatcaaggcg agttacatga tcccccatgt tgtgcaaaaa
     1261 agcggttagc tccttcggtc ctccgatcgt tgtcagaagt aagttggccg cagtgttatc
     1321 actcatggtt atggcagcac tgcataattc tcttactgtc atgccatccg taagatgctt
     1381 ttctgtgact ggtgagtact caaccaagtc attctgagaa tagtgtatgc ggcgaccgag
     1441 ttgctcttgc ccggcgtcaa tacgggataa taccgcgcca catagcagaa ctttaaaagt
     1501 gctcatcatt ggaaaacgtt cttcggggcg aaaactctca aggatcttac cgctgttgag
     1561 atccagttcg atgtaaccca ctcgtgcacc caactgatct tcagcatctt ttactttcac
     1621 cagcgtttct gggtgagcaa aaacaggaag gcaaaatgcc gcaaaaaagg gaataagggc
     1681 gacacggaaa tgttgaatac tcatactctt cctttttcaa tattattgaa gcatttatca
     1741 gggttattgt ctcatgagcg gatacatatt tgaatgtatt tagaaaaata aacaaatagg
     1801 ggttccgcgc acatttcccc gaaaagtgcc acctgtcatg accaaaatcc cttaacgtga
     1861 gttttcgttc cactgagcgt cagaccccgt agaaaagatc aaaggatctt cttgagatcc
     1921 tttttttctg cgcgtaatct gctgcttgca aacaaaaaaa ccaccgctac cagcggtggt
     1981 ttgtttgccg gatcaagagc taccaactct ttttccgaag gtaactggct tcagcagagc
     2041 gcagatacca aatactgttc ttctagtgta gccgtagtta ggccaccact tcaagaactc
     2101 tgtagcaccg cctacatacc tcgctctgct aatcctgtta ccagtggctg ctgccagtgg
     2161 cgataagtcg tgtcttaccg ggttggactc aagacgatag ttaccggata aggcgcagcg
     2221 gtcgggctga acggggggtt cgtgcacaca gcccagcttg gagcgaacga cctacaccga
     2281 actgagatac ctacagcgtg agctatgaga aagcgccacg cttcccgaag ggagaaaggc
     2341 ggacaggtat ccggtaagcg gcagggtcgg aacaggagag cgcacgaggg agcttccagg
     2401 gggaaacgcc tggtatcttt atagtcctgt cgggtttcgc cacctctgac ttgagcgtcg
     2461 atttttgtga tgctcgtcag gggggcggag cctatggaaa aacgccagca acgcggcctt
     2521 tttacggttc ctggcctttt gctggccttt tgctcacatg ttctttcctg cgttatcccc
     2581 tgattctgtg gataaccgtg cggccgcccc tAGAAGATTT CTCTTCAATC TCCTTCTCCT
     2641 TAACACTTAA TTTTGGCACT TCGTCAACTT TAATTTTCTT GGAAGCCATT GCTATGTATT
     2701 CTTAGTGTAC TGCGACTTGG GTTTCTTTCT TGCTTTGTAT AAAAGTGCGA TGAGTTCAAT
     2761 CATCAAGTGA ATTTTTTTTT TTCAGCCTGC ATTGAAAAAA AAAAAATTGT ATGCTCGAGC
     2821 GATGGGAAGG TTTTTTCCTC TTCCCGTTCA AAGCTTCCTC GGACCAACTC CACTTTTTCT
     2881 CGGCCCGTTG TAAAGAAATG GGTAAGAGAA CTAAATTGCA ATAAGCTTCG AATTATCGTT
     2941 TTGATCCAGA CATAAAGAGA TGTACAAACT ACAAAACAAG AGTAAAATAA CTCGAACGAA
     3001 GGGTACACCT TCTGTAATAA AACAAATTCA CTATAACTGC CTTATTGGAG TGAAAAAACA
     3061 AGATTATGTA GACCCCCTCT CGCGATAAAG AACATTAATG ACTGCAACAC CCGCACACCA
     3121 CAAGGTGAAG GGCAAAGGTG AATTAACCAA AGTGAAGAGG ACGACGTAGA ATCAACCAGG
     3181 TATCCTTGAT AAGGGgccca catggataac attacccctg aattcgcatc tagactgatg
     3241 agacgtggta gagccacaaa cagccggtac aagcaacgat ctccaggacc atctgaatca
     3301 tgcgcggatg acacgaactc acgacggcga tcacagacat taacccacag tacagacact
     3361 gcgacaacgt ggcaattcgt cgcaatacaa cggtgttgtt atccgataca accggatatt
     3421 tttcttttaa tgagtctaaa ccgtgatagc ttcaggttaa tacaatcaaa aaaagctcaa
     3481 atattctttt aatgccgcgt tcacagattc caattgaata caactaggta gttcattata
     3541 tgaagccttt gctactattt ttcactatag tctgccttca ccttaatgca gacatccaca
     3601 tattttaatc actttaaaat aaaaaggaag atatattaga agctatgatc caatctgtaa
     3661 gccagattaa aattcacgaa ctcttctttc atttgaattg aatgctttga gttggggtag
     3721 attatcgcaa attactcatc acatttattg actacgaact tgctgatgtc ctttttttat
     3781 ttatattttt cttcagtgaa gcgatttttt ttttacacag accaagacgg aaaaaagtag
     3841 ctaaggaaga aaacaaaatc atgaaaaaaa tgtgaagtga tcatgcacat cgcatcaact
     3901 taaacattgg cttagagata tatagagtta gagtttacgg caacctttaa gcaccaatac
     3961 cttttggcat agtctaaaga cctggttctt aattttaaac aaatttaact aaagatttcc
     4021 ctatcaaaga agtaacgagt tgacagattt tctcaaaata aatcgatact gcatttctag
     4081 gcatatccag cgagatctat ggtttctaaa ggtgaagaat tattcactgg tgttgtccca
     4141 attttggttg aattagatgg tgatgttaat ggtcacaaat tttctgtctc cggtgaaggt
     4201 gaaggtgatg ctacttacgg taaattgacc ttaaaattta tttgtactac tggtaaattg
     4261 ccagttccat ggccaacctt agtcactact ttatcttggg gtgttcaatg ttttgcaaga
     4321 tacccagatc atatgaaaca acatgacttt ttcaagtctg ccatgccaga aggttatgtt
     4381 caagaaagaa ctattttttt caaagatgac ggtaactaca agaccagagc tgaagtcaag
     4441 tttgaaggtg ataccttagt taatagaatc gaattaaaag gtattgattt taaagaagat
     4501 ggtaacattt taggtcacaa attggaatac aattatttct ctgacaatgt ttacatcact
     4561 gctgacaaac aaaagaatgg tatcaaagct aacttcaaaa ttagacacaa cattgaagat
     4621 ggtggtgttc aattagctga ccattatcaa caaaatactc caattggtga tggtccagtc
     4681 ttgttaccag acaaccatta cttatccact caatctaagt tatccaaaga tccaaacgaa
     4741 aagagggacc acatggtctt gttagaattt gttactgctg ctggtattac cttgggtatg
     4801 gatgaattgt acaaaggatc ctaactcgag ataaagcaat cttgatgagg ataatgattt
     4861 ttttttgaat atacataaat actaccgttt ttctgctaga ttttgtgatg acgtaaataa
     4921 gtacatatta ctttttaagc caagacaaga ttaagcatta actttaccct tttctttcta
     4981 agtttcaata ttagttatca ctgtttaaaa gttatggcga gaacgtcggc ggttaaaata
     5041 tattaccctg aacggctgga aatctgctcg tcagtggtgc tcacactgac gaatcatgta
     5101 cagatcatac cgatgactgc ctggcgactc acaactaagc aagacagccg gaaccagcgc
     5161 cggcgaacac cactgcatat atggcatatc acaacagtcc acgtctcaag cagttacaga
     5221 gatgttacga accactagtg cactgcagta cacggtttcc ttgaaatttt tttgattcgg
     5281 taatctccga acagaaggaa gaacgaagga aggagcacag acttagattg gtatatatac
     5341 gcatatgtag tgttgaagaa acatgaaatt gcccagtatt cttaacccaa ctgcacagaa
     5401 caaaaacgtg caggaaacga agataaatca tgtcgaaagc tacatataag gaacgtgctg
     5461 ctactcatcc tagtcctgtt gctgccaagc tatttaatat catgcacgaa aagcaaacaa
     5521 acttgtgtgc ttcattggat gttcgtacca ccaaggaatt actggagtta gttgaagcat
     5581 taggtcccaa aatttgttta ctaaaaacac atgtggatat cttgactgat ttttccatgg
     5641 agggcacagt taagccgcta aaggcattat ccgccaagta caatttttta ctcttcgagg
     5701 acagaaaatt tgctgacatt ggtaatacag tcaaattgca gtactctgcg ggtgtataca
     5761 gaatagcaga atgggcagac attacgaatg cacacggtgt ggtgggccca ggtattgtta
     5821 gcggtttgaa gcaggcggca gaagaagtaa caaaggaacc tagaggcctt ttgatgttag
     5881 cagaattgtc atgcaagggc tccctatcta ctggagaata tactaagggt actgttgaca
     5941 ttgcgaagag cgacaaagat tttgttatcg gctttattgc tcaaagagac atgggtggaa
     6001 gagatgaagg ttacgattgg ttgattatga cacccggtgt gggtttaga
//
