# Supplementary material for: Establishing Probiotic Saccharomyces boulardii as a Model Organism for Synthesis and Delivery of Biomolecules
Source: bioRxiv preprint, doi:10.1101/2020.01.22.915389, version 1 (2020-01-23)
Supplement: Supplementary File 1 - Plasmids [file 915389_file03.zip › Supplementary File S1 - Plasmids/SPC487 GFP Dropout 234r URA 2micron LSR1.gb]

LOCUS       Copy_of_SPC487_GFP_Drop 5335 bp ds-DNA     circular     20-JAN-2020
DEFINITION  .
FEATURES             Location/Qualifiers
     misc_feature    2143..2285
                     /label="ConS"
                     /ApEinfo_revcolor=#ffef86
                     /ApEinfo_fwdcolor=#ffef86
     protein_bind    complement(2323..2328)
                     /label="BsaI"
                     /ApEinfo_revcolor=#b1ff67
                     /ApEinfo_fwdcolor=#b1ff67
     CDS             3702..4505
                     /label="URA3"
                     /ApEinfo_revcolor=#faac61
                     /ApEinfo_fwdcolor=#faac61
     RBS             2459..2494
                     /label="sfGFP Ribosome Binding Site"
                     /ApEinfo_revcolor=#b1ff67
                     /ApEinfo_fwdcolor=#b1ff67
     misc_feature    3363..3505
                     /label="Con1"
                     /ApEinfo_revcolor=#ffef86
                     /ApEinfo_fwdcolor=#ffef86
     CDS             2495..3211
                     /label="sfGFP"
                     /ApEinfo_revcolor=#b1ff67
                     /ApEinfo_fwdcolor=#b1ff67
     misc_feature    2293..2317
                     /label="ConS scar"
                     /ApEinfo_revcolor=#ffef86
                     /ApEinfo_fwdcolor=#ffef86
     promoter        3525..3701
                     /label="ScURA3 Promoter"
                     /ApEinfo_revcolor=#faac61
                     /ApEinfo_fwdcolor=#faac61
     terminator      complement(266..362)
                     /label="AmpR Terminator"
                     /ApEinfo_revcolor=#f58a5e
                     /ApEinfo_fwdcolor=#f58a5e
     protein_bind    2286..2291
                     /label="BsmBI"
                     /ApEinfo_revcolor=#b1ff67
                     /ApEinfo_fwdcolor=#b1ff67
     promoter        2329..2458
                     /label="BBa_J72163 GlpT Promoter"
                     /ApEinfo_revcolor=#b1ff67
                     /ApEinfo_fwdcolor=#b1ff67
     terminator      4506..4583
                     /label="ScURA3 Terminator"
                     /ApEinfo_revcolor=#f8d3a9
                     /ApEinfo_fwdcolor=#f8d3a9
     rep_origin      216..253
                     /label="FRT site"
                     /ApEinfo_revcolor=#b4abac
                     /ApEinfo_fwdcolor=#b4abac
     CDS             complement(363..1220)
                     /label="AmpR"
                     /ApEinfo_revcolor=#9f4240
                     /ApEinfo_fwdcolor=#9f4240
     rep_origin      complement(1352..2115)
                     /label="ColE1"
                     /ApEinfo_revcolor=#7f7f7f
                     /ApEinfo_fwdcolor=#7f7f7f
     terminator      3212..3340
                     /label="BBa_B0015 Terminator"
                     /ApEinfo_revcolor=#b1ff67
                     /ApEinfo_fwdcolor=#b1ff67
     protein_bind    complement(3352..3355)
                     /label="BsmBI"
                     /ApEinfo_revcolor=#b1ff67
                     /ApEinfo_fwdcolor=#b1ff67
     protein_bind    2293..2296
                     /label="BsmBI"
                     /ApEinfo_revcolor=#b1ff67
                     /ApEinfo_fwdcolor=#b1ff67
     protein_bind    complement(3357..3362)
                     /label="BsmBI"
                     /ApEinfo_revcolor=#b1ff67
                     /ApEinfo_fwdcolor=#b1ff67
     promoter        complement(1221..1351)
                     /label="AmpR Promoter"
                     /ApEinfo_revcolor=#f58a5e
                     /ApEinfo_fwdcolor=#f58a5e
     protein_bind    3341..3346
                     /label="BsaI"
                     /ApEinfo_revcolor=#b1ff67
                     /ApEinfo_fwdcolor=#b1ff67
     rep_origin      join(4588..5335,1..215)
                     /label="2micron"
                     /ApEinfo_revcolor=#d6b295
                     /ApEinfo_fwdcolor=#d6b295
ORIGIN
        1 tgtagaggtc gagtttagat gcaagttcaa ggagcgaaag gtggatgggt aggttatata
       61 gggatatagc acagagatat atagcaaaga gatacttttg agcaatgttt gtggaagcgg
      121 tattcgcaat attttagtag ctcgttacag tccggtgcgt ttttggtttt ttgaaagtgc
      181 gtcatcagag cgcttttggt tttcaaaagc gctctgaagt tcctatactt tctagctaga
      241 gaataggaac ttcccgagcg gccgcgatta tcaaaaagga tcttcaccta gatcctttta
      301 aattaaaaat gaagttttaa atcaatctaa agtatatatg agtaaacttg gtctgacagt
      361 taccaatgct taatcagtga ggcacctatc tcagcgatct gtctatttcg ttcatccata
      421 gttgcctgac tccccgtcgt gtagataact acgatacggg agggcttacc atctggcccc
      481 agtgctgcaa tgataccgcg ggacccacgc tcaccggctc cagatttatc agcaataaac
      541 cagccagccg gaagggccga gcgcagaagt ggtcctgcaa ctttatccgc ctccatccag
      601 tctattaatt gttgccggga agctagagta agtagttcgc cagttaatag tttgcgcaac
      661 gttgttgcca ttgctacagg catcgtggtg tcacgctcgt cgtttggtat ggcttcattc
      721 agctccggtt cccaacgatc aaggcgagtt acatgatccc ccatgttgtg caaaaaagcg
      781 gttagctcct tcggtcctcc gatcgttgtc agaagtaagt tggccgcagt gttatcactc
      841 atggttatgg cagcactgca taattctctt actgtcatgc catccgtaag atgcttttct
      901 gtgactggtg agtactcaac caagtcattc tgagaatagt gtatgcggcg accgagttgc
      961 tcttgcccgg cgtcaatacg ggataatacc gcgccacata gcagaacttt aaaagtgctc
     1021 atcattggaa aacgttcttc ggggcgaaaa ctctcaagga tcttaccgct gttgagatcc
     1081 agttcgatgt aacccactcg tgcacccaac tgatcttcag catcttttac tttcaccagc
     1141 gtttctgggt gagcaaaaac aggaaggcaa aatgccgcaa aaaagggaat aagggcgaca
     1201 cggaaatgtt gaatactcat actcttcctt tttcaatatt attgaagcat ttatcagggt
     1261 tattgtctca tgagcggata catatttgaa tgtatttaga aaaataaaca aataggggtt
     1321 ccgcgcacat ttccccgaaa agtgccacct gtcatgacca aaatccctta acgtgagttt
     1381 tcgttccact gagcgtcaga ccccgtagaa aagatcaaag gatcttcttg agatcctttt
     1441 tttctgcgcg taatctgctg cttgcaaaca aaaaaaccac cgctaccagc ggtggtttgt
     1501 ttgccggatc aagagctacc aactcttttt ccgaaggtaa ctggcttcag cagagcgcag
     1561 ataccaaata ctgttcttct agtgtagccg tagttaggcc accacttcaa gaactctgta
     1621 gcaccgccta catacctcgc tctgctaatc ctgttaccag tggctgctgc cagtggcgat
     1681 aagtcgtgtc ttaccgggtt ggactcaaga cgatagttac cggataaggc gcagcggtcg
     1741 ggctgaacgg ggggttcgtg cacacagccc agcttggagc gaacgaccta caccgaactg
     1801 agatacctac agcgtgagct atgagaaagc gccacgcttc ccgaagggag aaaggcggac
     1861 aggtatccgg taagcggcag ggtcggaaca ggagagcgca cgagggagct tccaggggga
     1921 aacgcctggt atctttatag tcctgtcggg tttcgccacc tctgacttga gcgtcgattt
     1981 ttgtgatgct cgtcaggggg gcggagccta tggaaaaacg ccagcaacgc ggccttttta
     2041 cggttcctgg ccttttgctg gccttttgct cacatgttct ttcctgcgtt atcccctgat
     2101 tctgtggata accgtgcggc cgcccctgaa ttcgcatcta gatggtagag ccacaaacag
     2161 ccggtacaag caacgatctc caggaccatc tgaatcatgc gcggatgaca cgaactcacg
     2221 acggcgatca cagacattaa cccacagtac agacactgcg acaacgtggc aattcgtcgc
     2281 aataccgtct cactgaactg gccgataatt gcagacgaac gtgagaccga aagtgaaacg
     2341 tgatttcatg cgtcattttg aacattttgt aaatcttatt taataatgtg tgcggcaatt
     2401 cacatttaat ttatgaatgt tttcttaaca tcgcggcaac tcaagaaacg gcaggttcgg
     2461 atcttagcta ctagagaaag aggagaaata ctagatgcgt aaaggcgaag agctgttcac
     2521 tggtgtcgtc cctattctgg tggaactgga tggtgatgtc aacggtcata agttttccgt
     2581 gcgtggcgag ggtgaaggtg acgcaactaa tggtaaactg acgctgaagt tcatctgtac
     2641 tactggtaaa ctgccggttc cttggccgac tctggtaacg acgctgactt atggtgttca
     2701 gtgctttgct cgttatccgg accatatgaa gcagcatgac ttcttcaagt ccgccatgcc
     2761 ggaaggctat gtgcaggaac gcacgatttc ctttaaggat gacggcacgt acaaaacgcg
     2821 tgcggaagtg aaatttgaag gcgataccct ggtaaaccgc attgagctga aaggcattga
     2881 ctttaaagag gacggcaata tcctgggcca taagctggaa tacaatttta acagccacaa
     2941 tgtttacatc accgccgata aacaaaaaaa tggcattaaa gcgaatttta aaattcgcca
     3001 caacgtggag gatggcagcg tgcagctggc tgatcactac cagcaaaaca ctccaatcgg
     3061 tgatggtcct gttctgctgc cagacaatca ctatctgagc acgcaaagcg ttctgtctaa
     3121 agatccgaac gagaaacgcg atcatatggt tctgctggag ttcgtaaccg cagcgggcat
     3181 cacgcatggt atggatgaac tgtacaaatg accaggcatc aaataaaacg aaaggctcag
     3241 tcgaaagact gggcctttcg ttttatctgt tgtttgtcgg tgaacgctct ctactagagt
     3301 cacactggct caccttcggg tgggcctttc tgcgtttata ggtctcagct gccaatgaga
     3361 cgacggggtc atcacggctc atcatgcgcc aaacaaatgt gtgcaataca cgctcggatg
     3421 actgcatgat gaccgcactg actggggaca gcagatccac ctaagcctgt gagagaagca
     3481 gacacccgac agatcaaggc agttaactag tgcactgcag tacacggttt ccttgaaatt
     3541 tttttgattc ggtaatctcc gaacagaagg aagaacgaag gaaggagcac agacttagat
     3601 tggtatatat acgcatatgt agtgttgaag aaacatgaaa ttgcccagta ttcttaaccc
     3661 aactgcacag aacaaaaacg tgcaggaaac gaagataaat catgtcgaaa gctacatata
     3721 aggaacgtgc tgctactcat cctagtcctg ttgctgccaa gctatttaat atcatgcacg
     3781 aaaagcaaac aaacttgtgt gcttcattgg atgttcgtac caccaaggaa ttactggagt
     3841 tagttgaagc attaggtccc aaaatttgtt tactaaaaac acatgtggat atcttgactg
     3901 atttttccat ggagggcaca gttaagccgc taaaggcatt atccgccaag tacaattttt
     3961 tactcttcga ggacagaaaa tttgctgaca ttggtaatac agtcaaattg cagtactctg
     4021 cgggtgtata cagaatagca gaatgggcag acattacgaa tgcacacggt gtggtgggcc
     4081 caggtattgt tagcggtttg aagcaggcgg cagaagaagt aacaaaggaa cctagaggcc
     4141 ttttgatgtt agcagaattg tcatgcaagg gctccctatc tactggagaa tatactaagg
     4201 gtactgttga cattgcgaag agcgacaaag attttgttat cggctttatt gctcaaagag
     4261 acatgggtgg aagagatgaa ggttacgatt ggttgattat gacacccggt gtgggtttag
     4321 atgacaaggg agatgcattg ggtcaacagt atagaaccgt ggatgatgtg gtttctacag
     4381 gatctgacat tattattgtt ggaagaggac tatttgcaaa gggaagggat gctaaggtag
     4441 agggtgaacg ttacagaaaa gcaggctggg aagcatattt gagaagatgc ggccagcaaa
     4501 actaaaaaac tgtattataa gtaaatgcat gtatactaaa ctcacaaatt agagcttcaa
     4561 tttaattata tcagttatta cccgagtaac gaagcatctg tgcttcattt tgtagaacaa
     4621 aaatgcaacg cgagagcgct aatttttcaa acaaagaatc tgagctgcat ttttacagaa
     4681 cagaaatgca acgcgaaagc gctattttac caacgaagaa tctgtgcttc atttttgtaa
     4741 aacaaaaatg caacgcgaga gcgctaattt ttcaaacaaa gaatctgagc tgcattttta
     4801 cagaacagaa atgcaacgcg agagcgctat tttaccaaca aagaatctat acttcttttt
     4861 tgttctacaa aaatgcatcc cgagagcgct atttttctaa caaagcatct tagattactt
     4921 tttttctcct ttgtgcgctc tataatgcag tctcttgata actttttgca ctgtaggtcc
     4981 gttaaggtta gaagaaggct actttggtgt ctattttctc ttccataaaa aaagcctgac
     5041 tccacttccc gcgtttactg attactagcg aagctgcggg tgcatttttt caagataaag
     5101 gcatccccga ttatattcta taccgatgtg gattgcgcat actttgtgaa cagaaagtga
     5161 tagcgttgat gattcttcat tggtcagaaa attatgaacg gtttcttcta ttttgtctct
     5221 atatactacg tataggaaat gtttacattt tcgtattgtt ttcgattcac tctatgaata
     5281 gttcttacta caattttttt gtctaaagag taatactaga gataaacata aaaaa
//
